# Supplementary material for: TaxMan: a taxonomic database manager
Source: BMC Bioinformatics. 2006 Dec 18;7:536. doi: 10.1186/1471-2105-7-536 (PMC1766369; doi:10.1186/1471-2105-7-536)
Supplement: Additional file 1 — TaxMan. The TaxMan software package [file 1471-2105-7-536-S1.gz › taxman_1.1/est1.gb]

LOCUS       BM293390                 703 bp    mRNA    linear   EST 01-JUL-2002
DEFINITION  EST575932 AvSG Amblyomma variegatum cDNA clone AVABS96 5' end, mRNA
            sequence.
ACCESSION   BM293390
VERSION     BM293390.1  GI:21643357
KEYWORDS    EST.
SOURCE      Amblyomma variegatum
  ORGANISM  Amblyomma variegatum
            Eukaryota; Metazoa; Arthropoda; Chelicerata; Arachnida; Acari;
            Parasitiformes; Ixodida; Ixodoidea; Ixodidae; Amblyomma.
REFERENCE   1  (bases 1 to 703)
  AUTHORS   Nene,V., Lee,D., Quackenbush,J., Skilton,R., Mwaura,S.,
            Gardner,M.J. and Bishop,R.
  TITLE     AvGI, an index of genes transcribed in the salivary glands of the
            ixodid tick Amblyomma variegatum
  JOURNAL   Int. J. Parasitol. 32 (12), 1447-1456 (2002)
   PUBMED   12392910
COMMENT     Contact: Vish Nene
            Parasite Genomics Group
            The Institute for Genomic Research
            9712 Medical Center Drive, Rockville, MD 20850, USA
            Tel: 301-610-5968
            Fax: 301-838-0208
            Email: nene@tigr.org
            Seq primer: M13 reverse.
FEATURES             Location/Qualifiers
     source          1..703
                     /organism="Amblyomma variegatum"
                     /mol_type="mRNA"
                     /db_xref="taxon:34610"
                     /clone="AVABS96"
                     /tissue_type="Salivary glands"
                     /dev_stage="Adult"
                     /lab_host="E.coli strain DH10B-TonA"
                     /clone_lib="AvSG"
                     /note="Vector: pCMV-SPORT6.1; Salivary glands were
                     dissected on day five after initiation of feeding. Total
                     RNA was prepared using acid guanidium
                     thiocyanate-phenol-chloroform extraction. The cDNA library
                     was custom prepared by Invitrogen Corporation. Briefly,
                     first strand cDNA was primed using oligo(dT) containing a
                     NotI site. Size fractionated double stranded cDNA was
                     ligated to EcoRV-NotI cleaved vector and electroporated
                     into E.coli."
ORIGIN      
        1 cagccgtttc ggcgtttggg ttttggctct ttgtttctgt gctgtcggtg cggtgtccag
       61 ggttagggca gggaggacgt tactgtagcg tttcgcacgt caccgagcac aatgtcatct
      121 cgaaagagtt tgttcagtga ccttggcaaa gcaacccttc gtggtatccg aaaatgcccg
      181 aagtgcggca cctacaacgg tactcgcggc gtgcgttgca aaaacaaggc gtgcgacgaa
      241 gtgtttcggg aacacggcgt gcgcaaacgg ggcgctgacg ccgtgcagtt gcacgctccg
      301 gcaccaggtc agcttttctc cgtgcgtcta cagcggggcg aggcgcgaac cttcgtgcaa
      361 ctgtcagccg aaggtagcgc gcagtgcgag ggctgccaag gttcaccggg ctgcgctcac
      421 gtgcaggccg cgctgcgctg cagcgcccag gcccaggcac tgccattgaa accgtctgtc
      481 gtggaagccc aagaggagag tgttcgagat gccatctgga agctggccgc ttctgagggc
      541 ccgccactgg tgcagcgcgt ctcgagagca gtgctggtag cccgacgcca gggtggcttc
      601 gtgcacgtgc ggcttagtcc cgggcgccaa ctgcgttgcg ccgactgtgg ccgttcgaag
      661 caggctgtgt ccactcatac gcatgcatgt gtgcactcac cag
//

LOCUS       BM293389                 755 bp    mRNA    linear   EST 01-JUL-2002
DEFINITION  EST575931 AvSG Amblyomma variegatum cDNA clone AVABS95 5' end, mRNA
            sequence.
ACCESSION   BM293389
VERSION     BM293389.1  GI:21643356
KEYWORDS    EST.
SOURCE      Amblyomma variegatum
  ORGANISM  Amblyomma variegatum
            Eukaryota; Metazoa; Arthropoda; Chelicerata; Arachnida; Acari;
            Parasitiformes; Ixodida; Ixodoidea; Ixodidae; Amblyomma.
REFERENCE   1  (bases 1 to 755)
  AUTHORS   Nene,V., Lee,D., Quackenbush,J., Skilton,R., Mwaura,S.,
            Gardner,M.J. and Bishop,R.
  TITLE     AvGI, an index of genes transcribed in the salivary glands of the
            ixodid tick Amblyomma variegatum
  JOURNAL   Int. J. Parasitol. 32 (12), 1447-1456 (2002)
   PUBMED   12392910
COMMENT     Contact: Vish Nene
            Parasite Genomics Group
            The Institute for Genomic Research
            9712 Medical Center Drive, Rockville, MD 20850, USA
            Tel: 301-610-5968
            Fax: 301-838-0208
            Email: nene@tigr.org
            Seq primer: M13 reverse.
FEATURES             Location/Qualifiers
     source          1..755
                     /organism="Amblyomma variegatum"
                     /mol_type="mRNA"
                     /db_xref="taxon:34610"
                     /clone="AVABS95"
                     /tissue_type="Salivary glands"
                     /dev_stage="Adult"
                     /lab_host="E.coli strain DH10B-TonA"
                     /clone_lib="AvSG"
                     /note="Vector: pCMV-SPORT6.1; Salivary glands were
                     dissected on day five after initiation of feeding. Total
                     RNA was prepared using acid guanidium
                     thiocyanate-phenol-chloroform extraction. The cDNA library
                     was custom prepared by Invitrogen Corporation. Briefly,
                     first strand cDNA was primed using oligo(dT) containing a
                     NotI site. Size fractionated double stranded cDNA was
                     ligated to EcoRV-NotI cleaved vector and electroporated
                     into E.coli."
ORIGIN      
        1 tccacgccac cctttggggc ggtatgaatc gtacggctga gataacctta tcaagtttaa
       61 gtagtaaaga gaccgccatg ccaggtgttt gtagtaattt tagtagtagt tgtccggaca
      121 acaccatgag gacgctgctg cgccactact gtatctctct gggtgctggg cctctgtggt
      181 gctcctgatg cgccccatgc cgccgacgtg tcgctgtcaa gcacaggagg cagcggcgtg
      241 gggtctctga aagcgccccc tgtggacaac tcccatgttc gaaagggagg agagctgttt
      301 gcgcggcagt ggagcgagga agcggtgcgg ctgacgttcc gctgccgtct gacggagcag
      361 acggaggtga actgggaaac tgtgctgtgc gagggcaggc tgtatgtgca gctgccgtcc
      421 tgcgtgctgc cagacggctc ccgcgaagcc tttgtcacac tcctcgagtt tgctgaggag
      481 cagctgggtt gcacccatgt cctggtcttc ttcaacaagg accgcaatga cagagctggc
      541 attgtgcgca cgttcatgtt cctgggcttc actgtcctgg ccccgggaca tccccttgtg
      601 ccacaatcca cttctgaagg gctcctgtac atggcttaca ccatcgagtg agacatggcg
      661 gacaccaccg acaacccact gcgcttcctg gctctactgc tgcaccaata gtttcttcgt
      721 tttgttcctt tttctgcaac tctttcggga ggaga
//

LOCUS       BM293388                 682 bp    mRNA    linear   EST 01-JUL-2002
DEFINITION  EST575930 AvSG Amblyomma variegatum cDNA clone AVABS94 5' end, mRNA
            sequence.
ACCESSION   BM293388
VERSION     BM293388.1  GI:21643355
KEYWORDS    EST.
SOURCE      Amblyomma variegatum
  ORGANISM  Amblyomma variegatum
            Eukaryota; Metazoa; Arthropoda; Chelicerata; Arachnida; Acari;
            Parasitiformes; Ixodida; Ixodoidea; Ixodidae; Amblyomma.
REFERENCE   1  (bases 1 to 682)
  AUTHORS   Nene,V., Lee,D., Quackenbush,J., Skilton,R., Mwaura,S.,
            Gardner,M.J. and Bishop,R.
  TITLE     AvGI, an index of genes transcribed in the salivary glands of the
            ixodid tick Amblyomma variegatum
  JOURNAL   Int. J. Parasitol. 32 (12), 1447-1456 (2002)
   PUBMED   12392910
COMMENT     Contact: Vish Nene
            Parasite Genomics Group
            The Institute for Genomic Research
            9712 Medical Center Drive, Rockville, MD 20850, USA
            Tel: 301-610-5968
            Fax: 301-838-0208
            Email: nene@tigr.org
            Seq primer: M13 reverse.
FEATURES             Location/Qualifiers
     source          1..682
                     /organism="Amblyomma variegatum"
                     /mol_type="mRNA"
                     /db_xref="taxon:34610"
                     /clone="AVABS94"
                     /tissue_type="Salivary glands"
                     /dev_stage="Adult"
                     /lab_host="E.coli strain DH10B-TonA"
                     /clone_lib="AvSG"
                     /note="Vector: pCMV-SPORT6.1; Salivary glands were
                     dissected on day five after initiation of feeding. Total
                     RNA was prepared using acid guanidium
                     thiocyanate-phenol-chloroform extraction. The cDNA library
                     was custom prepared by Invitrogen Corporation. Briefly,
                     first strand cDNA was primed using oligo(dT) containing a
                     NotI site. Size fractionated double stranded cDNA was
                     ligated to EcoRV-NotI cleaved vector and electroporated
                     into E.coli."
ORIGIN      
        1 cggtggctcc ttggtgattg ctccatgctc acatgtgggc cacatcttcc gtgactacca
       61 cccgtacaaa tttccaagca acaaggacac acatggcatc aatacggccc ggcttgcaga
      121 agtatggatg gacaactaca agtactactt ctaccagaac cgcccagaac tcaggaaaat
      181 ggcctttggt gatatctctg ataggaaagc cctccgcaac aagctgaaat gcaagtcttt
      241 caagtggtac ctggacaata tataccccaa caagtttgtg cctagcgaga aagtgtttgc
      301 ctttggaaat gcaaagaatc caaatacggg catgtgtctt gactccatga gccacaacta
      361 cgacaacaca gaaccattgg gcatctaccc ttgccacaag gacacgaaca gtggtggaaa
      421 ccagctggtg tcatacacgt ggcgacacga gattcgcaag gaggatagct gtgcagaact
      481 gggaggtcat ccatccgaag gggacaagac tggccgcaag gtcatgatgg cgccatgcgg
      541 agaaggcaca gagtccgaag agcggcagcg gtgggaccac acctcgtggt gggccgctga
      601 agcaccggct gacaggtctg tgcatcgagg cggcctctag tgagcaggac gccgtgctgg
      661 ccaagccctg cactggtggt ca
//

LOCUS       BM293387                 316 bp    mRNA    linear   EST 01-JUL-2002
DEFINITION  EST575929 AvSG Amblyomma variegatum cDNA clone AVABS93 5' end, mRNA
            sequence.
ACCESSION   BM293387
VERSION     BM293387.1  GI:21643354
KEYWORDS    EST.
SOURCE      Amblyomma variegatum
  ORGANISM  Amblyomma variegatum
            Eukaryota; Metazoa; Arthropoda; Chelicerata; Arachnida; Acari;
            Parasitiformes; Ixodida; Ixodoidea; Ixodidae; Amblyomma.
REFERENCE   1  (bases 1 to 316)
  AUTHORS   Nene,V., Lee,D., Quackenbush,J., Skilton,R., Mwaura,S.,
            Gardner,M.J. and Bishop,R.
  TITLE     AvGI, an index of genes transcribed in the salivary glands of the
            ixodid tick Amblyomma variegatum
  JOURNAL   Int. J. Parasitol. 32 (12), 1447-1456 (2002)
   PUBMED   12392910
COMMENT     Contact: Vish Nene
            Parasite Genomics Group
            The Institute for Genomic Research
            9712 Medical Center Drive, Rockville, MD 20850, USA
            Tel: 301-610-5968
            Fax: 301-838-0208
            Email: nene@tigr.org
            Seq primer: M13 reverse.
FEATURES             Location/Qualifiers
     source          1..316
                     /organism="Amblyomma variegatum"
                     /mol_type="mRNA"
                     /db_xref="taxon:34610"
                     /clone="AVABS93"
                     /tissue_type="Salivary glands"
                     /dev_stage="Adult"
                     /lab_host="E.coli strain DH10B-TonA"
                     /clone_lib="AvSG"
                     /note="Vector: pCMV-SPORT6.1; Salivary glands were
                     dissected on day five after initiation of feeding. Total
                     RNA was prepared using acid guanidium
                     thiocyanate-phenol-chloroform extraction. The cDNA library
                     was custom prepared by Invitrogen Corporation. Briefly,
                     first strand cDNA was primed using oligo(dT) containing a
                     NotI site. Size fractionated double stranded cDNA was
                     ligated to EcoRV-NotI cleaved vector and electroporated
                     into E.coli."
ORIGIN      
        1 cgcagctgat aggagctagc agcacttccc ccatcctgtt tcctaaagtc gttccgataa
       61 accgcttgtc gcggctccga gggcacatga ggcagtggtt gtggttgacg cgagctgagc
      121 tgtagctatg gacgagacta gcaggtgctg cgaaaagccc ggaagtagca acggagccca
      181 aagtggcacg gctacaacct acggatggaa gtggcagaca actctgcaaa cacatcggaa
      241 ccacctccag atgcattggc aggtggggac cacaatgggg ccggagacat tgaactggcc
      301 agaggcgtcg tgaggg
//

LOCUS       BM293386                 144 bp    mRNA    linear   EST 01-JUL-2002
DEFINITION  EST575928 AvSG Amblyomma variegatum cDNA clone AVABS92 5' end, mRNA
            sequence.
ACCESSION   BM293386
VERSION     BM293386.1  GI:21643353
KEYWORDS    EST.
SOURCE      Amblyomma variegatum
  ORGANISM  Amblyomma variegatum
            Eukaryota; Metazoa; Arthropoda; Chelicerata; Arachnida; Acari;
            Parasitiformes; Ixodida; Ixodoidea; Ixodidae; Amblyomma.
REFERENCE   1  (bases 1 to 144)
  AUTHORS   Nene,V., Lee,D., Quackenbush,J., Skilton,R., Mwaura,S.,
            Gardner,M.J. and Bishop,R.
  TITLE     AvGI, an index of genes transcribed in the salivary glands of the
            ixodid tick Amblyomma variegatum
  JOURNAL   Int. J. Parasitol. 32 (12), 1447-1456 (2002)
   PUBMED   12392910
COMMENT     Other_ESTs: EST575927
            Contact: Vish Nene
            Parasite Genomics Group
            The Institute for Genomic Research
            9712 Medical Center Drive, Rockville, MD 20850, USA
            Tel: 301-610-5968
            Fax: 301-838-0208
            Email: nene@tigr.org
            Seq primer: M13 reverse.
FEATURES             Location/Qualifiers
     source          1..144
                     /organism="Amblyomma variegatum"
                     /mol_type="mRNA"
                     /db_xref="taxon:34610"
                     /clone="AVABS92"
                     /tissue_type="Salivary glands"
                     /dev_stage="Adult"
                     /lab_host="E.coli strain DH10B-TonA"
                     /clone_lib="AvSG"
                     /note="Vector: pCMV-SPORT6.1; Salivary glands were
                     dissected on day five after initiation of feeding. Total
                     RNA was prepared using acid guanidium
                     thiocyanate-phenol-chloroform extraction. The cDNA library
                     was custom prepared by Invitrogen Corporation. Briefly,
                     first strand cDNA was primed using oligo(dT) containing a
                     NotI site. Size fractionated double stranded cDNA was
                     ligated to EcoRV-NotI cleaved vector and electroporated
                     into E.coli."
ORIGIN      
        1 gtcgagagaa agacaccagg cagagcacca caaccatgaa tgtttttctt gcaggctccc
       61 tcctgtttgc agcgtcgctg acatgcggtt ctgctgctgc cggaaggaag actgacgttt
      121 tctgagatgc tcttggcggt agtg
//

LOCUS       BM293385                 328 bp    mRNA    linear   EST 01-JUL-2002
DEFINITION  EST575927 AvSG Amblyomma variegatum cDNA clone AVABS92 3' end, mRNA
            sequence.
ACCESSION   BM293385
VERSION     BM293385.1  GI:21643352
KEYWORDS    EST.
SOURCE      Amblyomma variegatum
  ORGANISM  Amblyomma variegatum
            Eukaryota; Metazoa; Arthropoda; Chelicerata; Arachnida; Acari;
            Parasitiformes; Ixodida; Ixodoidea; Ixodidae; Amblyomma.
REFERENCE   1  (bases 1 to 328)
  AUTHORS   Nene,V., Lee,D., Quackenbush,J., Skilton,R., Mwaura,S.,
            Gardner,M.J. and Bishop,R.
  TITLE     AvGI, an index of genes transcribed in the salivary glands of the
            ixodid tick Amblyomma variegatum
  JOURNAL   Int. J. Parasitol. 32 (12), 1447-1456 (2002)
   PUBMED   12392910
COMMENT     Other_ESTs: EST575928
            Contact: Vish Nene
            Parasite Genomics Group
            The Institute for Genomic Research
            9712 Medical Center Drive, Rockville, MD 20850, USA
            Tel: 301-610-5968
            Fax: 301-838-0208
            Email: nene@tigr.org
            Seq primer: M13 forward.
FEATURES             Location/Qualifiers
     source          1..328
                     /organism="Amblyomma variegatum"
                     /mol_type="mRNA"
                     /db_xref="taxon:34610"
                     /clone="AVABS92"
                     /tissue_type="Salivary glands"
                     /dev_stage="Adult"
                     /lab_host="E.coli strain DH10B-TonA"
                     /clone_lib="AvSG"
                     /note="Vector: pCMV-SPORT6.1; Salivary glands were
                     dissected on day five after initiation of feeding. Total
                     RNA was prepared using acid guanidium
                     thiocyanate-phenol-chloroform extraction. The cDNA library
                     was custom prepared by Invitrogen Corporation. Briefly,
                     first strand cDNA was primed using oligo(dT) containing a
                     NotI site. Size fractionated double stranded cDNA was
                     ligated to EcoRV-NotI cleaved vector and electroporated
                     into E.coli."
ORIGIN      
        1 aaggaaagag tagctttatt tagtttgtaa tcatctttag gagcagttat accgcattag
       61 tactatacgc tggaagcact tcccagtttt cgcttggagc agctgataca cgtcactctt
      121 gtcctgtggc ggcggaagca cctgccttcg gtgaaggcgc ctgaccactt ccagatccgc
      181 ttgagccaag cgtggcgcca ccgcttccag catgcgcacc gaaagcaact ccaaatgcag
      241 gaaccccgaa tccggaactg cttccgtgtg aggaaccaaa gccgccacca aaaccacttc
      301 caaaaccgct gttatagaca ccgtcgaa
//

LOCUS       BM293384                 745 bp    mRNA    linear   EST 01-JUL-2002
DEFINITION  EST575926 AvSG Amblyomma variegatum cDNA clone AVABS91 5' end, mRNA
            sequence.
ACCESSION   BM293384
VERSION     BM293384.1  GI:21643351
KEYWORDS    EST.
SOURCE      Amblyomma variegatum
  ORGANISM  Amblyomma variegatum
            Eukaryota; Metazoa; Arthropoda; Chelicerata; Arachnida; Acari;
            Parasitiformes; Ixodida; Ixodoidea; Ixodidae; Amblyomma.
REFERENCE   1  (bases 1 to 745)
  AUTHORS   Nene,V., Lee,D., Quackenbush,J., Skilton,R., Mwaura,S.,
            Gardner,M.J. and Bishop,R.
  TITLE     AvGI, an index of genes transcribed in the salivary glands of the
            ixodid tick Amblyomma variegatum
  JOURNAL   Int. J. Parasitol. 32 (12), 1447-1456 (2002)
   PUBMED   12392910
COMMENT     Other_ESTs: EST575925
            Contact: Vish Nene
            Parasite Genomics Group
            The Institute for Genomic Research
            9712 Medical Center Drive, Rockville, MD 20850, USA
            Tel: 301-610-5968
            Fax: 301-838-0208
            Email: nene@tigr.org
            Seq primer: M13 reverse.
FEATURES             Location/Qualifiers
     source          1..745
                     /organism="Amblyomma variegatum"
                     /mol_type="mRNA"
                     /db_xref="taxon:34610"
                     /clone="AVABS91"
                     /tissue_type="Salivary glands"
                     /dev_stage="Adult"
                     /lab_host="E.coli strain DH10B-TonA"
                     /clone_lib="AvSG"
                     /note="Vector: pCMV-SPORT6.1; Salivary glands were
                     dissected on day five after initiation of feeding. Total
                     RNA was prepared using acid guanidium
                     thiocyanate-phenol-chloroform extraction. The cDNA library
                     was custom prepared by Invitrogen Corporation. Briefly,
                     first strand cDNA was primed using oligo(dT) containing a
                     NotI site. Size fractionated double stranded cDNA was
                     ligated to EcoRV-NotI cleaved vector and electroporated
                     into E.coli."
ORIGIN      
        1 ctgcacccct cgcagcgcgg atggcgagct tactgcccag tcccttatcg ccaccgagcg
       61 acgacttgac gtcggtggcg tttttcgggc gcaccgcatg gactaccacc actacgctgc
      121 ccggtctgtc cctgagccgt ggctttggct gccggccgtg cactccggag acgccggacg
      181 actcgtccag ccgcgagtcc gatggcggtt gttctcctgg tcgcggcatc ggcaaggaag
      241 acggctgctc agcggacgcc tgctccacgg tgacttcgtc ctcttcggca gcgatgtctc
      301 ccaagtcggc gtacaagcac gttccccacc gcgagaagcc gccgcacctg gtcgccagga
      361 ggaacgcccg cgagcggcgc agggtgcagg cggtcaacaa cgccttctcc cggctacgaa
      421 agttcgtgcc cgtggaaaac agagccaaga gactgtcgaa ggtcaagact cttcacaagg
      481 ccatcgagta catccaggcg ctttcaggtc tcttagaaga agcagacaag ggtgtgacat
      541 catcttctgc tcctgaagac gtatgtgctt ccagcactgt gtaccaagaa gcagcagcgc
      601 ctgtctgtga acagggaaat gatgctagtc agcgatggat tacattagaa aacgcatccg
      661 tgtgcgcagg agagagctat cctcctttca tactcgactt ctacgaagat tacggcatcg
      721 cattcgcaag ctgacttcct gcgga
//

LOCUS       BM293383                 205 bp    mRNA    linear   EST 01-JUL-2002
DEFINITION  EST575925 AvSG Amblyomma variegatum cDNA clone AVABS91 3' end, mRNA
            sequence.
ACCESSION   BM293383
VERSION     BM293383.1  GI:21643350
KEYWORDS    EST.
SOURCE      Amblyomma variegatum
  ORGANISM  Amblyomma variegatum
            Eukaryota; Metazoa; Arthropoda; Chelicerata; Arachnida; Acari;
            Parasitiformes; Ixodida; Ixodoidea; Ixodidae; Amblyomma.
REFERENCE   1  (bases 1 to 205)
  AUTHORS   Nene,V., Lee,D., Quackenbush,J., Skilton,R., Mwaura,S.,
            Gardner,M.J. and Bishop,R.
  TITLE     AvGI, an index of genes transcribed in the salivary glands of the
            ixodid tick Amblyomma variegatum
  JOURNAL   Int. J. Parasitol. 32 (12), 1447-1456 (2002)
   PUBMED   12392910
COMMENT     Other_ESTs: EST575926
            Contact: Vish Nene
            Parasite Genomics Group
            The Institute for Genomic Research
            9712 Medical Center Drive, Rockville, MD 20850, USA
            Tel: 301-610-5968
            Fax: 301-838-0208
            Email: nene@tigr.org
            Seq primer: M13 forward.
FEATURES             Location/Qualifiers
     source          1..205
                     /organism="Amblyomma variegatum"
                     /mol_type="mRNA"
                     /db_xref="taxon:34610"
                     /clone="AVABS91"
                     /tissue_type="Salivary glands"
                     /dev_stage="Adult"
                     /lab_host="E.coli strain DH10B-TonA"
                     /clone_lib="AvSG"
                     /note="Vector: pCMV-SPORT6.1; Salivary glands were
                     dissected on day five after initiation of feeding. Total
                     RNA was prepared using acid guanidium
                     thiocyanate-phenol-chloroform extraction. The cDNA library
                     was custom prepared by Invitrogen Corporation. Briefly,
                     first strand cDNA was primed using oligo(dT) containing a
                     NotI site. Size fractionated double stranded cDNA was
                     ligated to EcoRV-NotI cleaved vector and electroporated
                     into E.coli."
ORIGIN      
        1 ggacaaagtt ttattgaatt tggagattct tgtctcaaga aaaaaaaaag taaaaagggc
       61 tatttaccac ccaaaaaagt gaaacaaatg tagagtgaaa ctgaaccaga aataaaaaaa
      121 aactgacggg actaggacaa ctctgtaatg cctcttggac aggaacattt ccgagtaaaa
      181 ccataaacaa ccgcgtcggc agaac
//

LOCUS       BM293382                 523 bp    mRNA    linear   EST 01-JUL-2002
DEFINITION  EST575924 AvSG Amblyomma variegatum cDNA clone AVABS90 5' end, mRNA
            sequence.
ACCESSION   BM293382
VERSION     BM293382.1  GI:21643349
KEYWORDS    EST.
SOURCE      Amblyomma variegatum
  ORGANISM  Amblyomma variegatum
            Eukaryota; Metazoa; Arthropoda; Chelicerata; Arachnida; Acari;
            Parasitiformes; Ixodida; Ixodoidea; Ixodidae; Amblyomma.
REFERENCE   1  (bases 1 to 523)
  AUTHORS   Nene,V., Lee,D., Quackenbush,J., Skilton,R., Mwaura,S.,
            Gardner,M.J. and Bishop,R.
  TITLE     AvGI, an index of genes transcribed in the salivary glands of the
            ixodid tick Amblyomma variegatum
  JOURNAL   Int. J. Parasitol. 32 (12), 1447-1456 (2002)
   PUBMED   12392910
COMMENT     Other_ESTs: EST575923
            Contact: Vish Nene
            Parasite Genomics Group
            The Institute for Genomic Research
            9712 Medical Center Drive, Rockville, MD 20850, USA
            Tel: 301-610-5968
            Fax: 301-838-0208
            Email: nene@tigr.org
            Seq primer: M13 reverse.
FEATURES             Location/Qualifiers
     source          1..523
                     /organism="Amblyomma variegatum"
                     /mol_type="mRNA"
                     /db_xref="taxon:34610"
                     /clone="AVABS90"
                     /tissue_type="Salivary glands"
                     /dev_stage="Adult"
                     /lab_host="E.coli strain DH10B-TonA"
                     /clone_lib="AvSG"
                     /note="Vector: pCMV-SPORT6.1; Salivary glands were
                     dissected on day five after initiation of feeding. Total
                     RNA was prepared using acid guanidium
                     thiocyanate-phenol-chloroform extraction. The cDNA library
                     was custom prepared by Invitrogen Corporation. Briefly,
                     first strand cDNA was primed using oligo(dT) containing a
                     NotI site. Size fractionated double stranded cDNA was
                     ligated to EcoRV-NotI cleaved vector and electroporated
                     into E.coli."
ORIGIN      
        1 ggggctgggg ctccggcctc ggcggtgttg gtctctacgg cctcggaggt ggcttaggcg
       61 gcttgagcgg cttgggaggc ctgtacggct tgggaggcct gtacggcttg ggtggctacg
      121 gccgcttggg tggactgtat ggcttgggcg gctacggccg cttgggtggc ctgtacggct
      181 tgggtggctt gagcggcttg ggctatcctg gcttgggtct tcttggaggc ctcggcggct
      241 acggtccctt cggccgtctc ggcggtctca gccccttggg aggcctcggt ggtctcagcc
      301 ctctcggagg cctcggcgga tacggcccct ttggacccct aggcggattc gggcctttcg
      361 gacgtctcgg cggtctcagc cccctgggag gcctcggtgg tctcagccct ctcggaggcc
      421 tcggcggata cggccccttt ggacctctag gcggattcgg acctttcgga cgtctcggtg
      481 gttatggccc cttcggtggc ctcagcgggt acggcccctt tgg
//

LOCUS       BM293381                 339 bp    mRNA    linear   EST 01-JUL-2002
DEFINITION  EST575923 AvSG Amblyomma variegatum cDNA clone AVABS90 3' end, mRNA
            sequence.
ACCESSION   BM293381
VERSION     BM293381.1  GI:21643348
KEYWORDS    EST.
SOURCE      Amblyomma variegatum
  ORGANISM  Amblyomma variegatum
            Eukaryota; Metazoa; Arthropoda; Chelicerata; Arachnida; Acari;
            Parasitiformes; Ixodida; Ixodoidea; Ixodidae; Amblyomma.
REFERENCE   1  (bases 1 to 339)
  AUTHORS   Nene,V., Lee,D., Quackenbush,J., Skilton,R., Mwaura,S.,
            Gardner,M.J. and Bishop,R.
  TITLE     AvGI, an index of genes transcribed in the salivary glands of the
            ixodid tick Amblyomma variegatum
  JOURNAL   Int. J. Parasitol. 32 (12), 1447-1456 (2002)
   PUBMED   12392910
COMMENT     Other_ESTs: EST575924
            Contact: Vish Nene
            Parasite Genomics Group
            The Institute for Genomic Research
            9712 Medical Center Drive, Rockville, MD 20850, USA
            Tel: 301-610-5968
            Fax: 301-838-0208
            Email: nene@tigr.org
            Seq primer: M13 forward.
FEATURES             Location/Qualifiers
     source          1..339
                     /organism="Amblyomma variegatum"
                     /mol_type="mRNA"
                     /db_xref="taxon:34610"
                     /clone="AVABS90"
                     /tissue_type="Salivary glands"
                     /dev_stage="Adult"
                     /lab_host="E.coli strain DH10B-TonA"
                     /clone_lib="AvSG"
                     /note="Vector: pCMV-SPORT6.1; Salivary glands were
                     dissected on day five after initiation of feeding. Total
                     RNA was prepared using acid guanidium
                     thiocyanate-phenol-chloroform extraction. The cDNA library
                     was custom prepared by Invitrogen Corporation. Briefly,
                     first strand cDNA was primed using oligo(dT) containing a
                     NotI site. Size fractionated double stranded cDNA was
                     ligated to EcoRV-NotI cleaved vector and electroporated
                     into E.coli."
ORIGIN      
        1 cagtttggca tatttcgact ttatttaaca ttttgtaatt ggaacaaaac gaatggattg
       61 tgtaacctgc agcgcctatg tcgtggtcct tgagacgctt agagggtgac gtgagtctgg
      121 gactggccgg tggccatgtc ggtagtggtc gttgcgccct caacgactgt tgttaccgtg
      181 cctggagaga cgacgtgggt tttttccttg tcggtgtggg tgtggattgg tactggctgt
      241 tccacaggaa catcaatcgg ctgagggaat ggttgtggaa ctgggtacgg cagcgggact
      301 gggtgcgggg ctgggaccgg gacgggatgc gggaccggg
//

LOCUS       BM293380                 739 bp    mRNA    linear   EST 01-JUL-2002
DEFINITION  EST575922 AvSG Amblyomma variegatum cDNA clone AVABS89 5' end, mRNA
            sequence.
ACCESSION   BM293380
VERSION     BM293380.1  GI:21643347
KEYWORDS    EST.
SOURCE      Amblyomma variegatum
  ORGANISM  Amblyomma variegatum
            Eukaryota; Metazoa; Arthropoda; Chelicerata; Arachnida; Acari;
            Parasitiformes; Ixodida; Ixodoidea; Ixodidae; Amblyomma.
REFERENCE   1  (bases 1 to 739)
  AUTHORS   Nene,V., Lee,D., Quackenbush,J., Skilton,R., Mwaura,S.,
            Gardner,M.J. and Bishop,R.
  TITLE     AvGI, an index of genes transcribed in the salivary glands of the
            ixodid tick Amblyomma variegatum
  JOURNAL   Int. J. Parasitol. 32 (12), 1447-1456 (2002)
   PUBMED   12392910
COMMENT     Contact: Vish Nene
            Parasite Genomics Group
            The Institute for Genomic Research
            9712 Medical Center Drive, Rockville, MD 20850, USA
            Tel: 301-610-5968
            Fax: 301-838-0208
            Email: nene@tigr.org
            Seq primer: M13 reverse.
FEATURES             Location/Qualifiers
     source          1..739
                     /organism="Amblyomma variegatum"
                     /mol_type="mRNA"
                     /db_xref="taxon:34610"
                     /clone="AVABS89"
                     /tissue_type="Salivary glands"
                     /dev_stage="Adult"
                     /lab_host="E.coli strain DH10B-TonA"
                     /clone_lib="AvSG"
                     /note="Vector: pCMV-SPORT6.1; Salivary glands were
                     dissected on day five after initiation of feeding. Total
                     RNA was prepared using acid guanidium
                     thiocyanate-phenol-chloroform extraction. The cDNA library
                     was custom prepared by Invitrogen Corporation. Briefly,
                     first strand cDNA was primed using oligo(dT) containing a
                     NotI site. Size fractionated double stranded cDNA was
                     ligated to EcoRV-NotI cleaved vector and electroporated
                     into E.coli."
ORIGIN      
        1 gttcctgata aacactaaat tcttaccgtg tgcttgactg cgtattgtga cacacttcat
       61 ccaccttccc acccctgaga agaaggctga cgtcattatt taatttgtgt agatccttgc
      121 tctccttgcc cagacaagga cttgccgaag tgaccagact ttttaacaga atttatacct
      181 tatgttttcc gcatgatagc cttaattgct tatgtgccat taaacccagc gcaacacaca
      241 acatgcagat ctttgtcttt ttttgctgct ttttccttgt ttagtgataa gtgtttgttc
      301 gttcaattga ctgattatca aagacgttat tacttggaag gcctagaaca acatgaataa
      361 tctatttttt tcacacgatg tggtgcccct caggggagca cacaataatt agcctgcagg
      421 ccacagcggt ggctcggtga ttatggtgct ccactactgg acccgaaaga cgccgcagta
      481 ctgacccgaa accccgcggg tggtcacatt tcgatgttgg tgaaatgcta gaggcccgtg
      541 tactgtgcga tatcagtgca tggttaagaa ctccaggtgg tcaaaatttc cgtagccctc
      601 cactacagcg tctctcatac cctgcaggaa tcactctggg actttgaacc ccacaaacca
      661 ataattcgct tgctatatag agagctggtt ggaaatgtgc tcatgggtgc tgctgtgcac
      721 gctccagaac tgcattttg
//

LOCUS       BM293379                 471 bp    mRNA    linear   EST 01-JUL-2002
DEFINITION  EST575921 AvSG Amblyomma variegatum cDNA clone AVABS88 5' end, mRNA
            sequence.
ACCESSION   BM293379
VERSION     BM293379.1  GI:21643346
KEYWORDS    EST.
SOURCE      Amblyomma variegatum
  ORGANISM  Amblyomma variegatum
            Eukaryota; Metazoa; Arthropoda; Chelicerata; Arachnida; Acari;
            Parasitiformes; Ixodida; Ixodoidea; Ixodidae; Amblyomma.
REFERENCE   1  (bases 1 to 471)
  AUTHORS   Nene,V., Lee,D., Quackenbush,J., Skilton,R., Mwaura,S.,
            Gardner,M.J. and Bishop,R.
  TITLE     AvGI, an index of genes transcribed in the salivary glands of the
            ixodid tick Amblyomma variegatum
  JOURNAL   Int. J. Parasitol. 32 (12), 1447-1456 (2002)
   PUBMED   12392910
COMMENT     Other_ESTs: EST575920
            Contact: Vish Nene
            Parasite Genomics Group
            The Institute for Genomic Research
            9712 Medical Center Drive, Rockville, MD 20850, USA
            Tel: 301-610-5968
            Fax: 301-838-0208
            Email: nene@tigr.org
            Seq primer: M13 reverse.
FEATURES             Location/Qualifiers
     source          1..471
                     /organism="Amblyomma variegatum"
                     /mol_type="mRNA"
                     /db_xref="taxon:34610"
                     /clone="AVABS88"
                     /tissue_type="Salivary glands"
                     /dev_stage="Adult"
                     /lab_host="E.coli strain DH10B-TonA"
                     /clone_lib="AvSG"
                     /note="Vector: pCMV-SPORT6.1; Salivary glands were
                     dissected on day five after initiation of feeding. Total
                     RNA was prepared using acid guanidium
                     thiocyanate-phenol-chloroform extraction. The cDNA library
                     was custom prepared by Invitrogen Corporation. Briefly,
                     first strand cDNA was primed using oligo(dT) containing a
                     NotI site. Size fractionated double stranded cDNA was
                     ligated to EcoRV-NotI cleaved vector and electroporated
                     into E.coli."
ORIGIN      
        1 gttttgagta gtgctatagc ggttcgtttc tcttttaatt tcctttcgtt ttcttgtatg
       61 cggcttcacg aacacttcct gttccctccg aaccgttgaa caccgggatg acagcatcgt
      121 cgcccaagaa aattctcctc gtctcactgc aatccgcaga ataaaacgcg atgatccatg
      181 gctgctcagt ccggtggaaa gtccgaaaat gtggtcttgg aaccttatat tcatcaggtt
      241 ggagggcgat catctatgct gtgtcttgat gagttcactc tgtgcaagcc gctgattcta
      301 caagaactaa aattctatga aaatcttccc cgatgatctc aagccgttta catcggaata
      361 caaaggtgtc gttgaagtgg cattgctgga agaacccgat ggctacctaa cactgacagc
      421 gcatccttct tatgacctcc ttaagaatgg ctgtggctct agtcatacca t
//

LOCUS       BM293378                 202 bp    mRNA    linear   EST 01-JUL-2002
DEFINITION  EST575920 AvSG Amblyomma variegatum cDNA clone AVABS88 3' end, mRNA
            sequence.
ACCESSION   BM293378
VERSION     BM293378.1  GI:21643345
KEYWORDS    EST.
SOURCE      Amblyomma variegatum
  ORGANISM  Amblyomma variegatum
            Eukaryota; Metazoa; Arthropoda; Chelicerata; Arachnida; Acari;
            Parasitiformes; Ixodida; Ixodoidea; Ixodidae; Amblyomma.
REFERENCE   1  (bases 1 to 202)
  AUTHORS   Nene,V., Lee,D., Quackenbush,J., Skilton,R., Mwaura,S.,
            Gardner,M.J. and Bishop,R.
  TITLE     AvGI, an index of genes transcribed in the salivary glands of the
            ixodid tick Amblyomma variegatum
  JOURNAL   Int. J. Parasitol. 32 (12), 1447-1456 (2002)
   PUBMED   12392910
COMMENT     Other_ESTs: EST575921
            Contact: Vish Nene
            Parasite Genomics Group
            The Institute for Genomic Research
            9712 Medical Center Drive, Rockville, MD 20850, USA
            Tel: 301-610-5968
            Fax: 301-838-0208
            Email: nene@tigr.org
            Seq primer: M13 forward.
FEATURES             Location/Qualifiers
     source          1..202
                     /organism="Amblyomma variegatum"
                     /mol_type="mRNA"
                     /db_xref="taxon:34610"
                     /clone="AVABS88"
                     /tissue_type="Salivary glands"
                     /dev_stage="Adult"
                     /lab_host="E.coli strain DH10B-TonA"
                     /clone_lib="AvSG"
                     /note="Vector: pCMV-SPORT6.1; Salivary glands were
                     dissected on day five after initiation of feeding. Total
                     RNA was prepared using acid guanidium
                     thiocyanate-phenol-chloroform extraction. The cDNA library
                     was custom prepared by Invitrogen Corporation. Briefly,
                     first strand cDNA was primed using oligo(dT) containing a
                     NotI site. Size fractionated double stranded cDNA was
                     ligated to EcoRV-NotI cleaved vector and electroporated
                     into E.coli."
ORIGIN      
        1 ttggtgaaga cgcggtcgtt gggcggcagc ggcgcttcgc tgctgcagtc gtttgagttc
       61 ccgtcggccc ctttgccctc gtacaggatc agaagcgagc tcgtgtagaa acgaaacgac
      121 tccagtttct ctactacctg tgtcagtgcg tgcagacgtt cgatgagggg tagcaggatg
      181 tcaaggcgga agcgaacacc gt
//

LOCUS       BM293377                 644 bp    mRNA    linear   EST 01-JUL-2002
DEFINITION  EST575919 AvSG Amblyomma variegatum cDNA clone AVABS87 5' end, mRNA
            sequence.
ACCESSION   BM293377
VERSION     BM293377.1  GI:21643344
KEYWORDS    EST.
SOURCE      Amblyomma variegatum
  ORGANISM  Amblyomma variegatum
            Eukaryota; Metazoa; Arthropoda; Chelicerata; Arachnida; Acari;
            Parasitiformes; Ixodida; Ixodoidea; Ixodidae; Amblyomma.
REFERENCE   1  (bases 1 to 644)
  AUTHORS   Nene,V., Lee,D., Quackenbush,J., Skilton,R., Mwaura,S.,
            Gardner,M.J. and Bishop,R.
  TITLE     AvGI, an index of genes transcribed in the salivary glands of the
            ixodid tick Amblyomma variegatum
  JOURNAL   Int. J. Parasitol. 32 (12), 1447-1456 (2002)
   PUBMED   12392910
COMMENT     Contact: Vish Nene
            Parasite Genomics Group
            The Institute for Genomic Research
            9712 Medical Center Drive, Rockville, MD 20850, USA
            Tel: 301-610-5968
            Fax: 301-838-0208
            Email: nene@tigr.org
            Seq primer: M13 reverse.
FEATURES             Location/Qualifiers
     source          1..644
                     /organism="Amblyomma variegatum"
                     /mol_type="mRNA"
                     /db_xref="taxon:34610"
                     /clone="AVABS87"
                     /tissue_type="Salivary glands"
                     /dev_stage="Adult"
                     /lab_host="E.coli strain DH10B-TonA"
                     /clone_lib="AvSG"
                     /note="Vector: pCMV-SPORT6.1; Salivary glands were
                     dissected on day five after initiation of feeding. Total
                     RNA was prepared using acid guanidium
                     thiocyanate-phenol-chloroform extraction. The cDNA library
                     was custom prepared by Invitrogen Corporation. Briefly,
                     first strand cDNA was primed using oligo(dT) containing a
                     NotI site. Size fractionated double stranded cDNA was
                     ligated to EcoRV-NotI cleaved vector and electroporated
                     into E.coli."
ORIGIN      
        1 gggcaggact gaccaataaa agcgggcttt tgggacactt tttgtggcag tttttgggat
       61 tgatcgttcc gcaattcggc ccctcatacg agctcagtaa ttaatgatgt ttaactaata
      121 agctttttgt ttttaatttt agggggcggg attgcattgg gaaatttaaa ggtgagccca
      181 gtttttaaat tttcgtaata ggctgtgtgg tttgaaatat ttaatgtcaa aaattcgcat
      241 ttgttaggtc atcgagttag cttcccgcaa tgcacattta gtgtcccttc acgcagtatt
      301 gtcacagaaa ttgcgtaaag tgtttctgtg tcgtaaaatg cataaaaggc tttcatgttt
      361 tctgtattat aagtgcgagt gataccattt tataaatgtg ccatgcagga tgccaactca
      421 aagagtaaaa aaaaattcaa actaaattag gaaaatttaa aaactggcca aatcttcgat
      481 gttgacggcc ttcgatttcc cagtgttgtc ttgtccccct gaatttaaaa ataaaagtta
      541 aagttcatta aagtctgtca aatattcatt ttattattga gctttatcgg gcataaaatg
      601 tctgccatgc ttcagaaatc acctgcatga cctgcatatt tgta
//

LOCUS       BM293376                 249 bp    mRNA    linear   EST 01-JUL-2002
DEFINITION  EST575918 AvSG Amblyomma variegatum cDNA clone AVABS85 5' end, mRNA
            sequence.
ACCESSION   BM293376
VERSION     BM293376.1  GI:21643343
KEYWORDS    EST.
SOURCE      Amblyomma variegatum
  ORGANISM  Amblyomma variegatum
            Eukaryota; Metazoa; Arthropoda; Chelicerata; Arachnida; Acari;
            Parasitiformes; Ixodida; Ixodoidea; Ixodidae; Amblyomma.
REFERENCE   1  (bases 1 to 249)
  AUTHORS   Nene,V., Lee,D., Quackenbush,J., Skilton,R., Mwaura,S.,
            Gardner,M.J. and Bishop,R.
  TITLE     AvGI, an index of genes transcribed in the salivary glands of the
            ixodid tick Amblyomma variegatum
  JOURNAL   Int. J. Parasitol. 32 (12), 1447-1456 (2002)
   PUBMED   12392910
COMMENT     Other_ESTs: EST575917
            Contact: Vish Nene
            Parasite Genomics Group
            The Institute for Genomic Research
            9712 Medical Center Drive, Rockville, MD 20850, USA
            Tel: 301-610-5968
            Fax: 301-838-0208
            Email: nene@tigr.org
            Seq primer: M13 reverse.
FEATURES             Location/Qualifiers
     source          1..249
                     /organism="Amblyomma variegatum"
                     /mol_type="mRNA"
                     /db_xref="taxon:34610"
                     /clone="AVABS85"
                     /tissue_type="Salivary glands"
                     /dev_stage="Adult"
                     /lab_host="E.coli strain DH10B-TonA"
                     /clone_lib="AvSG"
                     /note="Vector: pCMV-SPORT6.1; Salivary glands were
                     dissected on day five after initiation of feeding. Total
                     RNA was prepared using acid guanidium
                     thiocyanate-phenol-chloroform extraction. The cDNA library
                     was custom prepared by Invitrogen Corporation. Briefly,
                     first strand cDNA was primed using oligo(dT) containing a
                     NotI site. Size fractionated double stranded cDNA was
                     ligated to EcoRV-NotI cleaved vector and electroporated
                     into E.coli."
ORIGIN      
        1 cacggtcgtg tcaagctaga gctgcgccag tctcggttct tcacgttcca cgcccaggag
       61 acctttcatc gcttctgcct gcagaccagg acgagcatca tgagcagcca ggagtgctac
      121 agctgccaca agccaggcca cttcgcccgc gagtgcccgc agggagaccg ctacgggagc
      181 cgggacggcg gctatggcgg atcgttcggc ggctaccgct ccggcggagg tgggttcaac
      241 tcccgcggt
//

LOCUS       BM293375                 198 bp    mRNA    linear   EST 01-JUL-2002
DEFINITION  EST575917 AvSG Amblyomma variegatum cDNA clone AVABS85 3' end, mRNA
            sequence.
ACCESSION   BM293375
VERSION     BM293375.1  GI:21643342
KEYWORDS    EST.
SOURCE      Amblyomma variegatum
  ORGANISM  Amblyomma variegatum
            Eukaryota; Metazoa; Arthropoda; Chelicerata; Arachnida; Acari;
            Parasitiformes; Ixodida; Ixodoidea; Ixodidae; Amblyomma.
REFERENCE   1  (bases 1 to 198)
  AUTHORS   Nene,V., Lee,D., Quackenbush,J., Skilton,R., Mwaura,S.,
            Gardner,M.J. and Bishop,R.
  TITLE     AvGI, an index of genes transcribed in the salivary glands of the
            ixodid tick Amblyomma variegatum
  JOURNAL   Int. J. Parasitol. 32 (12), 1447-1456 (2002)
   PUBMED   12392910
COMMENT     Other_ESTs: EST575918
            Contact: Vish Nene
            Parasite Genomics Group
            The Institute for Genomic Research
            9712 Medical Center Drive, Rockville, MD 20850, USA
            Tel: 301-610-5968
            Fax: 301-838-0208
            Email: nene@tigr.org
            Seq primer: M13 forward.
FEATURES             Location/Qualifiers
     source          1..198
                     /organism="Amblyomma variegatum"
                     /mol_type="mRNA"
                     /db_xref="taxon:34610"
                     /clone="AVABS85"
                     /tissue_type="Salivary glands"
                     /dev_stage="Adult"
                     /lab_host="E.coli strain DH10B-TonA"
                     /clone_lib="AvSG"
                     /note="Vector: pCMV-SPORT6.1; Salivary glands were
                     dissected on day five after initiation of feeding. Total
                     RNA was prepared using acid guanidium
                     thiocyanate-phenol-chloroform extraction. The cDNA library
                     was custom prepared by Invitrogen Corporation. Briefly,
                     first strand cDNA was primed using oligo(dT) containing a
                     NotI site. Size fractionated double stranded cDNA was
                     ligated to EcoRV-NotI cleaved vector and electroporated
                     into E.coli."
ORIGIN      
        1 ccaccctttc catcttttta ttgccccccc gaagggggat ccctgcaaca acaactgcac
       61 ggcacactca tcatcctcag gaaaaaatgt tgaacatgag gctttttctc attttttata
      121 cccccccaaa aaaaggagta aaaaaaaaac ccaaacgcca gtcctacgca ccacacgcgc
      181 acaccacaca caaggttt
//

LOCUS       BM293374                 808 bp    mRNA    linear   EST 01-JUL-2002
DEFINITION  EST575916 AvSG Amblyomma variegatum cDNA clone AVABS84 5' end, mRNA
            sequence.
ACCESSION   BM293374
VERSION     BM293374.1  GI:21643341
KEYWORDS    EST.
SOURCE      Amblyomma variegatum
  ORGANISM  Amblyomma variegatum
            Eukaryota; Metazoa; Arthropoda; Chelicerata; Arachnida; Acari;
            Parasitiformes; Ixodida; Ixodoidea; Ixodidae; Amblyomma.
REFERENCE   1  (bases 1 to 808)
  AUTHORS   Nene,V., Lee,D., Quackenbush,J., Skilton,R., Mwaura,S.,
            Gardner,M.J. and Bishop,R.
  TITLE     AvGI, an index of genes transcribed in the salivary glands of the
            ixodid tick Amblyomma variegatum
  JOURNAL   Int. J. Parasitol. 32 (12), 1447-1456 (2002)
   PUBMED   12392910
COMMENT     Contact: Vish Nene
            Parasite Genomics Group
            The Institute for Genomic Research
            9712 Medical Center Drive, Rockville, MD 20850, USA
            Tel: 301-610-5968
            Fax: 301-838-0208
            Email: nene@tigr.org
            Seq primer: M13 reverse.
FEATURES             Location/Qualifiers
     source          1..808
                     /organism="Amblyomma variegatum"
                     /mol_type="mRNA"
                     /db_xref="taxon:34610"
                     /clone="AVABS84"
                     /tissue_type="Salivary glands"
                     /dev_stage="Adult"
                     /lab_host="E.coli strain DH10B-TonA"
                     /clone_lib="AvSG"
                     /note="Vector: pCMV-SPORT6.1; Salivary glands were
                     dissected on day five after initiation of feeding. Total
                     RNA was prepared using acid guanidium
                     thiocyanate-phenol-chloroform extraction. The cDNA library
                     was custom prepared by Invitrogen Corporation. Briefly,
                     first strand cDNA was primed using oligo(dT) containing a
                     NotI site. Size fractionated double stranded cDNA was
                     ligated to EcoRV-NotI cleaved vector and electroporated
                     into E.coli."
ORIGIN      
        1 ctcacttggt gatgttcgtt cgctgcgttt ggggtctctt ccttagccga cgcgtagcca
       61 gcgtagcttc gaaatcgccc tgccagaggt tcatcagagt aagctcaaca gacgcctaca
      121 tgatgccttc agatggtgct gaccatggag ctcgtgtgca taacaacatc atacagtcgg
      181 agtcggacaa gaatctctac agaggtcttg agcttagcaa tggcatgaaa gtgctcctca
      241 ttagtgaccc aagcacagat aagtctgctg ctgcactcaa cgttcaagta ggctacatgt
      301 ctgacccttg ggaactgcca ggattagctc acttctgtga gcatatgctg tttttaggca
      361 cagaaaagta cccatctgag aatgagtacc acaagtactt gtgtcagcat gcaggtagca
      421 gcaatgcatt tactgccagt gaccacacat gctattactt tgatgttgcc cctgagaact
      481 tggagccagc cttggacagg tttgctgcat tctttgtgtg ccctctgttc aatgaggatg
      541 caacagacag agaagtgaat gccattcact ctgagcacat caagaacatg cagaatgact
      601 cgtggcgctt gaaacaacta gaagcatcaa cggcagaccc caagcatgac ttcagtaaat
      661 ttggctcggg taacaagacc acgctggacg ccatcccaaa gtcaaagggg ctaatggtgc
      721 gagacgagct gctcagtttc attcacagtg gtactcttcg aacatcatgt cacttgtcgt
      781 gcttggcaaa gagtcgctcg atgacctg
//

LOCUS       BM293373                 653 bp    mRNA    linear   EST 01-JUL-2002
DEFINITION  EST575915 AvSG Amblyomma variegatum cDNA clone AVABS83 5' end, mRNA
            sequence.
ACCESSION   BM293373
VERSION     BM293373.1  GI:21643340
KEYWORDS    EST.
SOURCE      Amblyomma variegatum
  ORGANISM  Amblyomma variegatum
            Eukaryota; Metazoa; Arthropoda; Chelicerata; Arachnida; Acari;
            Parasitiformes; Ixodida; Ixodoidea; Ixodidae; Amblyomma.
REFERENCE   1  (bases 1 to 653)
  AUTHORS   Nene,V., Lee,D., Quackenbush,J., Skilton,R., Mwaura,S.,
            Gardner,M.J. and Bishop,R.
  TITLE     AvGI, an index of genes transcribed in the salivary glands of the
            ixodid tick Amblyomma variegatum
  JOURNAL   Int. J. Parasitol. 32 (12), 1447-1456 (2002)
   PUBMED   12392910
COMMENT     Contact: Vish Nene
            Parasite Genomics Group
            The Institute for Genomic Research
            9712 Medical Center Drive, Rockville, MD 20850, USA
            Tel: 301-610-5968
            Fax: 301-838-0208
            Email: nene@tigr.org
            Seq primer: M13 reverse.
FEATURES             Location/Qualifiers
     source          1..653
                     /organism="Amblyomma variegatum"
                     /mol_type="mRNA"
                     /db_xref="taxon:34610"
                     /clone="AVABS83"
                     /tissue_type="Salivary glands"
                     /dev_stage="Adult"
                     /lab_host="E.coli strain DH10B-TonA"
                     /clone_lib="AvSG"
                     /note="Vector: pCMV-SPORT6.1; Salivary glands were
                     dissected on day five after initiation of feeding. Total
                     RNA was prepared using acid guanidium
                     thiocyanate-phenol-chloroform extraction. The cDNA library
                     was custom prepared by Invitrogen Corporation. Briefly,
                     first strand cDNA was primed using oligo(dT) containing a
                     NotI site. Size fractionated double stranded cDNA was
                     ligated to EcoRV-NotI cleaved vector and electroporated
                     into E.coli."
ORIGIN      
        1 cacatctttg ctcacagtta tgaaccgctt aagcgagaca tagaccgcct cactgcaaaa
       61 taagtaatgg cgtggccgtt cgagcaggaa ggcggccaga gcctgcctca cggcaagcta
      121 aacgagccga taaaggacat ctccgagaag tggaaattgc tgcccgcttt cctcagcatg
      181 cgtggcctgg tgcggcacca catcgactcc ttcaaccact ttatcaacgt cgagatcaag
      241 gagatcatgc gcgccaacga gcgcatcacc agcgacgccg acccacagtt ctacctcaag
      301 tacctggaca tccacgtggg tacacccaac gtcgaggagg acttcacggt gggccggccc
      361 acaacgccgc acgagtgccg gctacgggac atgacttatt ctgcgccaat cacggtcgac
      421 atcgagtaca cgcgcgggca ggagcgggtg atgcgttcag gattccccat cggccgcatg
      481 cccatcatgt tacgcagcgc aaactgcgtg ctcgccaaca agacccactt cgagatgtcc
      541 cagctgaacg agtgccccta cgaaccccgg aggctacttc gtcgtcaacg gtgtcgagcg
      601 cgtcattctg atgcaggagc agctctccca gaacgcatga ttgtcgaggg aga
//

LOCUS       BM293372                 565 bp    mRNA    linear   EST 01-JUL-2002
DEFINITION  EST575914 AvSG Amblyomma variegatum cDNA clone AVABS82 5' end, mRNA
            sequence.
ACCESSION   BM293372
VERSION     BM293372.1  GI:21643339
KEYWORDS    EST.
SOURCE      Amblyomma variegatum
  ORGANISM  Amblyomma variegatum
            Eukaryota; Metazoa; Arthropoda; Chelicerata; Arachnida; Acari;
            Parasitiformes; Ixodida; Ixodoidea; Ixodidae; Amblyomma.
REFERENCE   1  (bases 1 to 565)
  AUTHORS   Nene,V., Lee,D., Quackenbush,J., Skilton,R., Mwaura,S.,
            Gardner,M.J. and Bishop,R.
  TITLE     AvGI, an index of genes transcribed in the salivary glands of the
            ixodid tick Amblyomma variegatum
  JOURNAL   Int. J. Parasitol. 32 (12), 1447-1456 (2002)
   PUBMED   12392910
COMMENT     Contact: Vish Nene
            Parasite Genomics Group
            The Institute for Genomic Research
            9712 Medical Center Drive, Rockville, MD 20850, USA
            Tel: 301-610-5968
            Fax: 301-838-0208
            Email: nene@tigr.org
            Seq primer: M13 reverse.
FEATURES             Location/Qualifiers
     source          1..565
                     /organism="Amblyomma variegatum"
                     /mol_type="mRNA"
                     /db_xref="taxon:34610"
                     /clone="AVABS82"
                     /tissue_type="Salivary glands"
                     /dev_stage="Adult"
                     /lab_host="E.coli strain DH10B-TonA"
                     /clone_lib="AvSG"
                     /note="Vector: pCMV-SPORT6.1; Salivary glands were
                     dissected on day five after initiation of feeding. Total
                     RNA was prepared using acid guanidium
                     thiocyanate-phenol-chloroform extraction. The cDNA library
                     was custom prepared by Invitrogen Corporation. Briefly,
                     first strand cDNA was primed using oligo(dT) containing a
                     NotI site. Size fractionated double stranded cDNA was
                     ligated to EcoRV-NotI cleaved vector and electroporated
                     into E.coli."
ORIGIN      
        1 cgattgtgtc cacttgctgc acttgcatag tcctgttttc tggcctgtct cgcctgtatt
       61 gatttctgtt gacgctgtca tttgcacctt accgcttgtc ttcactcttg ctttttcgtg
      121 ttcattttct cgagctagtc tcttttgtca ttgttttgtt gcaacttacc gttctctgtt
      181 tcaagttttc atttgtagca ttcattgtcg gattgtgtgt gtttcttgga gttatcaaca
      241 gcttttcctt ttcaacagat tttcgtgcat cttgtttaaa attctctgct ggcaaggttt
      301 aattttttca taattctgac tcttttatca cagagtgaaa ttttgtctta gcatatgctg
      361 ttttgaagct ctctgatgca tttgagagtg tagctttgta tgtttgttta ggcattggaa
      421 catgggcgca gccatgaaca ccacaccatg gtcaaaaatg cacctttggg tcttgactct
      481 ttcagagtaa gttccttatc ttgcacctct ggctctactt gtgtccggca agtactcttg
      541 aatcctcaga aggttgctgt gattc
//

LOCUS       BM293371                 332 bp    mRNA    linear   EST 01-JUL-2002
DEFINITION  EST575913 AvSG Amblyomma variegatum cDNA clone AVABS81 5' end, mRNA
            sequence.
ACCESSION   BM293371
VERSION     BM293371.1  GI:21643338
KEYWORDS    EST.
SOURCE      Amblyomma variegatum
  ORGANISM  Amblyomma variegatum
            Eukaryota; Metazoa; Arthropoda; Chelicerata; Arachnida; Acari;
            Parasitiformes; Ixodida; Ixodoidea; Ixodidae; Amblyomma.
REFERENCE   1  (bases 1 to 332)
  AUTHORS   Nene,V., Lee,D., Quackenbush,J., Skilton,R., Mwaura,S.,
            Gardner,M.J. and Bishop,R.
  TITLE     AvGI, an index of genes transcribed in the salivary glands of the
            ixodid tick Amblyomma variegatum
  JOURNAL   Int. J. Parasitol. 32 (12), 1447-1456 (2002)
   PUBMED   12392910
COMMENT     Contact: Vish Nene
            Parasite Genomics Group
            The Institute for Genomic Research
            9712 Medical Center Drive, Rockville, MD 20850, USA
            Tel: 301-610-5968
            Fax: 301-838-0208
            Email: nene@tigr.org
            Seq primer: M13 reverse.
FEATURES             Location/Qualifiers
     source          1..332
                     /organism="Amblyomma variegatum"
                     /mol_type="mRNA"
                     /db_xref="taxon:34610"
                     /clone="AVABS81"
                     /tissue_type="Salivary glands"
                     /dev_stage="Adult"
                     /lab_host="E.coli strain DH10B-TonA"
                     /clone_lib="AvSG"
                     /note="Vector: pCMV-SPORT6.1; Salivary glands were
                     dissected on day five after initiation of feeding. Total
                     RNA was prepared using acid guanidium
                     thiocyanate-phenol-chloroform extraction. The cDNA library
                     was custom prepared by Invitrogen Corporation. Briefly,
                     first strand cDNA was primed using oligo(dT) containing a
                     NotI site. Size fractionated double stranded cDNA was
                     ligated to EcoRV-NotI cleaved vector and electroporated
                     into E.coli."
ORIGIN      
        1 gctgtggtcc gaaaccgcgc ggagtgtgcc gagagagcgc gaagcaccga gcgacatctc
       61 tctgctctcg ccgctctgcg ctctggatga tgccttcctg gagacgtcca gttgtgttgc
      121 aatgcgaccc tcctcggctg ttcccgagaa ggcggccacg tctcacgctg atgatgacca
      181 cacgctagaa gccaaggcca cacgcaagaa gtcgtcccga aaatcacgcc cgtctacggg
      241 ttccgcaggc ctcgggaggg ctcctcgcct aagccgtgac gtcaccgaag gagaggacca
      301 agtgcatgca tcgagacccg gagacatggg gg
//

LOCUS       BM293370                 582 bp    mRNA    linear   EST 01-JUL-2002
DEFINITION  EST575912 AvSG Amblyomma variegatum cDNA clone AVABS80 5' end, mRNA
            sequence.
ACCESSION   BM293370
VERSION     BM293370.1  GI:21643337
KEYWORDS    EST.
SOURCE      Amblyomma variegatum
  ORGANISM  Amblyomma variegatum
            Eukaryota; Metazoa; Arthropoda; Chelicerata; Arachnida; Acari;
            Parasitiformes; Ixodida; Ixodoidea; Ixodidae; Amblyomma.
REFERENCE   1  (bases 1 to 582)
  AUTHORS   Nene,V., Lee,D., Quackenbush,J., Skilton,R., Mwaura,S.,
            Gardner,M.J. and Bishop,R.
  TITLE     AvGI, an index of genes transcribed in the salivary glands of the
            ixodid tick Amblyomma variegatum
  JOURNAL   Int. J. Parasitol. 32 (12), 1447-1456 (2002)
   PUBMED   12392910
COMMENT     Contact: Vish Nene
            Parasite Genomics Group
            The Institute for Genomic Research
            9712 Medical Center Drive, Rockville, MD 20850, USA
            Tel: 301-610-5968
            Fax: 301-838-0208
            Email: nene@tigr.org
            Seq primer: M13 reverse.
FEATURES             Location/Qualifiers
     source          1..582
                     /organism="Amblyomma variegatum"
                     /mol_type="mRNA"
                     /db_xref="taxon:34610"
                     /clone="AVABS80"
                     /tissue_type="Salivary glands"
                     /dev_stage="Adult"
                     /lab_host="E.coli strain DH10B-TonA"
                     /clone_lib="AvSG"
                     /note="Vector: pCMV-SPORT6.1; Salivary glands were
                     dissected on day five after initiation of feeding. Total
                     RNA was prepared using acid guanidium
                     thiocyanate-phenol-chloroform extraction. The cDNA library
                     was custom prepared by Invitrogen Corporation. Briefly,
                     first strand cDNA was primed using oligo(dT) containing a
                     NotI site. Size fractionated double stranded cDNA was
                     ligated to EcoRV-NotI cleaved vector and electroporated
                     into E.coli."
ORIGIN      
        1 ggagaatagt agagaaaagg gtagttagac agaattctgc aacaccttgt atagtagtca
       61 aaccgactga atgtactact ggcagcaaaa gtttgtggga cgtgggcgta tggaaaaaca
      121 tttattgtgc cccagtaacg tgtgccaatt gcctgaaatg catacaggca tcaaggggtg
      181 tgcgtgctcc ttcctatgtt agcaatacac agtgactgca tagtgaggta caatagatgt
      241 tgttccacga actcgtctcc tacaaacttt tgctcaggat agtgcatgct tactgttaaa
      301 tgtggcgtgt tcccatgcac tttgagagag tgggcgcagt ctttttcatg gtagcatagc
      361 atttgcagca ttactatgga gtctgtgggc acattacagt gcgtttctct attgcatgct
      421 gcaaaaaagt gctaaaggat tgaagaaata tcttcattct gtgcattcac cattacacag
      481 tggtacgtct ccactgccag ttctcttgat tgcaactagt cttgcattgt gaaaaggaaa
      541 gaaaagaaaa tgaaggaagt gttttcatat ctttgtagag tt
//

LOCUS       BM293369                 289 bp    mRNA    linear   EST 01-JUL-2002
DEFINITION  EST575911 AvSG Amblyomma variegatum cDNA clone AVABS79 5' end, mRNA
            sequence.
ACCESSION   BM293369
VERSION     BM293369.1  GI:21643336
KEYWORDS    EST.
SOURCE      Amblyomma variegatum
  ORGANISM  Amblyomma variegatum
            Eukaryota; Metazoa; Arthropoda; Chelicerata; Arachnida; Acari;
            Parasitiformes; Ixodida; Ixodoidea; Ixodidae; Amblyomma.
REFERENCE   1  (bases 1 to 289)
  AUTHORS   Nene,V., Lee,D., Quackenbush,J., Skilton,R., Mwaura,S.,
            Gardner,M.J. and Bishop,R.
  TITLE     AvGI, an index of genes transcribed in the salivary glands of the
            ixodid tick Amblyomma variegatum
  JOURNAL   Int. J. Parasitol. 32 (12), 1447-1456 (2002)
   PUBMED   12392910
COMMENT     Other_ESTs: EST575910
            Contact: Vish Nene
            Parasite Genomics Group
            The Institute for Genomic Research
            9712 Medical Center Drive, Rockville, MD 20850, USA
            Tel: 301-610-5968
            Fax: 301-838-0208
            Email: nene@tigr.org
            Seq primer: M13 reverse.
FEATURES             Location/Qualifiers
     source          1..289
                     /organism="Amblyomma variegatum"
                     /mol_type="mRNA"
                     /db_xref="taxon:34610"
                     /clone="AVABS79"
                     /tissue_type="Salivary glands"
                     /dev_stage="Adult"
                     /lab_host="E.coli strain DH10B-TonA"
                     /clone_lib="AvSG"
                     /note="Vector: pCMV-SPORT6.1; Salivary glands were
                     dissected on day five after initiation of feeding. Total
                     RNA was prepared using acid guanidium
                     thiocyanate-phenol-chloroform extraction. The cDNA library
                     was custom prepared by Invitrogen Corporation. Briefly,
                     first strand cDNA was primed using oligo(dT) containing a
                     NotI site. Size fractionated double stranded cDNA was
                     ligated to EcoRV-NotI cleaved vector and electroporated
                     into E.coli."
ORIGIN      
        1 gtcacatact cgtgtgcaga gggtcgcctt cagacggcag catgaagctc ttcgttgctg
       61 tcgcgctcct gtgcctggct caagccagcc tggccgtctt gaataaaggc ctcaagacta
      121 aaattgtcac tgccggagct acagtacccg gcgctactgt agttgcacct gctgttggtg
      181 tcttgcccgc tgtaacagac gtagtcaccg gcggggacac cgtttccact atctccaccg
      241 gtccgggcgt ggtcagcact gtggtcagtc ctagcgtcac taccgtcga
//

LOCUS       BM293368                 626 bp    mRNA    linear   EST 01-JUL-2002
DEFINITION  EST575910 AvSG Amblyomma variegatum cDNA clone AVABS79 3' end, mRNA
            sequence.
ACCESSION   BM293368
VERSION     BM293368.1  GI:21643335
KEYWORDS    EST.
SOURCE      Amblyomma variegatum
  ORGANISM  Amblyomma variegatum
            Eukaryota; Metazoa; Arthropoda; Chelicerata; Arachnida; Acari;
            Parasitiformes; Ixodida; Ixodoidea; Ixodidae; Amblyomma.
REFERENCE   1  (bases 1 to 626)
  AUTHORS   Nene,V., Lee,D., Quackenbush,J., Skilton,R., Mwaura,S.,
            Gardner,M.J. and Bishop,R.
  TITLE     AvGI, an index of genes transcribed in the salivary glands of the
            ixodid tick Amblyomma variegatum
  JOURNAL   Int. J. Parasitol. 32 (12), 1447-1456 (2002)
   PUBMED   12392910
COMMENT     Other_ESTs: EST575911
            Contact: Vish Nene
            Parasite Genomics Group
            The Institute for Genomic Research
            9712 Medical Center Drive, Rockville, MD 20850, USA
            Tel: 301-610-5968
            Fax: 301-838-0208
            Email: nene@tigr.org
            Seq primer: M13 forward.
FEATURES             Location/Qualifiers
     source          1..626
                     /organism="Amblyomma variegatum"
                     /mol_type="mRNA"
                     /db_xref="taxon:34610"
                     /clone="AVABS79"
                     /tissue_type="Salivary glands"
                     /dev_stage="Adult"
                     /lab_host="E.coli strain DH10B-TonA"
                     /clone_lib="AvSG"
                     /note="Vector: pCMV-SPORT6.1; Salivary glands were
                     dissected on day five after initiation of feeding. Total
                     RNA was prepared using acid guanidium
                     thiocyanate-phenol-chloroform extraction. The cDNA library
                     was custom prepared by Invitrogen Corporation. Briefly,
                     first strand cDNA was primed using oligo(dT) containing a
                     NotI site. Size fractionated double stranded cDNA was
                     ligated to EcoRV-NotI cleaved vector and electroporated
                     into E.coli."
ORIGIN      
        1 agccaggtac attttttgtt tatttcagag acctttgtcg aggataattg tatttagtgg
       61 tttgaagtga cgtggttctt gcattcaaga aatttatgtc agggcgcgtc actgtgtccg
      121 gaaggtcgtg gccgctgtgt caacgagggc agctcctacg ggggtgctag caacgacgtt
      181 ttccttgtgc gtctcagtgg cggtgtggac tggcaccggc actccctggg ggaccggaac
      241 tggcacgggg accggcctgg ggactggtaa tggttgcggg atcggctgtg ggactggatg
      301 tgggaccggg tatgggactg ggactggcag tggcacgaga cgttcgcgca ggactgcagt
      361 gtacacagcc acagcatact ggatgccagt gtgagggtca gtaacgacac gaacgtcgct
      421 ggggatgtga ctgaagcctc ctatacgttc gacggcgcct agaccacgga gtgctccgta
      481 aggcaagccg acaccgtatg atcccgggta gggggtcaga agacctccga gcggtcctcc
      541 cgatgctcca cttccgtaca gtcctccgta ggcgcccagg gtagccgtgt ccataacttt
      601 ccgacatacc tccgtaggct ccagga
//

LOCUS       BM293367                 168 bp    mRNA    linear   EST 01-JUL-2002
DEFINITION  EST575909 AvSG Amblyomma variegatum cDNA clone AVABS78 5' end, mRNA
            sequence.
ACCESSION   BM293367
VERSION     BM293367.1  GI:21643334
KEYWORDS    EST.
SOURCE      Amblyomma variegatum
  ORGANISM  Amblyomma variegatum
            Eukaryota; Metazoa; Arthropoda; Chelicerata; Arachnida; Acari;
            Parasitiformes; Ixodida; Ixodoidea; Ixodidae; Amblyomma.
REFERENCE   1  (bases 1 to 168)
  AUTHORS   Nene,V., Lee,D., Quackenbush,J., Skilton,R., Mwaura,S.,
            Gardner,M.J. and Bishop,R.
  TITLE     AvGI, an index of genes transcribed in the salivary glands of the
            ixodid tick Amblyomma variegatum
  JOURNAL   Int. J. Parasitol. 32 (12), 1447-1456 (2002)
   PUBMED   12392910
COMMENT     Other_ESTs: EST575908
            Contact: Vish Nene
            Parasite Genomics Group
            The Institute for Genomic Research
            9712 Medical Center Drive, Rockville, MD 20850, USA
            Tel: 301-610-5968
            Fax: 301-838-0208
            Email: nene@tigr.org
            Seq primer: M13 reverse.
FEATURES             Location/Qualifiers
     source          1..168
                     /organism="Amblyomma variegatum"
                     /mol_type="mRNA"
                     /db_xref="taxon:34610"
                     /clone="AVABS78"
                     /tissue_type="Salivary glands"
                     /dev_stage="Adult"
                     /lab_host="E.coli strain DH10B-TonA"
                     /clone_lib="AvSG"
                     /note="Vector: pCMV-SPORT6.1; Salivary glands were
                     dissected on day five after initiation of feeding. Total
                     RNA was prepared using acid guanidium
                     thiocyanate-phenol-chloroform extraction. The cDNA library
                     was custom prepared by Invitrogen Corporation. Briefly,
                     first strand cDNA was primed using oligo(dT) containing a
                     NotI site. Size fractionated double stranded cDNA was
                     ligated to EcoRV-NotI cleaved vector and electroporated
                     into E.coli."
ORIGIN      
        1 ctgggtgtct tgcgcaccgc cactgcgagt aaatacgaaa cgcttaagca agttacgttg
       61 tcatttgtca gcaaagtgaa agatatgtcc actgtcgaag aggctaccga gctgaagggt
      121 ggccatccgc ctgcagtgaa ggctggtggc atgcgaatca cgcagcac
//

LOCUS       BM293366                 271 bp    mRNA    linear   EST 01-JUL-2002
DEFINITION  EST575908 AvSG Amblyomma variegatum cDNA clone AVABS78 3' end, mRNA
            sequence.
ACCESSION   BM293366
VERSION     BM293366.1  GI:21643333
KEYWORDS    EST.
SOURCE      Amblyomma variegatum
  ORGANISM  Amblyomma variegatum
            Eukaryota; Metazoa; Arthropoda; Chelicerata; Arachnida; Acari;
            Parasitiformes; Ixodida; Ixodoidea; Ixodidae; Amblyomma.
REFERENCE   1  (bases 1 to 271)
  AUTHORS   Nene,V., Lee,D., Quackenbush,J., Skilton,R., Mwaura,S.,
            Gardner,M.J. and Bishop,R.
  TITLE     AvGI, an index of genes transcribed in the salivary glands of the
            ixodid tick Amblyomma variegatum
  JOURNAL   Int. J. Parasitol. 32 (12), 1447-1456 (2002)
   PUBMED   12392910
COMMENT     Other_ESTs: EST575909
            Contact: Vish Nene
            Parasite Genomics Group
            The Institute for Genomic Research
            9712 Medical Center Drive, Rockville, MD 20850, USA
            Tel: 301-610-5968
            Fax: 301-838-0208
            Email: nene@tigr.org
            Seq primer: M13 forward.
FEATURES             Location/Qualifiers
     source          1..271
                     /organism="Amblyomma variegatum"
                     /mol_type="mRNA"
                     /db_xref="taxon:34610"
                     /clone="AVABS78"
                     /tissue_type="Salivary glands"
                     /dev_stage="Adult"
                     /lab_host="E.coli strain DH10B-TonA"
                     /clone_lib="AvSG"
                     /note="Vector: pCMV-SPORT6.1; Salivary glands were
                     dissected on day five after initiation of feeding. Total
                     RNA was prepared using acid guanidium
                     thiocyanate-phenol-chloroform extraction. The cDNA library
                     was custom prepared by Invitrogen Corporation. Briefly,
                     first strand cDNA was primed using oligo(dT) containing a
                     NotI site. Size fractionated double stranded cDNA was
                     ligated to EcoRV-NotI cleaved vector and electroporated
                     into E.coli."
ORIGIN      
        1 ccagccaaaa ccaaaattta ttcaaattca aatgcctgat acaaaaaccc acaaaaccgc
       61 gtgcttaaaa aaaagcataa aagtccaaga cagtgacaca cacaacacac atgaatggaa
      121 taaaaaccat aagtaagggt tggagtttct ggtttaaacc gaaaacaaac gataaaagta
      181 tgccgaattc aatttttgaa atttggtttt aaccaaaaaa ggtcattatg acatacacgt
      241 ccagggctag ctgtctacgg agtataacct a
//

LOCUS       BM293365                 465 bp    mRNA    linear   EST 01-JUL-2002
DEFINITION  EST575907 AvSG Amblyomma variegatum cDNA clone AVABS77 5' end, mRNA
            sequence.
ACCESSION   BM293365
VERSION     BM293365.1  GI:21643332
KEYWORDS    EST.
SOURCE      Amblyomma variegatum
  ORGANISM  Amblyomma variegatum
            Eukaryota; Metazoa; Arthropoda; Chelicerata; Arachnida; Acari;
            Parasitiformes; Ixodida; Ixodoidea; Ixodidae; Amblyomma.
REFERENCE   1  (bases 1 to 465)
  AUTHORS   Nene,V., Lee,D., Quackenbush,J., Skilton,R., Mwaura,S.,
            Gardner,M.J. and Bishop,R.
  TITLE     AvGI, an index of genes transcribed in the salivary glands of the
            ixodid tick Amblyomma variegatum
  JOURNAL   Int. J. Parasitol. 32 (12), 1447-1456 (2002)
   PUBMED   12392910
COMMENT     Other_ESTs: EST575906
            Contact: Vish Nene
            Parasite Genomics Group
            The Institute for Genomic Research
            9712 Medical Center Drive, Rockville, MD 20850, USA
            Tel: 301-610-5968
            Fax: 301-838-0208
            Email: nene@tigr.org
            Seq primer: M13 reverse.
FEATURES             Location/Qualifiers
     source          1..465
                     /organism="Amblyomma variegatum"
                     /mol_type="mRNA"
                     /db_xref="taxon:34610"
                     /clone="AVABS77"
                     /tissue_type="Salivary glands"
                     /dev_stage="Adult"
                     /lab_host="E.coli strain DH10B-TonA"
                     /clone_lib="AvSG"
                     /note="Vector: pCMV-SPORT6.1; Salivary glands were
                     dissected on day five after initiation of feeding. Total
                     RNA was prepared using acid guanidium
                     thiocyanate-phenol-chloroform extraction. The cDNA library
                     was custom prepared by Invitrogen Corporation. Briefly,
                     first strand cDNA was primed using oligo(dT) containing a
                     NotI site. Size fractionated double stranded cDNA was
                     ligated to EcoRV-NotI cleaved vector and electroporated
                     into E.coli."
ORIGIN      
        1 gggaacgcgt taggtttgtg cttgaacttg gcagtttaac gagtagtttg aggattttct
       61 aggttttgac ggttatacaa gatgggcgga tcacaaagta gtgccattcc tggaggtggt
      121 acggaaggat accacgtcct gcgggtacaa gagaattctc ctggacataa agctgggctg
      181 gaagctttct ttgacttcat tgttgccatt gggaatacac gcttgaacca agataacgat
      241 atgctcaagg atgttctgaa ggccaacatc gaaaagccca tagtgatgac cgtgtacagc
      301 agcaaaactc agacagtacg ggatgttgaa attgtgcctt catccatgtg gggcggccat
      361 ggcctcctag gagtcagcat tcgcttttgc tcttttgaag gagccaatga gaatgtttgg
      421 cacgtgctgg atgtcagccg ccactctcct gctgaggcag caggt
//

LOCUS       BM293364                 148 bp    mRNA    linear   EST 01-JUL-2002
DEFINITION  EST575906 AvSG Amblyomma variegatum cDNA clone AVABS77 3' end, mRNA
            sequence.
ACCESSION   BM293364
VERSION     BM293364.1  GI:21643331
KEYWORDS    EST.
SOURCE      Amblyomma variegatum
  ORGANISM  Amblyomma variegatum
            Eukaryota; Metazoa; Arthropoda; Chelicerata; Arachnida; Acari;
            Parasitiformes; Ixodida; Ixodoidea; Ixodidae; Amblyomma.
REFERENCE   1  (bases 1 to 148)
  AUTHORS   Nene,V., Lee,D., Quackenbush,J., Skilton,R., Mwaura,S.,
            Gardner,M.J. and Bishop,R.
  TITLE     AvGI, an index of genes transcribed in the salivary glands of the
            ixodid tick Amblyomma variegatum
  JOURNAL   Int. J. Parasitol. 32 (12), 1447-1456 (2002)
   PUBMED   12392910
COMMENT     Other_ESTs: EST575907
            Contact: Vish Nene
            Parasite Genomics Group
            The Institute for Genomic Research
            9712 Medical Center Drive, Rockville, MD 20850, USA
            Tel: 301-610-5968
            Fax: 301-838-0208
            Email: nene@tigr.org
            Seq primer: M13 forward.
FEATURES             Location/Qualifiers
     source          1..148
                     /organism="Amblyomma variegatum"
                     /mol_type="mRNA"
                     /db_xref="taxon:34610"
                     /clone="AVABS77"
                     /tissue_type="Salivary glands"
                     /dev_stage="Adult"
                     /lab_host="E.coli strain DH10B-TonA"
                     /clone_lib="AvSG"
                     /note="Vector: pCMV-SPORT6.1; Salivary glands were
                     dissected on day five after initiation of feeding. Total
                     RNA was prepared using acid guanidium
                     thiocyanate-phenol-chloroform extraction. The cDNA library
                     was custom prepared by Invitrogen Corporation. Briefly,
                     first strand cDNA was primed using oligo(dT) containing a
                     NotI site. Size fractionated double stranded cDNA was
                     ligated to EcoRV-NotI cleaved vector and electroporated
                     into E.coli."
ORIGIN      
        1 gcacattatt ttctttttat tctttctttg ctggaaaacc tctacaccaa ttccaagatc
       61 cactttttct ttaatgactt gaatggttta ctgccccgaa agggaagaga ttcagtgtct
      121 cccagaagaa tgactaacag cgtgtgac
//

LOCUS       BM293363                 336 bp    mRNA    linear   EST 01-JUL-2002
DEFINITION  EST575905 AvSG Amblyomma variegatum cDNA clone AVABS76 5' end, mRNA
            sequence.
ACCESSION   BM293363
VERSION     BM293363.1  GI:21643330
KEYWORDS    EST.
SOURCE      Amblyomma variegatum
  ORGANISM  Amblyomma variegatum
            Eukaryota; Metazoa; Arthropoda; Chelicerata; Arachnida; Acari;
            Parasitiformes; Ixodida; Ixodoidea; Ixodidae; Amblyomma.
REFERENCE   1  (bases 1 to 336)
  AUTHORS   Nene,V., Lee,D., Quackenbush,J., Skilton,R., Mwaura,S.,
            Gardner,M.J. and Bishop,R.
  TITLE     AvGI, an index of genes transcribed in the salivary glands of the
            ixodid tick Amblyomma variegatum
  JOURNAL   Int. J. Parasitol. 32 (12), 1447-1456 (2002)
   PUBMED   12392910
COMMENT     Other_ESTs: EST575904
            Contact: Vish Nene
            Parasite Genomics Group
            The Institute for Genomic Research
            9712 Medical Center Drive, Rockville, MD 20850, USA
            Tel: 301-610-5968
            Fax: 301-838-0208
            Email: nene@tigr.org
            Seq primer: M13 reverse.
FEATURES             Location/Qualifiers
     source          1..336
                     /organism="Amblyomma variegatum"
                     /mol_type="mRNA"
                     /db_xref="taxon:34610"
                     /clone="AVABS76"
                     /tissue_type="Salivary glands"
                     /dev_stage="Adult"
                     /lab_host="E.coli strain DH10B-TonA"
                     /clone_lib="AvSG"
                     /note="Vector: pCMV-SPORT6.1; Salivary glands were
                     dissected on day five after initiation of feeding. Total
                     RNA was prepared using acid guanidium
                     thiocyanate-phenol-chloroform extraction. The cDNA library
                     was custom prepared by Invitrogen Corporation. Briefly,
                     first strand cDNA was primed using oligo(dT) containing a
                     NotI site. Size fractionated double stranded cDNA was
                     ligated to EcoRV-NotI cleaved vector and electroporated
                     into E.coli."
ORIGIN      
        1 tcgccatatg cagaggcgat aagtggctgc ggaagtataa ccactttaaa aatggcgtat
       61 acgttagcgc gaccgctggt caacgtttat aatgagaaga atgagctgtc cggcgccacc
      121 gtggcgctgc cggctgtgtt caaggcgccc atcaggcccg acatcgtcaa cttcgttcac
      181 atgaacatgg cgaagaacag ccgccaaccg tacgccgtct ccaaggaggc tgggcaccag
      241 acgtccgccg agtcgtgggg cacgggccgt gctgtggccc gtattccgcg agtgcgcggt
      301 ggcggcactc accgctctgg ccagggtgcc tttggc
//

LOCUS       BM293362                 120 bp    mRNA    linear   EST 01-JUL-2002
DEFINITION  EST575904 AvSG Amblyomma variegatum cDNA clone AVABS76 3' end, mRNA
            sequence.
ACCESSION   BM293362
VERSION     BM293362.1  GI:21643329
KEYWORDS    EST.
SOURCE      Amblyomma variegatum
  ORGANISM  Amblyomma variegatum
            Eukaryota; Metazoa; Arthropoda; Chelicerata; Arachnida; Acari;
            Parasitiformes; Ixodida; Ixodoidea; Ixodidae; Amblyomma.
REFERENCE   1  (bases 1 to 120)
  AUTHORS   Nene,V., Lee,D., Quackenbush,J., Skilton,R., Mwaura,S.,
            Gardner,M.J. and Bishop,R.
  TITLE     AvGI, an index of genes transcribed in the salivary glands of the
            ixodid tick Amblyomma variegatum
  JOURNAL   Int. J. Parasitol. 32 (12), 1447-1456 (2002)
   PUBMED   12392910
COMMENT     Other_ESTs: EST575905
            Contact: Vish Nene
            Parasite Genomics Group
            The Institute for Genomic Research
            9712 Medical Center Drive, Rockville, MD 20850, USA
            Tel: 301-610-5968
            Fax: 301-838-0208
            Email: nene@tigr.org
            Seq primer: M13 forward.
FEATURES             Location/Qualifiers
     source          1..120
                     /organism="Amblyomma variegatum"
                     /mol_type="mRNA"
                     /db_xref="taxon:34610"
                     /clone="AVABS76"
                     /tissue_type="Salivary glands"
                     /dev_stage="Adult"
                     /lab_host="E.coli strain DH10B-TonA"
                     /clone_lib="AvSG"
                     /note="Vector: pCMV-SPORT6.1; Salivary glands were
                     dissected on day five after initiation of feeding. Total
                     RNA was prepared using acid guanidium
                     thiocyanate-phenol-chloroform extraction. The cDNA library
                     was custom prepared by Invitrogen Corporation. Briefly,
                     first strand cDNA was primed using oligo(dT) containing a
                     NotI site. Size fractionated double stranded cDNA was
                     ligated to EcoRV-NotI cleaved vector and electroporated
                     into E.coli."
ORIGIN      
        1 gcgcggggcc cttattttat ttattccaag tacgggactt catttcttgg ctgctgctgt
       61 cttggctggc ttggccttgg ctgaaacctt gcccttctta ccaactttct tgggcttctc
//

LOCUS       BM293361                 180 bp    mRNA    linear   EST 01-JUL-2002
DEFINITION  EST575903 AvSG Amblyomma variegatum cDNA clone AVABS75 5' end, mRNA
            sequence.
ACCESSION   BM293361
VERSION     BM293361.1  GI:21643328
KEYWORDS    EST.
SOURCE      Amblyomma variegatum
  ORGANISM  Amblyomma variegatum
            Eukaryota; Metazoa; Arthropoda; Chelicerata; Arachnida; Acari;
            Parasitiformes; Ixodida; Ixodoidea; Ixodidae; Amblyomma.
REFERENCE   1  (bases 1 to 180)
  AUTHORS   Nene,V., Lee,D., Quackenbush,J., Skilton,R., Mwaura,S.,
            Gardner,M.J. and Bishop,R.
  TITLE     AvGI, an index of genes transcribed in the salivary glands of the
            ixodid tick Amblyomma variegatum
  JOURNAL   Int. J. Parasitol. 32 (12), 1447-1456 (2002)
   PUBMED   12392910
COMMENT     Contact: Vish Nene
            Parasite Genomics Group
            The Institute for Genomic Research
            9712 Medical Center Drive, Rockville, MD 20850, USA
            Tel: 301-610-5968
            Fax: 301-838-0208
            Email: nene@tigr.org
            Seq primer: M13 reverse.
FEATURES             Location/Qualifiers
     source          1..180
                     /organism="Amblyomma variegatum"
                     /mol_type="mRNA"
                     /db_xref="taxon:34610"
                     /clone="AVABS75"
                     /tissue_type="Salivary glands"
                     /dev_stage="Adult"
                     /lab_host="E.coli strain DH10B-TonA"
                     /clone_lib="AvSG"
                     /note="Vector: pCMV-SPORT6.1; Salivary glands were
                     dissected on day five after initiation of feeding. Total
                     RNA was prepared using acid guanidium
                     thiocyanate-phenol-chloroform extraction. The cDNA library
                     was custom prepared by Invitrogen Corporation. Briefly,
                     first strand cDNA was primed using oligo(dT) containing a
                     NotI site. Size fractionated double stranded cDNA was
                     ligated to EcoRV-NotI cleaved vector and electroporated
                     into E.coli."
ORIGIN      
        1 catacacgta agcagtctta agtgtgccca ctgatttttt ttgttaaaca tttcatgtcg
       61 cgggttgcta aattcctttt tgttgcatat cgatatattt ttgtgttgaa attatctctg
      121 cacattgttt gcctttttta ttttttgcaa ggcactgtga attaaatctc ccatgttttg
//

LOCUS       BM293360                 300 bp    mRNA    linear   EST 01-JUL-2002
DEFINITION  EST575902 AvSG Amblyomma variegatum cDNA clone AVABS74 5' end, mRNA
            sequence.
ACCESSION   BM293360
VERSION     BM293360.1  GI:21643327
KEYWORDS    EST.
SOURCE      Amblyomma variegatum
  ORGANISM  Amblyomma variegatum
            Eukaryota; Metazoa; Arthropoda; Chelicerata; Arachnida; Acari;
            Parasitiformes; Ixodida; Ixodoidea; Ixodidae; Amblyomma.
REFERENCE   1  (bases 1 to 300)
  AUTHORS   Nene,V., Lee,D., Quackenbush,J., Skilton,R., Mwaura,S.,
            Gardner,M.J. and Bishop,R.
  TITLE     AvGI, an index of genes transcribed in the salivary glands of the
            ixodid tick Amblyomma variegatum
  JOURNAL   Int. J. Parasitol. 32 (12), 1447-1456 (2002)
   PUBMED   12392910
COMMENT     Contact: Vish Nene
            Parasite Genomics Group
            The Institute for Genomic Research
            9712 Medical Center Drive, Rockville, MD 20850, USA
            Tel: 301-610-5968
            Fax: 301-838-0208
            Email: nene@tigr.org
            Seq primer: M13 reverse.
FEATURES             Location/Qualifiers
     source          1..300
                     /organism="Amblyomma variegatum"
                     /mol_type="mRNA"
                     /db_xref="taxon:34610"
                     /clone="AVABS74"
                     /tissue_type="Salivary glands"
                     /dev_stage="Adult"
                     /lab_host="E.coli strain DH10B-TonA"
                     /clone_lib="AvSG"
                     /note="Vector: pCMV-SPORT6.1; Salivary glands were
                     dissected on day five after initiation of feeding. Total
                     RNA was prepared using acid guanidium
                     thiocyanate-phenol-chloroform extraction. The cDNA library
                     was custom prepared by Invitrogen Corporation. Briefly,
                     first strand cDNA was primed using oligo(dT) containing a
                     NotI site. Size fractionated double stranded cDNA was
                     ligated to EcoRV-NotI cleaved vector and electroporated
                     into E.coli."
ORIGIN      
        1 ctgccgtgct ggaggactgt tgcacccccc accactctcc cggctgcccg ttcttccccg
       61 ttttgttccc cgtttccccc attttttttt gccatttttt gttttctgtc gttgtacacc
      121 gggataatac agcacattgc tgcccgctcg tttgccgggc gttgccaacc tctcgcagca
      181 agaagtgaag tcgaggcgag gcgagaaggc gtacagcttt gcgcacatcg tattgctcag
      241 aggagggaag gaggcgtcca gtgtgcagct ttcatcttgc gccgaccagg aaggagcctt
//

LOCUS       BM293359                 577 bp    mRNA    linear   EST 01-JUL-2002
DEFINITION  EST575901 AvSG Amblyomma variegatum cDNA clone AVABS73 5' end, mRNA
            sequence.
ACCESSION   BM293359
VERSION     BM293359.1  GI:21643326
KEYWORDS    EST.
SOURCE      Amblyomma variegatum
  ORGANISM  Amblyomma variegatum
            Eukaryota; Metazoa; Arthropoda; Chelicerata; Arachnida; Acari;
            Parasitiformes; Ixodida; Ixodoidea; Ixodidae; Amblyomma.
REFERENCE   1  (bases 1 to 577)
  AUTHORS   Nene,V., Lee,D., Quackenbush,J., Skilton,R., Mwaura,S.,
            Gardner,M.J. and Bishop,R.
  TITLE     AvGI, an index of genes transcribed in the salivary glands of the
            ixodid tick Amblyomma variegatum
  JOURNAL   Int. J. Parasitol. 32 (12), 1447-1456 (2002)
   PUBMED   12392910
COMMENT     Other_ESTs: EST575900
            Contact: Vish Nene
            Parasite Genomics Group
            The Institute for Genomic Research
            9712 Medical Center Drive, Rockville, MD 20850, USA
            Tel: 301-610-5968
            Fax: 301-838-0208
            Email: nene@tigr.org
            Seq primer: M13 reverse.
FEATURES             Location/Qualifiers
     source          1..577
                     /organism="Amblyomma variegatum"
                     /mol_type="mRNA"
                     /db_xref="taxon:34610"
                     /clone="AVABS73"
                     /tissue_type="Salivary glands"
                     /dev_stage="Adult"
                     /lab_host="E.coli strain DH10B-TonA"
                     /clone_lib="AvSG"
                     /note="Vector: pCMV-SPORT6.1; Salivary glands were
                     dissected on day five after initiation of feeding. Total
                     RNA was prepared using acid guanidium
                     thiocyanate-phenol-chloroform extraction. The cDNA library
                     was custom prepared by Invitrogen Corporation. Briefly,
                     first strand cDNA was primed using oligo(dT) containing a
                     NotI site. Size fractionated double stranded cDNA was
                     ligated to EcoRV-NotI cleaved vector and electroporated
                     into E.coli."
ORIGIN      
        1 cgctgggtgt gtgcacgtgc taactttgct ttccttgtgg gagccgcctg ggacgcgcat
       61 ttcacattct cggcggtcaa gagcctgaaa ggaacaaggc ttctgctgac tcgctcgggg
      121 gggcttcttc agcgtcgcaa gtgtctccag taaggtccac ccggaagcat gtggctcttg
      181 ctggcgacac ttggcgcggc ggcgtgcttg tcggctgcgc agctcgacgg cggtaagtac
      241 ggtcgccggc tgccccctcc ggtgccgctg ccgccgcgta aggactctgc ctacctgccc
      301 tccttgttcg atgtggctca ggccgactcc ccactcacag gggagctgcc tcccggcgga
      361 ggtgcaccgc tggccggggc accgctgggc gactgcgtct gcgtgcccta ctaccagtgc
      421 aaggacggca aggtgtccga ggacggcgga ggtcttctcg acgcccgccg caagctgccc
      481 ccgaaggaag agataccgct ggacggcctc ggggaccaga accagcagtg gccgggcgtg
      541 gaccagatct gctgtgcgga gccatctggc gtcacgg
//

LOCUS       BM293358                 462 bp    mRNA    linear   EST 01-JUL-2002
DEFINITION  EST575900 AvSG Amblyomma variegatum cDNA clone AVABS73 3' end, mRNA
            sequence.
ACCESSION   BM293358
VERSION     BM293358.1  GI:21643325
KEYWORDS    EST.
SOURCE      Amblyomma variegatum
  ORGANISM  Amblyomma variegatum
            Eukaryota; Metazoa; Arthropoda; Chelicerata; Arachnida; Acari;
            Parasitiformes; Ixodida; Ixodoidea; Ixodidae; Amblyomma.
REFERENCE   1  (bases 1 to 462)
  AUTHORS   Nene,V., Lee,D., Quackenbush,J., Skilton,R., Mwaura,S.,
            Gardner,M.J. and Bishop,R.
  TITLE     AvGI, an index of genes transcribed in the salivary glands of the
            ixodid tick Amblyomma variegatum
  JOURNAL   Int. J. Parasitol. 32 (12), 1447-1456 (2002)
   PUBMED   12392910
COMMENT     Other_ESTs: EST575901
            Contact: Vish Nene
            Parasite Genomics Group
            The Institute for Genomic Research
            9712 Medical Center Drive, Rockville, MD 20850, USA
            Tel: 301-610-5968
            Fax: 301-838-0208
            Email: nene@tigr.org
            Seq primer: M13 forward.
FEATURES             Location/Qualifiers
     source          1..462
                     /organism="Amblyomma variegatum"
                     /mol_type="mRNA"
                     /db_xref="taxon:34610"
                     /clone="AVABS73"
                     /tissue_type="Salivary glands"
                     /dev_stage="Adult"
                     /lab_host="E.coli strain DH10B-TonA"
                     /clone_lib="AvSG"
                     /note="Vector: pCMV-SPORT6.1; Salivary glands were
                     dissected on day five after initiation of feeding. Total
                     RNA was prepared using acid guanidium
                     thiocyanate-phenol-chloroform extraction. The cDNA library
                     was custom prepared by Invitrogen Corporation. Briefly,
                     first strand cDNA was primed using oligo(dT) containing a
                     NotI site. Size fractionated double stranded cDNA was
                     ligated to EcoRV-NotI cleaved vector and electroporated
                     into E.coli."
ORIGIN      
        1 cgagacggaa gctttattgt ctttggacta gcttgagaac agtaccggaa ccgagacaac
       61 cgtagcccgg tggcactccc tgtccctaca aagcgatagc cgcagcaggc gcagggccaa
      121 cgccggcagc ctttccgaag gaggactgtc cgaatccgga ttggtgaccg gctacgccgc
      181 ccttgtgccc cgaggattcc tgatgacggc cagcaccgta aaagaaaggg ggccgccgcc
      241 gtcacccttg caggagtcga cgccgtcctc ggttccggcg cagatgaagc cctcgtgaag
      301 gcggaagtac cgacccaggc gcgtctggcg aagcaggttc tggcaggttg ggttgtcgat
      361 cacaggcacc gtcacttcct tcatgatgtt ggcgaacttg cccgtacggt aagcgtcctt
      421 gccccatccg gtgacgacgc aggagctgcc ctcgaacatg tc
//

LOCUS       BM293357                 720 bp    mRNA    linear   EST 01-JUL-2002
DEFINITION  EST575899 AvSG Amblyomma variegatum cDNA clone AVABS72 5' end, mRNA
            sequence.
ACCESSION   BM293357
VERSION     BM293357.1  GI:21643324
KEYWORDS    EST.
SOURCE      Amblyomma variegatum
  ORGANISM  Amblyomma variegatum
            Eukaryota; Metazoa; Arthropoda; Chelicerata; Arachnida; Acari;
            Parasitiformes; Ixodida; Ixodoidea; Ixodidae; Amblyomma.
REFERENCE   1  (bases 1 to 720)
  AUTHORS   Nene,V., Lee,D., Quackenbush,J., Skilton,R., Mwaura,S.,
            Gardner,M.J. and Bishop,R.
  TITLE     AvGI, an index of genes transcribed in the salivary glands of the
            ixodid tick Amblyomma variegatum
  JOURNAL   Int. J. Parasitol. 32 (12), 1447-1456 (2002)
   PUBMED   12392910
COMMENT     Contact: Vish Nene
            Parasite Genomics Group
            The Institute for Genomic Research
            9712 Medical Center Drive, Rockville, MD 20850, USA
            Tel: 301-610-5968
            Fax: 301-838-0208
            Email: nene@tigr.org
            Seq primer: M13 reverse.
FEATURES             Location/Qualifiers
     source          1..720
                     /organism="Amblyomma variegatum"
                     /mol_type="mRNA"
                     /db_xref="taxon:34610"
                     /clone="AVABS72"
                     /tissue_type="Salivary glands"
                     /dev_stage="Adult"
                     /lab_host="E.coli strain DH10B-TonA"
                     /clone_lib="AvSG"
                     /note="Vector: pCMV-SPORT6.1; Salivary glands were
                     dissected on day five after initiation of feeding. Total
                     RNA was prepared using acid guanidium
                     thiocyanate-phenol-chloroform extraction. The cDNA library
                     was custom prepared by Invitrogen Corporation. Briefly,
                     first strand cDNA was primed using oligo(dT) containing a
                     NotI site. Size fractionated double stranded cDNA was
                     ligated to EcoRV-NotI cleaved vector and electroporated
                     into E.coli."
ORIGIN      
        1 gttgtcgaga aaaagacacc aggcagagca ccacaaccat gaatgctttt cttgcaggct
       61 ccctcctgtt tgcagcgtcg ctgacatgcg cttctgctgc tgcgggaagg aagaccgatg
      121 ttttcggagg tgctccaggt ggtagtggtg ccttcagctc tagtgcgccg cttggcgcag
      181 gtgctttagg tggcggtgcg ttggctggcg gtagtacgtc gcttggcggc gctgccccgt
      241 ttggcggcag cagtttctct gcaggtgccg ctggtggtac gccccttggc ggtggtgctt
      301 tcggcggcag tacctcgttt ggcctaggcg gtttcactgg aggttccact ggtggtgcaa
      361 cgcttggcgg tagttccgtc ggaggcgccg gcccgttggg tttcgccggg ggtgcgcagc
      421 ttgacggtgc gtcgggagcg ggttcacctg gcagtcctgg aggaccttcc tcctggagca
      481 ttggcactca cggtgttggt tctcaaggtg gccgtttcac cggtggctct tcatggggag
      541 gctctgcgta cggcgctggt tctcacggtc gaggttttgg gttcagctat ggcactggcg
      601 gcgctggtgg atttggcgtg ccaggatttg gaggccacgg agtctcatgg caagcgcctt
      661 cgggaggttt cagtgggggt ctggtggttt cagtccgtcg ggtagctacg aggtctatac
//

LOCUS       BM293356                 815 bp    mRNA    linear   EST 01-JUL-2002
DEFINITION  EST575898 AvSG Amblyomma variegatum cDNA clone AVABS71 5' end, mRNA
            sequence.
ACCESSION   BM293356
VERSION     BM293356.1  GI:21643323
KEYWORDS    EST.
SOURCE      Amblyomma variegatum
  ORGANISM  Amblyomma variegatum
            Eukaryota; Metazoa; Arthropoda; Chelicerata; Arachnida; Acari;
            Parasitiformes; Ixodida; Ixodoidea; Ixodidae; Amblyomma.
REFERENCE   1  (bases 1 to 815)
  AUTHORS   Nene,V., Lee,D., Quackenbush,J., Skilton,R., Mwaura,S.,
            Gardner,M.J. and Bishop,R.
  TITLE     AvGI, an index of genes transcribed in the salivary glands of the
            ixodid tick Amblyomma variegatum
  JOURNAL   Int. J. Parasitol. 32 (12), 1447-1456 (2002)
   PUBMED   12392910
COMMENT     Contact: Vish Nene
            Parasite Genomics Group
            The Institute for Genomic Research
            9712 Medical Center Drive, Rockville, MD 20850, USA
            Tel: 301-610-5968
            Fax: 301-838-0208
            Email: nene@tigr.org
            Seq primer: M13 reverse.
FEATURES             Location/Qualifiers
     source          1..815
                     /organism="Amblyomma variegatum"
                     /mol_type="mRNA"
                     /db_xref="taxon:34610"
                     /clone="AVABS71"
                     /tissue_type="Salivary glands"
                     /dev_stage="Adult"
                     /lab_host="E.coli strain DH10B-TonA"
                     /clone_lib="AvSG"
                     /note="Vector: pCMV-SPORT6.1; Salivary glands were
                     dissected on day five after initiation of feeding. Total
                     RNA was prepared using acid guanidium
                     thiocyanate-phenol-chloroform extraction. The cDNA library
                     was custom prepared by Invitrogen Corporation. Briefly,
                     first strand cDNA was primed using oligo(dT) containing a
                     NotI site. Size fractionated double stranded cDNA was
                     ligated to EcoRV-NotI cleaved vector and electroporated
                     into E.coli."
ORIGIN      
        1 ggaacttctg cccctctact tcaagcacaa caacatggca agcttcatca ggcagcttaa
       61 catgtatggc tttcgcaaag tggccaacat agaccagggt ctcaggtcag accgagaaga
      121 aatagaattt tttcataact tctttgtacg gggtcaagaa tgtctacttg agttcatcaa
      181 gcgaaaggtg ccatctggcc gggctggagc aagtggccct gatgatgggc gtgtccgcag
      241 cgaggtcctc agggaactac tctccaatgt tggcagcatg cagggtcggc aagagcatat
      301 ggaccagctc cttgcagata tgaaaaagga aaatgaggct ttatggcgtg aagtggcccg
      361 tctgcgtcag aagcacatga aacagcaaca gatagttgag aagcttatcc agttcctggt
      421 cactatggtt caagccaacc gcaatattac tgtgaagcgc aagatgccac tgatgctgca
      481 tgacagccca aactccagct ccaaggtgcc tcggcttacg aagaccacct ttgtcaccga
      541 ctaccaggtt gcctctcctt ctggttccca gatgtccgaa ggccctgtaa ttcgggatgt
      601 gactgaccta atggacgacc ttggagagac aagcagcact gttatcagtg atcctttggc
      661 tgctggccaa tcaccaaagg tagtcgaggc gtctgctgct ggaacatcag ttcgctcctt
      721 gggttctcca gcaccttcta gcgactttga tgttggtccc atcgtggcaa gtcccctggg
      781 cacagtagac gcgatggaac ctctgtgctt gcttg
//

LOCUS       BM293355                 693 bp    mRNA    linear   EST 01-JUL-2002
DEFINITION  EST575897 AvSG Amblyomma variegatum cDNA clone AVABS70 5' end, mRNA
            sequence.
ACCESSION   BM293355
VERSION     BM293355.1  GI:21643322
KEYWORDS    EST.
SOURCE      Amblyomma variegatum
  ORGANISM  Amblyomma variegatum
            Eukaryota; Metazoa; Arthropoda; Chelicerata; Arachnida; Acari;
            Parasitiformes; Ixodida; Ixodoidea; Ixodidae; Amblyomma.
REFERENCE   1  (bases 1 to 693)
  AUTHORS   Nene,V., Lee,D., Quackenbush,J., Skilton,R., Mwaura,S.,
            Gardner,M.J. and Bishop,R.
  TITLE     AvGI, an index of genes transcribed in the salivary glands of the
            ixodid tick Amblyomma variegatum
  JOURNAL   Int. J. Parasitol. 32 (12), 1447-1456 (2002)
   PUBMED   12392910
COMMENT     Contact: Vish Nene
            Parasite Genomics Group
            The Institute for Genomic Research
            9712 Medical Center Drive, Rockville, MD 20850, USA
            Tel: 301-610-5968
            Fax: 301-838-0208
            Email: nene@tigr.org
            Seq primer: M13 reverse.
FEATURES             Location/Qualifiers
     source          1..693
                     /organism="Amblyomma variegatum"
                     /mol_type="mRNA"
                     /db_xref="taxon:34610"
                     /clone="AVABS70"
                     /tissue_type="Salivary glands"
                     /dev_stage="Adult"
                     /lab_host="E.coli strain DH10B-TonA"
                     /clone_lib="AvSG"
                     /note="Vector: pCMV-SPORT6.1; Salivary glands were
                     dissected on day five after initiation of feeding. Total
                     RNA was prepared using acid guanidium
                     thiocyanate-phenol-chloroform extraction. The cDNA library
                     was custom prepared by Invitrogen Corporation. Briefly,
                     first strand cDNA was primed using oligo(dT) containing a
                     NotI site. Size fractionated double stranded cDNA was
                     ligated to EcoRV-NotI cleaved vector and electroporated
                     into E.coli."
ORIGIN      
        1 ccgagagttc agtcgagtca cctgcgccag ctccgccatt agagatggag gtggacactc
       61 cagagccagt gccagttctg ccgagcaaga acccgaagag ctggacggtt caagaagttg
      121 cagactacat ccaggagctt ccaggctgca ctgattatgc agaagaattc cgctcccagg
      181 agattgatgg ccaagcactg cttctgctca aagaggatca cctgatgaca gctatgaaca
      241 tcaagcttgg ccctgctctc aagatatgtg ccaagatcaa tgccttgcga gaggatcagt
      301 aatccgcttc aaactggttc acaccacttg tgttcggact tcacatcttc ccagtgctca
      361 agacgccccc tgaagaaatg caaattgtgc tgcagagagt cagtctacat tcacttgaca
      421 gacatcgagt ctgtttaaag tctcgtgcga ttgccatagt gtgtgtgtgt gtgtagattg
      481 atcctgtggc agtgcgtaac gtggtctcct gctatgctac aaattatgac tgaactgcac
      541 tggattgaca ttacactgtg tcggttgtgt ttatgcgaac tgcagaacga ggttgagtcc
      601 ttgttgcatc gatttatttt tcagcacctg aacttttcca agctgtgtgt cgtatcccgg
      661 agcagcctct gatggcactg ctgtgtggat gga
//

LOCUS       BM293354                 778 bp    mRNA    linear   EST 01-JUL-2002
DEFINITION  EST575896 AvSG Amblyomma variegatum cDNA clone AVABS69 5' end, mRNA
            sequence.
ACCESSION   BM293354
VERSION     BM293354.1  GI:21643321
KEYWORDS    EST.
SOURCE      Amblyomma variegatum
  ORGANISM  Amblyomma variegatum
            Eukaryota; Metazoa; Arthropoda; Chelicerata; Arachnida; Acari;
            Parasitiformes; Ixodida; Ixodoidea; Ixodidae; Amblyomma.
REFERENCE   1  (bases 1 to 778)
  AUTHORS   Nene,V., Lee,D., Quackenbush,J., Skilton,R., Mwaura,S.,
            Gardner,M.J. and Bishop,R.
  TITLE     AvGI, an index of genes transcribed in the salivary glands of the
            ixodid tick Amblyomma variegatum
  JOURNAL   Int. J. Parasitol. 32 (12), 1447-1456 (2002)
   PUBMED   12392910
COMMENT     Contact: Vish Nene
            Parasite Genomics Group
            The Institute for Genomic Research
            9712 Medical Center Drive, Rockville, MD 20850, USA
            Tel: 301-610-5968
            Fax: 301-838-0208
            Email: nene@tigr.org
            Seq primer: M13 reverse.
FEATURES             Location/Qualifiers
     source          1..778
                     /organism="Amblyomma variegatum"
                     /mol_type="mRNA"
                     /db_xref="taxon:34610"
                     /clone="AVABS69"
                     /tissue_type="Salivary glands"
                     /dev_stage="Adult"
                     /lab_host="E.coli strain DH10B-TonA"
                     /clone_lib="AvSG"
                     /note="Vector: pCMV-SPORT6.1; Salivary glands were
                     dissected on day five after initiation of feeding. Total
                     RNA was prepared using acid guanidium
                     thiocyanate-phenol-chloroform extraction. The cDNA library
                     was custom prepared by Invitrogen Corporation. Briefly,
                     first strand cDNA was primed using oligo(dT) containing a
                     NotI site. Size fractionated double stranded cDNA was
                     ligated to EcoRV-NotI cleaved vector and electroporated
                     into E.coli."
ORIGIN      
        1 cgagagagag acaccaggca gagcatcaca accatgaatg cttttctagg aggctccctc
       61 ctgtttgcag cgtcgctgac atgcgcttct gctgctgcgg gaaggaagac cgatgttttc
      121 ggaggtgctc caggtggtag tggtgccttc agctctagtg cgccgcttgg cgcaggtgct
      181 ttaggtggcg gtgcgttggc tggcggtagt acgtcgcttg gcggcgctgc cccgtttggc
      241 ggcagcagtt tctctgcagg tgccgctggt ggtacgcccc ttggcggtgg tgctttcggc
      301 ggcagtacct cgtttggcct aggcggtttc actggaggtt ccactggtgg tgcaacgctt
      361 ggcggtagtt ccgtcggagg cgccggcccg ttgggtttcg ccgggggtgc gcagcttgac
      421 ggtgcgtcgg gagcgggttc acctggcagt cctggaggac cttcctcctg gagcattggc
      481 actcacggtg ttggttctca aggtggccgt ttcaccggtg gctcttcatg gggaggctct
      541 gcgtacggcg ctggttctca cggtcgaggt tttgggttca gctatggcac tggcggcgct
      601 ggtggatttg gcgtgccagg atttggaggc cacggagtct catggcaagc gccttcggga
      661 ggtttccagt ggggggtctg ggtggtttca gtccgtcggg tagctacgag gtctatactc
      721 ctggatttgg tgcatacgga tttagcggtg gatatcctgg aggctacggc agcggttt
//

LOCUS       BM293353                 718 bp    mRNA    linear   EST 01-JUL-2002
DEFINITION  EST575895 AvSG Amblyomma variegatum cDNA clone AVABS68 5' end, mRNA
            sequence.
ACCESSION   BM293353
VERSION     BM293353.1  GI:21643320
KEYWORDS    EST.
SOURCE      Amblyomma variegatum
  ORGANISM  Amblyomma variegatum
            Eukaryota; Metazoa; Arthropoda; Chelicerata; Arachnida; Acari;
            Parasitiformes; Ixodida; Ixodoidea; Ixodidae; Amblyomma.
REFERENCE   1  (bases 1 to 718)
  AUTHORS   Nene,V., Lee,D., Quackenbush,J., Skilton,R., Mwaura,S.,
            Gardner,M.J. and Bishop,R.
  TITLE     AvGI, an index of genes transcribed in the salivary glands of the
            ixodid tick Amblyomma variegatum
  JOURNAL   Int. J. Parasitol. 32 (12), 1447-1456 (2002)
   PUBMED   12392910
COMMENT     Contact: Vish Nene
            Parasite Genomics Group
            The Institute for Genomic Research
            9712 Medical Center Drive, Rockville, MD 20850, USA
            Tel: 301-610-5968
            Fax: 301-838-0208
            Email: nene@tigr.org
            Seq primer: M13 reverse.
FEATURES             Location/Qualifiers
     source          1..718
                     /organism="Amblyomma variegatum"
                     /mol_type="mRNA"
                     /db_xref="taxon:34610"
                     /clone="AVABS68"
                     /tissue_type="Salivary glands"
                     /dev_stage="Adult"
                     /lab_host="E.coli strain DH10B-TonA"
                     /clone_lib="AvSG"
                     /note="Vector: pCMV-SPORT6.1; Salivary glands were
                     dissected on day five after initiation of feeding. Total
                     RNA was prepared using acid guanidium
                     thiocyanate-phenol-chloroform extraction. The cDNA library
                     was custom prepared by Invitrogen Corporation. Briefly,
                     first strand cDNA was primed using oligo(dT) containing a
                     NotI site. Size fractionated double stranded cDNA was
                     ligated to EcoRV-NotI cleaved vector and electroporated
                     into E.coli."
ORIGIN      
        1 tttgtggctg tctttattgt actctctgtt gggagcgcag agaggtacat tcctatcgaa
       61 attggcgggg atttgttgcc agggtgatcc cttgcagctg aggcaagtgt atgagaaagt
      121 atactgacga cacctagctg ctgaagaggt acccttaatg ttgcatgcat tggcaattca
      181 ttttctcatg ttgcatgccc tgctttgcac ctgtggtaac gtcgggtact aatactgtgc
      241 aatgttattt aattttcttg ttgtgctctt tgttttgctt tactgctaag cctgtttctg
      301 ggaagtcatg tcaacatggt tacgcagctg tgagagcaca tgattggatt tcactggact
      361 ttggtgtggt agcggttaag tttgcaatgc ctttacttgg gaaagctcgt ttgaaactat
      421 gttactttat atagttgagc ttacggtgcc cttgtgaact ctacttacca taacagcagc
      481 aagtcttctt gagttgttcc gcatatataa agtactattc taagcatctt atgttccagg
      541 taaatgtgct agacaaggcc atgtgtgtcc acagaaagaa cttaaaatgt acacactgcc
      601 gccactagag cgtttcctgc agtttgaaga accttacgat aaatgaagga cacgttggag
      661 ggaaaaaaat tacaaaaaaa ttactttaca tacgatgtgg aggcctggta aatgtaaa
//

LOCUS       BM293352                 356 bp    mRNA    linear   EST 01-JUL-2002
DEFINITION  EST575894 AvSG Amblyomma variegatum cDNA clone AVABS67 5' end, mRNA
            sequence.
ACCESSION   BM293352
VERSION     BM293352.1  GI:21643319
KEYWORDS    EST.
SOURCE      Amblyomma variegatum
  ORGANISM  Amblyomma variegatum
            Eukaryota; Metazoa; Arthropoda; Chelicerata; Arachnida; Acari;
            Parasitiformes; Ixodida; Ixodoidea; Ixodidae; Amblyomma.
REFERENCE   1  (bases 1 to 356)
  AUTHORS   Nene,V., Lee,D., Quackenbush,J., Skilton,R., Mwaura,S.,
            Gardner,M.J. and Bishop,R.
  TITLE     AvGI, an index of genes transcribed in the salivary glands of the
            ixodid tick Amblyomma variegatum
  JOURNAL   Int. J. Parasitol. 32 (12), 1447-1456 (2002)
   PUBMED   12392910
COMMENT     Contact: Vish Nene
            Parasite Genomics Group
            The Institute for Genomic Research
            9712 Medical Center Drive, Rockville, MD 20850, USA
            Tel: 301-610-5968
            Fax: 301-838-0208
            Email: nene@tigr.org
            Seq primer: M13 reverse.
FEATURES             Location/Qualifiers
     source          1..356
                     /organism="Amblyomma variegatum"
                     /mol_type="mRNA"
                     /db_xref="taxon:34610"
                     /clone="AVABS67"
                     /tissue_type="Salivary glands"
                     /dev_stage="Adult"
                     /lab_host="E.coli strain DH10B-TonA"
                     /clone_lib="AvSG"
                     /note="Vector: pCMV-SPORT6.1; Salivary glands were
                     dissected on day five after initiation of feeding. Total
                     RNA was prepared using acid guanidium
                     thiocyanate-phenol-chloroform extraction. The cDNA library
                     was custom prepared by Invitrogen Corporation. Briefly,
                     first strand cDNA was primed using oligo(dT) containing a
                     NotI site. Size fractionated double stranded cDNA was
                     ligated to EcoRV-NotI cleaved vector and electroporated
                     into E.coli."
ORIGIN      
        1 cggagttttc ggaagagtgg gcataactgc tacacttgcg gcgcctgcac gcattctcgt
       61 tgagatgacg ctggccgaat tgaaggcgct gcagaggcag ccgtgcgacg ctggaggagc
      121 cacgaagatg tacggcacga ccaagatcaa gcaggctgac catgacgacg agactaacgt
      181 cgcgcctcac ggaatctctc tcttcctggc caccgtgttc gtggtgggag gggtggccgg
      241 cattggcatc ctagctctgc cgcagtccat agtgcttacg ggctggtcgg gcatcttcct
      301 catcgtggcc tcggcgttcg cctccggctt ctgtgggtga agctgggcgc ctgctg
//

LOCUS       BM293351                 684 bp    mRNA    linear   EST 01-JUL-2002
DEFINITION  EST575893 AvSG Amblyomma variegatum cDNA clone AVABS66 5' end, mRNA
            sequence.
ACCESSION   BM293351
VERSION     BM293351.1  GI:21643318
KEYWORDS    EST.
SOURCE      Amblyomma variegatum
  ORGANISM  Amblyomma variegatum
            Eukaryota; Metazoa; Arthropoda; Chelicerata; Arachnida; Acari;
            Parasitiformes; Ixodida; Ixodoidea; Ixodidae; Amblyomma.
REFERENCE   1  (bases 1 to 684)
  AUTHORS   Nene,V., Lee,D., Quackenbush,J., Skilton,R., Mwaura,S.,
            Gardner,M.J. and Bishop,R.
  TITLE     AvGI, an index of genes transcribed in the salivary glands of the
            ixodid tick Amblyomma variegatum
  JOURNAL   Int. J. Parasitol. 32 (12), 1447-1456 (2002)
   PUBMED   12392910
COMMENT     Other_ESTs: EST575892
            Contact: Vish Nene
            Parasite Genomics Group
            The Institute for Genomic Research
            9712 Medical Center Drive, Rockville, MD 20850, USA
            Tel: 301-610-5968
            Fax: 301-838-0208
            Email: nene@tigr.org
            Seq primer: M13 reverse.
FEATURES             Location/Qualifiers
     source          1..684
                     /organism="Amblyomma variegatum"
                     /mol_type="mRNA"
                     /db_xref="taxon:34610"
                     /clone="AVABS66"
                     /tissue_type="Salivary glands"
                     /dev_stage="Adult"
                     /lab_host="E.coli strain DH10B-TonA"
                     /clone_lib="AvSG"
                     /note="Vector: pCMV-SPORT6.1; Salivary glands were
                     dissected on day five after initiation of feeding. Total
                     RNA was prepared using acid guanidium
                     thiocyanate-phenol-chloroform extraction. The cDNA library
                     was custom prepared by Invitrogen Corporation. Briefly,
                     first strand cDNA was primed using oligo(dT) containing a
                     NotI site. Size fractionated double stranded cDNA was
                     ligated to EcoRV-NotI cleaved vector and electroporated
                     into E.coli."
ORIGIN      
        1 gttttgagta gtgctatagc ggttcgtttc tcttttaatt tcctttcgtt ttcttgtatg
       61 cggcttcacg aacacttcct gttccctccg aaccgttgaa caccgggatg acagcatcgt
      121 cgcccaagaa aattctcctc gtctcactgc aatccgcaga ataaaacgcg atgatccatg
      181 gctgctcagt ccggtggaaa gtccgaaaat gtggtcttgg aaccttatat tcatcaggtt
      241 ggagggcgat catctatgct gtgtcttgat gagttcactc tgtgcaagcc gctgattcta
      301 caagaactaa aattctatga aaatcttccc gatgatctca agccgtttac atcggaatac
      361 aaaggtgtcg ttgaagtggc attgctggaa agaccccgat ggctacctaa cactgacagc
      421 gcatccttct tatgacctcc ttaagaatgg ctgtgcctct agtcatacca tcaaaggcac
      481 cgaaagcatc acaagcataa ggggccgaaa gtataggatg cgttggcaga aggtgggcag
      541 cgtcgagatt gagccggtgc tcacggacgg cacgcagcta tttgaagagc aagacgatgg
      601 aaagacagtt tcccacacac aacccctgga tcgtgcgctg tcacaacctg cagattcagc
      661 gcttcctctc gtcctcaggg agcc
//

LOCUS       BM293350                 734 bp    mRNA    linear   EST 01-JUL-2002
DEFINITION  EST575892 AvSG Amblyomma variegatum cDNA clone AVABS66 3' end, mRNA
            sequence.
ACCESSION   BM293350
VERSION     BM293350.1  GI:21643317
KEYWORDS    EST.
SOURCE      Amblyomma variegatum
  ORGANISM  Amblyomma variegatum
            Eukaryota; Metazoa; Arthropoda; Chelicerata; Arachnida; Acari;
            Parasitiformes; Ixodida; Ixodoidea; Ixodidae; Amblyomma.
REFERENCE   1  (bases 1 to 734)
  AUTHORS   Nene,V., Lee,D., Quackenbush,J., Skilton,R., Mwaura,S.,
            Gardner,M.J. and Bishop,R.
  TITLE     AvGI, an index of genes transcribed in the salivary glands of the
            ixodid tick Amblyomma variegatum
  JOURNAL   Int. J. Parasitol. 32 (12), 1447-1456 (2002)
   PUBMED   12392910
COMMENT     Other_ESTs: EST575893
            Contact: Vish Nene
            Parasite Genomics Group
            The Institute for Genomic Research
            9712 Medical Center Drive, Rockville, MD 20850, USA
            Tel: 301-610-5968
            Fax: 301-838-0208
            Email: nene@tigr.org
            Seq primer: M13 forward.
FEATURES             Location/Qualifiers
     source          1..734
                     /organism="Amblyomma variegatum"
                     /mol_type="mRNA"
                     /db_xref="taxon:34610"
                     /clone="AVABS66"
                     /tissue_type="Salivary glands"
                     /dev_stage="Adult"
                     /lab_host="E.coli strain DH10B-TonA"
                     /clone_lib="AvSG"
                     /note="Vector: pCMV-SPORT6.1; Salivary glands were
                     dissected on day five after initiation of feeding. Total
                     RNA was prepared using acid guanidium
                     thiocyanate-phenol-chloroform extraction. The cDNA library
                     was custom prepared by Invitrogen Corporation. Briefly,
                     first strand cDNA was primed using oligo(dT) containing a
                     NotI site. Size fractionated double stranded cDNA was
                     ligated to EcoRV-NotI cleaved vector and electroporated
                     into E.coli."
ORIGIN      
        1 ttggtgaaga cgcggtcgtt gggcggcagc ggcgcttcgc tgctgcagtc gtttgagttc
       61 ccgtcggccc ctttgccctc gtacaggatc agaagcgagc tcgtgtagaa acgaaacgac
      121 tccagtttct ctactacctg tgtcagtgcg tgcagacgtt cgatgagggg tagcaggatg
      181 tcaaggcgga agcgaacacc gtcgtgcagg aagtggtaga gcgtttggcg gaagccttcc
      241 acgttgagtg accggccaaa atacttgttg tggcacttgt agtagccgag gttctgctgg
      301 tacacctgca tgccacaaat gcgcagccca aggggactgg acgtggtggc ggccgtcttg
      361 gcgtccaagc tcctgcgctt ctcttccgag gcatcgtccg catactgccg ggtgcccatc
      421 ttcaagtcca ggatgcaggg gaacatgtag cgagccgtca ggttttccag caggagaaac
      481 tctctggggc tccctgagga cgagaggaag cgctgaatct gcaggttgtg acagcgcacg
      541 atccaggggt tgtgtgtggt gaaactgtcc tttccatcgt cttgctcttc aaatagctgc
      601 gtgccgtccg tgagcaccgg ctcaatctcg acgctgccaa ccttctgcca acgcatccta
      661 tactttcggc cctttatgct tgtgatgctt tcggtgcctt tgatggtatg actagaggca
      721 cagccattct taag
//

LOCUS       BM293349                 514 bp    mRNA    linear   EST 01-JUL-2002
DEFINITION  EST575891 AvSG Amblyomma variegatum cDNA clone AVABS65 5' end, mRNA
            sequence.
ACCESSION   BM293349
VERSION     BM293349.1  GI:21643316
KEYWORDS    EST.
SOURCE      Amblyomma variegatum
  ORGANISM  Amblyomma variegatum
            Eukaryota; Metazoa; Arthropoda; Chelicerata; Arachnida; Acari;
            Parasitiformes; Ixodida; Ixodoidea; Ixodidae; Amblyomma.
REFERENCE   1  (bases 1 to 514)
  AUTHORS   Nene,V., Lee,D., Quackenbush,J., Skilton,R., Mwaura,S.,
            Gardner,M.J. and Bishop,R.
  TITLE     AvGI, an index of genes transcribed in the salivary glands of the
            ixodid tick Amblyomma variegatum
  JOURNAL   Int. J. Parasitol. 32 (12), 1447-1456 (2002)
   PUBMED   12392910
COMMENT     Other_ESTs: EST575890
            Contact: Vish Nene
            Parasite Genomics Group
            The Institute for Genomic Research
            9712 Medical Center Drive, Rockville, MD 20850, USA
            Tel: 301-610-5968
            Fax: 301-838-0208
            Email: nene@tigr.org
            Seq primer: M13 reverse.
FEATURES             Location/Qualifiers
     source          1..514
                     /organism="Amblyomma variegatum"
                     /mol_type="mRNA"
                     /db_xref="taxon:34610"
                     /clone="AVABS65"
                     /tissue_type="Salivary glands"
                     /dev_stage="Adult"
                     /lab_host="E.coli strain DH10B-TonA"
                     /clone_lib="AvSG"
                     /note="Vector: pCMV-SPORT6.1; Salivary glands were
                     dissected on day five after initiation of feeding. Total
                     RNA was prepared using acid guanidium
                     thiocyanate-phenol-chloroform extraction. The cDNA library
                     was custom prepared by Invitrogen Corporation. Briefly,
                     first strand cDNA was primed using oligo(dT) containing a
                     NotI site. Size fractionated double stranded cDNA was
                     ligated to EcoRV-NotI cleaved vector and electroporated
                     into E.coli."
ORIGIN      
        1 cgctgggtgt gtgcacgtgc taactttgct ttccttgtgg gagccgcctg ggacgcgcat
       61 ttcacattct cggcggtcaa gagcctgaaa ggaacaaggc ttctgctgac tcgctcgggg
      121 gggcttcttc agcgtcgcaa gtgtctccag taaggtccac ccggaagcat gtggctcttg
      181 ctggcgacac ttggcgcggc ggcgtgcttg tcggctgcgc agctcgacgg cggtaagtac
      241 ggtcgccggc tgccccctcc ggtgccgctg ccgccgcgta aggactctgc ctacctgccc
      301 tccttgttcg atgtggctca ggccgactcc ccactcacag gggagctgcc tcccggcgga
      361 ggtgcaccgc tggccggggc accgctgggc gactgcgtct gcgtgcccta ctaccagtgc
      421 aaggacggca aggtgtccga ggacggcgga ggtcttctcg acgcccgccg caagctgccc
      481 ccgaaggagg agataccgct ggacggcctc gggg
//

LOCUS       BM293348                 593 bp    mRNA    linear   EST 01-JUL-2002
DEFINITION  EST575890 AvSG Amblyomma variegatum cDNA clone AVABS65 3' end, mRNA
            sequence.
ACCESSION   BM293348
VERSION     BM293348.1  GI:21643315
KEYWORDS    EST.
SOURCE      Amblyomma variegatum
  ORGANISM  Amblyomma variegatum
            Eukaryota; Metazoa; Arthropoda; Chelicerata; Arachnida; Acari;
            Parasitiformes; Ixodida; Ixodoidea; Ixodidae; Amblyomma.
REFERENCE   1  (bases 1 to 593)
  AUTHORS   Nene,V., Lee,D., Quackenbush,J., Skilton,R., Mwaura,S.,
            Gardner,M.J. and Bishop,R.
  TITLE     AvGI, an index of genes transcribed in the salivary glands of the
            ixodid tick Amblyomma variegatum
  JOURNAL   Int. J. Parasitol. 32 (12), 1447-1456 (2002)
   PUBMED   12392910
COMMENT     Other_ESTs: EST575891
            Contact: Vish Nene
            Parasite Genomics Group
            The Institute for Genomic Research
            9712 Medical Center Drive, Rockville, MD 20850, USA
            Tel: 301-610-5968
            Fax: 301-838-0208
            Email: nene@tigr.org
            Seq primer: M13 forward.
FEATURES             Location/Qualifiers
     source          1..593
                     /organism="Amblyomma variegatum"
                     /mol_type="mRNA"
                     /db_xref="taxon:34610"
                     /clone="AVABS65"
                     /tissue_type="Salivary glands"
                     /dev_stage="Adult"
                     /lab_host="E.coli strain DH10B-TonA"
                     /clone_lib="AvSG"
                     /note="Vector: pCMV-SPORT6.1; Salivary glands were
                     dissected on day five after initiation of feeding. Total
                     RNA was prepared using acid guanidium
                     thiocyanate-phenol-chloroform extraction. The cDNA library
                     was custom prepared by Invitrogen Corporation. Briefly,
                     first strand cDNA was primed using oligo(dT) containing a
                     NotI site. Size fractionated double stranded cDNA was
                     ligated to EcoRV-NotI cleaved vector and electroporated
                     into E.coli."
ORIGIN      
        1 cgagacggaa gctttattgt ctttggacta gcttgagaac agtaccggaa ccgagacaac
       61 cgtagcccgg tggcactccc tgtccctaca aagcgatagc cgcagcaggc gcagggccaa
      121 cgccggcagc ctttccgaag gaggactgtc cgaatccgga ttggtgaccg gctacgccgc
      181 ccttgtgccc cgaggattcc tgatgacggc cagcaccgta aaagaaaggg ggccgccgcc
      241 gtcacccttg caggagtcga cgccgtcctc ggttccggcg cagatgaagc cctcgtgaag
      301 gcggaagtac cgacccaggc gcgtctggcg aagcaggttc tggcaggttg ggttgtcgat
      361 cacaggcacc gtcacttcct tcatgatgtt ggcgaacttg cccgtacggt aagcgtcctt
      421 gccccatccg gtgacgacgc aggagctgcc ctcgaacatg tcctcgagct tcggcaggca
      481 gatgggcgag atgtgaggag cgaagttcac gggtcgcgtg agttctagaa gggcgacgtc
      541 gttccacagg gagttgttgc ggaagtactg gtggatgaag atgttgccca cgt
//

LOCUS       BM293347                 518 bp    mRNA    linear   EST 01-JUL-2002
DEFINITION  EST575889 AvSG Amblyomma variegatum cDNA clone AVABS64 5' end, mRNA
            sequence.
ACCESSION   BM293347
VERSION     BM293347.1  GI:21643314
KEYWORDS    EST.
SOURCE      Amblyomma variegatum
  ORGANISM  Amblyomma variegatum
            Eukaryota; Metazoa; Arthropoda; Chelicerata; Arachnida; Acari;
            Parasitiformes; Ixodida; Ixodoidea; Ixodidae; Amblyomma.
REFERENCE   1  (bases 1 to 518)
  AUTHORS   Nene,V., Lee,D., Quackenbush,J., Skilton,R., Mwaura,S.,
            Gardner,M.J. and Bishop,R.
  TITLE     AvGI, an index of genes transcribed in the salivary glands of the
            ixodid tick Amblyomma variegatum
  JOURNAL   Int. J. Parasitol. 32 (12), 1447-1456 (2002)
   PUBMED   12392910
COMMENT     Other_ESTs: EST575888
            Contact: Vish Nene
            Parasite Genomics Group
            The Institute for Genomic Research
            9712 Medical Center Drive, Rockville, MD 20850, USA
            Tel: 301-610-5968
            Fax: 301-838-0208
            Email: nene@tigr.org
            Seq primer: M13 reverse.
FEATURES             Location/Qualifiers
     source          1..518
                     /organism="Amblyomma variegatum"
                     /mol_type="mRNA"
                     /db_xref="taxon:34610"
                     /clone="AVABS64"
                     /tissue_type="Salivary glands"
                     /dev_stage="Adult"
                     /lab_host="E.coli strain DH10B-TonA"
                     /clone_lib="AvSG"
                     /note="Vector: pCMV-SPORT6.1; Salivary glands were
                     dissected on day five after initiation of feeding. Total
                     RNA was prepared using acid guanidium
                     thiocyanate-phenol-chloroform extraction. The cDNA library
                     was custom prepared by Invitrogen Corporation. Briefly,
                     first strand cDNA was primed using oligo(dT) containing a
                     NotI site. Size fractionated double stranded cDNA was
                     ligated to EcoRV-NotI cleaved vector and electroporated
                     into E.coli."
ORIGIN      
        1 ggggctgggg ctccggcctc ggcggtgttg gtctctacgg cctcggaggt ggcttaggcg
       61 gcttgagcgg cttgggaggc ctgtacggct tgggaggcct gtacggcttg ggtggctacg
      121 gccgcttggg tggactgtat ggcttgggcg gctacggccg cttgggtggc ctgtacggct
      181 tgggtggctt gagcggcttg ggctatcctg gcttgggtct tcttggaggc ctcggcggct
      241 acggtccctt cggccgtctc ggcggtctca gccccttggg aggcctcggt ggtctcagcc
      301 ctctcggagg cctcggcgga tacggcccct ttggacccct aggcggattc gggcctttcg
      361 gacgtctcgg cggtctcagc cccctgggag gcctcggtgg tctcagccct ctcggaggcc
      421 tcggcggata cggccccttt ggacctctag gcggattcgg acctttcgga cgtctccgtg
      481 gttatggccc ccttcggtgg cctcagcggg tacggccc
//

LOCUS       BM293346                 646 bp    mRNA    linear   EST 01-JUL-2002
DEFINITION  EST575888 AvSG Amblyomma variegatum cDNA clone AVABS64 3' end, mRNA
            sequence.
ACCESSION   BM293346
VERSION     BM293346.1  GI:21643313
KEYWORDS    EST.
SOURCE      Amblyomma variegatum
  ORGANISM  Amblyomma variegatum
            Eukaryota; Metazoa; Arthropoda; Chelicerata; Arachnida; Acari;
            Parasitiformes; Ixodida; Ixodoidea; Ixodidae; Amblyomma.
REFERENCE   1  (bases 1 to 646)
  AUTHORS   Nene,V., Lee,D., Quackenbush,J., Skilton,R., Mwaura,S.,
            Gardner,M.J. and Bishop,R.
  TITLE     AvGI, an index of genes transcribed in the salivary glands of the
            ixodid tick Amblyomma variegatum
  JOURNAL   Int. J. Parasitol. 32 (12), 1447-1456 (2002)
   PUBMED   12392910
COMMENT     Other_ESTs: EST575889
            Contact: Vish Nene
            Parasite Genomics Group
            The Institute for Genomic Research
            9712 Medical Center Drive, Rockville, MD 20850, USA
            Tel: 301-610-5968
            Fax: 301-838-0208
            Email: nene@tigr.org
            Seq primer: M13 forward.
FEATURES             Location/Qualifiers
     source          1..646
                     /organism="Amblyomma variegatum"
                     /mol_type="mRNA"
                     /db_xref="taxon:34610"
                     /clone="AVABS64"
                     /tissue_type="Salivary glands"
                     /dev_stage="Adult"
                     /lab_host="E.coli strain DH10B-TonA"
                     /clone_lib="AvSG"
                     /note="Vector: pCMV-SPORT6.1; Salivary glands were
                     dissected on day five after initiation of feeding. Total
                     RNA was prepared using acid guanidium
                     thiocyanate-phenol-chloroform extraction. The cDNA library
                     was custom prepared by Invitrogen Corporation. Briefly,
                     first strand cDNA was primed using oligo(dT) containing a
                     NotI site. Size fractionated double stranded cDNA was
                     ligated to EcoRV-NotI cleaved vector and electroporated
                     into E.coli."
ORIGIN      
        1 cagtttggca tatttcgact ttatttaaca ttttgtaatt ggaacaaaac gaatggattg
       61 tgtaacctgc agcgcctatg tcgtggtcct tgagacgctt agagggtgac gtgagtctgg
      121 gactggccgg tggccatgtc ggtagtggtc gttgcgccct caacgactgt tgttaccgtg
      181 cctggagaga cgacgtgggt tttttccttg tcggtgtggg tgtggattgg tactggctgt
      241 tccacaggaa catcaatcgg ctgagggaat ggttgtggaa ctgggtacgg cagcgggact
      301 gggtgcgggg ctgggaccgg gacgggatgc gggaccggga ccggcgttgg cactagccgc
      361 tggcgcacga tgccgacata gatggcctcg gcgatgggca gaccagtgga ggggtcagtg
      421 atcacgcgcc tgtcgttagg aaagtgccta acacctccgg gaccgccaaa ggggccgaat
      481 ccgctgcctc cgaatgggcc gaaacctccg aaggggccga aacttccggg acctccaaag
      541 gggccgtacc cgctgaggcc accgaagggg ccataaccac cgagacgtcc gaaaggtccg
      601 aatccgccta gaggtccaaa ggggccgtat ccgccgaggc ctccga
//

LOCUS       BM293345                 165 bp    mRNA    linear   EST 01-JUL-2002
DEFINITION  EST575887 AvSG Amblyomma variegatum cDNA clone AVABS63 5' end, mRNA
            sequence.
ACCESSION   BM293345
VERSION     BM293345.1  GI:21643312
KEYWORDS    EST.
SOURCE      Amblyomma variegatum
  ORGANISM  Amblyomma variegatum
            Eukaryota; Metazoa; Arthropoda; Chelicerata; Arachnida; Acari;
            Parasitiformes; Ixodida; Ixodoidea; Ixodidae; Amblyomma.
REFERENCE   1  (bases 1 to 165)
  AUTHORS   Nene,V., Lee,D., Quackenbush,J., Skilton,R., Mwaura,S.,
            Gardner,M.J. and Bishop,R.
  TITLE     AvGI, an index of genes transcribed in the salivary glands of the
            ixodid tick Amblyomma variegatum
  JOURNAL   Int. J. Parasitol. 32 (12), 1447-1456 (2002)
   PUBMED   12392910
COMMENT     Contact: Vish Nene
            Parasite Genomics Group
            The Institute for Genomic Research
            9712 Medical Center Drive, Rockville, MD 20850, USA
            Tel: 301-610-5968
            Fax: 301-838-0208
            Email: nene@tigr.org
            Seq primer: M13 reverse.
FEATURES             Location/Qualifiers
     source          1..165
                     /organism="Amblyomma variegatum"
                     /mol_type="mRNA"
                     /db_xref="taxon:34610"
                     /clone="AVABS63"
                     /tissue_type="Salivary glands"
                     /dev_stage="Adult"
                     /lab_host="E.coli strain DH10B-TonA"
                     /clone_lib="AvSG"
                     /note="Vector: pCMV-SPORT6.1; Salivary glands were
                     dissected on day five after initiation of feeding. Total
                     RNA was prepared using acid guanidium
                     thiocyanate-phenol-chloroform extraction. The cDNA library
                     was custom prepared by Invitrogen Corporation. Briefly,
                     first strand cDNA was primed using oligo(dT) containing a
                     NotI site. Size fractionated double stranded cDNA was
                     ligated to EcoRV-NotI cleaved vector and electroporated
                     into E.coli."
ORIGIN      
        1 ctgcacccct cgcagcgcgg atggcgagct tactgcccag tcccttatcg ccaccgagcg
       61 acgacttgac gtcggtggcg tttttcgggc gcaccgcatg gactaccacc actacgctgc
      121 ccggtctgtc cctgagccgt ggctttggct gccggccgtg cactc
//

LOCUS       BM293344                 623 bp    mRNA    linear   EST 01-JUL-2002
DEFINITION  EST575886 AvSG Amblyomma variegatum cDNA clone AVABS62 5' end, mRNA
            sequence.
ACCESSION   BM293344
VERSION     BM293344.1  GI:21643311
KEYWORDS    EST.
SOURCE      Amblyomma variegatum
  ORGANISM  Amblyomma variegatum
            Eukaryota; Metazoa; Arthropoda; Chelicerata; Arachnida; Acari;
            Parasitiformes; Ixodida; Ixodoidea; Ixodidae; Amblyomma.
REFERENCE   1  (bases 1 to 623)
  AUTHORS   Nene,V., Lee,D., Quackenbush,J., Skilton,R., Mwaura,S.,
            Gardner,M.J. and Bishop,R.
  TITLE     AvGI, an index of genes transcribed in the salivary glands of the
            ixodid tick Amblyomma variegatum
  JOURNAL   Int. J. Parasitol. 32 (12), 1447-1456 (2002)
   PUBMED   12392910
COMMENT     Contact: Vish Nene
            Parasite Genomics Group
            The Institute for Genomic Research
            9712 Medical Center Drive, Rockville, MD 20850, USA
            Tel: 301-610-5968
            Fax: 301-838-0208
            Email: nene@tigr.org
            Seq primer: M13 reverse.
FEATURES             Location/Qualifiers
     source          1..623
                     /organism="Amblyomma variegatum"
                     /mol_type="mRNA"
                     /db_xref="taxon:34610"
                     /clone="AVABS62"
                     /tissue_type="Salivary glands"
                     /dev_stage="Adult"
                     /lab_host="E.coli strain DH10B-TonA"
                     /clone_lib="AvSG"
                     /note="Vector: pCMV-SPORT6.1; Salivary glands were
                     dissected on day five after initiation of feeding. Total
                     RNA was prepared using acid guanidium
                     thiocyanate-phenol-chloroform extraction. The cDNA library
                     was custom prepared by Invitrogen Corporation. Briefly,
                     first strand cDNA was primed using oligo(dT) containing a
                     NotI site. Size fractionated double stranded cDNA was
                     ligated to EcoRV-NotI cleaved vector and electroporated
                     into E.coli."
ORIGIN      
        1 gggcaggact gaccaataaa agcgggcttt tgggacactt tttgtggcag tttttgggat
       61 tgatcgttcc gcaattcggc ccctcatacg agctcagtaa ttaatgatgt ttaactaata
      121 agctttttgt ttttaatttt agggggcggg attgcattgg gaaatttaaa ggtgagccca
      181 gtttttaaat tttcgtaata ggctgtgtgg tttgaaatat ttaatgtcaa aaattcgcat
      241 ttgttaggtc atcgagttag cttcccgcaa tgcacattta gtgtcccttc acgcagtatt
      301 gtcacagaaa ttgcgtaaag tgtttctgtg tcgtaaaatg cataaaaggc tttcatgttt
      361 tctgtattat aagtgcgagt gataccattt tataaatgtg ccatgcagga tgcccactca
      421 aagagtaaaa aaaattcaaa ctatattagg aaaatttaaa aactggccaa atcttcgatg
      481 ttgacggcct tcgatttcca gtggtgtctt gtcccctgaa attaaaaaat aaaagttaag
      541 ttcattaaag tctgtcaata ttcattttaa tattgagctt tatcgggcat aaatgtctgc
      601 catgcttcag aatccacctg cat
//

LOCUS       BM293343                 694 bp    mRNA    linear   EST 01-JUL-2002
DEFINITION  EST575885 AvSG Amblyomma variegatum cDNA clone AVABS61 5' end, mRNA
            sequence.
ACCESSION   BM293343
VERSION     BM293343.1  GI:21643310
KEYWORDS    EST.
SOURCE      Amblyomma variegatum
  ORGANISM  Amblyomma variegatum
            Eukaryota; Metazoa; Arthropoda; Chelicerata; Arachnida; Acari;
            Parasitiformes; Ixodida; Ixodoidea; Ixodidae; Amblyomma.
REFERENCE   1  (bases 1 to 694)
  AUTHORS   Nene,V., Lee,D., Quackenbush,J., Skilton,R., Mwaura,S.,
            Gardner,M.J. and Bishop,R.
  TITLE     AvGI, an index of genes transcribed in the salivary glands of the
            ixodid tick Amblyomma variegatum
  JOURNAL   Int. J. Parasitol. 32 (12), 1447-1456 (2002)
   PUBMED   12392910
COMMENT     Contact: Vish Nene
            Parasite Genomics Group
            The Institute for Genomic Research
            9712 Medical Center Drive, Rockville, MD 20850, USA
            Tel: 301-610-5968
            Fax: 301-838-0208
            Email: nene@tigr.org
            Seq primer: M13 reverse.
FEATURES             Location/Qualifiers
     source          1..694
                     /organism="Amblyomma variegatum"
                     /mol_type="mRNA"
                     /db_xref="taxon:34610"
                     /clone="AVABS61"
                     /tissue_type="Salivary glands"
                     /dev_stage="Adult"
                     /lab_host="E.coli strain DH10B-TonA"
                     /clone_lib="AvSG"
                     /note="Vector: pCMV-SPORT6.1; Salivary glands were
                     dissected on day five after initiation of feeding. Total
                     RNA was prepared using acid guanidium
                     thiocyanate-phenol-chloroform extraction. The cDNA library
                     was custom prepared by Invitrogen Corporation. Briefly,
                     first strand cDNA was primed using oligo(dT) containing a
                     NotI site. Size fractionated double stranded cDNA was
                     ligated to EcoRV-NotI cleaved vector and electroporated
                     into E.coli."
ORIGIN      
        1 gtgtgttggc atttggcgat agccgcaaat caacctgggt cgctccaaga cccagggggc
       61 tatgttggaa gcagccgccc actggctctg cagtcaacct gggtcgctga gggacccagt
      121 ggctattttg aagcagcctc ccactggctg tgctgcgtca ctaaccactg caccacagcc
      181 ccaggactgg tataaaggtt cccggtaacc tctgaacctg cccagtcaat tgtgaggacc
      241 acctgcagtg gttcaacacc caatcactgc accgctacgc catgaatgag gcgaggactc
      301 ctcaatattt atgaatgtaa agcagaaaat tgccacatgc gtttccgtac gtctcatgct
      361 atgctttcgc attcatacac gtaagcagtc ttaagtgtgc ccactgattt tttttgttaa
      421 acatttcatg tcgcgggttg ctaaattcct ttttgttgca tatcgatata tttttgtgtt
      481 gaaaattatc tctgcacatt gtttgccttt tttatttttt gcaaaggcac tgtgaattaa
      541 atctcccatg ttttgtattg ctgtcagact agctacaggc aaatctacct atagcaaacc
      601 tgacgatcgc gcagactgaa tttcgtattg aaagtggtag taagtggctt tgccccgaca
      661 ctagcccgca gcacaaagcc agaacaacgg ggaa
//

LOCUS       BM293342                 752 bp    mRNA    linear   EST 01-JUL-2002
DEFINITION  EST575884 AvSG Amblyomma variegatum cDNA clone AVABS60 5' end, mRNA
            sequence.
ACCESSION   BM293342
VERSION     BM293342.1  GI:21643309
KEYWORDS    EST.
SOURCE      Amblyomma variegatum
  ORGANISM  Amblyomma variegatum
            Eukaryota; Metazoa; Arthropoda; Chelicerata; Arachnida; Acari;
            Parasitiformes; Ixodida; Ixodoidea; Ixodidae; Amblyomma.
REFERENCE   1  (bases 1 to 752)
  AUTHORS   Nene,V., Lee,D., Quackenbush,J., Skilton,R., Mwaura,S.,
            Gardner,M.J. and Bishop,R.
  TITLE     AvGI, an index of genes transcribed in the salivary glands of the
            ixodid tick Amblyomma variegatum
  JOURNAL   Int. J. Parasitol. 32 (12), 1447-1456 (2002)
   PUBMED   12392910
COMMENT     Contact: Vish Nene
            Parasite Genomics Group
            The Institute for Genomic Research
            9712 Medical Center Drive, Rockville, MD 20850, USA
            Tel: 301-610-5968
            Fax: 301-838-0208
            Email: nene@tigr.org
            Seq primer: M13 reverse.
FEATURES             Location/Qualifiers
     source          1..752
                     /organism="Amblyomma variegatum"
                     /mol_type="mRNA"
                     /db_xref="taxon:34610"
                     /clone="AVABS60"
                     /tissue_type="Salivary glands"
                     /dev_stage="Adult"
                     /lab_host="E.coli strain DH10B-TonA"
                     /clone_lib="AvSG"
                     /note="Vector: pCMV-SPORT6.1; Salivary glands were
                     dissected on day five after initiation of feeding. Total
                     RNA was prepared using acid guanidium
                     thiocyanate-phenol-chloroform extraction. The cDNA library
                     was custom prepared by Invitrogen Corporation. Briefly,
                     first strand cDNA was primed using oligo(dT) containing a
                     NotI site. Size fractionated double stranded cDNA was
                     ligated to EcoRV-NotI cleaved vector and electroporated
                     into E.coli."
ORIGIN      
        1 gattggtgca gcagactgtg tgaggacggc tacttcacgt catggatact aggaaagcga
       61 ggtcggccaa gaaggacctg actacgccac gctctcggat tccgcgacga agctcgtcgc
      121 tcggcacagt gcgcagcact ccaggcgtca tgactggaca cagcagtcgc tccgcacgga
      181 cgcccgcagc ttccgctacc cggtccaggc gctcatcaag catgtcccag cttgaccgcc
      241 tcagtcaagg tgcaccgaga caagcaagct tgagagacca gagaccattc caagacaagg
      301 cttatattgc ggattcggtt gagaaattat atgcatttct ccaggagcaa ggctatcctc
      361 acggcacaac tagacagcta ttggccagaa tgtctactag agagtttgag aacgtgttca
      421 cgttcctgtt caggctcctg gagccgaact ttgcagtggg ccgaggggca cggctggaag
      481 atgtggtgct tgagcgtctg cgcatgctgc gataccctta tccactgcac aggagcatgc
      541 tgacgggcat tggttcccag ccgcacaagg ccctggccat catcacctgg ctggctgacg
      601 tcgtcaaata ccatatttca ctgagccctc tggatgactt cttctgctcg tcggacgttc
      661 gctctggatc ccctggtgct cagcagtggg gcgatgggca catgggaaaa ctgctacgat
      721 tcatgctcaa ccagcaggat gatgacactg aa
//

LOCUS       BM293341                 659 bp    mRNA    linear   EST 01-JUL-2002
DEFINITION  EST575883 AvSG Amblyomma variegatum cDNA clone AVABS59 5' end, mRNA
            sequence.
ACCESSION   BM293341
VERSION     BM293341.1  GI:21643308
KEYWORDS    EST.
SOURCE      Amblyomma variegatum
  ORGANISM  Amblyomma variegatum
            Eukaryota; Metazoa; Arthropoda; Chelicerata; Arachnida; Acari;
            Parasitiformes; Ixodida; Ixodoidea; Ixodidae; Amblyomma.
REFERENCE   1  (bases 1 to 659)
  AUTHORS   Nene,V., Lee,D., Quackenbush,J., Skilton,R., Mwaura,S.,
            Gardner,M.J. and Bishop,R.
  TITLE     AvGI, an index of genes transcribed in the salivary glands of the
            ixodid tick Amblyomma variegatum
  JOURNAL   Int. J. Parasitol. 32 (12), 1447-1456 (2002)
   PUBMED   12392910
COMMENT     Contact: Vish Nene
            Parasite Genomics Group
            The Institute for Genomic Research
            9712 Medical Center Drive, Rockville, MD 20850, USA
            Tel: 301-610-5968
            Fax: 301-838-0208
            Email: nene@tigr.org
            Seq primer: M13 reverse.
FEATURES             Location/Qualifiers
     source          1..659
                     /organism="Amblyomma variegatum"
                     /mol_type="mRNA"
                     /db_xref="taxon:34610"
                     /clone="AVABS59"
                     /tissue_type="Salivary glands"
                     /dev_stage="Adult"
                     /lab_host="E.coli strain DH10B-TonA"
                     /clone_lib="AvSG"
                     /note="Vector: pCMV-SPORT6.1; Salivary glands were
                     dissected on day five after initiation of feeding. Total
                     RNA was prepared using acid guanidium
                     thiocyanate-phenol-chloroform extraction. The cDNA library
                     was custom prepared by Invitrogen Corporation. Briefly,
                     first strand cDNA was primed using oligo(dT) containing a
                     NotI site. Size fractionated double stranded cDNA was
                     ligated to EcoRV-NotI cleaved vector and electroporated
                     into E.coli."
ORIGIN      
        1 cggagttttc ggaagagtgg gcataactgc tacacttgcg gcgcctgcac gcattctcgt
       61 tgagatgacg ctggccgaat tgaaggcgct gcagaggcag ccgtgcgacg ctggaggagc
      121 cacgaagatg tacggcacga ccaagatcaa gcaggctgac catgacgacg agactaacgt
      181 cgcgcctcac ggaatctctc tcttcctggc caccgtgttc gtggtgggag gggtggccgg
      241 cattggcatc ctagctctgc cgcagtccat agtgcttacg ggctggtcgg gcatcttcct
      301 catcgtggcc tcggcgttcg cctccggctt ctgtgggtgg aagctgggcg cctgctggac
      361 aatcctcgag gagagatggg aggagtacag gggtcacgtg cgcgaccctt acccgtccat
      421 cgcgttcagg gcgtacggca gatgggccag gatgggaacg tctgccgtcc agatcatggg
      481 cctcttcggc tacggctccg tattcctcct gttgtccgcg gagctcgtga tggacgtgac
      541 gaagcagttt tcgggcggaa aagtcacgtt gtacttttgc tactggctta tcatcatcgc
      601 cgtggggttg gggcgtcctc atgctgctgg gaaacgctaa gggactcggg ttgccgctt
//

LOCUS       BM293340                 477 bp    mRNA    linear   EST 01-JUL-2002
DEFINITION  EST575882 AvSG Amblyomma variegatum cDNA clone AVABS58 5' end, mRNA
            sequence.
ACCESSION   BM293340
VERSION     BM293340.1  GI:21643307
KEYWORDS    EST.
SOURCE      Amblyomma variegatum
  ORGANISM  Amblyomma variegatum
            Eukaryota; Metazoa; Arthropoda; Chelicerata; Arachnida; Acari;
            Parasitiformes; Ixodida; Ixodoidea; Ixodidae; Amblyomma.
REFERENCE   1  (bases 1 to 477)
  AUTHORS   Nene,V., Lee,D., Quackenbush,J., Skilton,R., Mwaura,S.,
            Gardner,M.J. and Bishop,R.
  TITLE     AvGI, an index of genes transcribed in the salivary glands of the
            ixodid tick Amblyomma variegatum
  JOURNAL   Int. J. Parasitol. 32 (12), 1447-1456 (2002)
   PUBMED   12392910
COMMENT     Contact: Vish Nene
            Parasite Genomics Group
            The Institute for Genomic Research
            9712 Medical Center Drive, Rockville, MD 20850, USA
            Tel: 301-610-5968
            Fax: 301-838-0208
            Email: nene@tigr.org
            Seq primer: M13 reverse.
FEATURES             Location/Qualifiers
     source          1..477
                     /organism="Amblyomma variegatum"
                     /mol_type="mRNA"
                     /db_xref="taxon:34610"
                     /clone="AVABS58"
                     /tissue_type="Salivary glands"
                     /dev_stage="Adult"
                     /lab_host="E.coli strain DH10B-TonA"
                     /clone_lib="AvSG"
                     /note="Vector: pCMV-SPORT6.1; Salivary glands were
                     dissected on day five after initiation of feeding. Total
                     RNA was prepared using acid guanidium
                     thiocyanate-phenol-chloroform extraction. The cDNA library
                     was custom prepared by Invitrogen Corporation. Briefly,
                     first strand cDNA was primed using oligo(dT) containing a
                     NotI site. Size fractionated double stranded cDNA was
                     ligated to EcoRV-NotI cleaved vector and electroporated
                     into E.coli."
ORIGIN      
        1 ctcacttggt gatgttcgtt cgctgcgttt ggggtctctt ccttagccga cgcgtagcca
       61 gcgtagcttc gaaatcgccc tgccagaggt tcatcagagt aagctcaaca gacgcctaca
      121 tgatgccttc agatggtgct gaccatggag ctcgtgtgca taacaacatc atacagtcgg
      181 agtcggacaa gaatctctac agaggtcttg agcttagcaa tggcatgaaa gtgctcctca
      241 ttagtgaccc aagcacagat aagtctgctg ctgcactcaa cgttcaagta ggctacatgt
      301 ctgacccttg ggaactgcca ggattagctc acttctgtga gcatatgctg tttttaggca
      361 cagaaaagta cccatctgag aatgagtacc acaagtactt gtgtcagcat gcaggtagca
      421 gcaatgcatt tactgccagt gaccacacat gctattactt tgatgttgcc cctgaga
//

LOCUS       BM293339                 604 bp    mRNA    linear   EST 01-JUL-2002
DEFINITION  EST575881 AvSG Amblyomma variegatum cDNA clone AVABS57 5' end, mRNA
            sequence.
ACCESSION   BM293339
VERSION     BM293339.1  GI:21643306
KEYWORDS    EST.
SOURCE      Amblyomma variegatum
  ORGANISM  Amblyomma variegatum
            Eukaryota; Metazoa; Arthropoda; Chelicerata; Arachnida; Acari;
            Parasitiformes; Ixodida; Ixodoidea; Ixodidae; Amblyomma.
REFERENCE   1  (bases 1 to 604)
  AUTHORS   Nene,V., Lee,D., Quackenbush,J., Skilton,R., Mwaura,S.,
            Gardner,M.J. and Bishop,R.
  TITLE     AvGI, an index of genes transcribed in the salivary glands of the
            ixodid tick Amblyomma variegatum
  JOURNAL   Int. J. Parasitol. 32 (12), 1447-1456 (2002)
   PUBMED   12392910
COMMENT     Contact: Vish Nene
            Parasite Genomics Group
            The Institute for Genomic Research
            9712 Medical Center Drive, Rockville, MD 20850, USA
            Tel: 301-610-5968
            Fax: 301-838-0208
            Email: nene@tigr.org
            Seq primer: M13 reverse.
FEATURES             Location/Qualifiers
     source          1..604
                     /organism="Amblyomma variegatum"
                     /mol_type="mRNA"
                     /db_xref="taxon:34610"
                     /clone="AVABS57"
                     /tissue_type="Salivary glands"
                     /dev_stage="Adult"
                     /lab_host="E.coli strain DH10B-TonA"
                     /clone_lib="AvSG"
                     /note="Vector: pCMV-SPORT6.1; Salivary glands were
                     dissected on day five after initiation of feeding. Total
                     RNA was prepared using acid guanidium
                     thiocyanate-phenol-chloroform extraction. The cDNA library
                     was custom prepared by Invitrogen Corporation. Briefly,
                     first strand cDNA was primed using oligo(dT) containing a
                     NotI site. Size fractionated double stranded cDNA was
                     ligated to EcoRV-NotI cleaved vector and electroporated
                     into E.coli."
ORIGIN      
        1 ccgagagttc agtcgagtca cctgcgccag ctccgccatt agagatggag gtggacactc
       61 cagagccagt gccagttctg ccgagcaaga acccgaagag ctggacggtt caagaagttg
      121 cagactacat ccaggagctt ccaggctgca ctgattatgc agaagaattc cgctcccagg
      181 agattgatgg ccaagcactg cttctgctca aagaggatca cctgatgaca gctatgaaca
      241 tcaagcttgg ccctgctctc aagatatgtg ccaagatcaa tgccttgcga gaggatcagt
      301 aatccgcttc aaactggttc acaccacttg tgttcggact tcacatcttc ccagtgctca
      361 agacgccccc tgaagaaatg caaattgtgc tgcagagagt cagtctacat tcacttgaca
      421 gacatcgagt ctgtttaaag tctcgtgcga ttgccatagt gtgtgtgtgt gtgtagattg
      481 atcctgtggc agtgcgtaac gtggtctcct gctatgctac aaattatgac tgaactgcac
      541 tggattgaca ttacactggt gtccgttgtg tttatgcgaa ctgcagaacg aggttgagtc
      601 cttg
//

LOCUS       BM293338                 275 bp    mRNA    linear   EST 01-JUL-2002
DEFINITION  EST575880 AvSG Amblyomma variegatum cDNA clone AVABS56 5' end, mRNA
            sequence.
ACCESSION   BM293338
VERSION     BM293338.1  GI:21643305
KEYWORDS    EST.
SOURCE      Amblyomma variegatum
  ORGANISM  Amblyomma variegatum
            Eukaryota; Metazoa; Arthropoda; Chelicerata; Arachnida; Acari;
            Parasitiformes; Ixodida; Ixodoidea; Ixodidae; Amblyomma.
REFERENCE   1  (bases 1 to 275)
  AUTHORS   Nene,V., Lee,D., Quackenbush,J., Skilton,R., Mwaura,S.,
            Gardner,M.J. and Bishop,R.
  TITLE     AvGI, an index of genes transcribed in the salivary glands of the
            ixodid tick Amblyomma variegatum
  JOURNAL   Int. J. Parasitol. 32 (12), 1447-1456 (2002)
   PUBMED   12392910
COMMENT     Contact: Vish Nene
            Parasite Genomics Group
            The Institute for Genomic Research
            9712 Medical Center Drive, Rockville, MD 20850, USA
            Tel: 301-610-5968
            Fax: 301-838-0208
            Email: nene@tigr.org
            Seq primer: M13 reverse.
FEATURES             Location/Qualifiers
     source          1..275
                     /organism="Amblyomma variegatum"
                     /mol_type="mRNA"
                     /db_xref="taxon:34610"
                     /clone="AVABS56"
                     /tissue_type="Salivary glands"
                     /dev_stage="Adult"
                     /lab_host="E.coli strain DH10B-TonA"
                     /clone_lib="AvSG"
                     /note="Vector: pCMV-SPORT6.1; Salivary glands were
                     dissected on day five after initiation of feeding. Total
                     RNA was prepared using acid guanidium
                     thiocyanate-phenol-chloroform extraction. The cDNA library
                     was custom prepared by Invitrogen Corporation. Briefly,
                     first strand cDNA was primed using oligo(dT) containing a
                     NotI site. Size fractionated double stranded cDNA was
                     ligated to EcoRV-NotI cleaved vector and electroporated
                     into E.coli."
ORIGIN      
        1 gttcctgata aacactaaat tcttaccgtg tgcttgactg cgtattgtga cacacttcat
       61 ccaccttccc acccctgaga agaaggctga cgtcattatt taatttgtgt agatccttgc
      121 tctccttgcc cagacaagga cttgccgaag tgaccagact ttttaacaga atttatacct
      181 tatgttttcc gcatgatagc cttaattgct tatgtgccat taaacccagc gcaacacaca
      241 acatgcagat ctttgtcttt ttttgctgct ttttc
//

LOCUS       BM293337                 553 bp    mRNA    linear   EST 01-JUL-2002
DEFINITION  EST575879 AvSG Amblyomma variegatum cDNA clone AVABS55 5' end, mRNA
            sequence.
ACCESSION   BM293337
VERSION     BM293337.1  GI:21643304
KEYWORDS    EST.
SOURCE      Amblyomma variegatum
  ORGANISM  Amblyomma variegatum
            Eukaryota; Metazoa; Arthropoda; Chelicerata; Arachnida; Acari;
            Parasitiformes; Ixodida; Ixodoidea; Ixodidae; Amblyomma.
REFERENCE   1  (bases 1 to 553)
  AUTHORS   Nene,V., Lee,D., Quackenbush,J., Skilton,R., Mwaura,S.,
            Gardner,M.J. and Bishop,R.
  TITLE     AvGI, an index of genes transcribed in the salivary glands of the
            ixodid tick Amblyomma variegatum
  JOURNAL   Int. J. Parasitol. 32 (12), 1447-1456 (2002)
   PUBMED   12392910
COMMENT     Contact: Vish Nene
            Parasite Genomics Group
            The Institute for Genomic Research
            9712 Medical Center Drive, Rockville, MD 20850, USA
            Tel: 301-610-5968
            Fax: 301-838-0208
            Email: nene@tigr.org
            Seq primer: M13 reverse.
FEATURES             Location/Qualifiers
     source          1..553
                     /organism="Amblyomma variegatum"
                     /mol_type="mRNA"
                     /db_xref="taxon:34610"
                     /clone="AVABS55"
                     /tissue_type="Salivary glands"
                     /dev_stage="Adult"
                     /lab_host="E.coli strain DH10B-TonA"
                     /clone_lib="AvSG"
                     /note="Vector: pCMV-SPORT6.1; Salivary glands were
                     dissected on day five after initiation of feeding. Total
                     RNA was prepared using acid guanidium
                     thiocyanate-phenol-chloroform extraction. The cDNA library
                     was custom prepared by Invitrogen Corporation. Briefly,
                     first strand cDNA was primed using oligo(dT) containing a
                     NotI site. Size fractionated double stranded cDNA was
                     ligated to EcoRV-NotI cleaved vector and electroporated
                     into E.coli."
ORIGIN      
        1 cgattgtgtc cacttgctgc acttgcatag tcctattttc tggcctgtct cgcctgtatt
       61 gatttctgtt gacgctgtca tttgcacctt accgcttgtc ttcactcttg ctttttcgtg
      121 ttcattttct cgagctagtc tcttttgtca ttgttttgtt gcaacttacc gttctctgtt
      181 tcaagttttc atttgtagca ttcattgtcg gattgtgtgt gtttcttgga gttatcaaca
      241 gcttttcctt ttcaacagat tttcgtgcat cttgtttaaa attctctgct ggcaaggttt
      301 aattttttca taattctgac tcttttatca cagagtgaaa ttttgtctta gcatatgctg
      361 ttttgaagct ctctgatgca tttgagagtg tagctttgta tgtttgttta ggcattggaa
      421 catggcgcag ccatgaacac cacaccatgg tcaaaaatgc accttggtct tgactcttca
      481 gagtaagttc cttatcttgc acctctggct ctacttgtgt ccggcaagta ctcttgaatc
      541 ctcagaaggt tgc
//

LOCUS       BM293336                 712 bp    mRNA    linear   EST 01-JUL-2002
DEFINITION  EST575878 AvSG Amblyomma variegatum cDNA clone AVABS54 5' end, mRNA
            sequence.
ACCESSION   BM293336
VERSION     BM293336.1  GI:21643303
KEYWORDS    EST.
SOURCE      Amblyomma variegatum
  ORGANISM  Amblyomma variegatum
            Eukaryota; Metazoa; Arthropoda; Chelicerata; Arachnida; Acari;
            Parasitiformes; Ixodida; Ixodoidea; Ixodidae; Amblyomma.
REFERENCE   1  (bases 1 to 712)
  AUTHORS   Nene,V., Lee,D., Quackenbush,J., Skilton,R., Mwaura,S.,
            Gardner,M.J. and Bishop,R.
  TITLE     AvGI, an index of genes transcribed in the salivary glands of the
            ixodid tick Amblyomma variegatum
  JOURNAL   Int. J. Parasitol. 32 (12), 1447-1456 (2002)
   PUBMED   12392910
COMMENT     Other_ESTs: EST575877
            Contact: Vish Nene
            Parasite Genomics Group
            The Institute for Genomic Research
            9712 Medical Center Drive, Rockville, MD 20850, USA
            Tel: 301-610-5968
            Fax: 301-838-0208
            Email: nene@tigr.org
            Seq primer: M13 reverse.
FEATURES             Location/Qualifiers
     source          1..712
                     /organism="Amblyomma variegatum"
                     /mol_type="mRNA"
                     /db_xref="taxon:34610"
                     /clone="AVABS54"
                     /tissue_type="Salivary glands"
                     /dev_stage="Adult"
                     /lab_host="E.coli strain DH10B-TonA"
                     /clone_lib="AvSG"
                     /note="Vector: pCMV-SPORT6.1; Salivary glands were
                     dissected on day five after initiation of feeding. Total
                     RNA was prepared using acid guanidium
                     thiocyanate-phenol-chloroform extraction. The cDNA library
                     was custom prepared by Invitrogen Corporation. Briefly,
                     first strand cDNA was primed using oligo(dT) containing a
                     NotI site. Size fractionated double stranded cDNA was
                     ligated to EcoRV-NotI cleaved vector and electroporated
                     into E.coli."
ORIGIN      
        1 cggctgccga gggaagaaca ccatcggagc acggcaacta tgaaatcttt tttggcaagc
       61 tcccttttgt tgacagtatc gctggcatgc agtgcagctc cgcccgcgag gaagccatac
      121 cctgtagatg gaagtcgact tggcggtggc acttcctttc ctgccgctag tagtagctca
      181 ggaggtttta ctattcatgc cccgggtggc gttttgtccg gaagaggtgg caccgttttg
      241 ggcggctctt tcggtggatc tttcggtggt tctacgagtg acgctttgcc aggagacggt
      301 ggcaacttcg ctggacgttc gttcggcggc tcattcttta gcagtgggcc tagagacgga
      361 gcacttcgct cctctggagc ctttggcgcc gcgtctctag gtaatgcttt agaaggtgag
      421 tcgggaagtc cttcattcgg cgttagtggg gcgagtgctg ctccaggcgg cgctggttcc
      481 ctcgttgagg ctgtcgcagg ggaattcggc agaccagcac caggaacatt cgggttttca
      541 ttccaaggtc cattcagaac atcgcagtgg ggttcacaag gcgttaaccc agtaggtagt
      601 ttcggcttct tttctcctgg tgggtatgga ggttcatatg gctatggtag tggatatgct
      661 ggcaactacg gagcccgtta caaagggagg cacggcagga gctttgacgg tg
//

LOCUS       BM293335                 624 bp    mRNA    linear   EST 01-JUL-2002
DEFINITION  EST575877 AvSG Amblyomma variegatum cDNA clone AVABS54 3' end, mRNA
            sequence.
ACCESSION   BM293335
VERSION     BM293335.1  GI:21643302
KEYWORDS    EST.
SOURCE      Amblyomma variegatum
  ORGANISM  Amblyomma variegatum
            Eukaryota; Metazoa; Arthropoda; Chelicerata; Arachnida; Acari;
            Parasitiformes; Ixodida; Ixodoidea; Ixodidae; Amblyomma.
REFERENCE   1  (bases 1 to 624)
  AUTHORS   Nene,V., Lee,D., Quackenbush,J., Skilton,R., Mwaura,S.,
            Gardner,M.J. and Bishop,R.
  TITLE     AvGI, an index of genes transcribed in the salivary glands of the
            ixodid tick Amblyomma variegatum
  JOURNAL   Int. J. Parasitol. 32 (12), 1447-1456 (2002)
   PUBMED   12392910
COMMENT     Other_ESTs: EST575878
            Contact: Vish Nene
            Parasite Genomics Group
            The Institute for Genomic Research
            9712 Medical Center Drive, Rockville, MD 20850, USA
            Tel: 301-610-5968
            Fax: 301-838-0208
            Email: nene@tigr.org
            Seq primer: M13 forward.
FEATURES             Location/Qualifiers
     source          1..624
                     /organism="Amblyomma variegatum"
                     /mol_type="mRNA"
                     /db_xref="taxon:34610"
                     /clone="AVABS54"
                     /tissue_type="Salivary glands"
                     /dev_stage="Adult"
                     /lab_host="E.coli strain DH10B-TonA"
                     /clone_lib="AvSG"
                     /note="Vector: pCMV-SPORT6.1; Salivary glands were
                     dissected on day five after initiation of feeding. Total
                     RNA was prepared using acid guanidium
                     thiocyanate-phenol-chloroform extraction. The cDNA library
                     was custom prepared by Invitrogen Corporation. Briefly,
                     first strand cDNA was primed using oligo(dT) containing a
                     NotI site. Size fractionated double stranded cDNA was
                     ligated to EcoRV-NotI cleaved vector and electroporated
                     into E.coli."
ORIGIN      
        1 aaacaataaa gtacctttat ttcactgcaa ttatccctcg gagaacttct gcggggaggg
       61 taaaatgtac tcggattatt cttaacatct ttgcctggga ggagctagca tacgtcaccg
      121 acttcttcgg tgttctgccg tctccaacag cagcggtgca cgtcattcga ttttgttgct
      181 gacagatggc cccgcgggag cagtttccgt cttctctgaa gccatctgag gcggtctagg
      241 tccacttgac ccgaacgcag agccattggt gccatcaaac gagccgaagc tgccttcagt
      301 gccaaaagcg ctaaaaccga agttgcccct gtcgccgcta ccaaaaccac ttccaaagcc
      361 ggtttcatga cctctgccaa agccgctgcc gaagccaata ccgaagcccc tgccgaagcc
      421 gctgccgtgg acaccgtcaa agctcctgcc gtgccctcct tcgtaaccgg ctccgtagtt
      481 gccagcatat ccactaccat agccatatga acctccatac ccaccaggag aaaagaagcc
      541 gaaactacct actgggttaa cgccttgtga accccactgc gatgttctga atggaccttg
      601 gaatgaaaac ccgaatgttc ctgg
//

LOCUS       BM293334                 227 bp    mRNA    linear   EST 01-JUL-2002
DEFINITION  EST575876 AvSG Amblyomma variegatum cDNA clone AVABS53 5' end, mRNA
            sequence.
ACCESSION   BM293334
VERSION     BM293334.1  GI:21643301
KEYWORDS    EST.
SOURCE      Amblyomma variegatum
  ORGANISM  Amblyomma variegatum
            Eukaryota; Metazoa; Arthropoda; Chelicerata; Arachnida; Acari;
            Parasitiformes; Ixodida; Ixodoidea; Ixodidae; Amblyomma.
REFERENCE   1  (bases 1 to 227)
  AUTHORS   Nene,V., Lee,D., Quackenbush,J., Skilton,R., Mwaura,S.,
            Gardner,M.J. and Bishop,R.
  TITLE     AvGI, an index of genes transcribed in the salivary glands of the
            ixodid tick Amblyomma variegatum
  JOURNAL   Int. J. Parasitol. 32 (12), 1447-1456 (2002)
   PUBMED   12392910
COMMENT     Other_ESTs: EST575875
            Contact: Vish Nene
            Parasite Genomics Group
            The Institute for Genomic Research
            9712 Medical Center Drive, Rockville, MD 20850, USA
            Tel: 301-610-5968
            Fax: 301-838-0208
            Email: nene@tigr.org
            Seq primer: M13 reverse.
FEATURES             Location/Qualifiers
     source          1..227
                     /organism="Amblyomma variegatum"
                     /mol_type="mRNA"
                     /db_xref="taxon:34610"
                     /clone="AVABS53"
                     /tissue_type="Salivary glands"
                     /dev_stage="Adult"
                     /lab_host="E.coli strain DH10B-TonA"
                     /clone_lib="AvSG"
                     /note="Vector: pCMV-SPORT6.1; Salivary glands were
                     dissected on day five after initiation of feeding. Total
                     RNA was prepared using acid guanidium
                     thiocyanate-phenol-chloroform extraction. The cDNA library
                     was custom prepared by Invitrogen Corporation. Briefly,
                     first strand cDNA was primed using oligo(dT) containing a
                     NotI site. Size fractionated double stranded cDNA was
                     ligated to EcoRV-NotI cleaved vector and electroporated
                     into E.coli."
ORIGIN      
        1 gtcacatact cgtgtgcaga gggtcgcctt cagacggcag catgaagctc ttcgttgctg
       61 tcgcgctcct gtgcctggct caagccagcc tggccgtctt gaataaaggc ctcaagacta
      121 aaattgtcac tgccggagct acagtacccg gcgctactgt agttgcacct gctgttggtg
      181 tcttgcccgc tgtaacagac gtagtcaccg gcggggacac cgtttcc
//

LOCUS       BM293333                 522 bp    mRNA    linear   EST 01-JUL-2002
DEFINITION  EST575875 AvSG Amblyomma variegatum cDNA clone AVABS53 3' end, mRNA
            sequence.
ACCESSION   BM293333
VERSION     BM293333.1  GI:21643300
KEYWORDS    EST.
SOURCE      Amblyomma variegatum
  ORGANISM  Amblyomma variegatum
            Eukaryota; Metazoa; Arthropoda; Chelicerata; Arachnida; Acari;
            Parasitiformes; Ixodida; Ixodoidea; Ixodidae; Amblyomma.
REFERENCE   1  (bases 1 to 522)
  AUTHORS   Nene,V., Lee,D., Quackenbush,J., Skilton,R., Mwaura,S.,
            Gardner,M.J. and Bishop,R.
  TITLE     AvGI, an index of genes transcribed in the salivary glands of the
            ixodid tick Amblyomma variegatum
  JOURNAL   Int. J. Parasitol. 32 (12), 1447-1456 (2002)
   PUBMED   12392910
COMMENT     Other_ESTs: EST575876
            Contact: Vish Nene
            Parasite Genomics Group
            The Institute for Genomic Research
            9712 Medical Center Drive, Rockville, MD 20850, USA
            Tel: 301-610-5968
            Fax: 301-838-0208
            Email: nene@tigr.org
            Seq primer: M13 forward.
FEATURES             Location/Qualifiers
     source          1..522
                     /organism="Amblyomma variegatum"
                     /mol_type="mRNA"
                     /db_xref="taxon:34610"
                     /clone="AVABS53"
                     /tissue_type="Salivary glands"
                     /dev_stage="Adult"
                     /lab_host="E.coli strain DH10B-TonA"
                     /clone_lib="AvSG"
                     /note="Vector: pCMV-SPORT6.1; Salivary glands were
                     dissected on day five after initiation of feeding. Total
                     RNA was prepared using acid guanidium
                     thiocyanate-phenol-chloroform extraction. The cDNA library
                     was custom prepared by Invitrogen Corporation. Briefly,
                     first strand cDNA was primed using oligo(dT) containing a
                     NotI site. Size fractionated double stranded cDNA was
                     ligated to EcoRV-NotI cleaved vector and electroporated
                     into E.coli."
ORIGIN      
        1 agccaggtac attttttgtt tatttcagag acctttgtcg aggataattg tatttagtgg
       61 tttgaagtga cgtggttctt gcattcaaga aatttatgtc agggcgcgtc actgtgtccg
      121 gaaggtcgtg gccgctgtgt caacgagggc agctcctacg ggggtgctag caacgacgtt
      181 ttccttgtgc gtctcagtgg cggtgtggac tggcaccggc actccctggg ggaccggaac
      241 tggcacgggg accggcctgg ggactggtaa tggttgcggg atcggctgtg ggactggatg
      301 tgggaccggg tatgggactg ggactggcag tggcacgaga cgttcgcgca ggactgcagt
      361 gtacacagcc acagcatact ggatgccagt gtgagggtca gtaacgacac gaacgtcgct
      421 ggggatgtga ctgaagcctc ctatacgttc gacggcgcct agaccacgga gtgctccgta
      481 aggcaagccg acaccgtatg atccccgggt agggggtcag aa
//

LOCUS       BM293332                 126 bp    mRNA    linear   EST 01-JUL-2002
DEFINITION  EST575874 AvSG Amblyomma variegatum cDNA clone AVABS52 5' end, mRNA
            sequence.
ACCESSION   BM293332
VERSION     BM293332.1  GI:21643299
KEYWORDS    EST.
SOURCE      Amblyomma variegatum
  ORGANISM  Amblyomma variegatum
            Eukaryota; Metazoa; Arthropoda; Chelicerata; Arachnida; Acari;
            Parasitiformes; Ixodida; Ixodoidea; Ixodidae; Amblyomma.
REFERENCE   1  (bases 1 to 126)
  AUTHORS   Nene,V., Lee,D., Quackenbush,J., Skilton,R., Mwaura,S.,
            Gardner,M.J. and Bishop,R.
  TITLE     AvGI, an index of genes transcribed in the salivary glands of the
            ixodid tick Amblyomma variegatum
  JOURNAL   Int. J. Parasitol. 32 (12), 1447-1456 (2002)
   PUBMED   12392910
COMMENT     Contact: Vish Nene
            Parasite Genomics Group
            The Institute for Genomic Research
            9712 Medical Center Drive, Rockville, MD 20850, USA
            Tel: 301-610-5968
            Fax: 301-838-0208
            Email: nene@tigr.org
            Seq primer: M13 reverse.
FEATURES             Location/Qualifiers
     source          1..126
                     /organism="Amblyomma variegatum"
                     /mol_type="mRNA"
                     /db_xref="taxon:34610"
                     /clone="AVABS52"
                     /tissue_type="Salivary glands"
                     /dev_stage="Adult"
                     /lab_host="E.coli strain DH10B-TonA"
                     /clone_lib="AvSG"
                     /note="Vector: pCMV-SPORT6.1; Salivary glands were
                     dissected on day five after initiation of feeding. Total
                     RNA was prepared using acid guanidium
                     thiocyanate-phenol-chloroform extraction. The cDNA library
                     was custom prepared by Invitrogen Corporation. Briefly,
                     first strand cDNA was primed using oligo(dT) containing a
                     NotI site. Size fractionated double stranded cDNA was
                     ligated to EcoRV-NotI cleaved vector and electroporated
                     into E.coli."
ORIGIN      
        1 cagccgtttc ggcgtttggg ttttggctct ttgtttctgt gctgtcggtg cggtgtccag
       61 ggttagggca gggaggacgt tactgtagcg tttcgcacgt caccgagcac aatgtcatct
      121 ccaaag
//

LOCUS       BM293331                 462 bp    mRNA    linear   EST 01-JUL-2002
DEFINITION  EST575873 AvSG Amblyomma variegatum cDNA clone AVABS51 5' end, mRNA
            sequence.
ACCESSION   BM293331
VERSION     BM293331.1  GI:21643298
KEYWORDS    EST.
SOURCE      Amblyomma variegatum
  ORGANISM  Amblyomma variegatum
            Eukaryota; Metazoa; Arthropoda; Chelicerata; Arachnida; Acari;
            Parasitiformes; Ixodida; Ixodoidea; Ixodidae; Amblyomma.
REFERENCE   1  (bases 1 to 462)
  AUTHORS   Nene,V., Lee,D., Quackenbush,J., Skilton,R., Mwaura,S.,
            Gardner,M.J. and Bishop,R.
  TITLE     AvGI, an index of genes transcribed in the salivary glands of the
            ixodid tick Amblyomma variegatum
  JOURNAL   Int. J. Parasitol. 32 (12), 1447-1456 (2002)
   PUBMED   12392910
COMMENT     Contact: Vish Nene
            Parasite Genomics Group
            The Institute for Genomic Research
            9712 Medical Center Drive, Rockville, MD 20850, USA
            Tel: 301-610-5968
            Fax: 301-838-0208
            Email: nene@tigr.org
            Seq primer: M13 reverse.
FEATURES             Location/Qualifiers
     source          1..462
                     /organism="Amblyomma variegatum"
                     /mol_type="mRNA"
                     /db_xref="taxon:34610"
                     /clone="AVABS51"
                     /tissue_type="Salivary glands"
                     /dev_stage="Adult"
                     /lab_host="E.coli strain DH10B-TonA"
                     /clone_lib="AvSG"
                     /note="Vector: pCMV-SPORT6.1; Salivary glands were
                     dissected on day five after initiation of feeding. Total
                     RNA was prepared using acid guanidium
                     thiocyanate-phenol-chloroform extraction. The cDNA library
                     was custom prepared by Invitrogen Corporation. Briefly,
                     first strand cDNA was primed using oligo(dT) containing a
                     NotI site. Size fractionated double stranded cDNA was
                     ligated to EcoRV-NotI cleaved vector and electroporated
                     into E.coli."
ORIGIN      
        1 tccacgccac cctttggggc ggtatgaatc gtacggctga gataacctta tcaagtttaa
       61 gtagtaaaga gaccgccatg ccaggtgttt gtagtaattt tagtagtagt tgtccggaca
      121 acaccatgag gacgctgctg cgccactact gtatctctct gggtgctggg cctctgtggt
      181 gctcctgatg cgccccatgc cgccgacgtg tcgctgtcaa gcacaggagg cagcggcgtg
      241 gggtctctga aagcgccccc tgtggacaac tcccatgttc gaaagggagg agagctgttt
      301 gcgcggcagt ggagcgagga agcggtgcgg ctgacgttcc gctgccgtct gacggagcag
      361 acggaggtga actgggaaac tgtgctgtgc gagggcaggc tgtatgtgca gctgccgtcc
      421 tgcgtgctgc cagacggctc ccgcgaagcc tttgtcacac tc
//

LOCUS       BM293330                 164 bp    mRNA    linear   EST 01-JUL-2002
DEFINITION  EST575872 AvSG Amblyomma variegatum cDNA clone AVABS50 5' end, mRNA
            sequence.
ACCESSION   BM293330
VERSION     BM293330.1  GI:21643297
KEYWORDS    EST.
SOURCE      Amblyomma variegatum
  ORGANISM  Amblyomma variegatum
            Eukaryota; Metazoa; Arthropoda; Chelicerata; Arachnida; Acari;
            Parasitiformes; Ixodida; Ixodoidea; Ixodidae; Amblyomma.
REFERENCE   1  (bases 1 to 164)
  AUTHORS   Nene,V., Lee,D., Quackenbush,J., Skilton,R., Mwaura,S.,
            Gardner,M.J. and Bishop,R.
  TITLE     AvGI, an index of genes transcribed in the salivary glands of the
            ixodid tick Amblyomma variegatum
  JOURNAL   Int. J. Parasitol. 32 (12), 1447-1456 (2002)
   PUBMED   12392910
COMMENT     Other_ESTs: EST575871
            Contact: Vish Nene
            Parasite Genomics Group
            The Institute for Genomic Research
            9712 Medical Center Drive, Rockville, MD 20850, USA
            Tel: 301-610-5968
            Fax: 301-838-0208
            Email: nene@tigr.org
            Seq primer: M13 reverse.
FEATURES             Location/Qualifiers
     source          1..164
                     /organism="Amblyomma variegatum"
                     /mol_type="mRNA"
                     /db_xref="taxon:34610"
                     /clone="AVABS50"
                     /tissue_type="Salivary glands"
                     /dev_stage="Adult"
                     /lab_host="E.coli strain DH10B-TonA"
                     /clone_lib="AvSG"
                     /note="Vector: pCMV-SPORT6.1; Salivary glands were
                     dissected on day five after initiation of feeding. Total
                     RNA was prepared using acid guanidium
                     thiocyanate-phenol-chloroform extraction. The cDNA library
                     was custom prepared by Invitrogen Corporation. Briefly,
                     first strand cDNA was primed using oligo(dT) containing a
                     NotI site. Size fractionated double stranded cDNA was
                     ligated to EcoRV-NotI cleaved vector and electroporated
                     into E.coli."
ORIGIN      
        1 gtcgagagaa agacaccagg cagagcacca caaccatgaa tgtttttctt gcaggctccc
       61 tcctgtttgc agcgtcgctg acatgcggtt ctgctgctgc cggaaggaag actgacgttt
      121 tcggagatgc tccttggcgg tagtggggtg ggccccccct tttt
//

LOCUS       BM293329                 337 bp    mRNA    linear   EST 01-JUL-2002
DEFINITION  EST575871 AvSG Amblyomma variegatum cDNA clone AVABS50 3' end, mRNA
            sequence.
ACCESSION   BM293329
VERSION     BM293329.1  GI:21643296
KEYWORDS    EST.
SOURCE      Amblyomma variegatum
  ORGANISM  Amblyomma variegatum
            Eukaryota; Metazoa; Arthropoda; Chelicerata; Arachnida; Acari;
            Parasitiformes; Ixodida; Ixodoidea; Ixodidae; Amblyomma.
REFERENCE   1  (bases 1 to 337)
  AUTHORS   Nene,V., Lee,D., Quackenbush,J., Skilton,R., Mwaura,S.,
            Gardner,M.J. and Bishop,R.
  TITLE     AvGI, an index of genes transcribed in the salivary glands of the
            ixodid tick Amblyomma variegatum
  JOURNAL   Int. J. Parasitol. 32 (12), 1447-1456 (2002)
   PUBMED   12392910
COMMENT     Other_ESTs: EST575872
            Contact: Vish Nene
            Parasite Genomics Group
            The Institute for Genomic Research
            9712 Medical Center Drive, Rockville, MD 20850, USA
            Tel: 301-610-5968
            Fax: 301-838-0208
            Email: nene@tigr.org
            Seq primer: M13 forward.
FEATURES             Location/Qualifiers
     source          1..337
                     /organism="Amblyomma variegatum"
                     /mol_type="mRNA"
                     /db_xref="taxon:34610"
                     /clone="AVABS50"
                     /tissue_type="Salivary glands"
                     /dev_stage="Adult"
                     /lab_host="E.coli strain DH10B-TonA"
                     /clone_lib="AvSG"
                     /note="Vector: pCMV-SPORT6.1; Salivary glands were
                     dissected on day five after initiation of feeding. Total
                     RNA was prepared using acid guanidium
                     thiocyanate-phenol-chloroform extraction. The cDNA library
                     was custom prepared by Invitrogen Corporation. Briefly,
                     first strand cDNA was primed using oligo(dT) containing a
                     NotI site. Size fractionated double stranded cDNA was
                     ligated to EcoRV-NotI cleaved vector and electroporated
                     into E.coli."
ORIGIN      
        1 aaggaaagag tagctttatt tagtttgtaa tcatctttag gagcagttat accgcattag
       61 tactatacgc tggaagcact tcccagtttt cgcttggagc agctgataca cgtcactctt
      121 gtcctgtggc ggcggaagca cctgccttcg gtgaaggcgc ctgaccactt ccagatccgc
      181 ttgagccaag cgtggcgcca ccgcttccag catgcgcacc gaaagcaact ccaaatgcag
      241 gaaccccgaa tccggaactg cttccgtgtg aggaaccaaa gccgccacca aaaccacttc
      301 caaaaccgct gttatagaca ccgtcgaagc cgccacc
//

LOCUS       BM293328                 587 bp    mRNA    linear   EST 01-JUL-2002
DEFINITION  EST575870 AvSG Amblyomma variegatum cDNA clone AVABS49 5' end, mRNA
            sequence.
ACCESSION   BM293328
VERSION     BM293328.1  GI:21643295
KEYWORDS    EST.
SOURCE      Amblyomma variegatum
  ORGANISM  Amblyomma variegatum
            Eukaryota; Metazoa; Arthropoda; Chelicerata; Arachnida; Acari;
            Parasitiformes; Ixodida; Ixodoidea; Ixodidae; Amblyomma.
REFERENCE   1  (bases 1 to 587)
  AUTHORS   Nene,V., Lee,D., Quackenbush,J., Skilton,R., Mwaura,S.,
            Gardner,M.J. and Bishop,R.
  TITLE     AvGI, an index of genes transcribed in the salivary glands of the
            ixodid tick Amblyomma variegatum
  JOURNAL   Int. J. Parasitol. 32 (12), 1447-1456 (2002)
   PUBMED   12392910
COMMENT     Other_ESTs: EST575869
            Contact: Vish Nene
            Parasite Genomics Group
            The Institute for Genomic Research
            9712 Medical Center Drive, Rockville, MD 20850, USA
            Tel: 301-610-5968
            Fax: 301-838-0208
            Email: nene@tigr.org
            Seq primer: M13 reverse.
FEATURES             Location/Qualifiers
     source          1..587
                     /organism="Amblyomma variegatum"
                     /mol_type="mRNA"
                     /db_xref="taxon:34610"
                     /clone="AVABS49"
                     /tissue_type="Salivary glands"
                     /dev_stage="Adult"
                     /lab_host="E.coli strain DH10B-TonA"
                     /clone_lib="AvSG"
                     /note="Vector: pCMV-SPORT6.1; Salivary glands were
                     dissected on day five after initiation of feeding. Total
                     RNA was prepared using acid guanidium
                     thiocyanate-phenol-chloroform extraction. The cDNA library
                     was custom prepared by Invitrogen Corporation. Briefly,
                     first strand cDNA was primed using oligo(dT) containing a
                     NotI site. Size fractionated double stranded cDNA was
                     ligated to EcoRV-NotI cleaved vector and electroporated
                     into E.coli."
ORIGIN      
        1 ctgggtgtct tgcgcaccgc cactgcgagt aaatacgaaa cgcttaagca agttacgttg
       61 tcatttgtca gcaaagtgaa agatatgtcc actgtcgaag aggctaccga gctgaagggt
      121 ggccatccgc ctgcagtgaa ggctggtggc atgcgaatca cgcagcacaa atctgcaagt
      181 gctcacgaaa aagctccgga gcttaagaga gaggatggag atgacactgt tgagcaagtc
      241 agtgcaagcc ctcccaagcc acaacttgtg atttcgggag tattgaccag gggtgatgct
      301 gactttccaa ctgaggcagt gcaggcttac cacaacaagc cacagccatc gcatgactac
      361 agggccagct cctccaaacc cactatcatt cagcagccta ggaaataggc atctctgtgc
      421 tttgacagtg aaatatggct tttgccagtt ttgatgaagt tgctaaggat gtttgcgctt
      481 tgtcggttgg accaatttca cttgttttct agtgctcagg catgactgaa gccggaagga
      541 ttttcagcgt tgatgttctt gcttaaggag ggtttgcatt gtgccgg
//

LOCUS       BM293327                 214 bp    mRNA    linear   EST 01-JUL-2002
DEFINITION  EST575869 AvSG Amblyomma variegatum cDNA clone AVABS49 3' end, mRNA
            sequence.
ACCESSION   BM293327
VERSION     BM293327.1  GI:21643294
KEYWORDS    EST.
SOURCE      Amblyomma variegatum
  ORGANISM  Amblyomma variegatum
            Eukaryota; Metazoa; Arthropoda; Chelicerata; Arachnida; Acari;
            Parasitiformes; Ixodida; Ixodoidea; Ixodidae; Amblyomma.
REFERENCE   1  (bases 1 to 214)
  AUTHORS   Nene,V., Lee,D., Quackenbush,J., Skilton,R., Mwaura,S.,
            Gardner,M.J. and Bishop,R.
  TITLE     AvGI, an index of genes transcribed in the salivary glands of the
            ixodid tick Amblyomma variegatum
  JOURNAL   Int. J. Parasitol. 32 (12), 1447-1456 (2002)
   PUBMED   12392910
COMMENT     Other_ESTs: EST575870
            Contact: Vish Nene
            Parasite Genomics Group
            The Institute for Genomic Research
            9712 Medical Center Drive, Rockville, MD 20850, USA
            Tel: 301-610-5968
            Fax: 301-838-0208
            Email: nene@tigr.org
            Seq primer: M13 forward.
FEATURES             Location/Qualifiers
     source          1..214
                     /organism="Amblyomma variegatum"
                     /mol_type="mRNA"
                     /db_xref="taxon:34610"
                     /clone="AVABS49"
                     /tissue_type="Salivary glands"
                     /dev_stage="Adult"
                     /lab_host="E.coli strain DH10B-TonA"
                     /clone_lib="AvSG"
                     /note="Vector: pCMV-SPORT6.1; Salivary glands were
                     dissected on day five after initiation of feeding. Total
                     RNA was prepared using acid guanidium
                     thiocyanate-phenol-chloroform extraction. The cDNA library
                     was custom prepared by Invitrogen Corporation. Briefly,
                     first strand cDNA was primed using oligo(dT) containing a
                     NotI site. Size fractionated double stranded cDNA was
                     ligated to EcoRV-NotI cleaved vector and electroporated
                     into E.coli."
ORIGIN      
        1 ccagccaaga ccaaaattta ttcaaattca aatgcctgat acaaaaaccc acagaaccgc
       61 gtgcttaaaa aaaagcataa aagtccaaga cagtgacaca cacaacacac atgaatggaa
      121 taaaaaccat aagtaagggt tggagtttct ggtttaaacc gaaaacaaac gataaaagta
      181 tgccgaattc aatttttgaa atttggtttt aacc
//

LOCUS       BM293326                 651 bp    mRNA    linear   EST 01-JUL-2002
DEFINITION  EST575868 AvSG Amblyomma variegatum cDNA clone AVABS48 5' end, mRNA
            sequence.
ACCESSION   BM293326
VERSION     BM293326.1  GI:21643293
KEYWORDS    EST.
SOURCE      Amblyomma variegatum
  ORGANISM  Amblyomma variegatum
            Eukaryota; Metazoa; Arthropoda; Chelicerata; Arachnida; Acari;
            Parasitiformes; Ixodida; Ixodoidea; Ixodidae; Amblyomma.
REFERENCE   1  (bases 1 to 651)
  AUTHORS   Nene,V., Lee,D., Quackenbush,J., Skilton,R., Mwaura,S.,
            Gardner,M.J. and Bishop,R.
  TITLE     AvGI, an index of genes transcribed in the salivary glands of the
            ixodid tick Amblyomma variegatum
  JOURNAL   Int. J. Parasitol. 32 (12), 1447-1456 (2002)
   PUBMED   12392910
COMMENT     Contact: Vish Nene
            Parasite Genomics Group
            The Institute for Genomic Research
            9712 Medical Center Drive, Rockville, MD 20850, USA
            Tel: 301-610-5968
            Fax: 301-838-0208
            Email: nene@tigr.org
            Seq primer: M13 reverse.
FEATURES             Location/Qualifiers
     source          1..651
                     /organism="Amblyomma variegatum"
                     /mol_type="mRNA"
                     /db_xref="taxon:34610"
                     /clone="AVABS48"
                     /tissue_type="Salivary glands"
                     /dev_stage="Adult"
                     /lab_host="E.coli strain DH10B-TonA"
                     /clone_lib="AvSG"
                     /note="Vector: pCMV-SPORT6.1; Salivary glands were
                     dissected on day five after initiation of feeding. Total
                     RNA was prepared using acid guanidium
                     thiocyanate-phenol-chloroform extraction. The cDNA library
                     was custom prepared by Invitrogen Corporation. Briefly,
                     first strand cDNA was primed using oligo(dT) containing a
                     NotI site. Size fractionated double stranded cDNA was
                     ligated to EcoRV-NotI cleaved vector and electroporated
                     into E.coli."
ORIGIN      
        1 atctgccgtg ctggaggact gttgcacccc ccaccactct cccggctgtt tgttcttccc
       61 cgttttgttc cccgtttccc ccattttttt ttgccatttt ttgttttctg tcgttgtaca
      121 ccgggataat acagcacatt gctgcccgct cgtttgccgg gcgttgccaa cctctcgcag
      181 caagaagtga agtcgaggcg aggcgagaag gcgtacagct ttgcgcacat cgtattgctc
      241 agaggaggga aggaggcgtc cagtgtgcag ctttcatctt gcgccgacca ggaaggagcc
      301 ttccgagagc agcggccaat gccggatacc tagagcgcgc atctcttgtc atcgtctata
      361 ctgccgaggg caacacgtga ggctggcaca gacagggtaa ggcaccatca gcgataggct
      421 ggcgcttctg tcgcatgcgg gaaggccgtc ttcatcgtca ctgcagcgtc gcgacatggc
      481 tgcccctccc gtgtccccgt gccgccgcgg tcgccgtctg ctcgagggtc cttccggaag
      541 gaaagcgaat acagcagtga tctccggctt ccacgcttgg caagctgacc cagagcactt
      601 tttttttttt tttgcgcgcg acgcgctgca ctgaacttca caccgaattg g
//

LOCUS       BM293325                 792 bp    mRNA    linear   EST 01-JUL-2002
DEFINITION  EST575867 AvSG Amblyomma variegatum cDNA clone AVABS47 5' end, mRNA
            sequence.
ACCESSION   BM293325
VERSION     BM293325.1  GI:21643292
KEYWORDS    EST.
SOURCE      Amblyomma variegatum
  ORGANISM  Amblyomma variegatum
            Eukaryota; Metazoa; Arthropoda; Chelicerata; Arachnida; Acari;
            Parasitiformes; Ixodida; Ixodoidea; Ixodidae; Amblyomma.
REFERENCE   1  (bases 1 to 792)
  AUTHORS   Nene,V., Lee,D., Quackenbush,J., Skilton,R., Mwaura,S.,
            Gardner,M.J. and Bishop,R.
  TITLE     AvGI, an index of genes transcribed in the salivary glands of the
            ixodid tick Amblyomma variegatum
  JOURNAL   Int. J. Parasitol. 32 (12), 1447-1456 (2002)
   PUBMED   12392910
COMMENT     Contact: Vish Nene
            Parasite Genomics Group
            The Institute for Genomic Research
            9712 Medical Center Drive, Rockville, MD 20850, USA
            Tel: 301-610-5968
            Fax: 301-838-0208
            Email: nene@tigr.org
            Seq primer: M13 reverse.
FEATURES             Location/Qualifiers
     source          1..792
                     /organism="Amblyomma variegatum"
                     /mol_type="mRNA"
                     /db_xref="taxon:34610"
                     /clone="AVABS47"
                     /tissue_type="Salivary glands"
                     /dev_stage="Adult"
                     /lab_host="E.coli strain DH10B-TonA"
                     /clone_lib="AvSG"
                     /note="Vector: pCMV-SPORT6.1; Salivary glands were
                     dissected on day five after initiation of feeding. Total
                     RNA was prepared using acid guanidium
                     thiocyanate-phenol-chloroform extraction. The cDNA library
                     was custom prepared by Invitrogen Corporation. Briefly,
                     first strand cDNA was primed using oligo(dT) containing a
                     NotI site. Size fractionated double stranded cDNA was
                     ligated to EcoRV-NotI cleaved vector and electroporated
                     into E.coli."
ORIGIN      
        1 cacggtcgtg tcaagctaga gctgcgccag tctcggttct tcacgttcca cgcccaggag
       61 acctttcatc gcttctgcct gcagaccagg acgagcatca tgagcagcca ggagtgctac
      121 agctgccaca agccaggcca cttcgcccgc gagtgcccgc agggagaccg ctacgggagc
      181 cgggacggcg gctatggcgg atcgttcggc ggctaccgct ccggcggagg tgggttcaac
      241 tcccgcggtg gtggaagccc gcggcggcgg cggaggtgga atgatgcgcg gagggccgcc
      301 cggccgtatg ggcgactcgc ggggcagctt ttcgtcgagc cgcatgtctt gctacaactg
      361 cggcaaggtg ggccacatcg cccgcgagtg ccccgaagac ggcaagactt gctacacctg
      421 cggcaaacag ggccacatat cgcgcgactg cgacgagaag ccgtgaaagc ggaccccgcg
      481 cgtgagcgag cgagccaggc agaacgggaa aaaaaacctc cgccgccgca cacggatgtt
      541 cgaaaaaaaa gtttgttgtt gcgttgtcat cgttctaggc ctgccgtgaa gagaaaaaca
      601 ttcgaccccc ctcccacacc tcgcatcgag tgcaccccct cgtggcggtc acgttaggac
      661 tgcatttgtt ttcccgtcaa cgtatttctt cccgtgtctg ctagcagcgc atcgttcgaa
      721 atttttagtc ccttgtttac ccccgctccg ccggccaggg ctaacagacg tcagccgctt
      781 ccgtaactgc gg
//

LOCUS       BM293324                 741 bp    mRNA    linear   EST 01-JUL-2002
DEFINITION  EST575866 AvSG Amblyomma variegatum cDNA clone AVABS46 5' end, mRNA
            sequence.
ACCESSION   BM293324
VERSION     BM293324.1  GI:21643291
KEYWORDS    EST.
SOURCE      Amblyomma variegatum
  ORGANISM  Amblyomma variegatum
            Eukaryota; Metazoa; Arthropoda; Chelicerata; Arachnida; Acari;
            Parasitiformes; Ixodida; Ixodoidea; Ixodidae; Amblyomma.
REFERENCE   1  (bases 1 to 741)
  AUTHORS   Nene,V., Lee,D., Quackenbush,J., Skilton,R., Mwaura,S.,
            Gardner,M.J. and Bishop,R.
  TITLE     AvGI, an index of genes transcribed in the salivary glands of the
            ixodid tick Amblyomma variegatum
  JOURNAL   Int. J. Parasitol. 32 (12), 1447-1456 (2002)
   PUBMED   12392910
COMMENT     Other_ESTs: EST575865
            Contact: Vish Nene
            Parasite Genomics Group
            The Institute for Genomic Research
            9712 Medical Center Drive, Rockville, MD 20850, USA
            Tel: 301-610-5968
            Fax: 301-838-0208
            Email: nene@tigr.org
            Seq primer: M13 reverse.
FEATURES             Location/Qualifiers
     source          1..741
                     /organism="Amblyomma variegatum"
                     /mol_type="mRNA"
                     /db_xref="taxon:34610"
                     /clone="AVABS46"
                     /tissue_type="Salivary glands"
                     /dev_stage="Adult"
                     /lab_host="E.coli strain DH10B-TonA"
                     /clone_lib="AvSG"
                     /note="Vector: pCMV-SPORT6.1; Salivary glands were
                     dissected on day five after initiation of feeding. Total
                     RNA was prepared using acid guanidium
                     thiocyanate-phenol-chloroform extraction. The cDNA library
                     was custom prepared by Invitrogen Corporation. Briefly,
                     first strand cDNA was primed using oligo(dT) containing a
                     NotI site. Size fractionated double stranded cDNA was
                     ligated to EcoRV-NotI cleaved vector and electroporated
                     into E.coli."
ORIGIN      
        1 acgccttcta cggacatcga tgggagaagg tctgcgtgaa gtgcgaagcc caaaagacgc
       61 gcccacactt ggccacctcc gaggtgtatt atgagctcaa gggaaccccc gagcactacg
      121 tcattgacca tgcctgggga gagtcttcgc agctcttcaa gcctcacaac gaaggcaaag
      181 agttccacgt actgctcaac cgcacgctgg acctggaaga ggaacacgac gccgcttcca
      241 ctgacaccgc cctgctggaa ggagctgaga aggagcacca cctggctcag gagttcccgg
      301 tgaccaacga cctgcacaat gttgaggagc tcaagcacgt gaaccagata gtcgaaaagt
      361 tcggtctgca cagcttcaag gacagcttcg tccaaggcct gcagaagctt gcccacctcg
      421 agttcaccga cgaggacatc aaggaggtcg gcgaagagaa gagcggaggt cttcaattcc
      481 ttgtcctttt ccattcgatg tatcctttga cctacgagga gatcagcgac gtctggagca
      541 ccacgtcgtc aacgcagcag atgacatcaa ggagagcatt cgccacgtct tcctggacct
      601 tctatcagcc actgggactc aaccgcacat ttccttcggt attcacctca tcgagaacaa
      661 gaactgacca ccgatgaagc cgaaaacttc tacgggcagt tgcacatgaa cctgaaagaa
      721 ctcagccccg cgctggtcag c
//

LOCUS       BM293323                 638 bp    mRNA    linear   EST 01-JUL-2002
DEFINITION  EST575865 AvSG Amblyomma variegatum cDNA clone AVABS46 3' end, mRNA
            sequence.
ACCESSION   BM293323
VERSION     BM293323.1  GI:21643290
KEYWORDS    EST.
SOURCE      Amblyomma variegatum
  ORGANISM  Amblyomma variegatum
            Eukaryota; Metazoa; Arthropoda; Chelicerata; Arachnida; Acari;
            Parasitiformes; Ixodida; Ixodoidea; Ixodidae; Amblyomma.
REFERENCE   1  (bases 1 to 638)
  AUTHORS   Nene,V., Lee,D., Quackenbush,J., Skilton,R., Mwaura,S.,
            Gardner,M.J. and Bishop,R.
  TITLE     AvGI, an index of genes transcribed in the salivary glands of the
            ixodid tick Amblyomma variegatum
  JOURNAL   Int. J. Parasitol. 32 (12), 1447-1456 (2002)
   PUBMED   12392910
COMMENT     Other_ESTs: EST575866
            Contact: Vish Nene
            Parasite Genomics Group
            The Institute for Genomic Research
            9712 Medical Center Drive, Rockville, MD 20850, USA
            Tel: 301-610-5968
            Fax: 301-838-0208
            Email: nene@tigr.org
            Seq primer: M13 forward.
FEATURES             Location/Qualifiers
     source          1..638
                     /organism="Amblyomma variegatum"
                     /mol_type="mRNA"
                     /db_xref="taxon:34610"
                     /clone="AVABS46"
                     /tissue_type="Salivary glands"
                     /dev_stage="Adult"
                     /lab_host="E.coli strain DH10B-TonA"
                     /clone_lib="AvSG"
                     /note="Vector: pCMV-SPORT6.1; Salivary glands were
                     dissected on day five after initiation of feeding. Total
                     RNA was prepared using acid guanidium
                     thiocyanate-phenol-chloroform extraction. The cDNA library
                     was custom prepared by Invitrogen Corporation. Briefly,
                     first strand cDNA was primed using oligo(dT) containing a
                     NotI site. Size fractionated double stranded cDNA was
                     ligated to EcoRV-NotI cleaved vector and electroporated
                     into E.coli."
ORIGIN      
        1 ctgttttctt tcacatagta cgttttattt ctctttcatt ttctgtactc ttaaatattg
       61 ctcgtcgggt tcttggcagt gcttttacag gacgctgagt cactccaagc tcccagaggc
      121 cccccgtcgc tgtgctctgc gtttttgcct cggcacggta actttcttct tctctgcaac
      181 agcggtttta tgcagggagg gggtgaactc ttggatgagt gcgagcgcgt cgaggatggt
      241 tctcagtgtg ccggtgggtg gcagtcggtg ctaggcacaa cgtagctctt ggcgaactcg
      301 agcgagctgt tgtagtggtg accgtcggga ccgctcagct cgtggttcct gtcgaggttg
      361 tagtcgccgc acaggccaca cagcttgcct tggtagaaat gggcggtctg gacaaagagc
      421 atgttgccgt tgaaggtgag gtagattccg tagggcttgg acaccacctc gaaccacttg
      481 tcgtgtgtcc tgacctcgaa gagctcacca tcgtggtcgg tgtggctgta gggtcgctca
      541 ggagtagcct caaccttggt gccgtcgacg cgaacaaccg ggccggcgtc gtcggacacg
      601 gtcaagatct ccagcttggt atggtggatg aacacctt
//

LOCUS       BM293322                 219 bp    mRNA    linear   EST 01-JUL-2002
DEFINITION  EST575864 AvSG Amblyomma variegatum cDNA clone AVABS45 5' end, mRNA
            sequence.
ACCESSION   BM293322
VERSION     BM293322.1  GI:21643289
KEYWORDS    EST.
SOURCE      Amblyomma variegatum
  ORGANISM  Amblyomma variegatum
            Eukaryota; Metazoa; Arthropoda; Chelicerata; Arachnida; Acari;
            Parasitiformes; Ixodida; Ixodoidea; Ixodidae; Amblyomma.
REFERENCE   1  (bases 1 to 219)
  AUTHORS   Nene,V., Lee,D., Quackenbush,J., Skilton,R., Mwaura,S.,
            Gardner,M.J. and Bishop,R.
  TITLE     AvGI, an index of genes transcribed in the salivary glands of the
            ixodid tick Amblyomma variegatum
  JOURNAL   Int. J. Parasitol. 32 (12), 1447-1456 (2002)
   PUBMED   12392910
COMMENT     Contact: Vish Nene
            Parasite Genomics Group
            The Institute for Genomic Research
            9712 Medical Center Drive, Rockville, MD 20850, USA
            Tel: 301-610-5968
            Fax: 301-838-0208
            Email: nene@tigr.org
            Seq primer: M13 reverse.
FEATURES             Location/Qualifiers
     source          1..219
                     /organism="Amblyomma variegatum"
                     /mol_type="mRNA"
                     /db_xref="taxon:34610"
                     /clone="AVABS45"
                     /tissue_type="Salivary glands"
                     /dev_stage="Adult"
                     /lab_host="E.coli strain DH10B-TonA"
                     /clone_lib="AvSG"
                     /note="Vector: pCMV-SPORT6.1; Salivary glands were
                     dissected on day five after initiation of feeding. Total
                     RNA was prepared using acid guanidium
                     thiocyanate-phenol-chloroform extraction. The cDNA library
                     was custom prepared by Invitrogen Corporation. Briefly,
                     first strand cDNA was primed using oligo(dT) containing a
                     NotI site. Size fractionated double stranded cDNA was
                     ligated to EcoRV-NotI cleaved vector and electroporated
                     into E.coli."
ORIGIN      
        1 tttgtggctg tctttattgt actctctgtt gggagcgcag agaggtacat tcctatcgaa
       61 attggcgggg atttgttgcc agggtgatcc cttgcagctg aggcaagtgt atgagaaagt
      121 atactgacga cacctagctg ctgaagaggt acccttaatg ttgcatgcat tggcaattca
      181 ttttctcatg ttgcatgccc tgctttgcac ctgtgggaa
//

LOCUS       BM293321                 343 bp    mRNA    linear   EST 01-JUL-2002
DEFINITION  EST575863 AvSG Amblyomma variegatum cDNA clone AVABS44 5' end, mRNA
            sequence.
ACCESSION   BM293321
VERSION     BM293321.1  GI:21643288
KEYWORDS    EST.
SOURCE      Amblyomma variegatum
  ORGANISM  Amblyomma variegatum
            Eukaryota; Metazoa; Arthropoda; Chelicerata; Arachnida; Acari;
            Parasitiformes; Ixodida; Ixodoidea; Ixodidae; Amblyomma.
REFERENCE   1  (bases 1 to 343)
  AUTHORS   Nene,V., Lee,D., Quackenbush,J., Skilton,R., Mwaura,S.,
            Gardner,M.J. and Bishop,R.
  TITLE     AvGI, an index of genes transcribed in the salivary glands of the
            ixodid tick Amblyomma variegatum
  JOURNAL   Int. J. Parasitol. 32 (12), 1447-1456 (2002)
   PUBMED   12392910
COMMENT     Contact: Vish Nene
            Parasite Genomics Group
            The Institute for Genomic Research
            9712 Medical Center Drive, Rockville, MD 20850, USA
            Tel: 301-610-5968
            Fax: 301-838-0208
            Email: nene@tigr.org
            Seq primer: M13 reverse.
FEATURES             Location/Qualifiers
     source          1..343
                     /organism="Amblyomma variegatum"
                     /mol_type="mRNA"
                     /db_xref="taxon:34610"
                     /clone="AVABS44"
                     /tissue_type="Salivary glands"
                     /dev_stage="Adult"
                     /lab_host="E.coli strain DH10B-TonA"
                     /clone_lib="AvSG"
                     /note="Vector: pCMV-SPORT6.1; Salivary glands were
                     dissected on day five after initiation of feeding. Total
                     RNA was prepared using acid guanidium
                     thiocyanate-phenol-chloroform extraction. The cDNA library
                     was custom prepared by Invitrogen Corporation. Briefly,
                     first strand cDNA was primed using oligo(dT) containing a
                     NotI site. Size fractionated double stranded cDNA was
                     ligated to EcoRV-NotI cleaved vector and electroporated
                     into E.coli."
ORIGIN      
        1 cacatctttg ctcacagtta tgaaccgctt aagcgagaca tagaccgcct cactgcaaaa
       61 taagtaatgg cgtggccgtt cgagcaggaa ggcggccaga gcctgcctca cggcaagcta
      121 aacgagccga taaaggacat ctccgagaag tggaaattgc tgcccgcttt cctcagcatg
      181 cgtggcctgg tgcggcacca catcgactcc ttcaaccact ttatcaacgt cgagatcaag
      241 gagatcatgc gcgccaacga gcgcatcacc agcgacgccg acccacagtt ctacctcaag
      301 tacctggaca tccacgtggg tacacccaac gtccaggagg act
//

LOCUS       BM293320                 538 bp    mRNA    linear   EST 01-JUL-2002
DEFINITION  EST575862 AvSG Amblyomma variegatum cDNA clone AVABS43 5' end, mRNA
            sequence.
ACCESSION   BM293320
VERSION     BM293320.1  GI:21643287
KEYWORDS    EST.
SOURCE      Amblyomma variegatum
  ORGANISM  Amblyomma variegatum
            Eukaryota; Metazoa; Arthropoda; Chelicerata; Arachnida; Acari;
            Parasitiformes; Ixodida; Ixodoidea; Ixodidae; Amblyomma.
REFERENCE   1  (bases 1 to 538)
  AUTHORS   Nene,V., Lee,D., Quackenbush,J., Skilton,R., Mwaura,S.,
            Gardner,M.J. and Bishop,R.
  TITLE     AvGI, an index of genes transcribed in the salivary glands of the
            ixodid tick Amblyomma variegatum
  JOURNAL   Int. J. Parasitol. 32 (12), 1447-1456 (2002)
   PUBMED   12392910
COMMENT     Contact: Vish Nene
            Parasite Genomics Group
            The Institute for Genomic Research
            9712 Medical Center Drive, Rockville, MD 20850, USA
            Tel: 301-610-5968
            Fax: 301-838-0208
            Email: nene@tigr.org
            Seq primer: M13 reverse.
FEATURES             Location/Qualifiers
     source          1..538
                     /organism="Amblyomma variegatum"
                     /mol_type="mRNA"
                     /db_xref="taxon:34610"
                     /clone="AVABS43"
                     /tissue_type="Salivary glands"
                     /dev_stage="Adult"
                     /lab_host="E.coli strain DH10B-TonA"
                     /clone_lib="AvSG"
                     /note="Vector: pCMV-SPORT6.1; Salivary glands were
                     dissected on day five after initiation of feeding. Total
                     RNA was prepared using acid guanidium
                     thiocyanate-phenol-chloroform extraction. The cDNA library
                     was custom prepared by Invitrogen Corporation. Briefly,
                     first strand cDNA was primed using oligo(dT) containing a
                     NotI site. Size fractionated double stranded cDNA was
                     ligated to EcoRV-NotI cleaved vector and electroporated
                     into E.coli."
ORIGIN      
        1 cgcagctgat aggagctagc agcacttccc ccatcctgtt tcctaaagtc gttccgataa
       61 accgcttgtc gcggctccga gggcacatga ggcagtggtt gtggttgacg cgagctgagc
      121 tgtagctatg gacgagacta gcaggtgctg cgaaaagccc ggaagtagca acggagccca
      181 aagtggcacg gctacaacct acggatggaa gtggcagaca actctgcaaa cacatcggaa
      241 ccacctccag atgcattggc aggtggggac cacaatgggg ccggagacat tgaactggcc
      301 agaggcgtcg tgagggacga cgacagcatt gtatgggacc caaagccctg caactgcgtt
      361 gccaatggtc ccaagtgcca cgagtgttta ggagccaaca agaatgccat gaaggtgcaa
      421 atggaatcgt ggtctgtgga gaagactgtg atctttggcg tgattctcgg tgctttcttg
      481 atctgggccg ttgtgtttgg tgtctggcct catgtctttc agctctaatg gacactgt
//

LOCUS       BM293319                 290 bp    mRNA    linear   EST 01-JUL-2002
DEFINITION  EST575861 AvSG Amblyomma variegatum cDNA clone AVABS42 5' end, mRNA
            sequence.
ACCESSION   BM293319
VERSION     BM293319.1  GI:21643286
KEYWORDS    EST.
SOURCE      Amblyomma variegatum
  ORGANISM  Amblyomma variegatum
            Eukaryota; Metazoa; Arthropoda; Chelicerata; Arachnida; Acari;
            Parasitiformes; Ixodida; Ixodoidea; Ixodidae; Amblyomma.
REFERENCE   1  (bases 1 to 290)
  AUTHORS   Nene,V., Lee,D., Quackenbush,J., Skilton,R., Mwaura,S.,
            Gardner,M.J. and Bishop,R.
  TITLE     AvGI, an index of genes transcribed in the salivary glands of the
            ixodid tick Amblyomma variegatum
  JOURNAL   Int. J. Parasitol. 32 (12), 1447-1456 (2002)
   PUBMED   12392910
COMMENT     Contact: Vish Nene
            Parasite Genomics Group
            The Institute for Genomic Research
            9712 Medical Center Drive, Rockville, MD 20850, USA
            Tel: 301-610-5968
            Fax: 301-838-0208
            Email: nene@tigr.org
            Seq primer: M13 reverse.
FEATURES             Location/Qualifiers
     source          1..290
                     /organism="Amblyomma variegatum"
                     /mol_type="mRNA"
                     /db_xref="taxon:34610"
                     /clone="AVABS42"
                     /tissue_type="Salivary glands"
                     /dev_stage="Adult"
                     /lab_host="E.coli strain DH10B-TonA"
                     /clone_lib="AvSG"
                     /note="Vector: pCMV-SPORT6.1; Salivary glands were
                     dissected on day five after initiation of feeding. Total
                     RNA was prepared using acid guanidium
                     thiocyanate-phenol-chloroform extraction. The cDNA library
                     was custom prepared by Invitrogen Corporation. Briefly,
                     first strand cDNA was primed using oligo(dT) containing a
                     NotI site. Size fractionated double stranded cDNA was
                     ligated to EcoRV-NotI cleaved vector and electroporated
                     into E.coli."
ORIGIN      
        1 cgagagagag acaccaggca gagcatcaca accatgaatg cttttctagg aggctccctc
       61 ctgtttgcag cgtcgctgac atgcgcttct gctgctgcgg gaaggaagac cgatgttttc
      121 ggaggtgctc caggtggtag tggtgccttc agctctagtg cgccgcttgg cgcaggtgct
      181 ttaggtggcg gtgcgttggc tggcggtagt acgtcgcttg gcggcgctgc cccgtttggc
      241 ggcagcagtt tctctgcagg tgccgctggt ggtacgcccc ttggcggtgg
//

LOCUS       BM293318                 228 bp    mRNA    linear   EST 01-JUL-2002
DEFINITION  EST575860 AvSG Amblyomma variegatum cDNA clone AVABS41 5' end, mRNA
            sequence.
ACCESSION   BM293318
VERSION     BM293318.1  GI:21643285
KEYWORDS    EST.
SOURCE      Amblyomma variegatum
  ORGANISM  Amblyomma variegatum
            Eukaryota; Metazoa; Arthropoda; Chelicerata; Arachnida; Acari;
            Parasitiformes; Ixodida; Ixodoidea; Ixodidae; Amblyomma.
REFERENCE   1  (bases 1 to 228)
  AUTHORS   Nene,V., Lee,D., Quackenbush,J., Skilton,R., Mwaura,S.,
            Gardner,M.J. and Bishop,R.
  TITLE     AvGI, an index of genes transcribed in the salivary glands of the
            ixodid tick Amblyomma variegatum
  JOURNAL   Int. J. Parasitol. 32 (12), 1447-1456 (2002)
   PUBMED   12392910
COMMENT     Other_ESTs: EST575859
            Contact: Vish Nene
            Parasite Genomics Group
            The Institute for Genomic Research
            9712 Medical Center Drive, Rockville, MD 20850, USA
            Tel: 301-610-5968
            Fax: 301-838-0208
            Email: nene@tigr.org
            Seq primer: M13 reverse.
FEATURES             Location/Qualifiers
     source          1..228
                     /organism="Amblyomma variegatum"
                     /mol_type="mRNA"
                     /db_xref="taxon:34610"
                     /clone="AVABS41"
                     /tissue_type="Salivary glands"
                     /dev_stage="Adult"
                     /lab_host="E.coli strain DH10B-TonA"
                     /clone_lib="AvSG"
                     /note="Vector: pCMV-SPORT6.1; Salivary glands were
                     dissected on day five after initiation of feeding. Total
                     RNA was prepared using acid guanidium
                     thiocyanate-phenol-chloroform extraction. The cDNA library
                     was custom prepared by Invitrogen Corporation. Briefly,
                     first strand cDNA was primed using oligo(dT) containing a
                     NotI site. Size fractionated double stranded cDNA was
                     ligated to EcoRV-NotI cleaved vector and electroporated
                     into E.coli."
ORIGIN      
        1 tcgccatatg cagaggcgat aagtggctgc ggaagtataa ccactttaaa aatggcgtat
       61 acgttagcgc gaccgctggt caacgtttat aatgagaaga atgagctgtc cggcgccacc
      121 gtggcgctgc cggctgtgtt caaggcgccc atcaggcccg acatcgtcaa cttcgttcac
      181 atgaacatgg cgaaagaaca gccgccaacc gtacgccgtc tccaagga
//

LOCUS       BM293317                 172 bp    mRNA    linear   EST 01-JUL-2002
DEFINITION  EST575859 AvSG Amblyomma variegatum cDNA clone AVABS41 3' end, mRNA
            sequence.
ACCESSION   BM293317
VERSION     BM293317.1  GI:21643284
KEYWORDS    EST.
SOURCE      Amblyomma variegatum
  ORGANISM  Amblyomma variegatum
            Eukaryota; Metazoa; Arthropoda; Chelicerata; Arachnida; Acari;
            Parasitiformes; Ixodida; Ixodoidea; Ixodidae; Amblyomma.
REFERENCE   1  (bases 1 to 172)
  AUTHORS   Nene,V., Lee,D., Quackenbush,J., Skilton,R., Mwaura,S.,
            Gardner,M.J. and Bishop,R.
  TITLE     AvGI, an index of genes transcribed in the salivary glands of the
            ixodid tick Amblyomma variegatum
  JOURNAL   Int. J. Parasitol. 32 (12), 1447-1456 (2002)
   PUBMED   12392910
COMMENT     Other_ESTs: EST575860
            Contact: Vish Nene
            Parasite Genomics Group
            The Institute for Genomic Research
            9712 Medical Center Drive, Rockville, MD 20850, USA
            Tel: 301-610-5968
            Fax: 301-838-0208
            Email: nene@tigr.org
            Seq primer: M13 forward.
FEATURES             Location/Qualifiers
     source          1..172
                     /organism="Amblyomma variegatum"
                     /mol_type="mRNA"
                     /db_xref="taxon:34610"
                     /clone="AVABS41"
                     /tissue_type="Salivary glands"
                     /dev_stage="Adult"
                     /lab_host="E.coli strain DH10B-TonA"
                     /clone_lib="AvSG"
                     /note="Vector: pCMV-SPORT6.1; Salivary glands were
                     dissected on day five after initiation of feeding. Total
                     RNA was prepared using acid guanidium
                     thiocyanate-phenol-chloroform extraction. The cDNA library
                     was custom prepared by Invitrogen Corporation. Briefly,
                     first strand cDNA was primed using oligo(dT) containing a
                     NotI site. Size fractionated double stranded cDNA was
                     ligated to EcoRV-NotI cleaved vector and electroporated
                     into E.coli."
ORIGIN      
        1 gcgcggggcc cttattttat ttattccaag tacgggactt catttcttgg ctgctgctgt
       61 cttggctggc ttggccttgg ctgaaacctt gcccttctta ccaactttct tgggcttctc
      121 aactaccggg gccttggctt tgccaccctt tttcttgatt gcagctgctc cc
//

LOCUS       BM293316                 365 bp    mRNA    linear   EST 01-JUL-2002
DEFINITION  EST575858 AvSG Amblyomma variegatum cDNA clone AVABS40 5' end, mRNA
            sequence.
ACCESSION   BM293316
VERSION     BM293316.1  GI:21643283
KEYWORDS    EST.
SOURCE      Amblyomma variegatum
  ORGANISM  Amblyomma variegatum
            Eukaryota; Metazoa; Arthropoda; Chelicerata; Arachnida; Acari;
            Parasitiformes; Ixodida; Ixodoidea; Ixodidae; Amblyomma.
REFERENCE   1  (bases 1 to 365)
  AUTHORS   Nene,V., Lee,D., Quackenbush,J., Skilton,R., Mwaura,S.,
            Gardner,M.J. and Bishop,R.
  TITLE     AvGI, an index of genes transcribed in the salivary glands of the
            ixodid tick Amblyomma variegatum
  JOURNAL   Int. J. Parasitol. 32 (12), 1447-1456 (2002)
   PUBMED   12392910
COMMENT     Other_ESTs: EST575857
            Contact: Vish Nene
            Parasite Genomics Group
            The Institute for Genomic Research
            9712 Medical Center Drive, Rockville, MD 20850, USA
            Tel: 301-610-5968
            Fax: 301-838-0208
            Email: nene@tigr.org
            Seq primer: M13 reverse.
FEATURES             Location/Qualifiers
     source          1..365
                     /organism="Amblyomma variegatum"
                     /mol_type="mRNA"
                     /db_xref="taxon:34610"
                     /clone="AVABS40"
                     /tissue_type="Salivary glands"
                     /dev_stage="Adult"
                     /lab_host="E.coli strain DH10B-TonA"
                     /clone_lib="AvSG"
                     /note="Vector: pCMV-SPORT6.1; Salivary glands were
                     dissected on day five after initiation of feeding. Total
                     RNA was prepared using acid guanidium
                     thiocyanate-phenol-chloroform extraction. The cDNA library
                     was custom prepared by Invitrogen Corporation. Briefly,
                     first strand cDNA was primed using oligo(dT) containing a
                     NotI site. Size fractionated double stranded cDNA was
                     ligated to EcoRV-NotI cleaved vector and electroporated
                     into E.coli."
ORIGIN      
        1 gggaacgcgt taggtttgtg cttgaacttg gcagtttaac gagtagtttg aggattttct
       61 aggttttgac ggttatacaa gatgggcgga tcacaaagta gtgccattcc tggaggtggt
      121 acggaaggat accacgtcct gcgggtacaa gagaattctc ctggacataa agctgggctg
      181 gaagctttct ttgacttcat tgttgccatt gggaatacac gcttgaacca agataacgat
      241 atgctcaagg atgttctgaa ggccaacatc gaaaagccca tagtgatgac cgtgtacagc
      301 agcaaaactc agacagtacg ggatgttgaa attgtgcctt catccatgtg gggcgggcat
      361 ggcct
//

LOCUS       BM293315                 196 bp    mRNA    linear   EST 01-JUL-2002
DEFINITION  EST575857 AvSG Amblyomma variegatum cDNA clone AVABS40 3' end, mRNA
            sequence.
ACCESSION   BM293315
VERSION     BM293315.1  GI:21643282
KEYWORDS    EST.
SOURCE      Amblyomma variegatum
  ORGANISM  Amblyomma variegatum
            Eukaryota; Metazoa; Arthropoda; Chelicerata; Arachnida; Acari;
            Parasitiformes; Ixodida; Ixodoidea; Ixodidae; Amblyomma.
REFERENCE   1  (bases 1 to 196)
  AUTHORS   Nene,V., Lee,D., Quackenbush,J., Skilton,R., Mwaura,S.,
            Gardner,M.J. and Bishop,R.
  TITLE     AvGI, an index of genes transcribed in the salivary glands of the
            ixodid tick Amblyomma variegatum
  JOURNAL   Int. J. Parasitol. 32 (12), 1447-1456 (2002)
   PUBMED   12392910
COMMENT     Other_ESTs: EST575858
            Contact: Vish Nene
            Parasite Genomics Group
            The Institute for Genomic Research
            9712 Medical Center Drive, Rockville, MD 20850, USA
            Tel: 301-610-5968
            Fax: 301-838-0208
            Email: nene@tigr.org
            Seq primer: M13 forward.
FEATURES             Location/Qualifiers
     source          1..196
                     /organism="Amblyomma variegatum"
                     /mol_type="mRNA"
                     /db_xref="taxon:34610"
                     /clone="AVABS40"
                     /tissue_type="Salivary glands"
                     /dev_stage="Adult"
                     /lab_host="E.coli strain DH10B-TonA"
                     /clone_lib="AvSG"
                     /note="Vector: pCMV-SPORT6.1; Salivary glands were
                     dissected on day five after initiation of feeding. Total
                     RNA was prepared using acid guanidium
                     thiocyanate-phenol-chloroform extraction. The cDNA library
                     was custom prepared by Invitrogen Corporation. Briefly,
                     first strand cDNA was primed using oligo(dT) containing a
                     NotI site. Size fractionated double stranded cDNA was
                     ligated to EcoRV-NotI cleaved vector and electroporated
                     into E.coli."
ORIGIN      
        1 gcacattatt ttctttttat tctttctttg ctggaaaacc tctacaccaa ttccaagatc
       61 cactttttct ttaatgactt gaatggttta ctgccccgaa agggaagaga ttcagtgtct
      121 cccagaagaa tgactaacag cgtgtgacag gtcggccaag cgaaagtggc agcatccaca
      181 cacacacagt ggtcac
//

LOCUS       BM293314                 467 bp    mRNA    linear   EST 01-JUL-2002
DEFINITION  EST575856 AvSG Amblyomma variegatum cDNA clone AVABS38 5' end, mRNA
            sequence.
ACCESSION   BM293314
VERSION     BM293314.1  GI:21643281
KEYWORDS    EST.
SOURCE      Amblyomma variegatum
  ORGANISM  Amblyomma variegatum
            Eukaryota; Metazoa; Arthropoda; Chelicerata; Arachnida; Acari;
            Parasitiformes; Ixodida; Ixodoidea; Ixodidae; Amblyomma.
REFERENCE   1  (bases 1 to 467)
  AUTHORS   Nene,V., Lee,D., Quackenbush,J., Skilton,R., Mwaura,S.,
            Gardner,M.J. and Bishop,R.
  TITLE     AvGI, an index of genes transcribed in the salivary glands of the
            ixodid tick Amblyomma variegatum
  JOURNAL   Int. J. Parasitol. 32 (12), 1447-1456 (2002)
   PUBMED   12392910
COMMENT     Other_ESTs: EST575855
            Contact: Vish Nene
            Parasite Genomics Group
            The Institute for Genomic Research
            9712 Medical Center Drive, Rockville, MD 20850, USA
            Tel: 301-610-5968
            Fax: 301-838-0208
            Email: nene@tigr.org
            Seq primer: M13 reverse.
FEATURES             Location/Qualifiers
     source          1..467
                     /organism="Amblyomma variegatum"
                     /mol_type="mRNA"
                     /db_xref="taxon:34610"
                     /clone="AVABS38"
                     /tissue_type="Salivary glands"
                     /dev_stage="Adult"
                     /lab_host="E.coli strain DH10B-TonA"
                     /clone_lib="AvSG"
                     /note="Vector: pCMV-SPORT6.1; Salivary glands were
                     dissected on day five after initiation of feeding. Total
                     RNA was prepared using acid guanidium
                     thiocyanate-phenol-chloroform extraction. The cDNA library
                     was custom prepared by Invitrogen Corporation. Briefly,
                     first strand cDNA was primed using oligo(dT) containing a
                     NotI site. Size fractionated double stranded cDNA was
                     ligated to EcoRV-NotI cleaved vector and electroporated
                     into E.coli."
ORIGIN      
        1 caacaagcga cggcaagtca aacacgcctt tgacatttgt gtgtggataa gtgcaccggc
       61 ggccggatac agcagcatcc aagatgttgg gattatagac caagctactg gtccgatggt
      121 aaagcgcaaa aggctggatc atgctgtaca caggaagaaa agcgtcccga agacatctca
      181 ctcgaacgcg ctcccaaaac gctccgcgcc ttggctcgcc cagcagcgga ccgagcactg
      241 cggttgcgga ggatggtgtc cacgaaaaac aagaggccaa aggtgccgtg caagtgcaac
      301 gatcgagcct gcgtgttacc aagcggccac gcaaagacgc cagcccgccg cccagtgcgt
      361 ctgccaaccc ggcctcctcc agcaacgcgg ctgccaacaa gaaatctgcc gtgtcaaagc
      421 aaggtggtgc tgatggcggc aggacacgtc gtccatggga gctgtgg
//

LOCUS       BM293313                 458 bp    mRNA    linear   EST 01-JUL-2002
DEFINITION  EST575855 AvSG Amblyomma variegatum cDNA clone AVABS38 3' end, mRNA
            sequence.
ACCESSION   BM293313
VERSION     BM293313.1  GI:21643280
KEYWORDS    EST.
SOURCE      Amblyomma variegatum
  ORGANISM  Amblyomma variegatum
            Eukaryota; Metazoa; Arthropoda; Chelicerata; Arachnida; Acari;
            Parasitiformes; Ixodida; Ixodoidea; Ixodidae; Amblyomma.
REFERENCE   1  (bases 1 to 458)
  AUTHORS   Nene,V., Lee,D., Quackenbush,J., Skilton,R., Mwaura,S.,
            Gardner,M.J. and Bishop,R.
  TITLE     AvGI, an index of genes transcribed in the salivary glands of the
            ixodid tick Amblyomma variegatum
  JOURNAL   Int. J. Parasitol. 32 (12), 1447-1456 (2002)
   PUBMED   12392910
COMMENT     Other_ESTs: EST575856
            Contact: Vish Nene
            Parasite Genomics Group
            The Institute for Genomic Research
            9712 Medical Center Drive, Rockville, MD 20850, USA
            Tel: 301-610-5968
            Fax: 301-838-0208
            Email: nene@tigr.org
            Seq primer: M13 forward.
FEATURES             Location/Qualifiers
     source          1..458
                     /organism="Amblyomma variegatum"
                     /mol_type="mRNA"
                     /db_xref="taxon:34610"
                     /clone="AVABS38"
                     /tissue_type="Salivary glands"
                     /dev_stage="Adult"
                     /lab_host="E.coli strain DH10B-TonA"
                     /clone_lib="AvSG"
                     /note="Vector: pCMV-SPORT6.1; Salivary glands were
                     dissected on day five after initiation of feeding. Total
                     RNA was prepared using acid guanidium
                     thiocyanate-phenol-chloroform extraction. The cDNA library
                     was custom prepared by Invitrogen Corporation. Briefly,
                     first strand cDNA was primed using oligo(dT) containing a
                     NotI site. Size fractionated double stranded cDNA was
                     ligated to EcoRV-NotI cleaved vector and electroporated
                     into E.coli."
ORIGIN      
        1 aggggaccat actgcacaat agcattccat accacagtaa caatgcacca gcagattcta
       61 tttacaccca aagcctcata ataagcaaaa gtgaacacta caatagtgta ataaataatg
      121 gtctccaaca gttctctata atacaggact atgtacaatg agcgagctga atgaacgttc
      181 caagtctagg tggctttgct ttcagagttg gatgaggcaa tctgtgcagc aaggtcggca
      241 aactttgcaa catagtccac actgttctca ttcatgaggc actgtagctg ggtgtcaaca
      301 tcaggtgcca gtcttgagat ggaatccatg ctcgagctct ccaaggctaa gacaggtggc
      361 tcaggcactc tcaatggtgt tcctacctgg gttattttaa gcggcgagtc caaattgttc
      421 agcaaggaac ttagagaaaa gtttgagccc tctccgtt
//

LOCUS       BM293312                 257 bp    mRNA    linear   EST 01-JUL-2002
DEFINITION  EST575854 AvSG Amblyomma variegatum cDNA clone AVABS37 5' end, mRNA
            sequence.
ACCESSION   BM293312
VERSION     BM293312.1  GI:21643279
KEYWORDS    EST.
SOURCE      Amblyomma variegatum
  ORGANISM  Amblyomma variegatum
            Eukaryota; Metazoa; Arthropoda; Chelicerata; Arachnida; Acari;
            Parasitiformes; Ixodida; Ixodoidea; Ixodidae; Amblyomma.
REFERENCE   1  (bases 1 to 257)
  AUTHORS   Nene,V., Lee,D., Quackenbush,J., Skilton,R., Mwaura,S.,
            Gardner,M.J. and Bishop,R.
  TITLE     AvGI, an index of genes transcribed in the salivary glands of the
            ixodid tick Amblyomma variegatum
  JOURNAL   Int. J. Parasitol. 32 (12), 1447-1456 (2002)
   PUBMED   12392910
COMMENT     Contact: Vish Nene
            Parasite Genomics Group
            The Institute for Genomic Research
            9712 Medical Center Drive, Rockville, MD 20850, USA
            Tel: 301-610-5968
            Fax: 301-838-0208
            Email: nene@tigr.org
            Seq primer: M13 reverse.
FEATURES             Location/Qualifiers
     source          1..257
                     /organism="Amblyomma variegatum"
                     /mol_type="mRNA"
                     /db_xref="taxon:34610"
                     /clone="AVABS37"
                     /tissue_type="Salivary glands"
                     /dev_stage="Adult"
                     /lab_host="E.coli strain DH10B-TonA"
                     /clone_lib="AvSG"
                     /note="Vector: pCMV-SPORT6.1; Salivary glands were
                     dissected on day five after initiation of feeding. Total
                     RNA was prepared using acid guanidium
                     thiocyanate-phenol-chloroform extraction. The cDNA library
                     was custom prepared by Invitrogen Corporation. Briefly,
                     first strand cDNA was primed using oligo(dT) containing a
                     NotI site. Size fractionated double stranded cDNA was
                     ligated to EcoRV-NotI cleaved vector and electroporated
                     into E.coli."
ORIGIN      
        1 tgcgcctaac ctactaccga ctgttcgcgt tgtgtctgcg ccggccagtg atgacggcag
       61 ctctggaagc gtcagtatgg agaatggagg gaacaacgtg gcggacaacg agaggctcag
      121 cataaggttg accgtaccca aactgctgga tgctgctagg gagttagaaa atgctgcggg
      181 cggtttctct gaacgcacga cgcctggccc gcgagcaaca actgacaaga agacgtgcgc
      241 aggcgacata gtggctg
//

LOCUS       BM293311                 666 bp    mRNA    linear   EST 01-JUL-2002
DEFINITION  EST575853 AvSG Amblyomma variegatum cDNA clone AVABS35 5' end, mRNA
            sequence.
ACCESSION   BM293311
VERSION     BM293311.1  GI:21643278
KEYWORDS    EST.
SOURCE      Amblyomma variegatum
  ORGANISM  Amblyomma variegatum
            Eukaryota; Metazoa; Arthropoda; Chelicerata; Arachnida; Acari;
            Parasitiformes; Ixodida; Ixodoidea; Ixodidae; Amblyomma.
REFERENCE   1  (bases 1 to 666)
  AUTHORS   Nene,V., Lee,D., Quackenbush,J., Skilton,R., Mwaura,S.,
            Gardner,M.J. and Bishop,R.
  TITLE     AvGI, an index of genes transcribed in the salivary glands of the
            ixodid tick Amblyomma variegatum
  JOURNAL   Int. J. Parasitol. 32 (12), 1447-1456 (2002)
   PUBMED   12392910
COMMENT     Other_ESTs: EST575852
            Contact: Vish Nene
            Parasite Genomics Group
            The Institute for Genomic Research
            9712 Medical Center Drive, Rockville, MD 20850, USA
            Tel: 301-610-5968
            Fax: 301-838-0208
            Email: nene@tigr.org
            Seq primer: M13 reverse.
FEATURES             Location/Qualifiers
     source          1..666
                     /organism="Amblyomma variegatum"
                     /mol_type="mRNA"
                     /db_xref="taxon:34610"
                     /clone="AVABS35"
                     /tissue_type="Salivary glands"
                     /dev_stage="Adult"
                     /lab_host="E.coli strain DH10B-TonA"
                     /clone_lib="AvSG"
                     /note="Vector: pCMV-SPORT6.1; Salivary glands were
                     dissected on day five after initiation of feeding. Total
                     RNA was prepared using acid guanidium
                     thiocyanate-phenol-chloroform extraction. The cDNA library
                     was custom prepared by Invitrogen Corporation. Briefly,
                     first strand cDNA was primed using oligo(dT) containing a
                     NotI site. Size fractionated double stranded cDNA was
                     ligated to EcoRV-NotI cleaved vector and electroporated
                     into E.coli."
ORIGIN      
        1 cgagagagag acaccaggca gagcatcaca accatgaatg cttttctagg aggctccctc
       61 ctgtttgcag cgtcgctgac atgcgcttct gctgctgcgg gaaggaagac cgatgttttc
      121 ggaggtgctc caggtggtag tggtgccttc agctctagtg cgccgcttgg cgcaggtgct
      181 ttaggtggcg gtgcgttggc tggcggtagt acgtcgcttg gcggcgctgc cccgtttggc
      241 ggcagcagtt tctctgcagg tgccgctggt ggtacgcccc ttggcggtgg tgctttcggc
      301 ggcagtacct cgtttggcct aggcggtttc actggaggtt ccactggtgg tgcaacgctt
      361 ggcggtagtt ccgtcggagg cgccggcccg ttgggtttcg ccgggggtgc gcagcttgac
      421 ggtgcgtcgg gagcgggttc acctggcagt cctggaggac cttcctcctg gagcattggc
      481 actcacggtg ttggttctca aggtggccgt ttcaccggtg gctcttcatg gagaggctct
      541 gcgtacggcg ctggttctca cggtcgaggt tttgggttca gctatggcac tggcggcgct
      601 ggtggatttg gcgtgccagg atttggaggc cacggagtct catggcaagc gccttcggga
      661 gggttc
//

LOCUS       BM293310                 130 bp    mRNA    linear   EST 01-JUL-2002
DEFINITION  EST575852 AvSG Amblyomma variegatum cDNA clone AVABS35 3' end, mRNA
            sequence.
ACCESSION   BM293310
VERSION     BM293310.1  GI:21643277
KEYWORDS    EST.
SOURCE      Amblyomma variegatum
  ORGANISM  Amblyomma variegatum
            Eukaryota; Metazoa; Arthropoda; Chelicerata; Arachnida; Acari;
            Parasitiformes; Ixodida; Ixodoidea; Ixodidae; Amblyomma.
REFERENCE   1  (bases 1 to 130)
  AUTHORS   Nene,V., Lee,D., Quackenbush,J., Skilton,R., Mwaura,S.,
            Gardner,M.J. and Bishop,R.
  TITLE     AvGI, an index of genes transcribed in the salivary glands of the
            ixodid tick Amblyomma variegatum
  JOURNAL   Int. J. Parasitol. 32 (12), 1447-1456 (2002)
   PUBMED   12392910
COMMENT     Other_ESTs: EST575853
            Contact: Vish Nene
            Parasite Genomics Group
            The Institute for Genomic Research
            9712 Medical Center Drive, Rockville, MD 20850, USA
            Tel: 301-610-5968
            Fax: 301-838-0208
            Email: nene@tigr.org
            Seq primer: M13 forward.
FEATURES             Location/Qualifiers
     source          1..130
                     /organism="Amblyomma variegatum"
                     /mol_type="mRNA"
                     /db_xref="taxon:34610"
                     /clone="AVABS35"
                     /tissue_type="Salivary glands"
                     /dev_stage="Adult"
                     /lab_host="E.coli strain DH10B-TonA"
                     /clone_lib="AvSG"
                     /note="Vector: pCMV-SPORT6.1; Salivary glands were
                     dissected on day five after initiation of feeding. Total
                     RNA was prepared using acid guanidium
                     thiocyanate-phenol-chloroform extraction. The cDNA library
                     was custom prepared by Invitrogen Corporation. Briefly,
                     first strand cDNA was primed using oligo(dT) containing a
                     NotI site. Size fractionated double stranded cDNA was
                     ligated to EcoRV-NotI cleaved vector and electroporated
                     into E.coli."
ORIGIN      
        1 aaggaaagag tagctttatt tagtttggaa tcatctttag gagcagttat acctcattgg
       61 tactatacgc tggacgcact tcccagtttt cccttggagc agctgttgtc actgtcactg
      121 ttgtcctggg
//

LOCUS       BM293309                 456 bp    mRNA    linear   EST 01-JUL-2002
DEFINITION  EST575851 AvSG Amblyomma variegatum cDNA clone AVABS34 5' end, mRNA
            sequence.
ACCESSION   BM293309
VERSION     BM293309.1  GI:21643276
KEYWORDS    EST.
SOURCE      Amblyomma variegatum
  ORGANISM  Amblyomma variegatum
            Eukaryota; Metazoa; Arthropoda; Chelicerata; Arachnida; Acari;
            Parasitiformes; Ixodida; Ixodoidea; Ixodidae; Amblyomma.
REFERENCE   1  (bases 1 to 456)
  AUTHORS   Nene,V., Lee,D., Quackenbush,J., Skilton,R., Mwaura,S.,
            Gardner,M.J. and Bishop,R.
  TITLE     AvGI, an index of genes transcribed in the salivary glands of the
            ixodid tick Amblyomma variegatum
  JOURNAL   Int. J. Parasitol. 32 (12), 1447-1456 (2002)
   PUBMED   12392910
COMMENT     Other_ESTs: EST575850
            Contact: Vish Nene
            Parasite Genomics Group
            The Institute for Genomic Research
            9712 Medical Center Drive, Rockville, MD 20850, USA
            Tel: 301-610-5968
            Fax: 301-838-0208
            Email: nene@tigr.org
            Seq primer: M13 reverse.
FEATURES             Location/Qualifiers
     source          1..456
                     /organism="Amblyomma variegatum"
                     /mol_type="mRNA"
                     /db_xref="taxon:34610"
                     /clone="AVABS34"
                     /tissue_type="Salivary glands"
                     /dev_stage="Adult"
                     /lab_host="E.coli strain DH10B-TonA"
                     /clone_lib="AvSG"
                     /note="Vector: pCMV-SPORT6.1; Salivary glands were
                     dissected on day five after initiation of feeding. Total
                     RNA was prepared using acid guanidium
                     thiocyanate-phenol-chloroform extraction. The cDNA library
                     was custom prepared by Invitrogen Corporation. Briefly,
                     first strand cDNA was primed using oligo(dT) containing a
                     NotI site. Size fractionated double stranded cDNA was
                     ligated to EcoRV-NotI cleaved vector and electroporated
                     into E.coli."
ORIGIN      
        1 ggccagcaag tgggccgccc cctgctgtgg gtggtgcagc cccagcccct ggcagcgggg
       61 gtggcgcccc gccccccaag aagaaaaaga agctggcaga caagatcctt cctccacggg
      121 tgcgggacct ggtgcccgag tcacaggcct acatggactt attggcgttc gagcgcaagc
      181 tggacttcac catcatgcgc aagcgattgg acatccagga ggccctcaag cgccccatga
      241 agcaaaaacg aaagctgcgc atcttcatct cgaacacctt ctacccgggc aagatgtgcg
      301 gcgggggtga tggggtggac ggagtgggcg tggatggagt ggcggctgag ggcacggtgc
      361 cctcctggga gctgcgtgtc gagggccgcc tgctggagga gcagcccaag gggggagtcg
      421 gcacgtggtg gccagcgcaa attctcccct cttctc
//

LOCUS       BM293308                 135 bp    mRNA    linear   EST 01-JUL-2002
DEFINITION  EST575850 AvSG Amblyomma variegatum cDNA clone AVABS34 3' end, mRNA
            sequence.
ACCESSION   BM293308
VERSION     BM293308.1  GI:21643275
KEYWORDS    EST.
SOURCE      Amblyomma variegatum
  ORGANISM  Amblyomma variegatum
            Eukaryota; Metazoa; Arthropoda; Chelicerata; Arachnida; Acari;
            Parasitiformes; Ixodida; Ixodoidea; Ixodidae; Amblyomma.
REFERENCE   1  (bases 1 to 135)
  AUTHORS   Nene,V., Lee,D., Quackenbush,J., Skilton,R., Mwaura,S.,
            Gardner,M.J. and Bishop,R.
  TITLE     AvGI, an index of genes transcribed in the salivary glands of the
            ixodid tick Amblyomma variegatum
  JOURNAL   Int. J. Parasitol. 32 (12), 1447-1456 (2002)
   PUBMED   12392910
COMMENT     Other_ESTs: EST575851
            Contact: Vish Nene
            Parasite Genomics Group
            The Institute for Genomic Research
            9712 Medical Center Drive, Rockville, MD 20850, USA
            Tel: 301-610-5968
            Fax: 301-838-0208
            Email: nene@tigr.org
            Seq primer: M13 forward.
FEATURES             Location/Qualifiers
     source          1..135
                     /organism="Amblyomma variegatum"
                     /mol_type="mRNA"
                     /db_xref="taxon:34610"
                     /clone="AVABS34"
                     /tissue_type="Salivary glands"
                     /dev_stage="Adult"
                     /lab_host="E.coli strain DH10B-TonA"
                     /clone_lib="AvSG"
                     /note="Vector: pCMV-SPORT6.1; Salivary glands were
                     dissected on day five after initiation of feeding. Total
                     RNA was prepared using acid guanidium
                     thiocyanate-phenol-chloroform extraction. The cDNA library
                     was custom prepared by Invitrogen Corporation. Briefly,
                     first strand cDNA was primed using oligo(dT) containing a
                     NotI site. Size fractionated double stranded cDNA was
                     ligated to EcoRV-NotI cleaved vector and electroporated
                     into E.coli."
ORIGIN      
        1 ggatgaacag cagtttattc acttatttaa tatactctcg gggccatcaa ctgagggctg
       61 gccagccccc aaaatacatg gaaaacatgt tcagggattt cggataccca ggggctgctc
      121 cagctcaact ctccg
//

LOCUS       BM293307                 491 bp    mRNA    linear   EST 01-JUL-2002
DEFINITION  EST575849 AvSG Amblyomma variegatum cDNA clone AVABS33 5' end, mRNA
            sequence.
ACCESSION   BM293307
VERSION     BM293307.1  GI:21643274
KEYWORDS    EST.
SOURCE      Amblyomma variegatum
  ORGANISM  Amblyomma variegatum
            Eukaryota; Metazoa; Arthropoda; Chelicerata; Arachnida; Acari;
            Parasitiformes; Ixodida; Ixodoidea; Ixodidae; Amblyomma.
REFERENCE   1  (bases 1 to 491)
  AUTHORS   Nene,V., Lee,D., Quackenbush,J., Skilton,R., Mwaura,S.,
            Gardner,M.J. and Bishop,R.
  TITLE     AvGI, an index of genes transcribed in the salivary glands of the
            ixodid tick Amblyomma variegatum
  JOURNAL   Int. J. Parasitol. 32 (12), 1447-1456 (2002)
   PUBMED   12392910
COMMENT     Contact: Vish Nene
            Parasite Genomics Group
            The Institute for Genomic Research
            9712 Medical Center Drive, Rockville, MD 20850, USA
            Tel: 301-610-5968
            Fax: 301-838-0208
            Email: nene@tigr.org
            Seq primer: M13 reverse.
FEATURES             Location/Qualifiers
     source          1..491
                     /organism="Amblyomma variegatum"
                     /mol_type="mRNA"
                     /db_xref="taxon:34610"
                     /clone="AVABS33"
                     /tissue_type="Salivary glands"
                     /dev_stage="Adult"
                     /lab_host="E.coli strain DH10B-TonA"
                     /clone_lib="AvSG"
                     /note="Vector: pCMV-SPORT6.1; Salivary glands were
                     dissected on day five after initiation of feeding. Total
                     RNA was prepared using acid guanidium
                     thiocyanate-phenol-chloroform extraction. The cDNA library
                     was custom prepared by Invitrogen Corporation. Briefly,
                     first strand cDNA was primed using oligo(dT) containing a
                     NotI site. Size fractionated double stranded cDNA was
                     ligated to EcoRV-NotI cleaved vector and electroporated
                     into E.coli."
ORIGIN      
        1 ccgtcccaga ggtcgtagga acggtcaccg gagattcaac tgttagctca ggcacgttcg
       61 gaggagtctc tgttggaacc attggaactc cttgggggcc attcggcttc ccttacggat
      121 acttccctgg atctgggatc cacgggagat tcccttattt cccaggcttt tcgggatacc
      181 ctggtttctc cggctcttgg ggtcctttcg gcgctttccc tggtacttat ccaggttacc
      241 caggaaattt cctgaggagg ccacttgggc catatgggcc tctaggtggc tactacggcc
      301 caggtggcct atcaggactg ttcggaggat atccgggttc gttggggggc taccccggtt
      361 acggactctc aggtctatat ggcggttatc caggttacgg tggttacttt ggtcgcacgt
      421 cagcgctcgg tctttctagt ccatggggat acacaggggc attaagctcc tttggctatc
      481 caggttcgct t
//

LOCUS       BM293306                 139 bp    mRNA    linear   EST 01-JUL-2002
DEFINITION  EST575848 AvSG Amblyomma variegatum cDNA clone AVABS32 5' end, mRNA
            sequence.
ACCESSION   BM293306
VERSION     BM293306.1  GI:21643273
KEYWORDS    EST.
SOURCE      Amblyomma variegatum
  ORGANISM  Amblyomma variegatum
            Eukaryota; Metazoa; Arthropoda; Chelicerata; Arachnida; Acari;
            Parasitiformes; Ixodida; Ixodoidea; Ixodidae; Amblyomma.
REFERENCE   1  (bases 1 to 139)
  AUTHORS   Nene,V., Lee,D., Quackenbush,J., Skilton,R., Mwaura,S.,
            Gardner,M.J. and Bishop,R.
  TITLE     AvGI, an index of genes transcribed in the salivary glands of the
            ixodid tick Amblyomma variegatum
  JOURNAL   Int. J. Parasitol. 32 (12), 1447-1456 (2002)
   PUBMED   12392910
COMMENT     Contact: Vish Nene
            Parasite Genomics Group
            The Institute for Genomic Research
            9712 Medical Center Drive, Rockville, MD 20850, USA
            Tel: 301-610-5968
            Fax: 301-838-0208
            Email: nene@tigr.org
            Seq primer: M13 reverse.
FEATURES             Location/Qualifiers
     source          1..139
                     /organism="Amblyomma variegatum"
                     /mol_type="mRNA"
                     /db_xref="taxon:34610"
                     /clone="AVABS32"
                     /tissue_type="Salivary glands"
                     /dev_stage="Adult"
                     /lab_host="E.coli strain DH10B-TonA"
                     /clone_lib="AvSG"
                     /note="Vector: pCMV-SPORT6.1; Salivary glands were
                     dissected on day five after initiation of feeding. Total
                     RNA was prepared using acid guanidium
                     thiocyanate-phenol-chloroform extraction. The cDNA library
                     was custom prepared by Invitrogen Corporation. Briefly,
                     first strand cDNA was primed using oligo(dT) containing a
                     NotI site. Size fractionated double stranded cDNA was
                     ligated to EcoRV-NotI cleaved vector and electroporated
                     into E.coli."
ORIGIN      
        1 cgaaagggaa aaggagagaa gcgtcgccgc gcagtggtgg tggtggcagc atgcgcctgt
       61 tcagccgcaa gagccggtcg tttactctgc gcccggagcc ggcgaccggg cgcggcccgg
      121 agctcagttc ggtgcccga
//

LOCUS       BM293305                 420 bp    mRNA    linear   EST 01-JUL-2002
DEFINITION  EST575847 AvSG Amblyomma variegatum cDNA clone AVABS31 5' end, mRNA
            sequence.
ACCESSION   BM293305
VERSION     BM293305.1  GI:21643272
KEYWORDS    EST.
SOURCE      Amblyomma variegatum
  ORGANISM  Amblyomma variegatum
            Eukaryota; Metazoa; Arthropoda; Chelicerata; Arachnida; Acari;
            Parasitiformes; Ixodida; Ixodoidea; Ixodidae; Amblyomma.
REFERENCE   1  (bases 1 to 420)
  AUTHORS   Nene,V., Lee,D., Quackenbush,J., Skilton,R., Mwaura,S.,
            Gardner,M.J. and Bishop,R.
  TITLE     AvGI, an index of genes transcribed in the salivary glands of the
            ixodid tick Amblyomma variegatum
  JOURNAL   Int. J. Parasitol. 32 (12), 1447-1456 (2002)
   PUBMED   12392910
COMMENT     Other_ESTs: EST575846
            Contact: Vish Nene
            Parasite Genomics Group
            The Institute for Genomic Research
            9712 Medical Center Drive, Rockville, MD 20850, USA
            Tel: 301-610-5968
            Fax: 301-838-0208
            Email: nene@tigr.org
            Seq primer: M13 reverse.
FEATURES             Location/Qualifiers
     source          1..420
                     /organism="Amblyomma variegatum"
                     /mol_type="mRNA"
                     /db_xref="taxon:34610"
                     /clone="AVABS31"
                     /tissue_type="Salivary glands"
                     /dev_stage="Adult"
                     /lab_host="E.coli strain DH10B-TonA"
                     /clone_lib="AvSG"
                     /note="Vector: pCMV-SPORT6.1; Salivary glands were
                     dissected on day five after initiation of feeding. Total
                     RNA was prepared using acid guanidium
                     thiocyanate-phenol-chloroform extraction. The cDNA library
                     was custom prepared by Invitrogen Corporation. Briefly,
                     first strand cDNA was primed using oligo(dT) containing a
                     NotI site. Size fractionated double stranded cDNA was
                     ligated to EcoRV-NotI cleaved vector and electroporated
                     into E.coli."
ORIGIN      
        1 cgagaaaaag acaccaggca gagcaccaca accatgaatg cttttcttgc aggctccctc
       61 ctgtttgcag cgtcgctgac atgcgcttct gctgctgcgg gaaggaagac cgatgttttc
      121 ggaggtgctc caggtggtag tggtgccttc agctctagtg cgccgcttgg cgcaggtgct
      181 ttaggtggcg gtgcgttggc tggcggtagt acgtcgcttg gcggcgctgc cccgtttggc
      241 ggcagcagtt tctctgcagg tgccgctggt ggtacgcccc ttggcggtgg tgctttcggc
      301 ggcagtacct cgtttggcct aggcggtttc actggaggtt ccactggtgg tgcaacgctt
      361 ggcggtagtt ccgtcggagg cgccggcccg ttgggtttcg ccgggggtgc gcagcttgac
//

LOCUS       BM293304                 537 bp    mRNA    linear   EST 01-JUL-2002
DEFINITION  EST575846 AvSG Amblyomma variegatum cDNA clone AVABS31 3' end, mRNA
            sequence.
ACCESSION   BM293304
VERSION     BM293304.1  GI:21643271
KEYWORDS    EST.
SOURCE      Amblyomma variegatum
  ORGANISM  Amblyomma variegatum
            Eukaryota; Metazoa; Arthropoda; Chelicerata; Arachnida; Acari;
            Parasitiformes; Ixodida; Ixodoidea; Ixodidae; Amblyomma.
REFERENCE   1  (bases 1 to 537)
  AUTHORS   Nene,V., Lee,D., Quackenbush,J., Skilton,R., Mwaura,S.,
            Gardner,M.J. and Bishop,R.
  TITLE     AvGI, an index of genes transcribed in the salivary glands of the
            ixodid tick Amblyomma variegatum
  JOURNAL   Int. J. Parasitol. 32 (12), 1447-1456 (2002)
   PUBMED   12392910
COMMENT     Other_ESTs: EST575847
            Contact: Vish Nene
            Parasite Genomics Group
            The Institute for Genomic Research
            9712 Medical Center Drive, Rockville, MD 20850, USA
            Tel: 301-610-5968
            Fax: 301-838-0208
            Email: nene@tigr.org
            Seq primer: M13 forward.
FEATURES             Location/Qualifiers
     source          1..537
                     /organism="Amblyomma variegatum"
                     /mol_type="mRNA"
                     /db_xref="taxon:34610"
                     /clone="AVABS31"
                     /tissue_type="Salivary glands"
                     /dev_stage="Adult"
                     /lab_host="E.coli strain DH10B-TonA"
                     /clone_lib="AvSG"
                     /note="Vector: pCMV-SPORT6.1; Salivary glands were
                     dissected on day five after initiation of feeding. Total
                     RNA was prepared using acid guanidium
                     thiocyanate-phenol-chloroform extraction. The cDNA library
                     was custom prepared by Invitrogen Corporation. Briefly,
                     first strand cDNA was primed using oligo(dT) containing a
                     NotI site. Size fractionated double stranded cDNA was
                     ligated to EcoRV-NotI cleaved vector and electroporated
                     into E.coli."
ORIGIN      
        1 aaggaaagag tagctttatt tagtttgtaa tcatctttag gagcagttat acctcattgg
       61 tactatacgc tggacgcact tcccagtttt cccttggagc agctgttgtc actgtcactg
      121 ttgtcctgtg gtggcggaag caccttcctt cggtgaaggc gtctgatcac ttccagatcc
      181 gcttgaccca agcgtggaac caccgctggc agcatgcgcg ccgaaagcac ctccaaaggc
      241 aggagccccg aatccggaac tgcttccgtg tggggaacca aagccgccac caaagccacc
      301 gccaaaaccg ctgctatagc caccgtcgaa gccgccgccg tagctgccgc cgaatccacc
      361 gccgtagctg cctccgaaac cgctgccata gccgcctcca aaaccgctgc cgtagcctcc
      421 aggatatcca ccgctaaatc cgtatgcacc aaatccagga gtatagacct cgtagctacc
      481 cgacggactg aaaccaccag acccccactg gaaaccctcc gaaggcgctt gccatga
//

LOCUS       BM293303                 494 bp    mRNA    linear   EST 01-JUL-2002
DEFINITION  EST575845 AvSG Amblyomma variegatum cDNA clone AVABS30 5' end, mRNA
            sequence.
ACCESSION   BM293303
VERSION     BM293303.1  GI:21643270
KEYWORDS    EST.
SOURCE      Amblyomma variegatum
  ORGANISM  Amblyomma variegatum
            Eukaryota; Metazoa; Arthropoda; Chelicerata; Arachnida; Acari;
            Parasitiformes; Ixodida; Ixodoidea; Ixodidae; Amblyomma.
REFERENCE   1  (bases 1 to 494)
  AUTHORS   Nene,V., Lee,D., Quackenbush,J., Skilton,R., Mwaura,S.,
            Gardner,M.J. and Bishop,R.
  TITLE     AvGI, an index of genes transcribed in the salivary glands of the
            ixodid tick Amblyomma variegatum
  JOURNAL   Int. J. Parasitol. 32 (12), 1447-1456 (2002)
   PUBMED   12392910
COMMENT     Contact: Vish Nene
            Parasite Genomics Group
            The Institute for Genomic Research
            9712 Medical Center Drive, Rockville, MD 20850, USA
            Tel: 301-610-5968
            Fax: 301-838-0208
            Email: nene@tigr.org
            Seq primer: M13 reverse.
FEATURES             Location/Qualifiers
     source          1..494
                     /organism="Amblyomma variegatum"
                     /mol_type="mRNA"
                     /db_xref="taxon:34610"
                     /clone="AVABS30"
                     /tissue_type="Salivary glands"
                     /dev_stage="Adult"
                     /lab_host="E.coli strain DH10B-TonA"
                     /clone_lib="AvSG"
                     /note="Vector: pCMV-SPORT6.1; Salivary glands were
                     dissected on day five after initiation of feeding. Total
                     RNA was prepared using acid guanidium
                     thiocyanate-phenol-chloroform extraction. The cDNA library
                     was custom prepared by Invitrogen Corporation. Briefly,
                     first strand cDNA was primed using oligo(dT) containing a
                     NotI site. Size fractionated double stranded cDNA was
                     ligated to EcoRV-NotI cleaved vector and electroporated
                     into E.coli."
ORIGIN      
        1 agagagagac accaggcaga gcatcacaac catgaatgct tttctaggag gctccctcct
       61 gtttgcagcg tcgctgacat gcgcttctgc tgctgcggga aggaagaccg atgttttcgg
      121 aggtgctcca ggtggtagtg gtgccttcag ctctagtgcg ccgcttggcg caggtgcttt
      181 aggtggcggt gcgttggctg gcggtagtac gtcgcttggc ggcgctgccc cgtttggcgg
      241 cagcagtttc tctgcaggtg ccgctggtgg tacgcccctt ggcggtggtg ctttcggcgg
      301 cagtacctcg tttggcctag gcggtttcac tggaagttcc actggtggtg caacgcttgg
      361 cggtagttcc gtcggaggcg ccggcccgtt gggtttcgcc gggggtgcgc agcttgacgg
      421 tgcgtcggga gcgggttcac ctggcagtcc tggaggacct tcctcctgga gcattggcac
      481 tcacggtgtt ggtt
//

LOCUS       BM293302                 183 bp    mRNA    linear   EST 01-JUL-2002
DEFINITION  EST575844 AvSG Amblyomma variegatum cDNA clone AVABS29 5' end, mRNA
            sequence.
ACCESSION   BM293302
VERSION     BM293302.1  GI:21643269
KEYWORDS    EST.
SOURCE      Amblyomma variegatum
  ORGANISM  Amblyomma variegatum
            Eukaryota; Metazoa; Arthropoda; Chelicerata; Arachnida; Acari;
            Parasitiformes; Ixodida; Ixodoidea; Ixodidae; Amblyomma.
REFERENCE   1  (bases 1 to 183)
  AUTHORS   Nene,V., Lee,D., Quackenbush,J., Skilton,R., Mwaura,S.,
            Gardner,M.J. and Bishop,R.
  TITLE     AvGI, an index of genes transcribed in the salivary glands of the
            ixodid tick Amblyomma variegatum
  JOURNAL   Int. J. Parasitol. 32 (12), 1447-1456 (2002)
   PUBMED   12392910
COMMENT     Other_ESTs: EST575843
            Contact: Vish Nene
            Parasite Genomics Group
            The Institute for Genomic Research
            9712 Medical Center Drive, Rockville, MD 20850, USA
            Tel: 301-610-5968
            Fax: 301-838-0208
            Email: nene@tigr.org
            Seq primer: M13 reverse.
FEATURES             Location/Qualifiers
     source          1..183
                     /organism="Amblyomma variegatum"
                     /mol_type="mRNA"
                     /db_xref="taxon:34610"
                     /clone="AVABS29"
                     /tissue_type="Salivary glands"
                     /dev_stage="Adult"
                     /lab_host="E.coli strain DH10B-TonA"
                     /clone_lib="AvSG"
                     /note="Vector: pCMV-SPORT6.1; Salivary glands were
                     dissected on day five after initiation of feeding. Total
                     RNA was prepared using acid guanidium
                     thiocyanate-phenol-chloroform extraction. The cDNA library
                     was custom prepared by Invitrogen Corporation. Briefly,
                     first strand cDNA was primed using oligo(dT) containing a
                     NotI site. Size fractionated double stranded cDNA was
                     ligated to EcoRV-NotI cleaved vector and electroporated
                     into E.coli."
ORIGIN      
        1 catttgtaac gaatgtggtt ttctcggact gaagccgtgg ctgattgtca gttcagtggt
       61 ggtcgctctc cactgtatcc ggattgccat cgatgcgagc acaagtgcaa caagtgctgc
      121 ggttttctca gcaaaaccgg ctcattccga gctagtccag cctggctctc gtcgtgacgt
      181 aaa
//

LOCUS       BM293301                 477 bp    mRNA    linear   EST 01-JUL-2002
DEFINITION  EST575843 AvSG Amblyomma variegatum cDNA clone AVABS29 3' end, mRNA
            sequence.
ACCESSION   BM293301
VERSION     BM293301.1  GI:21643268
KEYWORDS    EST.
SOURCE      Amblyomma variegatum
  ORGANISM  Amblyomma variegatum
            Eukaryota; Metazoa; Arthropoda; Chelicerata; Arachnida; Acari;
            Parasitiformes; Ixodida; Ixodoidea; Ixodidae; Amblyomma.
REFERENCE   1  (bases 1 to 477)
  AUTHORS   Nene,V., Lee,D., Quackenbush,J., Skilton,R., Mwaura,S.,
            Gardner,M.J. and Bishop,R.
  TITLE     AvGI, an index of genes transcribed in the salivary glands of the
            ixodid tick Amblyomma variegatum
  JOURNAL   Int. J. Parasitol. 32 (12), 1447-1456 (2002)
   PUBMED   12392910
COMMENT     Other_ESTs: EST575844
            Contact: Vish Nene
            Parasite Genomics Group
            The Institute for Genomic Research
            9712 Medical Center Drive, Rockville, MD 20850, USA
            Tel: 301-610-5968
            Fax: 301-838-0208
            Email: nene@tigr.org
            Seq primer: M13 forward.
FEATURES             Location/Qualifiers
     source          1..477
                     /organism="Amblyomma variegatum"
                     /mol_type="mRNA"
                     /db_xref="taxon:34610"
                     /clone="AVABS29"
                     /tissue_type="Salivary glands"
                     /dev_stage="Adult"
                     /lab_host="E.coli strain DH10B-TonA"
                     /clone_lib="AvSG"
                     /note="Vector: pCMV-SPORT6.1; Salivary glands were
                     dissected on day five after initiation of feeding. Total
                     RNA was prepared using acid guanidium
                     thiocyanate-phenol-chloroform extraction. The cDNA library
                     was custom prepared by Invitrogen Corporation. Briefly,
                     first strand cDNA was primed using oligo(dT) containing a
                     NotI site. Size fractionated double stranded cDNA was
                     ligated to EcoRV-NotI cleaved vector and electroporated
                     into E.coli."
ORIGIN      
        1 aagcaaaatt atgttttatt aaatcgccag taaaggtcag tagtagcaca tcctacatac
       61 attacgtgtg gcgagatgtg tacagaccaa caatgctaca gtgctgagaa ctcctgcaca
      121 gcaacagcgt aacacataaa aaatcgcttt ggcgacgggc tgcaccagaa tgctctcttc
      181 gaagaaagaa gggctagtgt gaatcagctg cggcaaaaac aggagttaac aacgtaaaaa
      241 tatgaacaaa caagcaaaac caaaagggac gttgtcgcag ctagaagaag gaccaccttg
      301 taaataatct ccggcccaca tctagaattg ctcatactct tgcaagcaca taaaaaagcc
      361 agcttgatga tgtgtgaatt gaactactac atgcaaacca ccggacacgt aatatggaca
      421 cacaagtggc aaccaacagt ggccctgtgt tattattgta cataccagga aacaaac
//

LOCUS       BM293300                 140 bp    mRNA    linear   EST 01-JUL-2002
DEFINITION  EST575842 AvSG Amblyomma variegatum cDNA clone AVABS28 5' end, mRNA
            sequence.
ACCESSION   BM293300
VERSION     BM293300.1  GI:21643267
KEYWORDS    EST.
SOURCE      Amblyomma variegatum
  ORGANISM  Amblyomma variegatum
            Eukaryota; Metazoa; Arthropoda; Chelicerata; Arachnida; Acari;
            Parasitiformes; Ixodida; Ixodoidea; Ixodidae; Amblyomma.
REFERENCE   1  (bases 1 to 140)
  AUTHORS   Nene,V., Lee,D., Quackenbush,J., Skilton,R., Mwaura,S.,
            Gardner,M.J. and Bishop,R.
  TITLE     AvGI, an index of genes transcribed in the salivary glands of the
            ixodid tick Amblyomma variegatum
  JOURNAL   Int. J. Parasitol. 32 (12), 1447-1456 (2002)
   PUBMED   12392910
COMMENT     Contact: Vish Nene
            Parasite Genomics Group
            The Institute for Genomic Research
            9712 Medical Center Drive, Rockville, MD 20850, USA
            Tel: 301-610-5968
            Fax: 301-838-0208
            Email: nene@tigr.org
            Seq primer: M13 reverse.
FEATURES             Location/Qualifiers
     source          1..140
                     /organism="Amblyomma variegatum"
                     /mol_type="mRNA"
                     /db_xref="taxon:34610"
                     /clone="AVABS28"
                     /tissue_type="Salivary glands"
                     /dev_stage="Adult"
                     /lab_host="E.coli strain DH10B-TonA"
                     /clone_lib="AvSG"
                     /note="Vector: pCMV-SPORT6.1; Salivary glands were
                     dissected on day five after initiation of feeding. Total
                     RNA was prepared using acid guanidium
                     thiocyanate-phenol-chloroform extraction. The cDNA library
                     was custom prepared by Invitrogen Corporation. Briefly,
                     first strand cDNA was primed using oligo(dT) containing a
                     NotI site. Size fractionated double stranded cDNA was
                     ligated to EcoRV-NotI cleaved vector and electroporated
                     into E.coli."
ORIGIN      
        1 ttcatctcct ggcaagaatt ggttcgcacg caaaagatat gccaaagaaa agttttgaaa
       61 ttatttgtct cacttgtgct tcggtttttc ttgcgatatg cagtgctgct ggcttgccga
      121 agtaccaagc cattgtatat
//

LOCUS       BM293299                 241 bp    mRNA    linear   EST 01-JUL-2002
DEFINITION  EST575841 AvSG Amblyomma variegatum cDNA clone AVABS27 5' end, mRNA
            sequence.
ACCESSION   BM293299
VERSION     BM293299.1  GI:21643266
KEYWORDS    EST.
SOURCE      Amblyomma variegatum
  ORGANISM  Amblyomma variegatum
            Eukaryota; Metazoa; Arthropoda; Chelicerata; Arachnida; Acari;
            Parasitiformes; Ixodida; Ixodoidea; Ixodidae; Amblyomma.
REFERENCE   1  (bases 1 to 241)
  AUTHORS   Nene,V., Lee,D., Quackenbush,J., Skilton,R., Mwaura,S.,
            Gardner,M.J. and Bishop,R.
  TITLE     AvGI, an index of genes transcribed in the salivary glands of the
            ixodid tick Amblyomma variegatum
  JOURNAL   Int. J. Parasitol. 32 (12), 1447-1456 (2002)
   PUBMED   12392910
COMMENT     Other_ESTs: EST575840
            Contact: Vish Nene
            Parasite Genomics Group
            The Institute for Genomic Research
            9712 Medical Center Drive, Rockville, MD 20850, USA
            Tel: 301-610-5968
            Fax: 301-838-0208
            Email: nene@tigr.org
            Seq primer: M13 reverse.
FEATURES             Location/Qualifiers
     source          1..241
                     /organism="Amblyomma variegatum"
                     /mol_type="mRNA"
                     /db_xref="taxon:34610"
                     /clone="AVABS27"
                     /tissue_type="Salivary glands"
                     /dev_stage="Adult"
                     /lab_host="E.coli strain DH10B-TonA"
                     /clone_lib="AvSG"
                     /note="Vector: pCMV-SPORT6.1; Salivary glands were
                     dissected on day five after initiation of feeding. Total
                     RNA was prepared using acid guanidium
                     thiocyanate-phenol-chloroform extraction. The cDNA library
                     was custom prepared by Invitrogen Corporation. Briefly,
                     first strand cDNA was primed using oligo(dT) containing a
                     NotI site. Size fractionated double stranded cDNA was
                     ligated to EcoRV-NotI cleaved vector and electroporated
                     into E.coli."
ORIGIN      
        1 gagacaccag gcagagcatc acaaccatga atgcttttct aggaggctcc ctcctgtttg
       61 cagcgtcgct gacatgcgct tctgctgctg cgggaaggaa gaccgatgtt ttcggaggtg
      121 ctccaggtgg tagtggtgcc ttcagctcta gtgcgccgct tggcgcaagt gctttaagtg
      181 gcggtgcgtt ggctggcggt aatacctcgc ttggcggcgc tgccccgttt ggcggcagca
      241 g
//

LOCUS       BM293298                 138 bp    mRNA    linear   EST 01-JUL-2002
DEFINITION  EST575840 AvSG Amblyomma variegatum cDNA clone AVABS27 3' end, mRNA
            sequence.
ACCESSION   BM293298
VERSION     BM293298.1  GI:21643265
KEYWORDS    EST.
SOURCE      Amblyomma variegatum
  ORGANISM  Amblyomma variegatum
            Eukaryota; Metazoa; Arthropoda; Chelicerata; Arachnida; Acari;
            Parasitiformes; Ixodida; Ixodoidea; Ixodidae; Amblyomma.
REFERENCE   1  (bases 1 to 138)
  AUTHORS   Nene,V., Lee,D., Quackenbush,J., Skilton,R., Mwaura,S.,
            Gardner,M.J. and Bishop,R.
  TITLE     AvGI, an index of genes transcribed in the salivary glands of the
            ixodid tick Amblyomma variegatum
  JOURNAL   Int. J. Parasitol. 32 (12), 1447-1456 (2002)
   PUBMED   12392910
COMMENT     Other_ESTs: EST575841
            Contact: Vish Nene
            Parasite Genomics Group
            The Institute for Genomic Research
            9712 Medical Center Drive, Rockville, MD 20850, USA
            Tel: 301-610-5968
            Fax: 301-838-0208
            Email: nene@tigr.org
            Seq primer: M13 forward.
FEATURES             Location/Qualifiers
     source          1..138
                     /organism="Amblyomma variegatum"
                     /mol_type="mRNA"
                     /db_xref="taxon:34610"
                     /clone="AVABS27"
                     /tissue_type="Salivary glands"
                     /dev_stage="Adult"
                     /lab_host="E.coli strain DH10B-TonA"
                     /clone_lib="AvSG"
                     /note="Vector: pCMV-SPORT6.1; Salivary glands were
                     dissected on day five after initiation of feeding. Total
                     RNA was prepared using acid guanidium
                     thiocyanate-phenol-chloroform extraction. The cDNA library
                     was custom prepared by Invitrogen Corporation. Briefly,
                     first strand cDNA was primed using oligo(dT) containing a
                     NotI site. Size fractionated double stranded cDNA was
                     ligated to EcoRV-NotI cleaved vector and electroporated
                     into E.coli."
ORIGIN      
        1 aaggaaagag tagctttatt tagtttgtaa tcatctttag gagcagttat acctcattgg
       61 tactatacgc tggacgcact tcccagtttt cccttggagc agctgttgtc actgtcactg
      121 gtgtcctggg ggggcgga
//

LOCUS       BM293297                 382 bp    mRNA    linear   EST 01-JUL-2002
DEFINITION  EST575839 AvSG Amblyomma variegatum cDNA clone AVABS26 5' end, mRNA
            sequence.
ACCESSION   BM293297
VERSION     BM293297.1  GI:21643264
KEYWORDS    EST.
SOURCE      Amblyomma variegatum
  ORGANISM  Amblyomma variegatum
            Eukaryota; Metazoa; Arthropoda; Chelicerata; Arachnida; Acari;
            Parasitiformes; Ixodida; Ixodoidea; Ixodidae; Amblyomma.
REFERENCE   1  (bases 1 to 382)
  AUTHORS   Nene,V., Lee,D., Quackenbush,J., Skilton,R., Mwaura,S.,
            Gardner,M.J. and Bishop,R.
  TITLE     AvGI, an index of genes transcribed in the salivary glands of the
            ixodid tick Amblyomma variegatum
  JOURNAL   Int. J. Parasitol. 32 (12), 1447-1456 (2002)
   PUBMED   12392910
COMMENT     Contact: Vish Nene
            Parasite Genomics Group
            The Institute for Genomic Research
            9712 Medical Center Drive, Rockville, MD 20850, USA
            Tel: 301-610-5968
            Fax: 301-838-0208
            Email: nene@tigr.org
            Seq primer: M13 reverse.
FEATURES             Location/Qualifiers
     source          1..382
                     /organism="Amblyomma variegatum"
                     /mol_type="mRNA"
                     /db_xref="taxon:34610"
                     /clone="AVABS26"
                     /tissue_type="Salivary glands"
                     /dev_stage="Adult"
                     /lab_host="E.coli strain DH10B-TonA"
                     /clone_lib="AvSG"
                     /note="Vector: pCMV-SPORT6.1; Salivary glands were
                     dissected on day five after initiation of feeding. Total
                     RNA was prepared using acid guanidium
                     thiocyanate-phenol-chloroform extraction. The cDNA library
                     was custom prepared by Invitrogen Corporation. Briefly,
                     first strand cDNA was primed using oligo(dT) containing a
                     NotI site. Size fractionated double stranded cDNA was
                     ligated to EcoRV-NotI cleaved vector and electroporated
                     into E.coli."
ORIGIN      
        1 ggtgcgtgtg tcacgtcgct tcgccgcttt catttaagtg tgcctcgttt tgggttattt
       61 atttcgcaag tccagccaga atgcccgcca cacgttccag gcccagcacc gagcaggctg
      121 aggtggttgc cgaggaggtg aagaaggatg ttgagtcccc ggtgaaggag aagacggaga
      181 cgaagccgga ggaggccaag cctgcagctg aagagaaggg agacagcaca gaggaagcca
      241 aggaagaggc cgagaagacc gaggaggagg gccccaaggc aaacggagct gctgaagctg
      301 ctgtcgaaga caaggaagca gacacagaga aggccgagaa gcacaaactg gacgacgatg
      361 ttggcggcac ccccgagaag aa
//

LOCUS       BM293296                 286 bp    mRNA    linear   EST 01-JUL-2002
DEFINITION  EST575838 AvSG Amblyomma variegatum cDNA clone AVABS25 5' end, mRNA
            sequence.
ACCESSION   BM293296
VERSION     BM293296.1  GI:21643263
KEYWORDS    EST.
SOURCE      Amblyomma variegatum
  ORGANISM  Amblyomma variegatum
            Eukaryota; Metazoa; Arthropoda; Chelicerata; Arachnida; Acari;
            Parasitiformes; Ixodida; Ixodoidea; Ixodidae; Amblyomma.
REFERENCE   1  (bases 1 to 286)
  AUTHORS   Nene,V., Lee,D., Quackenbush,J., Skilton,R., Mwaura,S.,
            Gardner,M.J. and Bishop,R.
  TITLE     AvGI, an index of genes transcribed in the salivary glands of the
            ixodid tick Amblyomma variegatum
  JOURNAL   Int. J. Parasitol. 32 (12), 1447-1456 (2002)
   PUBMED   12392910
COMMENT     Other_ESTs: EST575837
            Contact: Vish Nene
            Parasite Genomics Group
            The Institute for Genomic Research
            9712 Medical Center Drive, Rockville, MD 20850, USA
            Tel: 301-610-5968
            Fax: 301-838-0208
            Email: nene@tigr.org
            Seq primer: M13 reverse.
FEATURES             Location/Qualifiers
     source          1..286
                     /organism="Amblyomma variegatum"
                     /mol_type="mRNA"
                     /db_xref="taxon:34610"
                     /clone="AVABS25"
                     /tissue_type="Salivary glands"
                     /dev_stage="Adult"
                     /lab_host="E.coli strain DH10B-TonA"
                     /clone_lib="AvSG"
                     /note="Vector: pCMV-SPORT6.1; Salivary glands were
                     dissected on day five after initiation of feeding. Total
                     RNA was prepared using acid guanidium
                     thiocyanate-phenol-chloroform extraction. The cDNA library
                     was custom prepared by Invitrogen Corporation. Briefly,
                     first strand cDNA was primed using oligo(dT) containing a
                     NotI site. Size fractionated double stranded cDNA was
                     ligated to EcoRV-NotI cleaved vector and electroporated
                     into E.coli."
ORIGIN      
        1 cacgcgcatg ctgcaggtga tgtacttcag ctgtgcactc ttgctggtct ttgccctccc
       61 tggatcgctg ggcgttccag aggagaaaaa gcccgagccc aagcccgaga tttctcaagc
      121 cgttgtctac aacattccaa aacctgtagg attttcgcac atagcagaac acttcgatga
      181 catcgacgca tttaaagagc ggtgggtctt ttctgaagca aaaaaagatg gagctgaaga
      241 aagtgtaaca aaatataatg gcaaatggga agtggaagct gcttct
//

LOCUS       BM293295                 280 bp    mRNA    linear   EST 01-JUL-2002
DEFINITION  EST575837 AvSG Amblyomma variegatum cDNA clone AVABS25 3' end, mRNA
            sequence.
ACCESSION   BM293295
VERSION     BM293295.1  GI:21643262
KEYWORDS    EST.
SOURCE      Amblyomma variegatum
  ORGANISM  Amblyomma variegatum
            Eukaryota; Metazoa; Arthropoda; Chelicerata; Arachnida; Acari;
            Parasitiformes; Ixodida; Ixodoidea; Ixodidae; Amblyomma.
REFERENCE   1  (bases 1 to 280)
  AUTHORS   Nene,V., Lee,D., Quackenbush,J., Skilton,R., Mwaura,S.,
            Gardner,M.J. and Bishop,R.
  TITLE     AvGI, an index of genes transcribed in the salivary glands of the
            ixodid tick Amblyomma variegatum
  JOURNAL   Int. J. Parasitol. 32 (12), 1447-1456 (2002)
   PUBMED   12392910
COMMENT     Other_ESTs: EST575838
            Contact: Vish Nene
            Parasite Genomics Group
            The Institute for Genomic Research
            9712 Medical Center Drive, Rockville, MD 20850, USA
            Tel: 301-610-5968
            Fax: 301-838-0208
            Email: nene@tigr.org
            Seq primer: M13 forward.
FEATURES             Location/Qualifiers
     source          1..280
                     /organism="Amblyomma variegatum"
                     /mol_type="mRNA"
                     /db_xref="taxon:34610"
                     /clone="AVABS25"
                     /tissue_type="Salivary glands"
                     /dev_stage="Adult"
                     /lab_host="E.coli strain DH10B-TonA"
                     /clone_lib="AvSG"
                     /note="Vector: pCMV-SPORT6.1; Salivary glands were
                     dissected on day five after initiation of feeding. Total
                     RNA was prepared using acid guanidium
                     thiocyanate-phenol-chloroform extraction. The cDNA library
                     was custom prepared by Invitrogen Corporation. Briefly,
                     first strand cDNA was primed using oligo(dT) containing a
                     NotI site. Size fractionated double stranded cDNA was
                     ligated to EcoRV-NotI cleaved vector and electroporated
                     into E.coli."
ORIGIN      
        1 acaactaaag caacctttat tattaaacag taataataat aataacttaa gtgtcaaagc
       61 cacatgcaca catactctgc cttacatacc gggggcacaa cccagcctcc cattacacac
      121 acacacgcgc acacgatgat gcagtaactt ttgcagcccc ccttacgctc acaaaaaaag
      181 cagtatggtc tgagtgcgca gctgctacaa agcattttgc gccattcctc ccacaggggc
      241 aaagatgcaa agtacaaaat gtctctctct cccttcctaa
//

LOCUS       BM293294                 760 bp    mRNA    linear   EST 01-JUL-2002
DEFINITION  EST575836 AvSG Amblyomma variegatum cDNA clone AVABS24 5' end, mRNA
            sequence.
ACCESSION   BM293294
VERSION     BM293294.1  GI:21643261
KEYWORDS    EST.
SOURCE      Amblyomma variegatum
  ORGANISM  Amblyomma variegatum
            Eukaryota; Metazoa; Arthropoda; Chelicerata; Arachnida; Acari;
            Parasitiformes; Ixodida; Ixodoidea; Ixodidae; Amblyomma.
REFERENCE   1  (bases 1 to 760)
  AUTHORS   Nene,V., Lee,D., Quackenbush,J., Skilton,R., Mwaura,S.,
            Gardner,M.J. and Bishop,R.
  TITLE     AvGI, an index of genes transcribed in the salivary glands of the
            ixodid tick Amblyomma variegatum
  JOURNAL   Int. J. Parasitol. 32 (12), 1447-1456 (2002)
   PUBMED   12392910
COMMENT     Contact: Vish Nene
            Parasite Genomics Group
            The Institute for Genomic Research
            9712 Medical Center Drive, Rockville, MD 20850, USA
            Tel: 301-610-5968
            Fax: 301-838-0208
            Email: nene@tigr.org
            Seq primer: M13 reverse.
FEATURES             Location/Qualifiers
     source          1..760
                     /organism="Amblyomma variegatum"
                     /mol_type="mRNA"
                     /db_xref="taxon:34610"
                     /clone="AVABS24"
                     /tissue_type="Salivary glands"
                     /dev_stage="Adult"
                     /lab_host="E.coli strain DH10B-TonA"
                     /clone_lib="AvSG"
                     /note="Vector: pCMV-SPORT6.1; Salivary glands were
                     dissected on day five after initiation of feeding. Total
                     RNA was prepared using acid guanidium
                     thiocyanate-phenol-chloroform extraction. The cDNA library
                     was custom prepared by Invitrogen Corporation. Briefly,
                     first strand cDNA was primed using oligo(dT) containing a
                     NotI site. Size fractionated double stranded cDNA was
                     ligated to EcoRV-NotI cleaved vector and electroporated
                     into E.coli."
ORIGIN      
        1 tcgccgggaa agtgcaaagg tctgcatcct tattacattt tagatcgctg gatcggattg
       61 tgcgtgctaa gggttacttt gctctgtgta gtaaactagg tttgcgttga aactgtatga
      121 gaagcggaat gccaaccagc catgtggctc ccgttaagct tgcaaggaac gcatcatctg
      181 ccaccaggtg gcgcggcggg cagctgctgc ttctctcatg agccgccatg gcgcagcgat
      241 cgcataacgc gatccaaatg ccgcgggccc tctattttaa agcgcttggg tgtacacttc
      301 gcatggctgc cctatgcagt ggtggcgccc atctcggtgt tcaagatttc gtccccctgg
      361 aactccgggc ccggcctgac ggcggggggg cgggaggcgc ccctccgcct caggctcccc
      421 tctcggacgc cggctcggac gactccaact ccaaggacgg gccctcgtcc ggagggggac
      481 ggggcgccaa cgacgtctcc aactcggacg ccgagggggt ctggagcccc gacatcgagc
      541 agagcttcca ggaggcgctc gccatctatc cgccatgcgg acgccgaaag atcatcctct
      601 ccgacgaggg caagatgtac ggacgcaatg agctgatcgc caggtacatc aagctgcgga
      661 cgggcaagac gaagacgcgg aagcaggtgt ctagccacat ccaggtccct ggcgaggaga
      721 aaagcccgag agatacagtc gaagctaaag gacacagcgg
//

LOCUS       BM293293                 805 bp    mRNA    linear   EST 01-JUL-2002
DEFINITION  EST575835 AvSG Amblyomma variegatum cDNA clone AVABS23 5' end, mRNA
            sequence.
ACCESSION   BM293293
VERSION     BM293293.1  GI:21643260
KEYWORDS    EST.
SOURCE      Amblyomma variegatum
  ORGANISM  Amblyomma variegatum
            Eukaryota; Metazoa; Arthropoda; Chelicerata; Arachnida; Acari;
            Parasitiformes; Ixodida; Ixodoidea; Ixodidae; Amblyomma.
REFERENCE   1  (bases 1 to 805)
  AUTHORS   Nene,V., Lee,D., Quackenbush,J., Skilton,R., Mwaura,S.,
            Gardner,M.J. and Bishop,R.
  TITLE     AvGI, an index of genes transcribed in the salivary glands of the
            ixodid tick Amblyomma variegatum
  JOURNAL   Int. J. Parasitol. 32 (12), 1447-1456 (2002)
   PUBMED   12392910
COMMENT     Other_ESTs: EST575834
            Contact: Vish Nene
            Parasite Genomics Group
            The Institute for Genomic Research
            9712 Medical Center Drive, Rockville, MD 20850, USA
            Tel: 301-610-5968
            Fax: 301-838-0208
            Email: nene@tigr.org
            Seq primer: M13 reverse.
FEATURES             Location/Qualifiers
     source          1..805
                     /organism="Amblyomma variegatum"
                     /mol_type="mRNA"
                     /db_xref="taxon:34610"
                     /clone="AVABS23"
                     /tissue_type="Salivary glands"
                     /dev_stage="Adult"
                     /lab_host="E.coli strain DH10B-TonA"
                     /clone_lib="AvSG"
                     /note="Vector: pCMV-SPORT6.1; Salivary glands were
                     dissected on day five after initiation of feeding. Total
                     RNA was prepared using acid guanidium
                     thiocyanate-phenol-chloroform extraction. The cDNA library
                     was custom prepared by Invitrogen Corporation. Briefly,
                     first strand cDNA was primed using oligo(dT) containing a
                     NotI site. Size fractionated double stranded cDNA was
                     ligated to EcoRV-NotI cleaved vector and electroporated
                     into E.coli."
ORIGIN      
        1 caagaatggc ggctgtggta caagatcacg ggagcaaaca tgtggacgaa aaagaggaga
       61 ttgtagagga tggtgacgag gaggacgacg ccgaagacga cgtcggaccg caggacgccg
      121 ctaaaaagaa aaagaaacgg aaaaagaaga aaaagaaagc acctcaagag accgatggag
      181 aagaaatagg tccagctcaa gtttcagctg tgacagacgc gcttgagaac cagcacattg
      241 atggcgcagg cgacaagaat gatgagaaag ttgacggtga agaagcaaag aagaagaaga
      301 agaagaaacc taaaggtccg aagcagcaga cagacccacc atcaattcct atctgtgatc
      361 tgtttcccga tggaaacttc ccggtgggcg aggaagtgga gcatcccatt ccaaatgata
      421 gccgtaccgg aaggaatcgt ttcactgacc cagagaaaaa ggccttggaa ggcatgtctc
      481 aggagcagta cagagagatt aggcaagcgg ctgaggcaca ccgtcagaca aggcagtaca
      541 tgcaaaaagt tatcaagcct ggtatgacaa tgattgagat ctgtgagttg ctggagtcca
      601 cggctcgcaa gctgatcaag gagaacggtc tgagtgcggg attggctttc ccgacaggct
      661 gctccctcaa ccactgtgcc gcgcactaca caccgaacgc gggcgacccg acggtgctgg
      721 gctacgacga tgtgtgcaag attgactttg gcacacacat caatggccaa attattgact
      781 gtggcttcac gctaaccttc acaac
//

LOCUS       BM293292                 144 bp    mRNA    linear   EST 01-JUL-2002
DEFINITION  EST575834 AvSG Amblyomma variegatum cDNA clone AVABS23 3' end, mRNA
            sequence.
ACCESSION   BM293292
VERSION     BM293292.1  GI:21643259
KEYWORDS    EST.
SOURCE      Amblyomma variegatum
  ORGANISM  Amblyomma variegatum
            Eukaryota; Metazoa; Arthropoda; Chelicerata; Arachnida; Acari;
            Parasitiformes; Ixodida; Ixodoidea; Ixodidae; Amblyomma.
REFERENCE   1  (bases 1 to 144)
  AUTHORS   Nene,V., Lee,D., Quackenbush,J., Skilton,R., Mwaura,S.,
            Gardner,M.J. and Bishop,R.
  TITLE     AvGI, an index of genes transcribed in the salivary glands of the
            ixodid tick Amblyomma variegatum
  JOURNAL   Int. J. Parasitol. 32 (12), 1447-1456 (2002)
   PUBMED   12392910
COMMENT     Other_ESTs: EST575835
            Contact: Vish Nene
            Parasite Genomics Group
            The Institute for Genomic Research
            9712 Medical Center Drive, Rockville, MD 20850, USA
            Tel: 301-610-5968
            Fax: 301-838-0208
            Email: nene@tigr.org
            Seq primer: M13 forward.
FEATURES             Location/Qualifiers
     source          1..144
                     /organism="Amblyomma variegatum"
                     /mol_type="mRNA"
                     /db_xref="taxon:34610"
                     /clone="AVABS23"
                     /tissue_type="Salivary glands"
                     /dev_stage="Adult"
                     /lab_host="E.coli strain DH10B-TonA"
                     /clone_lib="AvSG"
                     /note="Vector: pCMV-SPORT6.1; Salivary glands were
                     dissected on day five after initiation of feeding. Total
                     RNA was prepared using acid guanidium
                     thiocyanate-phenol-chloroform extraction. The cDNA library
                     was custom prepared by Invitrogen Corporation. Briefly,
                     first strand cDNA was primed using oligo(dT) containing a
                     NotI site. Size fractionated double stranded cDNA was
                     ligated to EcoRV-NotI cleaved vector and electroporated
                     into E.coli."
ORIGIN      
        1 gaaaggttta aaaccttttt tatttattta gcaaacaaag aaaatgtatt taaaaagcag
       61 gagagcccaa gggaaaaaag caacaacccc tgctgtctcc caaaaccaaa caaaacgaat
      121 ttattgagga agttccctat gatc
//

LOCUS       BM293291                 745 bp    mRNA    linear   EST 01-JUL-2002
DEFINITION  EST575833 AvSG Amblyomma variegatum cDNA clone AVABS22 5' end, mRNA
            sequence.
ACCESSION   BM293291
VERSION     BM293291.1  GI:21643258
KEYWORDS    EST.
SOURCE      Amblyomma variegatum
  ORGANISM  Amblyomma variegatum
            Eukaryota; Metazoa; Arthropoda; Chelicerata; Arachnida; Acari;
            Parasitiformes; Ixodida; Ixodoidea; Ixodidae; Amblyomma.
REFERENCE   1  (bases 1 to 745)
  AUTHORS   Nene,V., Lee,D., Quackenbush,J., Skilton,R., Mwaura,S.,
            Gardner,M.J. and Bishop,R.
  TITLE     AvGI, an index of genes transcribed in the salivary glands of the
            ixodid tick Amblyomma variegatum
  JOURNAL   Int. J. Parasitol. 32 (12), 1447-1456 (2002)
   PUBMED   12392910
COMMENT     Contact: Vish Nene
            Parasite Genomics Group
            The Institute for Genomic Research
            9712 Medical Center Drive, Rockville, MD 20850, USA
            Tel: 301-610-5968
            Fax: 301-838-0208
            Email: nene@tigr.org
            Seq primer: M13 reverse.
FEATURES             Location/Qualifiers
     source          1..745
                     /organism="Amblyomma variegatum"
                     /mol_type="mRNA"
                     /db_xref="taxon:34610"
                     /clone="AVABS22"
                     /tissue_type="Salivary glands"
                     /dev_stage="Adult"
                     /lab_host="E.coli strain DH10B-TonA"
                     /clone_lib="AvSG"
                     /note="Vector: pCMV-SPORT6.1; Salivary glands were
                     dissected on day five after initiation of feeding. Total
                     RNA was prepared using acid guanidium
                     thiocyanate-phenol-chloroform extraction. The cDNA library
                     was custom prepared by Invitrogen Corporation. Briefly,
                     first strand cDNA was primed using oligo(dT) containing a
                     NotI site. Size fractionated double stranded cDNA was
                     ligated to EcoRV-NotI cleaved vector and electroporated
                     into E.coli."
ORIGIN      
        1 cgctgaagta caacaaagac ggctgagttt ggtccttggg ttctgtgtta tccactgtcc
       61 acaattgatt tgctcggatc cacttctatc gttgcagtcg gacctgtgtg actgttcttc
      121 aatatgtggc tgaagtctgt cctcttcttt gcggctcttg tgagcgctgc ttatgcatca
      181 agcacaaagg gcagcgtttc gctgctgacg tctacattcg acaagatcgt acccaagttc
      241 aaggtaaccc tggtcaagtt tgatgtcacc tacccttacg gagagaagca cgacgagttt
      301 gtaaaagtgt ccgaggaatc ccaaaacact ccggatttcc tggttgccga agttggcgtg
      361 caagattacg gcgacaagga aaatgcggac cttgccgagc ggttcggtgt caagaaggac
      421 gacttccccg tgctgaagct gtttatctcc ggtcaggacg agccggttac tttcaaggga
      481 gacttcaagg cggacgagat caaggccttc gtcaagaaaa actccggcat caagttgcag
      541 ctaaagcact gcctacccca gtttgatgaa ctggctgcca agtttatgaa ggaggaggac
      601 aagaccaagc aggaaggtat tctgtcagag gccaagaaac tccaagagtc tcttgagaag
      661 gatgcagaca agaagtctgc agatgtctac atcaagatga tgtcaaaggt tcttgaaagg
      721 ggcaagggct ttattgatag tgaga
//

LOCUS       BM293290                 740 bp    mRNA    linear   EST 01-JUL-2002
DEFINITION  EST575832 AvSG Amblyomma variegatum cDNA clone AVABS21 5' end, mRNA
            sequence.
ACCESSION   BM293290
VERSION     BM293290.1  GI:21643257
KEYWORDS    EST.
SOURCE      Amblyomma variegatum
  ORGANISM  Amblyomma variegatum
            Eukaryota; Metazoa; Arthropoda; Chelicerata; Arachnida; Acari;
            Parasitiformes; Ixodida; Ixodoidea; Ixodidae; Amblyomma.
REFERENCE   1  (bases 1 to 740)
  AUTHORS   Nene,V., Lee,D., Quackenbush,J., Skilton,R., Mwaura,S.,
            Gardner,M.J. and Bishop,R.
  TITLE     AvGI, an index of genes transcribed in the salivary glands of the
            ixodid tick Amblyomma variegatum
  JOURNAL   Int. J. Parasitol. 32 (12), 1447-1456 (2002)
   PUBMED   12392910
COMMENT     Contact: Vish Nene
            Parasite Genomics Group
            The Institute for Genomic Research
            9712 Medical Center Drive, Rockville, MD 20850, USA
            Tel: 301-610-5968
            Fax: 301-838-0208
            Email: nene@tigr.org
            Seq primer: M13 reverse.
FEATURES             Location/Qualifiers
     source          1..740
                     /organism="Amblyomma variegatum"
                     /mol_type="mRNA"
                     /db_xref="taxon:34610"
                     /clone="AVABS21"
                     /tissue_type="Salivary glands"
                     /dev_stage="Adult"
                     /lab_host="E.coli strain DH10B-TonA"
                     /clone_lib="AvSG"
                     /note="Vector: pCMV-SPORT6.1; Salivary glands were
                     dissected on day five after initiation of feeding. Total
                     RNA was prepared using acid guanidium
                     thiocyanate-phenol-chloroform extraction. The cDNA library
                     was custom prepared by Invitrogen Corporation. Briefly,
                     first strand cDNA was primed using oligo(dT) containing a
                     NotI site. Size fractionated double stranded cDNA was
                     ligated to EcoRV-NotI cleaved vector and electroporated
                     into E.coli."
ORIGIN      
        1 cacatgggtc ctagatggaa gtgccattgg aacagttcca ggcctaggct tccgtccgag
       61 gccaccagag aagaacgttg acagcaccct catctacttt aaggctggca acacgggcac
      121 ctggaagtat tgggtggatg atatacaaga cttcctcaag gactatgacc ggcaagaggc
      181 tgatggagag cacctgcgca cctgcaactt tgaccagccc attgacccca acgaaaacaa
      241 agcgtgccgt ttcgccctcg agtccatcag cagcaactgc tccatttccc aacagtttgg
      301 ctatgaatat ggccagccat gtgtacttct gaaaatcaac aggattatcg actggtttcc
      361 ggaggcttat gacaacagct ccttcccgcc aaagattcca gagagtgtca cgaaagatta
      421 tgatggccgc tatgtctaca tcacctgcga gggagagaac gtggctgacg tggagaacat
      481 gggtccgctg cagtactacc cggccaaccg tattgagaac tactacttcc cgtacggaaa
      541 cactcccggg ctaccctgtc cccggtttgt ggtcgtccca gttcttgagg cctgaaagcg
      601 ggcgtccctc atcacatgga gtgcaaaatt tgggcccaga aacgtcagca cgaccgccca
      661 gaccgcattg gaaagcgcca ctttgagctc atgattgact gagccccatg tcacacgtgc
      721 tcacaacggc acacacacgc
//

LOCUS       BM293289                 674 bp    mRNA    linear   EST 01-JUL-2002
DEFINITION  EST575831 AvSG Amblyomma variegatum cDNA clone AVABS20 5' end, mRNA
            sequence.
ACCESSION   BM293289
VERSION     BM293289.1  GI:21643256
KEYWORDS    EST.
SOURCE      Amblyomma variegatum
  ORGANISM  Amblyomma variegatum
            Eukaryota; Metazoa; Arthropoda; Chelicerata; Arachnida; Acari;
            Parasitiformes; Ixodida; Ixodoidea; Ixodidae; Amblyomma.
REFERENCE   1  (bases 1 to 674)
  AUTHORS   Nene,V., Lee,D., Quackenbush,J., Skilton,R., Mwaura,S.,
            Gardner,M.J. and Bishop,R.
  TITLE     AvGI, an index of genes transcribed in the salivary glands of the
            ixodid tick Amblyomma variegatum
  JOURNAL   Int. J. Parasitol. 32 (12), 1447-1456 (2002)
   PUBMED   12392910
COMMENT     Other_ESTs: EST575830
            Contact: Vish Nene
            Parasite Genomics Group
            The Institute for Genomic Research
            9712 Medical Center Drive, Rockville, MD 20850, USA
            Tel: 301-610-5968
            Fax: 301-838-0208
            Email: nene@tigr.org
            Seq primer: M13 reverse.
FEATURES             Location/Qualifiers
     source          1..674
                     /organism="Amblyomma variegatum"
                     /mol_type="mRNA"
                     /db_xref="taxon:34610"
                     /clone="AVABS20"
                     /tissue_type="Salivary glands"
                     /dev_stage="Adult"
                     /lab_host="E.coli strain DH10B-TonA"
                     /clone_lib="AvSG"
                     /note="Vector: pCMV-SPORT6.1; Salivary glands were
                     dissected on day five after initiation of feeding. Total
                     RNA was prepared using acid guanidium
                     thiocyanate-phenol-chloroform extraction. The cDNA library
                     was custom prepared by Invitrogen Corporation. Briefly,
                     first strand cDNA was primed using oligo(dT) containing a
                     NotI site. Size fractionated double stranded cDNA was
                     ligated to EcoRV-NotI cleaved vector and electroporated
                     into E.coli."
ORIGIN      
        1 caccaggcag agcaccacaa ccatgaatgc ttttcttgca ggctccctcc tgtttgcagc
       61 gtcgctgaca tgcgcttctg ctgctgcggg aaggaagacc gatgttttcg gaggtgctcc
      121 aggtggtagt ggtgccttca gctctagtgc gccgcttggc gcaggtgctt taggtggcgg
      181 tgcgttggct ggcggtagta cgtcgcttgg cggcgctgcc ccgtttggcg gcagcagttt
      241 ctctgcaggt gccgctggtg gtacgcccct tggcggtggt gctttcggcg gcagtacctc
      301 gtttggccta ggcggtttca ctggaggttc cactggtggt gcaacgcttg gcggtagttc
      361 cgtcggaggc gccggcccgt tgggtttcgc cgggggtgcg cagcttgacg gtgcgtcggg
      421 agcgggttca cctggcagtc ctggaggacc ttcctcctgg agcattggca ctcacgggtg
      481 ttggttctcc aggtggccgt ttcaccggtg gctcttcatg gggaggctct gcgtacggcg
      541 ctggttctca cggtcgaggt tttgggttca gctatggcac tggcggcgct ggtggatttg
      601 gcgtgccagg atttggaggc acggagtctc atggcaagcg cccttcggga gtttccagtg
      661 ggggtctggt gggt
//

LOCUS       BM293288                 530 bp    mRNA    linear   EST 01-JUL-2002
DEFINITION  EST575830 AvSG Amblyomma variegatum cDNA clone AVABS20 3' end, mRNA
            sequence.
ACCESSION   BM293288
VERSION     BM293288.1  GI:21643255
KEYWORDS    EST.
SOURCE      Amblyomma variegatum
  ORGANISM  Amblyomma variegatum
            Eukaryota; Metazoa; Arthropoda; Chelicerata; Arachnida; Acari;
            Parasitiformes; Ixodida; Ixodoidea; Ixodidae; Amblyomma.
REFERENCE   1  (bases 1 to 530)
  AUTHORS   Nene,V., Lee,D., Quackenbush,J., Skilton,R., Mwaura,S.,
            Gardner,M.J. and Bishop,R.
  TITLE     AvGI, an index of genes transcribed in the salivary glands of the
            ixodid tick Amblyomma variegatum
  JOURNAL   Int. J. Parasitol. 32 (12), 1447-1456 (2002)
   PUBMED   12392910
COMMENT     Other_ESTs: EST575831
            Contact: Vish Nene
            Parasite Genomics Group
            The Institute for Genomic Research
            9712 Medical Center Drive, Rockville, MD 20850, USA
            Tel: 301-610-5968
            Fax: 301-838-0208
            Email: nene@tigr.org
            Seq primer: M13 forward.
FEATURES             Location/Qualifiers
     source          1..530
                     /organism="Amblyomma variegatum"
                     /mol_type="mRNA"
                     /db_xref="taxon:34610"
                     /clone="AVABS20"
                     /tissue_type="Salivary glands"
                     /dev_stage="Adult"
                     /lab_host="E.coli strain DH10B-TonA"
                     /clone_lib="AvSG"
                     /note="Vector: pCMV-SPORT6.1; Salivary glands were
                     dissected on day five after initiation of feeding. Total
                     RNA was prepared using acid guanidium
                     thiocyanate-phenol-chloroform extraction. The cDNA library
                     was custom prepared by Invitrogen Corporation. Briefly,
                     first strand cDNA was primed using oligo(dT) containing a
                     NotI site. Size fractionated double stranded cDNA was
                     ligated to EcoRV-NotI cleaved vector and electroporated
                     into E.coli."
ORIGIN      
        1 gccacataag gaaagagtag ctttatttag tttgtaatca tctttaggag cagttatacc
       61 tcattggtac tatacgctgg acgcacttcc cagttttccc ttggagcagc tgttgtcact
      121 gtcactgttg tcctgtggtg gcggaagcac cttccttcgg tgaaggcgtc tgatcacttc
      181 cagatccgct tgacccaagc gtggaaccac cgctggcagc atgcgcgccg aaagcacctc
      241 caaaggcagg agccccgaat ccggaactgc ttccgtgtgg ggaaccaaag ccgccaccaa
      301 agccaccgcc aaaaccgctg ctatagccac cgtcgaagcc gccgccgtag ctgccgccga
      361 atccaccgcc gtagctgcct ccgaaaccgc tgccatagcc gcctccaaaa ccgctgccgt
      421 agcctccagg atatccaccg ctaaatccgt atgcaccaaa tccaggagta tagacctcgt
      481 agctacccga cggactgaaa ccaccagacc cccactggaa accctcccga
//

LOCUS       BM293287                 224 bp    mRNA    linear   EST 01-JUL-2002
DEFINITION  EST575829 AvSG Amblyomma variegatum cDNA clone AVABS19 5' end, mRNA
            sequence.
ACCESSION   BM293287
VERSION     BM293287.1  GI:21643254
KEYWORDS    EST.
SOURCE      Amblyomma variegatum
  ORGANISM  Amblyomma variegatum
            Eukaryota; Metazoa; Arthropoda; Chelicerata; Arachnida; Acari;
            Parasitiformes; Ixodida; Ixodoidea; Ixodidae; Amblyomma.
REFERENCE   1  (bases 1 to 224)
  AUTHORS   Nene,V., Lee,D., Quackenbush,J., Skilton,R., Mwaura,S.,
            Gardner,M.J. and Bishop,R.
  TITLE     AvGI, an index of genes transcribed in the salivary glands of the
            ixodid tick Amblyomma variegatum
  JOURNAL   Int. J. Parasitol. 32 (12), 1447-1456 (2002)
   PUBMED   12392910
COMMENT     Other_ESTs: EST575828
            Contact: Vish Nene
            Parasite Genomics Group
            The Institute for Genomic Research
            9712 Medical Center Drive, Rockville, MD 20850, USA
            Tel: 301-610-5968
            Fax: 301-838-0208
            Email: nene@tigr.org
            Seq primer: M13 reverse.
FEATURES             Location/Qualifiers
     source          1..224
                     /organism="Amblyomma variegatum"
                     /mol_type="mRNA"
                     /db_xref="taxon:34610"
                     /clone="AVABS19"
                     /tissue_type="Salivary glands"
                     /dev_stage="Adult"
                     /lab_host="E.coli strain DH10B-TonA"
                     /clone_lib="AvSG"
                     /note="Vector: pCMV-SPORT6.1; Salivary glands were
                     dissected on day five after initiation of feeding. Total
                     RNA was prepared using acid guanidium
                     thiocyanate-phenol-chloroform extraction. The cDNA library
                     was custom prepared by Invitrogen Corporation. Briefly,
                     first strand cDNA was primed using oligo(dT) containing a
                     NotI site. Size fractionated double stranded cDNA was
                     ligated to EcoRV-NotI cleaved vector and electroporated
                     into E.coli."
ORIGIN      
        1 gaactttcca atgagtcact ggatacactt gcagaatggg tgcggcagaa ctctggcacg
       61 tgcagcaggg tgaatcagtc gtcctgtttt cttcggggag ggggggttgt gtttttaggt
      121 gcatgtcctg tgtacgaact ttggttttga ttcctcattt tttgttaatg tcactagtgt
      181 tttatgtcca gtagtgtagc ctactgtttg ttcctgatgt tatg
//

LOCUS       BM293286                 418 bp    mRNA    linear   EST 01-JUL-2002
DEFINITION  EST575828 AvSG Amblyomma variegatum cDNA clone AVABS19 3' end, mRNA
            sequence.
ACCESSION   BM293286
VERSION     BM293286.1  GI:21643253
KEYWORDS    EST.
SOURCE      Amblyomma variegatum
  ORGANISM  Amblyomma variegatum
            Eukaryota; Metazoa; Arthropoda; Chelicerata; Arachnida; Acari;
            Parasitiformes; Ixodida; Ixodoidea; Ixodidae; Amblyomma.
REFERENCE   1  (bases 1 to 418)
  AUTHORS   Nene,V., Lee,D., Quackenbush,J., Skilton,R., Mwaura,S.,
            Gardner,M.J. and Bishop,R.
  TITLE     AvGI, an index of genes transcribed in the salivary glands of the
            ixodid tick Amblyomma variegatum
  JOURNAL   Int. J. Parasitol. 32 (12), 1447-1456 (2002)
   PUBMED   12392910
COMMENT     Other_ESTs: EST575829
            Contact: Vish Nene
            Parasite Genomics Group
            The Institute for Genomic Research
            9712 Medical Center Drive, Rockville, MD 20850, USA
            Tel: 301-610-5968
            Fax: 301-838-0208
            Email: nene@tigr.org
            Seq primer: M13 forward.
FEATURES             Location/Qualifiers
     source          1..418
                     /organism="Amblyomma variegatum"
                     /mol_type="mRNA"
                     /db_xref="taxon:34610"
                     /clone="AVABS19"
                     /tissue_type="Salivary glands"
                     /dev_stage="Adult"
                     /lab_host="E.coli strain DH10B-TonA"
                     /clone_lib="AvSG"
                     /note="Vector: pCMV-SPORT6.1; Salivary glands were
                     dissected on day five after initiation of feeding. Total
                     RNA was prepared using acid guanidium
                     thiocyanate-phenol-chloroform extraction. The cDNA library
                     was custom prepared by Invitrogen Corporation. Briefly,
                     first strand cDNA was primed using oligo(dT) containing a
                     NotI site. Size fractionated double stranded cDNA was
                     ligated to EcoRV-NotI cleaved vector and electroporated
                     into E.coli."
ORIGIN      
        1 gggggtaaaa aacagtttta tacaagtgag gcttgcgttg tacaactctt caattccaag
       61 agcatgaaac aatgagggag tggcggccgt gtcatgccca cattcaatgg gtccttccca
      121 agaacatggc agcagcactt ggctataccc accaacagac aacagcaatg aaaaagatgt
      181 gggcattatg ttgggcagcg gtaaaaccag agcacgaggt aaacctagcg acatgcagca
      241 caatgtgcct tgggttttct ttgacgctgg catggggcta ttttggcatc actcggcact
      301 gcagaaccct tcccgcacct ctcacactaa ctctggtcac tcatgccact gccagctgca
      361 acaacatttg ctgctcatcc tatatttgca aagaaagttt tgctttgaca caccataa
//

LOCUS       BM293285                 708 bp    mRNA    linear   EST 01-JUL-2002
DEFINITION  EST575827 AvSG Amblyomma variegatum cDNA clone AVABS18 5' end, mRNA
            sequence.
ACCESSION   BM293285
VERSION     BM293285.1  GI:21643252
KEYWORDS    EST.
SOURCE      Amblyomma variegatum
  ORGANISM  Amblyomma variegatum
            Eukaryota; Metazoa; Arthropoda; Chelicerata; Arachnida; Acari;
            Parasitiformes; Ixodida; Ixodoidea; Ixodidae; Amblyomma.
REFERENCE   1  (bases 1 to 708)
  AUTHORS   Nene,V., Lee,D., Quackenbush,J., Skilton,R., Mwaura,S.,
            Gardner,M.J. and Bishop,R.
  TITLE     AvGI, an index of genes transcribed in the salivary glands of the
            ixodid tick Amblyomma variegatum
  JOURNAL   Int. J. Parasitol. 32 (12), 1447-1456 (2002)
   PUBMED   12392910
COMMENT     Contact: Vish Nene
            Parasite Genomics Group
            The Institute for Genomic Research
            9712 Medical Center Drive, Rockville, MD 20850, USA
            Tel: 301-610-5968
            Fax: 301-838-0208
            Email: nene@tigr.org
            Seq primer: M13 reverse.
FEATURES             Location/Qualifiers
     source          1..708
                     /organism="Amblyomma variegatum"
                     /mol_type="mRNA"
                     /db_xref="taxon:34610"
                     /clone="AVABS18"
                     /tissue_type="Salivary glands"
                     /dev_stage="Adult"
                     /lab_host="E.coli strain DH10B-TonA"
                     /clone_lib="AvSG"
                     /note="Vector: pCMV-SPORT6.1; Salivary glands were
                     dissected on day five after initiation of feeding. Total
                     RNA was prepared using acid guanidium
                     thiocyanate-phenol-chloroform extraction. The cDNA library
                     was custom prepared by Invitrogen Corporation. Briefly,
                     first strand cDNA was primed using oligo(dT) containing a
                     NotI site. Size fractionated double stranded cDNA was
                     ligated to EcoRV-NotI cleaved vector and electroporated
                     into E.coli."
ORIGIN      
        1 ctcttattaa ctggcctttc aagaagcagc cctcatctaa gcagtcttca acagactccg
       61 gcagcatatc tcctgttgtc gggagcctat tcggccagga actgagcaag gtttctccga
      121 acggcattct tccaaagcct gtcatgacct tgctgcggca gctgttcttg cggggcccct
      181 tcacatatgg aattttccga aaatctggca acgttcgctc caaacgcgaa ctacaagcca
      241 ggctagagga ggatccagat ctcaacttgt ctgatgtgcc catccatgta gtctctgctg
      301 tgttcaagga gttcctgggc tgcctaccag actgcctgct tcagcggtgc ctctactcag
      361 agtggctcaa ggtactgcgt gtggaacctc agtggaaaaa gagggactac acgatcagcc
      421 ttctgaaaag gcttccacca gccaacgtgg agcttctgcg tcacttcctg tgtgtcctgt
      481 ggcacattaa cagccgcagc actgagaaca agatgccttc gtccaacctg gctgtgtgca
      541 tcggccccag cctgctgagc ccaagtttgt cgacagctac cactcgccca cgctgcagtc
      601 agagatctct gagcaagtgc ctcagctggt agagtatctg attgagaaca gtgtggacat
      661 ctttggggaa gacctactta tgctgtttgg ggagccctca cagaagga
//

LOCUS       BM293284                 624 bp    mRNA    linear   EST 01-JUL-2002
DEFINITION  EST575826 AvSG Amblyomma variegatum cDNA clone AVABS17 5' end, mRNA
            sequence.
ACCESSION   BM293284
VERSION     BM293284.1  GI:21643251
KEYWORDS    EST.
SOURCE      Amblyomma variegatum
  ORGANISM  Amblyomma variegatum
            Eukaryota; Metazoa; Arthropoda; Chelicerata; Arachnida; Acari;
            Parasitiformes; Ixodida; Ixodoidea; Ixodidae; Amblyomma.
REFERENCE   1  (bases 1 to 624)
  AUTHORS   Nene,V., Lee,D., Quackenbush,J., Skilton,R., Mwaura,S.,
            Gardner,M.J. and Bishop,R.
  TITLE     AvGI, an index of genes transcribed in the salivary glands of the
            ixodid tick Amblyomma variegatum
  JOURNAL   Int. J. Parasitol. 32 (12), 1447-1456 (2002)
   PUBMED   12392910
COMMENT     Contact: Vish Nene
            Parasite Genomics Group
            The Institute for Genomic Research
            9712 Medical Center Drive, Rockville, MD 20850, USA
            Tel: 301-610-5968
            Fax: 301-838-0208
            Email: nene@tigr.org
            Seq primer: M13 reverse.
FEATURES             Location/Qualifiers
     source          1..624
                     /organism="Amblyomma variegatum"
                     /mol_type="mRNA"
                     /db_xref="taxon:34610"
                     /clone="AVABS17"
                     /tissue_type="Salivary glands"
                     /dev_stage="Adult"
                     /lab_host="E.coli strain DH10B-TonA"
                     /clone_lib="AvSG"
                     /note="Vector: pCMV-SPORT6.1; Salivary glands were
                     dissected on day five after initiation of feeding. Total
                     RNA was prepared using acid guanidium
                     thiocyanate-phenol-chloroform extraction. The cDNA library
                     was custom prepared by Invitrogen Corporation. Briefly,
                     first strand cDNA was primed using oligo(dT) containing a
                     NotI site. Size fractionated double stranded cDNA was
                     ligated to EcoRV-NotI cleaved vector and electroporated
                     into E.coli."
ORIGIN      
        1 gtcgagagaa agacaccagg cagagcacca caaccatgaa tgtttttctt gcaggctccc
       61 tcctgtttgc agcgtcgctg acatgcggtt ctgctgctgc cggaaggaag actgacgttt
      121 tcggagatgc tcttggcggt agtggtgcct tcgactctac tgcggcgctt ggcggaggtt
      181 ccgtaggtgg cggtgcgtca gctggcggta aatacgccgc ttggtggtgc tgcctcgttt
      241 ggcggcagca gtttctctgc gggtgccgct ggtggtgcgc cgcttggcgg tagttccttc
      301 ggcggcagtt cctcgtttgg cgtaaacggt ttccctggag gtttcaatgg cggtggtccg
      361 cttggcggca gtgccgtcgg aggcgttggc ccattgggcg ctggcggcac ctctggagct
      421 ttcgtcgggg gtgcgcagct tggcggtgcg tcgggtgcgg gttcaactgg cagtgctgga
      481 ggatcttctg cccggagcac tggcactcac ggtttgggtc ctcagggtgg ccatttcacc
      541 ggtggctcta cgtacggctc tggttctcac ggtcgaggtt ttgggttcag ctatggcact
      601 ggcggcgctg gtgggatttg gcgg
//

LOCUS       BM293283                 203 bp    mRNA    linear   EST 01-JUL-2002
DEFINITION  EST575825 AvSG Amblyomma variegatum cDNA clone AVABS16 5' end, mRNA
            sequence.
ACCESSION   BM293283
VERSION     BM293283.1  GI:21643250
KEYWORDS    EST.
SOURCE      Amblyomma variegatum
  ORGANISM  Amblyomma variegatum
            Eukaryota; Metazoa; Arthropoda; Chelicerata; Arachnida; Acari;
            Parasitiformes; Ixodida; Ixodoidea; Ixodidae; Amblyomma.
REFERENCE   1  (bases 1 to 203)
  AUTHORS   Nene,V., Lee,D., Quackenbush,J., Skilton,R., Mwaura,S.,
            Gardner,M.J. and Bishop,R.
  TITLE     AvGI, an index of genes transcribed in the salivary glands of the
            ixodid tick Amblyomma variegatum
  JOURNAL   Int. J. Parasitol. 32 (12), 1447-1456 (2002)
   PUBMED   12392910
COMMENT     Other_ESTs: EST575824
            Contact: Vish Nene
            Parasite Genomics Group
            The Institute for Genomic Research
            9712 Medical Center Drive, Rockville, MD 20850, USA
            Tel: 301-610-5968
            Fax: 301-838-0208
            Email: nene@tigr.org
            Seq primer: M13 reverse.
FEATURES             Location/Qualifiers
     source          1..203
                     /organism="Amblyomma variegatum"
                     /mol_type="mRNA"
                     /db_xref="taxon:34610"
                     /clone="AVABS16"
                     /tissue_type="Salivary glands"
                     /dev_stage="Adult"
                     /lab_host="E.coli strain DH10B-TonA"
                     /clone_lib="AvSG"
                     /note="Vector: pCMV-SPORT6.1; Salivary glands were
                     dissected on day five after initiation of feeding. Total
                     RNA was prepared using acid guanidium
                     thiocyanate-phenol-chloroform extraction. The cDNA library
                     was custom prepared by Invitrogen Corporation. Briefly,
                     first strand cDNA was primed using oligo(dT) containing a
                     NotI site. Size fractionated double stranded cDNA was
                     ligated to EcoRV-NotI cleaved vector and electroporated
                     into E.coli."
ORIGIN      
        1 tggtgggaac actggggggt ccaatgtccc acctgtggac caggaagatg gaggggaacg
       61 ggaacgtggc agcagtcact atttctgtcc ggaatgtgga agtgccttct cgtcgaaagc
      121 gggactgagt ctacacagga caagagctca tttcgaacag ggcaaccaag cgatagatgt
      181 cacgcggacc acctcggcga gcg
//

LOCUS       BM293282                 207 bp    mRNA    linear   EST 01-JUL-2002
DEFINITION  EST575824 AvSG Amblyomma variegatum cDNA clone AVABS16 3' end, mRNA
            sequence.
ACCESSION   BM293282
VERSION     BM293282.1  GI:21643249
KEYWORDS    EST.
SOURCE      Amblyomma variegatum
  ORGANISM  Amblyomma variegatum
            Eukaryota; Metazoa; Arthropoda; Chelicerata; Arachnida; Acari;
            Parasitiformes; Ixodida; Ixodoidea; Ixodidae; Amblyomma.
REFERENCE   1  (bases 1 to 207)
  AUTHORS   Nene,V., Lee,D., Quackenbush,J., Skilton,R., Mwaura,S.,
            Gardner,M.J. and Bishop,R.
  TITLE     AvGI, an index of genes transcribed in the salivary glands of the
            ixodid tick Amblyomma variegatum
  JOURNAL   Int. J. Parasitol. 32 (12), 1447-1456 (2002)
   PUBMED   12392910
COMMENT     Other_ESTs: EST575825
            Contact: Vish Nene
            Parasite Genomics Group
            The Institute for Genomic Research
            9712 Medical Center Drive, Rockville, MD 20850, USA
            Tel: 301-610-5968
            Fax: 301-838-0208
            Email: nene@tigr.org
            Seq primer: M13 forward.
FEATURES             Location/Qualifiers
     source          1..207
                     /organism="Amblyomma variegatum"
                     /mol_type="mRNA"
                     /db_xref="taxon:34610"
                     /clone="AVABS16"
                     /tissue_type="Salivary glands"
                     /dev_stage="Adult"
                     /lab_host="E.coli strain DH10B-TonA"
                     /clone_lib="AvSG"
                     /note="Vector: pCMV-SPORT6.1; Salivary glands were
                     dissected on day five after initiation of feeding. Total
                     RNA was prepared using acid guanidium
                     thiocyanate-phenol-chloroform extraction. The cDNA library
                     was custom prepared by Invitrogen Corporation. Briefly,
                     first strand cDNA was primed using oligo(dT) containing a
                     NotI site. Size fractionated double stranded cDNA was
                     ligated to EcoRV-NotI cleaved vector and electroporated
                     into E.coli."
ORIGIN      
        1 ggctcaacta cataaatttt attatgatat acacatgaga gatcaaccca agctataaac
       61 actgttccaa cgaacactgc taatataaaa catttatcca ctctattcat ttaaccagaa
      121 gcacagttca gagtccacag tgtcactatg taaaaccctc agtgtacggt caatggaaaa
      181 ctatttaaaa gttgtcatga caaagac
//

LOCUS       BM293281                 131 bp    mRNA    linear   EST 01-JUL-2002
DEFINITION  EST575823 AvSG Amblyomma variegatum cDNA clone AVABS15 5' end, mRNA
            sequence.
ACCESSION   BM293281
VERSION     BM293281.1  GI:21643248
KEYWORDS    EST.
SOURCE      Amblyomma variegatum
  ORGANISM  Amblyomma variegatum
            Eukaryota; Metazoa; Arthropoda; Chelicerata; Arachnida; Acari;
            Parasitiformes; Ixodida; Ixodoidea; Ixodidae; Amblyomma.
REFERENCE   1  (bases 1 to 131)
  AUTHORS   Nene,V., Lee,D., Quackenbush,J., Skilton,R., Mwaura,S.,
            Gardner,M.J. and Bishop,R.
  TITLE     AvGI, an index of genes transcribed in the salivary glands of the
            ixodid tick Amblyomma variegatum
  JOURNAL   Int. J. Parasitol. 32 (12), 1447-1456 (2002)
   PUBMED   12392910
COMMENT     Contact: Vish Nene
            Parasite Genomics Group
            The Institute for Genomic Research
            9712 Medical Center Drive, Rockville, MD 20850, USA
            Tel: 301-610-5968
            Fax: 301-838-0208
            Email: nene@tigr.org
            Seq primer: M13 reverse.
FEATURES             Location/Qualifiers
     source          1..131
                     /organism="Amblyomma variegatum"
                     /mol_type="mRNA"
                     /db_xref="taxon:34610"
                     /clone="AVABS15"
                     /tissue_type="Salivary glands"
                     /dev_stage="Adult"
                     /lab_host="E.coli strain DH10B-TonA"
                     /clone_lib="AvSG"
                     /note="Vector: pCMV-SPORT6.1; Salivary glands were
                     dissected on day five after initiation of feeding. Total
                     RNA was prepared using acid guanidium
                     thiocyanate-phenol-chloroform extraction. The cDNA library
                     was custom prepared by Invitrogen Corporation. Briefly,
                     first strand cDNA was primed using oligo(dT) containing a
                     NotI site. Size fractionated double stranded cDNA was
                     ligated to EcoRV-NotI cleaved vector and electroporated
                     into E.coli."
ORIGIN      
        1 tgcggttggc tgctcatgga ggcgaggatg tggccgtcta cgcccgaggt ccatggtctc
       61 atctcttcga tggtgtcaac gatcagacgt atattcccta cgtcatggcc tacgcggcct
      121 gcatcggacg c
//

LOCUS       BM293280                 226 bp    mRNA    linear   EST 01-JUL-2002
DEFINITION  EST575822 AvSG Amblyomma variegatum cDNA clone AVABS14 5' end, mRNA
            sequence.
ACCESSION   BM293280
VERSION     BM293280.1  GI:21643247
KEYWORDS    EST.
SOURCE      Amblyomma variegatum
  ORGANISM  Amblyomma variegatum
            Eukaryota; Metazoa; Arthropoda; Chelicerata; Arachnida; Acari;
            Parasitiformes; Ixodida; Ixodoidea; Ixodidae; Amblyomma.
REFERENCE   1  (bases 1 to 226)
  AUTHORS   Nene,V., Lee,D., Quackenbush,J., Skilton,R., Mwaura,S.,
            Gardner,M.J. and Bishop,R.
  TITLE     AvGI, an index of genes transcribed in the salivary glands of the
            ixodid tick Amblyomma variegatum
  JOURNAL   Int. J. Parasitol. 32 (12), 1447-1456 (2002)
   PUBMED   12392910
COMMENT     Other_ESTs: EST575821
            Contact: Vish Nene
            Parasite Genomics Group
            The Institute for Genomic Research
            9712 Medical Center Drive, Rockville, MD 20850, USA
            Tel: 301-610-5968
            Fax: 301-838-0208
            Email: nene@tigr.org
            Seq primer: M13 reverse.
FEATURES             Location/Qualifiers
     source          1..226
                     /organism="Amblyomma variegatum"
                     /mol_type="mRNA"
                     /db_xref="taxon:34610"
                     /clone="AVABS14"
                     /tissue_type="Salivary glands"
                     /dev_stage="Adult"
                     /lab_host="E.coli strain DH10B-TonA"
                     /clone_lib="AvSG"
                     /note="Vector: pCMV-SPORT6.1; Salivary glands were
                     dissected on day five after initiation of feeding. Total
                     RNA was prepared using acid guanidium
                     thiocyanate-phenol-chloroform extraction. The cDNA library
                     was custom prepared by Invitrogen Corporation. Briefly,
                     first strand cDNA was primed using oligo(dT) containing a
                     NotI site. Size fractionated double stranded cDNA was
                     ligated to EcoRV-NotI cleaved vector and electroporated
                     into E.coli."
ORIGIN      
        1 gggccatgcg catggccatg cgaaacgtaa cagctgattg ctgaagggcc ggagtagagt
       61 gacctcgaat attctaggtc actctagccg aagctgccca aaggcagttt caaactgctc
      121 gacgtcgggc actagccgca gtgacgacat ggctacgtta aagcctgttc tgtactccta
      181 ttttaggagc tcctgcgcct acagggtccg cattgctctt gcctgg
//

LOCUS       BM293279                 247 bp    mRNA    linear   EST 01-JUL-2002
DEFINITION  EST575821 AvSG Amblyomma variegatum cDNA clone AVABS14 3' end, mRNA
            sequence.
ACCESSION   BM293279
VERSION     BM293279.1  GI:21643246
KEYWORDS    EST.
SOURCE      Amblyomma variegatum
  ORGANISM  Amblyomma variegatum
            Eukaryota; Metazoa; Arthropoda; Chelicerata; Arachnida; Acari;
            Parasitiformes; Ixodida; Ixodoidea; Ixodidae; Amblyomma.
REFERENCE   1  (bases 1 to 247)
  AUTHORS   Nene,V., Lee,D., Quackenbush,J., Skilton,R., Mwaura,S.,
            Gardner,M.J. and Bishop,R.
  TITLE     AvGI, an index of genes transcribed in the salivary glands of the
            ixodid tick Amblyomma variegatum
  JOURNAL   Int. J. Parasitol. 32 (12), 1447-1456 (2002)
   PUBMED   12392910
COMMENT     Other_ESTs: EST575822
            Contact: Vish Nene
            Parasite Genomics Group
            The Institute for Genomic Research
            9712 Medical Center Drive, Rockville, MD 20850, USA
            Tel: 301-610-5968
            Fax: 301-838-0208
            Email: nene@tigr.org
            Seq primer: M13 forward.
FEATURES             Location/Qualifiers
     source          1..247
                     /organism="Amblyomma variegatum"
                     /mol_type="mRNA"
                     /db_xref="taxon:34610"
                     /clone="AVABS14"
                     /tissue_type="Salivary glands"
                     /dev_stage="Adult"
                     /lab_host="E.coli strain DH10B-TonA"
                     /clone_lib="AvSG"
                     /note="Vector: pCMV-SPORT6.1; Salivary glands were
                     dissected on day five after initiation of feeding. Total
                     RNA was prepared using acid guanidium
                     thiocyanate-phenol-chloroform extraction. The cDNA library
                     was custom prepared by Invitrogen Corporation. Briefly,
                     first strand cDNA was primed using oligo(dT) containing a
                     NotI site. Size fractionated double stranded cDNA was
                     ligated to EcoRV-NotI cleaved vector and electroporated
                     into E.coli."
ORIGIN      
        1 gactgaaaac acatttattt tcaataaaga ctgcaagttg cccaaaacac ttcaaaacac
       61 ccaaacatgc tcaagtgcag cacaataaat gctggcgaat aaaacgcagt aacagaacat
      121 ttcggaaagc atttcgcaaa ggtgttcagt tcgtttcccg gagttccgga ggtgtgtccg
      181 gttgacgaaa agggtgggca gctttgaatg caggcaagct ttccagtgca gcgctgacac
      241 gaaacag
//

LOCUS       BM293278                 697 bp    mRNA    linear   EST 01-JUL-2002
DEFINITION  EST575820 AvSG Amblyomma variegatum cDNA clone AVABS13 5' end, mRNA
            sequence.
ACCESSION   BM293278
VERSION     BM293278.1  GI:21643245
KEYWORDS    EST.
SOURCE      Amblyomma variegatum
  ORGANISM  Amblyomma variegatum
            Eukaryota; Metazoa; Arthropoda; Chelicerata; Arachnida; Acari;
            Parasitiformes; Ixodida; Ixodoidea; Ixodidae; Amblyomma.
REFERENCE   1  (bases 1 to 697)
  AUTHORS   Nene,V., Lee,D., Quackenbush,J., Skilton,R., Mwaura,S.,
            Gardner,M.J. and Bishop,R.
  TITLE     AvGI, an index of genes transcribed in the salivary glands of the
            ixodid tick Amblyomma variegatum
  JOURNAL   Int. J. Parasitol. 32 (12), 1447-1456 (2002)
   PUBMED   12392910
COMMENT     Other_ESTs: EST575819
            Contact: Vish Nene
            Parasite Genomics Group
            The Institute for Genomic Research
            9712 Medical Center Drive, Rockville, MD 20850, USA
            Tel: 301-610-5968
            Fax: 301-838-0208
            Email: nene@tigr.org
            Seq primer: M13 reverse.
FEATURES             Location/Qualifiers
     source          1..697
                     /organism="Amblyomma variegatum"
                     /mol_type="mRNA"
                     /db_xref="taxon:34610"
                     /clone="AVABS13"
                     /tissue_type="Salivary glands"
                     /dev_stage="Adult"
                     /lab_host="E.coli strain DH10B-TonA"
                     /clone_lib="AvSG"
                     /note="Vector: pCMV-SPORT6.1; Salivary glands were
                     dissected on day five after initiation of feeding. Total
                     RNA was prepared using acid guanidium
                     thiocyanate-phenol-chloroform extraction. The cDNA library
                     was custom prepared by Invitrogen Corporation. Briefly,
                     first strand cDNA was primed using oligo(dT) containing a
                     NotI site. Size fractionated double stranded cDNA was
                     ligated to EcoRV-NotI cleaved vector and electroporated
                     into E.coli."
ORIGIN      
        1 cggctgccga gggaagaaca ccatcggagc acggcaacta tgaaatcttt tttggcaagc
       61 tcccttttgt tgacagtatc gctggcatgc agtgcagctc cgcccgcgag gaagccatac
      121 cctgtagatg gaagtcgact tggcggtggc acttcctttc ctgccgctag tagtagctca
      181 ggaggtttta ctattcatgc cccgggtggc gttttgtccg gaagaggtgg caccgttttg
      241 ggcggctctt tcggtggatc tttcggtggt tctacgagtg acgctttgcc aggagacggt
      301 ggcaacttcg ctggacgttc gttcggcggc tcattcttta gcagtgggcc tagagacgga
      361 gcacttcgct cctctggagc ctttggcgcc gcgtctctag gtaatgcttt agaaggtgag
      421 tcgggaagtc cttcattcgg cgttagtggg gcgagtgctg ctccaggcgg cgctggttcc
      481 ctcgttgagg ctgtcgcagg ggaattcggc agaccagcac caggaacatt cgggttttca
      541 ttccaaggtc cattcagaac atcgcagtgg ggttcacaag gcgttaaccc agtaggtagt
      601 ttcggcttct tttctcctgg ggggtatgga ggttcatatg gctatggtag tggatatgct
      661 ggcaactacg gagccggtta cgaaggaggg cacggca
//

LOCUS       BM293277                 681 bp    mRNA    linear   EST 01-JUL-2002
DEFINITION  EST575819 AvSG Amblyomma variegatum cDNA clone AVABS13 3' end, mRNA
            sequence.
ACCESSION   BM293277
VERSION     BM293277.1  GI:21643244
KEYWORDS    EST.
SOURCE      Amblyomma variegatum
  ORGANISM  Amblyomma variegatum
            Eukaryota; Metazoa; Arthropoda; Chelicerata; Arachnida; Acari;
            Parasitiformes; Ixodida; Ixodoidea; Ixodidae; Amblyomma.
REFERENCE   1  (bases 1 to 681)
  AUTHORS   Nene,V., Lee,D., Quackenbush,J., Skilton,R., Mwaura,S.,
            Gardner,M.J. and Bishop,R.
  TITLE     AvGI, an index of genes transcribed in the salivary glands of the
            ixodid tick Amblyomma variegatum
  JOURNAL   Int. J. Parasitol. 32 (12), 1447-1456 (2002)
   PUBMED   12392910
COMMENT     Other_ESTs: EST575820
            Contact: Vish Nene
            Parasite Genomics Group
            The Institute for Genomic Research
            9712 Medical Center Drive, Rockville, MD 20850, USA
            Tel: 301-610-5968
            Fax: 301-838-0208
            Email: nene@tigr.org
            Seq primer: M13 forward.
FEATURES             Location/Qualifiers
     source          1..681
                     /organism="Amblyomma variegatum"
                     /mol_type="mRNA"
                     /db_xref="taxon:34610"
                     /clone="AVABS13"
                     /tissue_type="Salivary glands"
                     /dev_stage="Adult"
                     /lab_host="E.coli strain DH10B-TonA"
                     /clone_lib="AvSG"
                     /note="Vector: pCMV-SPORT6.1; Salivary glands were
                     dissected on day five after initiation of feeding. Total
                     RNA was prepared using acid guanidium
                     thiocyanate-phenol-chloroform extraction. The cDNA library
                     was custom prepared by Invitrogen Corporation. Briefly,
                     first strand cDNA was primed using oligo(dT) containing a
                     NotI site. Size fractionated double stranded cDNA was
                     ligated to EcoRV-NotI cleaved vector and electroporated
                     into E.coli."
ORIGIN      
        1 aatagacaat aaagtacctt tatttcactg caattatccc tcggagaact tctgcggtga
       61 gggtagaatg tactcggatt attcttaaca tctttgcctg ggaggagcta gcatacgtca
      121 ccgacttctt cggtgttctg ccgtctccaa cagcagcggt gcacgtcatt cgattttgtt
      181 gctgacagat ggccccgcgg gagcagtttc cgtcttctct gaagccatct gaggcggtct
      241 aggtccactt gacccgaacg cagagccatt ggtgccatca aacgagccga agctgccttc
      301 agtgccaaaa gcgctaaaac cgaagttgcc cctgtcgccg ctaccaaaac cacttccaaa
      361 gccggtttca tgacctctgc caaagccgct gccgaagcca ataccgaagc ccctgccgaa
      421 gccgctgccg tggacaccgt caaagctcct gccgtgccct ccttcgtaac cggctccgta
      481 gttgccagca tatccactac catagccata tgaacctcca tacccaccag gagaaaagaa
      541 gccgaaacta cctactgggt taacgccttg tgaacccact gcgatgttct gaatggacct
      601 tggaatgaaa cccgaatgtt cctggtgctg gtctgccgaa ttcccctgcg acagcctcaa
      661 cgaggaacca gcgccgcctg g
//

LOCUS       BM293276                 793 bp    mRNA    linear   EST 01-JUL-2002
DEFINITION  EST575818 AvSG Amblyomma variegatum cDNA clone AVABS12 5' end, mRNA
            sequence.
ACCESSION   BM293276
VERSION     BM293276.1  GI:21643243
KEYWORDS    EST.
SOURCE      Amblyomma variegatum
  ORGANISM  Amblyomma variegatum
            Eukaryota; Metazoa; Arthropoda; Chelicerata; Arachnida; Acari;
            Parasitiformes; Ixodida; Ixodoidea; Ixodidae; Amblyomma.
REFERENCE   1  (bases 1 to 793)
  AUTHORS   Nene,V., Lee,D., Quackenbush,J., Skilton,R., Mwaura,S.,
            Gardner,M.J. and Bishop,R.
  TITLE     AvGI, an index of genes transcribed in the salivary glands of the
            ixodid tick Amblyomma variegatum
  JOURNAL   Int. J. Parasitol. 32 (12), 1447-1456 (2002)
   PUBMED   12392910
COMMENT     Other_ESTs: EST575817
            Contact: Vish Nene
            Parasite Genomics Group
            The Institute for Genomic Research
            9712 Medical Center Drive, Rockville, MD 20850, USA
            Tel: 301-610-5968
            Fax: 301-838-0208
            Email: nene@tigr.org
            Seq primer: M13 reverse.
FEATURES             Location/Qualifiers
     source          1..793
                     /organism="Amblyomma variegatum"
                     /mol_type="mRNA"
                     /db_xref="taxon:34610"
                     /clone="AVABS12"
                     /tissue_type="Salivary glands"
                     /dev_stage="Adult"
                     /lab_host="E.coli strain DH10B-TonA"
                     /clone_lib="AvSG"
                     /note="Vector: pCMV-SPORT6.1; Salivary glands were
                     dissected on day five after initiation of feeding. Total
                     RNA was prepared using acid guanidium
                     thiocyanate-phenol-chloroform extraction. The cDNA library
                     was custom prepared by Invitrogen Corporation. Briefly,
                     first strand cDNA was primed using oligo(dT) containing a
                     NotI site. Size fractionated double stranded cDNA was
                     ligated to EcoRV-NotI cleaved vector and electroporated
                     into E.coli."
ORIGIN      
        1 cgcctgtgta agcggtaaca gcatggagga aggaaacaac gggtaacagg ttgtcccagc
       61 cggaagcggt gcggtcgttg atacgtccgg acgtccgtct ggccagtcat agcaggcagt
      121 tcaccaacca cctttgccgg cgcgattcga agttgccgcc gtccaagata agataacctg
      181 gcggagacat gctgtctgcg gccgtccggc gaggggcagc caggcaaggt gtgcgtgcat
      241 caagtggctg ggcagctacg cgggcactcc tgcaagagca gcttgaaggc atccgggagg
      301 ctggcacata taagacagag cgagtgctca cctcccacca ggcggcctct gtgcgggtgg
      361 ctgggtggga gcggcctgtg ctcaacctct gcgctaacaa ctacctggga ctctcgagcc
      421 acccggaggt gattgaagct ggcaagcacg ccctggacac ccacggtgca ggactgagct
      481 cggtgcgctt catctgtgga acacaggata ttcacaagga gctggagcag aagatagcgc
      541 gcttccacgg ccgagaggat gccatcctgt atgccagctg ctttgatgcc aacgcaggca
      601 tttttgaggt cttactgagc cccgaggatg cagtgctgtc agatgagctg aaccatgcct
      661 ctatcatcga tggcattcgt ctctgcaagg cacaaaagta ccgttacaag caccgtgaca
      721 tgaaggatct ggaggacaag ctgcgggacg ccattggcaa gagccggcag agactgattg
      781 tcaccgatgg agt
//

LOCUS       BM293275                 450 bp    mRNA    linear   EST 01-JUL-2002
DEFINITION  EST575817 AvSG Amblyomma variegatum cDNA clone AVABS12 3' end, mRNA
            sequence.
ACCESSION   BM293275
VERSION     BM293275.1  GI:21643242
KEYWORDS    EST.
SOURCE      Amblyomma variegatum
  ORGANISM  Amblyomma variegatum
            Eukaryota; Metazoa; Arthropoda; Chelicerata; Arachnida; Acari;
            Parasitiformes; Ixodida; Ixodoidea; Ixodidae; Amblyomma.
REFERENCE   1  (bases 1 to 450)
  AUTHORS   Nene,V., Lee,D., Quackenbush,J., Skilton,R., Mwaura,S.,
            Gardner,M.J. and Bishop,R.
  TITLE     AvGI, an index of genes transcribed in the salivary glands of the
            ixodid tick Amblyomma variegatum
  JOURNAL   Int. J. Parasitol. 32 (12), 1447-1456 (2002)
   PUBMED   12392910
COMMENT     Other_ESTs: EST575818
            Contact: Vish Nene
            Parasite Genomics Group
            The Institute for Genomic Research
            9712 Medical Center Drive, Rockville, MD 20850, USA
            Tel: 301-610-5968
            Fax: 301-838-0208
            Email: nene@tigr.org
            Seq primer: M13 forward.
FEATURES             Location/Qualifiers
     source          1..450
                     /organism="Amblyomma variegatum"
                     /mol_type="mRNA"
                     /db_xref="taxon:34610"
                     /clone="AVABS12"
                     /tissue_type="Salivary glands"
                     /dev_stage="Adult"
                     /lab_host="E.coli strain DH10B-TonA"
                     /clone_lib="AvSG"
                     /note="Vector: pCMV-SPORT6.1; Salivary glands were
                     dissected on day five after initiation of feeding. Total
                     RNA was prepared using acid guanidium
                     thiocyanate-phenol-chloroform extraction. The cDNA library
                     was custom prepared by Invitrogen Corporation. Briefly,
                     first strand cDNA was primed using oligo(dT) containing a
                     NotI site. Size fractionated double stranded cDNA was
                     ligated to EcoRV-NotI cleaved vector and electroporated
                     into E.coli."
ORIGIN      
        1 ggtaaaataa aactgatttt attacagcag cataacacaa cgtttttcac cactattcgt
       61 tttgaacgtt ttcaccaaca aagctggaac ccaagaagct gggcggggta ggaaattgac
      121 gacaaaaatg taaaaattaa aaaatgccaa gacctccttc tctatcgtta ttgcactgtt
      181 tcaacagaaa gttcagcaag tccatgaagt ttgtttttgt ttctgtagca caaaggaata
      241 cttcactttc catttgctgc attcacagaa actatctttg aatatccact tttcacttct
      301 tcagtaccct aaactggtac ttagcttaac ttggtgacct gtggaatgct ttccaaaaaa
      361 caaaattttg tgaatccttc agtggcaact tgtaaataac tgaaccagaa cagaaggtgc
      421 actcgagttg gcgccttcac tgcaggctgg
//

LOCUS       BM293274                 786 bp    mRNA    linear   EST 01-JUL-2002
DEFINITION  EST575816 AvSG Amblyomma variegatum cDNA clone AVABS11 5' end, mRNA
            sequence.
ACCESSION   BM293274
VERSION     BM293274.1  GI:21643241
KEYWORDS    EST.
SOURCE      Amblyomma variegatum
  ORGANISM  Amblyomma variegatum
            Eukaryota; Metazoa; Arthropoda; Chelicerata; Arachnida; Acari;
            Parasitiformes; Ixodida; Ixodoidea; Ixodidae; Amblyomma.
REFERENCE   1  (bases 1 to 786)
  AUTHORS   Nene,V., Lee,D., Quackenbush,J., Skilton,R., Mwaura,S.,
            Gardner,M.J. and Bishop,R.
  TITLE     AvGI, an index of genes transcribed in the salivary glands of the
            ixodid tick Amblyomma variegatum
  JOURNAL   Int. J. Parasitol. 32 (12), 1447-1456 (2002)
   PUBMED   12392910
COMMENT     Other_ESTs: EST575815
            Contact: Vish Nene
            Parasite Genomics Group
            The Institute for Genomic Research
            9712 Medical Center Drive, Rockville, MD 20850, USA
            Tel: 301-610-5968
            Fax: 301-838-0208
            Email: nene@tigr.org
            Seq primer: M13 reverse.
FEATURES             Location/Qualifiers
     source          1..786
                     /organism="Amblyomma variegatum"
                     /mol_type="mRNA"
                     /db_xref="taxon:34610"
                     /clone="AVABS11"
                     /tissue_type="Salivary glands"
                     /dev_stage="Adult"
                     /lab_host="E.coli strain DH10B-TonA"
                     /clone_lib="AvSG"
                     /note="Vector: pCMV-SPORT6.1; Salivary glands were
                     dissected on day five after initiation of feeding. Total
                     RNA was prepared using acid guanidium
                     thiocyanate-phenol-chloroform extraction. The cDNA library
                     was custom prepared by Invitrogen Corporation. Briefly,
                     first strand cDNA was primed using oligo(dT) containing a
                     NotI site. Size fractionated double stranded cDNA was
                     ligated to EcoRV-NotI cleaved vector and electroporated
                     into E.coli."
ORIGIN      
        1 gtcacatact cgtgtgcaga gggtcgcctt cagacggcag catgaagctc ttcgttgctg
       61 tcgcgctcct gtgcctggct caagccagcc tggccgtctt gaataaaggc ctcaagacta
      121 aaattgtcac tgccggagct acagtacccg gcgctactgt agttgcacct gctgttggtg
      181 tcttgcccgc tgtaacagac gtagtcaccg gcggggacac cgtttccact atctccaccg
      241 gtccgggcgt ggtcagcact gtggtcagtc ctagcgtcac taccgtcgat catggtgtga
      301 caggcaccgt cactggagtt gttcctggcg tcgttggtga agttaccaat gtcgtcggaa
      361 ccacacaccc aaccttccat ggtggtattg tcggtggtac cttcggaacg acttaccctg
      421 gcttcgttgg cggtactcac ggcggcttct tcggaggcgc ttaccccgga acctacggtg
      481 gcttcggtag tttccacgga tcctaccctg gtctgtatgg aggatttggc cacggcacct
      541 tcggaggctt ttaccctggc gcttggggtg gatatctagg cggtctctac ggagcaggtt
      601 accccggctt ctttggtcgc ggcacctttg gaggagctta ccctggatct agcttctgga
      661 ccagtggatt gcacggagct ggttaccctg gatctttcgg aagactgttc gcaggttatg
      721 gatcccgcta tcctggagcc ctacggagta tgttcggaaa gtatggacac ggctaccctg
      781 gcgcct
//

LOCUS       BM293273                 703 bp    mRNA    linear   EST 01-JUL-2002
DEFINITION  EST575815 AvSG Amblyomma variegatum cDNA clone AVABS11 3' end, mRNA
            sequence.
ACCESSION   BM293273
VERSION     BM293273.1  GI:21643240
KEYWORDS    EST.
SOURCE      Amblyomma variegatum
  ORGANISM  Amblyomma variegatum
            Eukaryota; Metazoa; Arthropoda; Chelicerata; Arachnida; Acari;
            Parasitiformes; Ixodida; Ixodoidea; Ixodidae; Amblyomma.
REFERENCE   1  (bases 1 to 703)
  AUTHORS   Nene,V., Lee,D., Quackenbush,J., Skilton,R., Mwaura,S.,
            Gardner,M.J. and Bishop,R.
  TITLE     AvGI, an index of genes transcribed in the salivary glands of the
            ixodid tick Amblyomma variegatum
  JOURNAL   Int. J. Parasitol. 32 (12), 1447-1456 (2002)
   PUBMED   12392910
COMMENT     Other_ESTs: EST575816
            Contact: Vish Nene
            Parasite Genomics Group
            The Institute for Genomic Research
            9712 Medical Center Drive, Rockville, MD 20850, USA
            Tel: 301-610-5968
            Fax: 301-838-0208
            Email: nene@tigr.org
            Seq primer: M13 forward.
FEATURES             Location/Qualifiers
     source          1..703
                     /organism="Amblyomma variegatum"
                     /mol_type="mRNA"
                     /db_xref="taxon:34610"
                     /clone="AVABS11"
                     /tissue_type="Salivary glands"
                     /dev_stage="Adult"
                     /lab_host="E.coli strain DH10B-TonA"
                     /clone_lib="AvSG"
                     /note="Vector: pCMV-SPORT6.1; Salivary glands were
                     dissected on day five after initiation of feeding. Total
                     RNA was prepared using acid guanidium
                     thiocyanate-phenol-chloroform extraction. The cDNA library
                     was custom prepared by Invitrogen Corporation. Briefly,
                     first strand cDNA was primed using oligo(dT) containing a
                     NotI site. Size fractionated double stranded cDNA was
                     ligated to EcoRV-NotI cleaved vector and electroporated
                     into E.coli."
ORIGIN      
        1 gtttatttca gagacctttg tcgaggataa ttgtatttag tggtttgaag tgacgtggtt
       61 cttgcattca agaaatttat gtcagggcgc gtcactgtgt ccggaaggtc gtggccgctg
      121 tgtcaacgag ggcagctcct acgggggtgc tagcaacgac gttttccttg tgcgtctcag
      181 tggcggtgtg gactggcacc ggcactccct gggggaccgg aactggcacg gggaccggcc
      241 tggggactgg taatggttgc gggatcggct gtgggactgg atgtgggacc gggtatggga
      301 ctgggactgg cagtggcacg agacgttcgc gcaggactgc agtgtacaca gccacagcat
      361 actggatgcc agtgtgaggg tcagtaacga cacgaacgtc gctggggatg tgactgaagc
      421 ctcctatacg ttcgacggcg cctagaccac ggagtgctcc gtaaggcaag ccgacaccgt
      481 atgatcccgg gtagggggtc agaagacctc cgagcggtcc tccgaatgct ccacttccgt
      541 acagtcctcc gtaggcgcca gggtagccgt gtccataact tccgaacata cctccgtagg
      601 ctccaggata gcgggatcca taacctgcga acagtcctcc gaaagatcca gggtaaccag
      661 ctccgtgcaa tccactggtc cagaagctag atccagggta agc
//

LOCUS       BM293272                 720 bp    mRNA    linear   EST 01-JUL-2002
DEFINITION  EST575814 AvSG Amblyomma variegatum cDNA clone AVABS10 5' end, mRNA
            sequence.
ACCESSION   BM293272
VERSION     BM293272.1  GI:21643239
KEYWORDS    EST.
SOURCE      Amblyomma variegatum
  ORGANISM  Amblyomma variegatum
            Eukaryota; Metazoa; Arthropoda; Chelicerata; Arachnida; Acari;
            Parasitiformes; Ixodida; Ixodoidea; Ixodidae; Amblyomma.
REFERENCE   1  (bases 1 to 720)
  AUTHORS   Nene,V., Lee,D., Quackenbush,J., Skilton,R., Mwaura,S.,
            Gardner,M.J. and Bishop,R.
  TITLE     AvGI, an index of genes transcribed in the salivary glands of the
            ixodid tick Amblyomma variegatum
  JOURNAL   Int. J. Parasitol. 32 (12), 1447-1456 (2002)
   PUBMED   12392910
COMMENT     Other_ESTs: EST575813
            Contact: Vish Nene
            Parasite Genomics Group
            The Institute for Genomic Research
            9712 Medical Center Drive, Rockville, MD 20850, USA
            Tel: 301-610-5968
            Fax: 301-838-0208
            Email: nene@tigr.org
            Seq primer: M13 reverse.
FEATURES             Location/Qualifiers
     source          1..720
                     /organism="Amblyomma variegatum"
                     /mol_type="mRNA"
                     /db_xref="taxon:34610"
                     /clone="AVABS10"
                     /tissue_type="Salivary glands"
                     /dev_stage="Adult"
                     /lab_host="E.coli strain DH10B-TonA"
                     /clone_lib="AvSG"
                     /note="Vector: pCMV-SPORT6.1; Salivary glands were
                     dissected on day five after initiation of feeding. Total
                     RNA was prepared using acid guanidium
                     thiocyanate-phenol-chloroform extraction. The cDNA library
                     was custom prepared by Invitrogen Corporation. Briefly,
                     first strand cDNA was primed using oligo(dT) containing a
                     NotI site. Size fractionated double stranded cDNA was
                     ligated to EcoRV-NotI cleaved vector and electroporated
                     into E.coli."
ORIGIN      
        1 gcacgggtca ccttgggcat caggctttcg gacgtccacc gcggcagtcg tcccggccca
       61 acagctcgcc gactcctttc agtccgtgaa gtgctttcgc gagcatctgt ctggctaaca
      121 gtagttcaag atggctggcc actttagcta cccaccacct gagatgatga aggagctcaa
      181 ggcaactgct gaggccattg ttgcccctgg gaagggcatc ttggctgctg atgaaagtac
      241 cgccaccatg ggcaagcgtc tccagggcat tggcgtagag aacactgagg agcaccggcg
      301 ccagtaccgg cagctcttgt tcacatgcgg cgagcagatg aatagtgcca tcagcggcgt
      361 catcctgttc catgaaacgc tgtaccagca ggctgacaat ggaaccccat ttgtgaagat
      421 cctcgagaac cgtggcatca tccccggcat caaagtggac aaaggcgttg ttccactcat
      481 gggcactgat gatgagagca ccacgcaggg tcttgatgac cttaccaagc gatgtgtcca
      541 gtaccgcaag gatggctgcc gctttgccaa gtggcgctgt gtcctgaaga tccgccccca
      601 ctgcccatca cccctgtcga tcttggaaaa tgccaacgta ctggctcgct atgctgtctg
      661 ctgccaacag gctggcatcg tgccgattgt ggagccagag gtgcttcctg atggtgacac
//

LOCUS       BM293271                 744 bp    mRNA    linear   EST 01-JUL-2002
DEFINITION  EST575813 AvSG Amblyomma variegatum cDNA clone AVABS10 3' end, mRNA
            sequence.
ACCESSION   BM293271
VERSION     BM293271.1  GI:21643238
KEYWORDS    EST.
SOURCE      Amblyomma variegatum
  ORGANISM  Amblyomma variegatum
            Eukaryota; Metazoa; Arthropoda; Chelicerata; Arachnida; Acari;
            Parasitiformes; Ixodida; Ixodoidea; Ixodidae; Amblyomma.
REFERENCE   1  (bases 1 to 744)
  AUTHORS   Nene,V., Lee,D., Quackenbush,J., Skilton,R., Mwaura,S.,
            Gardner,M.J. and Bishop,R.
  TITLE     AvGI, an index of genes transcribed in the salivary glands of the
            ixodid tick Amblyomma variegatum
  JOURNAL   Int. J. Parasitol. 32 (12), 1447-1456 (2002)
   PUBMED   12392910
COMMENT     Other_ESTs: EST575814
            Contact: Vish Nene
            Parasite Genomics Group
            The Institute for Genomic Research
            9712 Medical Center Drive, Rockville, MD 20850, USA
            Tel: 301-610-5968
            Fax: 301-838-0208
            Email: nene@tigr.org
            Seq primer: M13 forward.
FEATURES             Location/Qualifiers
     source          1..744
                     /organism="Amblyomma variegatum"
                     /mol_type="mRNA"
                     /db_xref="taxon:34610"
                     /clone="AVABS10"
                     /tissue_type="Salivary glands"
                     /dev_stage="Adult"
                     /lab_host="E.coli strain DH10B-TonA"
                     /clone_lib="AvSG"
                     /note="Vector: pCMV-SPORT6.1; Salivary glands were
                     dissected on day five after initiation of feeding. Total
                     RNA was prepared using acid guanidium
                     thiocyanate-phenol-chloroform extraction. The cDNA library
                     was custom prepared by Invitrogen Corporation. Briefly,
                     first strand cDNA was primed using oligo(dT) containing a
                     NotI site. Size fractionated double stranded cDNA was
                     ligated to EcoRV-NotI cleaved vector and electroporated
                     into E.coli."
ORIGIN      
        1 tccagcaaca cctccggcgt actttcctag agcagcttca ctgcaggcct tggcacgctt
       61 caagaattca tcctggcccg ccttgacccc gttaggcttg ccagcccaag ccttcagggc
      121 actggcttgc agggcacggc catagctgaa ggtcagtgcc cagggcttct tgcccgggta
      181 cttgttgatg gcatccaggt tgaccgatgc ctcctcctca gactggccac cagacaggaa
      241 tgtgatgcca ggaactgcag ctggcacagt cctctgcagg gtggtgacag tggcgcgggc
      301 aacgtctgcc ggtgtgtact tcttggtgca gctctggcca gcggtgacca tgttgggctt
      361 gagcagggtg ccctccagat agacatggtg gtcactcaga gccttgtaca cggctgccag
      421 cacctcctca gtgaccttct gtgcccggtc caggtcgtgg tcaccatcag gaagcacctc
      481 tggctccaca atcggcacga tgccagcctg ttggcagcag acagcatagc gagccagtac
      541 gttggcattt tccaagatcg acaggggtga tgggcagtgg gggcggatct tcaggacaca
      601 gcgccacttg gcaaagcggc agccatcctt gcggtactgg acacatcgct tggtaaggtc
      661 atcaagaccc tgcgtggtgc tctcatcatc agtgcccatg agtggaaaca cgcctttgtc
      721 cactttgatg cccgggatga tgcc
//

LOCUS       BM293270                 711 bp    mRNA    linear   EST 01-JUL-2002
DEFINITION  EST575812 AvSG Amblyomma variegatum cDNA clone AVABS09 5' end, mRNA
            sequence.
ACCESSION   BM293270
VERSION     BM293270.1  GI:21643237
KEYWORDS    EST.
SOURCE      Amblyomma variegatum
  ORGANISM  Amblyomma variegatum
            Eukaryota; Metazoa; Arthropoda; Chelicerata; Arachnida; Acari;
            Parasitiformes; Ixodida; Ixodoidea; Ixodidae; Amblyomma.
REFERENCE   1  (bases 1 to 711)
  AUTHORS   Nene,V., Lee,D., Quackenbush,J., Skilton,R., Mwaura,S.,
            Gardner,M.J. and Bishop,R.
  TITLE     AvGI, an index of genes transcribed in the salivary glands of the
            ixodid tick Amblyomma variegatum
  JOURNAL   Int. J. Parasitol. 32 (12), 1447-1456 (2002)
   PUBMED   12392910
COMMENT     Contact: Vish Nene
            Parasite Genomics Group
            The Institute for Genomic Research
            9712 Medical Center Drive, Rockville, MD 20850, USA
            Tel: 301-610-5968
            Fax: 301-838-0208
            Email: nene@tigr.org
            Seq primer: M13 reverse.
FEATURES             Location/Qualifiers
     source          1..711
                     /organism="Amblyomma variegatum"
                     /mol_type="mRNA"
                     /db_xref="taxon:34610"
                     /clone="AVABS09"
                     /tissue_type="Salivary glands"
                     /dev_stage="Adult"
                     /lab_host="E.coli strain DH10B-TonA"
                     /clone_lib="AvSG"
                     /note="Vector: pCMV-SPORT6.1; Salivary glands were
                     dissected on day five after initiation of feeding. Total
                     RNA was prepared using acid guanidium
                     thiocyanate-phenol-chloroform extraction. The cDNA library
                     was custom prepared by Invitrogen Corporation. Briefly,
                     first strand cDNA was primed using oligo(dT) containing a
                     NotI site. Size fractionated double stranded cDNA was
                     ligated to EcoRV-NotI cleaved vector and electroporated
                     into E.coli."
ORIGIN      
        1 cacagaggca tcgccctgtt gtatatctgt attctggtat cctacctaca gccgtagccc
       61 tgtctgggtc tgcaatgagg gagtacaaga ttgtggtgtt gggaagcgga ggtgttggta
      121 aaagtgccct gactgtacag tttgttcagg gcatctttgt ggaaaaatat gacccaacca
      181 ttgaagacag ctaccggaag caagtggaag tggatggtca acagtgcatg ctggaaatct
      241 tggacactgc cggaacagag caattcacag caatgcgcga cttgtacatg aagaatggcc
      301 aaggcttcgt gctcgtttta ctccatcacg gcccagtcaa ccttcaatga cctccaggac
      361 ctcagggagc agatcctcag agtcaaggac atggatgatg tgccaatgat tctcgtggga
      421 aacaagtgcg acctggaaga tgagagggtg gtcggcaagg accaaggcgc taacttggct
      481 cgctcattca acaactgcgc cttcctcgag agttctgcca aggccaagat caatgtcaac
      541 gagattttct acgacctcgt ccggcagatc aaccgcaaga accccgagaa gaagccaaac
      601 accaaaaaga agtccaagtg tgtcctattg tagaaagcac gctgcgacct ccctctctgg
      661 cgccaggctg acagatgtcc cccactcctg gttgcatcat cgtgcccgcg a
//

LOCUS       BM293269                 717 bp    mRNA    linear   EST 01-JUL-2002
DEFINITION  EST575811 AvSG Amblyomma variegatum cDNA clone AVABS08 5' end, mRNA
            sequence.
ACCESSION   BM293269
VERSION     BM293269.1  GI:21643236
KEYWORDS    EST.
SOURCE      Amblyomma variegatum
  ORGANISM  Amblyomma variegatum
            Eukaryota; Metazoa; Arthropoda; Chelicerata; Arachnida; Acari;
            Parasitiformes; Ixodida; Ixodoidea; Ixodidae; Amblyomma.
REFERENCE   1  (bases 1 to 717)
  AUTHORS   Nene,V., Lee,D., Quackenbush,J., Skilton,R., Mwaura,S.,
            Gardner,M.J. and Bishop,R.
  TITLE     AvGI, an index of genes transcribed in the salivary glands of the
            ixodid tick Amblyomma variegatum
  JOURNAL   Int. J. Parasitol. 32 (12), 1447-1456 (2002)
   PUBMED   12392910
COMMENT     Contact: Vish Nene
            Parasite Genomics Group
            The Institute for Genomic Research
            9712 Medical Center Drive, Rockville, MD 20850, USA
            Tel: 301-610-5968
            Fax: 301-838-0208
            Email: nene@tigr.org
            Seq primer: M13 reverse.
FEATURES             Location/Qualifiers
     source          1..717
                     /organism="Amblyomma variegatum"
                     /mol_type="mRNA"
                     /db_xref="taxon:34610"
                     /clone="AVABS08"
                     /tissue_type="Salivary glands"
                     /dev_stage="Adult"
                     /lab_host="E.coli strain DH10B-TonA"
                     /clone_lib="AvSG"
                     /note="Vector: pCMV-SPORT6.1; Salivary glands were
                     dissected on day five after initiation of feeding. Total
                     RNA was prepared using acid guanidium
                     thiocyanate-phenol-chloroform extraction. The cDNA library
                     was custom prepared by Invitrogen Corporation. Briefly,
                     first strand cDNA was primed using oligo(dT) containing a
                     NotI site. Size fractionated double stranded cDNA was
                     ligated to EcoRV-NotI cleaved vector and electroporated
                     into E.coli."
ORIGIN      
        1 gccgaggtgt aggaacttct tgttggggtt ctgaaatctg caatcatcac catacgggaa
       61 caactttttt aaaatgtctg agcagttgga gttgaaggga gcccttaggg gtcacaatgg
      121 ctgggtaact cgaattgcaa caaacccgaa atttcctgag acggtgctgt ccgcgtcgcg
      181 ggacaagacc cttattctgt gggagctcac caaagatgag acgagctacg gtattccgaa
      241 gcggcgcctc aagggacacg gtcattttgt gaccgatgtc gtgatgtcgt cggacggcca
      301 gtatgctttg tcatgctcgt gggacaagac gctgcggctg tgggatttga ttgttggacg
      361 cacaactcgt cgctttgaag accaccacaa ggatgtcctg agtgtggcat tctctgctga
      421 caaccgccag attgtttcag gctctcggga caagaccatc aagctgtgga acacgcttgc
      481 acagtgcaag tatactattg aggctgctca caacgattgg gtgtcttgtg tgcgcttctc
      541 gcccaacaac aataacccca tcattgtctc ttgtggttgg gactctgagg tgaaggtgtg
      601 gaacctcacc cactgcaagc tgaagaaagc acatgatgaa gaacaccagg gctacttgaa
      661 caccgtgact gtgtcacctg atggctcact gtgtgcctct ggtggaaagg attttgc
//

LOCUS       BM293268                 720 bp    mRNA    linear   EST 01-JUL-2002
DEFINITION  EST575810 AvSG Amblyomma variegatum cDNA clone AVABS07 5' end, mRNA
            sequence.
ACCESSION   BM293268
VERSION     BM293268.1  GI:21643235
KEYWORDS    EST.
SOURCE      Amblyomma variegatum
  ORGANISM  Amblyomma variegatum
            Eukaryota; Metazoa; Arthropoda; Chelicerata; Arachnida; Acari;
            Parasitiformes; Ixodida; Ixodoidea; Ixodidae; Amblyomma.
REFERENCE   1  (bases 1 to 720)
  AUTHORS   Nene,V., Lee,D., Quackenbush,J., Skilton,R., Mwaura,S.,
            Gardner,M.J. and Bishop,R.
  TITLE     AvGI, an index of genes transcribed in the salivary glands of the
            ixodid tick Amblyomma variegatum
  JOURNAL   Int. J. Parasitol. 32 (12), 1447-1456 (2002)
   PUBMED   12392910
COMMENT     Other_ESTs: EST575809
            Contact: Vish Nene
            Parasite Genomics Group
            The Institute for Genomic Research
            9712 Medical Center Drive, Rockville, MD 20850, USA
            Tel: 301-610-5968
            Fax: 301-838-0208
            Email: nene@tigr.org
            Seq primer: M13 reverse.
FEATURES             Location/Qualifiers
     source          1..720
                     /organism="Amblyomma variegatum"
                     /mol_type="mRNA"
                     /db_xref="taxon:34610"
                     /clone="AVABS07"
                     /tissue_type="Salivary glands"
                     /dev_stage="Adult"
                     /lab_host="E.coli strain DH10B-TonA"
                     /clone_lib="AvSG"
                     /note="Vector: pCMV-SPORT6.1; Salivary glands were
                     dissected on day five after initiation of feeding. Total
                     RNA was prepared using acid guanidium
                     thiocyanate-phenol-chloroform extraction. The cDNA library
                     was custom prepared by Invitrogen Corporation. Briefly,
                     first strand cDNA was primed using oligo(dT) containing a
                     NotI site. Size fractionated double stranded cDNA was
                     ligated to EcoRV-NotI cleaved vector and electroporated
                     into E.coli."
ORIGIN      
        1 aacgaaagaa aaaaaaaata cgatggcttc tttgttgaaa tcaaagccag cagtcttctt
       61 aagtaccatt ggcgccggcg tgggaggcat agtactattt aaagaataca taggaggctg
      121 ccgcttcgat aaagagacga aactagatgg caagactgtg gtcattaccg gggctaatac
      181 aggcttgggc aaagccgccg ctaaagagtt tgccggcaga ggcgccagtg tgatcatggc
      241 ttgccgtgac cttgtcaagt gtcgccgagt gagacgggag atcctcactg cagtcaagaa
      301 caagcacgtt gtctgcgaag agctggacct ggcatctctg gaatctgtgc ggaactttgc
      361 agcaagaatt aatgaaagtg tcaagaaagt tgacatcctc gtgaacaatg caggcgttat
      421 gaggtgtcca aagctactga caaaggatgg ctttgaaatg caacttggcg tcaaccatct
      481 gggccatttt tacttgaccc tgctgctgtt ggacaagatc aaggtggcgg caccaagccg
      541 catagtcaac gtctcaagcg tggcacacat gcggggcaag atcaactatg ccgacttcaa
      601 ctcggacaag gactacaatc ctgcagatgc ctacagccag agcaagctgg caaatgtcct
      661 ctttactacg gaacttgccc agaggctcaa aggtacgggg tgtgtctgtg tttgcggtgc
//

LOCUS       BM293267                 126 bp    mRNA    linear   EST 01-JUL-2002
DEFINITION  EST575809 AvSG Amblyomma variegatum cDNA clone AVABS07 3' end, mRNA
            sequence.
ACCESSION   BM293267
VERSION     BM293267.1  GI:21643234
KEYWORDS    EST.
SOURCE      Amblyomma variegatum
  ORGANISM  Amblyomma variegatum
            Eukaryota; Metazoa; Arthropoda; Chelicerata; Arachnida; Acari;
            Parasitiformes; Ixodida; Ixodoidea; Ixodidae; Amblyomma.
REFERENCE   1  (bases 1 to 126)
  AUTHORS   Nene,V., Lee,D., Quackenbush,J., Skilton,R., Mwaura,S.,
            Gardner,M.J. and Bishop,R.
  TITLE     AvGI, an index of genes transcribed in the salivary glands of the
            ixodid tick Amblyomma variegatum
  JOURNAL   Int. J. Parasitol. 32 (12), 1447-1456 (2002)
   PUBMED   12392910
COMMENT     Other_ESTs: EST575810
            Contact: Vish Nene
            Parasite Genomics Group
            The Institute for Genomic Research
            9712 Medical Center Drive, Rockville, MD 20850, USA
            Tel: 301-610-5968
            Fax: 301-838-0208
            Email: nene@tigr.org
            Seq primer: M13 forward.
FEATURES             Location/Qualifiers
     source          1..126
                     /organism="Amblyomma variegatum"
                     /mol_type="mRNA"
                     /db_xref="taxon:34610"
                     /clone="AVABS07"
                     /tissue_type="Salivary glands"
                     /dev_stage="Adult"
                     /lab_host="E.coli strain DH10B-TonA"
                     /clone_lib="AvSG"
                     /note="Vector: pCMV-SPORT6.1; Salivary glands were
                     dissected on day five after initiation of feeding. Total
                     RNA was prepared using acid guanidium
                     thiocyanate-phenol-chloroform extraction. The cDNA library
                     was custom prepared by Invitrogen Corporation. Briefly,
                     first strand cDNA was primed using oligo(dT) containing a
                     NotI site. Size fractionated double stranded cDNA was
                     ligated to EcoRV-NotI cleaved vector and electroporated
                     into E.coli."
ORIGIN      
        1 gagttgcaca acatttattt acatccttgt accccctcta gggggcgtct attttggcac
       61 tggggacctt aatcctgctt acacacgcta cgaatcacat ctttaatggc ttgtaatctt
      121 gggcaa
//

LOCUS       BM293266                 671 bp    mRNA    linear   EST 01-JUL-2002
DEFINITION  EST575808 AvSG Amblyomma variegatum cDNA clone AVABS06 5' end, mRNA
            sequence.
ACCESSION   BM293266
VERSION     BM293266.1  GI:21643233
KEYWORDS    EST.
SOURCE      Amblyomma variegatum
  ORGANISM  Amblyomma variegatum
            Eukaryota; Metazoa; Arthropoda; Chelicerata; Arachnida; Acari;
            Parasitiformes; Ixodida; Ixodoidea; Ixodidae; Amblyomma.
REFERENCE   1  (bases 1 to 671)
  AUTHORS   Nene,V., Lee,D., Quackenbush,J., Skilton,R., Mwaura,S.,
            Gardner,M.J. and Bishop,R.
  TITLE     AvGI, an index of genes transcribed in the salivary glands of the
            ixodid tick Amblyomma variegatum
  JOURNAL   Int. J. Parasitol. 32 (12), 1447-1456 (2002)
   PUBMED   12392910
COMMENT     Other_ESTs: EST575807
            Contact: Vish Nene
            Parasite Genomics Group
            The Institute for Genomic Research
            9712 Medical Center Drive, Rockville, MD 20850, USA
            Tel: 301-610-5968
            Fax: 301-838-0208
            Email: nene@tigr.org
            Seq primer: M13 reverse.
FEATURES             Location/Qualifiers
     source          1..671
                     /organism="Amblyomma variegatum"
                     /mol_type="mRNA"
                     /db_xref="taxon:34610"
                     /clone="AVABS06"
                     /tissue_type="Salivary glands"
                     /dev_stage="Adult"
                     /lab_host="E.coli strain DH10B-TonA"
                     /clone_lib="AvSG"
                     /note="Vector: pCMV-SPORT6.1; Salivary glands were
                     dissected on day five after initiation of feeding. Total
                     RNA was prepared using acid guanidium
                     thiocyanate-phenol-chloroform extraction. The cDNA library
                     was custom prepared by Invitrogen Corporation. Briefly,
                     first strand cDNA was primed using oligo(dT) containing a
                     NotI site. Size fractionated double stranded cDNA was
                     ligated to EcoRV-NotI cleaved vector and electroporated
                     into E.coli."
ORIGIN      
        1 ctcggctgac gtgttgtttg tgttctggcg tcgaactgag ctgatcgtcg tgcgacaggg
       61 gaaaatggag gcggctttca acatgaatgc gttcatgaac tcattcaata acagactgga
      121 taagccagtg cgtgaccacc tgaagaatgt gtacagttgc ctggctattt ccaccctggc
      181 aacagcagct ggtggatacg ttcacctgtt cacagatatc ctgcagggca actttctgac
      241 gacactgctg tcccttggcc ttctggtcgc tctctttgca gtccctgaga atggcaaaaa
      301 ccagcacatg cgcctggcca tacttgttgg ctttgccttc accacaggtt tgggcatggg
      361 accacttctg gacatcgtca tttctgtgga cccatccatc atcgccactg cattcctggc
      421 cacatgtgca gtcttcactt gtttctcact gagtgctttg tacactgacc attgccgttg
      481 gatctatgtg ggtggaaccc tgatgtcaat cctgtccgtc atgtcactgt tctccctggc
      541 caacctgttc ctgggttcat actttctgtt tcaggccaac ctgtaccttg gcgtggctgg
      601 tttctgtggc ttcgtgctct atgacaccca gctcatcatc gagaaaagga gcgtggggag
      661 cgcgactaca t
//

LOCUS       BM293265                 225 bp    mRNA    linear   EST 01-JUL-2002
DEFINITION  EST575807 AvSG Amblyomma variegatum cDNA clone AVABS06 3' end, mRNA
            sequence.
ACCESSION   BM293265
VERSION     BM293265.1  GI:21643232
KEYWORDS    EST.
SOURCE      Amblyomma variegatum
  ORGANISM  Amblyomma variegatum
            Eukaryota; Metazoa; Arthropoda; Chelicerata; Arachnida; Acari;
            Parasitiformes; Ixodida; Ixodoidea; Ixodidae; Amblyomma.
REFERENCE   1  (bases 1 to 225)
  AUTHORS   Nene,V., Lee,D., Quackenbush,J., Skilton,R., Mwaura,S.,
            Gardner,M.J. and Bishop,R.
  TITLE     AvGI, an index of genes transcribed in the salivary glands of the
            ixodid tick Amblyomma variegatum
  JOURNAL   Int. J. Parasitol. 32 (12), 1447-1456 (2002)
   PUBMED   12392910
COMMENT     Other_ESTs: EST575808
            Contact: Vish Nene
            Parasite Genomics Group
            The Institute for Genomic Research
            9712 Medical Center Drive, Rockville, MD 20850, USA
            Tel: 301-610-5968
            Fax: 301-838-0208
            Email: nene@tigr.org
            Seq primer: M13 forward.
FEATURES             Location/Qualifiers
     source          1..225
                     /organism="Amblyomma variegatum"
                     /mol_type="mRNA"
                     /db_xref="taxon:34610"
                     /clone="AVABS06"
                     /tissue_type="Salivary glands"
                     /dev_stage="Adult"
                     /lab_host="E.coli strain DH10B-TonA"
                     /clone_lib="AvSG"
                     /note="Vector: pCMV-SPORT6.1; Salivary glands were
                     dissected on day five after initiation of feeding. Total
                     RNA was prepared using acid guanidium
                     thiocyanate-phenol-chloroform extraction. The cDNA library
                     was custom prepared by Invitrogen Corporation. Briefly,
                     first strand cDNA was primed using oligo(dT) containing a
                     NotI site. Size fractionated double stranded cDNA was
                     ligated to EcoRV-NotI cleaved vector and electroporated
                     into E.coli."
ORIGIN      
        1 ataactttga ccacttttat tgagccacaa gtaacaccca taaatacaga gcaaacccac
       61 taatgcaaac tatgattggc aatggttcac tttttgtgca agttcaagca gttgcaatgg
      121 gcatgttgaa ctctgaactt caatgcgtcc ctaattccca atgcattgca aatgtacact
      181 gtaagatgtt ggaacatcaa gatgtacaca acacttgcat tcaaa
//

LOCUS       BM293264                 619 bp    mRNA    linear   EST 01-JUL-2002
DEFINITION  EST575806 AvSG Amblyomma variegatum cDNA clone AVABS05 5' end, mRNA
            sequence.
ACCESSION   BM293264
VERSION     BM293264.1  GI:21643231
KEYWORDS    EST.
SOURCE      Amblyomma variegatum
  ORGANISM  Amblyomma variegatum
            Eukaryota; Metazoa; Arthropoda; Chelicerata; Arachnida; Acari;
            Parasitiformes; Ixodida; Ixodoidea; Ixodidae; Amblyomma.
REFERENCE   1  (bases 1 to 619)
  AUTHORS   Nene,V., Lee,D., Quackenbush,J., Skilton,R., Mwaura,S.,
            Gardner,M.J. and Bishop,R.
  TITLE     AvGI, an index of genes transcribed in the salivary glands of the
            ixodid tick Amblyomma variegatum
  JOURNAL   Int. J. Parasitol. 32 (12), 1447-1456 (2002)
   PUBMED   12392910
COMMENT     Other_ESTs: EST575805
            Contact: Vish Nene
            Parasite Genomics Group
            The Institute for Genomic Research
            9712 Medical Center Drive, Rockville, MD 20850, USA
            Tel: 301-610-5968
            Fax: 301-838-0208
            Email: nene@tigr.org
            Seq primer: M13 reverse.
FEATURES             Location/Qualifiers
     source          1..619
                     /organism="Amblyomma variegatum"
                     /mol_type="mRNA"
                     /db_xref="taxon:34610"
                     /clone="AVABS05"
                     /tissue_type="Salivary glands"
                     /dev_stage="Adult"
                     /lab_host="E.coli strain DH10B-TonA"
                     /clone_lib="AvSG"
                     /note="Vector: pCMV-SPORT6.1; Salivary glands were
                     dissected on day five after initiation of feeding. Total
                     RNA was prepared using acid guanidium
                     thiocyanate-phenol-chloroform extraction. The cDNA library
                     was custom prepared by Invitrogen Corporation. Briefly,
                     first strand cDNA was primed using oligo(dT) containing a
                     NotI site. Size fractionated double stranded cDNA was
                     ligated to EcoRV-NotI cleaved vector and electroporated
                     into E.coli."
ORIGIN      
        1 cgctgcgctc gctgtgctgc cgttttgtgc tgctcctgtc cgccgttcag gtacggatac
       61 ccttccagct cccgcaatgt ctgatgctga ggtcaagccc gcggctgccg caactcccaa
      121 ggccaagggt cgcaagtctg cggccggtag cgccaagaag gcgaagaagc ccgcaagtca
      181 cccgaagtac accgagatgg tcaagaagtc catcgaggcc ttgaaggagc gtgggggttc
      241 gtcacgccaa gccatccaca agtacatcat gggccactat gacgtcggca aggacaccaa
      301 ggtggtaaac acccacctga agctggcgct caagcgtgcc gtccagactg gcctgctgaa
      361 gcactcaaag ggcacgggcg cgtctgggtc cttccgcctc gccgacaaag ctgcagccgg
      421 acccaagaag tcacctgcca agcgcgggcc aaagaaggcc ggagcagcga agtctccaaa
      481 gaaggcggca aagcccaagg ctgcgaagtc tcctaagaag gccgcgaagc ccaaggcagc
      541 gaaggccgca aagcccaaga ccgccgcggc aaagcctaaa gttgcaaaga agcccaaggc
      601 accacagaag gcgaagtct
//

LOCUS       BM293263                 269 bp    mRNA    linear   EST 01-JUL-2002
DEFINITION  EST575805 AvSG Amblyomma variegatum cDNA clone AVABS05 3' end, mRNA
            sequence.
ACCESSION   BM293263
VERSION     BM293263.1  GI:21643230
KEYWORDS    EST.
SOURCE      Amblyomma variegatum
  ORGANISM  Amblyomma variegatum
            Eukaryota; Metazoa; Arthropoda; Chelicerata; Arachnida; Acari;
            Parasitiformes; Ixodida; Ixodoidea; Ixodidae; Amblyomma.
REFERENCE   1  (bases 1 to 269)
  AUTHORS   Nene,V., Lee,D., Quackenbush,J., Skilton,R., Mwaura,S.,
            Gardner,M.J. and Bishop,R.
  TITLE     AvGI, an index of genes transcribed in the salivary glands of the
            ixodid tick Amblyomma variegatum
  JOURNAL   Int. J. Parasitol. 32 (12), 1447-1456 (2002)
   PUBMED   12392910
COMMENT     Other_ESTs: EST575806
            Contact: Vish Nene
            Parasite Genomics Group
            The Institute for Genomic Research
            9712 Medical Center Drive, Rockville, MD 20850, USA
            Tel: 301-610-5968
            Fax: 301-838-0208
            Email: nene@tigr.org
            Seq primer: M13 forward.
FEATURES             Location/Qualifiers
     source          1..269
                     /organism="Amblyomma variegatum"
                     /mol_type="mRNA"
                     /db_xref="taxon:34610"
                     /clone="AVABS05"
                     /tissue_type="Salivary glands"
                     /dev_stage="Adult"
                     /lab_host="E.coli strain DH10B-TonA"
                     /clone_lib="AvSG"
                     /note="Vector: pCMV-SPORT6.1; Salivary glands were
                     dissected on day five after initiation of feeding. Total
                     RNA was prepared using acid guanidium
                     thiocyanate-phenol-chloroform extraction. The cDNA library
                     was custom prepared by Invitrogen Corporation. Briefly,
                     first strand cDNA was primed using oligo(dT) containing a
                     NotI site. Size fractionated double stranded cDNA was
                     ligated to EcoRV-NotI cleaved vector and electroporated
                     into E.coli."
ORIGIN      
        1 ttttggcgag gaacacgctt ttattataaa agcgacatgt gtcatgacgc acgaggacga
       61 attggcagta tttacaggtg atgagaacat atgcagataa tttaacaagt tcgtgacgtc
      121 ttcatgcttg gtgagaatgg atatttacag attcgagtcc ctcggctggt cggcagcgga
      181 cgagtgtgag ccttcgatgg acatgagggg gtgacgtagt ggggaagcgc cttacatgcg
      241 aagcttcttg tagccgcact gcgcttgtt
//

LOCUS       BM293262                 695 bp    mRNA    linear   EST 01-JUL-2002
DEFINITION  EST575804 AvSG Amblyomma variegatum cDNA clone AVABS04 5' end, mRNA
            sequence.
ACCESSION   BM293262
VERSION     BM293262.1  GI:21643229
KEYWORDS    EST.
SOURCE      Amblyomma variegatum
  ORGANISM  Amblyomma variegatum
            Eukaryota; Metazoa; Arthropoda; Chelicerata; Arachnida; Acari;
            Parasitiformes; Ixodida; Ixodoidea; Ixodidae; Amblyomma.
REFERENCE   1  (bases 1 to 695)
  AUTHORS   Nene,V., Lee,D., Quackenbush,J., Skilton,R., Mwaura,S.,
            Gardner,M.J. and Bishop,R.
  TITLE     AvGI, an index of genes transcribed in the salivary glands of the
            ixodid tick Amblyomma variegatum
  JOURNAL   Int. J. Parasitol. 32 (12), 1447-1456 (2002)
   PUBMED   12392910
COMMENT     Other_ESTs: EST575803
            Contact: Vish Nene
            Parasite Genomics Group
            The Institute for Genomic Research
            9712 Medical Center Drive, Rockville, MD 20850, USA
            Tel: 301-610-5968
            Fax: 301-838-0208
            Email: nene@tigr.org
            Seq primer: M13 reverse.
FEATURES             Location/Qualifiers
     source          1..695
                     /organism="Amblyomma variegatum"
                     /mol_type="mRNA"
                     /db_xref="taxon:34610"
                     /clone="AVABS04"
                     /tissue_type="Salivary glands"
                     /dev_stage="Adult"
                     /lab_host="E.coli strain DH10B-TonA"
                     /clone_lib="AvSG"
                     /note="Vector: pCMV-SPORT6.1; Salivary glands were
                     dissected on day five after initiation of feeding. Total
                     RNA was prepared using acid guanidium
                     thiocyanate-phenol-chloroform extraction. The cDNA library
                     was custom prepared by Invitrogen Corporation. Briefly,
                     first strand cDNA was primed using oligo(dT) containing a
                     NotI site. Size fractionated double stranded cDNA was
                     ligated to EcoRV-NotI cleaved vector and electroporated
                     into E.coli."
ORIGIN      
        1 gcgctcgctg tgctgccgtt ttgtgctgct cctgtccgcc gttcaggtac ggataccctt
       61 ccagctcccg caatgtctga tgctgaggtc aagcccgcgg ctgccgcaac tcccaaggcc
      121 aagggtcgca agtctgcggc cggtagcgcc aagaaggcga agaagcccgc aagtcacccg
      181 aagtacaccg agatggtgaa gaagtccatt gaagccctga aggagcgcgg tggttcgtca
      241 cgccaagcca tccacaagta catcatgggc cactatgacg tcggcaagga caccaaggtg
      301 gtaaacaccc acctgaagct ggcgctcaag cgtgccgtcc agactggcct gctgaagcac
      361 tcaaagggca cgggcgcatc tgggtccttc cgcctcgccg acaaagctgc agccggaccc
      421 aagaaagtca cctgccaagc gcgggccaaa gaaggccgga gcagcgaagt ctccaaagaa
      481 ggcggcaaag cccaaggccg cgaagtctcc taagaaggcc gcgaagccca aggcagcgaa
      541 ggccgcaaag cccaagaccg ccgcggcaaa agcctaggtt gcaaagagcc caaggcacca
      601 aagaaggcga agtctcccaa gaagcccaag gtcgccaaga aagctacccc ccagaaagca
      661 gcgaagaagt aagctggtct cgccttcatc ctcgc
//

LOCUS       BM293261                 604 bp    mRNA    linear   EST 01-JUL-2002
DEFINITION  EST575803 AvSG Amblyomma variegatum cDNA clone AVABS04 3' end, mRNA
            sequence.
ACCESSION   BM293261
VERSION     BM293261.1  GI:21643228
KEYWORDS    EST.
SOURCE      Amblyomma variegatum
  ORGANISM  Amblyomma variegatum
            Eukaryota; Metazoa; Arthropoda; Chelicerata; Arachnida; Acari;
            Parasitiformes; Ixodida; Ixodoidea; Ixodidae; Amblyomma.
REFERENCE   1  (bases 1 to 604)
  AUTHORS   Nene,V., Lee,D., Quackenbush,J., Skilton,R., Mwaura,S.,
            Gardner,M.J. and Bishop,R.
  TITLE     AvGI, an index of genes transcribed in the salivary glands of the
            ixodid tick Amblyomma variegatum
  JOURNAL   Int. J. Parasitol. 32 (12), 1447-1456 (2002)
   PUBMED   12392910
COMMENT     Other_ESTs: EST575804
            Contact: Vish Nene
            Parasite Genomics Group
            The Institute for Genomic Research
            9712 Medical Center Drive, Rockville, MD 20850, USA
            Tel: 301-610-5968
            Fax: 301-838-0208
            Email: nene@tigr.org
            Seq primer: M13 forward.
FEATURES             Location/Qualifiers
     source          1..604
                     /organism="Amblyomma variegatum"
                     /mol_type="mRNA"
                     /db_xref="taxon:34610"
                     /clone="AVABS04"
                     /tissue_type="Salivary glands"
                     /dev_stage="Adult"
                     /lab_host="E.coli strain DH10B-TonA"
                     /clone_lib="AvSG"
                     /note="Vector: pCMV-SPORT6.1; Salivary glands were
                     dissected on day five after initiation of feeding. Total
                     RNA was prepared using acid guanidium
                     thiocyanate-phenol-chloroform extraction. The cDNA library
                     was custom prepared by Invitrogen Corporation. Briefly,
                     first strand cDNA was primed using oligo(dT) containing a
                     NotI site. Size fractionated double stranded cDNA was
                     ligated to EcoRV-NotI cleaved vector and electroporated
                     into E.coli."
ORIGIN      
        1 ggcgaggaac acgcttttat tataaaagcg acatgtgtca tgacgcacga ggacgaattg
       61 gcagtattta caggtgatga gaacatatgc agataattta acaagttcgt gacgtcttca
      121 tgcttggtga gaatggatat ttacagattc gagtccctcg gctggtcggc agcggacgag
      181 tgtgagcctt cgatggacat gagggggtga cgtagtgggg aagcgcctta catgcggagc
      241 ttcttgtagc cgcactgcgc ttgttatgag ggcgacgggt gagtatgaag tgccgcagca
      301 gccggcgagg atgaaggcga gaccagctta cttcttcgct gccttcttgg gggtagcttt
      361 cttggcgacc ttgggcttct tgggagactt cgccttcttt ggtgccttgg gcttctttgc
      421 aaccttaggc tttgccgcgg cggtcttggg ctttgcggcc ttcgctgcct tgggcttcgc
      481 ggccttctta ggagacttcg cggccttggg ctttgccgcc ttctttggag acttcgctgc
      541 tccggccttc tttggcccgc gcttggcagg tgacttcttg ggtccggctg cagctttgtc
      601 ggcg
//

LOCUS       BM293260                 443 bp    mRNA    linear   EST 01-JUL-2002
DEFINITION  EST575802 AvSG Amblyomma variegatum cDNA clone AVABS03 5' end, mRNA
            sequence.
ACCESSION   BM293260
VERSION     BM293260.1  GI:21643227
KEYWORDS    EST.
SOURCE      Amblyomma variegatum
  ORGANISM  Amblyomma variegatum
            Eukaryota; Metazoa; Arthropoda; Chelicerata; Arachnida; Acari;
            Parasitiformes; Ixodida; Ixodoidea; Ixodidae; Amblyomma.
REFERENCE   1  (bases 1 to 443)
  AUTHORS   Nene,V., Lee,D., Quackenbush,J., Skilton,R., Mwaura,S.,
            Gardner,M.J. and Bishop,R.
  TITLE     AvGI, an index of genes transcribed in the salivary glands of the
            ixodid tick Amblyomma variegatum
  JOURNAL   Int. J. Parasitol. 32 (12), 1447-1456 (2002)
   PUBMED   12392910
COMMENT     Contact: Vish Nene
            Parasite Genomics Group
            The Institute for Genomic Research
            9712 Medical Center Drive, Rockville, MD 20850, USA
            Tel: 301-610-5968
            Fax: 301-838-0208
            Email: nene@tigr.org
            Seq primer: M13 reverse.
FEATURES             Location/Qualifiers
     source          1..443
                     /organism="Amblyomma variegatum"
                     /mol_type="mRNA"
                     /db_xref="taxon:34610"
                     /clone="AVABS03"
                     /tissue_type="Salivary glands"
                     /dev_stage="Adult"
                     /lab_host="E.coli strain DH10B-TonA"
                     /clone_lib="AvSG"
                     /note="Vector: pCMV-SPORT6.1; Salivary glands were
                     dissected on day five after initiation of feeding. Total
                     RNA was prepared using acid guanidium
                     thiocyanate-phenol-chloroform extraction. The cDNA library
                     was custom prepared by Invitrogen Corporation. Briefly,
                     first strand cDNA was primed using oligo(dT) containing a
                     NotI site. Size fractionated double stranded cDNA was
                     ligated to EcoRV-NotI cleaved vector and electroporated
                     into E.coli."
ORIGIN      
        1 cgcgtactcc agcagaaggt cctctcgccc agacagcatg aagctcttcg tcgctgtcgc
       61 actgctctcc ttgggcttga atgctgaagc gttttacggt ggctggtatg gcggagggct
      121 ctatggaggc ggctacggcg gtggcttcag cagtggctgg ggctggggct ccggcctcgg
      181 cggtgttggt ctctacggcc tcggaggtgg cttacgcggc ttgagcggct tgggaggcct
      241 gtacggcttg ggtggcttga gcggtttggg tggctacggc cgcttgggtg gactgtatgg
      301 cttgggcggc tacggccgct tgggtggcct gtacggcttg ggtggcttga gcggcttggg
      361 ctatcctggc ttgggtcttc ttggaggcct cggcggctac ggtcccttcg gccgtctcgg
      421 cggtctcagc cccttgggag gcc
//

LOCUS       BM293259                 693 bp    mRNA    linear   EST 01-JUL-2002
DEFINITION  EST575801 AvSG Amblyomma variegatum cDNA clone AVABS02 5' end, mRNA
            sequence.
ACCESSION   BM293259
VERSION     BM293259.1  GI:21643226
KEYWORDS    EST.
SOURCE      Amblyomma variegatum
  ORGANISM  Amblyomma variegatum
            Eukaryota; Metazoa; Arthropoda; Chelicerata; Arachnida; Acari;
            Parasitiformes; Ixodida; Ixodoidea; Ixodidae; Amblyomma.
REFERENCE   1  (bases 1 to 693)
  AUTHORS   Nene,V., Lee,D., Quackenbush,J., Skilton,R., Mwaura,S.,
            Gardner,M.J. and Bishop,R.
  TITLE     AvGI, an index of genes transcribed in the salivary glands of the
            ixodid tick Amblyomma variegatum
  JOURNAL   Int. J. Parasitol. 32 (12), 1447-1456 (2002)
   PUBMED   12392910
COMMENT     Contact: Vish Nene
            Parasite Genomics Group
            The Institute for Genomic Research
            9712 Medical Center Drive, Rockville, MD 20850, USA
            Tel: 301-610-5968
            Fax: 301-838-0208
            Email: nene@tigr.org
            Seq primer: M13 reverse.
FEATURES             Location/Qualifiers
     source          1..693
                     /organism="Amblyomma variegatum"
                     /mol_type="mRNA"
                     /db_xref="taxon:34610"
                     /clone="AVABS02"
                     /tissue_type="Salivary glands"
                     /dev_stage="Adult"
                     /lab_host="E.coli strain DH10B-TonA"
                     /clone_lib="AvSG"
                     /note="Vector: pCMV-SPORT6.1; Salivary glands were
                     dissected on day five after initiation of feeding. Total
                     RNA was prepared using acid guanidium
                     thiocyanate-phenol-chloroform extraction. The cDNA library
                     was custom prepared by Invitrogen Corporation. Briefly,
                     first strand cDNA was primed using oligo(dT) containing a
                     NotI site. Size fractionated double stranded cDNA was
                     ligated to EcoRV-NotI cleaved vector and electroporated
                     into E.coli."
ORIGIN      
        1 gatcacgcat tcagctgtag ctagcgccca gaagcctgcc gagtgcgctc gccgcctcct
       61 gcaacttcag gtgtagcttg tgtatgatag tagcgcacag ctaatttcca tactgctatt
      121 ccgaggttag cgcaggtcat tagttattgc ggtaggcctc cttgtgtgca caatgagctc
      181 aaaactcagg aaaggaatgc tgttcggcat gggaaatccg cttctcgaca tttctgcttc
      241 tgtggaacct gacttcttgc aaaagtactc tctgaaagct gacaatgcca ttcttgctga
      301 tgagagtcat acctcgctgt atacggagct tgtagaaaaa tatgactgca gctacaccgc
      361 tggaggcgca actcaaaata gtctgcgagt gtttcagtgg gtggtgcaaa ttcctgaggt
      421 cgccactttc atcggcagcg ttggcaagga caagtttggt ggcattcttg agcagaaggc
      481 cagagaagct ggcgtcaatg tccggtatca atactctgac aaggagaaca caggcacgtg
      541 tgctgtgttg ctgacaaatc atggaaagag ccgatccctg tgtgccaatt tggctgctgc
      601 acagctttat tcagtggatc acctcccgca gcatgaaaat aaggctctta tggaagaagc
      661 tactcactat tacatatcgg gctttttctt tga
//

LOCUS       BM293258                 635 bp    mRNA    linear   EST 01-JUL-2002
DEFINITION  EST575800 AvSG Amblyomma variegatum cDNA clone AVABR96 5' end, mRNA
            sequence.
ACCESSION   BM293258
VERSION     BM293258.1  GI:21643225
KEYWORDS    EST.
SOURCE      Amblyomma variegatum
  ORGANISM  Amblyomma variegatum
            Eukaryota; Metazoa; Arthropoda; Chelicerata; Arachnida; Acari;
            Parasitiformes; Ixodida; Ixodoidea; Ixodidae; Amblyomma.
REFERENCE   1  (bases 1 to 635)
  AUTHORS   Nene,V., Lee,D., Quackenbush,J., Skilton,R., Mwaura,S.,
            Gardner,M.J. and Bishop,R.
  TITLE     AvGI, an index of genes transcribed in the salivary glands of the
            ixodid tick Amblyomma variegatum
  JOURNAL   Int. J. Parasitol. 32 (12), 1447-1456 (2002)
   PUBMED   12392910
COMMENT     Contact: Vish Nene
            Parasite Genomics Group
            The Institute for Genomic Research
            9712 Medical Center Drive, Rockville, MD 20850, USA
            Tel: 301-610-5968
            Fax: 301-838-0208
            Email: nene@tigr.org
            Seq primer: M13 reverse.
FEATURES             Location/Qualifiers
     source          1..635
                     /organism="Amblyomma variegatum"
                     /mol_type="mRNA"
                     /db_xref="taxon:34610"
                     /clone="AVABR96"
                     /tissue_type="Salivary glands"
                     /dev_stage="Adult"
                     /lab_host="E.coli strain DH10B-TonA"
                     /clone_lib="AvSG"
                     /note="Vector: pCMV-SPORT6.1; Salivary glands were
                     dissected on day five after initiation of feeding. Total
                     RNA was prepared using acid guanidium
                     thiocyanate-phenol-chloroform extraction. The cDNA library
                     was custom prepared by Invitrogen Corporation. Briefly,
                     first strand cDNA was primed using oligo(dT) containing a
                     NotI site. Size fractionated double stranded cDNA was
                     ligated to EcoRV-NotI cleaved vector and electroporated
                     into E.coli."
ORIGIN      
        1 ctagcgagtc ggctgcgtgc catccgcctc tggtgcagta gtagcgcaaa tggagaagcg
       61 gattgaattg gagaagaggg gtaaaaaccc cgagcagata cacgagctca acctcgacaa
      121 ctgcaggagt actgccatag ttggccttac agaggagttc gttaacttgg agacactcag
      181 cctcatcaat gtcggcctta cgagcctcaa gggcttcccc aagctgccca acctaaagaa
      241 gctggagctg agcgacaaca ggatttctgg tggcctcaac ctcctgcacg gaagccccaa
      301 gctcacacat ttaaatctga gcgggaacaa gatcaagggg ctggagacct tggatcctct
      361 gaaagagttc aaaaacctga agaaccttga cctcttcaac tgtgaagtga caagcatcga
      421 gaactacaga gaccgagtct tcgaacttat cccgagcttg aagtacctgg acggctatga
      481 ccgagatgag aaagaggcag aggactcgga ggtagatgac gaagatggta atgaggagga
      541 ggatgatgag aatgaagggg atggggaagg aaaaagtgat gaggatgatg aaaaccatgt
      601 aaatgtggac gatgaaaatg accaagatgg gagag
//

LOCUS       BM293244                 790 bp    mRNA    linear   EST 01-JUL-2002
DEFINITION  EST575799 AvSG Amblyomma variegatum cDNA clone AVABR95 5' end, mRNA
            sequence.
ACCESSION   BM293244
VERSION     BM293244.1  GI:21643224
KEYWORDS    EST.
SOURCE      Amblyomma variegatum
  ORGANISM  Amblyomma variegatum
            Eukaryota; Metazoa; Arthropoda; Chelicerata; Arachnida; Acari;
            Parasitiformes; Ixodida; Ixodoidea; Ixodidae; Amblyomma.
REFERENCE   1  (bases 1 to 790)
  AUTHORS   Nene,V., Lee,D., Quackenbush,J., Skilton,R., Mwaura,S.,
            Gardner,M.J. and Bishop,R.
  TITLE     AvGI, an index of genes transcribed in the salivary glands of the
            ixodid tick Amblyomma variegatum
  JOURNAL   Int. J. Parasitol. 32 (12), 1447-1456 (2002)
   PUBMED   12392910
COMMENT     Other_ESTs: EST575798
            Contact: Vish Nene
            Parasite Genomics Group
            The Institute for Genomic Research
            9712 Medical Center Drive, Rockville, MD 20850, USA
            Tel: 301-610-5968
            Fax: 301-838-0208
            Email: nene@tigr.org
            Seq primer: M13 reverse.
FEATURES             Location/Qualifiers
     source          1..790
                     /organism="Amblyomma variegatum"
                     /mol_type="mRNA"
                     /db_xref="taxon:34610"
                     /clone="AVABR95"
                     /tissue_type="Salivary glands"
                     /dev_stage="Adult"
                     /lab_host="E.coli strain DH10B-TonA"
                     /clone_lib="AvSG"
                     /note="Vector: pCMV-SPORT6.1; Salivary glands were
                     dissected on day five after initiation of feeding. Total
                     RNA was prepared using acid guanidium
                     thiocyanate-phenol-chloroform extraction. The cDNA library
                     was custom prepared by Invitrogen Corporation. Briefly,
                     first strand cDNA was primed using oligo(dT) containing a
                     NotI site. Size fractionated double stranded cDNA was
                     ligated to EcoRV-NotI cleaved vector and electroporated
                     into E.coli."
ORIGIN      
        1 gggagacgcg ccgaaggcgc tggagtactt gaagaaagcc gaggccgttt acgtaaaggt
       61 gagcgcttcg cccgaggaga gtgctcggac tgccaatctg acggatcact tctctccgga
      121 cgatgcggca aaagaaatta aagcggaaga atccaggagt aaccccaact tcgagctggc
      181 gcacgcccac acgctgtact acctggcgca agtctacgaa aacctgggtg aaaatgccaa
      241 agctgccatg tactgccaca gcacgctcaa aaaggaattg actcttgagg agtttgacag
      301 catcgactgg tccataaatg ccgccacgct gtcacaattt ttcatcgcca ggggagactt
      361 cggagccggg aggcacctcc tggcgtgctc gaaacacatc ctgaatgagt acgagaaaaa
      421 gttggacgcc aaaaaactga ctcctgagga gaaagaagac aaggaggaga aactgcggca
      481 gaggtcggct gatggtggct cggtgttggg ccaaatacgg tctctttctg ttgatagcgt
      541 cgagggagca gatggcagat tctaagacgc cgaatggaga acgagaatgg tttgggcacg
      601 ggtaacaagc cccacgtttt gatcaaatcg cccgaggtta gtgagatcga agagagcatt
      661 accgataagc tcgtcacgag tttcgaaggt gcacgacctg tgtttctcaa gtctcaaaag
      721 tggctagaag acgcaaagca gtactacacc ctcaaagacc acgcgatgga ctacatcgag
      781 atcatttcag
//

LOCUS       BM293243                 633 bp    mRNA    linear   EST 01-JUL-2002
DEFINITION  EST575798 AvSG Amblyomma variegatum cDNA clone AVABR95 3' end, mRNA
            sequence.
ACCESSION   BM293243
VERSION     BM293243.1  GI:21643223
KEYWORDS    EST.
SOURCE      Amblyomma variegatum
  ORGANISM  Amblyomma variegatum
            Eukaryota; Metazoa; Arthropoda; Chelicerata; Arachnida; Acari;
            Parasitiformes; Ixodida; Ixodoidea; Ixodidae; Amblyomma.
REFERENCE   1  (bases 1 to 633)
  AUTHORS   Nene,V., Lee,D., Quackenbush,J., Skilton,R., Mwaura,S.,
            Gardner,M.J. and Bishop,R.
  TITLE     AvGI, an index of genes transcribed in the salivary glands of the
            ixodid tick Amblyomma variegatum
  JOURNAL   Int. J. Parasitol. 32 (12), 1447-1456 (2002)
   PUBMED   12392910
COMMENT     Other_ESTs: EST575799
            Contact: Vish Nene
            Parasite Genomics Group
            The Institute for Genomic Research
            9712 Medical Center Drive, Rockville, MD 20850, USA
            Tel: 301-610-5968
            Fax: 301-838-0208
            Email: nene@tigr.org
            Seq primer: M13 forward.
FEATURES             Location/Qualifiers
     source          1..633
                     /organism="Amblyomma variegatum"
                     /mol_type="mRNA"
                     /db_xref="taxon:34610"
                     /clone="AVABR95"
                     /tissue_type="Salivary glands"
                     /dev_stage="Adult"
                     /lab_host="E.coli strain DH10B-TonA"
                     /clone_lib="AvSG"
                     /note="Vector: pCMV-SPORT6.1; Salivary glands were
                     dissected on day five after initiation of feeding. Total
                     RNA was prepared using acid guanidium
                     thiocyanate-phenol-chloroform extraction. The cDNA library
                     was custom prepared by Invitrogen Corporation. Briefly,
                     first strand cDNA was primed using oligo(dT) containing a
                     NotI site. Size fractionated double stranded cDNA was
                     ligated to EcoRV-NotI cleaved vector and electroporated
                     into E.coli."
ORIGIN      
        1 aagtggcgag agatcaaata gcgcaatatt taattcatca tgaaaaacac agaccagcac
       61 tgacacaaac tattcagaaa atgctgtaat ggtgagcaaa agaaagggca aattcacaca
      121 tctcacaaac atgcacacaa aagaacggct gaatatacat agatcagttg ttcaggcaac
      181 aatgcccaca caataagtca ctgctgtgga gaacatagac ttctatggga gttcatggct
      241 tctaaactga actgcactag caaggtatat gtataaaatt gggaatcact gagatctcta
      301 gcaggaaaac ttgcatgaat gcaaacttta tgcaagccta caagagtcag aaaactttta
      361 aagatatttc aaatgcactt tgcattgcta aacaataaat aaggtcagta taaagtcgtg
      421 ctcatcatct gctgaagctt ctccgggatg agtttcaaga gctctgccat gatctcgagc
      481 tcttccttca taagaggttc atgttctgta acttttcggc agtactcctg cacaaactca
      541 tagtgttcct ttgtcttttc aaagttttca aattgctccc tgggctcctg tgctatagtg
      601 ctggagtaca gccggccaat gtagaagtgg gct
//

LOCUS       BM293242                 772 bp    mRNA    linear   EST 01-JUL-2002
DEFINITION  EST575797 AvSG Amblyomma variegatum cDNA clone AVABR94 5' end, mRNA
            sequence.
ACCESSION   BM293242
VERSION     BM293242.1  GI:21643222
KEYWORDS    EST.
SOURCE      Amblyomma variegatum
  ORGANISM  Amblyomma variegatum
            Eukaryota; Metazoa; Arthropoda; Chelicerata; Arachnida; Acari;
            Parasitiformes; Ixodida; Ixodoidea; Ixodidae; Amblyomma.
REFERENCE   1  (bases 1 to 772)
  AUTHORS   Nene,V., Lee,D., Quackenbush,J., Skilton,R., Mwaura,S.,
            Gardner,M.J. and Bishop,R.
  TITLE     AvGI, an index of genes transcribed in the salivary glands of the
            ixodid tick Amblyomma variegatum
  JOURNAL   Int. J. Parasitol. 32 (12), 1447-1456 (2002)
   PUBMED   12392910
COMMENT     Other_ESTs: EST575796
            Contact: Vish Nene
            Parasite Genomics Group
            The Institute for Genomic Research
            9712 Medical Center Drive, Rockville, MD 20850, USA
            Tel: 301-610-5968
            Fax: 301-838-0208
            Email: nene@tigr.org
            Seq primer: M13 reverse.
FEATURES             Location/Qualifiers
     source          1..772
                     /organism="Amblyomma variegatum"
                     /mol_type="mRNA"
                     /db_xref="taxon:34610"
                     /clone="AVABR94"
                     /tissue_type="Salivary glands"
                     /dev_stage="Adult"
                     /lab_host="E.coli strain DH10B-TonA"
                     /clone_lib="AvSG"
                     /note="Vector: pCMV-SPORT6.1; Salivary glands were
                     dissected on day five after initiation of feeding. Total
                     RNA was prepared using acid guanidium
                     thiocyanate-phenol-chloroform extraction. The cDNA library
                     was custom prepared by Invitrogen Corporation. Briefly,
                     first strand cDNA was primed using oligo(dT) containing a
                     NotI site. Size fractionated double stranded cDNA was
                     ligated to EcoRV-NotI cleaved vector and electroporated
                     into E.coli."
ORIGIN      
        1 cttgattact gggaagtcct cgcaatgccc actgcgaacg tcgattctac agagtcggaa
       61 aacatgccga agtttcagcg tcacggaccg gacagccttc gtagctggtt gacggcggga
      121 gcatgcgccc tggcaacatt cttcggaatg gcagcgagac gatcatcagg tttcctgtac
      181 gtggccatca tggatgcgtt caacgcctcc aggagtcaag cagcctggcc tacaatactg
      241 ctgggcggtg ttgctctact gaccggtctc gttgctggcc ctttggcaca caggtatact
      301 gcgcgacctg tggccatagc tggcggcctc atcggagctt tgggactcat gacgtcttat
      361 tttgcagcga acgctgagca ccttatcatc accttgggca tcattcaccc tatcgggagc
      421 ggcatgctgt tcatcgccat tcccaccatc atcaacgagc acttcttaag ctacaagggc
      481 ctggcgatgg gcgtgaactt tgcgggagcc gccatgggca ccttcgtctt cccaaagttc
      541 ctcgagctgg cgaccaacga gtacggcttc aagggtgctc tactgctgtt cggtgctctt
      601 tgcctgaacg cagtagcctt cagcctcttc ttgcgacagc cgtcctggct aaaaaacgcc
      661 tggagcaaga acgtgaggcc cgcgcaggca acctactaat ccaaaatgaa actggaggat
      721 ctacgtccag tggagatact gtccttctga aacattcact gggcgacaaa gc
//

LOCUS       BM293241                 706 bp    mRNA    linear   EST 01-JUL-2002
DEFINITION  EST575796 AvSG Amblyomma variegatum cDNA clone AVABR94 3' end, mRNA
            sequence.
ACCESSION   BM293241
VERSION     BM293241.1  GI:21643221
KEYWORDS    EST.
SOURCE      Amblyomma variegatum
  ORGANISM  Amblyomma variegatum
            Eukaryota; Metazoa; Arthropoda; Chelicerata; Arachnida; Acari;
            Parasitiformes; Ixodida; Ixodoidea; Ixodidae; Amblyomma.
REFERENCE   1  (bases 1 to 706)
  AUTHORS   Nene,V., Lee,D., Quackenbush,J., Skilton,R., Mwaura,S.,
            Gardner,M.J. and Bishop,R.
  TITLE     AvGI, an index of genes transcribed in the salivary glands of the
            ixodid tick Amblyomma variegatum
  JOURNAL   Int. J. Parasitol. 32 (12), 1447-1456 (2002)
   PUBMED   12392910
COMMENT     Other_ESTs: EST575797
            Contact: Vish Nene
            Parasite Genomics Group
            The Institute for Genomic Research
            9712 Medical Center Drive, Rockville, MD 20850, USA
            Tel: 301-610-5968
            Fax: 301-838-0208
            Email: nene@tigr.org
            Seq primer: M13 forward.
FEATURES             Location/Qualifiers
     source          1..706
                     /organism="Amblyomma variegatum"
                     /mol_type="mRNA"
                     /db_xref="taxon:34610"
                     /clone="AVABR94"
                     /tissue_type="Salivary glands"
                     /dev_stage="Adult"
                     /lab_host="E.coli strain DH10B-TonA"
                     /clone_lib="AvSG"
                     /note="Vector: pCMV-SPORT6.1; Salivary glands were
                     dissected on day five after initiation of feeding. Total
                     RNA was prepared using acid guanidium
                     thiocyanate-phenol-chloroform extraction. The cDNA library
                     was custom prepared by Invitrogen Corporation. Briefly,
                     first strand cDNA was primed using oligo(dT) containing a
                     NotI site. Size fractionated double stranded cDNA was
                     ligated to EcoRV-NotI cleaved vector and electroporated
                     into E.coli."
ORIGIN      
        1 ttactagtta caagaaaggt ttattttgtg ttcacgcatt tgataggtaa aagaaggaaa
       61 gcaatgcatg gcttatttat tttttaaaga accaacatcc cagagaagaa acaaataaac
      121 gtgagttttg gagacgacaa gaggcactaa gcagaccatg cctttgaaac tgtgcttcgc
      181 atgaacgaca cttcagctat actttacaga attcacagga accttcaaac cgctaaaaga
      241 atggcaggcg tatttgtatt ttttttttgg tatcctcctt taggccgctg ttcgttaatt
      301 ttgattggtt taagcttgtg atagccatgc tagggcaggt cttcccctat ttcttaatta
      361 gttgtttttt ggtttctgcc tgtcgaggga cttaaaaatg aggaaatcgg atatatttcc
      421 cctcattttg attggaatag tttaaaaata atccaggaaa gcgattatta tgctcattct
      481 aagactcatc tgtcggaaaa gggccgacga aaacgtgcca ctgaccaaag catgagcaca
      541 cgtcgctctt agcaatagtg aagcattgtt ggtgtacaca aacccgatat catcactgca
      601 atttgttttc ttccatattt gcgccaaatt gccgggatgt cttgcaacca tcttcactcg
      661 cacggcacca ggtcctgttc gcggagaagc ttcgcgctct tatagc
//

LOCUS       BM293240                 251 bp    mRNA    linear   EST 01-JUL-2002
DEFINITION  EST575795 AvSG Amblyomma variegatum cDNA clone AVABR93 5' end, mRNA
            sequence.
ACCESSION   BM293240
VERSION     BM293240.1  GI:21643220
KEYWORDS    EST.
SOURCE      Amblyomma variegatum
  ORGANISM  Amblyomma variegatum
            Eukaryota; Metazoa; Arthropoda; Chelicerata; Arachnida; Acari;
            Parasitiformes; Ixodida; Ixodoidea; Ixodidae; Amblyomma.
REFERENCE   1  (bases 1 to 251)
  AUTHORS   Nene,V., Lee,D., Quackenbush,J., Skilton,R., Mwaura,S.,
            Gardner,M.J. and Bishop,R.
  TITLE     AvGI, an index of genes transcribed in the salivary glands of the
            ixodid tick Amblyomma variegatum
  JOURNAL   Int. J. Parasitol. 32 (12), 1447-1456 (2002)
   PUBMED   12392910
COMMENT     Contact: Vish Nene
            Parasite Genomics Group
            The Institute for Genomic Research
            9712 Medical Center Drive, Rockville, MD 20850, USA
            Tel: 301-610-5968
            Fax: 301-838-0208
            Email: nene@tigr.org
            Seq primer: M13 reverse.
FEATURES             Location/Qualifiers
     source          1..251
                     /organism="Amblyomma variegatum"
                     /mol_type="mRNA"
                     /db_xref="taxon:34610"
                     /clone="AVABR93"
                     /tissue_type="Salivary glands"
                     /dev_stage="Adult"
                     /lab_host="E.coli strain DH10B-TonA"
                     /clone_lib="AvSG"
                     /note="Vector: pCMV-SPORT6.1; Salivary glands were
                     dissected on day five after initiation of feeding. Total
                     RNA was prepared using acid guanidium
                     thiocyanate-phenol-chloroform extraction. The cDNA library
                     was custom prepared by Invitrogen Corporation. Briefly,
                     first strand cDNA was primed using oligo(dT) containing a
                     NotI site. Size fractionated double stranded cDNA was
                     ligated to EcoRV-NotI cleaved vector and electroporated
                     into E.coli."
ORIGIN      
        1 ccatgaatca ctctagcgat gtaggaaaga tgcaaagctc tatgtctact ttggatgctg
       61 gccgatggtg atagagttga tagtggcccg cggagaccct tacctgcagc tccatagctc
      121 catgcactgt ctttagtaca gtgtgcaatc gttgccatgt gacggaattc ctactggttc
      181 ctggttctgg aacgaaattg tgaggaaatt ctcattggtc gattgcgtcc cgacggggga
      241 ttgcgggcgt g
//

LOCUS       BM293239                 742 bp    mRNA    linear   EST 01-JUL-2002
DEFINITION  EST575794 AvSG Amblyomma variegatum cDNA clone AVABR92 5' end, mRNA
            sequence.
ACCESSION   BM293239
VERSION     BM293239.1  GI:21643219
KEYWORDS    EST.
SOURCE      Amblyomma variegatum
  ORGANISM  Amblyomma variegatum
            Eukaryota; Metazoa; Arthropoda; Chelicerata; Arachnida; Acari;
            Parasitiformes; Ixodida; Ixodoidea; Ixodidae; Amblyomma.
REFERENCE   1  (bases 1 to 742)
  AUTHORS   Nene,V., Lee,D., Quackenbush,J., Skilton,R., Mwaura,S.,
            Gardner,M.J. and Bishop,R.
  TITLE     AvGI, an index of genes transcribed in the salivary glands of the
            ixodid tick Amblyomma variegatum
  JOURNAL   Int. J. Parasitol. 32 (12), 1447-1456 (2002)
   PUBMED   12392910
COMMENT     Other_ESTs: EST575793
            Contact: Vish Nene
            Parasite Genomics Group
            The Institute for Genomic Research
            9712 Medical Center Drive, Rockville, MD 20850, USA
            Tel: 301-610-5968
            Fax: 301-838-0208
            Email: nene@tigr.org
            Seq primer: M13 reverse.
FEATURES             Location/Qualifiers
     source          1..742
                     /organism="Amblyomma variegatum"
                     /mol_type="mRNA"
                     /db_xref="taxon:34610"
                     /clone="AVABR92"
                     /tissue_type="Salivary glands"
                     /dev_stage="Adult"
                     /lab_host="E.coli strain DH10B-TonA"
                     /clone_lib="AvSG"
                     /note="Vector: pCMV-SPORT6.1; Salivary glands were
                     dissected on day five after initiation of feeding. Total
                     RNA was prepared using acid guanidium
                     thiocyanate-phenol-chloroform extraction. The cDNA library
                     was custom prepared by Invitrogen Corporation. Briefly,
                     first strand cDNA was primed using oligo(dT) containing a
                     NotI site. Size fractionated double stranded cDNA was
                     ligated to EcoRV-NotI cleaved vector and electroporated
                     into E.coli."
ORIGIN      
        1 cgcgcgtttg tgtgccgtgc gtggggaagt ttctgtggta ttgtggtgca gtagttttca
       61 taagttctgg gccctctctg gagtgtcctt ttcactttaa agcatgagag aaccttggta
      121 gtaattattc aggaaaggca gtcacttcgt gcgaaggaaa tggacaagat gagctcgaac
      181 tcgaaatcga caccgacgtc ggagcggaag caagctatct tgaaaacgat tgagaggcga
      241 gacagctgca agaagagagc tgcccaggtc gtggagcaga tgctggagag ccctctttca
      301 gaggattggc tgcttggagt tttgcacgaa ctttctcagc aagattacca ggatgctgtg
      361 gaagaaagag ttttacttct tctttgtggg tatcccttgt gcaacaagaa aatagccgag
      421 gtgccaaaac agaaatatca catttgcgtt aaaaccaaaa aggtctacga tatcactcat
      481 cgcaagcaat tctgcagcaa ctcttgctac cgtgcctcag catttctgaa ggctcagctc
      541 tgggatggac cactctggct tcgagatgag gcggacagca actccaagta ccggatttac
      601 cgagaagagg agcaaagcat gcaaagcgta aagaaggatg gtcatggttg atgaagtgga
      661 cctgggtcac aagcgtctga ccaagcaaga tgctgagggg cccgacagat agcaacctgg
      721 agagatgatc tttgaaacct gc
//

LOCUS       BM293238                 496 bp    mRNA    linear   EST 01-JUL-2002
DEFINITION  EST575793 AvSG Amblyomma variegatum cDNA clone AVABR92 3' end, mRNA
            sequence.
ACCESSION   BM293238
VERSION     BM293238.1  GI:21643218
KEYWORDS    EST.
SOURCE      Amblyomma variegatum
  ORGANISM  Amblyomma variegatum
            Eukaryota; Metazoa; Arthropoda; Chelicerata; Arachnida; Acari;
            Parasitiformes; Ixodida; Ixodoidea; Ixodidae; Amblyomma.
REFERENCE   1  (bases 1 to 496)
  AUTHORS   Nene,V., Lee,D., Quackenbush,J., Skilton,R., Mwaura,S.,
            Gardner,M.J. and Bishop,R.
  TITLE     AvGI, an index of genes transcribed in the salivary glands of the
            ixodid tick Amblyomma variegatum
  JOURNAL   Int. J. Parasitol. 32 (12), 1447-1456 (2002)
   PUBMED   12392910
COMMENT     Other_ESTs: EST575794
            Contact: Vish Nene
            Parasite Genomics Group
            The Institute for Genomic Research
            9712 Medical Center Drive, Rockville, MD 20850, USA
            Tel: 301-610-5968
            Fax: 301-838-0208
            Email: nene@tigr.org
            Seq primer: M13 forward.
FEATURES             Location/Qualifiers
     source          1..496
                     /organism="Amblyomma variegatum"
                     /mol_type="mRNA"
                     /db_xref="taxon:34610"
                     /clone="AVABR92"
                     /tissue_type="Salivary glands"
                     /dev_stage="Adult"
                     /lab_host="E.coli strain DH10B-TonA"
                     /clone_lib="AvSG"
                     /note="Vector: pCMV-SPORT6.1; Salivary glands were
                     dissected on day five after initiation of feeding. Total
                     RNA was prepared using acid guanidium
                     thiocyanate-phenol-chloroform extraction. The cDNA library
                     was custom prepared by Invitrogen Corporation. Briefly,
                     first strand cDNA was primed using oligo(dT) containing a
                     NotI site. Size fractionated double stranded cDNA was
                     ligated to EcoRV-NotI cleaved vector and electroporated
                     into E.coli."
ORIGIN      
        1 ttgcatggaa aaatccgatt tattacttca aatacatata gtgtagaggc agtgttagct
       61 gcccagaagg tcatcgacaa cacatgtgat ttcctgcaga gaaattgccg tgctttccag
      121 gaagagggag aagcgcttcc ttgattcttc catcatgatg gcagagttca atgcagggca
      181 ctttcttgaa agcatgatca acacagccgc tgctatgtgc gtccatgtct ccagcctgaa
      241 ggtgacgttt tcagcagaaa gcctgaatgt cagaaccaat tccgtcaaat aagaggatac
      301 ttccgagagg tccatgtaca gcatgtccaa gagatcagga agcactttcc taagccaatt
      361 cagcactatc ctgcgtcgat gaacattttg tgcatggctg tcgacgaggg gaagaacagg
      421 ctctctttca catgtatccg taccattggc agtctccaca tgcttttgct tcaatgactt
      481 gttgcttggt ttcctc
//

LOCUS       BM293237                 352 bp    mRNA    linear   EST 01-JUL-2002
DEFINITION  EST575792 AvSG Amblyomma variegatum cDNA clone AVABR91 5' end, mRNA
            sequence.
ACCESSION   BM293237
VERSION     BM293237.1  GI:21643217
KEYWORDS    EST.
SOURCE      Amblyomma variegatum
  ORGANISM  Amblyomma variegatum
            Eukaryota; Metazoa; Arthropoda; Chelicerata; Arachnida; Acari;
            Parasitiformes; Ixodida; Ixodoidea; Ixodidae; Amblyomma.
REFERENCE   1  (bases 1 to 352)
  AUTHORS   Nene,V., Lee,D., Quackenbush,J., Skilton,R., Mwaura,S.,
            Gardner,M.J. and Bishop,R.
  TITLE     AvGI, an index of genes transcribed in the salivary glands of the
            ixodid tick Amblyomma variegatum
  JOURNAL   Int. J. Parasitol. 32 (12), 1447-1456 (2002)
   PUBMED   12392910
COMMENT     Contact: Vish Nene
            Parasite Genomics Group
            The Institute for Genomic Research
            9712 Medical Center Drive, Rockville, MD 20850, USA
            Tel: 301-610-5968
            Fax: 301-838-0208
            Email: nene@tigr.org
            Seq primer: M13 reverse.
FEATURES             Location/Qualifiers
     source          1..352
                     /organism="Amblyomma variegatum"
                     /mol_type="mRNA"
                     /db_xref="taxon:34610"
                     /clone="AVABR91"
                     /tissue_type="Salivary glands"
                     /dev_stage="Adult"
                     /lab_host="E.coli strain DH10B-TonA"
                     /clone_lib="AvSG"
                     /note="Vector: pCMV-SPORT6.1; Salivary glands were
                     dissected on day five after initiation of feeding. Total
                     RNA was prepared using acid guanidium
                     thiocyanate-phenol-chloroform extraction. The cDNA library
                     was custom prepared by Invitrogen Corporation. Briefly,
                     first strand cDNA was primed using oligo(dT) containing a
                     NotI site. Size fractionated double stranded cDNA was
                     ligated to EcoRV-NotI cleaved vector and electroporated
                     into E.coli."
ORIGIN      
        1 gtcacatgtc aatttctcag cttagccagc cgactcagct gttcgcgggt ggtcgttttg
       61 atcacaggcg gttggcggtg tcggagtgtt gagaagtatc gctcgcgttg tggttcattt
      121 cggcatctgt tcttgaacct gaagagcgtc ctggtgaacc cacgtctgct tttcaaggat
      181 ggcgtcagcg aaagagagag tgattctggt aactggaggc acaggactcg tgggaaaagc
      241 cgtcgagacc gttgtcaacg aagagaagag ggccggagag cggtggatct ttgtgtcgtc
      301 caaagacgcc gacctcacaa acaagcaaca gaccgaagca ctgtttctcc ca
//
