# Supplementary material for: TaxMan: a taxonomic database manager
Source: BMC Bioinformatics. 2006 Dec 18;7:536. doi: 10.1186/1471-2105-7-536 (PMC1766369; doi:10.1186/1471-2105-7-536)
Supplement: Additional file 1 — TaxMan. The TaxMan software package [file 1471-2105-7-536-S1.gz › taxman_1.1/est2.gb]

LOCUS       BM293390                 703 bp    mRNA    linear   EST 01-JUL-2002
DEFINITION  EST575932 AvSG Amblyomma variegatum cDNA clone AVABS96 5' end, mRNA
            sequence.
ACCESSION   BM293390
VERSION     BM293390.1  GI:21643357
KEYWORDS    EST.
SOURCE      Amblyomma variegatum
  ORGANISM  Amblyomma variegatum
            Eukaryota; Metazoa; Arthropoda; Chelicerata; Arachnida; Acari;
            Parasitiformes; Ixodida; Ixodoidea; Ixodidae; Amblyomma.
REFERENCE   1  (bases 1 to 703)
  AUTHORS   Nene,V., Lee,D., Quackenbush,J., Skilton,R., Mwaura,S.,
            Gardner,M.J. and Bishop,R.
  TITLE     AvGI, an index of genes transcribed in the salivary glands of the
            ixodid tick Amblyomma variegatum
  JOURNAL   Int. J. Parasitol. 32 (12), 1447-1456 (2002)
   PUBMED   12392910
COMMENT     Contact: Vish Nene
            Parasite Genomics Group
            The Institute for Genomic Research
            9712 Medical Center Drive, Rockville, MD 20850, USA
            Tel: 301-610-5968
            Fax: 301-838-0208
            Email: nene@tigr.org
            Seq primer: M13 reverse.
FEATURES             Location/Qualifiers
     source          1..703
                     /organism="Amblyomma variegatum"
                     /mol_type="mRNA"
                     /db_xref="taxon:34610"
                     /clone="AVABS96"
                     /tissue_type="Salivary glands"
                     /dev_stage="Adult"
                     /lab_host="E.coli strain DH10B-TonA"
                     /clone_lib="AvSG"
                     /note="Vector: pCMV-SPORT6.1; Salivary glands were
                     dissected on day five after initiation of feeding. Total
                     RNA was prepared using acid guanidium
                     thiocyanate-phenol-chloroform extraction. The cDNA library
                     was custom prepared by Invitrogen Corporation. Briefly,
                     first strand cDNA was primed using oligo(dT) containing a
                     NotI site. Size fractionated double stranded cDNA was
                     ligated to EcoRV-NotI cleaved vector and electroporated
                     into E.coli."
ORIGIN      
        1 cagccgtttc ggcgtttggg ttttggctct ttgtttctgt gctgtcggtg cggtgtccag
       61 ggttagggca gggaggacgt tactgtagcg tttcgcacgt caccgagcac aatgtcatct
      121 cgaaagagtt tgttcagtga ccttggcaaa gcaacccttc gtggtatccg aaaatgcccg
      181 aagtgcggca cctacaacgg tactcgcggc gtgcgttgca aaaacaaggc gtgcgacgaa
      241 gtgtttcggg aacacggcgt gcgcaaacgg ggcgctgacg ccgtgcagtt gcacgctccg
      301 gcaccaggtc agcttttctc cgtgcgtcta cagcggggcg aggcgcgaac cttcgtgcaa
      361 ctgtcagccg aaggtagcgc gcagtgcgag ggctgccaag gttcaccggg ctgcgctcac
      421 gtgcaggccg cgctgcgctg cagcgcccag gcccaggcac tgccattgaa accgtctgtc
      481 gtggaagccc aagaggagag tgttcgagat gccatctgga agctggccgc ttctgagggc
      541 ccgccactgg tgcagcgcgt ctcgagagca gtgctggtag cccgacgcca gggtggcttc
      601 gtgcacgtgc ggcttagtcc cgggcgccaa ctgcgttgcg ccgactgtgg ccgttcgaag
      661 caggctgtgt ccactcatac gcatgcatgt gtgcactcac cag
//

LOCUS       BM293389                 755 bp    mRNA    linear   EST 01-JUL-2002
DEFINITION  EST575931 AvSG Amblyomma variegatum cDNA clone AVABS95 5' end, mRNA
            sequence.
ACCESSION   BM293389
VERSION     BM293389.1  GI:21643356
KEYWORDS    EST.
SOURCE      Amblyomma variegatum
  ORGANISM  Amblyomma variegatum
            Eukaryota; Metazoa; Arthropoda; Chelicerata; Arachnida; Acari;
            Parasitiformes; Ixodida; Ixodoidea; Ixodidae; Amblyomma.
REFERENCE   1  (bases 1 to 755)
  AUTHORS   Nene,V., Lee,D., Quackenbush,J., Skilton,R., Mwaura,S.,
            Gardner,M.J. and Bishop,R.
  TITLE     AvGI, an index of genes transcribed in the salivary glands of the
            ixodid tick Amblyomma variegatum
  JOURNAL   Int. J. Parasitol. 32 (12), 1447-1456 (2002)
   PUBMED   12392910
COMMENT     Contact: Vish Nene
            Parasite Genomics Group
            The Institute for Genomic Research
            9712 Medical Center Drive, Rockville, MD 20850, USA
            Tel: 301-610-5968
            Fax: 301-838-0208
            Email: nene@tigr.org
            Seq primer: M13 reverse.
FEATURES             Location/Qualifiers
     source          1..755
                     /organism="Amblyomma variegatum"
                     /mol_type="mRNA"
                     /db_xref="taxon:34610"
                     /clone="AVABS95"
                     /tissue_type="Salivary glands"
                     /dev_stage="Adult"
                     /lab_host="E.coli strain DH10B-TonA"
                     /clone_lib="AvSG"
                     /note="Vector: pCMV-SPORT6.1; Salivary glands were
                     dissected on day five after initiation of feeding. Total
                     RNA was prepared using acid guanidium
                     thiocyanate-phenol-chloroform extraction. The cDNA library
                     was custom prepared by Invitrogen Corporation. Briefly,
                     first strand cDNA was primed using oligo(dT) containing a
                     NotI site. Size fractionated double stranded cDNA was
                     ligated to EcoRV-NotI cleaved vector and electroporated
                     into E.coli."
ORIGIN      
        1 tccacgccac cctttggggc ggtatgaatc gtacggctga gataacctta tcaagtttaa
       61 gtagtaaaga gaccgccatg ccaggtgttt gtagtaattt tagtagtagt tgtccggaca
      121 acaccatgag gacgctgctg cgccactact gtatctctct gggtgctggg cctctgtggt
      181 gctcctgatg cgccccatgc cgccgacgtg tcgctgtcaa gcacaggagg cagcggcgtg
      241 gggtctctga aagcgccccc tgtggacaac tcccatgttc gaaagggagg agagctgttt
      301 gcgcggcagt ggagcgagga agcggtgcgg ctgacgttcc gctgccgtct gacggagcag
      361 acggaggtga actgggaaac tgtgctgtgc gagggcaggc tgtatgtgca gctgccgtcc
      421 tgcgtgctgc cagacggctc ccgcgaagcc tttgtcacac tcctcgagtt tgctgaggag
      481 cagctgggtt gcacccatgt cctggtcttc ttcaacaagg accgcaatga cagagctggc
      541 attgtgcgca cgttcatgtt cctgggcttc actgtcctgg ccccgggaca tccccttgtg
      601 ccacaatcca cttctgaagg gctcctgtac atggcttaca ccatcgagtg agacatggcg
      661 gacaccaccg acaacccact gcgcttcctg gctctactgc tgcaccaata gtttcttcgt
      721 tttgttcctt tttctgcaac tctttcggga ggaga
//

LOCUS       BM293388                 682 bp    mRNA    linear   EST 01-JUL-2002
DEFINITION  EST575930 AvSG Amblyomma variegatum cDNA clone AVABS94 5' end, mRNA
            sequence.
ACCESSION   BM293388
VERSION     BM293388.1  GI:21643355
KEYWORDS    EST.
SOURCE      Amblyomma variegatum
  ORGANISM  Amblyomma variegatum
            Eukaryota; Metazoa; Arthropoda; Chelicerata; Arachnida; Acari;
            Parasitiformes; Ixodida; Ixodoidea; Ixodidae; Amblyomma.
REFERENCE   1  (bases 1 to 682)
  AUTHORS   Nene,V., Lee,D., Quackenbush,J., Skilton,R., Mwaura,S.,
            Gardner,M.J. and Bishop,R.
  TITLE     AvGI, an index of genes transcribed in the salivary glands of the
            ixodid tick Amblyomma variegatum
  JOURNAL   Int. J. Parasitol. 32 (12), 1447-1456 (2002)
   PUBMED   12392910
COMMENT     Contact: Vish Nene
            Parasite Genomics Group
            The Institute for Genomic Research
            9712 Medical Center Drive, Rockville, MD 20850, USA
            Tel: 301-610-5968
            Fax: 301-838-0208
            Email: nene@tigr.org
            Seq primer: M13 reverse.
FEATURES             Location/Qualifiers
     source          1..682
                     /organism="Amblyomma variegatum"
                     /mol_type="mRNA"
                     /db_xref="taxon:34610"
                     /clone="AVABS94"
                     /tissue_type="Salivary glands"
                     /dev_stage="Adult"
                     /lab_host="E.coli strain DH10B-TonA"
                     /clone_lib="AvSG"
                     /note="Vector: pCMV-SPORT6.1; Salivary glands were
                     dissected on day five after initiation of feeding. Total
                     RNA was prepared using acid guanidium
                     thiocyanate-phenol-chloroform extraction. The cDNA library
                     was custom prepared by Invitrogen Corporation. Briefly,
                     first strand cDNA was primed using oligo(dT) containing a
                     NotI site. Size fractionated double stranded cDNA was
                     ligated to EcoRV-NotI cleaved vector and electroporated
                     into E.coli."
ORIGIN      
        1 cggtggctcc ttggtgattg ctccatgctc acatgtgggc cacatcttcc gtgactacca
       61 cccgtacaaa tttccaagca acaaggacac acatggcatc aatacggccc ggcttgcaga
      121 agtatggatg gacaactaca agtactactt ctaccagaac cgcccagaac tcaggaaaat
      181 ggcctttggt gatatctctg ataggaaagc cctccgcaac aagctgaaat gcaagtcttt
      241 caagtggtac ctggacaata tataccccaa caagtttgtg cctagcgaga aagtgtttgc
      301 ctttggaaat gcaaagaatc caaatacggg catgtgtctt gactccatga gccacaacta
      361 cgacaacaca gaaccattgg gcatctaccc ttgccacaag gacacgaaca gtggtggaaa
      421 ccagctggtg tcatacacgt ggcgacacga gattcgcaag gaggatagct gtgcagaact
      481 gggaggtcat ccatccgaag gggacaagac tggccgcaag gtcatgatgg cgccatgcgg
      541 agaaggcaca gagtccgaag agcggcagcg gtgggaccac acctcgtggt gggccgctga
      601 agcaccggct gacaggtctg tgcatcgagg cggcctctag tgagcaggac gccgtgctgg
      661 ccaagccctg cactggtggt ca
//

LOCUS       BM293387                 316 bp    mRNA    linear   EST 01-JUL-2002
DEFINITION  EST575929 AvSG Amblyomma variegatum cDNA clone AVABS93 5' end, mRNA
            sequence.
ACCESSION   BM293387
VERSION     BM293387.1  GI:21643354
KEYWORDS    EST.
SOURCE      Amblyomma variegatum
  ORGANISM  Amblyomma variegatum
            Eukaryota; Metazoa; Arthropoda; Chelicerata; Arachnida; Acari;
            Parasitiformes; Ixodida; Ixodoidea; Ixodidae; Amblyomma.
REFERENCE   1  (bases 1 to 316)
  AUTHORS   Nene,V., Lee,D., Quackenbush,J., Skilton,R., Mwaura,S.,
            Gardner,M.J. and Bishop,R.
  TITLE     AvGI, an index of genes transcribed in the salivary glands of the
            ixodid tick Amblyomma variegatum
  JOURNAL   Int. J. Parasitol. 32 (12), 1447-1456 (2002)
   PUBMED   12392910
COMMENT     Contact: Vish Nene
            Parasite Genomics Group
            The Institute for Genomic Research
            9712 Medical Center Drive, Rockville, MD 20850, USA
            Tel: 301-610-5968
            Fax: 301-838-0208
            Email: nene@tigr.org
            Seq primer: M13 reverse.
FEATURES             Location/Qualifiers
     source          1..316
                     /organism="Amblyomma variegatum"
                     /mol_type="mRNA"
                     /db_xref="taxon:34610"
                     /clone="AVABS93"
                     /tissue_type="Salivary glands"
                     /dev_stage="Adult"
                     /lab_host="E.coli strain DH10B-TonA"
                     /clone_lib="AvSG"
                     /note="Vector: pCMV-SPORT6.1; Salivary glands were
                     dissected on day five after initiation of feeding. Total
                     RNA was prepared using acid guanidium
                     thiocyanate-phenol-chloroform extraction. The cDNA library
                     was custom prepared by Invitrogen Corporation. Briefly,
                     first strand cDNA was primed using oligo(dT) containing a
                     NotI site. Size fractionated double stranded cDNA was
                     ligated to EcoRV-NotI cleaved vector and electroporated
                     into E.coli."
ORIGIN      
        1 cgcagctgat aggagctagc agcacttccc ccatcctgtt tcctaaagtc gttccgataa
       61 accgcttgtc gcggctccga gggcacatga ggcagtggtt gtggttgacg cgagctgagc
      121 tgtagctatg gacgagacta gcaggtgctg cgaaaagccc ggaagtagca acggagccca
      181 aagtggcacg gctacaacct acggatggaa gtggcagaca actctgcaaa cacatcggaa
      241 ccacctccag atgcattggc aggtggggac cacaatgggg ccggagacat tgaactggcc
      301 agaggcgtcg tgaggg
//

LOCUS       BM293386                 144 bp    mRNA    linear   EST 01-JUL-2002
DEFINITION  EST575928 AvSG Amblyomma variegatum cDNA clone AVABS92 5' end, mRNA
            sequence.
ACCESSION   BM293386
VERSION     BM293386.1  GI:21643353
KEYWORDS    EST.
SOURCE      Amblyomma variegatum
  ORGANISM  Amblyomma variegatum
            Eukaryota; Metazoa; Arthropoda; Chelicerata; Arachnida; Acari;
            Parasitiformes; Ixodida; Ixodoidea; Ixodidae; Amblyomma.
REFERENCE   1  (bases 1 to 144)
  AUTHORS   Nene,V., Lee,D., Quackenbush,J., Skilton,R., Mwaura,S.,
            Gardner,M.J. and Bishop,R.
  TITLE     AvGI, an index of genes transcribed in the salivary glands of the
            ixodid tick Amblyomma variegatum
  JOURNAL   Int. J. Parasitol. 32 (12), 1447-1456 (2002)
   PUBMED   12392910
COMMENT     Other_ESTs: EST575927
            Contact: Vish Nene
            Parasite Genomics Group
            The Institute for Genomic Research
            9712 Medical Center Drive, Rockville, MD 20850, USA
            Tel: 301-610-5968
            Fax: 301-838-0208
            Email: nene@tigr.org
            Seq primer: M13 reverse.
FEATURES             Location/Qualifiers
     source          1..144
                     /organism="Amblyomma variegatum"
                     /mol_type="mRNA"
                     /db_xref="taxon:34610"
                     /clone="AVABS92"
                     /tissue_type="Salivary glands"
                     /dev_stage="Adult"
                     /lab_host="E.coli strain DH10B-TonA"
                     /clone_lib="AvSG"
                     /note="Vector: pCMV-SPORT6.1; Salivary glands were
                     dissected on day five after initiation of feeding. Total
                     RNA was prepared using acid guanidium
                     thiocyanate-phenol-chloroform extraction. The cDNA library
                     was custom prepared by Invitrogen Corporation. Briefly,
                     first strand cDNA was primed using oligo(dT) containing a
                     NotI site. Size fractionated double stranded cDNA was
                     ligated to EcoRV-NotI cleaved vector and electroporated
                     into E.coli."
ORIGIN      
        1 gtcgagagaa agacaccagg cagagcacca caaccatgaa tgtttttctt gcaggctccc
       61 tcctgtttgc agcgtcgctg acatgcggtt ctgctgctgc cggaaggaag actgacgttt
      121 tctgagatgc tcttggcggt agtg
//

LOCUS       BM293385                 328 bp    mRNA    linear   EST 01-JUL-2002
DEFINITION  EST575927 AvSG Amblyomma variegatum cDNA clone AVABS92 3' end, mRNA
            sequence.
ACCESSION   BM293385
VERSION     BM293385.1  GI:21643352
KEYWORDS    EST.
SOURCE      Amblyomma variegatum
  ORGANISM  Amblyomma variegatum
            Eukaryota; Metazoa; Arthropoda; Chelicerata; Arachnida; Acari;
            Parasitiformes; Ixodida; Ixodoidea; Ixodidae; Amblyomma.
REFERENCE   1  (bases 1 to 328)
  AUTHORS   Nene,V., Lee,D., Quackenbush,J., Skilton,R., Mwaura,S.,
            Gardner,M.J. and Bishop,R.
  TITLE     AvGI, an index of genes transcribed in the salivary glands of the
            ixodid tick Amblyomma variegatum
  JOURNAL   Int. J. Parasitol. 32 (12), 1447-1456 (2002)
   PUBMED   12392910
COMMENT     Other_ESTs: EST575928
            Contact: Vish Nene
            Parasite Genomics Group
            The Institute for Genomic Research
            9712 Medical Center Drive, Rockville, MD 20850, USA
            Tel: 301-610-5968
            Fax: 301-838-0208
            Email: nene@tigr.org
            Seq primer: M13 forward.
FEATURES             Location/Qualifiers
     source          1..328
                     /organism="Amblyomma variegatum"
                     /mol_type="mRNA"
                     /db_xref="taxon:34610"
                     /clone="AVABS92"
                     /tissue_type="Salivary glands"
                     /dev_stage="Adult"
                     /lab_host="E.coli strain DH10B-TonA"
                     /clone_lib="AvSG"
                     /note="Vector: pCMV-SPORT6.1; Salivary glands were
                     dissected on day five after initiation of feeding. Total
                     RNA was prepared using acid guanidium
                     thiocyanate-phenol-chloroform extraction. The cDNA library
                     was custom prepared by Invitrogen Corporation. Briefly,
                     first strand cDNA was primed using oligo(dT) containing a
                     NotI site. Size fractionated double stranded cDNA was
                     ligated to EcoRV-NotI cleaved vector and electroporated
                     into E.coli."
ORIGIN      
        1 aaggaaagag tagctttatt tagtttgtaa tcatctttag gagcagttat accgcattag
       61 tactatacgc tggaagcact tcccagtttt cgcttggagc agctgataca cgtcactctt
      121 gtcctgtggc ggcggaagca cctgccttcg gtgaaggcgc ctgaccactt ccagatccgc
      181 ttgagccaag cgtggcgcca ccgcttccag catgcgcacc gaaagcaact ccaaatgcag
      241 gaaccccgaa tccggaactg cttccgtgtg aggaaccaaa gccgccacca aaaccacttc
      301 caaaaccgct gttatagaca ccgtcgaa
//

LOCUS       BM293384                 745 bp    mRNA    linear   EST 01-JUL-2002
DEFINITION  EST575926 AvSG Amblyomma variegatum cDNA clone AVABS91 5' end, mRNA
            sequence.
ACCESSION   BM293384
VERSION     BM293384.1  GI:21643351
KEYWORDS    EST.
SOURCE      Amblyomma variegatum
  ORGANISM  Amblyomma variegatum
            Eukaryota; Metazoa; Arthropoda; Chelicerata; Arachnida; Acari;
            Parasitiformes; Ixodida; Ixodoidea; Ixodidae; Amblyomma.
REFERENCE   1  (bases 1 to 745)
  AUTHORS   Nene,V., Lee,D., Quackenbush,J., Skilton,R., Mwaura,S.,
            Gardner,M.J. and Bishop,R.
  TITLE     AvGI, an index of genes transcribed in the salivary glands of the
            ixodid tick Amblyomma variegatum
  JOURNAL   Int. J. Parasitol. 32 (12), 1447-1456 (2002)
   PUBMED   12392910
COMMENT     Other_ESTs: EST575925
            Contact: Vish Nene
            Parasite Genomics Group
            The Institute for Genomic Research
            9712 Medical Center Drive, Rockville, MD 20850, USA
            Tel: 301-610-5968
            Fax: 301-838-0208
            Email: nene@tigr.org
            Seq primer: M13 reverse.
FEATURES             Location/Qualifiers
     source          1..745
                     /organism="Amblyomma variegatum"
                     /mol_type="mRNA"
                     /db_xref="taxon:34610"
                     /clone="AVABS91"
                     /tissue_type="Salivary glands"
                     /dev_stage="Adult"
                     /lab_host="E.coli strain DH10B-TonA"
                     /clone_lib="AvSG"
                     /note="Vector: pCMV-SPORT6.1; Salivary glands were
                     dissected on day five after initiation of feeding. Total
                     RNA was prepared using acid guanidium
                     thiocyanate-phenol-chloroform extraction. The cDNA library
                     was custom prepared by Invitrogen Corporation. Briefly,
                     first strand cDNA was primed using oligo(dT) containing a
                     NotI site. Size fractionated double stranded cDNA was
                     ligated to EcoRV-NotI cleaved vector and electroporated
                     into E.coli."
ORIGIN      
        1 ctgcacccct cgcagcgcgg atggcgagct tactgcccag tcccttatcg ccaccgagcg
       61 acgacttgac gtcggtggcg tttttcgggc gcaccgcatg gactaccacc actacgctgc
      121 ccggtctgtc cctgagccgt ggctttggct gccggccgtg cactccggag acgccggacg
      181 actcgtccag ccgcgagtcc gatggcggtt gttctcctgg tcgcggcatc ggcaaggaag
      241 acggctgctc agcggacgcc tgctccacgg tgacttcgtc ctcttcggca gcgatgtctc
      301 ccaagtcggc gtacaagcac gttccccacc gcgagaagcc gccgcacctg gtcgccagga
      361 ggaacgcccg cgagcggcgc agggtgcagg cggtcaacaa cgccttctcc cggctacgaa
      421 agttcgtgcc cgtggaaaac agagccaaga gactgtcgaa ggtcaagact cttcacaagg
      481 ccatcgagta catccaggcg ctttcaggtc tcttagaaga agcagacaag ggtgtgacat
      541 catcttctgc tcctgaagac gtatgtgctt ccagcactgt gtaccaagaa gcagcagcgc
      601 ctgtctgtga acagggaaat gatgctagtc agcgatggat tacattagaa aacgcatccg
      661 tgtgcgcagg agagagctat cctcctttca tactcgactt ctacgaagat tacggcatcg
      721 cattcgcaag ctgacttcct gcgga
//

LOCUS       BM293383                 205 bp    mRNA    linear   EST 01-JUL-2002
DEFINITION  EST575925 AvSG Amblyomma variegatum cDNA clone AVABS91 3' end, mRNA
            sequence.
ACCESSION   BM293383
VERSION     BM293383.1  GI:21643350
KEYWORDS    EST.
SOURCE      Amblyomma variegatum
  ORGANISM  Amblyomma variegatum
            Eukaryota; Metazoa; Arthropoda; Chelicerata; Arachnida; Acari;
            Parasitiformes; Ixodida; Ixodoidea; Ixodidae; Amblyomma.
REFERENCE   1  (bases 1 to 205)
  AUTHORS   Nene,V., Lee,D., Quackenbush,J., Skilton,R., Mwaura,S.,
            Gardner,M.J. and Bishop,R.
  TITLE     AvGI, an index of genes transcribed in the salivary glands of the
            ixodid tick Amblyomma variegatum
  JOURNAL   Int. J. Parasitol. 32 (12), 1447-1456 (2002)
   PUBMED   12392910
COMMENT     Other_ESTs: EST575926
            Contact: Vish Nene
            Parasite Genomics Group
            The Institute for Genomic Research
            9712 Medical Center Drive, Rockville, MD 20850, USA
            Tel: 301-610-5968
            Fax: 301-838-0208
            Email: nene@tigr.org
            Seq primer: M13 forward.
FEATURES             Location/Qualifiers
     source          1..205
                     /organism="Amblyomma variegatum"
                     /mol_type="mRNA"
                     /db_xref="taxon:34610"
                     /clone="AVABS91"
                     /tissue_type="Salivary glands"
                     /dev_stage="Adult"
                     /lab_host="E.coli strain DH10B-TonA"
                     /clone_lib="AvSG"
                     /note="Vector: pCMV-SPORT6.1; Salivary glands were
                     dissected on day five after initiation of feeding. Total
                     RNA was prepared using acid guanidium
                     thiocyanate-phenol-chloroform extraction. The cDNA library
                     was custom prepared by Invitrogen Corporation. Briefly,
                     first strand cDNA was primed using oligo(dT) containing a
                     NotI site. Size fractionated double stranded cDNA was
                     ligated to EcoRV-NotI cleaved vector and electroporated
                     into E.coli."
ORIGIN      
        1 ggacaaagtt ttattgaatt tggagattct tgtctcaaga aaaaaaaaag taaaaagggc
       61 tatttaccac ccaaaaaagt gaaacaaatg tagagtgaaa ctgaaccaga aataaaaaaa
      121 aactgacggg actaggacaa ctctgtaatg cctcttggac aggaacattt ccgagtaaaa
      181 ccataaacaa ccgcgtcggc agaac
//

LOCUS       BM293382                 523 bp    mRNA    linear   EST 01-JUL-2002
DEFINITION  EST575924 AvSG Amblyomma variegatum cDNA clone AVABS90 5' end, mRNA
            sequence.
ACCESSION   BM293382
VERSION     BM293382.1  GI:21643349
KEYWORDS    EST.
SOURCE      Amblyomma variegatum
  ORGANISM  Amblyomma variegatum
            Eukaryota; Metazoa; Arthropoda; Chelicerata; Arachnida; Acari;
            Parasitiformes; Ixodida; Ixodoidea; Ixodidae; Amblyomma.
REFERENCE   1  (bases 1 to 523)
  AUTHORS   Nene,V., Lee,D., Quackenbush,J., Skilton,R., Mwaura,S.,
            Gardner,M.J. and Bishop,R.
  TITLE     AvGI, an index of genes transcribed in the salivary glands of the
            ixodid tick Amblyomma variegatum
  JOURNAL   Int. J. Parasitol. 32 (12), 1447-1456 (2002)
   PUBMED   12392910
COMMENT     Other_ESTs: EST575923
            Contact: Vish Nene
            Parasite Genomics Group
            The Institute for Genomic Research
            9712 Medical Center Drive, Rockville, MD 20850, USA
            Tel: 301-610-5968
            Fax: 301-838-0208
            Email: nene@tigr.org
            Seq primer: M13 reverse.
FEATURES             Location/Qualifiers
     source          1..523
                     /organism="Amblyomma variegatum"
                     /mol_type="mRNA"
                     /db_xref="taxon:34610"
                     /clone="AVABS90"
                     /tissue_type="Salivary glands"
                     /dev_stage="Adult"
                     /lab_host="E.coli strain DH10B-TonA"
                     /clone_lib="AvSG"
                     /note="Vector: pCMV-SPORT6.1; Salivary glands were
                     dissected on day five after initiation of feeding. Total
                     RNA was prepared using acid guanidium
                     thiocyanate-phenol-chloroform extraction. The cDNA library
                     was custom prepared by Invitrogen Corporation. Briefly,
                     first strand cDNA was primed using oligo(dT) containing a
                     NotI site. Size fractionated double stranded cDNA was
                     ligated to EcoRV-NotI cleaved vector and electroporated
                     into E.coli."
ORIGIN      
        1 ggggctgggg ctccggcctc ggcggtgttg gtctctacgg cctcggaggt ggcttaggcg
       61 gcttgagcgg cttgggaggc ctgtacggct tgggaggcct gtacggcttg ggtggctacg
      121 gccgcttggg tggactgtat ggcttgggcg gctacggccg cttgggtggc ctgtacggct
      181 tgggtggctt gagcggcttg ggctatcctg gcttgggtct tcttggaggc ctcggcggct
      241 acggtccctt cggccgtctc ggcggtctca gccccttggg aggcctcggt ggtctcagcc
      301 ctctcggagg cctcggcgga tacggcccct ttggacccct aggcggattc gggcctttcg
      361 gacgtctcgg cggtctcagc cccctgggag gcctcggtgg tctcagccct ctcggaggcc
      421 tcggcggata cggccccttt ggacctctag gcggattcgg acctttcgga cgtctcggtg
      481 gttatggccc cttcggtggc ctcagcgggt acggcccctt tgg
//

LOCUS       BM293381                 339 bp    mRNA    linear   EST 01-JUL-2002
DEFINITION  EST575923 AvSG Amblyomma variegatum cDNA clone AVABS90 3' end, mRNA
            sequence.
ACCESSION   BM293381
VERSION     BM293381.1  GI:21643348
KEYWORDS    EST.
SOURCE      Amblyomma variegatum
  ORGANISM  Amblyomma variegatum
            Eukaryota; Metazoa; Arthropoda; Chelicerata; Arachnida; Acari;
            Parasitiformes; Ixodida; Ixodoidea; Ixodidae; Amblyomma.
REFERENCE   1  (bases 1 to 339)
  AUTHORS   Nene,V., Lee,D., Quackenbush,J., Skilton,R., Mwaura,S.,
            Gardner,M.J. and Bishop,R.
  TITLE     AvGI, an index of genes transcribed in the salivary glands of the
            ixodid tick Amblyomma variegatum
  JOURNAL   Int. J. Parasitol. 32 (12), 1447-1456 (2002)
   PUBMED   12392910
COMMENT     Other_ESTs: EST575924
            Contact: Vish Nene
            Parasite Genomics Group
            The Institute for Genomic Research
            9712 Medical Center Drive, Rockville, MD 20850, USA
            Tel: 301-610-5968
            Fax: 301-838-0208
            Email: nene@tigr.org
            Seq primer: M13 forward.
FEATURES             Location/Qualifiers
     source          1..339
                     /organism="Amblyomma variegatum"
                     /mol_type="mRNA"
                     /db_xref="taxon:34610"
                     /clone="AVABS90"
                     /tissue_type="Salivary glands"
                     /dev_stage="Adult"
                     /lab_host="E.coli strain DH10B-TonA"
                     /clone_lib="AvSG"
                     /note="Vector: pCMV-SPORT6.1; Salivary glands were
                     dissected on day five after initiation of feeding. Total
                     RNA was prepared using acid guanidium
                     thiocyanate-phenol-chloroform extraction. The cDNA library
                     was custom prepared by Invitrogen Corporation. Briefly,
                     first strand cDNA was primed using oligo(dT) containing a
                     NotI site. Size fractionated double stranded cDNA was
                     ligated to EcoRV-NotI cleaved vector and electroporated
                     into E.coli."
ORIGIN      
        1 cagtttggca tatttcgact ttatttaaca ttttgtaatt ggaacaaaac gaatggattg
       61 tgtaacctgc agcgcctatg tcgtggtcct tgagacgctt agagggtgac gtgagtctgg
      121 gactggccgg tggccatgtc ggtagtggtc gttgcgccct caacgactgt tgttaccgtg
      181 cctggagaga cgacgtgggt tttttccttg tcggtgtggg tgtggattgg tactggctgt
      241 tccacaggaa catcaatcgg ctgagggaat ggttgtggaa ctgggtacgg cagcgggact
      301 gggtgcgggg ctgggaccgg gacgggatgc gggaccggg
//

LOCUS       BM293380                 739 bp    mRNA    linear   EST 01-JUL-2002
DEFINITION  EST575922 AvSG Amblyomma variegatum cDNA clone AVABS89 5' end, mRNA
            sequence.
ACCESSION   BM293380
VERSION     BM293380.1  GI:21643347
KEYWORDS    EST.
SOURCE      Amblyomma variegatum
  ORGANISM  Amblyomma variegatum
            Eukaryota; Metazoa; Arthropoda; Chelicerata; Arachnida; Acari;
            Parasitiformes; Ixodida; Ixodoidea; Ixodidae; Amblyomma.
REFERENCE   1  (bases 1 to 739)
  AUTHORS   Nene,V., Lee,D., Quackenbush,J., Skilton,R., Mwaura,S.,
            Gardner,M.J. and Bishop,R.
  TITLE     AvGI, an index of genes transcribed in the salivary glands of the
            ixodid tick Amblyomma variegatum
  JOURNAL   Int. J. Parasitol. 32 (12), 1447-1456 (2002)
   PUBMED   12392910
COMMENT     Contact: Vish Nene
            Parasite Genomics Group
            The Institute for Genomic Research
            9712 Medical Center Drive, Rockville, MD 20850, USA
            Tel: 301-610-5968
            Fax: 301-838-0208
            Email: nene@tigr.org
            Seq primer: M13 reverse.
FEATURES             Location/Qualifiers
     source          1..739
                     /organism="Amblyomma variegatum"
                     /mol_type="mRNA"
                     /db_xref="taxon:34610"
                     /clone="AVABS89"
                     /tissue_type="Salivary glands"
                     /dev_stage="Adult"
                     /lab_host="E.coli strain DH10B-TonA"
                     /clone_lib="AvSG"
                     /note="Vector: pCMV-SPORT6.1; Salivary glands were
                     dissected on day five after initiation of feeding. Total
                     RNA was prepared using acid guanidium
                     thiocyanate-phenol-chloroform extraction. The cDNA library
                     was custom prepared by Invitrogen Corporation. Briefly,
                     first strand cDNA was primed using oligo(dT) containing a
                     NotI site. Size fractionated double stranded cDNA was
                     ligated to EcoRV-NotI cleaved vector and electroporated
                     into E.coli."
ORIGIN      
        1 gttcctgata aacactaaat tcttaccgtg tgcttgactg cgtattgtga cacacttcat
       61 ccaccttccc acccctgaga agaaggctga cgtcattatt taatttgtgt agatccttgc
      121 tctccttgcc cagacaagga cttgccgaag tgaccagact ttttaacaga atttatacct
      181 tatgttttcc gcatgatagc cttaattgct tatgtgccat taaacccagc gcaacacaca
      241 acatgcagat ctttgtcttt ttttgctgct ttttccttgt ttagtgataa gtgtttgttc
      301 gttcaattga ctgattatca aagacgttat tacttggaag gcctagaaca acatgaataa
      361 tctatttttt tcacacgatg tggtgcccct caggggagca cacaataatt agcctgcagg
      421 ccacagcggt ggctcggtga ttatggtgct ccactactgg acccgaaaga cgccgcagta
      481 ctgacccgaa accccgcggg tggtcacatt tcgatgttgg tgaaatgcta gaggcccgtg
      541 tactgtgcga tatcagtgca tggttaagaa ctccaggtgg tcaaaatttc cgtagccctc
      601 cactacagcg tctctcatac cctgcaggaa tcactctggg actttgaacc ccacaaacca
      661 ataattcgct tgctatatag agagctggtt ggaaatgtgc tcatgggtgc tgctgtgcac
      721 gctccagaac tgcattttg
//

LOCUS       BM293379                 471 bp    mRNA    linear   EST 01-JUL-2002
DEFINITION  EST575921 AvSG Amblyomma variegatum cDNA clone AVABS88 5' end, mRNA
            sequence.
ACCESSION   BM293379
VERSION     BM293379.1  GI:21643346
KEYWORDS    EST.
SOURCE      Amblyomma variegatum
  ORGANISM  Amblyomma variegatum
            Eukaryota; Metazoa; Arthropoda; Chelicerata; Arachnida; Acari;
            Parasitiformes; Ixodida; Ixodoidea; Ixodidae; Amblyomma.
REFERENCE   1  (bases 1 to 471)
  AUTHORS   Nene,V., Lee,D., Quackenbush,J., Skilton,R., Mwaura,S.,
            Gardner,M.J. and Bishop,R.
  TITLE     AvGI, an index of genes transcribed in the salivary glands of the
            ixodid tick Amblyomma variegatum
  JOURNAL   Int. J. Parasitol. 32 (12), 1447-1456 (2002)
   PUBMED   12392910
COMMENT     Other_ESTs: EST575920
            Contact: Vish Nene
            Parasite Genomics Group
            The Institute for Genomic Research
            9712 Medical Center Drive, Rockville, MD 20850, USA
            Tel: 301-610-5968
            Fax: 301-838-0208
            Email: nene@tigr.org
            Seq primer: M13 reverse.
FEATURES             Location/Qualifiers
     source          1..471
                     /organism="Amblyomma variegatum"
                     /mol_type="mRNA"
                     /db_xref="taxon:34610"
                     /clone="AVABS88"
                     /tissue_type="Salivary glands"
                     /dev_stage="Adult"
                     /lab_host="E.coli strain DH10B-TonA"
                     /clone_lib="AvSG"
                     /note="Vector: pCMV-SPORT6.1; Salivary glands were
                     dissected on day five after initiation of feeding. Total
                     RNA was prepared using acid guanidium
                     thiocyanate-phenol-chloroform extraction. The cDNA library
                     was custom prepared by Invitrogen Corporation. Briefly,
                     first strand cDNA was primed using oligo(dT) containing a
                     NotI site. Size fractionated double stranded cDNA was
                     ligated to EcoRV-NotI cleaved vector and electroporated
                     into E.coli."
ORIGIN      
        1 gttttgagta gtgctatagc ggttcgtttc tcttttaatt tcctttcgtt ttcttgtatg
       61 cggcttcacg aacacttcct gttccctccg aaccgttgaa caccgggatg acagcatcgt
      121 cgcccaagaa aattctcctc gtctcactgc aatccgcaga ataaaacgcg atgatccatg
      181 gctgctcagt ccggtggaaa gtccgaaaat gtggtcttgg aaccttatat tcatcaggtt
      241 ggagggcgat catctatgct gtgtcttgat gagttcactc tgtgcaagcc gctgattcta
      301 caagaactaa aattctatga aaatcttccc cgatgatctc aagccgttta catcggaata
      361 caaaggtgtc gttgaagtgg cattgctgga agaacccgat ggctacctaa cactgacagc
      421 gcatccttct tatgacctcc ttaagaatgg ctgtggctct agtcatacca t
//

LOCUS       BM293378                 202 bp    mRNA    linear   EST 01-JUL-2002
DEFINITION  EST575920 AvSG Amblyomma variegatum cDNA clone AVABS88 3' end, mRNA
            sequence.
ACCESSION   BM293378
VERSION     BM293378.1  GI:21643345
KEYWORDS    EST.
SOURCE      Amblyomma variegatum
  ORGANISM  Amblyomma variegatum
            Eukaryota; Metazoa; Arthropoda; Chelicerata; Arachnida; Acari;
            Parasitiformes; Ixodida; Ixodoidea; Ixodidae; Amblyomma.
REFERENCE   1  (bases 1 to 202)
  AUTHORS   Nene,V., Lee,D., Quackenbush,J., Skilton,R., Mwaura,S.,
            Gardner,M.J. and Bishop,R.
  TITLE     AvGI, an index of genes transcribed in the salivary glands of the
            ixodid tick Amblyomma variegatum
  JOURNAL   Int. J. Parasitol. 32 (12), 1447-1456 (2002)
   PUBMED   12392910
COMMENT     Other_ESTs: EST575921
            Contact: Vish Nene
            Parasite Genomics Group
            The Institute for Genomic Research
            9712 Medical Center Drive, Rockville, MD 20850, USA
            Tel: 301-610-5968
            Fax: 301-838-0208
            Email: nene@tigr.org
            Seq primer: M13 forward.
FEATURES             Location/Qualifiers
     source          1..202
                     /organism="Amblyomma variegatum"
                     /mol_type="mRNA"
                     /db_xref="taxon:34610"
                     /clone="AVABS88"
                     /tissue_type="Salivary glands"
                     /dev_stage="Adult"
                     /lab_host="E.coli strain DH10B-TonA"
                     /clone_lib="AvSG"
                     /note="Vector: pCMV-SPORT6.1; Salivary glands were
                     dissected on day five after initiation of feeding. Total
                     RNA was prepared using acid guanidium
                     thiocyanate-phenol-chloroform extraction. The cDNA library
                     was custom prepared by Invitrogen Corporation. Briefly,
                     first strand cDNA was primed using oligo(dT) containing a
                     NotI site. Size fractionated double stranded cDNA was
                     ligated to EcoRV-NotI cleaved vector and electroporated
                     into E.coli."
ORIGIN      
        1 ttggtgaaga cgcggtcgtt gggcggcagc ggcgcttcgc tgctgcagtc gtttgagttc
       61 ccgtcggccc ctttgccctc gtacaggatc agaagcgagc tcgtgtagaa acgaaacgac
      121 tccagtttct ctactacctg tgtcagtgcg tgcagacgtt cgatgagggg tagcaggatg
      181 tcaaggcgga agcgaacacc gt
//

LOCUS       BM293377                 644 bp    mRNA    linear   EST 01-JUL-2002
DEFINITION  EST575919 AvSG Amblyomma variegatum cDNA clone AVABS87 5' end, mRNA
            sequence.
ACCESSION   BM293377
VERSION     BM293377.1  GI:21643344
KEYWORDS    EST.
SOURCE      Amblyomma variegatum
  ORGANISM  Amblyomma variegatum
            Eukaryota; Metazoa; Arthropoda; Chelicerata; Arachnida; Acari;
            Parasitiformes; Ixodida; Ixodoidea; Ixodidae; Amblyomma.
REFERENCE   1  (bases 1 to 644)
  AUTHORS   Nene,V., Lee,D., Quackenbush,J., Skilton,R., Mwaura,S.,
            Gardner,M.J. and Bishop,R.
  TITLE     AvGI, an index of genes transcribed in the salivary glands of the
            ixodid tick Amblyomma variegatum
  JOURNAL   Int. J. Parasitol. 32 (12), 1447-1456 (2002)
   PUBMED   12392910
COMMENT     Contact: Vish Nene
            Parasite Genomics Group
            The Institute for Genomic Research
            9712 Medical Center Drive, Rockville, MD 20850, USA
            Tel: 301-610-5968
            Fax: 301-838-0208
            Email: nene@tigr.org
            Seq primer: M13 reverse.
FEATURES             Location/Qualifiers
     source          1..644
                     /organism="Amblyomma variegatum"
                     /mol_type="mRNA"
                     /db_xref="taxon:34610"
                     /clone="AVABS87"
                     /tissue_type="Salivary glands"
                     /dev_stage="Adult"
                     /lab_host="E.coli strain DH10B-TonA"
                     /clone_lib="AvSG"
                     /note="Vector: pCMV-SPORT6.1; Salivary glands were
                     dissected on day five after initiation of feeding. Total
                     RNA was prepared using acid guanidium
                     thiocyanate-phenol-chloroform extraction. The cDNA library
                     was custom prepared by Invitrogen Corporation. Briefly,
                     first strand cDNA was primed using oligo(dT) containing a
                     NotI site. Size fractionated double stranded cDNA was
                     ligated to EcoRV-NotI cleaved vector and electroporated
                     into E.coli."
ORIGIN      
        1 gggcaggact gaccaataaa agcgggcttt tgggacactt tttgtggcag tttttgggat
       61 tgatcgttcc gcaattcggc ccctcatacg agctcagtaa ttaatgatgt ttaactaata
      121 agctttttgt ttttaatttt agggggcggg attgcattgg gaaatttaaa ggtgagccca
      181 gtttttaaat tttcgtaata ggctgtgtgg tttgaaatat ttaatgtcaa aaattcgcat
      241 ttgttaggtc atcgagttag cttcccgcaa tgcacattta gtgtcccttc acgcagtatt
      301 gtcacagaaa ttgcgtaaag tgtttctgtg tcgtaaaatg cataaaaggc tttcatgttt
      361 tctgtattat aagtgcgagt gataccattt tataaatgtg ccatgcagga tgccaactca
      421 aagagtaaaa aaaaattcaa actaaattag gaaaatttaa aaactggcca aatcttcgat
      481 gttgacggcc ttcgatttcc cagtgttgtc ttgtccccct gaatttaaaa ataaaagtta
      541 aagttcatta aagtctgtca aatattcatt ttattattga gctttatcgg gcataaaatg
      601 tctgccatgc ttcagaaatc acctgcatga cctgcatatt tgta
//

LOCUS       BM293376                 249 bp    mRNA    linear   EST 01-JUL-2002
DEFINITION  EST575918 AvSG Amblyomma variegatum cDNA clone AVABS85 5' end, mRNA
            sequence.
ACCESSION   BM293376
VERSION     BM293376.1  GI:21643343
KEYWORDS    EST.
SOURCE      Amblyomma variegatum
  ORGANISM  Amblyomma variegatum
            Eukaryota; Metazoa; Arthropoda; Chelicerata; Arachnida; Acari;
            Parasitiformes; Ixodida; Ixodoidea; Ixodidae; Amblyomma.
REFERENCE   1  (bases 1 to 249)
  AUTHORS   Nene,V., Lee,D., Quackenbush,J., Skilton,R., Mwaura,S.,
            Gardner,M.J. and Bishop,R.
  TITLE     AvGI, an index of genes transcribed in the salivary glands of the
            ixodid tick Amblyomma variegatum
  JOURNAL   Int. J. Parasitol. 32 (12), 1447-1456 (2002)
   PUBMED   12392910
COMMENT     Other_ESTs: EST575917
            Contact: Vish Nene
            Parasite Genomics Group
            The Institute for Genomic Research
            9712 Medical Center Drive, Rockville, MD 20850, USA
            Tel: 301-610-5968
            Fax: 301-838-0208
            Email: nene@tigr.org
            Seq primer: M13 reverse.
FEATURES             Location/Qualifiers
     source          1..249
                     /organism="Amblyomma variegatum"
                     /mol_type="mRNA"
                     /db_xref="taxon:34610"
                     /clone="AVABS85"
                     /tissue_type="Salivary glands"
                     /dev_stage="Adult"
                     /lab_host="E.coli strain DH10B-TonA"
                     /clone_lib="AvSG"
                     /note="Vector: pCMV-SPORT6.1; Salivary glands were
                     dissected on day five after initiation of feeding. Total
                     RNA was prepared using acid guanidium
                     thiocyanate-phenol-chloroform extraction. The cDNA library
                     was custom prepared by Invitrogen Corporation. Briefly,
                     first strand cDNA was primed using oligo(dT) containing a
                     NotI site. Size fractionated double stranded cDNA was
                     ligated to EcoRV-NotI cleaved vector and electroporated
                     into E.coli."
ORIGIN      
        1 cacggtcgtg tcaagctaga gctgcgccag tctcggttct tcacgttcca cgcccaggag
       61 acctttcatc gcttctgcct gcagaccagg acgagcatca tgagcagcca ggagtgctac
      121 agctgccaca agccaggcca cttcgcccgc gagtgcccgc agggagaccg ctacgggagc
      181 cgggacggcg gctatggcgg atcgttcggc ggctaccgct ccggcggagg tgggttcaac
      241 tcccgcggt
//

LOCUS       BM293375                 198 bp    mRNA    linear   EST 01-JUL-2002
DEFINITION  EST575917 AvSG Amblyomma variegatum cDNA clone AVABS85 3' end, mRNA
            sequence.
ACCESSION   BM293375
VERSION     BM293375.1  GI:21643342
KEYWORDS    EST.
SOURCE      Amblyomma variegatum
  ORGANISM  Amblyomma variegatum
            Eukaryota; Metazoa; Arthropoda; Chelicerata; Arachnida; Acari;
            Parasitiformes; Ixodida; Ixodoidea; Ixodidae; Amblyomma.
REFERENCE   1  (bases 1 to 198)
  AUTHORS   Nene,V., Lee,D., Quackenbush,J., Skilton,R., Mwaura,S.,
            Gardner,M.J. and Bishop,R.
  TITLE     AvGI, an index of genes transcribed in the salivary glands of the
            ixodid tick Amblyomma variegatum
  JOURNAL   Int. J. Parasitol. 32 (12), 1447-1456 (2002)
   PUBMED   12392910
COMMENT     Other_ESTs: EST575918
            Contact: Vish Nene
            Parasite Genomics Group
            The Institute for Genomic Research
            9712 Medical Center Drive, Rockville, MD 20850, USA
            Tel: 301-610-5968
            Fax: 301-838-0208
            Email: nene@tigr.org
            Seq primer: M13 forward.
FEATURES             Location/Qualifiers
     source          1..198
                     /organism="Amblyomma variegatum"
                     /mol_type="mRNA"
                     /db_xref="taxon:34610"
                     /clone="AVABS85"
                     /tissue_type="Salivary glands"
                     /dev_stage="Adult"
                     /lab_host="E.coli strain DH10B-TonA"
                     /clone_lib="AvSG"
                     /note="Vector: pCMV-SPORT6.1; Salivary glands were
                     dissected on day five after initiation of feeding. Total
                     RNA was prepared using acid guanidium
                     thiocyanate-phenol-chloroform extraction. The cDNA library
                     was custom prepared by Invitrogen Corporation. Briefly,
                     first strand cDNA was primed using oligo(dT) containing a
                     NotI site. Size fractionated double stranded cDNA was
                     ligated to EcoRV-NotI cleaved vector and electroporated
                     into E.coli."
ORIGIN      
        1 ccaccctttc catcttttta ttgccccccc gaagggggat ccctgcaaca acaactgcac
       61 ggcacactca tcatcctcag gaaaaaatgt tgaacatgag gctttttctc attttttata
      121 cccccccaaa aaaaggagta aaaaaaaaac ccaaacgcca gtcctacgca ccacacgcgc
      181 acaccacaca caaggttt
//

LOCUS       BM293374                 808 bp    mRNA    linear   EST 01-JUL-2002
DEFINITION  EST575916 AvSG Amblyomma variegatum cDNA clone AVABS84 5' end, mRNA
            sequence.
ACCESSION   BM293374
VERSION     BM293374.1  GI:21643341
KEYWORDS    EST.
SOURCE      Amblyomma variegatum
  ORGANISM  Amblyomma variegatum
            Eukaryota; Metazoa; Arthropoda; Chelicerata; Arachnida; Acari;
            Parasitiformes; Ixodida; Ixodoidea; Ixodidae; Amblyomma.
REFERENCE   1  (bases 1 to 808)
  AUTHORS   Nene,V., Lee,D., Quackenbush,J., Skilton,R., Mwaura,S.,
            Gardner,M.J. and Bishop,R.
  TITLE     AvGI, an index of genes transcribed in the salivary glands of the
            ixodid tick Amblyomma variegatum
  JOURNAL   Int. J. Parasitol. 32 (12), 1447-1456 (2002)
   PUBMED   12392910
COMMENT     Contact: Vish Nene
            Parasite Genomics Group
            The Institute for Genomic Research
            9712 Medical Center Drive, Rockville, MD 20850, USA
            Tel: 301-610-5968
            Fax: 301-838-0208
            Email: nene@tigr.org
            Seq primer: M13 reverse.
FEATURES             Location/Qualifiers
     source          1..808
                     /organism="Amblyomma variegatum"
                     /mol_type="mRNA"
                     /db_xref="taxon:34610"
                     /clone="AVABS84"
                     /tissue_type="Salivary glands"
                     /dev_stage="Adult"
                     /lab_host="E.coli strain DH10B-TonA"
                     /clone_lib="AvSG"
                     /note="Vector: pCMV-SPORT6.1; Salivary glands were
                     dissected on day five after initiation of feeding. Total
                     RNA was prepared using acid guanidium
                     thiocyanate-phenol-chloroform extraction. The cDNA library
                     was custom prepared by Invitrogen Corporation. Briefly,
                     first strand cDNA was primed using oligo(dT) containing a
                     NotI site. Size fractionated double stranded cDNA was
                     ligated to EcoRV-NotI cleaved vector and electroporated
                     into E.coli."
ORIGIN      
        1 ctcacttggt gatgttcgtt cgctgcgttt ggggtctctt ccttagccga cgcgtagcca
       61 gcgtagcttc gaaatcgccc tgccagaggt tcatcagagt aagctcaaca gacgcctaca
      121 tgatgccttc agatggtgct gaccatggag ctcgtgtgca taacaacatc atacagtcgg
      181 agtcggacaa gaatctctac agaggtcttg agcttagcaa tggcatgaaa gtgctcctca
      241 ttagtgaccc aagcacagat aagtctgctg ctgcactcaa cgttcaagta ggctacatgt
      301 ctgacccttg ggaactgcca ggattagctc acttctgtga gcatatgctg tttttaggca
      361 cagaaaagta cccatctgag aatgagtacc acaagtactt gtgtcagcat gcaggtagca
      421 gcaatgcatt tactgccagt gaccacacat gctattactt tgatgttgcc cctgagaact
      481 tggagccagc cttggacagg tttgctgcat tctttgtgtg ccctctgttc aatgaggatg
      541 caacagacag agaagtgaat gccattcact ctgagcacat caagaacatg cagaatgact
      601 cgtggcgctt gaaacaacta gaagcatcaa cggcagaccc caagcatgac ttcagtaaat
      661 ttggctcggg taacaagacc acgctggacg ccatcccaaa gtcaaagggg ctaatggtgc
      721 gagacgagct gctcagtttc attcacagtg gtactcttcg aacatcatgt cacttgtcgt
      781 gcttggcaaa gagtcgctcg atgacctg
//

LOCUS       BM293373                 653 bp    mRNA    linear   EST 01-JUL-2002
DEFINITION  EST575915 AvSG Amblyomma variegatum cDNA clone AVABS83 5' end, mRNA
            sequence.
ACCESSION   BM293373
VERSION     BM293373.1  GI:21643340
KEYWORDS    EST.
SOURCE      Amblyomma variegatum
  ORGANISM  Amblyomma variegatum
            Eukaryota; Metazoa; Arthropoda; Chelicerata; Arachnida; Acari;
            Parasitiformes; Ixodida; Ixodoidea; Ixodidae; Amblyomma.
REFERENCE   1  (bases 1 to 653)
  AUTHORS   Nene,V., Lee,D., Quackenbush,J., Skilton,R., Mwaura,S.,
            Gardner,M.J. and Bishop,R.
  TITLE     AvGI, an index of genes transcribed in the salivary glands of the
            ixodid tick Amblyomma variegatum
  JOURNAL   Int. J. Parasitol. 32 (12), 1447-1456 (2002)
   PUBMED   12392910
COMMENT     Contact: Vish Nene
            Parasite Genomics Group
            The Institute for Genomic Research
            9712 Medical Center Drive, Rockville, MD 20850, USA
            Tel: 301-610-5968
            Fax: 301-838-0208
            Email: nene@tigr.org
            Seq primer: M13 reverse.
FEATURES             Location/Qualifiers
     source          1..653
                     /organism="Amblyomma variegatum"
                     /mol_type="mRNA"
                     /db_xref="taxon:34610"
                     /clone="AVABS83"
                     /tissue_type="Salivary glands"
                     /dev_stage="Adult"
                     /lab_host="E.coli strain DH10B-TonA"
                     /clone_lib="AvSG"
                     /note="Vector: pCMV-SPORT6.1; Salivary glands were
                     dissected on day five after initiation of feeding. Total
                     RNA was prepared using acid guanidium
                     thiocyanate-phenol-chloroform extraction. The cDNA library
                     was custom prepared by Invitrogen Corporation. Briefly,
                     first strand cDNA was primed using oligo(dT) containing a
                     NotI site. Size fractionated double stranded cDNA was
                     ligated to EcoRV-NotI cleaved vector and electroporated
                     into E.coli."
ORIGIN      
        1 cacatctttg ctcacagtta tgaaccgctt aagcgagaca tagaccgcct cactgcaaaa
       61 taagtaatgg cgtggccgtt cgagcaggaa ggcggccaga gcctgcctca cggcaagcta
      121 aacgagccga taaaggacat ctccgagaag tggaaattgc tgcccgcttt cctcagcatg
      181 cgtggcctgg tgcggcacca catcgactcc ttcaaccact ttatcaacgt cgagatcaag
      241 gagatcatgc gcgccaacga gcgcatcacc agcgacgccg acccacagtt ctacctcaag
      301 tacctggaca tccacgtggg tacacccaac gtcgaggagg acttcacggt gggccggccc
      361 acaacgccgc acgagtgccg gctacgggac atgacttatt ctgcgccaat cacggtcgac
      421 atcgagtaca cgcgcgggca ggagcgggtg atgcgttcag gattccccat cggccgcatg
      481 cccatcatgt tacgcagcgc aaactgcgtg ctcgccaaca agacccactt cgagatgtcc
      541 cagctgaacg agtgccccta cgaaccccgg aggctacttc gtcgtcaacg gtgtcgagcg
      601 cgtcattctg atgcaggagc agctctccca gaacgcatga ttgtcgaggg aga
//

LOCUS       BM293372                 565 bp    mRNA    linear   EST 01-JUL-2002
DEFINITION  EST575914 AvSG Amblyomma variegatum cDNA clone AVABS82 5' end, mRNA
            sequence.
ACCESSION   BM293372
VERSION     BM293372.1  GI:21643339
KEYWORDS    EST.
SOURCE      Amblyomma variegatum
  ORGANISM  Amblyomma variegatum
            Eukaryota; Metazoa; Arthropoda; Chelicerata; Arachnida; Acari;
            Parasitiformes; Ixodida; Ixodoidea; Ixodidae; Amblyomma.
REFERENCE   1  (bases 1 to 565)
  AUTHORS   Nene,V., Lee,D., Quackenbush,J., Skilton,R., Mwaura,S.,
            Gardner,M.J. and Bishop,R.
  TITLE     AvGI, an index of genes transcribed in the salivary glands of the
            ixodid tick Amblyomma variegatum
  JOURNAL   Int. J. Parasitol. 32 (12), 1447-1456 (2002)
   PUBMED   12392910
COMMENT     Contact: Vish Nene
            Parasite Genomics Group
            The Institute for Genomic Research
            9712 Medical Center Drive, Rockville, MD 20850, USA
            Tel: 301-610-5968
            Fax: 301-838-0208
            Email: nene@tigr.org
            Seq primer: M13 reverse.
FEATURES             Location/Qualifiers
     source          1..565
                     /organism="Amblyomma variegatum"
                     /mol_type="mRNA"
                     /db_xref="taxon:34610"
                     /clone="AVABS82"
                     /tissue_type="Salivary glands"
                     /dev_stage="Adult"
                     /lab_host="E.coli strain DH10B-TonA"
                     /clone_lib="AvSG"
                     /note="Vector: pCMV-SPORT6.1; Salivary glands were
                     dissected on day five after initiation of feeding. Total
                     RNA was prepared using acid guanidium
                     thiocyanate-phenol-chloroform extraction. The cDNA library
                     was custom prepared by Invitrogen Corporation. Briefly,
                     first strand cDNA was primed using oligo(dT) containing a
                     NotI site. Size fractionated double stranded cDNA was
                     ligated to EcoRV-NotI cleaved vector and electroporated
                     into E.coli."
ORIGIN      
        1 cgattgtgtc cacttgctgc acttgcatag tcctgttttc tggcctgtct cgcctgtatt
       61 gatttctgtt gacgctgtca tttgcacctt accgcttgtc ttcactcttg ctttttcgtg
      121 ttcattttct cgagctagtc tcttttgtca ttgttttgtt gcaacttacc gttctctgtt
      181 tcaagttttc atttgtagca ttcattgtcg gattgtgtgt gtttcttgga gttatcaaca
      241 gcttttcctt ttcaacagat tttcgtgcat cttgtttaaa attctctgct ggcaaggttt
      301 aattttttca taattctgac tcttttatca cagagtgaaa ttttgtctta gcatatgctg
      361 ttttgaagct ctctgatgca tttgagagtg tagctttgta tgtttgttta ggcattggaa
      421 catgggcgca gccatgaaca ccacaccatg gtcaaaaatg cacctttggg tcttgactct
      481 ttcagagtaa gttccttatc ttgcacctct ggctctactt gtgtccggca agtactcttg
      541 aatcctcaga aggttgctgt gattc
//

LOCUS       BM293371                 332 bp    mRNA    linear   EST 01-JUL-2002
DEFINITION  EST575913 AvSG Amblyomma variegatum cDNA clone AVABS81 5' end, mRNA
            sequence.
ACCESSION   BM293371
VERSION     BM293371.1  GI:21643338
KEYWORDS    EST.
SOURCE      Amblyomma variegatum
  ORGANISM  Amblyomma variegatum
            Eukaryota; Metazoa; Arthropoda; Chelicerata; Arachnida; Acari;
            Parasitiformes; Ixodida; Ixodoidea; Ixodidae; Amblyomma.
REFERENCE   1  (bases 1 to 332)
  AUTHORS   Nene,V., Lee,D., Quackenbush,J., Skilton,R., Mwaura,S.,
            Gardner,M.J. and Bishop,R.
  TITLE     AvGI, an index of genes transcribed in the salivary glands of the
            ixodid tick Amblyomma variegatum
  JOURNAL   Int. J. Parasitol. 32 (12), 1447-1456 (2002)
   PUBMED   12392910
COMMENT     Contact: Vish Nene
            Parasite Genomics Group
            The Institute for Genomic Research
            9712 Medical Center Drive, Rockville, MD 20850, USA
            Tel: 301-610-5968
            Fax: 301-838-0208
            Email: nene@tigr.org
            Seq primer: M13 reverse.
FEATURES             Location/Qualifiers
     source          1..332
                     /organism="Amblyomma variegatum"
                     /mol_type="mRNA"
                     /db_xref="taxon:34610"
                     /clone="AVABS81"
                     /tissue_type="Salivary glands"
                     /dev_stage="Adult"
                     /lab_host="E.coli strain DH10B-TonA"
                     /clone_lib="AvSG"
                     /note="Vector: pCMV-SPORT6.1; Salivary glands were
                     dissected on day five after initiation of feeding. Total
                     RNA was prepared using acid guanidium
                     thiocyanate-phenol-chloroform extraction. The cDNA library
                     was custom prepared by Invitrogen Corporation. Briefly,
                     first strand cDNA was primed using oligo(dT) containing a
                     NotI site. Size fractionated double stranded cDNA was
                     ligated to EcoRV-NotI cleaved vector and electroporated
                     into E.coli."
ORIGIN      
        1 gctgtggtcc gaaaccgcgc ggagtgtgcc gagagagcgc gaagcaccga gcgacatctc
       61 tctgctctcg ccgctctgcg ctctggatga tgccttcctg gagacgtcca gttgtgttgc
      121 aatgcgaccc tcctcggctg ttcccgagaa ggcggccacg tctcacgctg atgatgacca
      181 cacgctagaa gccaaggcca cacgcaagaa gtcgtcccga aaatcacgcc cgtctacggg
      241 ttccgcaggc ctcgggaggg ctcctcgcct aagccgtgac gtcaccgaag gagaggacca
      301 agtgcatgca tcgagacccg gagacatggg gg
//

LOCUS       BM293370                 582 bp    mRNA    linear   EST 01-JUL-2002
DEFINITION  EST575912 AvSG Amblyomma variegatum cDNA clone AVABS80 5' end, mRNA
            sequence.
ACCESSION   BM293370
VERSION     BM293370.1  GI:21643337
KEYWORDS    EST.
SOURCE      Amblyomma variegatum
  ORGANISM  Amblyomma variegatum
            Eukaryota; Metazoa; Arthropoda; Chelicerata; Arachnida; Acari;
            Parasitiformes; Ixodida; Ixodoidea; Ixodidae; Amblyomma.
REFERENCE   1  (bases 1 to 582)
  AUTHORS   Nene,V., Lee,D., Quackenbush,J., Skilton,R., Mwaura,S.,
            Gardner,M.J. and Bishop,R.
  TITLE     AvGI, an index of genes transcribed in the salivary glands of the
            ixodid tick Amblyomma variegatum
  JOURNAL   Int. J. Parasitol. 32 (12), 1447-1456 (2002)
   PUBMED   12392910
COMMENT     Contact: Vish Nene
            Parasite Genomics Group
            The Institute for Genomic Research
            9712 Medical Center Drive, Rockville, MD 20850, USA
            Tel: 301-610-5968
            Fax: 301-838-0208
            Email: nene@tigr.org
            Seq primer: M13 reverse.
FEATURES             Location/Qualifiers
     source          1..582
                     /organism="Amblyomma variegatum"
                     /mol_type="mRNA"
                     /db_xref="taxon:34610"
                     /clone="AVABS80"
                     /tissue_type="Salivary glands"
                     /dev_stage="Adult"
                     /lab_host="E.coli strain DH10B-TonA"
                     /clone_lib="AvSG"
                     /note="Vector: pCMV-SPORT6.1; Salivary glands were
                     dissected on day five after initiation of feeding. Total
                     RNA was prepared using acid guanidium
                     thiocyanate-phenol-chloroform extraction. The cDNA library
                     was custom prepared by Invitrogen Corporation. Briefly,
                     first strand cDNA was primed using oligo(dT) containing a
                     NotI site. Size fractionated double stranded cDNA was
                     ligated to EcoRV-NotI cleaved vector and electroporated
                     into E.coli."
ORIGIN      
        1 ggagaatagt agagaaaagg gtagttagac agaattctgc aacaccttgt atagtagtca
       61 aaccgactga atgtactact ggcagcaaaa gtttgtggga cgtgggcgta tggaaaaaca
      121 tttattgtgc cccagtaacg tgtgccaatt gcctgaaatg catacaggca tcaaggggtg
      181 tgcgtgctcc ttcctatgtt agcaatacac agtgactgca tagtgaggta caatagatgt
      241 tgttccacga actcgtctcc tacaaacttt tgctcaggat agtgcatgct tactgttaaa
      301 tgtggcgtgt tcccatgcac tttgagagag tgggcgcagt ctttttcatg gtagcatagc
      361 atttgcagca ttactatgga gtctgtgggc acattacagt gcgtttctct attgcatgct
      421 gcaaaaaagt gctaaaggat tgaagaaata tcttcattct gtgcattcac cattacacag
      481 tggtacgtct ccactgccag ttctcttgat tgcaactagt cttgcattgt gaaaaggaaa
      541 gaaaagaaaa tgaaggaagt gttttcatat ctttgtagag tt
//

LOCUS       BM293369                 289 bp    mRNA    linear   EST 01-JUL-2002
DEFINITION  EST575911 AvSG Amblyomma variegatum cDNA clone AVABS79 5' end, mRNA
            sequence.
ACCESSION   BM293369
VERSION     BM293369.1  GI:21643336
KEYWORDS    EST.
SOURCE      Amblyomma variegatum
  ORGANISM  Amblyomma variegatum
            Eukaryota; Metazoa; Arthropoda; Chelicerata; Arachnida; Acari;
            Parasitiformes; Ixodida; Ixodoidea; Ixodidae; Amblyomma.
REFERENCE   1  (bases 1 to 289)
  AUTHORS   Nene,V., Lee,D., Quackenbush,J., Skilton,R., Mwaura,S.,
            Gardner,M.J. and Bishop,R.
  TITLE     AvGI, an index of genes transcribed in the salivary glands of the
            ixodid tick Amblyomma variegatum
  JOURNAL   Int. J. Parasitol. 32 (12), 1447-1456 (2002)
   PUBMED   12392910
COMMENT     Other_ESTs: EST575910
            Contact: Vish Nene
            Parasite Genomics Group
            The Institute for Genomic Research
            9712 Medical Center Drive, Rockville, MD 20850, USA
            Tel: 301-610-5968
            Fax: 301-838-0208
            Email: nene@tigr.org
            Seq primer: M13 reverse.
FEATURES             Location/Qualifiers
     source          1..289
                     /organism="Amblyomma variegatum"
                     /mol_type="mRNA"
                     /db_xref="taxon:34610"
                     /clone="AVABS79"
                     /tissue_type="Salivary glands"
                     /dev_stage="Adult"
                     /lab_host="E.coli strain DH10B-TonA"
                     /clone_lib="AvSG"
                     /note="Vector: pCMV-SPORT6.1; Salivary glands were
                     dissected on day five after initiation of feeding. Total
                     RNA was prepared using acid guanidium
                     thiocyanate-phenol-chloroform extraction. The cDNA library
                     was custom prepared by Invitrogen Corporation. Briefly,
                     first strand cDNA was primed using oligo(dT) containing a
                     NotI site. Size fractionated double stranded cDNA was
                     ligated to EcoRV-NotI cleaved vector and electroporated
                     into E.coli."
ORIGIN      
        1 gtcacatact cgtgtgcaga gggtcgcctt cagacggcag catgaagctc ttcgttgctg
       61 tcgcgctcct gtgcctggct caagccagcc tggccgtctt gaataaaggc ctcaagacta
      121 aaattgtcac tgccggagct acagtacccg gcgctactgt agttgcacct gctgttggtg
      181 tcttgcccgc tgtaacagac gtagtcaccg gcggggacac cgtttccact atctccaccg
      241 gtccgggcgt ggtcagcact gtggtcagtc ctagcgtcac taccgtcga
//

LOCUS       BM293368                 626 bp    mRNA    linear   EST 01-JUL-2002
DEFINITION  EST575910 AvSG Amblyomma variegatum cDNA clone AVABS79 3' end, mRNA
            sequence.
ACCESSION   BM293368
VERSION     BM293368.1  GI:21643335
KEYWORDS    EST.
SOURCE      Amblyomma variegatum
  ORGANISM  Amblyomma variegatum
            Eukaryota; Metazoa; Arthropoda; Chelicerata; Arachnida; Acari;
            Parasitiformes; Ixodida; Ixodoidea; Ixodidae; Amblyomma.
REFERENCE   1  (bases 1 to 626)
  AUTHORS   Nene,V., Lee,D., Quackenbush,J., Skilton,R., Mwaura,S.,
            Gardner,M.J. and Bishop,R.
  TITLE     AvGI, an index of genes transcribed in the salivary glands of the
            ixodid tick Amblyomma variegatum
  JOURNAL   Int. J. Parasitol. 32 (12), 1447-1456 (2002)
   PUBMED   12392910
COMMENT     Other_ESTs: EST575911
            Contact: Vish Nene
            Parasite Genomics Group
            The Institute for Genomic Research
            9712 Medical Center Drive, Rockville, MD 20850, USA
            Tel: 301-610-5968
            Fax: 301-838-0208
            Email: nene@tigr.org
            Seq primer: M13 forward.
FEATURES             Location/Qualifiers
     source          1..626
                     /organism="Amblyomma variegatum"
                     /mol_type="mRNA"
                     /db_xref="taxon:34610"
                     /clone="AVABS79"
                     /tissue_type="Salivary glands"
                     /dev_stage="Adult"
                     /lab_host="E.coli strain DH10B-TonA"
                     /clone_lib="AvSG"
                     /note="Vector: pCMV-SPORT6.1; Salivary glands were
                     dissected on day five after initiation of feeding. Total
                     RNA was prepared using acid guanidium
                     thiocyanate-phenol-chloroform extraction. The cDNA library
                     was custom prepared by Invitrogen Corporation. Briefly,
                     first strand cDNA was primed using oligo(dT) containing a
                     NotI site. Size fractionated double stranded cDNA was
                     ligated to EcoRV-NotI cleaved vector and electroporated
                     into E.coli."
ORIGIN      
        1 agccaggtac attttttgtt tatttcagag acctttgtcg aggataattg tatttagtgg
       61 tttgaagtga cgtggttctt gcattcaaga aatttatgtc agggcgcgtc actgtgtccg
      121 gaaggtcgtg gccgctgtgt caacgagggc agctcctacg ggggtgctag caacgacgtt
      181 ttccttgtgc gtctcagtgg cggtgtggac tggcaccggc actccctggg ggaccggaac
      241 tggcacgggg accggcctgg ggactggtaa tggttgcggg atcggctgtg ggactggatg
      301 tgggaccggg tatgggactg ggactggcag tggcacgaga cgttcgcgca ggactgcagt
      361 gtacacagcc acagcatact ggatgccagt gtgagggtca gtaacgacac gaacgtcgct
      421 ggggatgtga ctgaagcctc ctatacgttc gacggcgcct agaccacgga gtgctccgta
      481 aggcaagccg acaccgtatg atcccgggta gggggtcaga agacctccga gcggtcctcc
      541 cgatgctcca cttccgtaca gtcctccgta ggcgcccagg gtagccgtgt ccataacttt
      601 ccgacatacc tccgtaggct ccagga
//

LOCUS       BM293367                 168 bp    mRNA    linear   EST 01-JUL-2002
DEFINITION  EST575909 AvSG Amblyomma variegatum cDNA clone AVABS78 5' end, mRNA
            sequence.
ACCESSION   BM293367
VERSION     BM293367.1  GI:21643334
KEYWORDS    EST.
SOURCE      Amblyomma variegatum
  ORGANISM  Amblyomma variegatum
            Eukaryota; Metazoa; Arthropoda; Chelicerata; Arachnida; Acari;
            Parasitiformes; Ixodida; Ixodoidea; Ixodidae; Amblyomma.
REFERENCE   1  (bases 1 to 168)
  AUTHORS   Nene,V., Lee,D., Quackenbush,J., Skilton,R., Mwaura,S.,
            Gardner,M.J. and Bishop,R.
  TITLE     AvGI, an index of genes transcribed in the salivary glands of the
            ixodid tick Amblyomma variegatum
  JOURNAL   Int. J. Parasitol. 32 (12), 1447-1456 (2002)
   PUBMED   12392910
COMMENT     Other_ESTs: EST575908
            Contact: Vish Nene
            Parasite Genomics Group
            The Institute for Genomic Research
            9712 Medical Center Drive, Rockville, MD 20850, USA
            Tel: 301-610-5968
            Fax: 301-838-0208
            Email: nene@tigr.org
            Seq primer: M13 reverse.
FEATURES             Location/Qualifiers
     source          1..168
                     /organism="Amblyomma variegatum"
                     /mol_type="mRNA"
                     /db_xref="taxon:34610"
                     /clone="AVABS78"
                     /tissue_type="Salivary glands"
                     /dev_stage="Adult"
                     /lab_host="E.coli strain DH10B-TonA"
                     /clone_lib="AvSG"
                     /note="Vector: pCMV-SPORT6.1; Salivary glands were
                     dissected on day five after initiation of feeding. Total
                     RNA was prepared using acid guanidium
                     thiocyanate-phenol-chloroform extraction. The cDNA library
                     was custom prepared by Invitrogen Corporation. Briefly,
                     first strand cDNA was primed using oligo(dT) containing a
                     NotI site. Size fractionated double stranded cDNA was
                     ligated to EcoRV-NotI cleaved vector and electroporated
                     into E.coli."
ORIGIN      
        1 ctgggtgtct tgcgcaccgc cactgcgagt aaatacgaaa cgcttaagca agttacgttg
       61 tcatttgtca gcaaagtgaa agatatgtcc actgtcgaag aggctaccga gctgaagggt
      121 ggccatccgc ctgcagtgaa ggctggtggc atgcgaatca cgcagcac
//

LOCUS       BM293366                 271 bp    mRNA    linear   EST 01-JUL-2002
DEFINITION  EST575908 AvSG Amblyomma variegatum cDNA clone AVABS78 3' end, mRNA
            sequence.
ACCESSION   BM293366
VERSION     BM293366.1  GI:21643333
KEYWORDS    EST.
SOURCE      Amblyomma variegatum
  ORGANISM  Amblyomma variegatum
            Eukaryota; Metazoa; Arthropoda; Chelicerata; Arachnida; Acari;
            Parasitiformes; Ixodida; Ixodoidea; Ixodidae; Amblyomma.
REFERENCE   1  (bases 1 to 271)
  AUTHORS   Nene,V., Lee,D., Quackenbush,J., Skilton,R., Mwaura,S.,
            Gardner,M.J. and Bishop,R.
  TITLE     AvGI, an index of genes transcribed in the salivary glands of the
            ixodid tick Amblyomma variegatum
  JOURNAL   Int. J. Parasitol. 32 (12), 1447-1456 (2002)
   PUBMED   12392910
COMMENT     Other_ESTs: EST575909
            Contact: Vish Nene
            Parasite Genomics Group
            The Institute for Genomic Research
            9712 Medical Center Drive, Rockville, MD 20850, USA
            Tel: 301-610-5968
            Fax: 301-838-0208
            Email: nene@tigr.org
            Seq primer: M13 forward.
FEATURES             Location/Qualifiers
     source          1..271
                     /organism="Amblyomma variegatum"
                     /mol_type="mRNA"
                     /db_xref="taxon:34610"
                     /clone="AVABS78"
                     /tissue_type="Salivary glands"
                     /dev_stage="Adult"
                     /lab_host="E.coli strain DH10B-TonA"
                     /clone_lib="AvSG"
                     /note="Vector: pCMV-SPORT6.1; Salivary glands were
                     dissected on day five after initiation of feeding. Total
                     RNA was prepared using acid guanidium
                     thiocyanate-phenol-chloroform extraction. The cDNA library
                     was custom prepared by Invitrogen Corporation. Briefly,
                     first strand cDNA was primed using oligo(dT) containing a
                     NotI site. Size fractionated double stranded cDNA was
                     ligated to EcoRV-NotI cleaved vector and electroporated
                     into E.coli."
ORIGIN      
        1 ccagccaaaa ccaaaattta ttcaaattca aatgcctgat acaaaaaccc acaaaaccgc
       61 gtgcttaaaa aaaagcataa aagtccaaga cagtgacaca cacaacacac atgaatggaa
      121 taaaaaccat aagtaagggt tggagtttct ggtttaaacc gaaaacaaac gataaaagta
      181 tgccgaattc aatttttgaa atttggtttt aaccaaaaaa ggtcattatg acatacacgt
      241 ccagggctag ctgtctacgg agtataacct a
//

LOCUS       BM293365                 465 bp    mRNA    linear   EST 01-JUL-2002
DEFINITION  EST575907 AvSG Amblyomma variegatum cDNA clone AVABS77 5' end, mRNA
            sequence.
ACCESSION   BM293365
VERSION     BM293365.1  GI:21643332
KEYWORDS    EST.
SOURCE      Amblyomma variegatum
  ORGANISM  Amblyomma variegatum
            Eukaryota; Metazoa; Arthropoda; Chelicerata; Arachnida; Acari;
            Parasitiformes; Ixodida; Ixodoidea; Ixodidae; Amblyomma.
REFERENCE   1  (bases 1 to 465)
  AUTHORS   Nene,V., Lee,D., Quackenbush,J., Skilton,R., Mwaura,S.,
            Gardner,M.J. and Bishop,R.
  TITLE     AvGI, an index of genes transcribed in the salivary glands of the
            ixodid tick Amblyomma variegatum
  JOURNAL   Int. J. Parasitol. 32 (12), 1447-1456 (2002)
   PUBMED   12392910
COMMENT     Other_ESTs: EST575906
            Contact: Vish Nene
            Parasite Genomics Group
            The Institute for Genomic Research
            9712 Medical Center Drive, Rockville, MD 20850, USA
            Tel: 301-610-5968
            Fax: 301-838-0208
            Email: nene@tigr.org
            Seq primer: M13 reverse.
FEATURES             Location/Qualifiers
     source          1..465
                     /organism="Amblyomma variegatum"
                     /mol_type="mRNA"
                     /db_xref="taxon:34610"
                     /clone="AVABS77"
                     /tissue_type="Salivary glands"
                     /dev_stage="Adult"
                     /lab_host="E.coli strain DH10B-TonA"
                     /clone_lib="AvSG"
                     /note="Vector: pCMV-SPORT6.1; Salivary glands were
                     dissected on day five after initiation of feeding. Total
                     RNA was prepared using acid guanidium
                     thiocyanate-phenol-chloroform extraction. The cDNA library
                     was custom prepared by Invitrogen Corporation. Briefly,
                     first strand cDNA was primed using oligo(dT) containing a
                     NotI site. Size fractionated double stranded cDNA was
                     ligated to EcoRV-NotI cleaved vector and electroporated
                     into E.coli."
ORIGIN      
        1 gggaacgcgt taggtttgtg cttgaacttg gcagtttaac gagtagtttg aggattttct
       61 aggttttgac ggttatacaa gatgggcgga tcacaaagta gtgccattcc tggaggtggt
      121 acggaaggat accacgtcct gcgggtacaa gagaattctc ctggacataa agctgggctg
      181 gaagctttct ttgacttcat tgttgccatt gggaatacac gcttgaacca agataacgat
      241 atgctcaagg atgttctgaa ggccaacatc gaaaagccca tagtgatgac cgtgtacagc
      301 agcaaaactc agacagtacg ggatgttgaa attgtgcctt catccatgtg gggcggccat
      361 ggcctcctag gagtcagcat tcgcttttgc tcttttgaag gagccaatga gaatgtttgg
      421 cacgtgctgg atgtcagccg ccactctcct gctgaggcag caggt
//

LOCUS       BM293364                 148 bp    mRNA    linear   EST 01-JUL-2002
DEFINITION  EST575906 AvSG Amblyomma variegatum cDNA clone AVABS77 3' end, mRNA
            sequence.
ACCESSION   BM293364
VERSION     BM293364.1  GI:21643331
KEYWORDS    EST.
SOURCE      Amblyomma variegatum
  ORGANISM  Amblyomma variegatum
            Eukaryota; Metazoa; Arthropoda; Chelicerata; Arachnida; Acari;
            Parasitiformes; Ixodida; Ixodoidea; Ixodidae; Amblyomma.
REFERENCE   1  (bases 1 to 148)
  AUTHORS   Nene,V., Lee,D., Quackenbush,J., Skilton,R., Mwaura,S.,
            Gardner,M.J. and Bishop,R.
  TITLE     AvGI, an index of genes transcribed in the salivary glands of the
            ixodid tick Amblyomma variegatum
  JOURNAL   Int. J. Parasitol. 32 (12), 1447-1456 (2002)
   PUBMED   12392910
COMMENT     Other_ESTs: EST575907
            Contact: Vish Nene
            Parasite Genomics Group
            The Institute for Genomic Research
            9712 Medical Center Drive, Rockville, MD 20850, USA
            Tel: 301-610-5968
            Fax: 301-838-0208
            Email: nene@tigr.org
            Seq primer: M13 forward.
FEATURES             Location/Qualifiers
     source          1..148
                     /organism="Amblyomma variegatum"
                     /mol_type="mRNA"
                     /db_xref="taxon:34610"
                     /clone="AVABS77"
                     /tissue_type="Salivary glands"
                     /dev_stage="Adult"
                     /lab_host="E.coli strain DH10B-TonA"
                     /clone_lib="AvSG"
                     /note="Vector: pCMV-SPORT6.1; Salivary glands were
                     dissected on day five after initiation of feeding. Total
                     RNA was prepared using acid guanidium
                     thiocyanate-phenol-chloroform extraction. The cDNA library
                     was custom prepared by Invitrogen Corporation. Briefly,
                     first strand cDNA was primed using oligo(dT) containing a
                     NotI site. Size fractionated double stranded cDNA was
                     ligated to EcoRV-NotI cleaved vector and electroporated
                     into E.coli."
ORIGIN      
        1 gcacattatt ttctttttat tctttctttg ctggaaaacc tctacaccaa ttccaagatc
       61 cactttttct ttaatgactt gaatggttta ctgccccgaa agggaagaga ttcagtgtct
      121 cccagaagaa tgactaacag cgtgtgac
//

LOCUS       BM293363                 336 bp    mRNA    linear   EST 01-JUL-2002
DEFINITION  EST575905 AvSG Amblyomma variegatum cDNA clone AVABS76 5' end, mRNA
            sequence.
ACCESSION   BM293363
VERSION     BM293363.1  GI:21643330
KEYWORDS    EST.
SOURCE      Amblyomma variegatum
  ORGANISM  Amblyomma variegatum
            Eukaryota; Metazoa; Arthropoda; Chelicerata; Arachnida; Acari;
            Parasitiformes; Ixodida; Ixodoidea; Ixodidae; Amblyomma.
REFERENCE   1  (bases 1 to 336)
  AUTHORS   Nene,V., Lee,D., Quackenbush,J., Skilton,R., Mwaura,S.,
            Gardner,M.J. and Bishop,R.
  TITLE     AvGI, an index of genes transcribed in the salivary glands of the
            ixodid tick Amblyomma variegatum
  JOURNAL   Int. J. Parasitol. 32 (12), 1447-1456 (2002)
   PUBMED   12392910
COMMENT     Other_ESTs: EST575904
            Contact: Vish Nene
            Parasite Genomics Group
            The Institute for Genomic Research
            9712 Medical Center Drive, Rockville, MD 20850, USA
            Tel: 301-610-5968
            Fax: 301-838-0208
            Email: nene@tigr.org
            Seq primer: M13 reverse.
FEATURES             Location/Qualifiers
     source          1..336
                     /organism="Amblyomma variegatum"
                     /mol_type="mRNA"
                     /db_xref="taxon:34610"
                     /clone="AVABS76"
                     /tissue_type="Salivary glands"
                     /dev_stage="Adult"
                     /lab_host="E.coli strain DH10B-TonA"
                     /clone_lib="AvSG"
                     /note="Vector: pCMV-SPORT6.1; Salivary glands were
                     dissected on day five after initiation of feeding. Total
                     RNA was prepared using acid guanidium
                     thiocyanate-phenol-chloroform extraction. The cDNA library
                     was custom prepared by Invitrogen Corporation. Briefly,
                     first strand cDNA was primed using oligo(dT) containing a
                     NotI site. Size fractionated double stranded cDNA was
                     ligated to EcoRV-NotI cleaved vector and electroporated
                     into E.coli."
ORIGIN      
        1 tcgccatatg cagaggcgat aagtggctgc ggaagtataa ccactttaaa aatggcgtat
       61 acgttagcgc gaccgctggt caacgtttat aatgagaaga atgagctgtc cggcgccacc
      121 gtggcgctgc cggctgtgtt caaggcgccc atcaggcccg acatcgtcaa cttcgttcac
      181 atgaacatgg cgaagaacag ccgccaaccg tacgccgtct ccaaggaggc tgggcaccag
      241 acgtccgccg agtcgtgggg cacgggccgt gctgtggccc gtattccgcg agtgcgcggt
      301 ggcggcactc accgctctgg ccagggtgcc tttggc
//

LOCUS       BM293362                 120 bp    mRNA    linear   EST 01-JUL-2002
DEFINITION  EST575904 AvSG Amblyomma variegatum cDNA clone AVABS76 3' end, mRNA
            sequence.
ACCESSION   BM293362
VERSION     BM293362.1  GI:21643329
KEYWORDS    EST.
SOURCE      Amblyomma variegatum
  ORGANISM  Amblyomma variegatum
            Eukaryota; Metazoa; Arthropoda; Chelicerata; Arachnida; Acari;
            Parasitiformes; Ixodida; Ixodoidea; Ixodidae; Amblyomma.
REFERENCE   1  (bases 1 to 120)
  AUTHORS   Nene,V., Lee,D., Quackenbush,J., Skilton,R., Mwaura,S.,
            Gardner,M.J. and Bishop,R.
  TITLE     AvGI, an index of genes transcribed in the salivary glands of the
            ixodid tick Amblyomma variegatum
  JOURNAL   Int. J. Parasitol. 32 (12), 1447-1456 (2002)
   PUBMED   12392910
COMMENT     Other_ESTs: EST575905
            Contact: Vish Nene
            Parasite Genomics Group
            The Institute for Genomic Research
            9712 Medical Center Drive, Rockville, MD 20850, USA
            Tel: 301-610-5968
            Fax: 301-838-0208
            Email: nene@tigr.org
            Seq primer: M13 forward.
FEATURES             Location/Qualifiers
     source          1..120
                     /organism="Amblyomma variegatum"
                     /mol_type="mRNA"
                     /db_xref="taxon:34610"
                     /clone="AVABS76"
                     /tissue_type="Salivary glands"
                     /dev_stage="Adult"
                     /lab_host="E.coli strain DH10B-TonA"
                     /clone_lib="AvSG"
                     /note="Vector: pCMV-SPORT6.1; Salivary glands were
                     dissected on day five after initiation of feeding. Total
                     RNA was prepared using acid guanidium
                     thiocyanate-phenol-chloroform extraction. The cDNA library
                     was custom prepared by Invitrogen Corporation. Briefly,
                     first strand cDNA was primed using oligo(dT) containing a
                     NotI site. Size fractionated double stranded cDNA was
                     ligated to EcoRV-NotI cleaved vector and electroporated
                     into E.coli."
ORIGIN      
        1 gcgcggggcc cttattttat ttattccaag tacgggactt catttcttgg ctgctgctgt
       61 cttggctggc ttggccttgg ctgaaacctt gcccttctta ccaactttct tgggcttctc
//

LOCUS       BM293361                 180 bp    mRNA    linear   EST 01-JUL-2002
DEFINITION  EST575903 AvSG Amblyomma variegatum cDNA clone AVABS75 5' end, mRNA
            sequence.
ACCESSION   BM293361
VERSION     BM293361.1  GI:21643328
KEYWORDS    EST.
SOURCE      Amblyomma variegatum
  ORGANISM  Amblyomma variegatum
            Eukaryota; Metazoa; Arthropoda; Chelicerata; Arachnida; Acari;
            Parasitiformes; Ixodida; Ixodoidea; Ixodidae; Amblyomma.
REFERENCE   1  (bases 1 to 180)
  AUTHORS   Nene,V., Lee,D., Quackenbush,J., Skilton,R., Mwaura,S.,
            Gardner,M.J. and Bishop,R.
  TITLE     AvGI, an index of genes transcribed in the salivary glands of the
            ixodid tick Amblyomma variegatum
  JOURNAL   Int. J. Parasitol. 32 (12), 1447-1456 (2002)
   PUBMED   12392910
COMMENT     Contact: Vish Nene
            Parasite Genomics Group
            The Institute for Genomic Research
            9712 Medical Center Drive, Rockville, MD 20850, USA
            Tel: 301-610-5968
            Fax: 301-838-0208
            Email: nene@tigr.org
            Seq primer: M13 reverse.
FEATURES             Location/Qualifiers
     source          1..180
                     /organism="Amblyomma variegatum"
                     /mol_type="mRNA"
                     /db_xref="taxon:34610"
                     /clone="AVABS75"
                     /tissue_type="Salivary glands"
                     /dev_stage="Adult"
                     /lab_host="E.coli strain DH10B-TonA"
                     /clone_lib="AvSG"
                     /note="Vector: pCMV-SPORT6.1; Salivary glands were
                     dissected on day five after initiation of feeding. Total
                     RNA was prepared using acid guanidium
                     thiocyanate-phenol-chloroform extraction. The cDNA library
                     was custom prepared by Invitrogen Corporation. Briefly,
                     first strand cDNA was primed using oligo(dT) containing a
                     NotI site. Size fractionated double stranded cDNA was
                     ligated to EcoRV-NotI cleaved vector and electroporated
                     into E.coli."
ORIGIN      
        1 catacacgta agcagtctta agtgtgccca ctgatttttt ttgttaaaca tttcatgtcg
       61 cgggttgcta aattcctttt tgttgcatat cgatatattt ttgtgttgaa attatctctg
      121 cacattgttt gcctttttta ttttttgcaa ggcactgtga attaaatctc ccatgttttg
//

LOCUS       BM293360                 300 bp    mRNA    linear   EST 01-JUL-2002
DEFINITION  EST575902 AvSG Amblyomma variegatum cDNA clone AVABS74 5' end, mRNA
            sequence.
ACCESSION   BM293360
VERSION     BM293360.1  GI:21643327
KEYWORDS    EST.
SOURCE      Amblyomma variegatum
  ORGANISM  Amblyomma variegatum
            Eukaryota; Metazoa; Arthropoda; Chelicerata; Arachnida; Acari;
            Parasitiformes; Ixodida; Ixodoidea; Ixodidae; Amblyomma.
REFERENCE   1  (bases 1 to 300)
  AUTHORS   Nene,V., Lee,D., Quackenbush,J., Skilton,R., Mwaura,S.,
            Gardner,M.J. and Bishop,R.
  TITLE     AvGI, an index of genes transcribed in the salivary glands of the
            ixodid tick Amblyomma variegatum
  JOURNAL   Int. J. Parasitol. 32 (12), 1447-1456 (2002)
   PUBMED   12392910
COMMENT     Contact: Vish Nene
            Parasite Genomics Group
            The Institute for Genomic Research
            9712 Medical Center Drive, Rockville, MD 20850, USA
            Tel: 301-610-5968
            Fax: 301-838-0208
            Email: nene@tigr.org
            Seq primer: M13 reverse.
FEATURES             Location/Qualifiers
     source          1..300
                     /organism="Amblyomma variegatum"
                     /mol_type="mRNA"
                     /db_xref="taxon:34610"
                     /clone="AVABS74"
                     /tissue_type="Salivary glands"
                     /dev_stage="Adult"
                     /lab_host="E.coli strain DH10B-TonA"
                     /clone_lib="AvSG"
                     /note="Vector: pCMV-SPORT6.1; Salivary glands were
                     dissected on day five after initiation of feeding. Total
                     RNA was prepared using acid guanidium
                     thiocyanate-phenol-chloroform extraction. The cDNA library
                     was custom prepared by Invitrogen Corporation. Briefly,
                     first strand cDNA was primed using oligo(dT) containing a
                     NotI site. Size fractionated double stranded cDNA was
                     ligated to EcoRV-NotI cleaved vector and electroporated
                     into E.coli."
ORIGIN      
        1 ctgccgtgct ggaggactgt tgcacccccc accactctcc cggctgcccg ttcttccccg
       61 ttttgttccc cgtttccccc attttttttt gccatttttt gttttctgtc gttgtacacc
      121 gggataatac agcacattgc tgcccgctcg tttgccgggc gttgccaacc tctcgcagca
      181 agaagtgaag tcgaggcgag gcgagaaggc gtacagcttt gcgcacatcg tattgctcag
      241 aggagggaag gaggcgtcca gtgtgcagct ttcatcttgc gccgaccagg aaggagcctt
//

LOCUS       BM293359                 577 bp    mRNA    linear   EST 01-JUL-2002
DEFINITION  EST575901 AvSG Amblyomma variegatum cDNA clone AVABS73 5' end, mRNA
            sequence.
ACCESSION   BM293359
VERSION     BM293359.1  GI:21643326
KEYWORDS    EST.
SOURCE      Amblyomma variegatum
  ORGANISM  Amblyomma variegatum
            Eukaryota; Metazoa; Arthropoda; Chelicerata; Arachnida; Acari;
            Parasitiformes; Ixodida; Ixodoidea; Ixodidae; Amblyomma.
REFERENCE   1  (bases 1 to 577)
  AUTHORS   Nene,V., Lee,D., Quackenbush,J., Skilton,R., Mwaura,S.,
            Gardner,M.J. and Bishop,R.
  TITLE     AvGI, an index of genes transcribed in the salivary glands of the
            ixodid tick Amblyomma variegatum
  JOURNAL   Int. J. Parasitol. 32 (12), 1447-1456 (2002)
   PUBMED   12392910
COMMENT     Other_ESTs: EST575900
            Contact: Vish Nene
            Parasite Genomics Group
            The Institute for Genomic Research
            9712 Medical Center Drive, Rockville, MD 20850, USA
            Tel: 301-610-5968
            Fax: 301-838-0208
            Email: nene@tigr.org
            Seq primer: M13 reverse.
FEATURES             Location/Qualifiers
     source          1..577
                     /organism="Amblyomma variegatum"
                     /mol_type="mRNA"
                     /db_xref="taxon:34610"
                     /clone="AVABS73"
                     /tissue_type="Salivary glands"
                     /dev_stage="Adult"
                     /lab_host="E.coli strain DH10B-TonA"
                     /clone_lib="AvSG"
                     /note="Vector: pCMV-SPORT6.1; Salivary glands were
                     dissected on day five after initiation of feeding. Total
                     RNA was prepared using acid guanidium
                     thiocyanate-phenol-chloroform extraction. The cDNA library
                     was custom prepared by Invitrogen Corporation. Briefly,
                     first strand cDNA was primed using oligo(dT) containing a
                     NotI site. Size fractionated double stranded cDNA was
                     ligated to EcoRV-NotI cleaved vector and electroporated
                     into E.coli."
ORIGIN      
        1 cgctgggtgt gtgcacgtgc taactttgct ttccttgtgg gagccgcctg ggacgcgcat
       61 ttcacattct cggcggtcaa gagcctgaaa ggaacaaggc ttctgctgac tcgctcgggg
      121 gggcttcttc agcgtcgcaa gtgtctccag taaggtccac ccggaagcat gtggctcttg
      181 ctggcgacac ttggcgcggc ggcgtgcttg tcggctgcgc agctcgacgg cggtaagtac
      241 ggtcgccggc tgccccctcc ggtgccgctg ccgccgcgta aggactctgc ctacctgccc
      301 tccttgttcg atgtggctca ggccgactcc ccactcacag gggagctgcc tcccggcgga
      361 ggtgcaccgc tggccggggc accgctgggc gactgcgtct gcgtgcccta ctaccagtgc
      421 aaggacggca aggtgtccga ggacggcgga ggtcttctcg acgcccgccg caagctgccc
      481 ccgaaggaag agataccgct ggacggcctc ggggaccaga accagcagtg gccgggcgtg
      541 gaccagatct gctgtgcgga gccatctggc gtcacgg
//

LOCUS       BM293358                 462 bp    mRNA    linear   EST 01-JUL-2002
DEFINITION  EST575900 AvSG Amblyomma variegatum cDNA clone AVABS73 3' end, mRNA
            sequence.
ACCESSION   BM293358
VERSION     BM293358.1  GI:21643325
KEYWORDS    EST.
SOURCE      Amblyomma variegatum
  ORGANISM  Amblyomma variegatum
            Eukaryota; Metazoa; Arthropoda; Chelicerata; Arachnida; Acari;
            Parasitiformes; Ixodida; Ixodoidea; Ixodidae; Amblyomma.
REFERENCE   1  (bases 1 to 462)
  AUTHORS   Nene,V., Lee,D., Quackenbush,J., Skilton,R., Mwaura,S.,
            Gardner,M.J. and Bishop,R.
  TITLE     AvGI, an index of genes transcribed in the salivary glands of the
            ixodid tick Amblyomma variegatum
  JOURNAL   Int. J. Parasitol. 32 (12), 1447-1456 (2002)
   PUBMED   12392910
COMMENT     Other_ESTs: EST575901
            Contact: Vish Nene
            Parasite Genomics Group
            The Institute for Genomic Research
            9712 Medical Center Drive, Rockville, MD 20850, USA
            Tel: 301-610-5968
            Fax: 301-838-0208
            Email: nene@tigr.org
            Seq primer: M13 forward.
FEATURES             Location/Qualifiers
     source          1..462
                     /organism="Amblyomma variegatum"
                     /mol_type="mRNA"
                     /db_xref="taxon:34610"
                     /clone="AVABS73"
                     /tissue_type="Salivary glands"
                     /dev_stage="Adult"
                     /lab_host="E.coli strain DH10B-TonA"
                     /clone_lib="AvSG"
                     /note="Vector: pCMV-SPORT6.1; Salivary glands were
                     dissected on day five after initiation of feeding. Total
                     RNA was prepared using acid guanidium
                     thiocyanate-phenol-chloroform extraction. The cDNA library
                     was custom prepared by Invitrogen Corporation. Briefly,
                     first strand cDNA was primed using oligo(dT) containing a
                     NotI site. Size fractionated double stranded cDNA was
                     ligated to EcoRV-NotI cleaved vector and electroporated
                     into E.coli."
ORIGIN      
        1 cgagacggaa gctttattgt ctttggacta gcttgagaac agtaccggaa ccgagacaac
       61 cgtagcccgg tggcactccc tgtccctaca aagcgatagc cgcagcaggc gcagggccaa
      121 cgccggcagc ctttccgaag gaggactgtc cgaatccgga ttggtgaccg gctacgccgc
      181 ccttgtgccc cgaggattcc tgatgacggc cagcaccgta aaagaaaggg ggccgccgcc
      241 gtcacccttg caggagtcga cgccgtcctc ggttccggcg cagatgaagc cctcgtgaag
      301 gcggaagtac cgacccaggc gcgtctggcg aagcaggttc tggcaggttg ggttgtcgat
      361 cacaggcacc gtcacttcct tcatgatgtt ggcgaacttg cccgtacggt aagcgtcctt
      421 gccccatccg gtgacgacgc aggagctgcc ctcgaacatg tc
//

LOCUS       BM293357                 720 bp    mRNA    linear   EST 01-JUL-2002
DEFINITION  EST575899 AvSG Amblyomma variegatum cDNA clone AVABS72 5' end, mRNA
            sequence.
ACCESSION   BM293357
VERSION     BM293357.1  GI:21643324
KEYWORDS    EST.
SOURCE      Amblyomma variegatum
  ORGANISM  Amblyomma variegatum
            Eukaryota; Metazoa; Arthropoda; Chelicerata; Arachnida; Acari;
            Parasitiformes; Ixodida; Ixodoidea; Ixodidae; Amblyomma.
REFERENCE   1  (bases 1 to 720)
  AUTHORS   Nene,V., Lee,D., Quackenbush,J., Skilton,R., Mwaura,S.,
            Gardner,M.J. and Bishop,R.
  TITLE     AvGI, an index of genes transcribed in the salivary glands of the
            ixodid tick Amblyomma variegatum
  JOURNAL   Int. J. Parasitol. 32 (12), 1447-1456 (2002)
   PUBMED   12392910
COMMENT     Contact: Vish Nene
            Parasite Genomics Group
            The Institute for Genomic Research
            9712 Medical Center Drive, Rockville, MD 20850, USA
            Tel: 301-610-5968
            Fax: 301-838-0208
            Email: nene@tigr.org
            Seq primer: M13 reverse.
FEATURES             Location/Qualifiers
     source          1..720
                     /organism="Amblyomma variegatum"
                     /mol_type="mRNA"
                     /db_xref="taxon:34610"
                     /clone="AVABS72"
                     /tissue_type="Salivary glands"
                     /dev_stage="Adult"
                     /lab_host="E.coli strain DH10B-TonA"
                     /clone_lib="AvSG"
                     /note="Vector: pCMV-SPORT6.1; Salivary glands were
                     dissected on day five after initiation of feeding. Total
                     RNA was prepared using acid guanidium
                     thiocyanate-phenol-chloroform extraction. The cDNA library
                     was custom prepared by Invitrogen Corporation. Briefly,
                     first strand cDNA was primed using oligo(dT) containing a
                     NotI site. Size fractionated double stranded cDNA was
                     ligated to EcoRV-NotI cleaved vector and electroporated
                     into E.coli."
ORIGIN      
        1 gttgtcgaga aaaagacacc aggcagagca ccacaaccat gaatgctttt cttgcaggct
       61 ccctcctgtt tgcagcgtcg ctgacatgcg cttctgctgc tgcgggaagg aagaccgatg
      121 ttttcggagg tgctccaggt ggtagtggtg ccttcagctc tagtgcgccg cttggcgcag
      181 gtgctttagg tggcggtgcg ttggctggcg gtagtacgtc gcttggcggc gctgccccgt
      241 ttggcggcag cagtttctct gcaggtgccg ctggtggtac gccccttggc ggtggtgctt
      301 tcggcggcag tacctcgttt ggcctaggcg gtttcactgg aggttccact ggtggtgcaa
      361 cgcttggcgg tagttccgtc ggaggcgccg gcccgttggg tttcgccggg ggtgcgcagc
      421 ttgacggtgc gtcgggagcg ggttcacctg gcagtcctgg aggaccttcc tcctggagca
      481 ttggcactca cggtgttggt tctcaaggtg gccgtttcac cggtggctct tcatggggag
      541 gctctgcgta cggcgctggt tctcacggtc gaggttttgg gttcagctat ggcactggcg
      601 gcgctggtgg atttggcgtg ccaggatttg gaggccacgg agtctcatgg caagcgcctt
      661 cgggaggttt cagtgggggt ctggtggttt cagtccgtcg ggtagctacg aggtctatac
//

LOCUS       BM293356                 815 bp    mRNA    linear   EST 01-JUL-2002
DEFINITION  EST575898 AvSG Amblyomma variegatum cDNA clone AVABS71 5' end, mRNA
            sequence.
ACCESSION   BM293356
VERSION     BM293356.1  GI:21643323
KEYWORDS    EST.
SOURCE      Amblyomma variegatum
  ORGANISM  Amblyomma variegatum
            Eukaryota; Metazoa; Arthropoda; Chelicerata; Arachnida; Acari;
            Parasitiformes; Ixodida; Ixodoidea; Ixodidae; Amblyomma.
REFERENCE   1  (bases 1 to 815)
  AUTHORS   Nene,V., Lee,D., Quackenbush,J., Skilton,R., Mwaura,S.,
            Gardner,M.J. and Bishop,R.
  TITLE     AvGI, an index of genes transcribed in the salivary glands of the
            ixodid tick Amblyomma variegatum
  JOURNAL   Int. J. Parasitol. 32 (12), 1447-1456 (2002)
   PUBMED   12392910
COMMENT     Contact: Vish Nene
            Parasite Genomics Group
            The Institute for Genomic Research
            9712 Medical Center Drive, Rockville, MD 20850, USA
            Tel: 301-610-5968
            Fax: 301-838-0208
            Email: nene@tigr.org
            Seq primer: M13 reverse.
FEATURES             Location/Qualifiers
     source          1..815
                     /organism="Amblyomma variegatum"
                     /mol_type="mRNA"
                     /db_xref="taxon:34610"
                     /clone="AVABS71"
                     /tissue_type="Salivary glands"
                     /dev_stage="Adult"
                     /lab_host="E.coli strain DH10B-TonA"
                     /clone_lib="AvSG"
                     /note="Vector: pCMV-SPORT6.1; Salivary glands were
                     dissected on day five after initiation of feeding. Total
                     RNA was prepared using acid guanidium
                     thiocyanate-phenol-chloroform extraction. The cDNA library
                     was custom prepared by Invitrogen Corporation. Briefly,
                     first strand cDNA was primed using oligo(dT) containing a
                     NotI site. Size fractionated double stranded cDNA was
                     ligated to EcoRV-NotI cleaved vector and electroporated
                     into E.coli."
ORIGIN      
        1 ggaacttctg cccctctact tcaagcacaa caacatggca agcttcatca ggcagcttaa
       61 catgtatggc tttcgcaaag tggccaacat agaccagggt ctcaggtcag accgagaaga
      121 aatagaattt tttcataact tctttgtacg gggtcaagaa tgtctacttg agttcatcaa
      181 gcgaaaggtg ccatctggcc gggctggagc aagtggccct gatgatgggc gtgtccgcag
      241 cgaggtcctc agggaactac tctccaatgt tggcagcatg cagggtcggc aagagcatat
      301 ggaccagctc cttgcagata tgaaaaagga aaatgaggct ttatggcgtg aagtggcccg
      361 tctgcgtcag aagcacatga aacagcaaca gatagttgag aagcttatcc agttcctggt
      421 cactatggtt caagccaacc gcaatattac tgtgaagcgc aagatgccac tgatgctgca
      481 tgacagccca aactccagct ccaaggtgcc tcggcttacg aagaccacct ttgtcaccga
      541 ctaccaggtt gcctctcctt ctggttccca gatgtccgaa ggccctgtaa ttcgggatgt
      601 gactgaccta atggacgacc ttggagagac aagcagcact gttatcagtg atcctttggc
      661 tgctggccaa tcaccaaagg tagtcgaggc gtctgctgct ggaacatcag ttcgctcctt
      721 gggttctcca gcaccttcta gcgactttga tgttggtccc atcgtggcaa gtcccctggg
      781 cacagtagac gcgatggaac ctctgtgctt gcttg
//

LOCUS       BM293355                 693 bp    mRNA    linear   EST 01-JUL-2002
DEFINITION  EST575897 AvSG Amblyomma variegatum cDNA clone AVABS70 5' end, mRNA
            sequence.
ACCESSION   BM293355
VERSION     BM293355.1  GI:21643322
KEYWORDS    EST.
SOURCE      Amblyomma variegatum
  ORGANISM  Amblyomma variegatum
            Eukaryota; Metazoa; Arthropoda; Chelicerata; Arachnida; Acari;
            Parasitiformes; Ixodida; Ixodoidea; Ixodidae; Amblyomma.
REFERENCE   1  (bases 1 to 693)
  AUTHORS   Nene,V., Lee,D., Quackenbush,J., Skilton,R., Mwaura,S.,
            Gardner,M.J. and Bishop,R.
  TITLE     AvGI, an index of genes transcribed in the salivary glands of the
            ixodid tick Amblyomma variegatum
  JOURNAL   Int. J. Parasitol. 32 (12), 1447-1456 (2002)
   PUBMED   12392910
COMMENT     Contact: Vish Nene
            Parasite Genomics Group
            The Institute for Genomic Research
            9712 Medical Center Drive, Rockville, MD 20850, USA
            Tel: 301-610-5968
            Fax: 301-838-0208
            Email: nene@tigr.org
            Seq primer: M13 reverse.
FEATURES             Location/Qualifiers
     source          1..693
                     /organism="Amblyomma variegatum"
                     /mol_type="mRNA"
                     /db_xref="taxon:34610"
                     /clone="AVABS70"
                     /tissue_type="Salivary glands"
                     /dev_stage="Adult"
                     /lab_host="E.coli strain DH10B-TonA"
                     /clone_lib="AvSG"
                     /note="Vector: pCMV-SPORT6.1; Salivary glands were
                     dissected on day five after initiation of feeding. Total
                     RNA was prepared using acid guanidium
                     thiocyanate-phenol-chloroform extraction. The cDNA library
                     was custom prepared by Invitrogen Corporation. Briefly,
                     first strand cDNA was primed using oligo(dT) containing a
                     NotI site. Size fractionated double stranded cDNA was
                     ligated to EcoRV-NotI cleaved vector and electroporated
                     into E.coli."
ORIGIN      
        1 ccgagagttc agtcgagtca cctgcgccag ctccgccatt agagatggag gtggacactc
       61 cagagccagt gccagttctg ccgagcaaga acccgaagag ctggacggtt caagaagttg
      121 cagactacat ccaggagctt ccaggctgca ctgattatgc agaagaattc cgctcccagg
      181 agattgatgg ccaagcactg cttctgctca aagaggatca cctgatgaca gctatgaaca
      241 tcaagcttgg ccctgctctc aagatatgtg ccaagatcaa tgccttgcga gaggatcagt
      301 aatccgcttc aaactggttc acaccacttg tgttcggact tcacatcttc ccagtgctca
      361 agacgccccc tgaagaaatg caaattgtgc tgcagagagt cagtctacat tcacttgaca
      421 gacatcgagt ctgtttaaag tctcgtgcga ttgccatagt gtgtgtgtgt gtgtagattg
      481 atcctgtggc agtgcgtaac gtggtctcct gctatgctac aaattatgac tgaactgcac
      541 tggattgaca ttacactgtg tcggttgtgt ttatgcgaac tgcagaacga ggttgagtcc
      601 ttgttgcatc gatttatttt tcagcacctg aacttttcca agctgtgtgt cgtatcccgg
      661 agcagcctct gatggcactg ctgtgtggat gga
//

LOCUS       BM293354                 778 bp    mRNA    linear   EST 01-JUL-2002
DEFINITION  EST575896 AvSG Amblyomma variegatum cDNA clone AVABS69 5' end, mRNA
            sequence.
ACCESSION   BM293354
VERSION     BM293354.1  GI:21643321
KEYWORDS    EST.
SOURCE      Amblyomma variegatum
  ORGANISM  Amblyomma variegatum
            Eukaryota; Metazoa; Arthropoda; Chelicerata; Arachnida; Acari;
            Parasitiformes; Ixodida; Ixodoidea; Ixodidae; Amblyomma.
REFERENCE   1  (bases 1 to 778)
  AUTHORS   Nene,V., Lee,D., Quackenbush,J., Skilton,R., Mwaura,S.,
            Gardner,M.J. and Bishop,R.
  TITLE     AvGI, an index of genes transcribed in the salivary glands of the
            ixodid tick Amblyomma variegatum
  JOURNAL   Int. J. Parasitol. 32 (12), 1447-1456 (2002)
   PUBMED   12392910
COMMENT     Contact: Vish Nene
            Parasite Genomics Group
            The Institute for Genomic Research
            9712 Medical Center Drive, Rockville, MD 20850, USA
            Tel: 301-610-5968
            Fax: 301-838-0208
            Email: nene@tigr.org
            Seq primer: M13 reverse.
FEATURES             Location/Qualifiers
     source          1..778
                     /organism="Amblyomma variegatum"
                     /mol_type="mRNA"
                     /db_xref="taxon:34610"
                     /clone="AVABS69"
                     /tissue_type="Salivary glands"
                     /dev_stage="Adult"
                     /lab_host="E.coli strain DH10B-TonA"
                     /clone_lib="AvSG"
                     /note="Vector: pCMV-SPORT6.1; Salivary glands were
                     dissected on day five after initiation of feeding. Total
                     RNA was prepared using acid guanidium
                     thiocyanate-phenol-chloroform extraction. The cDNA library
                     was custom prepared by Invitrogen Corporation. Briefly,
                     first strand cDNA was primed using oligo(dT) containing a
                     NotI site. Size fractionated double stranded cDNA was
                     ligated to EcoRV-NotI cleaved vector and electroporated
                     into E.coli."
ORIGIN      
        1 cgagagagag acaccaggca gagcatcaca accatgaatg cttttctagg aggctccctc
       61 ctgtttgcag cgtcgctgac atgcgcttct gctgctgcgg gaaggaagac cgatgttttc
      121 ggaggtgctc caggtggtag tggtgccttc agctctagtg cgccgcttgg cgcaggtgct
      181 ttaggtggcg gtgcgttggc tggcggtagt acgtcgcttg gcggcgctgc cccgtttggc
      241 ggcagcagtt tctctgcagg tgccgctggt ggtacgcccc ttggcggtgg tgctttcggc
      301 ggcagtacct cgtttggcct aggcggtttc actggaggtt ccactggtgg tgcaacgctt
      361 ggcggtagtt ccgtcggagg cgccggcccg ttgggtttcg ccgggggtgc gcagcttgac
      421 ggtgcgtcgg gagcgggttc acctggcagt cctggaggac cttcctcctg gagcattggc
      481 actcacggtg ttggttctca aggtggccgt ttcaccggtg gctcttcatg gggaggctct
      541 gcgtacggcg ctggttctca cggtcgaggt tttgggttca gctatggcac tggcggcgct
      601 ggtggatttg gcgtgccagg atttggaggc cacggagtct catggcaagc gccttcggga
      661 ggtttccagt ggggggtctg ggtggtttca gtccgtcggg tagctacgag gtctatactc
      721 ctggatttgg tgcatacgga tttagcggtg gatatcctgg aggctacggc agcggttt
//

LOCUS       BM293353                 718 bp    mRNA    linear   EST 01-JUL-2002
DEFINITION  EST575895 AvSG Amblyomma variegatum cDNA clone AVABS68 5' end, mRNA
            sequence.
ACCESSION   BM293353
VERSION     BM293353.1  GI:21643320
KEYWORDS    EST.
SOURCE      Amblyomma variegatum
  ORGANISM  Amblyomma variegatum
            Eukaryota; Metazoa; Arthropoda; Chelicerata; Arachnida; Acari;
            Parasitiformes; Ixodida; Ixodoidea; Ixodidae; Amblyomma.
REFERENCE   1  (bases 1 to 718)
  AUTHORS   Nene,V., Lee,D., Quackenbush,J., Skilton,R., Mwaura,S.,
            Gardner,M.J. and Bishop,R.
  TITLE     AvGI, an index of genes transcribed in the salivary glands of the
            ixodid tick Amblyomma variegatum
  JOURNAL   Int. J. Parasitol. 32 (12), 1447-1456 (2002)
   PUBMED   12392910
COMMENT     Contact: Vish Nene
            Parasite Genomics Group
            The Institute for Genomic Research
            9712 Medical Center Drive, Rockville, MD 20850, USA
            Tel: 301-610-5968
            Fax: 301-838-0208
            Email: nene@tigr.org
            Seq primer: M13 reverse.
FEATURES             Location/Qualifiers
     source          1..718
                     /organism="Amblyomma variegatum"
                     /mol_type="mRNA"
                     /db_xref="taxon:34610"
                     /clone="AVABS68"
                     /tissue_type="Salivary glands"
                     /dev_stage="Adult"
                     /lab_host="E.coli strain DH10B-TonA"
                     /clone_lib="AvSG"
                     /note="Vector: pCMV-SPORT6.1; Salivary glands were
                     dissected on day five after initiation of feeding. Total
                     RNA was prepared using acid guanidium
                     thiocyanate-phenol-chloroform extraction. The cDNA library
                     was custom prepared by Invitrogen Corporation. Briefly,
                     first strand cDNA was primed using oligo(dT) containing a
                     NotI site. Size fractionated double stranded cDNA was
                     ligated to EcoRV-NotI cleaved vector and electroporated
                     into E.coli."
ORIGIN      
        1 tttgtggctg tctttattgt actctctgtt gggagcgcag agaggtacat tcctatcgaa
       61 attggcgggg atttgttgcc agggtgatcc cttgcagctg aggcaagtgt atgagaaagt
      121 atactgacga cacctagctg ctgaagaggt acccttaatg ttgcatgcat tggcaattca
      181 ttttctcatg ttgcatgccc tgctttgcac ctgtggtaac gtcgggtact aatactgtgc
      241 aatgttattt aattttcttg ttgtgctctt tgttttgctt tactgctaag cctgtttctg
      301 ggaagtcatg tcaacatggt tacgcagctg tgagagcaca tgattggatt tcactggact
      361 ttggtgtggt agcggttaag tttgcaatgc ctttacttgg gaaagctcgt ttgaaactat
      421 gttactttat atagttgagc ttacggtgcc cttgtgaact ctacttacca taacagcagc
      481 aagtcttctt gagttgttcc gcatatataa agtactattc taagcatctt atgttccagg
      541 taaatgtgct agacaaggcc atgtgtgtcc acagaaagaa cttaaaatgt acacactgcc
      601 gccactagag cgtttcctgc agtttgaaga accttacgat aaatgaagga cacgttggag
      661 ggaaaaaaat tacaaaaaaa ttactttaca tacgatgtgg aggcctggta aatgtaaa
//

LOCUS       BM293352                 356 bp    mRNA    linear   EST 01-JUL-2002
DEFINITION  EST575894 AvSG Amblyomma variegatum cDNA clone AVABS67 5' end, mRNA
            sequence.
ACCESSION   BM293352
VERSION     BM293352.1  GI:21643319
KEYWORDS    EST.
SOURCE      Amblyomma variegatum
  ORGANISM  Amblyomma variegatum
            Eukaryota; Metazoa; Arthropoda; Chelicerata; Arachnida; Acari;
            Parasitiformes; Ixodida; Ixodoidea; Ixodidae; Amblyomma.
REFERENCE   1  (bases 1 to 356)
  AUTHORS   Nene,V., Lee,D., Quackenbush,J., Skilton,R., Mwaura,S.,
            Gardner,M.J. and Bishop,R.
  TITLE     AvGI, an index of genes transcribed in the salivary glands of the
            ixodid tick Amblyomma variegatum
  JOURNAL   Int. J. Parasitol. 32 (12), 1447-1456 (2002)
   PUBMED   12392910
COMMENT     Contact: Vish Nene
            Parasite Genomics Group
            The Institute for Genomic Research
            9712 Medical Center Drive, Rockville, MD 20850, USA
            Tel: 301-610-5968
            Fax: 301-838-0208
            Email: nene@tigr.org
            Seq primer: M13 reverse.
FEATURES             Location/Qualifiers
     source          1..356
                     /organism="Amblyomma variegatum"
                     /mol_type="mRNA"
                     /db_xref="taxon:34610"
                     /clone="AVABS67"
                     /tissue_type="Salivary glands"
                     /dev_stage="Adult"
                     /lab_host="E.coli strain DH10B-TonA"
                     /clone_lib="AvSG"
                     /note="Vector: pCMV-SPORT6.1; Salivary glands were
                     dissected on day five after initiation of feeding. Total
                     RNA was prepared using acid guanidium
                     thiocyanate-phenol-chloroform extraction. The cDNA library
                     was custom prepared by Invitrogen Corporation. Briefly,
                     first strand cDNA was primed using oligo(dT) containing a
                     NotI site. Size fractionated double stranded cDNA was
                     ligated to EcoRV-NotI cleaved vector and electroporated
                     into E.coli."
ORIGIN      
        1 cggagttttc ggaagagtgg gcataactgc tacacttgcg gcgcctgcac gcattctcgt
       61 tgagatgacg ctggccgaat tgaaggcgct gcagaggcag ccgtgcgacg ctggaggagc
      121 cacgaagatg tacggcacga ccaagatcaa gcaggctgac catgacgacg agactaacgt
      181 cgcgcctcac ggaatctctc tcttcctggc caccgtgttc gtggtgggag gggtggccgg
      241 cattggcatc ctagctctgc cgcagtccat agtgcttacg ggctggtcgg gcatcttcct
      301 catcgtggcc tcggcgttcg cctccggctt ctgtgggtga agctgggcgc ctgctg
//

LOCUS       BM293351                 684 bp    mRNA    linear   EST 01-JUL-2002
DEFINITION  EST575893 AvSG Amblyomma variegatum cDNA clone AVABS66 5' end, mRNA
            sequence.
ACCESSION   BM293351
VERSION     BM293351.1  GI:21643318
KEYWORDS    EST.
SOURCE      Amblyomma variegatum
  ORGANISM  Amblyomma variegatum
            Eukaryota; Metazoa; Arthropoda; Chelicerata; Arachnida; Acari;
            Parasitiformes; Ixodida; Ixodoidea; Ixodidae; Amblyomma.
REFERENCE   1  (bases 1 to 684)
  AUTHORS   Nene,V., Lee,D., Quackenbush,J., Skilton,R., Mwaura,S.,
            Gardner,M.J. and Bishop,R.
  TITLE     AvGI, an index of genes transcribed in the salivary glands of the
            ixodid tick Amblyomma variegatum
  JOURNAL   Int. J. Parasitol. 32 (12), 1447-1456 (2002)
   PUBMED   12392910
COMMENT     Other_ESTs: EST575892
            Contact: Vish Nene
            Parasite Genomics Group
            The Institute for Genomic Research
            9712 Medical Center Drive, Rockville, MD 20850, USA
            Tel: 301-610-5968
            Fax: 301-838-0208
            Email: nene@tigr.org
            Seq primer: M13 reverse.
FEATURES             Location/Qualifiers
     source          1..684
                     /organism="Amblyomma variegatum"
                     /mol_type="mRNA"
                     /db_xref="taxon:34610"
                     /clone="AVABS66"
                     /tissue_type="Salivary glands"
                     /dev_stage="Adult"
                     /lab_host="E.coli strain DH10B-TonA"
                     /clone_lib="AvSG"
                     /note="Vector: pCMV-SPORT6.1; Salivary glands were
                     dissected on day five after initiation of feeding. Total
                     RNA was prepared using acid guanidium
                     thiocyanate-phenol-chloroform extraction. The cDNA library
                     was custom prepared by Invitrogen Corporation. Briefly,
                     first strand cDNA was primed using oligo(dT) containing a
                     NotI site. Size fractionated double stranded cDNA was
                     ligated to EcoRV-NotI cleaved vector and electroporated
                     into E.coli."
ORIGIN      
        1 gttttgagta gtgctatagc ggttcgtttc tcttttaatt tcctttcgtt ttcttgtatg
       61 cggcttcacg aacacttcct gttccctccg aaccgttgaa caccgggatg acagcatcgt
      121 cgcccaagaa aattctcctc gtctcactgc aatccgcaga ataaaacgcg atgatccatg
      181 gctgctcagt ccggtggaaa gtccgaaaat gtggtcttgg aaccttatat tcatcaggtt
      241 ggagggcgat catctatgct gtgtcttgat gagttcactc tgtgcaagcc gctgattcta
      301 caagaactaa aattctatga aaatcttccc gatgatctca agccgtttac atcggaatac
      361 aaaggtgtcg ttgaagtggc attgctggaa agaccccgat ggctacctaa cactgacagc
      421 gcatccttct tatgacctcc ttaagaatgg ctgtgcctct agtcatacca tcaaaggcac
      481 cgaaagcatc acaagcataa ggggccgaaa gtataggatg cgttggcaga aggtgggcag
      541 cgtcgagatt gagccggtgc tcacggacgg cacgcagcta tttgaagagc aagacgatgg
      601 aaagacagtt tcccacacac aacccctgga tcgtgcgctg tcacaacctg cagattcagc
      661 gcttcctctc gtcctcaggg agcc
//

LOCUS       BM293350                 734 bp    mRNA    linear   EST 01-JUL-2002
DEFINITION  EST575892 AvSG Amblyomma variegatum cDNA clone AVABS66 3' end, mRNA
            sequence.
ACCESSION   BM293350
VERSION     BM293350.1  GI:21643317
KEYWORDS    EST.
SOURCE      Amblyomma variegatum
  ORGANISM  Amblyomma variegatum
            Eukaryota; Metazoa; Arthropoda; Chelicerata; Arachnida; Acari;
            Parasitiformes; Ixodida; Ixodoidea; Ixodidae; Amblyomma.
REFERENCE   1  (bases 1 to 734)
  AUTHORS   Nene,V., Lee,D., Quackenbush,J., Skilton,R., Mwaura,S.,
            Gardner,M.J. and Bishop,R.
  TITLE     AvGI, an index of genes transcribed in the salivary glands of the
            ixodid tick Amblyomma variegatum
  JOURNAL   Int. J. Parasitol. 32 (12), 1447-1456 (2002)
   PUBMED   12392910
COMMENT     Other_ESTs: EST575893
            Contact: Vish Nene
            Parasite Genomics Group
            The Institute for Genomic Research
            9712 Medical Center Drive, Rockville, MD 20850, USA
            Tel: 301-610-5968
            Fax: 301-838-0208
            Email: nene@tigr.org
            Seq primer: M13 forward.
FEATURES             Location/Qualifiers
     source          1..734
                     /organism="Amblyomma variegatum"
                     /mol_type="mRNA"
                     /db_xref="taxon:34610"
                     /clone="AVABS66"
                     /tissue_type="Salivary glands"
                     /dev_stage="Adult"
                     /lab_host="E.coli strain DH10B-TonA"
                     /clone_lib="AvSG"
                     /note="Vector: pCMV-SPORT6.1; Salivary glands were
                     dissected on day five after initiation of feeding. Total
                     RNA was prepared using acid guanidium
                     thiocyanate-phenol-chloroform extraction. The cDNA library
                     was custom prepared by Invitrogen Corporation. Briefly,
                     first strand cDNA was primed using oligo(dT) containing a
                     NotI site. Size fractionated double stranded cDNA was
                     ligated to EcoRV-NotI cleaved vector and electroporated
                     into E.coli."
ORIGIN      
        1 ttggtgaaga cgcggtcgtt gggcggcagc ggcgcttcgc tgctgcagtc gtttgagttc
       61 ccgtcggccc ctttgccctc gtacaggatc agaagcgagc tcgtgtagaa acgaaacgac
      121 tccagtttct ctactacctg tgtcagtgcg tgcagacgtt cgatgagggg tagcaggatg
      181 tcaaggcgga agcgaacacc gtcgtgcagg aagtggtaga gcgtttggcg gaagccttcc
      241 acgttgagtg accggccaaa atacttgttg tggcacttgt agtagccgag gttctgctgg
      301 tacacctgca tgccacaaat gcgcagccca aggggactgg acgtggtggc ggccgtcttg
      361 gcgtccaagc tcctgcgctt ctcttccgag gcatcgtccg catactgccg ggtgcccatc
      421 ttcaagtcca ggatgcaggg gaacatgtag cgagccgtca ggttttccag caggagaaac
      481 tctctggggc tccctgagga cgagaggaag cgctgaatct gcaggttgtg acagcgcacg
      541 atccaggggt tgtgtgtggt gaaactgtcc tttccatcgt cttgctcttc aaatagctgc
      601 gtgccgtccg tgagcaccgg ctcaatctcg acgctgccaa ccttctgcca acgcatccta
      661 tactttcggc cctttatgct tgtgatgctt tcggtgcctt tgatggtatg actagaggca
      721 cagccattct taag
//

LOCUS       BM293349                 514 bp    mRNA    linear   EST 01-JUL-2002
DEFINITION  EST575891 AvSG Amblyomma variegatum cDNA clone AVABS65 5' end, mRNA
            sequence.
ACCESSION   BM293349
VERSION     BM293349.1  GI:21643316
KEYWORDS    EST.
SOURCE      Amblyomma variegatum
  ORGANISM  Amblyomma variegatum
            Eukaryota; Metazoa; Arthropoda; Chelicerata; Arachnida; Acari;
            Parasitiformes; Ixodida; Ixodoidea; Ixodidae; Amblyomma.
REFERENCE   1  (bases 1 to 514)
  AUTHORS   Nene,V., Lee,D., Quackenbush,J., Skilton,R., Mwaura,S.,
            Gardner,M.J. and Bishop,R.
  TITLE     AvGI, an index of genes transcribed in the salivary glands of the
            ixodid tick Amblyomma variegatum
  JOURNAL   Int. J. Parasitol. 32 (12), 1447-1456 (2002)
   PUBMED   12392910
COMMENT     Other_ESTs: EST575890
            Contact: Vish Nene
            Parasite Genomics Group
            The Institute for Genomic Research
            9712 Medical Center Drive, Rockville, MD 20850, USA
            Tel: 301-610-5968
            Fax: 301-838-0208
            Email: nene@tigr.org
            Seq primer: M13 reverse.
FEATURES             Location/Qualifiers
     source          1..514
                     /organism="Amblyomma variegatum"
                     /mol_type="mRNA"
                     /db_xref="taxon:34610"
                     /clone="AVABS65"
                     /tissue_type="Salivary glands"
                     /dev_stage="Adult"
                     /lab_host="E.coli strain DH10B-TonA"
                     /clone_lib="AvSG"
                     /note="Vector: pCMV-SPORT6.1; Salivary glands were
                     dissected on day five after initiation of feeding. Total
                     RNA was prepared using acid guanidium
                     thiocyanate-phenol-chloroform extraction. The cDNA library
                     was custom prepared by Invitrogen Corporation. Briefly,
                     first strand cDNA was primed using oligo(dT) containing a
                     NotI site. Size fractionated double stranded cDNA was
                     ligated to EcoRV-NotI cleaved vector and electroporated
                     into E.coli."
ORIGIN      
        1 cgctgggtgt gtgcacgtgc taactttgct ttccttgtgg gagccgcctg ggacgcgcat
       61 ttcacattct cggcggtcaa gagcctgaaa ggaacaaggc ttctgctgac tcgctcgggg
      121 gggcttcttc agcgtcgcaa gtgtctccag taaggtccac ccggaagcat gtggctcttg
      181 ctggcgacac ttggcgcggc ggcgtgcttg tcggctgcgc agctcgacgg cggtaagtac
      241 ggtcgccggc tgccccctcc ggtgccgctg ccgccgcgta aggactctgc ctacctgccc
      301 tccttgttcg atgtggctca ggccgactcc ccactcacag gggagctgcc tcccggcgga
      361 ggtgcaccgc tggccggggc accgctgggc gactgcgtct gcgtgcccta ctaccagtgc
      421 aaggacggca aggtgtccga ggacggcgga ggtcttctcg acgcccgccg caagctgccc
      481 ccgaaggagg agataccgct ggacggcctc gggg
//

LOCUS       BM293348                 593 bp    mRNA    linear   EST 01-JUL-2002
DEFINITION  EST575890 AvSG Amblyomma variegatum cDNA clone AVABS65 3' end, mRNA
            sequence.
ACCESSION   BM293348
VERSION     BM293348.1  GI:21643315
KEYWORDS    EST.
SOURCE      Amblyomma variegatum
  ORGANISM  Amblyomma variegatum
            Eukaryota; Metazoa; Arthropoda; Chelicerata; Arachnida; Acari;
            Parasitiformes; Ixodida; Ixodoidea; Ixodidae; Amblyomma.
REFERENCE   1  (bases 1 to 593)
  AUTHORS   Nene,V., Lee,D., Quackenbush,J., Skilton,R., Mwaura,S.,
            Gardner,M.J. and Bishop,R.
  TITLE     AvGI, an index of genes transcribed in the salivary glands of the
            ixodid tick Amblyomma variegatum
  JOURNAL   Int. J. Parasitol. 32 (12), 1447-1456 (2002)
   PUBMED   12392910
COMMENT     Other_ESTs: EST575891
            Contact: Vish Nene
            Parasite Genomics Group
            The Institute for Genomic Research
            9712 Medical Center Drive, Rockville, MD 20850, USA
            Tel: 301-610-5968
            Fax: 301-838-0208
            Email: nene@tigr.org
            Seq primer: M13 forward.
FEATURES             Location/Qualifiers
     source          1..593
                     /organism="Amblyomma variegatum"
                     /mol_type="mRNA"
                     /db_xref="taxon:34610"
                     /clone="AVABS65"
                     /tissue_type="Salivary glands"
                     /dev_stage="Adult"
                     /lab_host="E.coli strain DH10B-TonA"
                     /clone_lib="AvSG"
                     /note="Vector: pCMV-SPORT6.1; Salivary glands were
                     dissected on day five after initiation of feeding. Total
                     RNA was prepared using acid guanidium
                     thiocyanate-phenol-chloroform extraction. The cDNA library
                     was custom prepared by Invitrogen Corporation. Briefly,
                     first strand cDNA was primed using oligo(dT) containing a
                     NotI site. Size fractionated double stranded cDNA was
                     ligated to EcoRV-NotI cleaved vector and electroporated
                     into E.coli."
ORIGIN      
        1 cgagacggaa gctttattgt ctttggacta gcttgagaac agtaccggaa ccgagacaac
       61 cgtagcccgg tggcactccc tgtccctaca aagcgatagc cgcagcaggc gcagggccaa
      121 cgccggcagc ctttccgaag gaggactgtc cgaatccgga ttggtgaccg gctacgccgc
      181 ccttgtgccc cgaggattcc tgatgacggc cagcaccgta aaagaaaggg ggccgccgcc
      241 gtcacccttg caggagtcga cgccgtcctc ggttccggcg cagatgaagc cctcgtgaag
      301 gcggaagtac cgacccaggc gcgtctggcg aagcaggttc tggcaggttg ggttgtcgat
      361 cacaggcacc gtcacttcct tcatgatgtt ggcgaacttg cccgtacggt aagcgtcctt
      421 gccccatccg gtgacgacgc aggagctgcc ctcgaacatg tcctcgagct tcggcaggca
      481 gatgggcgag atgtgaggag cgaagttcac gggtcgcgtg agttctagaa gggcgacgtc
      541 gttccacagg gagttgttgc ggaagtactg gtggatgaag atgttgccca cgt
//

LOCUS       BM293347                 518 bp    mRNA    linear   EST 01-JUL-2002
DEFINITION  EST575889 AvSG Amblyomma variegatum cDNA clone AVABS64 5' end, mRNA
            sequence.
ACCESSION   BM293347
VERSION     BM293347.1  GI:21643314
KEYWORDS    EST.
SOURCE      Amblyomma variegatum
  ORGANISM  Amblyomma variegatum
            Eukaryota; Metazoa; Arthropoda; Chelicerata; Arachnida; Acari;
            Parasitiformes; Ixodida; Ixodoidea; Ixodidae; Amblyomma.
REFERENCE   1  (bases 1 to 518)
  AUTHORS   Nene,V., Lee,D., Quackenbush,J., Skilton,R., Mwaura,S.,
            Gardner,M.J. and Bishop,R.
  TITLE     AvGI, an index of genes transcribed in the salivary glands of the
            ixodid tick Amblyomma variegatum
  JOURNAL   Int. J. Parasitol. 32 (12), 1447-1456 (2002)
   PUBMED   12392910
COMMENT     Other_ESTs: EST575888
            Contact: Vish Nene
            Parasite Genomics Group
            The Institute for Genomic Research
            9712 Medical Center Drive, Rockville, MD 20850, USA
            Tel: 301-610-5968
            Fax: 301-838-0208
            Email: nene@tigr.org
            Seq primer: M13 reverse.
FEATURES             Location/Qualifiers
     source          1..518
                     /organism="Amblyomma variegatum"
                     /mol_type="mRNA"
                     /db_xref="taxon:34610"
                     /clone="AVABS64"
                     /tissue_type="Salivary glands"
                     /dev_stage="Adult"
                     /lab_host="E.coli strain DH10B-TonA"
                     /clone_lib="AvSG"
                     /note="Vector: pCMV-SPORT6.1; Salivary glands were
                     dissected on day five after initiation of feeding. Total
                     RNA was prepared using acid guanidium
                     thiocyanate-phenol-chloroform extraction. The cDNA library
                     was custom prepared by Invitrogen Corporation. Briefly,
                     first strand cDNA was primed using oligo(dT) containing a
                     NotI site. Size fractionated double stranded cDNA was
                     ligated to EcoRV-NotI cleaved vector and electroporated
                     into E.coli."
ORIGIN      
        1 ggggctgggg ctccggcctc ggcggtgttg gtctctacgg cctcggaggt ggcttaggcg
       61 gcttgagcgg cttgggaggc ctgtacggct tgggaggcct gtacggcttg ggtggctacg
      121 gccgcttggg tggactgtat ggcttgggcg gctacggccg cttgggtggc ctgtacggct
      181 tgggtggctt gagcggcttg ggctatcctg gcttgggtct tcttggaggc ctcggcggct
      241 acggtccctt cggccgtctc ggcggtctca gccccttggg aggcctcggt ggtctcagcc
      301 ctctcggagg cctcggcgga tacggcccct ttggacccct aggcggattc gggcctttcg
      361 gacgtctcgg cggtctcagc cccctgggag gcctcggtgg tctcagccct ctcggaggcc
      421 tcggcggata cggccccttt ggacctctag gcggattcgg acctttcgga cgtctccgtg
      481 gttatggccc ccttcggtgg cctcagcggg tacggccc
//

LOCUS       BM293346                 646 bp    mRNA    linear   EST 01-JUL-2002
DEFINITION  EST575888 AvSG Amblyomma variegatum cDNA clone AVABS64 3' end, mRNA
            sequence.
ACCESSION   BM293346
VERSION     BM293346.1  GI:21643313
KEYWORDS    EST.
SOURCE      Amblyomma variegatum
  ORGANISM  Amblyomma variegatum
            Eukaryota; Metazoa; Arthropoda; Chelicerata; Arachnida; Acari;
            Parasitiformes; Ixodida; Ixodoidea; Ixodidae; Amblyomma.
REFERENCE   1  (bases 1 to 646)
  AUTHORS   Nene,V., Lee,D., Quackenbush,J., Skilton,R., Mwaura,S.,
            Gardner,M.J. and Bishop,R.
  TITLE     AvGI, an index of genes transcribed in the salivary glands of the
            ixodid tick Amblyomma variegatum
  JOURNAL   Int. J. Parasitol. 32 (12), 1447-1456 (2002)
   PUBMED   12392910
COMMENT     Other_ESTs: EST575889
            Contact: Vish Nene
            Parasite Genomics Group
            The Institute for Genomic Research
            9712 Medical Center Drive, Rockville, MD 20850, USA
            Tel: 301-610-5968
            Fax: 301-838-0208
            Email: nene@tigr.org
            Seq primer: M13 forward.
FEATURES             Location/Qualifiers
     source          1..646
                     /organism="Amblyomma variegatum"
                     /mol_type="mRNA"
                     /db_xref="taxon:34610"
                     /clone="AVABS64"
                     /tissue_type="Salivary glands"
                     /dev_stage="Adult"
                     /lab_host="E.coli strain DH10B-TonA"
                     /clone_lib="AvSG"
                     /note="Vector: pCMV-SPORT6.1; Salivary glands were
                     dissected on day five after initiation of feeding. Total
                     RNA was prepared using acid guanidium
                     thiocyanate-phenol-chloroform extraction. The cDNA library
                     was custom prepared by Invitrogen Corporation. Briefly,
                     first strand cDNA was primed using oligo(dT) containing a
                     NotI site. Size fractionated double stranded cDNA was
                     ligated to EcoRV-NotI cleaved vector and electroporated
                     into E.coli."
ORIGIN      
        1 cagtttggca tatttcgact ttatttaaca ttttgtaatt ggaacaaaac gaatggattg
       61 tgtaacctgc agcgcctatg tcgtggtcct tgagacgctt agagggtgac gtgagtctgg
      121 gactggccgg tggccatgtc ggtagtggtc gttgcgccct caacgactgt tgttaccgtg
      181 cctggagaga cgacgtgggt tttttccttg tcggtgtggg tgtggattgg tactggctgt
      241 tccacaggaa catcaatcgg ctgagggaat ggttgtggaa ctgggtacgg cagcgggact
      301 gggtgcgggg ctgggaccgg gacgggatgc gggaccggga ccggcgttgg cactagccgc
      361 tggcgcacga tgccgacata gatggcctcg gcgatgggca gaccagtgga ggggtcagtg
      421 atcacgcgcc tgtcgttagg aaagtgccta acacctccgg gaccgccaaa ggggccgaat
      481 ccgctgcctc cgaatgggcc gaaacctccg aaggggccga aacttccggg acctccaaag
      541 gggccgtacc cgctgaggcc accgaagggg ccataaccac cgagacgtcc gaaaggtccg
      601 aatccgccta gaggtccaaa ggggccgtat ccgccgaggc ctccga
//

LOCUS       BM293345                 165 bp    mRNA    linear   EST 01-JUL-2002
DEFINITION  EST575887 AvSG Amblyomma variegatum cDNA clone AVABS63 5' end, mRNA
            sequence.
ACCESSION   BM293345
VERSION     BM293345.1  GI:21643312
KEYWORDS    EST.
SOURCE      Amblyomma variegatum
  ORGANISM  Amblyomma variegatum
            Eukaryota; Metazoa; Arthropoda; Chelicerata; Arachnida; Acari;
            Parasitiformes; Ixodida; Ixodoidea; Ixodidae; Amblyomma.
REFERENCE   1  (bases 1 to 165)
  AUTHORS   Nene,V., Lee,D., Quackenbush,J., Skilton,R., Mwaura,S.,
            Gardner,M.J. and Bishop,R.
  TITLE     AvGI, an index of genes transcribed in the salivary glands of the
            ixodid tick Amblyomma variegatum
  JOURNAL   Int. J. Parasitol. 32 (12), 1447-1456 (2002)
   PUBMED   12392910
COMMENT     Contact: Vish Nene
            Parasite Genomics Group
            The Institute for Genomic Research
            9712 Medical Center Drive, Rockville, MD 20850, USA
            Tel: 301-610-5968
            Fax: 301-838-0208
            Email: nene@tigr.org
            Seq primer: M13 reverse.
FEATURES             Location/Qualifiers
     source          1..165
                     /organism="Amblyomma variegatum"
                     /mol_type="mRNA"
                     /db_xref="taxon:34610"
                     /clone="AVABS63"
                     /tissue_type="Salivary glands"
                     /dev_stage="Adult"
                     /lab_host="E.coli strain DH10B-TonA"
                     /clone_lib="AvSG"
                     /note="Vector: pCMV-SPORT6.1; Salivary glands were
                     dissected on day five after initiation of feeding. Total
                     RNA was prepared using acid guanidium
                     thiocyanate-phenol-chloroform extraction. The cDNA library
                     was custom prepared by Invitrogen Corporation. Briefly,
                     first strand cDNA was primed using oligo(dT) containing a
                     NotI site. Size fractionated double stranded cDNA was
                     ligated to EcoRV-NotI cleaved vector and electroporated
                     into E.coli."
ORIGIN      
        1 ctgcacccct cgcagcgcgg atggcgagct tactgcccag tcccttatcg ccaccgagcg
       61 acgacttgac gtcggtggcg tttttcgggc gcaccgcatg gactaccacc actacgctgc
      121 ccggtctgtc cctgagccgt ggctttggct gccggccgtg cactc
//

LOCUS       BM293344                 623 bp    mRNA    linear   EST 01-JUL-2002
DEFINITION  EST575886 AvSG Amblyomma variegatum cDNA clone AVABS62 5' end, mRNA
            sequence.
ACCESSION   BM293344
VERSION     BM293344.1  GI:21643311
KEYWORDS    EST.
SOURCE      Amblyomma variegatum
  ORGANISM  Amblyomma variegatum
            Eukaryota; Metazoa; Arthropoda; Chelicerata; Arachnida; Acari;
            Parasitiformes; Ixodida; Ixodoidea; Ixodidae; Amblyomma.
REFERENCE   1  (bases 1 to 623)
  AUTHORS   Nene,V., Lee,D., Quackenbush,J., Skilton,R., Mwaura,S.,
            Gardner,M.J. and Bishop,R.
  TITLE     AvGI, an index of genes transcribed in the salivary glands of the
            ixodid tick Amblyomma variegatum
  JOURNAL   Int. J. Parasitol. 32 (12), 1447-1456 (2002)
   PUBMED   12392910
COMMENT     Contact: Vish Nene
            Parasite Genomics Group
            The Institute for Genomic Research
            9712 Medical Center Drive, Rockville, MD 20850, USA
            Tel: 301-610-5968
            Fax: 301-838-0208
            Email: nene@tigr.org
            Seq primer: M13 reverse.
FEATURES             Location/Qualifiers
     source          1..623
                     /organism="Amblyomma variegatum"
                     /mol_type="mRNA"
                     /db_xref="taxon:34610"
                     /clone="AVABS62"
                     /tissue_type="Salivary glands"
                     /dev_stage="Adult"
                     /lab_host="E.coli strain DH10B-TonA"
                     /clone_lib="AvSG"
                     /note="Vector: pCMV-SPORT6.1; Salivary glands were
                     dissected on day five after initiation of feeding. Total
                     RNA was prepared using acid guanidium
                     thiocyanate-phenol-chloroform extraction. The cDNA library
                     was custom prepared by Invitrogen Corporation. Briefly,
                     first strand cDNA was primed using oligo(dT) containing a
                     NotI site. Size fractionated double stranded cDNA was
                     ligated to EcoRV-NotI cleaved vector and electroporated
                     into E.coli."
ORIGIN      
        1 gggcaggact gaccaataaa agcgggcttt tgggacactt tttgtggcag tttttgggat
       61 tgatcgttcc gcaattcggc ccctcatacg agctcagtaa ttaatgatgt ttaactaata
      121 agctttttgt ttttaatttt agggggcggg attgcattgg gaaatttaaa ggtgagccca
      181 gtttttaaat tttcgtaata ggctgtgtgg tttgaaatat ttaatgtcaa aaattcgcat
      241 ttgttaggtc atcgagttag cttcccgcaa tgcacattta gtgtcccttc acgcagtatt
      301 gtcacagaaa ttgcgtaaag tgtttctgtg tcgtaaaatg cataaaaggc tttcatgttt
      361 tctgtattat aagtgcgagt gataccattt tataaatgtg ccatgcagga tgcccactca
      421 aagagtaaaa aaaattcaaa ctatattagg aaaatttaaa aactggccaa atcttcgatg
      481 ttgacggcct tcgatttcca gtggtgtctt gtcccctgaa attaaaaaat aaaagttaag
      541 ttcattaaag tctgtcaata ttcattttaa tattgagctt tatcgggcat aaatgtctgc
      601 catgcttcag aatccacctg cat
//

LOCUS       BM293343                 694 bp    mRNA    linear   EST 01-JUL-2002
DEFINITION  EST575885 AvSG Amblyomma variegatum cDNA clone AVABS61 5' end, mRNA
            sequence.
ACCESSION   BM293343
VERSION     BM293343.1  GI:21643310
KEYWORDS    EST.
SOURCE      Amblyomma variegatum
  ORGANISM  Amblyomma variegatum
            Eukaryota; Metazoa; Arthropoda; Chelicerata; Arachnida; Acari;
            Parasitiformes; Ixodida; Ixodoidea; Ixodidae; Amblyomma.
REFERENCE   1  (bases 1 to 694)
  AUTHORS   Nene,V., Lee,D., Quackenbush,J., Skilton,R., Mwaura,S.,
            Gardner,M.J. and Bishop,R.
  TITLE     AvGI, an index of genes transcribed in the salivary glands of the
            ixodid tick Amblyomma variegatum
  JOURNAL   Int. J. Parasitol. 32 (12), 1447-1456 (2002)
   PUBMED   12392910
COMMENT     Contact: Vish Nene
            Parasite Genomics Group
            The Institute for Genomic Research
            9712 Medical Center Drive, Rockville, MD 20850, USA
            Tel: 301-610-5968
            Fax: 301-838-0208
            Email: nene@tigr.org
            Seq primer: M13 reverse.
FEATURES             Location/Qualifiers
     source          1..694
                     /organism="Amblyomma variegatum"
                     /mol_type="mRNA"
                     /db_xref="taxon:34610"
                     /clone="AVABS61"
                     /tissue_type="Salivary glands"
                     /dev_stage="Adult"
                     /lab_host="E.coli strain DH10B-TonA"
                     /clone_lib="AvSG"
                     /note="Vector: pCMV-SPORT6.1; Salivary glands were
                     dissected on day five after initiation of feeding. Total
                     RNA was prepared using acid guanidium
                     thiocyanate-phenol-chloroform extraction. The cDNA library
                     was custom prepared by Invitrogen Corporation. Briefly,
                     first strand cDNA was primed using oligo(dT) containing a
                     NotI site. Size fractionated double stranded cDNA was
                     ligated to EcoRV-NotI cleaved vector and electroporated
                     into E.coli."
ORIGIN      
        1 gtgtgttggc atttggcgat agccgcaaat caacctgggt cgctccaaga cccagggggc
       61 tatgttggaa gcagccgccc actggctctg cagtcaacct gggtcgctga gggacccagt
      121 ggctattttg aagcagcctc ccactggctg tgctgcgtca ctaaccactg caccacagcc
      181 ccaggactgg tataaaggtt cccggtaacc tctgaacctg cccagtcaat tgtgaggacc
      241 acctgcagtg gttcaacacc caatcactgc accgctacgc catgaatgag gcgaggactc
      301 ctcaatattt atgaatgtaa agcagaaaat tgccacatgc gtttccgtac gtctcatgct
      361 atgctttcgc attcatacac gtaagcagtc ttaagtgtgc ccactgattt tttttgttaa
      421 acatttcatg tcgcgggttg ctaaattcct ttttgttgca tatcgatata tttttgtgtt
      481 gaaaattatc tctgcacatt gtttgccttt tttatttttt gcaaaggcac tgtgaattaa
      541 atctcccatg ttttgtattg ctgtcagact agctacaggc aaatctacct atagcaaacc
      601 tgacgatcgc gcagactgaa tttcgtattg aaagtggtag taagtggctt tgccccgaca
      661 ctagcccgca gcacaaagcc agaacaacgg ggaa
//

LOCUS       BM293342                 752 bp    mRNA    linear   EST 01-JUL-2002
DEFINITION  EST575884 AvSG Amblyomma variegatum cDNA clone AVABS60 5' end, mRNA
            sequence.
ACCESSION   BM293342
VERSION     BM293342.1  GI:21643309
KEYWORDS    EST.
SOURCE      Amblyomma variegatum
  ORGANISM  Amblyomma variegatum
            Eukaryota; Metazoa; Arthropoda; Chelicerata; Arachnida; Acari;
            Parasitiformes; Ixodida; Ixodoidea; Ixodidae; Amblyomma.
REFERENCE   1  (bases 1 to 752)
  AUTHORS   Nene,V., Lee,D., Quackenbush,J., Skilton,R., Mwaura,S.,
            Gardner,M.J. and Bishop,R.
  TITLE     AvGI, an index of genes transcribed in the salivary glands of the
            ixodid tick Amblyomma variegatum
  JOURNAL   Int. J. Parasitol. 32 (12), 1447-1456 (2002)
   PUBMED   12392910
COMMENT     Contact: Vish Nene
            Parasite Genomics Group
            The Institute for Genomic Research
            9712 Medical Center Drive, Rockville, MD 20850, USA
            Tel: 301-610-5968
            Fax: 301-838-0208
            Email: nene@tigr.org
            Seq primer: M13 reverse.
FEATURES             Location/Qualifiers
     source          1..752
                     /organism="Amblyomma variegatum"
                     /mol_type="mRNA"
                     /db_xref="taxon:34610"
                     /clone="AVABS60"
                     /tissue_type="Salivary glands"
                     /dev_stage="Adult"
                     /lab_host="E.coli strain DH10B-TonA"
                     /clone_lib="AvSG"
                     /note="Vector: pCMV-SPORT6.1; Salivary glands were
                     dissected on day five after initiation of feeding. Total
                     RNA was prepared using acid guanidium
                     thiocyanate-phenol-chloroform extraction. The cDNA library
                     was custom prepared by Invitrogen Corporation. Briefly,
                     first strand cDNA was primed using oligo(dT) containing a
                     NotI site. Size fractionated double stranded cDNA was
                     ligated to EcoRV-NotI cleaved vector and electroporated
                     into E.coli."
ORIGIN      
        1 gattggtgca gcagactgtg tgaggacggc tacttcacgt catggatact aggaaagcga
       61 ggtcggccaa gaaggacctg actacgccac gctctcggat tccgcgacga agctcgtcgc
      121 tcggcacagt gcgcagcact ccaggcgtca tgactggaca cagcagtcgc tccgcacgga
      181 cgcccgcagc ttccgctacc cggtccaggc gctcatcaag catgtcccag cttgaccgcc
      241 tcagtcaagg tgcaccgaga caagcaagct tgagagacca gagaccattc caagacaagg
      301 cttatattgc ggattcggtt gagaaattat atgcatttct ccaggagcaa ggctatcctc
      361 acggcacaac tagacagcta ttggccagaa tgtctactag agagtttgag aacgtgttca
      421 cgttcctgtt caggctcctg gagccgaact ttgcagtggg ccgaggggca cggctggaag
      481 atgtggtgct tgagcgtctg cgcatgctgc gataccctta tccactgcac aggagcatgc
      541 tgacgggcat tggttcccag ccgcacaagg ccctggccat catcacctgg ctggctgacg
      601 tcgtcaaata ccatatttca ctgagccctc tggatgactt cttctgctcg tcggacgttc
      661 gctctggatc ccctggtgct cagcagtggg gcgatgggca catgggaaaa ctgctacgat
      721 tcatgctcaa ccagcaggat gatgacactg aa
//

LOCUS       BM293341                 659 bp    mRNA    linear   EST 01-JUL-2002
DEFINITION  EST575883 AvSG Amblyomma variegatum cDNA clone AVABS59 5' end, mRNA
            sequence.
ACCESSION   BM293341
VERSION     BM293341.1  GI:21643308
KEYWORDS    EST.
SOURCE      Amblyomma variegatum
  ORGANISM  Amblyomma variegatum
            Eukaryota; Metazoa; Arthropoda; Chelicerata; Arachnida; Acari;
            Parasitiformes; Ixodida; Ixodoidea; Ixodidae; Amblyomma.
REFERENCE   1  (bases 1 to 659)
  AUTHORS   Nene,V., Lee,D., Quackenbush,J., Skilton,R., Mwaura,S.,
            Gardner,M.J. and Bishop,R.
  TITLE     AvGI, an index of genes transcribed in the salivary glands of the
            ixodid tick Amblyomma variegatum
  JOURNAL   Int. J. Parasitol. 32 (12), 1447-1456 (2002)
   PUBMED   12392910
COMMENT     Contact: Vish Nene
            Parasite Genomics Group
            The Institute for Genomic Research
            9712 Medical Center Drive, Rockville, MD 20850, USA
            Tel: 301-610-5968
            Fax: 301-838-0208
            Email: nene@tigr.org
            Seq primer: M13 reverse.
FEATURES             Location/Qualifiers
     source          1..659
                     /organism="Amblyomma variegatum"
                     /mol_type="mRNA"
                     /db_xref="taxon:34610"
                     /clone="AVABS59"
                     /tissue_type="Salivary glands"
                     /dev_stage="Adult"
                     /lab_host="E.coli strain DH10B-TonA"
                     /clone_lib="AvSG"
                     /note="Vector: pCMV-SPORT6.1; Salivary glands were
                     dissected on day five after initiation of feeding. Total
                     RNA was prepared using acid guanidium
                     thiocyanate-phenol-chloroform extraction. The cDNA library
                     was custom prepared by Invitrogen Corporation. Briefly,
                     first strand cDNA was primed using oligo(dT) containing a
                     NotI site. Size fractionated double stranded cDNA was
                     ligated to EcoRV-NotI cleaved vector and electroporated
                     into E.coli."
ORIGIN      
        1 cggagttttc ggaagagtgg gcataactgc tacacttgcg gcgcctgcac gcattctcgt
       61 tgagatgacg ctggccgaat tgaaggcgct gcagaggcag ccgtgcgacg ctggaggagc
      121 cacgaagatg tacggcacga ccaagatcaa gcaggctgac catgacgacg agactaacgt
      181 cgcgcctcac ggaatctctc tcttcctggc caccgtgttc gtggtgggag gggtggccgg
      241 cattggcatc ctagctctgc cgcagtccat agtgcttacg ggctggtcgg gcatcttcct
      301 catcgtggcc tcggcgttcg cctccggctt ctgtgggtgg aagctgggcg cctgctggac
      361 aatcctcgag gagagatggg aggagtacag gggtcacgtg cgcgaccctt acccgtccat
      421 cgcgttcagg gcgtacggca gatgggccag gatgggaacg tctgccgtcc agatcatggg
      481 cctcttcggc tacggctccg tattcctcct gttgtccgcg gagctcgtga tggacgtgac
      541 gaagcagttt tcgggcggaa aagtcacgtt gtacttttgc tactggctta tcatcatcgc
      601 cgtggggttg gggcgtcctc atgctgctgg gaaacgctaa gggactcggg ttgccgctt
//

LOCUS       BM293340                 477 bp    mRNA    linear   EST 01-JUL-2002
DEFINITION  EST575882 AvSG Amblyomma variegatum cDNA clone AVABS58 5' end, mRNA
            sequence.
ACCESSION   BM293340
VERSION     BM293340.1  GI:21643307
KEYWORDS    EST.
SOURCE      Amblyomma variegatum
  ORGANISM  Amblyomma variegatum
            Eukaryota; Metazoa; Arthropoda; Chelicerata; Arachnida; Acari;
            Parasitiformes; Ixodida; Ixodoidea; Ixodidae; Amblyomma.
REFERENCE   1  (bases 1 to 477)
  AUTHORS   Nene,V., Lee,D., Quackenbush,J., Skilton,R., Mwaura,S.,
            Gardner,M.J. and Bishop,R.
  TITLE     AvGI, an index of genes transcribed in the salivary glands of the
            ixodid tick Amblyomma variegatum
  JOURNAL   Int. J. Parasitol. 32 (12), 1447-1456 (2002)
   PUBMED   12392910
COMMENT     Contact: Vish Nene
            Parasite Genomics Group
            The Institute for Genomic Research
            9712 Medical Center Drive, Rockville, MD 20850, USA
            Tel: 301-610-5968
            Fax: 301-838-0208
            Email: nene@tigr.org
            Seq primer: M13 reverse.
FEATURES             Location/Qualifiers
     source          1..477
                     /organism="Amblyomma variegatum"
                     /mol_type="mRNA"
                     /db_xref="taxon:34610"
                     /clone="AVABS58"
                     /tissue_type="Salivary glands"
                     /dev_stage="Adult"
                     /lab_host="E.coli strain DH10B-TonA"
                     /clone_lib="AvSG"
                     /note="Vector: pCMV-SPORT6.1; Salivary glands were
                     dissected on day five after initiation of feeding. Total
                     RNA was prepared using acid guanidium
                     thiocyanate-phenol-chloroform extraction. The cDNA library
                     was custom prepared by Invitrogen Corporation. Briefly,
                     first strand cDNA was primed using oligo(dT) containing a
                     NotI site. Size fractionated double stranded cDNA was
                     ligated to EcoRV-NotI cleaved vector and electroporated
                     into E.coli."
ORIGIN      
        1 ctcacttggt gatgttcgtt cgctgcgttt ggggtctctt ccttagccga cgcgtagcca
       61 gcgtagcttc gaaatcgccc tgccagaggt tcatcagagt aagctcaaca gacgcctaca
      121 tgatgccttc agatggtgct gaccatggag ctcgtgtgca taacaacatc atacagtcgg
      181 agtcggacaa gaatctctac agaggtcttg agcttagcaa tggcatgaaa gtgctcctca
      241 ttagtgaccc aagcacagat aagtctgctg ctgcactcaa cgttcaagta ggctacatgt
      301 ctgacccttg ggaactgcca ggattagctc acttctgtga gcatatgctg tttttaggca
      361 cagaaaagta cccatctgag aatgagtacc acaagtactt gtgtcagcat gcaggtagca
      421 gcaatgcatt tactgccagt gaccacacat gctattactt tgatgttgcc cctgaga
//

LOCUS       BM293339                 604 bp    mRNA    linear   EST 01-JUL-2002
DEFINITION  EST575881 AvSG Amblyomma variegatum cDNA clone AVABS57 5' end, mRNA
            sequence.
ACCESSION   BM293339
VERSION     BM293339.1  GI:21643306
KEYWORDS    EST.
SOURCE      Amblyomma variegatum
  ORGANISM  Amblyomma variegatum
            Eukaryota; Metazoa; Arthropoda; Chelicerata; Arachnida; Acari;
            Parasitiformes; Ixodida; Ixodoidea; Ixodidae; Amblyomma.
REFERENCE   1  (bases 1 to 604)
  AUTHORS   Nene,V., Lee,D., Quackenbush,J., Skilton,R., Mwaura,S.,
            Gardner,M.J. and Bishop,R.
  TITLE     AvGI, an index of genes transcribed in the salivary glands of the
            ixodid tick Amblyomma variegatum
  JOURNAL   Int. J. Parasitol. 32 (12), 1447-1456 (2002)
   PUBMED   12392910
COMMENT     Contact: Vish Nene
            Parasite Genomics Group
            The Institute for Genomic Research
            9712 Medical Center Drive, Rockville, MD 20850, USA
            Tel: 301-610-5968
            Fax: 301-838-0208
            Email: nene@tigr.org
            Seq primer: M13 reverse.
FEATURES             Location/Qualifiers
     source          1..604
                     /organism="Amblyomma variegatum"
                     /mol_type="mRNA"
                     /db_xref="taxon:34610"
                     /clone="AVABS57"
                     /tissue_type="Salivary glands"
                     /dev_stage="Adult"
                     /lab_host="E.coli strain DH10B-TonA"
                     /clone_lib="AvSG"
                     /note="Vector: pCMV-SPORT6.1; Salivary glands were
                     dissected on day five after initiation of feeding. Total
                     RNA was prepared using acid guanidium
                     thiocyanate-phenol-chloroform extraction. The cDNA library
                     was custom prepared by Invitrogen Corporation. Briefly,
                     first strand cDNA was primed using oligo(dT) containing a
                     NotI site. Size fractionated double stranded cDNA was
                     ligated to EcoRV-NotI cleaved vector and electroporated
                     into E.coli."
ORIGIN      
        1 ccgagagttc agtcgagtca cctgcgccag ctccgccatt agagatggag gtggacactc
       61 cagagccagt gccagttctg ccgagcaaga acccgaagag ctggacggtt caagaagttg
      121 cagactacat ccaggagctt ccaggctgca ctgattatgc agaagaattc cgctcccagg
      181 agattgatgg ccaagcactg cttctgctca aagaggatca cctgatgaca gctatgaaca
      241 tcaagcttgg ccctgctctc aagatatgtg ccaagatcaa tgccttgcga gaggatcagt
      301 aatccgcttc aaactggttc acaccacttg tgttcggact tcacatcttc ccagtgctca
      361 agacgccccc tgaagaaatg caaattgtgc tgcagagagt cagtctacat tcacttgaca
      421 gacatcgagt ctgtttaaag tctcgtgcga ttgccatagt gtgtgtgtgt gtgtagattg
      481 atcctgtggc agtgcgtaac gtggtctcct gctatgctac aaattatgac tgaactgcac
      541 tggattgaca ttacactggt gtccgttgtg tttatgcgaa ctgcagaacg aggttgagtc
      601 cttg
//

LOCUS       BM293338                 275 bp    mRNA    linear   EST 01-JUL-2002
DEFINITION  EST575880 AvSG Amblyomma variegatum cDNA clone AVABS56 5' end, mRNA
            sequence.
ACCESSION   BM293338
VERSION     BM293338.1  GI:21643305
KEYWORDS    EST.
SOURCE      Amblyomma variegatum
  ORGANISM  Amblyomma variegatum
            Eukaryota; Metazoa; Arthropoda; Chelicerata; Arachnida; Acari;
            Parasitiformes; Ixodida; Ixodoidea; Ixodidae; Amblyomma.
REFERENCE   1  (bases 1 to 275)
  AUTHORS   Nene,V., Lee,D., Quackenbush,J., Skilton,R., Mwaura,S.,
            Gardner,M.J. and Bishop,R.
  TITLE     AvGI, an index of genes transcribed in the salivary glands of the
            ixodid tick Amblyomma variegatum
  JOURNAL   Int. J. Parasitol. 32 (12), 1447-1456 (2002)
   PUBMED   12392910
COMMENT     Contact: Vish Nene
            Parasite Genomics Group
            The Institute for Genomic Research
            9712 Medical Center Drive, Rockville, MD 20850, USA
            Tel: 301-610-5968
            Fax: 301-838-0208
            Email: nene@tigr.org
            Seq primer: M13 reverse.
FEATURES             Location/Qualifiers
     source          1..275
                     /organism="Amblyomma variegatum"
                     /mol_type="mRNA"
                     /db_xref="taxon:34610"
                     /clone="AVABS56"
                     /tissue_type="Salivary glands"
                     /dev_stage="Adult"
                     /lab_host="E.coli strain DH10B-TonA"
                     /clone_lib="AvSG"
                     /note="Vector: pCMV-SPORT6.1; Salivary glands were
                     dissected on day five after initiation of feeding. Total
                     RNA was prepared using acid guanidium
                     thiocyanate-phenol-chloroform extraction. The cDNA library
                     was custom prepared by Invitrogen Corporation. Briefly,
                     first strand cDNA was primed using oligo(dT) containing a
                     NotI site. Size fractionated double stranded cDNA was
                     ligated to EcoRV-NotI cleaved vector and electroporated
                     into E.coli."
ORIGIN      
        1 gttcctgata aacactaaat tcttaccgtg tgcttgactg cgtattgtga cacacttcat
       61 ccaccttccc acccctgaga agaaggctga cgtcattatt taatttgtgt agatccttgc
      121 tctccttgcc cagacaagga cttgccgaag tgaccagact ttttaacaga atttatacct
      181 tatgttttcc gcatgatagc cttaattgct tatgtgccat taaacccagc gcaacacaca
      241 acatgcagat ctttgtcttt ttttgctgct ttttc
//

LOCUS       BM293337                 553 bp    mRNA    linear   EST 01-JUL-2002
DEFINITION  EST575879 AvSG Amblyomma variegatum cDNA clone AVABS55 5' end, mRNA
            sequence.
ACCESSION   BM293337
VERSION     BM293337.1  GI:21643304
KEYWORDS    EST.
SOURCE      Amblyomma variegatum
  ORGANISM  Amblyomma variegatum
            Eukaryota; Metazoa; Arthropoda; Chelicerata; Arachnida; Acari;
            Parasitiformes; Ixodida; Ixodoidea; Ixodidae; Amblyomma.
REFERENCE   1  (bases 1 to 553)
  AUTHORS   Nene,V., Lee,D., Quackenbush,J., Skilton,R., Mwaura,S.,
            Gardner,M.J. and Bishop,R.
  TITLE     AvGI, an index of genes transcribed in the salivary glands of the
            ixodid tick Amblyomma variegatum
  JOURNAL   Int. J. Parasitol. 32 (12), 1447-1456 (2002)
   PUBMED   12392910
COMMENT     Contact: Vish Nene
            Parasite Genomics Group
            The Institute for Genomic Research
            9712 Medical Center Drive, Rockville, MD 20850, USA
            Tel: 301-610-5968
            Fax: 301-838-0208
            Email: nene@tigr.org
            Seq primer: M13 reverse.
FEATURES             Location/Qualifiers
     source          1..553
                     /organism="Amblyomma variegatum"
                     /mol_type="mRNA"
                     /db_xref="taxon:34610"
                     /clone="AVABS55"
                     /tissue_type="Salivary glands"
                     /dev_stage="Adult"
                     /lab_host="E.coli strain DH10B-TonA"
                     /clone_lib="AvSG"
                     /note="Vector: pCMV-SPORT6.1; Salivary glands were
                     dissected on day five after initiation of feeding. Total
                     RNA was prepared using acid guanidium
                     thiocyanate-phenol-chloroform extraction. The cDNA library
                     was custom prepared by Invitrogen Corporation. Briefly,
                     first strand cDNA was primed using oligo(dT) containing a
                     NotI site. Size fractionated double stranded cDNA was
                     ligated to EcoRV-NotI cleaved vector and electroporated
                     into E.coli."
ORIGIN      
        1 cgattgtgtc cacttgctgc acttgcatag tcctattttc tggcctgtct cgcctgtatt
       61 gatttctgtt gacgctgtca tttgcacctt accgcttgtc ttcactcttg ctttttcgtg
      121 ttcattttct cgagctagtc tcttttgtca ttgttttgtt gcaacttacc gttctctgtt
      181 tcaagttttc atttgtagca ttcattgtcg gattgtgtgt gtttcttgga gttatcaaca
      241 gcttttcctt ttcaacagat tttcgtgcat cttgtttaaa attctctgct ggcaaggttt
      301 aattttttca taattctgac tcttttatca cagagtgaaa ttttgtctta gcatatgctg
      361 ttttgaagct ctctgatgca tttgagagtg tagctttgta tgtttgttta ggcattggaa
      421 catggcgcag ccatgaacac cacaccatgg tcaaaaatgc accttggtct tgactcttca
      481 gagtaagttc cttatcttgc acctctggct ctacttgtgt ccggcaagta ctcttgaatc
      541 ctcagaaggt tgc
//

LOCUS       BM293336                 712 bp    mRNA    linear   EST 01-JUL-2002
DEFINITION  EST575878 AvSG Amblyomma variegatum cDNA clone AVABS54 5' end, mRNA
            sequence.
ACCESSION   BM293336
VERSION     BM293336.1  GI:21643303
KEYWORDS    EST.
SOURCE      Amblyomma variegatum
  ORGANISM  Amblyomma variegatum
            Eukaryota; Metazoa; Arthropoda; Chelicerata; Arachnida; Acari;
            Parasitiformes; Ixodida; Ixodoidea; Ixodidae; Amblyomma.
REFERENCE   1  (bases 1 to 712)
  AUTHORS   Nene,V., Lee,D., Quackenbush,J., Skilton,R., Mwaura,S.,
            Gardner,M.J. and Bishop,R.
  TITLE     AvGI, an index of genes transcribed in the salivary glands of the
            ixodid tick Amblyomma variegatum
  JOURNAL   Int. J. Parasitol. 32 (12), 1447-1456 (2002)
   PUBMED   12392910
COMMENT     Other_ESTs: EST575877
            Contact: Vish Nene
            Parasite Genomics Group
            The Institute for Genomic Research
            9712 Medical Center Drive, Rockville, MD 20850, USA
            Tel: 301-610-5968
            Fax: 301-838-0208
            Email: nene@tigr.org
            Seq primer: M13 reverse.
FEATURES             Location/Qualifiers
     source          1..712
                     /organism="Amblyomma variegatum"
                     /mol_type="mRNA"
                     /db_xref="taxon:34610"
                     /clone="AVABS54"
                     /tissue_type="Salivary glands"
                     /dev_stage="Adult"
                     /lab_host="E.coli strain DH10B-TonA"
                     /clone_lib="AvSG"
                     /note="Vector: pCMV-SPORT6.1; Salivary glands were
                     dissected on day five after initiation of feeding. Total
                     RNA was prepared using acid guanidium
                     thiocyanate-phenol-chloroform extraction. The cDNA library
                     was custom prepared by Invitrogen Corporation. Briefly,
                     first strand cDNA was primed using oligo(dT) containing a
                     NotI site. Size fractionated double stranded cDNA was
                     ligated to EcoRV-NotI cleaved vector and electroporated
                     into E.coli."
ORIGIN      
        1 cggctgccga gggaagaaca ccatcggagc acggcaacta tgaaatcttt tttggcaagc
       61 tcccttttgt tgacagtatc gctggcatgc agtgcagctc cgcccgcgag gaagccatac
      121 cctgtagatg gaagtcgact tggcggtggc acttcctttc ctgccgctag tagtagctca
      181 ggaggtttta ctattcatgc cccgggtggc gttttgtccg gaagaggtgg caccgttttg
      241 ggcggctctt tcggtggatc tttcggtggt tctacgagtg acgctttgcc aggagacggt
      301 ggcaacttcg ctggacgttc gttcggcggc tcattcttta gcagtgggcc tagagacgga
      361 gcacttcgct cctctggagc ctttggcgcc gcgtctctag gtaatgcttt agaaggtgag
      421 tcgggaagtc cttcattcgg cgttagtggg gcgagtgctg ctccaggcgg cgctggttcc
      481 ctcgttgagg ctgtcgcagg ggaattcggc agaccagcac caggaacatt cgggttttca
      541 ttccaaggtc cattcagaac atcgcagtgg ggttcacaag gcgttaaccc agtaggtagt
      601 ttcggcttct tttctcctgg tgggtatgga ggttcatatg gctatggtag tggatatgct
      661 ggcaactacg gagcccgtta caaagggagg cacggcagga gctttgacgg tg
//

LOCUS       BM293335                 624 bp    mRNA    linear   EST 01-JUL-2002
DEFINITION  EST575877 AvSG Amblyomma variegatum cDNA clone AVABS54 3' end, mRNA
            sequence.
ACCESSION   BM293335
VERSION     BM293335.1  GI:21643302
KEYWORDS    EST.
SOURCE      Amblyomma variegatum
  ORGANISM  Amblyomma variegatum
            Eukaryota; Metazoa; Arthropoda; Chelicerata; Arachnida; Acari;
            Parasitiformes; Ixodida; Ixodoidea; Ixodidae; Amblyomma.
REFERENCE   1  (bases 1 to 624)
  AUTHORS   Nene,V., Lee,D., Quackenbush,J., Skilton,R., Mwaura,S.,
            Gardner,M.J. and Bishop,R.
  TITLE     AvGI, an index of genes transcribed in the salivary glands of the
            ixodid tick Amblyomma variegatum
  JOURNAL   Int. J. Parasitol. 32 (12), 1447-1456 (2002)
   PUBMED   12392910
COMMENT     Other_ESTs: EST575878
            Contact: Vish Nene
            Parasite Genomics Group
            The Institute for Genomic Research
            9712 Medical Center Drive, Rockville, MD 20850, USA
            Tel: 301-610-5968
            Fax: 301-838-0208
            Email: nene@tigr.org
            Seq primer: M13 forward.
FEATURES             Location/Qualifiers
     source          1..624
                     /organism="Amblyomma variegatum"
                     /mol_type="mRNA"
                     /db_xref="taxon:34610"
                     /clone="AVABS54"
                     /tissue_type="Salivary glands"
                     /dev_stage="Adult"
                     /lab_host="E.coli strain DH10B-TonA"
                     /clone_lib="AvSG"
                     /note="Vector: pCMV-SPORT6.1; Salivary glands were
                     dissected on day five after initiation of feeding. Total
                     RNA was prepared using acid guanidium
                     thiocyanate-phenol-chloroform extraction. The cDNA library
                     was custom prepared by Invitrogen Corporation. Briefly,
                     first strand cDNA was primed using oligo(dT) containing a
                     NotI site. Size fractionated double stranded cDNA was
                     ligated to EcoRV-NotI cleaved vector and electroporated
                     into E.coli."
ORIGIN      
        1 aaacaataaa gtacctttat ttcactgcaa ttatccctcg gagaacttct gcggggaggg
       61 taaaatgtac tcggattatt cttaacatct ttgcctggga ggagctagca tacgtcaccg
      121 acttcttcgg tgttctgccg tctccaacag cagcggtgca cgtcattcga ttttgttgct
      181 gacagatggc cccgcgggag cagtttccgt cttctctgaa gccatctgag gcggtctagg
      241 tccacttgac ccgaacgcag agccattggt gccatcaaac gagccgaagc tgccttcagt
      301 gccaaaagcg ctaaaaccga agttgcccct gtcgccgcta ccaaaaccac ttccaaagcc
      361 ggtttcatga cctctgccaa agccgctgcc gaagccaata ccgaagcccc tgccgaagcc
      421 gctgccgtgg acaccgtcaa agctcctgcc gtgccctcct tcgtaaccgg ctccgtagtt
      481 gccagcatat ccactaccat agccatatga acctccatac ccaccaggag aaaagaagcc
      541 gaaactacct actgggttaa cgccttgtga accccactgc gatgttctga atggaccttg
      601 gaatgaaaac ccgaatgttc ctgg
//

LOCUS       BM293334                 227 bp    mRNA    linear   EST 01-JUL-2002
DEFINITION  EST575876 AvSG Amblyomma variegatum cDNA clone AVABS53 5' end, mRNA
            sequence.
ACCESSION   BM293334
VERSION     BM293334.1  GI:21643301
KEYWORDS    EST.
SOURCE      Amblyomma variegatum
  ORGANISM  Amblyomma variegatum
            Eukaryota; Metazoa; Arthropoda; Chelicerata; Arachnida; Acari;
            Parasitiformes; Ixodida; Ixodoidea; Ixodidae; Amblyomma.
REFERENCE   1  (bases 1 to 227)
  AUTHORS   Nene,V., Lee,D., Quackenbush,J., Skilton,R., Mwaura,S.,
            Gardner,M.J. and Bishop,R.
  TITLE     AvGI, an index of genes transcribed in the salivary glands of the
            ixodid tick Amblyomma variegatum
  JOURNAL   Int. J. Parasitol. 32 (12), 1447-1456 (2002)
   PUBMED   12392910
COMMENT     Other_ESTs: EST575875
            Contact: Vish Nene
            Parasite Genomics Group
            The Institute for Genomic Research
            9712 Medical Center Drive, Rockville, MD 20850, USA
            Tel: 301-610-5968
            Fax: 301-838-0208
            Email: nene@tigr.org
            Seq primer: M13 reverse.
FEATURES             Location/Qualifiers
     source          1..227
                     /organism="Amblyomma variegatum"
                     /mol_type="mRNA"
                     /db_xref="taxon:34610"
                     /clone="AVABS53"
                     /tissue_type="Salivary glands"
                     /dev_stage="Adult"
                     /lab_host="E.coli strain DH10B-TonA"
                     /clone_lib="AvSG"
                     /note="Vector: pCMV-SPORT6.1; Salivary glands were
                     dissected on day five after initiation of feeding. Total
                     RNA was prepared using acid guanidium
                     thiocyanate-phenol-chloroform extraction. The cDNA library
                     was custom prepared by Invitrogen Corporation. Briefly,
                     first strand cDNA was primed using oligo(dT) containing a
                     NotI site. Size fractionated double stranded cDNA was
                     ligated to EcoRV-NotI cleaved vector and electroporated
                     into E.coli."
ORIGIN      
        1 gtcacatact cgtgtgcaga gggtcgcctt cagacggcag catgaagctc ttcgttgctg
       61 tcgcgctcct gtgcctggct caagccagcc tggccgtctt gaataaaggc ctcaagacta
      121 aaattgtcac tgccggagct acagtacccg gcgctactgt agttgcacct gctgttggtg
      181 tcttgcccgc tgtaacagac gtagtcaccg gcggggacac cgtttcc
//

LOCUS       BM293333                 522 bp    mRNA    linear   EST 01-JUL-2002
DEFINITION  EST575875 AvSG Amblyomma variegatum cDNA clone AVABS53 3' end, mRNA
            sequence.
ACCESSION   BM293333
VERSION     BM293333.1  GI:21643300
KEYWORDS    EST.
SOURCE      Amblyomma variegatum
  ORGANISM  Amblyomma variegatum
            Eukaryota; Metazoa; Arthropoda; Chelicerata; Arachnida; Acari;
            Parasitiformes; Ixodida; Ixodoidea; Ixodidae; Amblyomma.
REFERENCE   1  (bases 1 to 522)
  AUTHORS   Nene,V., Lee,D., Quackenbush,J., Skilton,R., Mwaura,S.,
            Gardner,M.J. and Bishop,R.
  TITLE     AvGI, an index of genes transcribed in the salivary glands of the
            ixodid tick Amblyomma variegatum
  JOURNAL   Int. J. Parasitol. 32 (12), 1447-1456 (2002)
   PUBMED   12392910
COMMENT     Other_ESTs: EST575876
            Contact: Vish Nene
            Parasite Genomics Group
            The Institute for Genomic Research
            9712 Medical Center Drive, Rockville, MD 20850, USA
            Tel: 301-610-5968
            Fax: 301-838-0208
            Email: nene@tigr.org
            Seq primer: M13 forward.
FEATURES             Location/Qualifiers
     source          1..522
                     /organism="Amblyomma variegatum"
                     /mol_type="mRNA"
                     /db_xref="taxon:34610"
                     /clone="AVABS53"
                     /tissue_type="Salivary glands"
                     /dev_stage="Adult"
                     /lab_host="E.coli strain DH10B-TonA"
                     /clone_lib="AvSG"
                     /note="Vector: pCMV-SPORT6.1; Salivary glands were
                     dissected on day five after initiation of feeding. Total
                     RNA was prepared using acid guanidium
                     thiocyanate-phenol-chloroform extraction. The cDNA library
                     was custom prepared by Invitrogen Corporation. Briefly,
                     first strand cDNA was primed using oligo(dT) containing a
                     NotI site. Size fractionated double stranded cDNA was
                     ligated to EcoRV-NotI cleaved vector and electroporated
                     into E.coli."
ORIGIN      
        1 agccaggtac attttttgtt tatttcagag acctttgtcg aggataattg tatttagtgg
       61 tttgaagtga cgtggttctt gcattcaaga aatttatgtc agggcgcgtc actgtgtccg
      121 gaaggtcgtg gccgctgtgt caacgagggc agctcctacg ggggtgctag caacgacgtt
      181 ttccttgtgc gtctcagtgg cggtgtggac tggcaccggc actccctggg ggaccggaac
      241 tggcacgggg accggcctgg ggactggtaa tggttgcggg atcggctgtg ggactggatg
      301 tgggaccggg tatgggactg ggactggcag tggcacgaga cgttcgcgca ggactgcagt
      361 gtacacagcc acagcatact ggatgccagt gtgagggtca gtaacgacac gaacgtcgct
      421 ggggatgtga ctgaagcctc ctatacgttc gacggcgcct agaccacgga gtgctccgta
      481 aggcaagccg acaccgtatg atccccgggt agggggtcag aa
//

LOCUS       BM293332                 126 bp    mRNA    linear   EST 01-JUL-2002
DEFINITION  EST575874 AvSG Amblyomma variegatum cDNA clone AVABS52 5' end, mRNA
            sequence.
ACCESSION   BM293332
VERSION     BM293332.1  GI:21643299
KEYWORDS    EST.
SOURCE      Amblyomma variegatum
  ORGANISM  Amblyomma variegatum
            Eukaryota; Metazoa; Arthropoda; Chelicerata; Arachnida; Acari;
            Parasitiformes; Ixodida; Ixodoidea; Ixodidae; Amblyomma.
REFERENCE   1  (bases 1 to 126)
  AUTHORS   Nene,V., Lee,D., Quackenbush,J., Skilton,R., Mwaura,S.,
            Gardner,M.J. and Bishop,R.
  TITLE     AvGI, an index of genes transcribed in the salivary glands of the
            ixodid tick Amblyomma variegatum
  JOURNAL   Int. J. Parasitol. 32 (12), 1447-1456 (2002)
   PUBMED   12392910
COMMENT     Contact: Vish Nene
            Parasite Genomics Group
            The Institute for Genomic Research
            9712 Medical Center Drive, Rockville, MD 20850, USA
            Tel: 301-610-5968
            Fax: 301-838-0208
            Email: nene@tigr.org
            Seq primer: M13 reverse.
FEATURES             Location/Qualifiers
     source          1..126
                     /organism="Amblyomma variegatum"
                     /mol_type="mRNA"
                     /db_xref="taxon:34610"
                     /clone="AVABS52"
                     /tissue_type="Salivary glands"
                     /dev_stage="Adult"
                     /lab_host="E.coli strain DH10B-TonA"
                     /clone_lib="AvSG"
                     /note="Vector: pCMV-SPORT6.1; Salivary glands were
                     dissected on day five after initiation of feeding. Total
                     RNA was prepared using acid guanidium
                     thiocyanate-phenol-chloroform extraction. The cDNA library
                     was custom prepared by Invitrogen Corporation. Briefly,
                     first strand cDNA was primed using oligo(dT) containing a
                     NotI site. Size fractionated double stranded cDNA was
                     ligated to EcoRV-NotI cleaved vector and electroporated
                     into E.coli."
ORIGIN      
        1 cagccgtttc ggcgtttggg ttttggctct ttgtttctgt gctgtcggtg cggtgtccag
       61 ggttagggca gggaggacgt tactgtagcg tttcgcacgt caccgagcac aatgtcatct
      121 ccaaag
//

LOCUS       BM293331                 462 bp    mRNA    linear   EST 01-JUL-2002
DEFINITION  EST575873 AvSG Amblyomma variegatum cDNA clone AVABS51 5' end, mRNA
            sequence.
ACCESSION   BM293331
VERSION     BM293331.1  GI:21643298
KEYWORDS    EST.
SOURCE      Amblyomma variegatum
  ORGANISM  Amblyomma variegatum
            Eukaryota; Metazoa; Arthropoda; Chelicerata; Arachnida; Acari;
            Parasitiformes; Ixodida; Ixodoidea; Ixodidae; Amblyomma.
REFERENCE   1  (bases 1 to 462)
  AUTHORS   Nene,V., Lee,D., Quackenbush,J., Skilton,R., Mwaura,S.,
            Gardner,M.J. and Bishop,R.
  TITLE     AvGI, an index of genes transcribed in the salivary glands of the
            ixodid tick Amblyomma variegatum
  JOURNAL   Int. J. Parasitol. 32 (12), 1447-1456 (2002)
   PUBMED   12392910
COMMENT     Contact: Vish Nene
            Parasite Genomics Group
            The Institute for Genomic Research
            9712 Medical Center Drive, Rockville, MD 20850, USA
            Tel: 301-610-5968
            Fax: 301-838-0208
            Email: nene@tigr.org
            Seq primer: M13 reverse.
FEATURES             Location/Qualifiers
     source          1..462
                     /organism="Amblyomma variegatum"
                     /mol_type="mRNA"
                     /db_xref="taxon:34610"
                     /clone="AVABS51"
                     /tissue_type="Salivary glands"
                     /dev_stage="Adult"
                     /lab_host="E.coli strain DH10B-TonA"
                     /clone_lib="AvSG"
                     /note="Vector: pCMV-SPORT6.1; Salivary glands were
                     dissected on day five after initiation of feeding. Total
                     RNA was prepared using acid guanidium
                     thiocyanate-phenol-chloroform extraction. The cDNA library
                     was custom prepared by Invitrogen Corporation. Briefly,
                     first strand cDNA was primed using oligo(dT) containing a
                     NotI site. Size fractionated double stranded cDNA was
                     ligated to EcoRV-NotI cleaved vector and electroporated
                     into E.coli."
ORIGIN      
        1 tccacgccac cctttggggc ggtatgaatc gtacggctga gataacctta tcaagtttaa
       61 gtagtaaaga gaccgccatg ccaggtgttt gtagtaattt tagtagtagt tgtccggaca
      121 acaccatgag gacgctgctg cgccactact gtatctctct gggtgctggg cctctgtggt
      181 gctcctgatg cgccccatgc cgccgacgtg tcgctgtcaa gcacaggagg cagcggcgtg
      241 gggtctctga aagcgccccc tgtggacaac tcccatgttc gaaagggagg agagctgttt
      301 gcgcggcagt ggagcgagga agcggtgcgg ctgacgttcc gctgccgtct gacggagcag
      361 acggaggtga actgggaaac tgtgctgtgc gagggcaggc tgtatgtgca gctgccgtcc
      421 tgcgtgctgc cagacggctc ccgcgaagcc tttgtcacac tc
//

LOCUS       BM293330                 164 bp    mRNA    linear   EST 01-JUL-2002
DEFINITION  EST575872 AvSG Amblyomma variegatum cDNA clone AVABS50 5' end, mRNA
            sequence.
ACCESSION   BM293330
VERSION     BM293330.1  GI:21643297
KEYWORDS    EST.
SOURCE      Amblyomma variegatum
  ORGANISM  Amblyomma variegatum
            Eukaryota; Metazoa; Arthropoda; Chelicerata; Arachnida; Acari;
            Parasitiformes; Ixodida; Ixodoidea; Ixodidae; Amblyomma.
REFERENCE   1  (bases 1 to 164)
  AUTHORS   Nene,V., Lee,D., Quackenbush,J., Skilton,R., Mwaura,S.,
            Gardner,M.J. and Bishop,R.
  TITLE     AvGI, an index of genes transcribed in the salivary glands of the
            ixodid tick Amblyomma variegatum
  JOURNAL   Int. J. Parasitol. 32 (12), 1447-1456 (2002)
   PUBMED   12392910
COMMENT     Other_ESTs: EST575871
            Contact: Vish Nene
            Parasite Genomics Group
            The Institute for Genomic Research
            9712 Medical Center Drive, Rockville, MD 20850, USA
            Tel: 301-610-5968
            Fax: 301-838-0208
            Email: nene@tigr.org
            Seq primer: M13 reverse.
FEATURES             Location/Qualifiers
     source          1..164
                     /organism="Amblyomma variegatum"
                     /mol_type="mRNA"
                     /db_xref="taxon:34610"
                     /clone="AVABS50"
                     /tissue_type="Salivary glands"
                     /dev_stage="Adult"
                     /lab_host="E.coli strain DH10B-TonA"
                     /clone_lib="AvSG"
                     /note="Vector: pCMV-SPORT6.1; Salivary glands were
                     dissected on day five after initiation of feeding. Total
                     RNA was prepared using acid guanidium
                     thiocyanate-phenol-chloroform extraction. The cDNA library
                     was custom prepared by Invitrogen Corporation. Briefly,
                     first strand cDNA was primed using oligo(dT) containing a
                     NotI site. Size fractionated double stranded cDNA was
                     ligated to EcoRV-NotI cleaved vector and electroporated
                     into E.coli."
ORIGIN      
        1 gtcgagagaa agacaccagg cagagcacca caaccatgaa tgtttttctt gcaggctccc
       61 tcctgtttgc agcgtcgctg acatgcggtt ctgctgctgc cggaaggaag actgacgttt
      121 tcggagatgc tccttggcgg tagtggggtg ggccccccct tttt
//

LOCUS       BM293329                 337 bp    mRNA    linear   EST 01-JUL-2002
DEFINITION  EST575871 AvSG Amblyomma variegatum cDNA clone AVABS50 3' end, mRNA
            sequence.
ACCESSION   BM293329
VERSION     BM293329.1  GI:21643296
KEYWORDS    EST.
SOURCE      Amblyomma variegatum
  ORGANISM  Amblyomma variegatum
            Eukaryota; Metazoa; Arthropoda; Chelicerata; Arachnida; Acari;
            Parasitiformes; Ixodida; Ixodoidea; Ixodidae; Amblyomma.
REFERENCE   1  (bases 1 to 337)
  AUTHORS   Nene,V., Lee,D., Quackenbush,J., Skilton,R., Mwaura,S.,
            Gardner,M.J. and Bishop,R.
  TITLE     AvGI, an index of genes transcribed in the salivary glands of the
            ixodid tick Amblyomma variegatum
  JOURNAL   Int. J. Parasitol. 32 (12), 1447-1456 (2002)
   PUBMED   12392910
COMMENT     Other_ESTs: EST575872
            Contact: Vish Nene
            Parasite Genomics Group
            The Institute for Genomic Research
            9712 Medical Center Drive, Rockville, MD 20850, USA
            Tel: 301-610-5968
            Fax: 301-838-0208
            Email: nene@tigr.org
            Seq primer: M13 forward.
FEATURES             Location/Qualifiers
     source          1..337
                     /organism="Amblyomma variegatum"
                     /mol_type="mRNA"
                     /db_xref="taxon:34610"
                     /clone="AVABS50"
                     /tissue_type="Salivary glands"
                     /dev_stage="Adult"
                     /lab_host="E.coli strain DH10B-TonA"
                     /clone_lib="AvSG"
                     /note="Vector: pCMV-SPORT6.1; Salivary glands were
                     dissected on day five after initiation of feeding. Total
                     RNA was prepared using acid guanidium
                     thiocyanate-phenol-chloroform extraction. The cDNA library
                     was custom prepared by Invitrogen Corporation. Briefly,
                     first strand cDNA was primed using oligo(dT) containing a
                     NotI site. Size fractionated double stranded cDNA was
                     ligated to EcoRV-NotI cleaved vector and electroporated
                     into E.coli."
ORIGIN      
        1 aaggaaagag tagctttatt tagtttgtaa tcatctttag gagcagttat accgcattag
       61 tactatacgc tggaagcact tcccagtttt cgcttggagc agctgataca cgtcactctt
      121 gtcctgtggc ggcggaagca cctgccttcg gtgaaggcgc ctgaccactt ccagatccgc
      181 ttgagccaag cgtggcgcca ccgcttccag catgcgcacc gaaagcaact ccaaatgcag
      241 gaaccccgaa tccggaactg cttccgtgtg aggaaccaaa gccgccacca aaaccacttc
      301 caaaaccgct gttatagaca ccgtcgaagc cgccacc
//

LOCUS       BM293328                 587 bp    mRNA    linear   EST 01-JUL-2002
DEFINITION  EST575870 AvSG Amblyomma variegatum cDNA clone AVABS49 5' end, mRNA
            sequence.
ACCESSION   BM293328
VERSION     BM293328.1  GI:21643295
KEYWORDS    EST.
SOURCE      Amblyomma variegatum
  ORGANISM  Amblyomma variegatum
            Eukaryota; Metazoa; Arthropoda; Chelicerata; Arachnida; Acari;
            Parasitiformes; Ixodida; Ixodoidea; Ixodidae; Amblyomma.
REFERENCE   1  (bases 1 to 587)
  AUTHORS   Nene,V., Lee,D., Quackenbush,J., Skilton,R., Mwaura,S.,
            Gardner,M.J. and Bishop,R.
  TITLE     AvGI, an index of genes transcribed in the salivary glands of the
            ixodid tick Amblyomma variegatum
  JOURNAL   Int. J. Parasitol. 32 (12), 1447-1456 (2002)
   PUBMED   12392910
COMMENT     Other_ESTs: EST575869
            Contact: Vish Nene
            Parasite Genomics Group
            The Institute for Genomic Research
            9712 Medical Center Drive, Rockville, MD 20850, USA
            Tel: 301-610-5968
            Fax: 301-838-0208
            Email: nene@tigr.org
            Seq primer: M13 reverse.
FEATURES             Location/Qualifiers
     source          1..587
                     /organism="Amblyomma variegatum"
                     /mol_type="mRNA"
                     /db_xref="taxon:34610"
                     /clone="AVABS49"
                     /tissue_type="Salivary glands"
                     /dev_stage="Adult"
                     /lab_host="E.coli strain DH10B-TonA"
                     /clone_lib="AvSG"
                     /note="Vector: pCMV-SPORT6.1; Salivary glands were
                     dissected on day five after initiation of feeding. Total
                     RNA was prepared using acid guanidium
                     thiocyanate-phenol-chloroform extraction. The cDNA library
                     was custom prepared by Invitrogen Corporation. Briefly,
                     first strand cDNA was primed using oligo(dT) containing a
                     NotI site. Size fractionated double stranded cDNA was
                     ligated to EcoRV-NotI cleaved vector and electroporated
                     into E.coli."
ORIGIN      
        1 ctgggtgtct tgcgcaccgc cactgcgagt aaatacgaaa cgcttaagca agttacgttg
       61 tcatttgtca gcaaagtgaa agatatgtcc actgtcgaag aggctaccga gctgaagggt
      121 ggccatccgc ctgcagtgaa ggctggtggc atgcgaatca cgcagcacaa atctgcaagt
      181 gctcacgaaa aagctccgga gcttaagaga gaggatggag atgacactgt tgagcaagtc
      241 agtgcaagcc ctcccaagcc acaacttgtg atttcgggag tattgaccag gggtgatgct
      301 gactttccaa ctgaggcagt gcaggcttac cacaacaagc cacagccatc gcatgactac
      361 agggccagct cctccaaacc cactatcatt cagcagccta ggaaataggc atctctgtgc
      421 tttgacagtg aaatatggct tttgccagtt ttgatgaagt tgctaaggat gtttgcgctt
      481 tgtcggttgg accaatttca cttgttttct agtgctcagg catgactgaa gccggaagga
      541 ttttcagcgt tgatgttctt gcttaaggag ggtttgcatt gtgccgg
//

LOCUS       BM293327                 214 bp    mRNA    linear   EST 01-JUL-2002
DEFINITION  EST575869 AvSG Amblyomma variegatum cDNA clone AVABS49 3' end, mRNA
            sequence.
ACCESSION   BM293327
VERSION     BM293327.1  GI:21643294
KEYWORDS    EST.
SOURCE      Amblyomma variegatum
  ORGANISM  Amblyomma variegatum
            Eukaryota; Metazoa; Arthropoda; Chelicerata; Arachnida; Acari;
            Parasitiformes; Ixodida; Ixodoidea; Ixodidae; Amblyomma.
REFERENCE   1  (bases 1 to 214)
  AUTHORS   Nene,V., Lee,D., Quackenbush,J., Skilton,R., Mwaura,S.,
            Gardner,M.J. and Bishop,R.
  TITLE     AvGI, an index of genes transcribed in the salivary glands of the
            ixodid tick Amblyomma variegatum
  JOURNAL   Int. J. Parasitol. 32 (12), 1447-1456 (2002)
   PUBMED   12392910
COMMENT     Other_ESTs: EST575870
            Contact: Vish Nene
            Parasite Genomics Group
            The Institute for Genomic Research
            9712 Medical Center Drive, Rockville, MD 20850, USA
            Tel: 301-610-5968
            Fax: 301-838-0208
            Email: nene@tigr.org
            Seq primer: M13 forward.
FEATURES             Location/Qualifiers
     source          1..214
                     /organism="Amblyomma variegatum"
                     /mol_type="mRNA"
                     /db_xref="taxon:34610"
                     /clone="AVABS49"
                     /tissue_type="Salivary glands"
                     /dev_stage="Adult"
                     /lab_host="E.coli strain DH10B-TonA"
                     /clone_lib="AvSG"
                     /note="Vector: pCMV-SPORT6.1; Salivary glands were
                     dissected on day five after initiation of feeding. Total
                     RNA was prepared using acid guanidium
                     thiocyanate-phenol-chloroform extraction. The cDNA library
                     was custom prepared by Invitrogen Corporation. Briefly,
                     first strand cDNA was primed using oligo(dT) containing a
                     NotI site. Size fractionated double stranded cDNA was
                     ligated to EcoRV-NotI cleaved vector and electroporated
                     into E.coli."
ORIGIN      
        1 ccagccaaga ccaaaattta ttcaaattca aatgcctgat acaaaaaccc acagaaccgc
       61 gtgcttaaaa aaaagcataa aagtccaaga cagtgacaca cacaacacac atgaatggaa
      121 taaaaaccat aagtaagggt tggagtttct ggtttaaacc gaaaacaaac gataaaagta
      181 tgccgaattc aatttttgaa atttggtttt aacc
//

LOCUS       BM293326                 651 bp    mRNA    linear   EST 01-JUL-2002
DEFINITION  EST575868 AvSG Amblyomma variegatum cDNA clone AVABS48 5' end, mRNA
            sequence.
ACCESSION   BM293326
VERSION     BM293326.1  GI:21643293
KEYWORDS    EST.
SOURCE      Amblyomma variegatum
  ORGANISM  Amblyomma variegatum
            Eukaryota; Metazoa; Arthropoda; Chelicerata; Arachnida; Acari;
            Parasitiformes; Ixodida; Ixodoidea; Ixodidae; Amblyomma.
REFERENCE   1  (bases 1 to 651)
  AUTHORS   Nene,V., Lee,D., Quackenbush,J., Skilton,R., Mwaura,S.,
            Gardner,M.J. and Bishop,R.
  TITLE     AvGI, an index of genes transcribed in the salivary glands of the
            ixodid tick Amblyomma variegatum
  JOURNAL   Int. J. Parasitol. 32 (12), 1447-1456 (2002)
   PUBMED   12392910
COMMENT     Contact: Vish Nene
            Parasite Genomics Group
            The Institute for Genomic Research
            9712 Medical Center Drive, Rockville, MD 20850, USA
            Tel: 301-610-5968
            Fax: 301-838-0208
            Email: nene@tigr.org
            Seq primer: M13 reverse.
FEATURES             Location/Qualifiers
     source          1..651
                     /organism="Amblyomma variegatum"
                     /mol_type="mRNA"
                     /db_xref="taxon:34610"
                     /clone="AVABS48"
                     /tissue_type="Salivary glands"
                     /dev_stage="Adult"
                     /lab_host="E.coli strain DH10B-TonA"
                     /clone_lib="AvSG"
                     /note="Vector: pCMV-SPORT6.1; Salivary glands were
                     dissected on day five after initiation of feeding. Total
                     RNA was prepared using acid guanidium
                     thiocyanate-phenol-chloroform extraction. The cDNA library
                     was custom prepared by Invitrogen Corporation. Briefly,
                     first strand cDNA was primed using oligo(dT) containing a
                     NotI site. Size fractionated double stranded cDNA was
                     ligated to EcoRV-NotI cleaved vector and electroporated
                     into E.coli."
ORIGIN      
        1 atctgccgtg ctggaggact gttgcacccc ccaccactct cccggctgtt tgttcttccc
       61 cgttttgttc cccgtttccc ccattttttt ttgccatttt ttgttttctg tcgttgtaca
      121 ccgggataat acagcacatt gctgcccgct cgtttgccgg gcgttgccaa cctctcgcag
      181 caagaagtga agtcgaggcg aggcgagaag gcgtacagct ttgcgcacat cgtattgctc
      241 agaggaggga aggaggcgtc cagtgtgcag ctttcatctt gcgccgacca ggaaggagcc
      301 ttccgagagc agcggccaat gccggatacc tagagcgcgc atctcttgtc atcgtctata
      361 ctgccgaggg caacacgtga ggctggcaca gacagggtaa ggcaccatca gcgataggct
      421 ggcgcttctg tcgcatgcgg gaaggccgtc ttcatcgtca ctgcagcgtc gcgacatggc
      481 tgcccctccc gtgtccccgt gccgccgcgg tcgccgtctg ctcgagggtc cttccggaag
      541 gaaagcgaat acagcagtga tctccggctt ccacgcttgg caagctgacc cagagcactt
      601 tttttttttt tttgcgcgcg acgcgctgca ctgaacttca caccgaattg g
//

LOCUS       BM293325                 792 bp    mRNA    linear   EST 01-JUL-2002
DEFINITION  EST575867 AvSG Amblyomma variegatum cDNA clone AVABS47 5' end, mRNA
            sequence.
ACCESSION   BM293325
VERSION     BM293325.1  GI:21643292
KEYWORDS    EST.
SOURCE      Amblyomma variegatum
  ORGANISM  Amblyomma variegatum
            Eukaryota; Metazoa; Arthropoda; Chelicerata; Arachnida; Acari;
            Parasitiformes; Ixodida; Ixodoidea; Ixodidae; Amblyomma.
REFERENCE   1  (bases 1 to 792)
  AUTHORS   Nene,V., Lee,D., Quackenbush,J., Skilton,R., Mwaura,S.,
            Gardner,M.J. and Bishop,R.
  TITLE     AvGI, an index of genes transcribed in the salivary glands of the
            ixodid tick Amblyomma variegatum
  JOURNAL   Int. J. Parasitol. 32 (12), 1447-1456 (2002)
   PUBMED   12392910
COMMENT     Contact: Vish Nene
            Parasite Genomics Group
            The Institute for Genomic Research
            9712 Medical Center Drive, Rockville, MD 20850, USA
            Tel: 301-610-5968
            Fax: 301-838-0208
            Email: nene@tigr.org
            Seq primer: M13 reverse.
FEATURES             Location/Qualifiers
     source          1..792
                     /organism="Amblyomma variegatum"
                     /mol_type="mRNA"
                     /db_xref="taxon:34610"
                     /clone="AVABS47"
                     /tissue_type="Salivary glands"
                     /dev_stage="Adult"
                     /lab_host="E.coli strain DH10B-TonA"
                     /clone_lib="AvSG"
                     /note="Vector: pCMV-SPORT6.1; Salivary glands were
                     dissected on day five after initiation of feeding. Total
                     RNA was prepared using acid guanidium
                     thiocyanate-phenol-chloroform extraction. The cDNA library
                     was custom prepared by Invitrogen Corporation. Briefly,
                     first strand cDNA was primed using oligo(dT) containing a
                     NotI site. Size fractionated double stranded cDNA was
                     ligated to EcoRV-NotI cleaved vector and electroporated
                     into E.coli."
ORIGIN      
        1 cacggtcgtg tcaagctaga gctgcgccag tctcggttct tcacgttcca cgcccaggag
       61 acctttcatc gcttctgcct gcagaccagg acgagcatca tgagcagcca ggagtgctac
      121 agctgccaca agccaggcca cttcgcccgc gagtgcccgc agggagaccg ctacgggagc
      181 cgggacggcg gctatggcgg atcgttcggc ggctaccgct ccggcggagg tgggttcaac
      241 tcccgcggtg gtggaagccc gcggcggcgg cggaggtgga atgatgcgcg gagggccgcc
      301 cggccgtatg ggcgactcgc ggggcagctt ttcgtcgagc cgcatgtctt gctacaactg
      361 cggcaaggtg ggccacatcg cccgcgagtg ccccgaagac ggcaagactt gctacacctg
      421 cggcaaacag ggccacatat cgcgcgactg cgacgagaag ccgtgaaagc ggaccccgcg
      481 cgtgagcgag cgagccaggc agaacgggaa aaaaaacctc cgccgccgca cacggatgtt
      541 cgaaaaaaaa gtttgttgtt gcgttgtcat cgttctaggc ctgccgtgaa gagaaaaaca
      601 ttcgaccccc ctcccacacc tcgcatcgag tgcaccccct cgtggcggtc acgttaggac
      661 tgcatttgtt ttcccgtcaa cgtatttctt cccgtgtctg ctagcagcgc atcgttcgaa
      721 atttttagtc ccttgtttac ccccgctccg ccggccaggg ctaacagacg tcagccgctt
      781 ccgtaactgc gg
//

LOCUS       BM293324                 741 bp    mRNA    linear   EST 01-JUL-2002
DEFINITION  EST575866 AvSG Amblyomma variegatum cDNA clone AVABS46 5' end, mRNA
            sequence.
ACCESSION   BM293324
VERSION     BM293324.1  GI:21643291
KEYWORDS    EST.
SOURCE      Amblyomma variegatum
  ORGANISM  Amblyomma variegatum
            Eukaryota; Metazoa; Arthropoda; Chelicerata; Arachnida; Acari;
            Parasitiformes; Ixodida; Ixodoidea; Ixodidae; Amblyomma.
REFERENCE   1  (bases 1 to 741)
  AUTHORS   Nene,V., Lee,D., Quackenbush,J., Skilton,R., Mwaura,S.,
            Gardner,M.J. and Bishop,R.
  TITLE     AvGI, an index of genes transcribed in the salivary glands of the
            ixodid tick Amblyomma variegatum
  JOURNAL   Int. J. Parasitol. 32 (12), 1447-1456 (2002)
   PUBMED   12392910
COMMENT     Other_ESTs: EST575865
            Contact: Vish Nene
            Parasite Genomics Group
            The Institute for Genomic Research
            9712 Medical Center Drive, Rockville, MD 20850, USA
            Tel: 301-610-5968
            Fax: 301-838-0208
            Email: nene@tigr.org
            Seq primer: M13 reverse.
FEATURES             Location/Qualifiers
     source          1..741
                     /organism="Amblyomma variegatum"
                     /mol_type="mRNA"
                     /db_xref="taxon:34610"
                     /clone="AVABS46"
                     /tissue_type="Salivary glands"
                     /dev_stage="Adult"
                     /lab_host="E.coli strain DH10B-TonA"
                     /clone_lib="AvSG"
                     /note="Vector: pCMV-SPORT6.1; Salivary glands were
                     dissected on day five after initiation of feeding. Total
                     RNA was prepared using acid guanidium
                     thiocyanate-phenol-chloroform extraction. The cDNA library
                     was custom prepared by Invitrogen Corporation. Briefly,
                     first strand cDNA was primed using oligo(dT) containing a
                     NotI site. Size fractionated double stranded cDNA was
                     ligated to EcoRV-NotI cleaved vector and electroporated
                     into E.coli."
ORIGIN      
        1 acgccttcta cggacatcga tgggagaagg tctgcgtgaa gtgcgaagcc caaaagacgc
       61 gcccacactt ggccacctcc gaggtgtatt atgagctcaa gggaaccccc gagcactacg
      121 tcattgacca tgcctgggga gagtcttcgc agctcttcaa gcctcacaac gaaggcaaag
      181 agttccacgt actgctcaac cgcacgctgg acctggaaga ggaacacgac gccgcttcca
      241 ctgacaccgc cctgctggaa ggagctgaga aggagcacca cctggctcag gagttcccgg
      301 tgaccaacga cctgcacaat gttgaggagc tcaagcacgt gaaccagata gtcgaaaagt
      361 tcggtctgca cagcttcaag gacagcttcg tccaaggcct gcagaagctt gcccacctcg
      421 agttcaccga cgaggacatc aaggaggtcg gcgaagagaa gagcggaggt cttcaattcc
      481 ttgtcctttt ccattcgatg tatcctttga cctacgagga gatcagcgac gtctggagca
      541 ccacgtcgtc aacgcagcag atgacatcaa ggagagcatt cgccacgtct tcctggacct
      601 tctatcagcc actgggactc aaccgcacat ttccttcggt attcacctca tcgagaacaa
      661 gaactgacca ccgatgaagc cgaaaacttc tacgggcagt tgcacatgaa cctgaaagaa
      721 ctcagccccg cgctggtcag c
//

LOCUS       BM293323                 638 bp    mRNA    linear   EST 01-JUL-2002
DEFINITION  EST575865 AvSG Amblyomma variegatum cDNA clone AVABS46 3' end, mRNA
            sequence.
ACCESSION   BM293323
VERSION     BM293323.1  GI:21643290
KEYWORDS    EST.
SOURCE      Amblyomma variegatum
  ORGANISM  Amblyomma variegatum
            Eukaryota; Metazoa; Arthropoda; Chelicerata; Arachnida; Acari;
            Parasitiformes; Ixodida; Ixodoidea; Ixodidae; Amblyomma.
REFERENCE   1  (bases 1 to 638)
  AUTHORS   Nene,V., Lee,D., Quackenbush,J., Skilton,R., Mwaura,S.,
            Gardner,M.J. and Bishop,R.
  TITLE     AvGI, an index of genes transcribed in the salivary glands of the
            ixodid tick Amblyomma variegatum
  JOURNAL   Int. J. Parasitol. 32 (12), 1447-1456 (2002)
   PUBMED   12392910
COMMENT     Other_ESTs: EST575866
            Contact: Vish Nene
            Parasite Genomics Group
            The Institute for Genomic Research
            9712 Medical Center Drive, Rockville, MD 20850, USA
            Tel: 301-610-5968
            Fax: 301-838-0208
            Email: nene@tigr.org
            Seq primer: M13 forward.
FEATURES             Location/Qualifiers
     source          1..638
                     /organism="Amblyomma variegatum"
                     /mol_type="mRNA"
                     /db_xref="taxon:34610"
                     /clone="AVABS46"
                     /tissue_type="Salivary glands"
                     /dev_stage="Adult"
                     /lab_host="E.coli strain DH10B-TonA"
                     /clone_lib="AvSG"
                     /note="Vector: pCMV-SPORT6.1; Salivary glands were
                     dissected on day five after initiation of feeding. Total
                     RNA was prepared using acid guanidium
                     thiocyanate-phenol-chloroform extraction. The cDNA library
                     was custom prepared by Invitrogen Corporation. Briefly,
                     first strand cDNA was primed using oligo(dT) containing a
                     NotI site. Size fractionated double stranded cDNA was
                     ligated to EcoRV-NotI cleaved vector and electroporated
                     into E.coli."
ORIGIN      
        1 ctgttttctt tcacatagta cgttttattt ctctttcatt ttctgtactc ttaaatattg
       61 ctcgtcgggt tcttggcagt gcttttacag gacgctgagt cactccaagc tcccagaggc
      121 cccccgtcgc tgtgctctgc gtttttgcct cggcacggta actttcttct tctctgcaac
      181 agcggtttta tgcagggagg gggtgaactc ttggatgagt gcgagcgcgt cgaggatggt
      241 tctcagtgtg ccggtgggtg gcagtcggtg ctaggcacaa cgtagctctt ggcgaactcg
      301 agcgagctgt tgtagtggtg accgtcggga ccgctcagct cgtggttcct gtcgaggttg
      361 tagtcgccgc acaggccaca cagcttgcct tggtagaaat gggcggtctg gacaaagagc
      421 atgttgccgt tgaaggtgag gtagattccg tagggcttgg acaccacctc gaaccacttg
      481 tcgtgtgtcc tgacctcgaa gagctcacca tcgtggtcgg tgtggctgta gggtcgctca
      541 ggagtagcct caaccttggt gccgtcgacg cgaacaaccg ggccggcgtc gtcggacacg
      601 gtcaagatct ccagcttggt atggtggatg aacacctt
//

LOCUS       BM293322                 219 bp    mRNA    linear   EST 01-JUL-2002
DEFINITION  EST575864 AvSG Amblyomma variegatum cDNA clone AVABS45 5' end, mRNA
            sequence.
ACCESSION   BM293322
VERSION     BM293322.1  GI:21643289
KEYWORDS    EST.
SOURCE      Amblyomma variegatum
  ORGANISM  Amblyomma variegatum
            Eukaryota; Metazoa; Arthropoda; Chelicerata; Arachnida; Acari;
            Parasitiformes; Ixodida; Ixodoidea; Ixodidae; Amblyomma.
REFERENCE   1  (bases 1 to 219)
  AUTHORS   Nene,V., Lee,D., Quackenbush,J., Skilton,R., Mwaura,S.,
            Gardner,M.J. and Bishop,R.
  TITLE     AvGI, an index of genes transcribed in the salivary glands of the
            ixodid tick Amblyomma variegatum
  JOURNAL   Int. J. Parasitol. 32 (12), 1447-1456 (2002)
   PUBMED   12392910
COMMENT     Contact: Vish Nene
            Parasite Genomics Group
            The Institute for Genomic Research
            9712 Medical Center Drive, Rockville, MD 20850, USA
            Tel: 301-610-5968
            Fax: 301-838-0208
            Email: nene@tigr.org
            Seq primer: M13 reverse.
FEATURES             Location/Qualifiers
     source          1..219
                     /organism="Amblyomma variegatum"
                     /mol_type="mRNA"
                     /db_xref="taxon:34610"
                     /clone="AVABS45"
                     /tissue_type="Salivary glands"
                     /dev_stage="Adult"
                     /lab_host="E.coli strain DH10B-TonA"
                     /clone_lib="AvSG"
                     /note="Vector: pCMV-SPORT6.1; Salivary glands were
                     dissected on day five after initiation of feeding. Total
                     RNA was prepared using acid guanidium
                     thiocyanate-phenol-chloroform extraction. The cDNA library
                     was custom prepared by Invitrogen Corporation. Briefly,
                     first strand cDNA was primed using oligo(dT) containing a
                     NotI site. Size fractionated double stranded cDNA was
                     ligated to EcoRV-NotI cleaved vector and electroporated
                     into E.coli."
ORIGIN      
        1 tttgtggctg tctttattgt actctctgtt gggagcgcag agaggtacat tcctatcgaa
       61 attggcgggg atttgttgcc agggtgatcc cttgcagctg aggcaagtgt atgagaaagt
      121 atactgacga cacctagctg ctgaagaggt acccttaatg ttgcatgcat tggcaattca
      181 ttttctcatg ttgcatgccc tgctttgcac ctgtgggaa
//

LOCUS       BM293321                 343 bp    mRNA    linear   EST 01-JUL-2002
DEFINITION  EST575863 AvSG Amblyomma variegatum cDNA clone AVABS44 5' end, mRNA
            sequence.
ACCESSION   BM293321
VERSION     BM293321.1  GI:21643288
KEYWORDS    EST.
SOURCE      Amblyomma variegatum
  ORGANISM  Amblyomma variegatum
            Eukaryota; Metazoa; Arthropoda; Chelicerata; Arachnida; Acari;
            Parasitiformes; Ixodida; Ixodoidea; Ixodidae; Amblyomma.
REFERENCE   1  (bases 1 to 343)
  AUTHORS   Nene,V., Lee,D., Quackenbush,J., Skilton,R., Mwaura,S.,
            Gardner,M.J. and Bishop,R.
  TITLE     AvGI, an index of genes transcribed in the salivary glands of the
            ixodid tick Amblyomma variegatum
  JOURNAL   Int. J. Parasitol. 32 (12), 1447-1456 (2002)
   PUBMED   12392910
COMMENT     Contact: Vish Nene
            Parasite Genomics Group
            The Institute for Genomic Research
            9712 Medical Center Drive, Rockville, MD 20850, USA
            Tel: 301-610-5968
            Fax: 301-838-0208
            Email: nene@tigr.org
            Seq primer: M13 reverse.
FEATURES             Location/Qualifiers
     source          1..343
                     /organism="Amblyomma variegatum"
                     /mol_type="mRNA"
                     /db_xref="taxon:34610"
                     /clone="AVABS44"
                     /tissue_type="Salivary glands"
                     /dev_stage="Adult"
                     /lab_host="E.coli strain DH10B-TonA"
                     /clone_lib="AvSG"
                     /note="Vector: pCMV-SPORT6.1; Salivary glands were
                     dissected on day five after initiation of feeding. Total
                     RNA was prepared using acid guanidium
                     thiocyanate-phenol-chloroform extraction. The cDNA library
                     was custom prepared by Invitrogen Corporation. Briefly,
                     first strand cDNA was primed using oligo(dT) containing a
                     NotI site. Size fractionated double stranded cDNA was
                     ligated to EcoRV-NotI cleaved vector and electroporated
                     into E.coli."
ORIGIN      
        1 cacatctttg ctcacagtta tgaaccgctt aagcgagaca tagaccgcct cactgcaaaa
       61 taagtaatgg cgtggccgtt cgagcaggaa ggcggccaga gcctgcctca cggcaagcta
      121 aacgagccga taaaggacat ctccgagaag tggaaattgc tgcccgcttt cctcagcatg
      181 cgtggcctgg tgcggcacca catcgactcc ttcaaccact ttatcaacgt cgagatcaag
      241 gagatcatgc gcgccaacga gcgcatcacc agcgacgccg acccacagtt ctacctcaag
      301 tacctggaca tccacgtggg tacacccaac gtccaggagg act
//

LOCUS       BM293320                 538 bp    mRNA    linear   EST 01-JUL-2002
DEFINITION  EST575862 AvSG Amblyomma variegatum cDNA clone AVABS43 5' end, mRNA
            sequence.
ACCESSION   BM293320
VERSION     BM293320.1  GI:21643287
KEYWORDS    EST.
SOURCE      Amblyomma variegatum
  ORGANISM  Amblyomma variegatum
            Eukaryota; Metazoa; Arthropoda; Chelicerata; Arachnida; Acari;
            Parasitiformes; Ixodida; Ixodoidea; Ixodidae; Amblyomma.
REFERENCE   1  (bases 1 to 538)
  AUTHORS   Nene,V., Lee,D., Quackenbush,J., Skilton,R., Mwaura,S.,
            Gardner,M.J. and Bishop,R.
  TITLE     AvGI, an index of genes transcribed in the salivary glands of the
            ixodid tick Amblyomma variegatum
  JOURNAL   Int. J. Parasitol. 32 (12), 1447-1456 (2002)
   PUBMED   12392910
COMMENT     Contact: Vish Nene
            Parasite Genomics Group
            The Institute for Genomic Research
            9712 Medical Center Drive, Rockville, MD 20850, USA
            Tel: 301-610-5968
            Fax: 301-838-0208
            Email: nene@tigr.org
            Seq primer: M13 reverse.
FEATURES             Location/Qualifiers
     source          1..538
                     /organism="Amblyomma variegatum"
                     /mol_type="mRNA"
                     /db_xref="taxon:34610"
                     /clone="AVABS43"
                     /tissue_type="Salivary glands"
                     /dev_stage="Adult"
                     /lab_host="E.coli strain DH10B-TonA"
                     /clone_lib="AvSG"
                     /note="Vector: pCMV-SPORT6.1; Salivary glands were
                     dissected on day five after initiation of feeding. Total
                     RNA was prepared using acid guanidium
                     thiocyanate-phenol-chloroform extraction. The cDNA library
                     was custom prepared by Invitrogen Corporation. Briefly,
                     first strand cDNA was primed using oligo(dT) containing a
                     NotI site. Size fractionated double stranded cDNA was
                     ligated to EcoRV-NotI cleaved vector and electroporated
                     into E.coli."
ORIGIN      
        1 cgcagctgat aggagctagc agcacttccc ccatcctgtt tcctaaagtc gttccgataa
       61 accgcttgtc gcggctccga gggcacatga ggcagtggtt gtggttgacg cgagctgagc
      121 tgtagctatg gacgagacta gcaggtgctg cgaaaagccc ggaagtagca acggagccca
      181 aagtggcacg gctacaacct acggatggaa gtggcagaca actctgcaaa cacatcggaa
      241 ccacctccag atgcattggc aggtggggac cacaatgggg ccggagacat tgaactggcc
      301 agaggcgtcg tgagggacga cgacagcatt gtatgggacc caaagccctg caactgcgtt
      361 gccaatggtc ccaagtgcca cgagtgttta ggagccaaca agaatgccat gaaggtgcaa
      421 atggaatcgt ggtctgtgga gaagactgtg atctttggcg tgattctcgg tgctttcttg
      481 atctgggccg ttgtgtttgg tgtctggcct catgtctttc agctctaatg gacactgt
//

LOCUS       BM293319                 290 bp    mRNA    linear   EST 01-JUL-2002
DEFINITION  EST575861 AvSG Amblyomma variegatum cDNA clone AVABS42 5' end, mRNA
            sequence.
ACCESSION   BM293319
VERSION     BM293319.1  GI:21643286
KEYWORDS    EST.
SOURCE      Amblyomma variegatum
  ORGANISM  Amblyomma variegatum
            Eukaryota; Metazoa; Arthropoda; Chelicerata; Arachnida; Acari;
            Parasitiformes; Ixodida; Ixodoidea; Ixodidae; Amblyomma.
REFERENCE   1  (bases 1 to 290)
  AUTHORS   Nene,V., Lee,D., Quackenbush,J., Skilton,R., Mwaura,S.,
            Gardner,M.J. and Bishop,R.
  TITLE     AvGI, an index of genes transcribed in the salivary glands of the
            ixodid tick Amblyomma variegatum
  JOURNAL   Int. J. Parasitol. 32 (12), 1447-1456 (2002)
   PUBMED   12392910
COMMENT     Contact: Vish Nene
            Parasite Genomics Group
            The Institute for Genomic Research
            9712 Medical Center Drive, Rockville, MD 20850, USA
            Tel: 301-610-5968
            Fax: 301-838-0208
            Email: nene@tigr.org
            Seq primer: M13 reverse.
FEATURES             Location/Qualifiers
     source          1..290
                     /organism="Amblyomma variegatum"
                     /mol_type="mRNA"
                     /db_xref="taxon:34610"
                     /clone="AVABS42"
                     /tissue_type="Salivary glands"
                     /dev_stage="Adult"
                     /lab_host="E.coli strain DH10B-TonA"
                     /clone_lib="AvSG"
                     /note="Vector: pCMV-SPORT6.1; Salivary glands were
                     dissected on day five after initiation of feeding. Total
                     RNA was prepared using acid guanidium
                     thiocyanate-phenol-chloroform extraction. The cDNA library
                     was custom prepared by Invitrogen Corporation. Briefly,
                     first strand cDNA was primed using oligo(dT) containing a
                     NotI site. Size fractionated double stranded cDNA was
                     ligated to EcoRV-NotI cleaved vector and electroporated
                     into E.coli."
ORIGIN      
        1 cgagagagag acaccaggca gagcatcaca accatgaatg cttttctagg aggctccctc
       61 ctgtttgcag cgtcgctgac atgcgcttct gctgctgcgg gaaggaagac cgatgttttc
      121 ggaggtgctc caggtggtag tggtgccttc agctctagtg cgccgcttgg cgcaggtgct
      181 ttaggtggcg gtgcgttggc tggcggtagt acgtcgcttg gcggcgctgc cccgtttggc
      241 ggcagcagtt tctctgcagg tgccgctggt ggtacgcccc ttggcggtgg
//

LOCUS       BM293318                 228 bp    mRNA    linear   EST 01-JUL-2002
DEFINITION  EST575860 AvSG Amblyomma variegatum cDNA clone AVABS41 5' end, mRNA
            sequence.
ACCESSION   BM293318
VERSION     BM293318.1  GI:21643285
KEYWORDS    EST.
SOURCE      Amblyomma variegatum
  ORGANISM  Amblyomma variegatum
            Eukaryota; Metazoa; Arthropoda; Chelicerata; Arachnida; Acari;
            Parasitiformes; Ixodida; Ixodoidea; Ixodidae; Amblyomma.
REFERENCE   1  (bases 1 to 228)
  AUTHORS   Nene,V., Lee,D., Quackenbush,J., Skilton,R., Mwaura,S.,
            Gardner,M.J. and Bishop,R.
  TITLE     AvGI, an index of genes transcribed in the salivary glands of the
            ixodid tick Amblyomma variegatum
  JOURNAL   Int. J. Parasitol. 32 (12), 1447-1456 (2002)
   PUBMED   12392910
COMMENT     Other_ESTs: EST575859
            Contact: Vish Nene
            Parasite Genomics Group
            The Institute for Genomic Research
            9712 Medical Center Drive, Rockville, MD 20850, USA
            Tel: 301-610-5968
            Fax: 301-838-0208
            Email: nene@tigr.org
            Seq primer: M13 reverse.
FEATURES             Location/Qualifiers
     source          1..228
                     /organism="Amblyomma variegatum"
                     /mol_type="mRNA"
                     /db_xref="taxon:34610"
                     /clone="AVABS41"
                     /tissue_type="Salivary glands"
                     /dev_stage="Adult"
                     /lab_host="E.coli strain DH10B-TonA"
                     /clone_lib="AvSG"
                     /note="Vector: pCMV-SPORT6.1; Salivary glands were
                     dissected on day five after initiation of feeding. Total
                     RNA was prepared using acid guanidium
                     thiocyanate-phenol-chloroform extraction. The cDNA library
                     was custom prepared by Invitrogen Corporation. Briefly,
                     first strand cDNA was primed using oligo(dT) containing a
                     NotI site. Size fractionated double stranded cDNA was
                     ligated to EcoRV-NotI cleaved vector and electroporated
                     into E.coli."
ORIGIN      
        1 tcgccatatg cagaggcgat aagtggctgc ggaagtataa ccactttaaa aatggcgtat
       61 acgttagcgc gaccgctggt caacgtttat aatgagaaga atgagctgtc cggcgccacc
      121 gtggcgctgc cggctgtgtt caaggcgccc atcaggcccg acatcgtcaa cttcgttcac
      181 atgaacatgg cgaaagaaca gccgccaacc gtacgccgtc tccaagga
//

LOCUS       BM293317                 172 bp    mRNA    linear   EST 01-JUL-2002
DEFINITION  EST575859 AvSG Amblyomma variegatum cDNA clone AVABS41 3' end, mRNA
            sequence.
ACCESSION   BM293317
VERSION     BM293317.1  GI:21643284
KEYWORDS    EST.
SOURCE      Amblyomma variegatum
  ORGANISM  Amblyomma variegatum
            Eukaryota; Metazoa; Arthropoda; Chelicerata; Arachnida; Acari;
            Parasitiformes; Ixodida; Ixodoidea; Ixodidae; Amblyomma.
REFERENCE   1  (bases 1 to 172)
  AUTHORS   Nene,V., Lee,D., Quackenbush,J., Skilton,R., Mwaura,S.,
            Gardner,M.J. and Bishop,R.
  TITLE     AvGI, an index of genes transcribed in the salivary glands of the
            ixodid tick Amblyomma variegatum
  JOURNAL   Int. J. Parasitol. 32 (12), 1447-1456 (2002)
   PUBMED   12392910
COMMENT     Other_ESTs: EST575860
            Contact: Vish Nene
            Parasite Genomics Group
            The Institute for Genomic Research
            9712 Medical Center Drive, Rockville, MD 20850, USA
            Tel: 301-610-5968
            Fax: 301-838-0208
            Email: nene@tigr.org
            Seq primer: M13 forward.
FEATURES             Location/Qualifiers
     source          1..172
                     /organism="Amblyomma variegatum"
                     /mol_type="mRNA"
                     /db_xref="taxon:34610"
                     /clone="AVABS41"
                     /tissue_type="Salivary glands"
                     /dev_stage="Adult"
                     /lab_host="E.coli strain DH10B-TonA"
                     /clone_lib="AvSG"
                     /note="Vector: pCMV-SPORT6.1; Salivary glands were
                     dissected on day five after initiation of feeding. Total
                     RNA was prepared using acid guanidium
                     thiocyanate-phenol-chloroform extraction. The cDNA library
                     was custom prepared by Invitrogen Corporation. Briefly,
                     first strand cDNA was primed using oligo(dT) containing a
                     NotI site. Size fractionated double stranded cDNA was
                     ligated to EcoRV-NotI cleaved vector and electroporated
                     into E.coli."
ORIGIN      
        1 gcgcggggcc cttattttat ttattccaag tacgggactt catttcttgg ctgctgctgt
       61 cttggctggc ttggccttgg ctgaaacctt gcccttctta ccaactttct tgggcttctc
      121 aactaccggg gccttggctt tgccaccctt tttcttgatt gcagctgctc cc
//

LOCUS       BM293316                 365 bp    mRNA    linear   EST 01-JUL-2002
DEFINITION  EST575858 AvSG Amblyomma variegatum cDNA clone AVABS40 5' end, mRNA
            sequence.
ACCESSION   BM293316
VERSION     BM293316.1  GI:21643283
KEYWORDS    EST.
SOURCE      Amblyomma variegatum
  ORGANISM  Amblyomma variegatum
            Eukaryota; Metazoa; Arthropoda; Chelicerata; Arachnida; Acari;
            Parasitiformes; Ixodida; Ixodoidea; Ixodidae; Amblyomma.
REFERENCE   1  (bases 1 to 365)
  AUTHORS   Nene,V., Lee,D., Quackenbush,J., Skilton,R., Mwaura,S.,
            Gardner,M.J. and Bishop,R.
  TITLE     AvGI, an index of genes transcribed in the salivary glands of the
            ixodid tick Amblyomma variegatum
  JOURNAL   Int. J. Parasitol. 32 (12), 1447-1456 (2002)
   PUBMED   12392910
COMMENT     Other_ESTs: EST575857
            Contact: Vish Nene
            Parasite Genomics Group
            The Institute for Genomic Research
            9712 Medical Center Drive, Rockville, MD 20850, USA
            Tel: 301-610-5968
            Fax: 301-838-0208
            Email: nene@tigr.org
            Seq primer: M13 reverse.
FEATURES             Location/Qualifiers
     source          1..365
                     /organism="Amblyomma variegatum"
                     /mol_type="mRNA"
                     /db_xref="taxon:34610"
                     /clone="AVABS40"
                     /tissue_type="Salivary glands"
                     /dev_stage="Adult"
                     /lab_host="E.coli strain DH10B-TonA"
                     /clone_lib="AvSG"
                     /note="Vector: pCMV-SPORT6.1; Salivary glands were
                     dissected on day five after initiation of feeding. Total
                     RNA was prepared using acid guanidium
                     thiocyanate-phenol-chloroform extraction. The cDNA library
                     was custom prepared by Invitrogen Corporation. Briefly,
                     first strand cDNA was primed using oligo(dT) containing a
                     NotI site. Size fractionated double stranded cDNA was
                     ligated to EcoRV-NotI cleaved vector and electroporated
                     into E.coli."
ORIGIN      
        1 gggaacgcgt taggtttgtg cttgaacttg gcagtttaac gagtagtttg aggattttct
       61 aggttttgac ggttatacaa gatgggcgga tcacaaagta gtgccattcc tggaggtggt
      121 acggaaggat accacgtcct gcgggtacaa gagaattctc ctggacataa agctgggctg
      181 gaagctttct ttgacttcat tgttgccatt gggaatacac gcttgaacca agataacgat
      241 atgctcaagg atgttctgaa ggccaacatc gaaaagccca tagtgatgac cgtgtacagc
      301 agcaaaactc agacagtacg ggatgttgaa attgtgcctt catccatgtg gggcgggcat
      361 ggcct
//

LOCUS       BM293315                 196 bp    mRNA    linear   EST 01-JUL-2002
DEFINITION  EST575857 AvSG Amblyomma variegatum cDNA clone AVABS40 3' end, mRNA
            sequence.
ACCESSION   BM293315
VERSION     BM293315.1  GI:21643282
KEYWORDS    EST.
SOURCE      Amblyomma variegatum
  ORGANISM  Amblyomma variegatum
            Eukaryota; Metazoa; Arthropoda; Chelicerata; Arachnida; Acari;
            Parasitiformes; Ixodida; Ixodoidea; Ixodidae; Amblyomma.
REFERENCE   1  (bases 1 to 196)
  AUTHORS   Nene,V., Lee,D., Quackenbush,J., Skilton,R., Mwaura,S.,
            Gardner,M.J. and Bishop,R.
  TITLE     AvGI, an index of genes transcribed in the salivary glands of the
            ixodid tick Amblyomma variegatum
  JOURNAL   Int. J. Parasitol. 32 (12), 1447-1456 (2002)
   PUBMED   12392910
COMMENT     Other_ESTs: EST575858
            Contact: Vish Nene
            Parasite Genomics Group
            The Institute for Genomic Research
            9712 Medical Center Drive, Rockville, MD 20850, USA
            Tel: 301-610-5968
            Fax: 301-838-0208
            Email: nene@tigr.org
            Seq primer: M13 forward.
FEATURES             Location/Qualifiers
     source          1..196
                     /organism="Amblyomma variegatum"
                     /mol_type="mRNA"
                     /db_xref="taxon:34610"
                     /clone="AVABS40"
                     /tissue_type="Salivary glands"
                     /dev_stage="Adult"
                     /lab_host="E.coli strain DH10B-TonA"
                     /clone_lib="AvSG"
                     /note="Vector: pCMV-SPORT6.1; Salivary glands were
                     dissected on day five after initiation of feeding. Total
                     RNA was prepared using acid guanidium
                     thiocyanate-phenol-chloroform extraction. The cDNA library
                     was custom prepared by Invitrogen Corporation. Briefly,
                     first strand cDNA was primed using oligo(dT) containing a
                     NotI site. Size fractionated double stranded cDNA was
                     ligated to EcoRV-NotI cleaved vector and electroporated
                     into E.coli."
ORIGIN      
        1 gcacattatt ttctttttat tctttctttg ctggaaaacc tctacaccaa ttccaagatc
       61 cactttttct ttaatgactt gaatggttta ctgccccgaa agggaagaga ttcagtgtct
      121 cccagaagaa tgactaacag cgtgtgacag gtcggccaag cgaaagtggc agcatccaca
      181 cacacacagt ggtcac
//

LOCUS       BM293314                 467 bp    mRNA    linear   EST 01-JUL-2002
DEFINITION  EST575856 AvSG Amblyomma variegatum cDNA clone AVABS38 5' end, mRNA
            sequence.
ACCESSION   BM293314
VERSION     BM293314.1  GI:21643281
KEYWORDS    EST.
SOURCE      Amblyomma variegatum
  ORGANISM  Amblyomma variegatum
            Eukaryota; Metazoa; Arthropoda; Chelicerata; Arachnida; Acari;
            Parasitiformes; Ixodida; Ixodoidea; Ixodidae; Amblyomma.
REFERENCE   1  (bases 1 to 467)
  AUTHORS   Nene,V., Lee,D., Quackenbush,J., Skilton,R., Mwaura,S.,
            Gardner,M.J. and Bishop,R.
  TITLE     AvGI, an index of genes transcribed in the salivary glands of the
            ixodid tick Amblyomma variegatum
  JOURNAL   Int. J. Parasitol. 32 (12), 1447-1456 (2002)
   PUBMED   12392910
COMMENT     Other_ESTs: EST575855
            Contact: Vish Nene
            Parasite Genomics Group
            The Institute for Genomic Research
            9712 Medical Center Drive, Rockville, MD 20850, USA
            Tel: 301-610-5968
            Fax: 301-838-0208
            Email: nene@tigr.org
            Seq primer: M13 reverse.
FEATURES             Location/Qualifiers
     source          1..467
                     /organism="Amblyomma variegatum"
                     /mol_type="mRNA"
                     /db_xref="taxon:34610"
                     /clone="AVABS38"
                     /tissue_type="Salivary glands"
                     /dev_stage="Adult"
                     /lab_host="E.coli strain DH10B-TonA"
                     /clone_lib="AvSG"
                     /note="Vector: pCMV-SPORT6.1; Salivary glands were
                     dissected on day five after initiation of feeding. Total
                     RNA was prepared using acid guanidium
                     thiocyanate-phenol-chloroform extraction. The cDNA library
                     was custom prepared by Invitrogen Corporation. Briefly,
                     first strand cDNA was primed using oligo(dT) containing a
                     NotI site. Size fractionated double stranded cDNA was
                     ligated to EcoRV-NotI cleaved vector and electroporated
                     into E.coli."
ORIGIN      
        1 caacaagcga cggcaagtca aacacgcctt tgacatttgt gtgtggataa gtgcaccggc
       61 ggccggatac agcagcatcc aagatgttgg gattatagac caagctactg gtccgatggt
      121 aaagcgcaaa aggctggatc atgctgtaca caggaagaaa agcgtcccga agacatctca
      181 ctcgaacgcg ctcccaaaac gctccgcgcc ttggctcgcc cagcagcgga ccgagcactg
      241 cggttgcgga ggatggtgtc cacgaaaaac aagaggccaa aggtgccgtg caagtgcaac
      301 gatcgagcct gcgtgttacc aagcggccac gcaaagacgc cagcccgccg cccagtgcgt
      361 ctgccaaccc ggcctcctcc agcaacgcgg ctgccaacaa gaaatctgcc gtgtcaaagc
      421 aaggtggtgc tgatggcggc aggacacgtc gtccatggga gctgtgg
//

LOCUS       BM293313                 458 bp    mRNA    linear   EST 01-JUL-2002
DEFINITION  EST575855 AvSG Amblyomma variegatum cDNA clone AVABS38 3' end, mRNA
            sequence.
ACCESSION   BM293313
VERSION     BM293313.1  GI:21643280
KEYWORDS    EST.
SOURCE      Amblyomma variegatum
  ORGANISM  Amblyomma variegatum
            Eukaryota; Metazoa; Arthropoda; Chelicerata; Arachnida; Acari;
            Parasitiformes; Ixodida; Ixodoidea; Ixodidae; Amblyomma.
REFERENCE   1  (bases 1 to 458)
  AUTHORS   Nene,V., Lee,D., Quackenbush,J., Skilton,R., Mwaura,S.,
            Gardner,M.J. and Bishop,R.
  TITLE     AvGI, an index of genes transcribed in the salivary glands of the
            ixodid tick Amblyomma variegatum
  JOURNAL   Int. J. Parasitol. 32 (12), 1447-1456 (2002)
   PUBMED   12392910
COMMENT     Other_ESTs: EST575856
            Contact: Vish Nene
            Parasite Genomics Group
            The Institute for Genomic Research
            9712 Medical Center Drive, Rockville, MD 20850, USA
            Tel: 301-610-5968
            Fax: 301-838-0208
            Email: nene@tigr.org
            Seq primer: M13 forward.
FEATURES             Location/Qualifiers
     source          1..458
                     /organism="Amblyomma variegatum"
                     /mol_type="mRNA"
                     /db_xref="taxon:34610"
                     /clone="AVABS38"
                     /tissue_type="Salivary glands"
                     /dev_stage="Adult"
                     /lab_host="E.coli strain DH10B-TonA"
                     /clone_lib="AvSG"
                     /note="Vector: pCMV-SPORT6.1; Salivary glands were
                     dissected on day five after initiation of feeding. Total
                     RNA was prepared using acid guanidium
                     thiocyanate-phenol-chloroform extraction. The cDNA library
                     was custom prepared by Invitrogen Corporation. Briefly,
                     first strand cDNA was primed using oligo(dT) containing a
                     NotI site. Size fractionated double stranded cDNA was
                     ligated to EcoRV-NotI cleaved vector and electroporated
                     into E.coli."
ORIGIN      
        1 aggggaccat actgcacaat agcattccat accacagtaa caatgcacca gcagattcta
       61 tttacaccca aagcctcata ataagcaaaa gtgaacacta caatagtgta ataaataatg
      121 gtctccaaca gttctctata atacaggact atgtacaatg agcgagctga atgaacgttc
      181 caagtctagg tggctttgct ttcagagttg gatgaggcaa tctgtgcagc aaggtcggca
      241 aactttgcaa catagtccac actgttctca ttcatgaggc actgtagctg ggtgtcaaca
      301 tcaggtgcca gtcttgagat ggaatccatg ctcgagctct ccaaggctaa gacaggtggc
      361 tcaggcactc tcaatggtgt tcctacctgg gttattttaa gcggcgagtc caaattgttc
      421 agcaaggaac ttagagaaaa gtttgagccc tctccgtt
//

LOCUS       BM293312                 257 bp    mRNA    linear   EST 01-JUL-2002
DEFINITION  EST575854 AvSG Amblyomma variegatum cDNA clone AVABS37 5' end, mRNA
            sequence.
ACCESSION   BM293312
VERSION     BM293312.1  GI:21643279
KEYWORDS    EST.
SOURCE      Amblyomma variegatum
  ORGANISM  Amblyomma variegatum
            Eukaryota; Metazoa; Arthropoda; Chelicerata; Arachnida; Acari;
            Parasitiformes; Ixodida; Ixodoidea; Ixodidae; Amblyomma.
REFERENCE   1  (bases 1 to 257)
  AUTHORS   Nene,V., Lee,D., Quackenbush,J., Skilton,R., Mwaura,S.,
            Gardner,M.J. and Bishop,R.
  TITLE     AvGI, an index of genes transcribed in the salivary glands of the
            ixodid tick Amblyomma variegatum
  JOURNAL   Int. J. Parasitol. 32 (12), 1447-1456 (2002)
   PUBMED   12392910
COMMENT     Contact: Vish Nene
            Parasite Genomics Group
            The Institute for Genomic Research
            9712 Medical Center Drive, Rockville, MD 20850, USA
            Tel: 301-610-5968
            Fax: 301-838-0208
            Email: nene@tigr.org
            Seq primer: M13 reverse.
FEATURES             Location/Qualifiers
     source          1..257
                     /organism="Amblyomma variegatum"
                     /mol_type="mRNA"
                     /db_xref="taxon:34610"
                     /clone="AVABS37"
                     /tissue_type="Salivary glands"
                     /dev_stage="Adult"
                     /lab_host="E.coli strain DH10B-TonA"
                     /clone_lib="AvSG"
                     /note="Vector: pCMV-SPORT6.1; Salivary glands were
                     dissected on day five after initiation of feeding. Total
                     RNA was prepared using acid guanidium
                     thiocyanate-phenol-chloroform extraction. The cDNA library
                     was custom prepared by Invitrogen Corporation. Briefly,
                     first strand cDNA was primed using oligo(dT) containing a
                     NotI site. Size fractionated double stranded cDNA was
                     ligated to EcoRV-NotI cleaved vector and electroporated
                     into E.coli."
ORIGIN      
        1 tgcgcctaac ctactaccga ctgttcgcgt tgtgtctgcg ccggccagtg atgacggcag
       61 ctctggaagc gtcagtatgg agaatggagg gaacaacgtg gcggacaacg agaggctcag
      121 cataaggttg accgtaccca aactgctgga tgctgctagg gagttagaaa atgctgcggg
      181 cggtttctct gaacgcacga cgcctggccc gcgagcaaca actgacaaga agacgtgcgc
      241 aggcgacata gtggctg
//

LOCUS       BM293311                 666 bp    mRNA    linear   EST 01-JUL-2002
DEFINITION  EST575853 AvSG Amblyomma variegatum cDNA clone AVABS35 5' end, mRNA
            sequence.
ACCESSION   BM293311
VERSION     BM293311.1  GI:21643278
KEYWORDS    EST.
SOURCE      Amblyomma variegatum
  ORGANISM  Amblyomma variegatum
            Eukaryota; Metazoa; Arthropoda; Chelicerata; Arachnida; Acari;
            Parasitiformes; Ixodida; Ixodoidea; Ixodidae; Amblyomma.
REFERENCE   1  (bases 1 to 666)
  AUTHORS   Nene,V., Lee,D., Quackenbush,J., Skilton,R., Mwaura,S.,
            Gardner,M.J. and Bishop,R.
  TITLE     AvGI, an index of genes transcribed in the salivary glands of the
            ixodid tick Amblyomma variegatum
  JOURNAL   Int. J. Parasitol. 32 (12), 1447-1456 (2002)
   PUBMED   12392910
COMMENT     Other_ESTs: EST575852
            Contact: Vish Nene
            Parasite Genomics Group
            The Institute for Genomic Research
            9712 Medical Center Drive, Rockville, MD 20850, USA
            Tel: 301-610-5968
            Fax: 301-838-0208
            Email: nene@tigr.org
            Seq primer: M13 reverse.
FEATURES             Location/Qualifiers
     source          1..666
                     /organism="Amblyomma variegatum"
                     /mol_type="mRNA"
                     /db_xref="taxon:34610"
                     /clone="AVABS35"
                     /tissue_type="Salivary glands"
                     /dev_stage="Adult"
                     /lab_host="E.coli strain DH10B-TonA"
                     /clone_lib="AvSG"
                     /note="Vector: pCMV-SPORT6.1; Salivary glands were
                     dissected on day five after initiation of feeding. Total
                     RNA was prepared using acid guanidium
                     thiocyanate-phenol-chloroform extraction. The cDNA library
                     was custom prepared by Invitrogen Corporation. Briefly,
                     first strand cDNA was primed using oligo(dT) containing a
                     NotI site. Size fractionated double stranded cDNA was
                     ligated to EcoRV-NotI cleaved vector and electroporated
                     into E.coli."
ORIGIN      
        1 cgagagagag acaccaggca gagcatcaca accatgaatg cttttctagg aggctccctc
       61 ctgtttgcag cgtcgctgac atgcgcttct gctgctgcgg gaaggaagac cgatgttttc
      121 ggaggtgctc caggtggtag tggtgccttc agctctagtg cgccgcttgg cgcaggtgct
      181 ttaggtggcg gtgcgttggc tggcggtagt acgtcgcttg gcggcgctgc cccgtttggc
      241 ggcagcagtt tctctgcagg tgccgctggt ggtacgcccc ttggcggtgg tgctttcggc
      301 ggcagtacct cgtttggcct aggcggtttc actggaggtt ccactggtgg tgcaacgctt
      361 ggcggtagtt ccgtcggagg cgccggcccg ttgggtttcg ccgggggtgc gcagcttgac
      421 ggtgcgtcgg gagcgggttc acctggcagt cctggaggac cttcctcctg gagcattggc
      481 actcacggtg ttggttctca aggtggccgt ttcaccggtg gctcttcatg gagaggctct
      541 gcgtacggcg ctggttctca cggtcgaggt tttgggttca gctatggcac tggcggcgct
      601 ggtggatttg gcgtgccagg atttggaggc cacggagtct catggcaagc gccttcggga
      661 gggttc
//

LOCUS       BM293310                 130 bp    mRNA    linear   EST 01-JUL-2002
DEFINITION  EST575852 AvSG Amblyomma variegatum cDNA clone AVABS35 3' end, mRNA
            sequence.
ACCESSION   BM293310
VERSION     BM293310.1  GI:21643277
KEYWORDS    EST.
SOURCE      Amblyomma variegatum
  ORGANISM  Amblyomma variegatum
            Eukaryota; Metazoa; Arthropoda; Chelicerata; Arachnida; Acari;
            Parasitiformes; Ixodida; Ixodoidea; Ixodidae; Amblyomma.
REFERENCE   1  (bases 1 to 130)
  AUTHORS   Nene,V., Lee,D., Quackenbush,J., Skilton,R., Mwaura,S.,
            Gardner,M.J. and Bishop,R.
  TITLE     AvGI, an index of genes transcribed in the salivary glands of the
            ixodid tick Amblyomma variegatum
  JOURNAL   Int. J. Parasitol. 32 (12), 1447-1456 (2002)
   PUBMED   12392910
COMMENT     Other_ESTs: EST575853
            Contact: Vish Nene
            Parasite Genomics Group
            The Institute for Genomic Research
            9712 Medical Center Drive, Rockville, MD 20850, USA
            Tel: 301-610-5968
            Fax: 301-838-0208
            Email: nene@tigr.org
            Seq primer: M13 forward.
FEATURES             Location/Qualifiers
     source          1..130
                     /organism="Amblyomma variegatum"
                     /mol_type="mRNA"
                     /db_xref="taxon:34610"
                     /clone="AVABS35"
                     /tissue_type="Salivary glands"
                     /dev_stage="Adult"
                     /lab_host="E.coli strain DH10B-TonA"
                     /clone_lib="AvSG"
                     /note="Vector: pCMV-SPORT6.1; Salivary glands were
                     dissected on day five after initiation of feeding. Total
                     RNA was prepared using acid guanidium
                     thiocyanate-phenol-chloroform extraction. The cDNA library
                     was custom prepared by Invitrogen Corporation. Briefly,
                     first strand cDNA was primed using oligo(dT) containing a
                     NotI site. Size fractionated double stranded cDNA was
                     ligated to EcoRV-NotI cleaved vector and electroporated
                     into E.coli."
ORIGIN      
        1 aaggaaagag tagctttatt tagtttggaa tcatctttag gagcagttat acctcattgg
       61 tactatacgc tggacgcact tcccagtttt cccttggagc agctgttgtc actgtcactg
      121 ttgtcctggg
//

LOCUS       BM293309                 456 bp    mRNA    linear   EST 01-JUL-2002
DEFINITION  EST575851 AvSG Amblyomma variegatum cDNA clone AVABS34 5' end, mRNA
            sequence.
ACCESSION   BM293309
VERSION     BM293309.1  GI:21643276
KEYWORDS    EST.
SOURCE      Amblyomma variegatum
  ORGANISM  Amblyomma variegatum
            Eukaryota; Metazoa; Arthropoda; Chelicerata; Arachnida; Acari;
            Parasitiformes; Ixodida; Ixodoidea; Ixodidae; Amblyomma.
REFERENCE   1  (bases 1 to 456)
  AUTHORS   Nene,V., Lee,D., Quackenbush,J., Skilton,R., Mwaura,S.,
            Gardner,M.J. and Bishop,R.
  TITLE     AvGI, an index of genes transcribed in the salivary glands of the
            ixodid tick Amblyomma variegatum
  JOURNAL   Int. J. Parasitol. 32 (12), 1447-1456 (2002)
   PUBMED   12392910
COMMENT     Other_ESTs: EST575850
            Contact: Vish Nene
            Parasite Genomics Group
            The Institute for Genomic Research
            9712 Medical Center Drive, Rockville, MD 20850, USA
            Tel: 301-610-5968
            Fax: 301-838-0208
            Email: nene@tigr.org
            Seq primer: M13 reverse.
FEATURES             Location/Qualifiers
     source          1..456
                     /organism="Amblyomma variegatum"
                     /mol_type="mRNA"
                     /db_xref="taxon:34610"
                     /clone="AVABS34"
                     /tissue_type="Salivary glands"
                     /dev_stage="Adult"
                     /lab_host="E.coli strain DH10B-TonA"
                     /clone_lib="AvSG"
                     /note="Vector: pCMV-SPORT6.1; Salivary glands were
                     dissected on day five after initiation of feeding. Total
                     RNA was prepared using acid guanidium
                     thiocyanate-phenol-chloroform extraction. The cDNA library
                     was custom prepared by Invitrogen Corporation. Briefly,
                     first strand cDNA was primed using oligo(dT) containing a
                     NotI site. Size fractionated double stranded cDNA was
                     ligated to EcoRV-NotI cleaved vector and electroporated
                     into E.coli."
ORIGIN      
        1 ggccagcaag tgggccgccc cctgctgtgg gtggtgcagc cccagcccct ggcagcgggg
       61 gtggcgcccc gccccccaag aagaaaaaga agctggcaga caagatcctt cctccacggg
      121 tgcgggacct ggtgcccgag tcacaggcct acatggactt attggcgttc gagcgcaagc
      181 tggacttcac catcatgcgc aagcgattgg acatccagga ggccctcaag cgccccatga
      241 agcaaaaacg aaagctgcgc atcttcatct cgaacacctt ctacccgggc aagatgtgcg
      301 gcgggggtga tggggtggac ggagtgggcg tggatggagt ggcggctgag ggcacggtgc
      361 cctcctggga gctgcgtgtc gagggccgcc tgctggagga gcagcccaag gggggagtcg
      421 gcacgtggtg gccagcgcaa attctcccct cttctc
//

LOCUS       BM293308                 135 bp    mRNA    linear   EST 01-JUL-2002
DEFINITION  EST575850 AvSG Amblyomma variegatum cDNA clone AVABS34 3' end, mRNA
            sequence.
ACCESSION   BM293308
VERSION     BM293308.1  GI:21643275
KEYWORDS    EST.
SOURCE      Amblyomma variegatum
  ORGANISM  Amblyomma variegatum
            Eukaryota; Metazoa; Arthropoda; Chelicerata; Arachnida; Acari;
            Parasitiformes; Ixodida; Ixodoidea; Ixodidae; Amblyomma.
REFERENCE   1  (bases 1 to 135)
  AUTHORS   Nene,V., Lee,D., Quackenbush,J., Skilton,R., Mwaura,S.,
            Gardner,M.J. and Bishop,R.
  TITLE     AvGI, an index of genes transcribed in the salivary glands of the
            ixodid tick Amblyomma variegatum
  JOURNAL   Int. J. Parasitol. 32 (12), 1447-1456 (2002)
   PUBMED   12392910
COMMENT     Other_ESTs: EST575851
            Contact: Vish Nene
            Parasite Genomics Group
            The Institute for Genomic Research
            9712 Medical Center Drive, Rockville, MD 20850, USA
            Tel: 301-610-5968
            Fax: 301-838-0208
            Email: nene@tigr.org
            Seq primer: M13 forward.
FEATURES             Location/Qualifiers
     source          1..135
                     /organism="Amblyomma variegatum"
                     /mol_type="mRNA"
                     /db_xref="taxon:34610"
                     /clone="AVABS34"
                     /tissue_type="Salivary glands"
                     /dev_stage="Adult"
                     /lab_host="E.coli strain DH10B-TonA"
                     /clone_lib="AvSG"
                     /note="Vector: pCMV-SPORT6.1; Salivary glands were
                     dissected on day five after initiation of feeding. Total
                     RNA was prepared using acid guanidium
                     thiocyanate-phenol-chloroform extraction. The cDNA library
                     was custom prepared by Invitrogen Corporation. Briefly,
                     first strand cDNA was primed using oligo(dT) containing a
                     NotI site. Size fractionated double stranded cDNA was
                     ligated to EcoRV-NotI cleaved vector and electroporated
                     into E.coli."
ORIGIN      
        1 ggatgaacag cagtttattc acttatttaa tatactctcg gggccatcaa ctgagggctg
       61 gccagccccc aaaatacatg gaaaacatgt tcagggattt cggataccca ggggctgctc
      121 cagctcaact ctccg
//

LOCUS       BM293307                 491 bp    mRNA    linear   EST 01-JUL-2002
DEFINITION  EST575849 AvSG Amblyomma variegatum cDNA clone AVABS33 5' end, mRNA
            sequence.
ACCESSION   BM293307
VERSION     BM293307.1  GI:21643274
KEYWORDS    EST.
SOURCE      Amblyomma variegatum
  ORGANISM  Amblyomma variegatum
            Eukaryota; Metazoa; Arthropoda; Chelicerata; Arachnida; Acari;
            Parasitiformes; Ixodida; Ixodoidea; Ixodidae; Amblyomma.
REFERENCE   1  (bases 1 to 491)
  AUTHORS   Nene,V., Lee,D., Quackenbush,J., Skilton,R., Mwaura,S.,
            Gardner,M.J. and Bishop,R.
  TITLE     AvGI, an index of genes transcribed in the salivary glands of the
            ixodid tick Amblyomma variegatum
  JOURNAL   Int. J. Parasitol. 32 (12), 1447-1456 (2002)
   PUBMED   12392910
COMMENT     Contact: Vish Nene
            Parasite Genomics Group
            The Institute for Genomic Research
            9712 Medical Center Drive, Rockville, MD 20850, USA
            Tel: 301-610-5968
            Fax: 301-838-0208
            Email: nene@tigr.org
            Seq primer: M13 reverse.
FEATURES             Location/Qualifiers
     source          1..491
                     /organism="Amblyomma variegatum"
                     /mol_type="mRNA"
                     /db_xref="taxon:34610"
                     /clone="AVABS33"
                     /tissue_type="Salivary glands"
                     /dev_stage="Adult"
                     /lab_host="E.coli strain DH10B-TonA"
                     /clone_lib="AvSG"
                     /note="Vector: pCMV-SPORT6.1; Salivary glands were
                     dissected on day five after initiation of feeding. Total
                     RNA was prepared using acid guanidium
                     thiocyanate-phenol-chloroform extraction. The cDNA library
                     was custom prepared by Invitrogen Corporation. Briefly,
                     first strand cDNA was primed using oligo(dT) containing a
                     NotI site. Size fractionated double stranded cDNA was
                     ligated to EcoRV-NotI cleaved vector and electroporated
                     into E.coli."
ORIGIN      
        1 ccgtcccaga ggtcgtagga acggtcaccg gagattcaac tgttagctca ggcacgttcg
       61 gaggagtctc tgttggaacc attggaactc cttgggggcc attcggcttc ccttacggat
      121 acttccctgg atctgggatc cacgggagat tcccttattt cccaggcttt tcgggatacc
      181 ctggtttctc cggctcttgg ggtcctttcg gcgctttccc tggtacttat ccaggttacc
      241 caggaaattt cctgaggagg ccacttgggc catatgggcc tctaggtggc tactacggcc
      301 caggtggcct atcaggactg ttcggaggat atccgggttc gttggggggc taccccggtt
      361 acggactctc aggtctatat ggcggttatc caggttacgg tggttacttt ggtcgcacgt
      421 cagcgctcgg tctttctagt ccatggggat acacaggggc attaagctcc tttggctatc
      481 caggttcgct t
//

LOCUS       BM293306                 139 bp    mRNA    linear   EST 01-JUL-2002
DEFINITION  EST575848 AvSG Amblyomma variegatum cDNA clone AVABS32 5' end, mRNA
            sequence.
ACCESSION   BM293306
VERSION     BM293306.1  GI:21643273
KEYWORDS    EST.
SOURCE      Amblyomma variegatum
  ORGANISM  Amblyomma variegatum
            Eukaryota; Metazoa; Arthropoda; Chelicerata; Arachnida; Acari;
            Parasitiformes; Ixodida; Ixodoidea; Ixodidae; Amblyomma.
REFERENCE   1  (bases 1 to 139)
  AUTHORS   Nene,V., Lee,D., Quackenbush,J., Skilton,R., Mwaura,S.,
            Gardner,M.J. and Bishop,R.
  TITLE     AvGI, an index of genes transcribed in the salivary glands of the
            ixodid tick Amblyomma variegatum
  JOURNAL   Int. J. Parasitol. 32 (12), 1447-1456 (2002)
   PUBMED   12392910
COMMENT     Contact: Vish Nene
            Parasite Genomics Group
            The Institute for Genomic Research
            9712 Medical Center Drive, Rockville, MD 20850, USA
            Tel: 301-610-5968
            Fax: 301-838-0208
            Email: nene@tigr.org
            Seq primer: M13 reverse.
FEATURES             Location/Qualifiers
     source          1..139
                     /organism="Amblyomma variegatum"
                     /mol_type="mRNA"
                     /db_xref="taxon:34610"
                     /clone="AVABS32"
                     /tissue_type="Salivary glands"
                     /dev_stage="Adult"
                     /lab_host="E.coli strain DH10B-TonA"
                     /clone_lib="AvSG"
                     /note="Vector: pCMV-SPORT6.1; Salivary glands were
                     dissected on day five after initiation of feeding. Total
                     RNA was prepared using acid guanidium
                     thiocyanate-phenol-chloroform extraction. The cDNA library
                     was custom prepared by Invitrogen Corporation. Briefly,
                     first strand cDNA was primed using oligo(dT) containing a
                     NotI site. Size fractionated double stranded cDNA was
                     ligated to EcoRV-NotI cleaved vector and electroporated
                     into E.coli."
ORIGIN      
        1 cgaaagggaa aaggagagaa gcgtcgccgc gcagtggtgg tggtggcagc atgcgcctgt
       61 tcagccgcaa gagccggtcg tttactctgc gcccggagcc ggcgaccggg cgcggcccgg
      121 agctcagttc ggtgcccga
//

LOCUS       BM293305                 420 bp    mRNA    linear   EST 01-JUL-2002
DEFINITION  EST575847 AvSG Amblyomma variegatum cDNA clone AVABS31 5' end, mRNA
            sequence.
ACCESSION   BM293305
VERSION     BM293305.1  GI:21643272
KEYWORDS    EST.
SOURCE      Amblyomma variegatum
  ORGANISM  Amblyomma variegatum
            Eukaryota; Metazoa; Arthropoda; Chelicerata; Arachnida; Acari;
            Parasitiformes; Ixodida; Ixodoidea; Ixodidae; Amblyomma.
REFERENCE   1  (bases 1 to 420)
  AUTHORS   Nene,V., Lee,D., Quackenbush,J., Skilton,R., Mwaura,S.,
            Gardner,M.J. and Bishop,R.
  TITLE     AvGI, an index of genes transcribed in the salivary glands of the
            ixodid tick Amblyomma variegatum
  JOURNAL   Int. J. Parasitol. 32 (12), 1447-1456 (2002)
   PUBMED   12392910
COMMENT     Other_ESTs: EST575846
            Contact: Vish Nene
            Parasite Genomics Group
            The Institute for Genomic Research
            9712 Medical Center Drive, Rockville, MD 20850, USA
            Tel: 301-610-5968
            Fax: 301-838-0208
            Email: nene@tigr.org
            Seq primer: M13 reverse.
FEATURES             Location/Qualifiers
     source          1..420
                     /organism="Amblyomma variegatum"
                     /mol_type="mRNA"
                     /db_xref="taxon:34610"
                     /clone="AVABS31"
                     /tissue_type="Salivary glands"
                     /dev_stage="Adult"
                     /lab_host="E.coli strain DH10B-TonA"
                     /clone_lib="AvSG"
                     /note="Vector: pCMV-SPORT6.1; Salivary glands were
                     dissected on day five after initiation of feeding. Total
                     RNA was prepared using acid guanidium
                     thiocyanate-phenol-chloroform extraction. The cDNA library
                     was custom prepared by Invitrogen Corporation. Briefly,
                     first strand cDNA was primed using oligo(dT) containing a
                     NotI site. Size fractionated double stranded cDNA was
                     ligated to EcoRV-NotI cleaved vector and electroporated
                     into E.coli."
ORIGIN      
        1 cgagaaaaag acaccaggca gagcaccaca accatgaatg cttttcttgc aggctccctc
       61 ctgtttgcag cgtcgctgac atgcgcttct gctgctgcgg gaaggaagac cgatgttttc
      121 ggaggtgctc caggtggtag tggtgccttc agctctagtg cgccgcttgg cgcaggtgct
      181 ttaggtggcg gtgcgttggc tggcggtagt acgtcgcttg gcggcgctgc cccgtttggc
      241 ggcagcagtt tctctgcagg tgccgctggt ggtacgcccc ttggcggtgg tgctttcggc
      301 ggcagtacct cgtttggcct aggcggtttc actggaggtt ccactggtgg tgcaacgctt
      361 ggcggtagtt ccgtcggagg cgccggcccg ttgggtttcg ccgggggtgc gcagcttgac
//

LOCUS       BM293304                 537 bp    mRNA    linear   EST 01-JUL-2002
DEFINITION  EST575846 AvSG Amblyomma variegatum cDNA clone AVABS31 3' end, mRNA
            sequence.
ACCESSION   BM293304
VERSION     BM293304.1  GI:21643271
KEYWORDS    EST.
SOURCE      Amblyomma variegatum
  ORGANISM  Amblyomma variegatum
            Eukaryota; Metazoa; Arthropoda; Chelicerata; Arachnida; Acari;
            Parasitiformes; Ixodida; Ixodoidea; Ixodidae; Amblyomma.
REFERENCE   1  (bases 1 to 537)
  AUTHORS   Nene,V., Lee,D., Quackenbush,J., Skilton,R., Mwaura,S.,
            Gardner,M.J. and Bishop,R.
  TITLE     AvGI, an index of genes transcribed in the salivary glands of the
            ixodid tick Amblyomma variegatum
  JOURNAL   Int. J. Parasitol. 32 (12), 1447-1456 (2002)
   PUBMED   12392910
COMMENT     Other_ESTs: EST575847
            Contact: Vish Nene
            Parasite Genomics Group
            The Institute for Genomic Research
            9712 Medical Center Drive, Rockville, MD 20850, USA
            Tel: 301-610-5968
            Fax: 301-838-0208
            Email: nene@tigr.org
            Seq primer: M13 forward.
FEATURES             Location/Qualifiers
     source          1..537
                     /organism="Amblyomma variegatum"
                     /mol_type="mRNA"
                     /db_xref="taxon:34610"
                     /clone="AVABS31"
                     /tissue_type="Salivary glands"
                     /dev_stage="Adult"
                     /lab_host="E.coli strain DH10B-TonA"
                     /clone_lib="AvSG"
                     /note="Vector: pCMV-SPORT6.1; Salivary glands were
                     dissected on day five after initiation of feeding. Total
                     RNA was prepared using acid guanidium
                     thiocyanate-phenol-chloroform extraction. The cDNA library
                     was custom prepared by Invitrogen Corporation. Briefly,
                     first strand cDNA was primed using oligo(dT) containing a
                     NotI site. Size fractionated double stranded cDNA was
                     ligated to EcoRV-NotI cleaved vector and electroporated
                     into E.coli."
ORIGIN      
        1 aaggaaagag tagctttatt tagtttgtaa tcatctttag gagcagttat acctcattgg
       61 tactatacgc tggacgcact tcccagtttt cccttggagc agctgttgtc actgtcactg
      121 ttgtcctgtg gtggcggaag caccttcctt cggtgaaggc gtctgatcac ttccagatcc
      181 gcttgaccca agcgtggaac caccgctggc agcatgcgcg ccgaaagcac ctccaaaggc
      241 aggagccccg aatccggaac tgcttccgtg tggggaacca aagccgccac caaagccacc
      301 gccaaaaccg ctgctatagc caccgtcgaa gccgccgccg tagctgccgc cgaatccacc
      361 gccgtagctg cctccgaaac cgctgccata gccgcctcca aaaccgctgc cgtagcctcc
      421 aggatatcca ccgctaaatc cgtatgcacc aaatccagga gtatagacct cgtagctacc
      481 cgacggactg aaaccaccag acccccactg gaaaccctcc gaaggcgctt gccatga
//

LOCUS       BM293303                 494 bp    mRNA    linear   EST 01-JUL-2002
DEFINITION  EST575845 AvSG Amblyomma variegatum cDNA clone AVABS30 5' end, mRNA
            sequence.
ACCESSION   BM293303
VERSION     BM293303.1  GI:21643270
KEYWORDS    EST.
SOURCE      Amblyomma variegatum
  ORGANISM  Amblyomma variegatum
            Eukaryota; Metazoa; Arthropoda; Chelicerata; Arachnida; Acari;
            Parasitiformes; Ixodida; Ixodoidea; Ixodidae; Amblyomma.
REFERENCE   1  (bases 1 to 494)
  AUTHORS   Nene,V., Lee,D., Quackenbush,J., Skilton,R., Mwaura,S.,
            Gardner,M.J. and Bishop,R.
  TITLE     AvGI, an index of genes transcribed in the salivary glands of the
            ixodid tick Amblyomma variegatum
  JOURNAL   Int. J. Parasitol. 32 (12), 1447-1456 (2002)
   PUBMED   12392910
COMMENT     Contact: Vish Nene
            Parasite Genomics Group
            The Institute for Genomic Research
            9712 Medical Center Drive, Rockville, MD 20850, USA
            Tel: 301-610-5968
            Fax: 301-838-0208
            Email: nene@tigr.org
            Seq primer: M13 reverse.
FEATURES             Location/Qualifiers
     source          1..494
                     /organism="Amblyomma variegatum"
                     /mol_type="mRNA"
                     /db_xref="taxon:34610"
                     /clone="AVABS30"
                     /tissue_type="Salivary glands"
                     /dev_stage="Adult"
                     /lab_host="E.coli strain DH10B-TonA"
                     /clone_lib="AvSG"
                     /note="Vector: pCMV-SPORT6.1; Salivary glands were
                     dissected on day five after initiation of feeding. Total
                     RNA was prepared using acid guanidium
                     thiocyanate-phenol-chloroform extraction. The cDNA library
                     was custom prepared by Invitrogen Corporation. Briefly,
                     first strand cDNA was primed using oligo(dT) containing a
                     NotI site. Size fractionated double stranded cDNA was
                     ligated to EcoRV-NotI cleaved vector and electroporated
                     into E.coli."
ORIGIN      
        1 agagagagac accaggcaga gcatcacaac catgaatgct tttctaggag gctccctcct
       61 gtttgcagcg tcgctgacat gcgcttctgc tgctgcggga aggaagaccg atgttttcgg
      121 aggtgctcca ggtggtagtg gtgccttcag ctctagtgcg ccgcttggcg caggtgcttt
      181 aggtggcggt gcgttggctg gcggtagtac gtcgcttggc ggcgctgccc cgtttggcgg
      241 cagcagtttc tctgcaggtg ccgctggtgg tacgcccctt ggcggtggtg ctttcggcgg
      301 cagtacctcg tttggcctag gcggtttcac tggaagttcc actggtggtg caacgcttgg
      361 cggtagttcc gtcggaggcg ccggcccgtt gggtttcgcc gggggtgcgc agcttgacgg
      421 tgcgtcggga gcgggttcac ctggcagtcc tggaggacct tcctcctgga gcattggcac
      481 tcacggtgtt ggtt
//

LOCUS       BM293302                 183 bp    mRNA    linear   EST 01-JUL-2002
DEFINITION  EST575844 AvSG Amblyomma variegatum cDNA clone AVABS29 5' end, mRNA
            sequence.
ACCESSION   BM293302
VERSION     BM293302.1  GI:21643269
KEYWORDS    EST.
SOURCE      Amblyomma variegatum
  ORGANISM  Amblyomma variegatum
            Eukaryota; Metazoa; Arthropoda; Chelicerata; Arachnida; Acari;
            Parasitiformes; Ixodida; Ixodoidea; Ixodidae; Amblyomma.
REFERENCE   1  (bases 1 to 183)
  AUTHORS   Nene,V., Lee,D., Quackenbush,J., Skilton,R., Mwaura,S.,
            Gardner,M.J. and Bishop,R.
  TITLE     AvGI, an index of genes transcribed in the salivary glands of the
            ixodid tick Amblyomma variegatum
  JOURNAL   Int. J. Parasitol. 32 (12), 1447-1456 (2002)
   PUBMED   12392910
COMMENT     Other_ESTs: EST575843
            Contact: Vish Nene
            Parasite Genomics Group
            The Institute for Genomic Research
            9712 Medical Center Drive, Rockville, MD 20850, USA
            Tel: 301-610-5968
            Fax: 301-838-0208
            Email: nene@tigr.org
            Seq primer: M13 reverse.
FEATURES             Location/Qualifiers
     source          1..183
                     /organism="Amblyomma variegatum"
                     /mol_type="mRNA"
                     /db_xref="taxon:34610"
                     /clone="AVABS29"
                     /tissue_type="Salivary glands"
                     /dev_stage="Adult"
                     /lab_host="E.coli strain DH10B-TonA"
                     /clone_lib="AvSG"
                     /note="Vector: pCMV-SPORT6.1; Salivary glands were
                     dissected on day five after initiation of feeding. Total
                     RNA was prepared using acid guanidium
                     thiocyanate-phenol-chloroform extraction. The cDNA library
                     was custom prepared by Invitrogen Corporation. Briefly,
                     first strand cDNA was primed using oligo(dT) containing a
                     NotI site. Size fractionated double stranded cDNA was
                     ligated to EcoRV-NotI cleaved vector and electroporated
                     into E.coli."
ORIGIN      
        1 catttgtaac gaatgtggtt ttctcggact gaagccgtgg ctgattgtca gttcagtggt
       61 ggtcgctctc cactgtatcc ggattgccat cgatgcgagc acaagtgcaa caagtgctgc
      121 ggttttctca gcaaaaccgg ctcattccga gctagtccag cctggctctc gtcgtgacgt
      181 aaa
//

LOCUS       BM293301                 477 bp    mRNA    linear   EST 01-JUL-2002
DEFINITION  EST575843 AvSG Amblyomma variegatum cDNA clone AVABS29 3' end, mRNA
            sequence.
ACCESSION   BM293301
VERSION     BM293301.1  GI:21643268
KEYWORDS    EST.
SOURCE      Amblyomma variegatum
  ORGANISM  Amblyomma variegatum
            Eukaryota; Metazoa; Arthropoda; Chelicerata; Arachnida; Acari;
            Parasitiformes; Ixodida; Ixodoidea; Ixodidae; Amblyomma.
REFERENCE   1  (bases 1 to 477)
  AUTHORS   Nene,V., Lee,D., Quackenbush,J., Skilton,R., Mwaura,S.,
            Gardner,M.J. and Bishop,R.
  TITLE     AvGI, an index of genes transcribed in the salivary glands of the
            ixodid tick Amblyomma variegatum
  JOURNAL   Int. J. Parasitol. 32 (12), 1447-1456 (2002)
   PUBMED   12392910
COMMENT     Other_ESTs: EST575844
            Contact: Vish Nene
            Parasite Genomics Group
            The Institute for Genomic Research
            9712 Medical Center Drive, Rockville, MD 20850, USA
            Tel: 301-610-5968
            Fax: 301-838-0208
            Email: nene@tigr.org
            Seq primer: M13 forward.
FEATURES             Location/Qualifiers
     source          1..477
                     /organism="Amblyomma variegatum"
                     /mol_type="mRNA"
                     /db_xref="taxon:34610"
                     /clone="AVABS29"
                     /tissue_type="Salivary glands"
                     /dev_stage="Adult"
                     /lab_host="E.coli strain DH10B-TonA"
                     /clone_lib="AvSG"
                     /note="Vector: pCMV-SPORT6.1; Salivary glands were
                     dissected on day five after initiation of feeding. Total
                     RNA was prepared using acid guanidium
                     thiocyanate-phenol-chloroform extraction. The cDNA library
                     was custom prepared by Invitrogen Corporation. Briefly,
                     first strand cDNA was primed using oligo(dT) containing a
                     NotI site. Size fractionated double stranded cDNA was
                     ligated to EcoRV-NotI cleaved vector and electroporated
                     into E.coli."
ORIGIN      
        1 aagcaaaatt atgttttatt aaatcgccag taaaggtcag tagtagcaca tcctacatac
       61 attacgtgtg gcgagatgtg tacagaccaa caatgctaca gtgctgagaa ctcctgcaca
      121 gcaacagcgt aacacataaa aaatcgcttt ggcgacgggc tgcaccagaa tgctctcttc
      181 gaagaaagaa gggctagtgt gaatcagctg cggcaaaaac aggagttaac aacgtaaaaa
      241 tatgaacaaa caagcaaaac caaaagggac gttgtcgcag ctagaagaag gaccaccttg
      301 taaataatct ccggcccaca tctagaattg ctcatactct tgcaagcaca taaaaaagcc
      361 agcttgatga tgtgtgaatt gaactactac atgcaaacca ccggacacgt aatatggaca
      421 cacaagtggc aaccaacagt ggccctgtgt tattattgta cataccagga aacaaac
//

LOCUS       BM293300                 140 bp    mRNA    linear   EST 01-JUL-2002
DEFINITION  EST575842 AvSG Amblyomma variegatum cDNA clone AVABS28 5' end, mRNA
            sequence.
ACCESSION   BM293300
VERSION     BM293300.1  GI:21643267
KEYWORDS    EST.
SOURCE      Amblyomma variegatum
  ORGANISM  Amblyomma variegatum
            Eukaryota; Metazoa; Arthropoda; Chelicerata; Arachnida; Acari;
            Parasitiformes; Ixodida; Ixodoidea; Ixodidae; Amblyomma.
REFERENCE   1  (bases 1 to 140)
  AUTHORS   Nene,V., Lee,D., Quackenbush,J., Skilton,R., Mwaura,S.,
            Gardner,M.J. and Bishop,R.
  TITLE     AvGI, an index of genes transcribed in the salivary glands of the
            ixodid tick Amblyomma variegatum
  JOURNAL   Int. J. Parasitol. 32 (12), 1447-1456 (2002)
   PUBMED   12392910
COMMENT     Contact: Vish Nene
            Parasite Genomics Group
            The Institute for Genomic Research
            9712 Medical Center Drive, Rockville, MD 20850, USA
            Tel: 301-610-5968
            Fax: 301-838-0208
            Email: nene@tigr.org
            Seq primer: M13 reverse.
FEATURES             Location/Qualifiers
     source          1..140
                     /organism="Amblyomma variegatum"
                     /mol_type="mRNA"
                     /db_xref="taxon:34610"
                     /clone="AVABS28"
                     /tissue_type="Salivary glands"
                     /dev_stage="Adult"
                     /lab_host="E.coli strain DH10B-TonA"
                     /clone_lib="AvSG"
                     /note="Vector: pCMV-SPORT6.1; Salivary glands were
                     dissected on day five after initiation of feeding. Total
                     RNA was prepared using acid guanidium
                     thiocyanate-phenol-chloroform extraction. The cDNA library
                     was custom prepared by Invitrogen Corporation. Briefly,
                     first strand cDNA was primed using oligo(dT) containing a
                     NotI site. Size fractionated double stranded cDNA was
                     ligated to EcoRV-NotI cleaved vector and electroporated
                     into E.coli."
ORIGIN      
        1 ttcatctcct ggcaagaatt ggttcgcacg caaaagatat gccaaagaaa agttttgaaa
       61 ttatttgtct cacttgtgct tcggtttttc ttgcgatatg cagtgctgct ggcttgccga
      121 agtaccaagc cattgtatat
//

LOCUS       BM293299                 241 bp    mRNA    linear   EST 01-JUL-2002
DEFINITION  EST575841 AvSG Amblyomma variegatum cDNA clone AVABS27 5' end, mRNA
            sequence.
ACCESSION   BM293299
VERSION     BM293299.1  GI:21643266
KEYWORDS    EST.
SOURCE      Amblyomma variegatum
  ORGANISM  Amblyomma variegatum
            Eukaryota; Metazoa; Arthropoda; Chelicerata; Arachnida; Acari;
            Parasitiformes; Ixodida; Ixodoidea; Ixodidae; Amblyomma.
REFERENCE   1  (bases 1 to 241)
  AUTHORS   Nene,V., Lee,D., Quackenbush,J., Skilton,R., Mwaura,S.,
            Gardner,M.J. and Bishop,R.
  TITLE     AvGI, an index of genes transcribed in the salivary glands of the
            ixodid tick Amblyomma variegatum
  JOURNAL   Int. J. Parasitol. 32 (12), 1447-1456 (2002)
   PUBMED   12392910
COMMENT     Other_ESTs: EST575840
            Contact: Vish Nene
            Parasite Genomics Group
            The Institute for Genomic Research
            9712 Medical Center Drive, Rockville, MD 20850, USA
            Tel: 301-610-5968
            Fax: 301-838-0208
            Email: nene@tigr.org
            Seq primer: M13 reverse.
FEATURES             Location/Qualifiers
     source          1..241
                     /organism="Amblyomma variegatum"
                     /mol_type="mRNA"
                     /db_xref="taxon:34610"
                     /clone="AVABS27"
                     /tissue_type="Salivary glands"
                     /dev_stage="Adult"
                     /lab_host="E.coli strain DH10B-TonA"
                     /clone_lib="AvSG"
                     /note="Vector: pCMV-SPORT6.1; Salivary glands were
                     dissected on day five after initiation of feeding. Total
                     RNA was prepared using acid guanidium
                     thiocyanate-phenol-chloroform extraction. The cDNA library
                     was custom prepared by Invitrogen Corporation. Briefly,
                     first strand cDNA was primed using oligo(dT) containing a
                     NotI site. Size fractionated double stranded cDNA was
                     ligated to EcoRV-NotI cleaved vector and electroporated
                     into E.coli."
ORIGIN      
        1 gagacaccag gcagagcatc acaaccatga atgcttttct aggaggctcc ctcctgtttg
       61 cagcgtcgct gacatgcgct tctgctgctg cgggaaggaa gaccgatgtt ttcggaggtg
      121 ctccaggtgg tagtggtgcc ttcagctcta gtgcgccgct tggcgcaagt gctttaagtg
      181 gcggtgcgtt ggctggcggt aatacctcgc ttggcggcgc tgccccgttt ggcggcagca
      241 g
//

LOCUS       BM293298                 138 bp    mRNA    linear   EST 01-JUL-2002
DEFINITION  EST575840 AvSG Amblyomma variegatum cDNA clone AVABS27 3' end, mRNA
            sequence.
ACCESSION   BM293298
VERSION     BM293298.1  GI:21643265
KEYWORDS    EST.
SOURCE      Amblyomma variegatum
  ORGANISM  Amblyomma variegatum
            Eukaryota; Metazoa; Arthropoda; Chelicerata; Arachnida; Acari;
            Parasitiformes; Ixodida; Ixodoidea; Ixodidae; Amblyomma.
REFERENCE   1  (bases 1 to 138)
  AUTHORS   Nene,V., Lee,D., Quackenbush,J., Skilton,R., Mwaura,S.,
            Gardner,M.J. and Bishop,R.
  TITLE     AvGI, an index of genes transcribed in the salivary glands of the
            ixodid tick Amblyomma variegatum
  JOURNAL   Int. J. Parasitol. 32 (12), 1447-1456 (2002)
   PUBMED   12392910
COMMENT     Other_ESTs: EST575841
            Contact: Vish Nene
            Parasite Genomics Group
            The Institute for Genomic Research
            9712 Medical Center Drive, Rockville, MD 20850, USA
            Tel: 301-610-5968
            Fax: 301-838-0208
            Email: nene@tigr.org
            Seq primer: M13 forward.
FEATURES             Location/Qualifiers
     source          1..138
                     /organism="Amblyomma variegatum"
                     /mol_type="mRNA"
                     /db_xref="taxon:34610"
                     /clone="AVABS27"
                     /tissue_type="Salivary glands"
                     /dev_stage="Adult"
                     /lab_host="E.coli strain DH10B-TonA"
                     /clone_lib="AvSG"
                     /note="Vector: pCMV-SPORT6.1; Salivary glands were
                     dissected on day five after initiation of feeding. Total
                     RNA was prepared using acid guanidium
                     thiocyanate-phenol-chloroform extraction. The cDNA library
                     was custom prepared by Invitrogen Corporation. Briefly,
                     first strand cDNA was primed using oligo(dT) containing a
                     NotI site. Size fractionated double stranded cDNA was
                     ligated to EcoRV-NotI cleaved vector and electroporated
                     into E.coli."
ORIGIN      
        1 aaggaaagag tagctttatt tagtttgtaa tcatctttag gagcagttat acctcattgg
       61 tactatacgc tggacgcact tcccagtttt cccttggagc agctgttgtc actgtcactg
      121 gtgtcctggg ggggcgga
//

LOCUS       BM293297                 382 bp    mRNA    linear   EST 01-JUL-2002
DEFINITION  EST575839 AvSG Amblyomma variegatum cDNA clone AVABS26 5' end, mRNA
            sequence.
ACCESSION   BM293297
VERSION     BM293297.1  GI:21643264
KEYWORDS    EST.
SOURCE      Amblyomma variegatum
  ORGANISM  Amblyomma variegatum
            Eukaryota; Metazoa; Arthropoda; Chelicerata; Arachnida; Acari;
            Parasitiformes; Ixodida; Ixodoidea; Ixodidae; Amblyomma.
REFERENCE   1  (bases 1 to 382)
  AUTHORS   Nene,V., Lee,D., Quackenbush,J., Skilton,R., Mwaura,S.,
            Gardner,M.J. and Bishop,R.
  TITLE     AvGI, an index of genes transcribed in the salivary glands of the
            ixodid tick Amblyomma variegatum
  JOURNAL   Int. J. Parasitol. 32 (12), 1447-1456 (2002)
   PUBMED   12392910
COMMENT     Contact: Vish Nene
            Parasite Genomics Group
            The Institute for Genomic Research
            9712 Medical Center Drive, Rockville, MD 20850, USA
            Tel: 301-610-5968
            Fax: 301-838-0208
            Email: nene@tigr.org
            Seq primer: M13 reverse.
FEATURES             Location/Qualifiers
     source          1..382
                     /organism="Amblyomma variegatum"
                     /mol_type="mRNA"
                     /db_xref="taxon:34610"
                     /clone="AVABS26"
                     /tissue_type="Salivary glands"
                     /dev_stage="Adult"
                     /lab_host="E.coli strain DH10B-TonA"
                     /clone_lib="AvSG"
                     /note="Vector: pCMV-SPORT6.1; Salivary glands were
                     dissected on day five after initiation of feeding. Total
                     RNA was prepared using acid guanidium
                     thiocyanate-phenol-chloroform extraction. The cDNA library
                     was custom prepared by Invitrogen Corporation. Briefly,
                     first strand cDNA was primed using oligo(dT) containing a
                     NotI site. Size fractionated double stranded cDNA was
                     ligated to EcoRV-NotI cleaved vector and electroporated
                     into E.coli."
ORIGIN      
        1 ggtgcgtgtg tcacgtcgct tcgccgcttt catttaagtg tgcctcgttt tgggttattt
       61 atttcgcaag tccagccaga atgcccgcca cacgttccag gcccagcacc gagcaggctg
      121 aggtggttgc cgaggaggtg aagaaggatg ttgagtcccc ggtgaaggag aagacggaga
      181 cgaagccgga ggaggccaag cctgcagctg aagagaaggg agacagcaca gaggaagcca
      241 aggaagaggc cgagaagacc gaggaggagg gccccaaggc aaacggagct gctgaagctg
      301 ctgtcgaaga caaggaagca gacacagaga aggccgagaa gcacaaactg gacgacgatg
      361 ttggcggcac ccccgagaag aa
//

LOCUS       BM293296                 286 bp    mRNA    linear   EST 01-JUL-2002
DEFINITION  EST575838 AvSG Amblyomma variegatum cDNA clone AVABS25 5' end, mRNA
            sequence.
ACCESSION   BM293296
VERSION     BM293296.1  GI:21643263
KEYWORDS    EST.
SOURCE      Amblyomma variegatum
  ORGANISM  Amblyomma variegatum
            Eukaryota; Metazoa; Arthropoda; Chelicerata; Arachnida; Acari;
            Parasitiformes; Ixodida; Ixodoidea; Ixodidae; Amblyomma.
REFERENCE   1  (bases 1 to 286)
  AUTHORS   Nene,V., Lee,D., Quackenbush,J., Skilton,R., Mwaura,S.,
            Gardner,M.J. and Bishop,R.
  TITLE     AvGI, an index of genes transcribed in the salivary glands of the
            ixodid tick Amblyomma variegatum
  JOURNAL   Int. J. Parasitol. 32 (12), 1447-1456 (2002)
   PUBMED   12392910
COMMENT     Other_ESTs: EST575837
            Contact: Vish Nene
            Parasite Genomics Group
            The Institute for Genomic Research
            9712 Medical Center Drive, Rockville, MD 20850, USA
            Tel: 301-610-5968
            Fax: 301-838-0208
            Email: nene@tigr.org
            Seq primer: M13 reverse.
FEATURES             Location/Qualifiers
     source          1..286
                     /organism="Amblyomma variegatum"
                     /mol_type="mRNA"
                     /db_xref="taxon:34610"
                     /clone="AVABS25"
                     /tissue_type="Salivary glands"
                     /dev_stage="Adult"
                     /lab_host="E.coli strain DH10B-TonA"
                     /clone_lib="AvSG"
                     /note="Vector: pCMV-SPORT6.1; Salivary glands were
                     dissected on day five after initiation of feeding. Total
                     RNA was prepared using acid guanidium
                     thiocyanate-phenol-chloroform extraction. The cDNA library
                     was custom prepared by Invitrogen Corporation. Briefly,
                     first strand cDNA was primed using oligo(dT) containing a
                     NotI site. Size fractionated double stranded cDNA was
                     ligated to EcoRV-NotI cleaved vector and electroporated
                     into E.coli."
ORIGIN      
        1 cacgcgcatg ctgcaggtga tgtacttcag ctgtgcactc ttgctggtct ttgccctccc
       61 tggatcgctg ggcgttccag aggagaaaaa gcccgagccc aagcccgaga tttctcaagc
      121 cgttgtctac aacattccaa aacctgtagg attttcgcac atagcagaac acttcgatga
      181 catcgacgca tttaaagagc ggtgggtctt ttctgaagca aaaaaagatg gagctgaaga
      241 aagtgtaaca aaatataatg gcaaatggga agtggaagct gcttct
//

LOCUS       BM293295                 280 bp    mRNA    linear   EST 01-JUL-2002
DEFINITION  EST575837 AvSG Amblyomma variegatum cDNA clone AVABS25 3' end, mRNA
            sequence.
ACCESSION   BM293295
VERSION     BM293295.1  GI:21643262
KEYWORDS    EST.
SOURCE      Amblyomma variegatum
  ORGANISM  Amblyomma variegatum
            Eukaryota; Metazoa; Arthropoda; Chelicerata; Arachnida; Acari;
            Parasitiformes; Ixodida; Ixodoidea; Ixodidae; Amblyomma.
REFERENCE   1  (bases 1 to 280)
  AUTHORS   Nene,V., Lee,D., Quackenbush,J., Skilton,R., Mwaura,S.,
            Gardner,M.J. and Bishop,R.
  TITLE     AvGI, an index of genes transcribed in the salivary glands of the
            ixodid tick Amblyomma variegatum
  JOURNAL   Int. J. Parasitol. 32 (12), 1447-1456 (2002)
   PUBMED   12392910
COMMENT     Other_ESTs: EST575838
            Contact: Vish Nene
            Parasite Genomics Group
            The Institute for Genomic Research
            9712 Medical Center Drive, Rockville, MD 20850, USA
            Tel: 301-610-5968
            Fax: 301-838-0208
            Email: nene@tigr.org
            Seq primer: M13 forward.
FEATURES             Location/Qualifiers
     source          1..280
                     /organism="Amblyomma variegatum"
                     /mol_type="mRNA"
                     /db_xref="taxon:34610"
                     /clone="AVABS25"
                     /tissue_type="Salivary glands"
                     /dev_stage="Adult"
                     /lab_host="E.coli strain DH10B-TonA"
                     /clone_lib="AvSG"
                     /note="Vector: pCMV-SPORT6.1; Salivary glands were
                     dissected on day five after initiation of feeding. Total
                     RNA was prepared using acid guanidium
                     thiocyanate-phenol-chloroform extraction. The cDNA library
                     was custom prepared by Invitrogen Corporation. Briefly,
                     first strand cDNA was primed using oligo(dT) containing a
                     NotI site. Size fractionated double stranded cDNA was
                     ligated to EcoRV-NotI cleaved vector and electroporated
                     into E.coli."
ORIGIN      
        1 acaactaaag caacctttat tattaaacag taataataat aataacttaa gtgtcaaagc
       61 cacatgcaca catactctgc cttacatacc gggggcacaa cccagcctcc cattacacac
      121 acacacgcgc acacgatgat gcagtaactt ttgcagcccc ccttacgctc acaaaaaaag
      181 cagtatggtc tgagtgcgca gctgctacaa agcattttgc gccattcctc ccacaggggc
      241 aaagatgcaa agtacaaaat gtctctctct cccttcctaa
//

LOCUS       BM293294                 760 bp    mRNA    linear   EST 01-JUL-2002
DEFINITION  EST575836 AvSG Amblyomma variegatum cDNA clone AVABS24 5' end, mRNA
            sequence.
ACCESSION   BM293294
VERSION     BM293294.1  GI:21643261
KEYWORDS    EST.
SOURCE      Amblyomma variegatum
  ORGANISM  Amblyomma variegatum
            Eukaryota; Metazoa; Arthropoda; Chelicerata; Arachnida; Acari;
            Parasitiformes; Ixodida; Ixodoidea; Ixodidae; Amblyomma.
REFERENCE   1  (bases 1 to 760)
  AUTHORS   Nene,V., Lee,D., Quackenbush,J., Skilton,R., Mwaura,S.,
            Gardner,M.J. and Bishop,R.
  TITLE     AvGI, an index of genes transcribed in the salivary glands of the
            ixodid tick Amblyomma variegatum
  JOURNAL   Int. J. Parasitol. 32 (12), 1447-1456 (2002)
   PUBMED   12392910
COMMENT     Contact: Vish Nene
            Parasite Genomics Group
            The Institute for Genomic Research
            9712 Medical Center Drive, Rockville, MD 20850, USA
            Tel: 301-610-5968
            Fax: 301-838-0208
            Email: nene@tigr.org
            Seq primer: M13 reverse.
FEATURES             Location/Qualifiers
     source          1..760
                     /organism="Amblyomma variegatum"
                     /mol_type="mRNA"
                     /db_xref="taxon:34610"
                     /clone="AVABS24"
                     /tissue_type="Salivary glands"
                     /dev_stage="Adult"
                     /lab_host="E.coli strain DH10B-TonA"
                     /clone_lib="AvSG"
                     /note="Vector: pCMV-SPORT6.1; Salivary glands were
                     dissected on day five after initiation of feeding. Total
                     RNA was prepared using acid guanidium
                     thiocyanate-phenol-chloroform extraction. The cDNA library
                     was custom prepared by Invitrogen Corporation. Briefly,
                     first strand cDNA was primed using oligo(dT) containing a
                     NotI site. Size fractionated double stranded cDNA was
                     ligated to EcoRV-NotI cleaved vector and electroporated
                     into E.coli."
ORIGIN      
        1 tcgccgggaa agtgcaaagg tctgcatcct tattacattt tagatcgctg gatcggattg
       61 tgcgtgctaa gggttacttt gctctgtgta gtaaactagg tttgcgttga aactgtatga
      121 gaagcggaat gccaaccagc catgtggctc ccgttaagct tgcaaggaac gcatcatctg
      181 ccaccaggtg gcgcggcggg cagctgctgc ttctctcatg agccgccatg gcgcagcgat
      241 cgcataacgc gatccaaatg ccgcgggccc tctattttaa agcgcttggg tgtacacttc
      301 gcatggctgc cctatgcagt ggtggcgccc atctcggtgt tcaagatttc gtccccctgg
      361 aactccgggc ccggcctgac ggcggggggg cgggaggcgc ccctccgcct caggctcccc
      421 tctcggacgc cggctcggac gactccaact ccaaggacgg gccctcgtcc ggagggggac
      481 ggggcgccaa cgacgtctcc aactcggacg ccgagggggt ctggagcccc gacatcgagc
      541 agagcttcca ggaggcgctc gccatctatc cgccatgcgg acgccgaaag atcatcctct
      601 ccgacgaggg caagatgtac ggacgcaatg agctgatcgc caggtacatc aagctgcgga
      661 cgggcaagac gaagacgcgg aagcaggtgt ctagccacat ccaggtccct ggcgaggaga
      721 aaagcccgag agatacagtc gaagctaaag gacacagcgg
//

LOCUS       BM293293                 805 bp    mRNA    linear   EST 01-JUL-2002
DEFINITION  EST575835 AvSG Amblyomma variegatum cDNA clone AVABS23 5' end, mRNA
            sequence.
ACCESSION   BM293293
VERSION     BM293293.1  GI:21643260
KEYWORDS    EST.
SOURCE      Amblyomma variegatum
  ORGANISM  Amblyomma variegatum
            Eukaryota; Metazoa; Arthropoda; Chelicerata; Arachnida; Acari;
            Parasitiformes; Ixodida; Ixodoidea; Ixodidae; Amblyomma.
REFERENCE   1  (bases 1 to 805)
  AUTHORS   Nene,V., Lee,D., Quackenbush,J., Skilton,R., Mwaura,S.,
            Gardner,M.J. and Bishop,R.
  TITLE     AvGI, an index of genes transcribed in the salivary glands of the
            ixodid tick Amblyomma variegatum
  JOURNAL   Int. J. Parasitol. 32 (12), 1447-1456 (2002)
   PUBMED   12392910
COMMENT     Other_ESTs: EST575834
            Contact: Vish Nene
            Parasite Genomics Group
            The Institute for Genomic Research
            9712 Medical Center Drive, Rockville, MD 20850, USA
            Tel: 301-610-5968
            Fax: 301-838-0208
            Email: nene@tigr.org
            Seq primer: M13 reverse.
FEATURES             Location/Qualifiers
     source          1..805
                     /organism="Amblyomma variegatum"
                     /mol_type="mRNA"
                     /db_xref="taxon:34610"
                     /clone="AVABS23"
                     /tissue_type="Salivary glands"
                     /dev_stage="Adult"
                     /lab_host="E.coli strain DH10B-TonA"
                     /clone_lib="AvSG"
                     /note="Vector: pCMV-SPORT6.1; Salivary glands were
                     dissected on day five after initiation of feeding. Total
                     RNA was prepared using acid guanidium
                     thiocyanate-phenol-chloroform extraction. The cDNA library
                     was custom prepared by Invitrogen Corporation. Briefly,
                     first strand cDNA was primed using oligo(dT) containing a
                     NotI site. Size fractionated double stranded cDNA was
                     ligated to EcoRV-NotI cleaved vector and electroporated
                     into E.coli."
ORIGIN      
        1 caagaatggc ggctgtggta caagatcacg ggagcaaaca tgtggacgaa aaagaggaga
       61 ttgtagagga tggtgacgag gaggacgacg ccgaagacga cgtcggaccg caggacgccg
      121 ctaaaaagaa aaagaaacgg aaaaagaaga aaaagaaagc acctcaagag accgatggag
      181 aagaaatagg tccagctcaa gtttcagctg tgacagacgc gcttgagaac cagcacattg
      241 atggcgcagg cgacaagaat gatgagaaag ttgacggtga agaagcaaag aagaagaaga
      301 agaagaaacc taaaggtccg aagcagcaga cagacccacc atcaattcct atctgtgatc
      361 tgtttcccga tggaaacttc ccggtgggcg aggaagtgga gcatcccatt ccaaatgata
      421 gccgtaccgg aaggaatcgt ttcactgacc cagagaaaaa ggccttggaa ggcatgtctc
      481 aggagcagta cagagagatt aggcaagcgg ctgaggcaca ccgtcagaca aggcagtaca
      541 tgcaaaaagt tatcaagcct ggtatgacaa tgattgagat ctgtgagttg ctggagtcca
      601 cggctcgcaa gctgatcaag gagaacggtc tgagtgcggg attggctttc ccgacaggct
      661 gctccctcaa ccactgtgcc gcgcactaca caccgaacgc gggcgacccg acggtgctgg
      721 gctacgacga tgtgtgcaag attgactttg gcacacacat caatggccaa attattgact
      781 gtggcttcac gctaaccttc acaac
//

LOCUS       BM293292                 144 bp    mRNA    linear   EST 01-JUL-2002
DEFINITION  EST575834 AvSG Amblyomma variegatum cDNA clone AVABS23 3' end, mRNA
            sequence.
ACCESSION   BM293292
VERSION     BM293292.1  GI:21643259
KEYWORDS    EST.
SOURCE      Amblyomma variegatum
  ORGANISM  Amblyomma variegatum
            Eukaryota; Metazoa; Arthropoda; Chelicerata; Arachnida; Acari;
            Parasitiformes; Ixodida; Ixodoidea; Ixodidae; Amblyomma.
REFERENCE   1  (bases 1 to 144)
  AUTHORS   Nene,V., Lee,D., Quackenbush,J., Skilton,R., Mwaura,S.,
            Gardner,M.J. and Bishop,R.
  TITLE     AvGI, an index of genes transcribed in the salivary glands of the
            ixodid tick Amblyomma variegatum
  JOURNAL   Int. J. Parasitol. 32 (12), 1447-1456 (2002)
   PUBMED   12392910
COMMENT     Other_ESTs: EST575835
            Contact: Vish Nene
            Parasite Genomics Group
            The Institute for Genomic Research
            9712 Medical Center Drive, Rockville, MD 20850, USA
            Tel: 301-610-5968
            Fax: 301-838-0208
            Email: nene@tigr.org
            Seq primer: M13 forward.
FEATURES             Location/Qualifiers
     source          1..144
                     /organism="Amblyomma variegatum"
                     /mol_type="mRNA"
                     /db_xref="taxon:34610"
                     /clone="AVABS23"
                     /tissue_type="Salivary glands"
                     /dev_stage="Adult"
                     /lab_host="E.coli strain DH10B-TonA"
                     /clone_lib="AvSG"
                     /note="Vector: pCMV-SPORT6.1; Salivary glands were
                     dissected on day five after initiation of feeding. Total
                     RNA was prepared using acid guanidium
                     thiocyanate-phenol-chloroform extraction. The cDNA library
                     was custom prepared by Invitrogen Corporation. Briefly,
                     first strand cDNA was primed using oligo(dT) containing a
                     NotI site. Size fractionated double stranded cDNA was
                     ligated to EcoRV-NotI cleaved vector and electroporated
                     into E.coli."
ORIGIN      
        1 gaaaggttta aaaccttttt tatttattta gcaaacaaag aaaatgtatt taaaaagcag
       61 gagagcccaa gggaaaaaag caacaacccc tgctgtctcc caaaaccaaa caaaacgaat
      121 ttattgagga agttccctat gatc
//

LOCUS       BM293291                 745 bp    mRNA    linear   EST 01-JUL-2002
DEFINITION  EST575833 AvSG Amblyomma variegatum cDNA clone AVABS22 5' end, mRNA
            sequence.
ACCESSION   BM293291
VERSION     BM293291.1  GI:21643258
KEYWORDS    EST.
SOURCE      Amblyomma variegatum
  ORGANISM  Amblyomma variegatum
            Eukaryota; Metazoa; Arthropoda; Chelicerata; Arachnida; Acari;
            Parasitiformes; Ixodida; Ixodoidea; Ixodidae; Amblyomma.
REFERENCE   1  (bases 1 to 745)
  AUTHORS   Nene,V., Lee,D., Quackenbush,J., Skilton,R., Mwaura,S.,
            Gardner,M.J. and Bishop,R.
  TITLE     AvGI, an index of genes transcribed in the salivary glands of the
            ixodid tick Amblyomma variegatum
  JOURNAL   Int. J. Parasitol. 32 (12), 1447-1456 (2002)
   PUBMED   12392910
COMMENT     Contact: Vish Nene
            Parasite Genomics Group
            The Institute for Genomic Research
            9712 Medical Center Drive, Rockville, MD 20850, USA
            Tel: 301-610-5968
            Fax: 301-838-0208
            Email: nene@tigr.org
            Seq primer: M13 reverse.
FEATURES             Location/Qualifiers
     source          1..745
                     /organism="Amblyomma variegatum"
                     /mol_type="mRNA"
                     /db_xref="taxon:34610"
                     /clone="AVABS22"
                     /tissue_type="Salivary glands"
                     /dev_stage="Adult"
                     /lab_host="E.coli strain DH10B-TonA"
                     /clone_lib="AvSG"
                     /note="Vector: pCMV-SPORT6.1; Salivary glands were
                     dissected on day five after initiation of feeding. Total
                     RNA was prepared using acid guanidium
                     thiocyanate-phenol-chloroform extraction. The cDNA library
                     was custom prepared by Invitrogen Corporation. Briefly,
                     first strand cDNA was primed using oligo(dT) containing a
                     NotI site. Size fractionated double stranded cDNA was
                     ligated to EcoRV-NotI cleaved vector and electroporated
                     into E.coli."
ORIGIN      
        1 cgctgaagta caacaaagac ggctgagttt ggtccttggg ttctgtgtta tccactgtcc
       61 acaattgatt tgctcggatc cacttctatc gttgcagtcg gacctgtgtg actgttcttc
      121 aatatgtggc tgaagtctgt cctcttcttt gcggctcttg tgagcgctgc ttatgcatca
      181 agcacaaagg gcagcgtttc gctgctgacg tctacattcg acaagatcgt acccaagttc
      241 aaggtaaccc tggtcaagtt tgatgtcacc tacccttacg gagagaagca cgacgagttt
      301 gtaaaagtgt ccgaggaatc ccaaaacact ccggatttcc tggttgccga agttggcgtg
      361 caagattacg gcgacaagga aaatgcggac cttgccgagc ggttcggtgt caagaaggac
      421 gacttccccg tgctgaagct gtttatctcc ggtcaggacg agccggttac tttcaaggga
      481 gacttcaagg cggacgagat caaggccttc gtcaagaaaa actccggcat caagttgcag
      541 ctaaagcact gcctacccca gtttgatgaa ctggctgcca agtttatgaa ggaggaggac
      601 aagaccaagc aggaaggtat tctgtcagag gccaagaaac tccaagagtc tcttgagaag
      661 gatgcagaca agaagtctgc agatgtctac atcaagatga tgtcaaaggt tcttgaaagg
      721 ggcaagggct ttattgatag tgaga
//

LOCUS       BM293290                 740 bp    mRNA    linear   EST 01-JUL-2002
DEFINITION  EST575832 AvSG Amblyomma variegatum cDNA clone AVABS21 5' end, mRNA
            sequence.
ACCESSION   BM293290
VERSION     BM293290.1  GI:21643257
KEYWORDS    EST.
SOURCE      Amblyomma variegatum
  ORGANISM  Amblyomma variegatum
            Eukaryota; Metazoa; Arthropoda; Chelicerata; Arachnida; Acari;
            Parasitiformes; Ixodida; Ixodoidea; Ixodidae; Amblyomma.
REFERENCE   1  (bases 1 to 740)
  AUTHORS   Nene,V., Lee,D., Quackenbush,J., Skilton,R., Mwaura,S.,
            Gardner,M.J. and Bishop,R.
  TITLE     AvGI, an index of genes transcribed in the salivary glands of the
            ixodid tick Amblyomma variegatum
  JOURNAL   Int. J. Parasitol. 32 (12), 1447-1456 (2002)
   PUBMED   12392910
COMMENT     Contact: Vish Nene
            Parasite Genomics Group
            The Institute for Genomic Research
            9712 Medical Center Drive, Rockville, MD 20850, USA
            Tel: 301-610-5968
            Fax: 301-838-0208
            Email: nene@tigr.org
            Seq primer: M13 reverse.
FEATURES             Location/Qualifiers
     source          1..740
                     /organism="Amblyomma variegatum"
                     /mol_type="mRNA"
                     /db_xref="taxon:34610"
                     /clone="AVABS21"
                     /tissue_type="Salivary glands"
                     /dev_stage="Adult"
                     /lab_host="E.coli strain DH10B-TonA"
                     /clone_lib="AvSG"
                     /note="Vector: pCMV-SPORT6.1; Salivary glands were
                     dissected on day five after initiation of feeding. Total
                     RNA was prepared using acid guanidium
                     thiocyanate-phenol-chloroform extraction. The cDNA library
                     was custom prepared by Invitrogen Corporation. Briefly,
                     first strand cDNA was primed using oligo(dT) containing a
                     NotI site. Size fractionated double stranded cDNA was
                     ligated to EcoRV-NotI cleaved vector and electroporated
                     into E.coli."
ORIGIN      
        1 cacatgggtc ctagatggaa gtgccattgg aacagttcca ggcctaggct tccgtccgag
       61 gccaccagag aagaacgttg acagcaccct catctacttt aaggctggca acacgggcac
      121 ctggaagtat tgggtggatg atatacaaga cttcctcaag gactatgacc ggcaagaggc
      181 tgatggagag cacctgcgca cctgcaactt tgaccagccc attgacccca acgaaaacaa
      241 agcgtgccgt ttcgccctcg agtccatcag cagcaactgc tccatttccc aacagtttgg
      301 ctatgaatat ggccagccat gtgtacttct gaaaatcaac aggattatcg actggtttcc
      361 ggaggcttat gacaacagct ccttcccgcc aaagattcca gagagtgtca cgaaagatta
      421 tgatggccgc tatgtctaca tcacctgcga gggagagaac gtggctgacg tggagaacat
      481 gggtccgctg cagtactacc cggccaaccg tattgagaac tactacttcc cgtacggaaa
      541 cactcccggg ctaccctgtc cccggtttgt ggtcgtccca gttcttgagg cctgaaagcg
      601 ggcgtccctc atcacatgga gtgcaaaatt tgggcccaga aacgtcagca cgaccgccca
      661 gaccgcattg gaaagcgcca ctttgagctc atgattgact gagccccatg tcacacgtgc
      721 tcacaacggc acacacacgc
//

LOCUS       BM293289                 674 bp    mRNA    linear   EST 01-JUL-2002
DEFINITION  EST575831 AvSG Amblyomma variegatum cDNA clone AVABS20 5' end, mRNA
            sequence.
ACCESSION   BM293289
VERSION     BM293289.1  GI:21643256
KEYWORDS    EST.
SOURCE      Amblyomma variegatum
  ORGANISM  Amblyomma variegatum
            Eukaryota; Metazoa; Arthropoda; Chelicerata; Arachnida; Acari;
            Parasitiformes; Ixodida; Ixodoidea; Ixodidae; Amblyomma.
REFERENCE   1  (bases 1 to 674)
  AUTHORS   Nene,V., Lee,D., Quackenbush,J., Skilton,R., Mwaura,S.,
            Gardner,M.J. and Bishop,R.
  TITLE     AvGI, an index of genes transcribed in the salivary glands of the
            ixodid tick Amblyomma variegatum
  JOURNAL   Int. J. Parasitol. 32 (12), 1447-1456 (2002)
   PUBMED   12392910
COMMENT     Other_ESTs: EST575830
            Contact: Vish Nene
            Parasite Genomics Group
            The Institute for Genomic Research
            9712 Medical Center Drive, Rockville, MD 20850, USA
            Tel: 301-610-5968
            Fax: 301-838-0208
            Email: nene@tigr.org
            Seq primer: M13 reverse.
FEATURES             Location/Qualifiers
     source          1..674
                     /organism="Amblyomma variegatum"
                     /mol_type="mRNA"
                     /db_xref="taxon:34610"
                     /clone="AVABS20"
                     /tissue_type="Salivary glands"
                     /dev_stage="Adult"
                     /lab_host="E.coli strain DH10B-TonA"
                     /clone_lib="AvSG"
                     /note="Vector: pCMV-SPORT6.1; Salivary glands were
                     dissected on day five after initiation of feeding. Total
                     RNA was prepared using acid guanidium
                     thiocyanate-phenol-chloroform extraction. The cDNA library
                     was custom prepared by Invitrogen Corporation. Briefly,
                     first strand cDNA was primed using oligo(dT) containing a
                     NotI site. Size fractionated double stranded cDNA was
                     ligated to EcoRV-NotI cleaved vector and electroporated
                     into E.coli."
ORIGIN      
        1 caccaggcag agcaccacaa ccatgaatgc ttttcttgca ggctccctcc tgtttgcagc
       61 gtcgctgaca tgcgcttctg ctgctgcggg aaggaagacc gatgttttcg gaggtgctcc
      121 aggtggtagt ggtgccttca gctctagtgc gccgcttggc gcaggtgctt taggtggcgg
      181 tgcgttggct ggcggtagta cgtcgcttgg cggcgctgcc ccgtttggcg gcagcagttt
      241 ctctgcaggt gccgctggtg gtacgcccct tggcggtggt gctttcggcg gcagtacctc
      301 gtttggccta ggcggtttca ctggaggttc cactggtggt gcaacgcttg gcggtagttc
      361 cgtcggaggc gccggcccgt tgggtttcgc cgggggtgcg cagcttgacg gtgcgtcggg
      421 agcgggttca cctggcagtc ctggaggacc ttcctcctgg agcattggca ctcacgggtg
      481 ttggttctcc aggtggccgt ttcaccggtg gctcttcatg gggaggctct gcgtacggcg
      541 ctggttctca cggtcgaggt tttgggttca gctatggcac tggcggcgct ggtggatttg
      601 gcgtgccagg atttggaggc acggagtctc atggcaagcg cccttcggga gtttccagtg
      661 ggggtctggt gggt
//

LOCUS       BM293288                 530 bp    mRNA    linear   EST 01-JUL-2002
DEFINITION  EST575830 AvSG Amblyomma variegatum cDNA clone AVABS20 3' end, mRNA
            sequence.
ACCESSION   BM293288
VERSION     BM293288.1  GI:21643255
KEYWORDS    EST.
SOURCE      Amblyomma variegatum
  ORGANISM  Amblyomma variegatum
            Eukaryota; Metazoa; Arthropoda; Chelicerata; Arachnida; Acari;
            Parasitiformes; Ixodida; Ixodoidea; Ixodidae; Amblyomma.
REFERENCE   1  (bases 1 to 530)
  AUTHORS   Nene,V., Lee,D., Quackenbush,J., Skilton,R., Mwaura,S.,
            Gardner,M.J. and Bishop,R.
  TITLE     AvGI, an index of genes transcribed in the salivary glands of the
            ixodid tick Amblyomma variegatum
  JOURNAL   Int. J. Parasitol. 32 (12), 1447-1456 (2002)
   PUBMED   12392910
COMMENT     Other_ESTs: EST575831
            Contact: Vish Nene
            Parasite Genomics Group
            The Institute for Genomic Research
            9712 Medical Center Drive, Rockville, MD 20850, USA
            Tel: 301-610-5968
            Fax: 301-838-0208
            Email: nene@tigr.org
            Seq primer: M13 forward.
FEATURES             Location/Qualifiers
     source          1..530
                     /organism="Amblyomma variegatum"
                     /mol_type="mRNA"
                     /db_xref="taxon:34610"
                     /clone="AVABS20"
                     /tissue_type="Salivary glands"
                     /dev_stage="Adult"
                     /lab_host="E.coli strain DH10B-TonA"
                     /clone_lib="AvSG"
                     /note="Vector: pCMV-SPORT6.1; Salivary glands were
                     dissected on day five after initiation of feeding. Total
                     RNA was prepared using acid guanidium
                     thiocyanate-phenol-chloroform extraction. The cDNA library
                     was custom prepared by Invitrogen Corporation. Briefly,
                     first strand cDNA was primed using oligo(dT) containing a
                     NotI site. Size fractionated double stranded cDNA was
                     ligated to EcoRV-NotI cleaved vector and electroporated
                     into E.coli."
ORIGIN      
        1 gccacataag gaaagagtag ctttatttag tttgtaatca tctttaggag cagttatacc
       61 tcattggtac tatacgctgg acgcacttcc cagttttccc ttggagcagc tgttgtcact
      121 gtcactgttg tcctgtggtg gcggaagcac cttccttcgg tgaaggcgtc tgatcacttc
      181 cagatccgct tgacccaagc gtggaaccac cgctggcagc atgcgcgccg aaagcacctc
      241 caaaggcagg agccccgaat ccggaactgc ttccgtgtgg ggaaccaaag ccgccaccaa
      301 agccaccgcc aaaaccgctg ctatagccac cgtcgaagcc gccgccgtag ctgccgccga
      361 atccaccgcc gtagctgcct ccgaaaccgc tgccatagcc gcctccaaaa ccgctgccgt
      421 agcctccagg atatccaccg ctaaatccgt atgcaccaaa tccaggagta tagacctcgt
      481 agctacccga cggactgaaa ccaccagacc cccactggaa accctcccga
//

LOCUS       BM293287                 224 bp    mRNA    linear   EST 01-JUL-2002
DEFINITION  EST575829 AvSG Amblyomma variegatum cDNA clone AVABS19 5' end, mRNA
            sequence.
ACCESSION   BM293287
VERSION     BM293287.1  GI:21643254
KEYWORDS    EST.
SOURCE      Amblyomma variegatum
  ORGANISM  Amblyomma variegatum
            Eukaryota; Metazoa; Arthropoda; Chelicerata; Arachnida; Acari;
            Parasitiformes; Ixodida; Ixodoidea; Ixodidae; Amblyomma.
REFERENCE   1  (bases 1 to 224)
  AUTHORS   Nene,V., Lee,D., Quackenbush,J., Skilton,R., Mwaura,S.,
            Gardner,M.J. and Bishop,R.
  TITLE     AvGI, an index of genes transcribed in the salivary glands of the
            ixodid tick Amblyomma variegatum
  JOURNAL   Int. J. Parasitol. 32 (12), 1447-1456 (2002)
   PUBMED   12392910
COMMENT     Other_ESTs: EST575828
            Contact: Vish Nene
            Parasite Genomics Group
            The Institute for Genomic Research
            9712 Medical Center Drive, Rockville, MD 20850, USA
            Tel: 301-610-5968
            Fax: 301-838-0208
            Email: nene@tigr.org
            Seq primer: M13 reverse.
FEATURES             Location/Qualifiers
     source          1..224
                     /organism="Amblyomma variegatum"
                     /mol_type="mRNA"
                     /db_xref="taxon:34610"
                     /clone="AVABS19"
                     /tissue_type="Salivary glands"
                     /dev_stage="Adult"
                     /lab_host="E.coli strain DH10B-TonA"
                     /clone_lib="AvSG"
                     /note="Vector: pCMV-SPORT6.1; Salivary glands were
                     dissected on day five after initiation of feeding. Total
                     RNA was prepared using acid guanidium
                     thiocyanate-phenol-chloroform extraction. The cDNA library
                     was custom prepared by Invitrogen Corporation. Briefly,
                     first strand cDNA was primed using oligo(dT) containing a
                     NotI site. Size fractionated double stranded cDNA was
                     ligated to EcoRV-NotI cleaved vector and electroporated
                     into E.coli."
ORIGIN      
        1 gaactttcca atgagtcact ggatacactt gcagaatggg tgcggcagaa ctctggcacg
       61 tgcagcaggg tgaatcagtc gtcctgtttt cttcggggag ggggggttgt gtttttaggt
      121 gcatgtcctg tgtacgaact ttggttttga ttcctcattt tttgttaatg tcactagtgt
      181 tttatgtcca gtagtgtagc ctactgtttg ttcctgatgt tatg
//

LOCUS       BM293286                 418 bp    mRNA    linear   EST 01-JUL-2002
DEFINITION  EST575828 AvSG Amblyomma variegatum cDNA clone AVABS19 3' end, mRNA
            sequence.
ACCESSION   BM293286
VERSION     BM293286.1  GI:21643253
KEYWORDS    EST.
SOURCE      Amblyomma variegatum
  ORGANISM  Amblyomma variegatum
            Eukaryota; Metazoa; Arthropoda; Chelicerata; Arachnida; Acari;
            Parasitiformes; Ixodida; Ixodoidea; Ixodidae; Amblyomma.
REFERENCE   1  (bases 1 to 418)
  AUTHORS   Nene,V., Lee,D., Quackenbush,J., Skilton,R., Mwaura,S.,
            Gardner,M.J. and Bishop,R.
  TITLE     AvGI, an index of genes transcribed in the salivary glands of the
            ixodid tick Amblyomma variegatum
  JOURNAL   Int. J. Parasitol. 32 (12), 1447-1456 (2002)
   PUBMED   12392910
COMMENT     Other_ESTs: EST575829
            Contact: Vish Nene
            Parasite Genomics Group
            The Institute for Genomic Research
            9712 Medical Center Drive, Rockville, MD 20850, USA
            Tel: 301-610-5968
            Fax: 301-838-0208
            Email: nene@tigr.org
            Seq primer: M13 forward.
FEATURES             Location/Qualifiers
     source          1..418
                     /organism="Amblyomma variegatum"
                     /mol_type="mRNA"
                     /db_xref="taxon:34610"
                     /clone="AVABS19"
                     /tissue_type="Salivary glands"
                     /dev_stage="Adult"
                     /lab_host="E.coli strain DH10B-TonA"
                     /clone_lib="AvSG"
                     /note="Vector: pCMV-SPORT6.1; Salivary glands were
                     dissected on day five after initiation of feeding. Total
                     RNA was prepared using acid guanidium
                     thiocyanate-phenol-chloroform extraction. The cDNA library
                     was custom prepared by Invitrogen Corporation. Briefly,
                     first strand cDNA was primed using oligo(dT) containing a
                     NotI site. Size fractionated double stranded cDNA was
                     ligated to EcoRV-NotI cleaved vector and electroporated
                     into E.coli."
ORIGIN      
        1 gggggtaaaa aacagtttta tacaagtgag gcttgcgttg tacaactctt caattccaag
       61 agcatgaaac aatgagggag tggcggccgt gtcatgccca cattcaatgg gtccttccca
      121 agaacatggc agcagcactt ggctataccc accaacagac aacagcaatg aaaaagatgt
      181 gggcattatg ttgggcagcg gtaaaaccag agcacgaggt aaacctagcg acatgcagca
      241 caatgtgcct tgggttttct ttgacgctgg catggggcta ttttggcatc actcggcact
      301 gcagaaccct tcccgcacct ctcacactaa ctctggtcac tcatgccact gccagctgca
      361 acaacatttg ctgctcatcc tatatttgca aagaaagttt tgctttgaca caccataa
//

LOCUS       BM293285                 708 bp    mRNA    linear   EST 01-JUL-2002
DEFINITION  EST575827 AvSG Amblyomma variegatum cDNA clone AVABS18 5' end, mRNA
            sequence.
ACCESSION   BM293285
VERSION     BM293285.1  GI:21643252
KEYWORDS    EST.
SOURCE      Amblyomma variegatum
  ORGANISM  Amblyomma variegatum
            Eukaryota; Metazoa; Arthropoda; Chelicerata; Arachnida; Acari;
            Parasitiformes; Ixodida; Ixodoidea; Ixodidae; Amblyomma.
REFERENCE   1  (bases 1 to 708)
  AUTHORS   Nene,V., Lee,D., Quackenbush,J., Skilton,R., Mwaura,S.,
            Gardner,M.J. and Bishop,R.
  TITLE     AvGI, an index of genes transcribed in the salivary glands of the
            ixodid tick Amblyomma variegatum
  JOURNAL   Int. J. Parasitol. 32 (12), 1447-1456 (2002)
   PUBMED   12392910
COMMENT     Contact: Vish Nene
            Parasite Genomics Group
            The Institute for Genomic Research
            9712 Medical Center Drive, Rockville, MD 20850, USA
            Tel: 301-610-5968
            Fax: 301-838-0208
            Email: nene@tigr.org
            Seq primer: M13 reverse.
FEATURES             Location/Qualifiers
     source          1..708
                     /organism="Amblyomma variegatum"
                     /mol_type="mRNA"
                     /db_xref="taxon:34610"
                     /clone="AVABS18"
                     /tissue_type="Salivary glands"
                     /dev_stage="Adult"
                     /lab_host="E.coli strain DH10B-TonA"
                     /clone_lib="AvSG"
                     /note="Vector: pCMV-SPORT6.1; Salivary glands were
                     dissected on day five after initiation of feeding. Total
                     RNA was prepared using acid guanidium
                     thiocyanate-phenol-chloroform extraction. The cDNA library
                     was custom prepared by Invitrogen Corporation. Briefly,
                     first strand cDNA was primed using oligo(dT) containing a
                     NotI site. Size fractionated double stranded cDNA was
                     ligated to EcoRV-NotI cleaved vector and electroporated
                     into E.coli."
ORIGIN      
        1 ctcttattaa ctggcctttc aagaagcagc cctcatctaa gcagtcttca acagactccg
       61 gcagcatatc tcctgttgtc gggagcctat tcggccagga actgagcaag gtttctccga
      121 acggcattct tccaaagcct gtcatgacct tgctgcggca gctgttcttg cggggcccct
      181 tcacatatgg aattttccga aaatctggca acgttcgctc caaacgcgaa ctacaagcca
      241 ggctagagga ggatccagat ctcaacttgt ctgatgtgcc catccatgta gtctctgctg
      301 tgttcaagga gttcctgggc tgcctaccag actgcctgct tcagcggtgc ctctactcag
      361 agtggctcaa ggtactgcgt gtggaacctc agtggaaaaa gagggactac acgatcagcc
      421 ttctgaaaag gcttccacca gccaacgtgg agcttctgcg tcacttcctg tgtgtcctgt
      481 ggcacattaa cagccgcagc actgagaaca agatgccttc gtccaacctg gctgtgtgca
      541 tcggccccag cctgctgagc ccaagtttgt cgacagctac cactcgccca cgctgcagtc
      601 agagatctct gagcaagtgc ctcagctggt agagtatctg attgagaaca gtgtggacat
      661 ctttggggaa gacctactta tgctgtttgg ggagccctca cagaagga
//

LOCUS       BM293284                 624 bp    mRNA    linear   EST 01-JUL-2002
DEFINITION  EST575826 AvSG Amblyomma variegatum cDNA clone AVABS17 5' end, mRNA
            sequence.
ACCESSION   BM293284
VERSION     BM293284.1  GI:21643251
KEYWORDS    EST.
SOURCE      Amblyomma variegatum
  ORGANISM  Amblyomma variegatum
            Eukaryota; Metazoa; Arthropoda; Chelicerata; Arachnida; Acari;
            Parasitiformes; Ixodida; Ixodoidea; Ixodidae; Amblyomma.
REFERENCE   1  (bases 1 to 624)
  AUTHORS   Nene,V., Lee,D., Quackenbush,J., Skilton,R., Mwaura,S.,
            Gardner,M.J. and Bishop,R.
  TITLE     AvGI, an index of genes transcribed in the salivary glands of the
            ixodid tick Amblyomma variegatum
  JOURNAL   Int. J. Parasitol. 32 (12), 1447-1456 (2002)
   PUBMED   12392910
COMMENT     Contact: Vish Nene
            Parasite Genomics Group
            The Institute for Genomic Research
            9712 Medical Center Drive, Rockville, MD 20850, USA
            Tel: 301-610-5968
            Fax: 301-838-0208
            Email: nene@tigr.org
            Seq primer: M13 reverse.
FEATURES             Location/Qualifiers
     source          1..624
                     /organism="Amblyomma variegatum"
                     /mol_type="mRNA"
                     /db_xref="taxon:34610"
                     /clone="AVABS17"
                     /tissue_type="Salivary glands"
                     /dev_stage="Adult"
                     /lab_host="E.coli strain DH10B-TonA"
                     /clone_lib="AvSG"
                     /note="Vector: pCMV-SPORT6.1; Salivary glands were
                     dissected on day five after initiation of feeding. Total
                     RNA was prepared using acid guanidium
                     thiocyanate-phenol-chloroform extraction. The cDNA library
                     was custom prepared by Invitrogen Corporation. Briefly,
                     first strand cDNA was primed using oligo(dT) containing a
                     NotI site. Size fractionated double stranded cDNA was
                     ligated to EcoRV-NotI cleaved vector and electroporated
                     into E.coli."
ORIGIN      
        1 gtcgagagaa agacaccagg cagagcacca caaccatgaa tgtttttctt gcaggctccc
       61 tcctgtttgc agcgtcgctg acatgcggtt ctgctgctgc cggaaggaag actgacgttt
      121 tcggagatgc tcttggcggt agtggtgcct tcgactctac tgcggcgctt ggcggaggtt
      181 ccgtaggtgg cggtgcgtca gctggcggta aatacgccgc ttggtggtgc tgcctcgttt
      241 ggcggcagca gtttctctgc gggtgccgct ggtggtgcgc cgcttggcgg tagttccttc
      301 ggcggcagtt cctcgtttgg cgtaaacggt ttccctggag gtttcaatgg cggtggtccg
      361 cttggcggca gtgccgtcgg aggcgttggc ccattgggcg ctggcggcac ctctggagct
      421 ttcgtcgggg gtgcgcagct tggcggtgcg tcgggtgcgg gttcaactgg cagtgctgga
      481 ggatcttctg cccggagcac tggcactcac ggtttgggtc ctcagggtgg ccatttcacc
      541 ggtggctcta cgtacggctc tggttctcac ggtcgaggtt ttgggttcag ctatggcact
      601 ggcggcgctg gtgggatttg gcgg
//

LOCUS       BM293283                 203 bp    mRNA    linear   EST 01-JUL-2002
DEFINITION  EST575825 AvSG Amblyomma variegatum cDNA clone AVABS16 5' end, mRNA
            sequence.
ACCESSION   BM293283
VERSION     BM293283.1  GI:21643250
KEYWORDS    EST.
SOURCE      Amblyomma variegatum
  ORGANISM  Amblyomma variegatum
            Eukaryota; Metazoa; Arthropoda; Chelicerata; Arachnida; Acari;
            Parasitiformes; Ixodida; Ixodoidea; Ixodidae; Amblyomma.
REFERENCE   1  (bases 1 to 203)
  AUTHORS   Nene,V., Lee,D., Quackenbush,J., Skilton,R., Mwaura,S.,
            Gardner,M.J. and Bishop,R.
  TITLE     AvGI, an index of genes transcribed in the salivary glands of the
            ixodid tick Amblyomma variegatum
  JOURNAL   Int. J. Parasitol. 32 (12), 1447-1456 (2002)
   PUBMED   12392910
COMMENT     Other_ESTs: EST575824
            Contact: Vish Nene
            Parasite Genomics Group
            The Institute for Genomic Research
            9712 Medical Center Drive, Rockville, MD 20850, USA
            Tel: 301-610-5968
            Fax: 301-838-0208
            Email: nene@tigr.org
            Seq primer: M13 reverse.
FEATURES             Location/Qualifiers
     source          1..203
                     /organism="Amblyomma variegatum"
                     /mol_type="mRNA"
                     /db_xref="taxon:34610"
                     /clone="AVABS16"
                     /tissue_type="Salivary glands"
                     /dev_stage="Adult"
                     /lab_host="E.coli strain DH10B-TonA"
                     /clone_lib="AvSG"
                     /note="Vector: pCMV-SPORT6.1; Salivary glands were
                     dissected on day five after initiation of feeding. Total
                     RNA was prepared using acid guanidium
                     thiocyanate-phenol-chloroform extraction. The cDNA library
                     was custom prepared by Invitrogen Corporation. Briefly,
                     first strand cDNA was primed using oligo(dT) containing a
                     NotI site. Size fractionated double stranded cDNA was
                     ligated to EcoRV-NotI cleaved vector and electroporated
                     into E.coli."
ORIGIN      
        1 tggtgggaac actggggggt ccaatgtccc acctgtggac caggaagatg gaggggaacg
       61 ggaacgtggc agcagtcact atttctgtcc ggaatgtgga agtgccttct cgtcgaaagc
      121 gggactgagt ctacacagga caagagctca tttcgaacag ggcaaccaag cgatagatgt
      181 cacgcggacc acctcggcga gcg
//

LOCUS       BM293282                 207 bp    mRNA    linear   EST 01-JUL-2002
DEFINITION  EST575824 AvSG Amblyomma variegatum cDNA clone AVABS16 3' end, mRNA
            sequence.
ACCESSION   BM293282
VERSION     BM293282.1  GI:21643249
KEYWORDS    EST.
SOURCE      Amblyomma variegatum
  ORGANISM  Amblyomma variegatum
            Eukaryota; Metazoa; Arthropoda; Chelicerata; Arachnida; Acari;
            Parasitiformes; Ixodida; Ixodoidea; Ixodidae; Amblyomma.
REFERENCE   1  (bases 1 to 207)
  AUTHORS   Nene,V., Lee,D., Quackenbush,J., Skilton,R., Mwaura,S.,
            Gardner,M.J. and Bishop,R.
  TITLE     AvGI, an index of genes transcribed in the salivary glands of the
            ixodid tick Amblyomma variegatum
  JOURNAL   Int. J. Parasitol. 32 (12), 1447-1456 (2002)
   PUBMED   12392910
COMMENT     Other_ESTs: EST575825
            Contact: Vish Nene
            Parasite Genomics Group
            The Institute for Genomic Research
            9712 Medical Center Drive, Rockville, MD 20850, USA
            Tel: 301-610-5968
            Fax: 301-838-0208
            Email: nene@tigr.org
            Seq primer: M13 forward.
FEATURES             Location/Qualifiers
     source          1..207
                     /organism="Amblyomma variegatum"
                     /mol_type="mRNA"
                     /db_xref="taxon:34610"
                     /clone="AVABS16"
                     /tissue_type="Salivary glands"
                     /dev_stage="Adult"
                     /lab_host="E.coli strain DH10B-TonA"
                     /clone_lib="AvSG"
                     /note="Vector: pCMV-SPORT6.1; Salivary glands were
                     dissected on day five after initiation of feeding. Total
                     RNA was prepared using acid guanidium
                     thiocyanate-phenol-chloroform extraction. The cDNA library
                     was custom prepared by Invitrogen Corporation. Briefly,
                     first strand cDNA was primed using oligo(dT) containing a
                     NotI site. Size fractionated double stranded cDNA was
                     ligated to EcoRV-NotI cleaved vector and electroporated
                     into E.coli."
ORIGIN      
        1 ggctcaacta cataaatttt attatgatat acacatgaga gatcaaccca agctataaac
       61 actgttccaa cgaacactgc taatataaaa catttatcca ctctattcat ttaaccagaa
      121 gcacagttca gagtccacag tgtcactatg taaaaccctc agtgtacggt caatggaaaa
      181 ctatttaaaa gttgtcatga caaagac
//

LOCUS       BM293281                 131 bp    mRNA    linear   EST 01-JUL-2002
DEFINITION  EST575823 AvSG Amblyomma variegatum cDNA clone AVABS15 5' end, mRNA
            sequence.
ACCESSION   BM293281
VERSION     BM293281.1  GI:21643248
KEYWORDS    EST.
SOURCE      Amblyomma variegatum
  ORGANISM  Amblyomma variegatum
            Eukaryota; Metazoa; Arthropoda; Chelicerata; Arachnida; Acari;
            Parasitiformes; Ixodida; Ixodoidea; Ixodidae; Amblyomma.
REFERENCE   1  (bases 1 to 131)
  AUTHORS   Nene,V., Lee,D., Quackenbush,J., Skilton,R., Mwaura,S.,
            Gardner,M.J. and Bishop,R.
  TITLE     AvGI, an index of genes transcribed in the salivary glands of the
            ixodid tick Amblyomma variegatum
  JOURNAL   Int. J. Parasitol. 32 (12), 1447-1456 (2002)
   PUBMED   12392910
COMMENT     Contact: Vish Nene
            Parasite Genomics Group
            The Institute for Genomic Research
            9712 Medical Center Drive, Rockville, MD 20850, USA
            Tel: 301-610-5968
            Fax: 301-838-0208
            Email: nene@tigr.org
            Seq primer: M13 reverse.
FEATURES             Location/Qualifiers
     source          1..131
                     /organism="Amblyomma variegatum"
                     /mol_type="mRNA"
                     /db_xref="taxon:34610"
                     /clone="AVABS15"
                     /tissue_type="Salivary glands"
                     /dev_stage="Adult"
                     /lab_host="E.coli strain DH10B-TonA"
                     /clone_lib="AvSG"
                     /note="Vector: pCMV-SPORT6.1; Salivary glands were
                     dissected on day five after initiation of feeding. Total
                     RNA was prepared using acid guanidium
                     thiocyanate-phenol-chloroform extraction. The cDNA library
                     was custom prepared by Invitrogen Corporation. Briefly,
                     first strand cDNA was primed using oligo(dT) containing a
                     NotI site. Size fractionated double stranded cDNA was
                     ligated to EcoRV-NotI cleaved vector and electroporated
                     into E.coli."
ORIGIN      
        1 tgcggttggc tgctcatgga ggcgaggatg tggccgtcta cgcccgaggt ccatggtctc
       61 atctcttcga tggtgtcaac gatcagacgt atattcccta cgtcatggcc tacgcggcct
      121 gcatcggacg c
//

LOCUS       BM293280                 226 bp    mRNA    linear   EST 01-JUL-2002
DEFINITION  EST575822 AvSG Amblyomma variegatum cDNA clone AVABS14 5' end, mRNA
            sequence.
ACCESSION   BM293280
VERSION     BM293280.1  GI:21643247
KEYWORDS    EST.
SOURCE      Amblyomma variegatum
  ORGANISM  Amblyomma variegatum
            Eukaryota; Metazoa; Arthropoda; Chelicerata; Arachnida; Acari;
            Parasitiformes; Ixodida; Ixodoidea; Ixodidae; Amblyomma.
REFERENCE   1  (bases 1 to 226)
  AUTHORS   Nene,V., Lee,D., Quackenbush,J., Skilton,R., Mwaura,S.,
            Gardner,M.J. and Bishop,R.
  TITLE     AvGI, an index of genes transcribed in the salivary glands of the
            ixodid tick Amblyomma variegatum
  JOURNAL   Int. J. Parasitol. 32 (12), 1447-1456 (2002)
   PUBMED   12392910
COMMENT     Other_ESTs: EST575821
            Contact: Vish Nene
            Parasite Genomics Group
            The Institute for Genomic Research
            9712 Medical Center Drive, Rockville, MD 20850, USA
            Tel: 301-610-5968
            Fax: 301-838-0208
            Email: nene@tigr.org
            Seq primer: M13 reverse.
FEATURES             Location/Qualifiers
     source          1..226
                     /organism="Amblyomma variegatum"
                     /mol_type="mRNA"
                     /db_xref="taxon:34610"
                     /clone="AVABS14"
                     /tissue_type="Salivary glands"
                     /dev_stage="Adult"
                     /lab_host="E.coli strain DH10B-TonA"
                     /clone_lib="AvSG"
                     /note="Vector: pCMV-SPORT6.1; Salivary glands were
                     dissected on day five after initiation of feeding. Total
                     RNA was prepared using acid guanidium
                     thiocyanate-phenol-chloroform extraction. The cDNA library
                     was custom prepared by Invitrogen Corporation. Briefly,
                     first strand cDNA was primed using oligo(dT) containing a
                     NotI site. Size fractionated double stranded cDNA was
                     ligated to EcoRV-NotI cleaved vector and electroporated
                     into E.coli."
ORIGIN      
        1 gggccatgcg catggccatg cgaaacgtaa cagctgattg ctgaagggcc ggagtagagt
       61 gacctcgaat attctaggtc actctagccg aagctgccca aaggcagttt caaactgctc
      121 gacgtcgggc actagccgca gtgacgacat ggctacgtta aagcctgttc tgtactccta
      181 ttttaggagc tcctgcgcct acagggtccg cattgctctt gcctgg
//

LOCUS       BM293279                 247 bp    mRNA    linear   EST 01-JUL-2002
DEFINITION  EST575821 AvSG Amblyomma variegatum cDNA clone AVABS14 3' end, mRNA
            sequence.
ACCESSION   BM293279
VERSION     BM293279.1  GI:21643246
KEYWORDS    EST.
SOURCE      Amblyomma variegatum
  ORGANISM  Amblyomma variegatum
            Eukaryota; Metazoa; Arthropoda; Chelicerata; Arachnida; Acari;
            Parasitiformes; Ixodida; Ixodoidea; Ixodidae; Amblyomma.
REFERENCE   1  (bases 1 to 247)
  AUTHORS   Nene,V., Lee,D., Quackenbush,J., Skilton,R., Mwaura,S.,
            Gardner,M.J. and Bishop,R.
  TITLE     AvGI, an index of genes transcribed in the salivary glands of the
            ixodid tick Amblyomma variegatum
  JOURNAL   Int. J. Parasitol. 32 (12), 1447-1456 (2002)
   PUBMED   12392910
COMMENT     Other_ESTs: EST575822
            Contact: Vish Nene
            Parasite Genomics Group
            The Institute for Genomic Research
            9712 Medical Center Drive, Rockville, MD 20850, USA
            Tel: 301-610-5968
            Fax: 301-838-0208
            Email: nene@tigr.org
            Seq primer: M13 forward.
FEATURES             Location/Qualifiers
     source          1..247
                     /organism="Amblyomma variegatum"
                     /mol_type="mRNA"
                     /db_xref="taxon:34610"
                     /clone="AVABS14"
                     /tissue_type="Salivary glands"
                     /dev_stage="Adult"
                     /lab_host="E.coli strain DH10B-TonA"
                     /clone_lib="AvSG"
                     /note="Vector: pCMV-SPORT6.1; Salivary glands were
                     dissected on day five after initiation of feeding. Total
                     RNA was prepared using acid guanidium
                     thiocyanate-phenol-chloroform extraction. The cDNA library
                     was custom prepared by Invitrogen Corporation. Briefly,
                     first strand cDNA was primed using oligo(dT) containing a
                     NotI site. Size fractionated double stranded cDNA was
                     ligated to EcoRV-NotI cleaved vector and electroporated
                     into E.coli."
ORIGIN      
        1 gactgaaaac acatttattt tcaataaaga ctgcaagttg cccaaaacac ttcaaaacac
       61 ccaaacatgc tcaagtgcag cacaataaat gctggcgaat aaaacgcagt aacagaacat
      121 ttcggaaagc atttcgcaaa ggtgttcagt tcgtttcccg gagttccgga ggtgtgtccg
      181 gttgacgaaa agggtgggca gctttgaatg caggcaagct ttccagtgca gcgctgacac
      241 gaaacag
//

LOCUS       BM293278                 697 bp    mRNA    linear   EST 01-JUL-2002
DEFINITION  EST575820 AvSG Amblyomma variegatum cDNA clone AVABS13 5' end, mRNA
            sequence.
ACCESSION   BM293278
VERSION     BM293278.1  GI:21643245
KEYWORDS    EST.
SOURCE      Amblyomma variegatum
  ORGANISM  Amblyomma variegatum
            Eukaryota; Metazoa; Arthropoda; Chelicerata; Arachnida; Acari;
            Parasitiformes; Ixodida; Ixodoidea; Ixodidae; Amblyomma.
REFERENCE   1  (bases 1 to 697)
  AUTHORS   Nene,V., Lee,D., Quackenbush,J., Skilton,R., Mwaura,S.,
            Gardner,M.J. and Bishop,R.
  TITLE     AvGI, an index of genes transcribed in the salivary glands of the
            ixodid tick Amblyomma variegatum
  JOURNAL   Int. J. Parasitol. 32 (12), 1447-1456 (2002)
   PUBMED   12392910
COMMENT     Other_ESTs: EST575819
            Contact: Vish Nene
            Parasite Genomics Group
            The Institute for Genomic Research
            9712 Medical Center Drive, Rockville, MD 20850, USA
            Tel: 301-610-5968
            Fax: 301-838-0208
            Email: nene@tigr.org
            Seq primer: M13 reverse.
FEATURES             Location/Qualifiers
     source          1..697
                     /organism="Amblyomma variegatum"
                     /mol_type="mRNA"
                     /db_xref="taxon:34610"
                     /clone="AVABS13"
                     /tissue_type="Salivary glands"
                     /dev_stage="Adult"
                     /lab_host="E.coli strain DH10B-TonA"
                     /clone_lib="AvSG"
                     /note="Vector: pCMV-SPORT6.1; Salivary glands were
                     dissected on day five after initiation of feeding. Total
                     RNA was prepared using acid guanidium
                     thiocyanate-phenol-chloroform extraction. The cDNA library
                     was custom prepared by Invitrogen Corporation. Briefly,
                     first strand cDNA was primed using oligo(dT) containing a
                     NotI site. Size fractionated double stranded cDNA was
                     ligated to EcoRV-NotI cleaved vector and electroporated
                     into E.coli."
ORIGIN      
        1 cggctgccga gggaagaaca ccatcggagc acggcaacta tgaaatcttt tttggcaagc
       61 tcccttttgt tgacagtatc gctggcatgc agtgcagctc cgcccgcgag gaagccatac
      121 cctgtagatg gaagtcgact tggcggtggc acttcctttc ctgccgctag tagtagctca
      181 ggaggtttta ctattcatgc cccgggtggc gttttgtccg gaagaggtgg caccgttttg
      241 ggcggctctt tcggtggatc tttcggtggt tctacgagtg acgctttgcc aggagacggt
      301 ggcaacttcg ctggacgttc gttcggcggc tcattcttta gcagtgggcc tagagacgga
      361 gcacttcgct cctctggagc ctttggcgcc gcgtctctag gtaatgcttt agaaggtgag
      421 tcgggaagtc cttcattcgg cgttagtggg gcgagtgctg ctccaggcgg cgctggttcc
      481 ctcgttgagg ctgtcgcagg ggaattcggc agaccagcac caggaacatt cgggttttca
      541 ttccaaggtc cattcagaac atcgcagtgg ggttcacaag gcgttaaccc agtaggtagt
      601 ttcggcttct tttctcctgg ggggtatgga ggttcatatg gctatggtag tggatatgct
      661 ggcaactacg gagccggtta cgaaggaggg cacggca
//

LOCUS       BM293277                 681 bp    mRNA    linear   EST 01-JUL-2002
DEFINITION  EST575819 AvSG Amblyomma variegatum cDNA clone AVABS13 3' end, mRNA
            sequence.
ACCESSION   BM293277
VERSION     BM293277.1  GI:21643244
KEYWORDS    EST.
SOURCE      Amblyomma variegatum
  ORGANISM  Amblyomma variegatum
            Eukaryota; Metazoa; Arthropoda; Chelicerata; Arachnida; Acari;
            Parasitiformes; Ixodida; Ixodoidea; Ixodidae; Amblyomma.
REFERENCE   1  (bases 1 to 681)
  AUTHORS   Nene,V., Lee,D., Quackenbush,J., Skilton,R., Mwaura,S.,
            Gardner,M.J. and Bishop,R.
  TITLE     AvGI, an index of genes transcribed in the salivary glands of the
            ixodid tick Amblyomma variegatum
  JOURNAL   Int. J. Parasitol. 32 (12), 1447-1456 (2002)
   PUBMED   12392910
COMMENT     Other_ESTs: EST575820
            Contact: Vish Nene
            Parasite Genomics Group
            The Institute for Genomic Research
            9712 Medical Center Drive, Rockville, MD 20850, USA
            Tel: 301-610-5968
            Fax: 301-838-0208
            Email: nene@tigr.org
            Seq primer: M13 forward.
FEATURES             Location/Qualifiers
     source          1..681
                     /organism="Amblyomma variegatum"
                     /mol_type="mRNA"
                     /db_xref="taxon:34610"
                     /clone="AVABS13"
                     /tissue_type="Salivary glands"
                     /dev_stage="Adult"
                     /lab_host="E.coli strain DH10B-TonA"
                     /clone_lib="AvSG"
                     /note="Vector: pCMV-SPORT6.1; Salivary glands were
                     dissected on day five after initiation of feeding. Total
                     RNA was prepared using acid guanidium
                     thiocyanate-phenol-chloroform extraction. The cDNA library
                     was custom prepared by Invitrogen Corporation. Briefly,
                     first strand cDNA was primed using oligo(dT) containing a
                     NotI site. Size fractionated double stranded cDNA was
                     ligated to EcoRV-NotI cleaved vector and electroporated
                     into E.coli."
ORIGIN      
        1 aatagacaat aaagtacctt tatttcactg caattatccc tcggagaact tctgcggtga
       61 gggtagaatg tactcggatt attcttaaca tctttgcctg ggaggagcta gcatacgtca
      121 ccgacttctt cggtgttctg ccgtctccaa cagcagcggt gcacgtcatt cgattttgtt
      181 gctgacagat ggccccgcgg gagcagtttc cgtcttctct gaagccatct gaggcggtct
      241 aggtccactt gacccgaacg cagagccatt ggtgccatca aacgagccga agctgccttc
      301 agtgccaaaa gcgctaaaac cgaagttgcc cctgtcgccg ctaccaaaac cacttccaaa
      361 gccggtttca tgacctctgc caaagccgct gccgaagcca ataccgaagc ccctgccgaa
      421 gccgctgccg tggacaccgt caaagctcct gccgtgccct ccttcgtaac cggctccgta
      481 gttgccagca tatccactac catagccata tgaacctcca tacccaccag gagaaaagaa
      541 gccgaaacta cctactgggt taacgccttg tgaacccact gcgatgttct gaatggacct
      601 tggaatgaaa cccgaatgtt cctggtgctg gtctgccgaa ttcccctgcg acagcctcaa
      661 cgaggaacca gcgccgcctg g
//

LOCUS       BM293276                 793 bp    mRNA    linear   EST 01-JUL-2002
DEFINITION  EST575818 AvSG Amblyomma variegatum cDNA clone AVABS12 5' end, mRNA
            sequence.
ACCESSION   BM293276
VERSION     BM293276.1  GI:21643243
KEYWORDS    EST.
SOURCE      Amblyomma variegatum
  ORGANISM  Amblyomma variegatum
            Eukaryota; Metazoa; Arthropoda; Chelicerata; Arachnida; Acari;
            Parasitiformes; Ixodida; Ixodoidea; Ixodidae; Amblyomma.
REFERENCE   1  (bases 1 to 793)
  AUTHORS   Nene,V., Lee,D., Quackenbush,J., Skilton,R., Mwaura,S.,
            Gardner,M.J. and Bishop,R.
  TITLE     AvGI, an index of genes transcribed in the salivary glands of the
            ixodid tick Amblyomma variegatum
  JOURNAL   Int. J. Parasitol. 32 (12), 1447-1456 (2002)
   PUBMED   12392910
COMMENT     Other_ESTs: EST575817
            Contact: Vish Nene
            Parasite Genomics Group
            The Institute for Genomic Research
            9712 Medical Center Drive, Rockville, MD 20850, USA
            Tel: 301-610-5968
            Fax: 301-838-0208
            Email: nene@tigr.org
            Seq primer: M13 reverse.
FEATURES             Location/Qualifiers
     source          1..793
                     /organism="Amblyomma variegatum"
                     /mol_type="mRNA"
                     /db_xref="taxon:34610"
                     /clone="AVABS12"
                     /tissue_type="Salivary glands"
                     /dev_stage="Adult"
                     /lab_host="E.coli strain DH10B-TonA"
                     /clone_lib="AvSG"
                     /note="Vector: pCMV-SPORT6.1; Salivary glands were
                     dissected on day five after initiation of feeding. Total
                     RNA was prepared using acid guanidium
                     thiocyanate-phenol-chloroform extraction. The cDNA library
                     was custom prepared by Invitrogen Corporation. Briefly,
                     first strand cDNA was primed using oligo(dT) containing a
                     NotI site. Size fractionated double stranded cDNA was
                     ligated to EcoRV-NotI cleaved vector and electroporated
                     into E.coli."
ORIGIN      
        1 cgcctgtgta agcggtaaca gcatggagga aggaaacaac gggtaacagg ttgtcccagc
       61 cggaagcggt gcggtcgttg atacgtccgg acgtccgtct ggccagtcat agcaggcagt
      121 tcaccaacca cctttgccgg cgcgattcga agttgccgcc gtccaagata agataacctg
      181 gcggagacat gctgtctgcg gccgtccggc gaggggcagc caggcaaggt gtgcgtgcat
      241 caagtggctg ggcagctacg cgggcactcc tgcaagagca gcttgaaggc atccgggagg
      301 ctggcacata taagacagag cgagtgctca cctcccacca ggcggcctct gtgcgggtgg
      361 ctgggtggga gcggcctgtg ctcaacctct gcgctaacaa ctacctggga ctctcgagcc
      421 acccggaggt gattgaagct ggcaagcacg ccctggacac ccacggtgca ggactgagct
      481 cggtgcgctt catctgtgga acacaggata ttcacaagga gctggagcag aagatagcgc
      541 gcttccacgg ccgagaggat gccatcctgt atgccagctg ctttgatgcc aacgcaggca
      601 tttttgaggt cttactgagc cccgaggatg cagtgctgtc agatgagctg aaccatgcct
      661 ctatcatcga tggcattcgt ctctgcaagg cacaaaagta ccgttacaag caccgtgaca
      721 tgaaggatct ggaggacaag ctgcgggacg ccattggcaa gagccggcag agactgattg
      781 tcaccgatgg agt
//

LOCUS       BM293275                 450 bp    mRNA    linear   EST 01-JUL-2002
DEFINITION  EST575817 AvSG Amblyomma variegatum cDNA clone AVABS12 3' end, mRNA
            sequence.
ACCESSION   BM293275
VERSION     BM293275.1  GI:21643242
KEYWORDS    EST.
SOURCE      Amblyomma variegatum
  ORGANISM  Amblyomma variegatum
            Eukaryota; Metazoa; Arthropoda; Chelicerata; Arachnida; Acari;
            Parasitiformes; Ixodida; Ixodoidea; Ixodidae; Amblyomma.
REFERENCE   1  (bases 1 to 450)
  AUTHORS   Nene,V., Lee,D., Quackenbush,J., Skilton,R., Mwaura,S.,
            Gardner,M.J. and Bishop,R.
  TITLE     AvGI, an index of genes transcribed in the salivary glands of the
            ixodid tick Amblyomma variegatum
  JOURNAL   Int. J. Parasitol. 32 (12), 1447-1456 (2002)
   PUBMED   12392910
COMMENT     Other_ESTs: EST575818
            Contact: Vish Nene
            Parasite Genomics Group
            The Institute for Genomic Research
            9712 Medical Center Drive, Rockville, MD 20850, USA
            Tel: 301-610-5968
            Fax: 301-838-0208
            Email: nene@tigr.org
            Seq primer: M13 forward.
FEATURES             Location/Qualifiers
     source          1..450
                     /organism="Amblyomma variegatum"
                     /mol_type="mRNA"
                     /db_xref="taxon:34610"
                     /clone="AVABS12"
                     /tissue_type="Salivary glands"
                     /dev_stage="Adult"
                     /lab_host="E.coli strain DH10B-TonA"
                     /clone_lib="AvSG"
                     /note="Vector: pCMV-SPORT6.1; Salivary glands were
                     dissected on day five after initiation of feeding. Total
                     RNA was prepared using acid guanidium
                     thiocyanate-phenol-chloroform extraction. The cDNA library
                     was custom prepared by Invitrogen Corporation. Briefly,
                     first strand cDNA was primed using oligo(dT) containing a
                     NotI site. Size fractionated double stranded cDNA was
                     ligated to EcoRV-NotI cleaved vector and electroporated
                     into E.coli."
ORIGIN      
        1 ggtaaaataa aactgatttt attacagcag cataacacaa cgtttttcac cactattcgt
       61 tttgaacgtt ttcaccaaca aagctggaac ccaagaagct gggcggggta ggaaattgac
      121 gacaaaaatg taaaaattaa aaaatgccaa gacctccttc tctatcgtta ttgcactgtt
      181 tcaacagaaa gttcagcaag tccatgaagt ttgtttttgt ttctgtagca caaaggaata
      241 cttcactttc catttgctgc attcacagaa actatctttg aatatccact tttcacttct
      301 tcagtaccct aaactggtac ttagcttaac ttggtgacct gtggaatgct ttccaaaaaa
      361 caaaattttg tgaatccttc agtggcaact tgtaaataac tgaaccagaa cagaaggtgc
      421 actcgagttg gcgccttcac tgcaggctgg
//

LOCUS       BM293274                 786 bp    mRNA    linear   EST 01-JUL-2002
DEFINITION  EST575816 AvSG Amblyomma variegatum cDNA clone AVABS11 5' end, mRNA
            sequence.
ACCESSION   BM293274
VERSION     BM293274.1  GI:21643241
KEYWORDS    EST.
SOURCE      Amblyomma variegatum
  ORGANISM  Amblyomma variegatum
            Eukaryota; Metazoa; Arthropoda; Chelicerata; Arachnida; Acari;
            Parasitiformes; Ixodida; Ixodoidea; Ixodidae; Amblyomma.
REFERENCE   1  (bases 1 to 786)
  AUTHORS   Nene,V., Lee,D., Quackenbush,J., Skilton,R., Mwaura,S.,
            Gardner,M.J. and Bishop,R.
  TITLE     AvGI, an index of genes transcribed in the salivary glands of the
            ixodid tick Amblyomma variegatum
  JOURNAL   Int. J. Parasitol. 32 (12), 1447-1456 (2002)
   PUBMED   12392910
COMMENT     Other_ESTs: EST575815
            Contact: Vish Nene
            Parasite Genomics Group
            The Institute for Genomic Research
            9712 Medical Center Drive, Rockville, MD 20850, USA
            Tel: 301-610-5968
            Fax: 301-838-0208
            Email: nene@tigr.org
            Seq primer: M13 reverse.
FEATURES             Location/Qualifiers
     source          1..786
                     /organism="Amblyomma variegatum"
                     /mol_type="mRNA"
                     /db_xref="taxon:34610"
                     /clone="AVABS11"
                     /tissue_type="Salivary glands"
                     /dev_stage="Adult"
                     /lab_host="E.coli strain DH10B-TonA"
                     /clone_lib="AvSG"
                     /note="Vector: pCMV-SPORT6.1; Salivary glands were
                     dissected on day five after initiation of feeding. Total
                     RNA was prepared using acid guanidium
                     thiocyanate-phenol-chloroform extraction. The cDNA library
                     was custom prepared by Invitrogen Corporation. Briefly,
                     first strand cDNA was primed using oligo(dT) containing a
                     NotI site. Size fractionated double stranded cDNA was
                     ligated to EcoRV-NotI cleaved vector and electroporated
                     into E.coli."
ORIGIN      
        1 gtcacatact cgtgtgcaga gggtcgcctt cagacggcag catgaagctc ttcgttgctg
       61 tcgcgctcct gtgcctggct caagccagcc tggccgtctt gaataaaggc ctcaagacta
      121 aaattgtcac tgccggagct acagtacccg gcgctactgt agttgcacct gctgttggtg
      181 tcttgcccgc tgtaacagac gtagtcaccg gcggggacac cgtttccact atctccaccg
      241 gtccgggcgt ggtcagcact gtggtcagtc ctagcgtcac taccgtcgat catggtgtga
      301 caggcaccgt cactggagtt gttcctggcg tcgttggtga agttaccaat gtcgtcggaa
      361 ccacacaccc aaccttccat ggtggtattg tcggtggtac cttcggaacg acttaccctg
      421 gcttcgttgg cggtactcac ggcggcttct tcggaggcgc ttaccccgga acctacggtg
      481 gcttcggtag tttccacgga tcctaccctg gtctgtatgg aggatttggc cacggcacct
      541 tcggaggctt ttaccctggc gcttggggtg gatatctagg cggtctctac ggagcaggtt
      601 accccggctt ctttggtcgc ggcacctttg gaggagctta ccctggatct agcttctgga
      661 ccagtggatt gcacggagct ggttaccctg gatctttcgg aagactgttc gcaggttatg
      721 gatcccgcta tcctggagcc ctacggagta tgttcggaaa gtatggacac ggctaccctg
      781 gcgcct
//

LOCUS       BM293273                 703 bp    mRNA    linear   EST 01-JUL-2002
DEFINITION  EST575815 AvSG Amblyomma variegatum cDNA clone AVABS11 3' end, mRNA
            sequence.
ACCESSION   BM293273
VERSION     BM293273.1  GI:21643240
KEYWORDS    EST.
SOURCE      Amblyomma variegatum
  ORGANISM  Amblyomma variegatum
            Eukaryota; Metazoa; Arthropoda; Chelicerata; Arachnida; Acari;
            Parasitiformes; Ixodida; Ixodoidea; Ixodidae; Amblyomma.
REFERENCE   1  (bases 1 to 703)
  AUTHORS   Nene,V., Lee,D., Quackenbush,J., Skilton,R., Mwaura,S.,
            Gardner,M.J. and Bishop,R.
  TITLE     AvGI, an index of genes transcribed in the salivary glands of the
            ixodid tick Amblyomma variegatum
  JOURNAL   Int. J. Parasitol. 32 (12), 1447-1456 (2002)
   PUBMED   12392910
COMMENT     Other_ESTs: EST575816
            Contact: Vish Nene
            Parasite Genomics Group
            The Institute for Genomic Research
            9712 Medical Center Drive, Rockville, MD 20850, USA
            Tel: 301-610-5968
            Fax: 301-838-0208
            Email: nene@tigr.org
            Seq primer: M13 forward.
FEATURES             Location/Qualifiers
     source          1..703
                     /organism="Amblyomma variegatum"
                     /mol_type="mRNA"
                     /db_xref="taxon:34610"
                     /clone="AVABS11"
                     /tissue_type="Salivary glands"
                     /dev_stage="Adult"
                     /lab_host="E.coli strain DH10B-TonA"
                     /clone_lib="AvSG"
                     /note="Vector: pCMV-SPORT6.1; Salivary glands were
                     dissected on day five after initiation of feeding. Total
                     RNA was prepared using acid guanidium
                     thiocyanate-phenol-chloroform extraction. The cDNA library
                     was custom prepared by Invitrogen Corporation. Briefly,
                     first strand cDNA was primed using oligo(dT) containing a
                     NotI site. Size fractionated double stranded cDNA was
                     ligated to EcoRV-NotI cleaved vector and electroporated
                     into E.coli."
ORIGIN      
        1 gtttatttca gagacctttg tcgaggataa ttgtatttag tggtttgaag tgacgtggtt
       61 cttgcattca agaaatttat gtcagggcgc gtcactgtgt ccggaaggtc gtggccgctg
      121 tgtcaacgag ggcagctcct acgggggtgc tagcaacgac gttttccttg tgcgtctcag
      181 tggcggtgtg gactggcacc ggcactccct gggggaccgg aactggcacg gggaccggcc
      241 tggggactgg taatggttgc gggatcggct gtgggactgg atgtgggacc gggtatggga
      301 ctgggactgg cagtggcacg agacgttcgc gcaggactgc agtgtacaca gccacagcat
      361 actggatgcc agtgtgaggg tcagtaacga cacgaacgtc gctggggatg tgactgaagc
      421 ctcctatacg ttcgacggcg cctagaccac ggagtgctcc gtaaggcaag ccgacaccgt
      481 atgatcccgg gtagggggtc agaagacctc cgagcggtcc tccgaatgct ccacttccgt
      541 acagtcctcc gtaggcgcca gggtagccgt gtccataact tccgaacata cctccgtagg
      601 ctccaggata gcgggatcca taacctgcga acagtcctcc gaaagatcca gggtaaccag
      661 ctccgtgcaa tccactggtc cagaagctag atccagggta agc
//

LOCUS       BM293272                 720 bp    mRNA    linear   EST 01-JUL-2002
DEFINITION  EST575814 AvSG Amblyomma variegatum cDNA clone AVABS10 5' end, mRNA
            sequence.
ACCESSION   BM293272
VERSION     BM293272.1  GI:21643239
KEYWORDS    EST.
SOURCE      Amblyomma variegatum
  ORGANISM  Amblyomma variegatum
            Eukaryota; Metazoa; Arthropoda; Chelicerata; Arachnida; Acari;
            Parasitiformes; Ixodida; Ixodoidea; Ixodidae; Amblyomma.
REFERENCE   1  (bases 1 to 720)
  AUTHORS   Nene,V., Lee,D., Quackenbush,J., Skilton,R., Mwaura,S.,
            Gardner,M.J. and Bishop,R.
  TITLE     AvGI, an index of genes transcribed in the salivary glands of the
            ixodid tick Amblyomma variegatum
  JOURNAL   Int. J. Parasitol. 32 (12), 1447-1456 (2002)
   PUBMED   12392910
COMMENT     Other_ESTs: EST575813
            Contact: Vish Nene
            Parasite Genomics Group
            The Institute for Genomic Research
            9712 Medical Center Drive, Rockville, MD 20850, USA
            Tel: 301-610-5968
            Fax: 301-838-0208
            Email: nene@tigr.org
            Seq primer: M13 reverse.
FEATURES             Location/Qualifiers
     source          1..720
                     /organism="Amblyomma variegatum"
                     /mol_type="mRNA"
                     /db_xref="taxon:34610"
                     /clone="AVABS10"
                     /tissue_type="Salivary glands"
                     /dev_stage="Adult"
                     /lab_host="E.coli strain DH10B-TonA"
                     /clone_lib="AvSG"
                     /note="Vector: pCMV-SPORT6.1; Salivary glands were
                     dissected on day five after initiation of feeding. Total
                     RNA was prepared using acid guanidium
                     thiocyanate-phenol-chloroform extraction. The cDNA library
                     was custom prepared by Invitrogen Corporation. Briefly,
                     first strand cDNA was primed using oligo(dT) containing a
                     NotI site. Size fractionated double stranded cDNA was
                     ligated to EcoRV-NotI cleaved vector and electroporated
                     into E.coli."
ORIGIN      
        1 gcacgggtca ccttgggcat caggctttcg gacgtccacc gcggcagtcg tcccggccca
       61 acagctcgcc gactcctttc agtccgtgaa gtgctttcgc gagcatctgt ctggctaaca
      121 gtagttcaag atggctggcc actttagcta cccaccacct gagatgatga aggagctcaa
      181 ggcaactgct gaggccattg ttgcccctgg gaagggcatc ttggctgctg atgaaagtac
      241 cgccaccatg ggcaagcgtc tccagggcat tggcgtagag aacactgagg agcaccggcg
      301 ccagtaccgg cagctcttgt tcacatgcgg cgagcagatg aatagtgcca tcagcggcgt
      361 catcctgttc catgaaacgc tgtaccagca ggctgacaat ggaaccccat ttgtgaagat
      421 cctcgagaac cgtggcatca tccccggcat caaagtggac aaaggcgttg ttccactcat
      481 gggcactgat gatgagagca ccacgcaggg tcttgatgac cttaccaagc gatgtgtcca
      541 gtaccgcaag gatggctgcc gctttgccaa gtggcgctgt gtcctgaaga tccgccccca
      601 ctgcccatca cccctgtcga tcttggaaaa tgccaacgta ctggctcgct atgctgtctg
      661 ctgccaacag gctggcatcg tgccgattgt ggagccagag gtgcttcctg atggtgacac
//

LOCUS       BM293271                 744 bp    mRNA    linear   EST 01-JUL-2002
DEFINITION  EST575813 AvSG Amblyomma variegatum cDNA clone AVABS10 3' end, mRNA
            sequence.
ACCESSION   BM293271
VERSION     BM293271.1  GI:21643238
KEYWORDS    EST.
SOURCE      Amblyomma variegatum
  ORGANISM  Amblyomma variegatum
            Eukaryota; Metazoa; Arthropoda; Chelicerata; Arachnida; Acari;
            Parasitiformes; Ixodida; Ixodoidea; Ixodidae; Amblyomma.
REFERENCE   1  (bases 1 to 744)
  AUTHORS   Nene,V., Lee,D., Quackenbush,J., Skilton,R., Mwaura,S.,
            Gardner,M.J. and Bishop,R.
  TITLE     AvGI, an index of genes transcribed in the salivary glands of the
            ixodid tick Amblyomma variegatum
  JOURNAL   Int. J. Parasitol. 32 (12), 1447-1456 (2002)
   PUBMED   12392910
COMMENT     Other_ESTs: EST575814
            Contact: Vish Nene
            Parasite Genomics Group
            The Institute for Genomic Research
            9712 Medical Center Drive, Rockville, MD 20850, USA
            Tel: 301-610-5968
            Fax: 301-838-0208
            Email: nene@tigr.org
            Seq primer: M13 forward.
FEATURES             Location/Qualifiers
     source          1..744
                     /organism="Amblyomma variegatum"
                     /mol_type="mRNA"
                     /db_xref="taxon:34610"
                     /clone="AVABS10"
                     /tissue_type="Salivary glands"
                     /dev_stage="Adult"
                     /lab_host="E.coli strain DH10B-TonA"
                     /clone_lib="AvSG"
                     /note="Vector: pCMV-SPORT6.1; Salivary glands were
                     dissected on day five after initiation of feeding. Total
                     RNA was prepared using acid guanidium
                     thiocyanate-phenol-chloroform extraction. The cDNA library
                     was custom prepared by Invitrogen Corporation. Briefly,
                     first strand cDNA was primed using oligo(dT) containing a
                     NotI site. Size fractionated double stranded cDNA was
                     ligated to EcoRV-NotI cleaved vector and electroporated
                     into E.coli."
ORIGIN      
        1 tccagcaaca cctccggcgt actttcctag agcagcttca ctgcaggcct tggcacgctt
       61 caagaattca tcctggcccg ccttgacccc gttaggcttg ccagcccaag ccttcagggc
      121 actggcttgc agggcacggc catagctgaa ggtcagtgcc cagggcttct tgcccgggta
      181 cttgttgatg gcatccaggt tgaccgatgc ctcctcctca gactggccac cagacaggaa
      241 tgtgatgcca ggaactgcag ctggcacagt cctctgcagg gtggtgacag tggcgcgggc
      301 aacgtctgcc ggtgtgtact tcttggtgca gctctggcca gcggtgacca tgttgggctt
      361 gagcagggtg ccctccagat agacatggtg gtcactcaga gccttgtaca cggctgccag
      421 cacctcctca gtgaccttct gtgcccggtc caggtcgtgg tcaccatcag gaagcacctc
      481 tggctccaca atcggcacga tgccagcctg ttggcagcag acagcatagc gagccagtac
      541 gttggcattt tccaagatcg acaggggtga tgggcagtgg gggcggatct tcaggacaca
      601 gcgccacttg gcaaagcggc agccatcctt gcggtactgg acacatcgct tggtaaggtc
      661 atcaagaccc tgcgtggtgc tctcatcatc agtgcccatg agtggaaaca cgcctttgtc
      721 cactttgatg cccgggatga tgcc
//

LOCUS       BM293270                 711 bp    mRNA    linear   EST 01-JUL-2002
DEFINITION  EST575812 AvSG Amblyomma variegatum cDNA clone AVABS09 5' end, mRNA
            sequence.
ACCESSION   BM293270
VERSION     BM293270.1  GI:21643237
KEYWORDS    EST.
SOURCE      Amblyomma variegatum
  ORGANISM  Amblyomma variegatum
            Eukaryota; Metazoa; Arthropoda; Chelicerata; Arachnida; Acari;
            Parasitiformes; Ixodida; Ixodoidea; Ixodidae; Amblyomma.
REFERENCE   1  (bases 1 to 711)
  AUTHORS   Nene,V., Lee,D., Quackenbush,J., Skilton,R., Mwaura,S.,
            Gardner,M.J. and Bishop,R.
  TITLE     AvGI, an index of genes transcribed in the salivary glands of the
            ixodid tick Amblyomma variegatum
  JOURNAL   Int. J. Parasitol. 32 (12), 1447-1456 (2002)
   PUBMED   12392910
COMMENT     Contact: Vish Nene
            Parasite Genomics Group
            The Institute for Genomic Research
            9712 Medical Center Drive, Rockville, MD 20850, USA
            Tel: 301-610-5968
            Fax: 301-838-0208
            Email: nene@tigr.org
            Seq primer: M13 reverse.
FEATURES             Location/Qualifiers
     source          1..711
                     /organism="Amblyomma variegatum"
                     /mol_type="mRNA"
                     /db_xref="taxon:34610"
                     /clone="AVABS09"
                     /tissue_type="Salivary glands"
                     /dev_stage="Adult"
                     /lab_host="E.coli strain DH10B-TonA"
                     /clone_lib="AvSG"
                     /note="Vector: pCMV-SPORT6.1; Salivary glands were
                     dissected on day five after initiation of feeding. Total
                     RNA was prepared using acid guanidium
                     thiocyanate-phenol-chloroform extraction. The cDNA library
                     was custom prepared by Invitrogen Corporation. Briefly,
                     first strand cDNA was primed using oligo(dT) containing a
                     NotI site. Size fractionated double stranded cDNA was
                     ligated to EcoRV-NotI cleaved vector and electroporated
                     into E.coli."
ORIGIN      
        1 cacagaggca tcgccctgtt gtatatctgt attctggtat cctacctaca gccgtagccc
       61 tgtctgggtc tgcaatgagg gagtacaaga ttgtggtgtt gggaagcgga ggtgttggta
      121 aaagtgccct gactgtacag tttgttcagg gcatctttgt ggaaaaatat gacccaacca
      181 ttgaagacag ctaccggaag caagtggaag tggatggtca acagtgcatg ctggaaatct
      241 tggacactgc cggaacagag caattcacag caatgcgcga cttgtacatg aagaatggcc
      301 aaggcttcgt gctcgtttta ctccatcacg gcccagtcaa ccttcaatga cctccaggac
      361 ctcagggagc agatcctcag agtcaaggac atggatgatg tgccaatgat tctcgtggga
      421 aacaagtgcg acctggaaga tgagagggtg gtcggcaagg accaaggcgc taacttggct
      481 cgctcattca acaactgcgc cttcctcgag agttctgcca aggccaagat caatgtcaac
      541 gagattttct acgacctcgt ccggcagatc aaccgcaaga accccgagaa gaagccaaac
      601 accaaaaaga agtccaagtg tgtcctattg tagaaagcac gctgcgacct ccctctctgg
      661 cgccaggctg acagatgtcc cccactcctg gttgcatcat cgtgcccgcg a
//

LOCUS       BM293269                 717 bp    mRNA    linear   EST 01-JUL-2002
DEFINITION  EST575811 AvSG Amblyomma variegatum cDNA clone AVABS08 5' end, mRNA
            sequence.
ACCESSION   BM293269
VERSION     BM293269.1  GI:21643236
KEYWORDS    EST.
SOURCE      Amblyomma variegatum
  ORGANISM  Amblyomma variegatum
            Eukaryota; Metazoa; Arthropoda; Chelicerata; Arachnida; Acari;
            Parasitiformes; Ixodida; Ixodoidea; Ixodidae; Amblyomma.
REFERENCE   1  (bases 1 to 717)
  AUTHORS   Nene,V., Lee,D., Quackenbush,J., Skilton,R., Mwaura,S.,
            Gardner,M.J. and Bishop,R.
  TITLE     AvGI, an index of genes transcribed in the salivary glands of the
            ixodid tick Amblyomma variegatum
  JOURNAL   Int. J. Parasitol. 32 (12), 1447-1456 (2002)
   PUBMED   12392910
COMMENT     Contact: Vish Nene
            Parasite Genomics Group
            The Institute for Genomic Research
            9712 Medical Center Drive, Rockville, MD 20850, USA
            Tel: 301-610-5968
            Fax: 301-838-0208
            Email: nene@tigr.org
            Seq primer: M13 reverse.
FEATURES             Location/Qualifiers
     source          1..717
                     /organism="Amblyomma variegatum"
                     /mol_type="mRNA"
                     /db_xref="taxon:34610"
                     /clone="AVABS08"
                     /tissue_type="Salivary glands"
                     /dev_stage="Adult"
                     /lab_host="E.coli strain DH10B-TonA"
                     /clone_lib="AvSG"
                     /note="Vector: pCMV-SPORT6.1; Salivary glands were
                     dissected on day five after initiation of feeding. Total
                     RNA was prepared using acid guanidium
                     thiocyanate-phenol-chloroform extraction. The cDNA library
                     was custom prepared by Invitrogen Corporation. Briefly,
                     first strand cDNA was primed using oligo(dT) containing a
                     NotI site. Size fractionated double stranded cDNA was
                     ligated to EcoRV-NotI cleaved vector and electroporated
                     into E.coli."
ORIGIN      
        1 gccgaggtgt aggaacttct tgttggggtt ctgaaatctg caatcatcac catacgggaa
       61 caactttttt aaaatgtctg agcagttgga gttgaaggga gcccttaggg gtcacaatgg
      121 ctgggtaact cgaattgcaa caaacccgaa atttcctgag acggtgctgt ccgcgtcgcg
      181 ggacaagacc cttattctgt gggagctcac caaagatgag acgagctacg gtattccgaa
      241 gcggcgcctc aagggacacg gtcattttgt gaccgatgtc gtgatgtcgt cggacggcca
      301 gtatgctttg tcatgctcgt gggacaagac gctgcggctg tgggatttga ttgttggacg
      361 cacaactcgt cgctttgaag accaccacaa ggatgtcctg agtgtggcat tctctgctga
      421 caaccgccag attgtttcag gctctcggga caagaccatc aagctgtgga acacgcttgc
      481 acagtgcaag tatactattg aggctgctca caacgattgg gtgtcttgtg tgcgcttctc
      541 gcccaacaac aataacccca tcattgtctc ttgtggttgg gactctgagg tgaaggtgtg
      601 gaacctcacc cactgcaagc tgaagaaagc acatgatgaa gaacaccagg gctacttgaa
      661 caccgtgact gtgtcacctg atggctcact gtgtgcctct ggtggaaagg attttgc
//

LOCUS       BM293268                 720 bp    mRNA    linear   EST 01-JUL-2002
DEFINITION  EST575810 AvSG Amblyomma variegatum cDNA clone AVABS07 5' end, mRNA
            sequence.
ACCESSION   BM293268
VERSION     BM293268.1  GI:21643235
KEYWORDS    EST.
SOURCE      Amblyomma variegatum
  ORGANISM  Amblyomma variegatum
            Eukaryota; Metazoa; Arthropoda; Chelicerata; Arachnida; Acari;
            Parasitiformes; Ixodida; Ixodoidea; Ixodidae; Amblyomma.
REFERENCE   1  (bases 1 to 720)
  AUTHORS   Nene,V., Lee,D., Quackenbush,J., Skilton,R., Mwaura,S.,
            Gardner,M.J. and Bishop,R.
  TITLE     AvGI, an index of genes transcribed in the salivary glands of the
            ixodid tick Amblyomma variegatum
  JOURNAL   Int. J. Parasitol. 32 (12), 1447-1456 (2002)
   PUBMED   12392910
COMMENT     Other_ESTs: EST575809
            Contact: Vish Nene
            Parasite Genomics Group
            The Institute for Genomic Research
            9712 Medical Center Drive, Rockville, MD 20850, USA
            Tel: 301-610-5968
            Fax: 301-838-0208
            Email: nene@tigr.org
            Seq primer: M13 reverse.
FEATURES             Location/Qualifiers
     source          1..720
                     /organism="Amblyomma variegatum"
                     /mol_type="mRNA"
                     /db_xref="taxon:34610"
                     /clone="AVABS07"
                     /tissue_type="Salivary glands"
                     /dev_stage="Adult"
                     /lab_host="E.coli strain DH10B-TonA"
                     /clone_lib="AvSG"
                     /note="Vector: pCMV-SPORT6.1; Salivary glands were
                     dissected on day five after initiation of feeding. Total
                     RNA was prepared using acid guanidium
                     thiocyanate-phenol-chloroform extraction. The cDNA library
                     was custom prepared by Invitrogen Corporation. Briefly,
                     first strand cDNA was primed using oligo(dT) containing a
                     NotI site. Size fractionated double stranded cDNA was
                     ligated to EcoRV-NotI cleaved vector and electroporated
                     into E.coli."
ORIGIN      
        1 aacgaaagaa aaaaaaaata cgatggcttc tttgttgaaa tcaaagccag cagtcttctt
       61 aagtaccatt ggcgccggcg tgggaggcat agtactattt aaagaataca taggaggctg
      121 ccgcttcgat aaagagacga aactagatgg caagactgtg gtcattaccg gggctaatac
      181 aggcttgggc aaagccgccg ctaaagagtt tgccggcaga ggcgccagtg tgatcatggc
      241 ttgccgtgac cttgtcaagt gtcgccgagt gagacgggag atcctcactg cagtcaagaa
      301 caagcacgtt gtctgcgaag agctggacct ggcatctctg gaatctgtgc ggaactttgc
      361 agcaagaatt aatgaaagtg tcaagaaagt tgacatcctc gtgaacaatg caggcgttat
      421 gaggtgtcca aagctactga caaaggatgg ctttgaaatg caacttggcg tcaaccatct
      481 gggccatttt tacttgaccc tgctgctgtt ggacaagatc aaggtggcgg caccaagccg
      541 catagtcaac gtctcaagcg tggcacacat gcggggcaag atcaactatg ccgacttcaa
      601 ctcggacaag gactacaatc ctgcagatgc ctacagccag agcaagctgg caaatgtcct
      661 ctttactacg gaacttgccc agaggctcaa aggtacgggg tgtgtctgtg tttgcggtgc
//

LOCUS       BM293267                 126 bp    mRNA    linear   EST 01-JUL-2002
DEFINITION  EST575809 AvSG Amblyomma variegatum cDNA clone AVABS07 3' end, mRNA
            sequence.
ACCESSION   BM293267
VERSION     BM293267.1  GI:21643234
KEYWORDS    EST.
SOURCE      Amblyomma variegatum
  ORGANISM  Amblyomma variegatum
            Eukaryota; Metazoa; Arthropoda; Chelicerata; Arachnida; Acari;
            Parasitiformes; Ixodida; Ixodoidea; Ixodidae; Amblyomma.
REFERENCE   1  (bases 1 to 126)
  AUTHORS   Nene,V., Lee,D., Quackenbush,J., Skilton,R., Mwaura,S.,
            Gardner,M.J. and Bishop,R.
  TITLE     AvGI, an index of genes transcribed in the salivary glands of the
            ixodid tick Amblyomma variegatum
  JOURNAL   Int. J. Parasitol. 32 (12), 1447-1456 (2002)
   PUBMED   12392910
COMMENT     Other_ESTs: EST575810
            Contact: Vish Nene
            Parasite Genomics Group
            The Institute for Genomic Research
            9712 Medical Center Drive, Rockville, MD 20850, USA
            Tel: 301-610-5968
            Fax: 301-838-0208
            Email: nene@tigr.org
            Seq primer: M13 forward.
FEATURES             Location/Qualifiers
     source          1..126
                     /organism="Amblyomma variegatum"
                     /mol_type="mRNA"
                     /db_xref="taxon:34610"
                     /clone="AVABS07"
                     /tissue_type="Salivary glands"
                     /dev_stage="Adult"
                     /lab_host="E.coli strain DH10B-TonA"
                     /clone_lib="AvSG"
                     /note="Vector: pCMV-SPORT6.1; Salivary glands were
                     dissected on day five after initiation of feeding. Total
                     RNA was prepared using acid guanidium
                     thiocyanate-phenol-chloroform extraction. The cDNA library
                     was custom prepared by Invitrogen Corporation. Briefly,
                     first strand cDNA was primed using oligo(dT) containing a
                     NotI site. Size fractionated double stranded cDNA was
                     ligated to EcoRV-NotI cleaved vector and electroporated
                     into E.coli."
ORIGIN      
        1 gagttgcaca acatttattt acatccttgt accccctcta gggggcgtct attttggcac
       61 tggggacctt aatcctgctt acacacgcta cgaatcacat ctttaatggc ttgtaatctt
      121 gggcaa
//

LOCUS       BM293266                 671 bp    mRNA    linear   EST 01-JUL-2002
DEFINITION  EST575808 AvSG Amblyomma variegatum cDNA clone AVABS06 5' end, mRNA
            sequence.
ACCESSION   BM293266
VERSION     BM293266.1  GI:21643233
KEYWORDS    EST.
SOURCE      Amblyomma variegatum
  ORGANISM  Amblyomma variegatum
            Eukaryota; Metazoa; Arthropoda; Chelicerata; Arachnida; Acari;
            Parasitiformes; Ixodida; Ixodoidea; Ixodidae; Amblyomma.
REFERENCE   1  (bases 1 to 671)
  AUTHORS   Nene,V., Lee,D., Quackenbush,J., Skilton,R., Mwaura,S.,
            Gardner,M.J. and Bishop,R.
  TITLE     AvGI, an index of genes transcribed in the salivary glands of the
            ixodid tick Amblyomma variegatum
  JOURNAL   Int. J. Parasitol. 32 (12), 1447-1456 (2002)
   PUBMED   12392910
COMMENT     Other_ESTs: EST575807
            Contact: Vish Nene
            Parasite Genomics Group
            The Institute for Genomic Research
            9712 Medical Center Drive, Rockville, MD 20850, USA
            Tel: 301-610-5968
            Fax: 301-838-0208
            Email: nene@tigr.org
            Seq primer: M13 reverse.
FEATURES             Location/Qualifiers
     source          1..671
                     /organism="Amblyomma variegatum"
                     /mol_type="mRNA"
                     /db_xref="taxon:34610"
                     /clone="AVABS06"
                     /tissue_type="Salivary glands"
                     /dev_stage="Adult"
                     /lab_host="E.coli strain DH10B-TonA"
                     /clone_lib="AvSG"
                     /note="Vector: pCMV-SPORT6.1; Salivary glands were
                     dissected on day five after initiation of feeding. Total
                     RNA was prepared using acid guanidium
                     thiocyanate-phenol-chloroform extraction. The cDNA library
                     was custom prepared by Invitrogen Corporation. Briefly,
                     first strand cDNA was primed using oligo(dT) containing a
                     NotI site. Size fractionated double stranded cDNA was
                     ligated to EcoRV-NotI cleaved vector and electroporated
                     into E.coli."
ORIGIN      
        1 ctcggctgac gtgttgtttg tgttctggcg tcgaactgag ctgatcgtcg tgcgacaggg
       61 gaaaatggag gcggctttca acatgaatgc gttcatgaac tcattcaata acagactgga
      121 taagccagtg cgtgaccacc tgaagaatgt gtacagttgc ctggctattt ccaccctggc
      181 aacagcagct ggtggatacg ttcacctgtt cacagatatc ctgcagggca actttctgac
      241 gacactgctg tcccttggcc ttctggtcgc tctctttgca gtccctgaga atggcaaaaa
      301 ccagcacatg cgcctggcca tacttgttgg ctttgccttc accacaggtt tgggcatggg
      361 accacttctg gacatcgtca tttctgtgga cccatccatc atcgccactg cattcctggc
      421 cacatgtgca gtcttcactt gtttctcact gagtgctttg tacactgacc attgccgttg
      481 gatctatgtg ggtggaaccc tgatgtcaat cctgtccgtc atgtcactgt tctccctggc
      541 caacctgttc ctgggttcat actttctgtt tcaggccaac ctgtaccttg gcgtggctgg
      601 tttctgtggc ttcgtgctct atgacaccca gctcatcatc gagaaaagga gcgtggggag
      661 cgcgactaca t
//

LOCUS       BM293265                 225 bp    mRNA    linear   EST 01-JUL-2002
DEFINITION  EST575807 AvSG Amblyomma variegatum cDNA clone AVABS06 3' end, mRNA
            sequence.
ACCESSION   BM293265
VERSION     BM293265.1  GI:21643232
KEYWORDS    EST.
SOURCE      Amblyomma variegatum
  ORGANISM  Amblyomma variegatum
            Eukaryota; Metazoa; Arthropoda; Chelicerata; Arachnida; Acari;
            Parasitiformes; Ixodida; Ixodoidea; Ixodidae; Amblyomma.
REFERENCE   1  (bases 1 to 225)
  AUTHORS   Nene,V., Lee,D., Quackenbush,J., Skilton,R., Mwaura,S.,
            Gardner,M.J. and Bishop,R.
  TITLE     AvGI, an index of genes transcribed in the salivary glands of the
            ixodid tick Amblyomma variegatum
  JOURNAL   Int. J. Parasitol. 32 (12), 1447-1456 (2002)
   PUBMED   12392910
COMMENT     Other_ESTs: EST575808
            Contact: Vish Nene
            Parasite Genomics Group
            The Institute for Genomic Research
            9712 Medical Center Drive, Rockville, MD 20850, USA
            Tel: 301-610-5968
            Fax: 301-838-0208
            Email: nene@tigr.org
            Seq primer: M13 forward.
FEATURES             Location/Qualifiers
     source          1..225
                     /organism="Amblyomma variegatum"
                     /mol_type="mRNA"
                     /db_xref="taxon:34610"
                     /clone="AVABS06"
                     /tissue_type="Salivary glands"
                     /dev_stage="Adult"
                     /lab_host="E.coli strain DH10B-TonA"
                     /clone_lib="AvSG"
                     /note="Vector: pCMV-SPORT6.1; Salivary glands were
                     dissected on day five after initiation of feeding. Total
                     RNA was prepared using acid guanidium
                     thiocyanate-phenol-chloroform extraction. The cDNA library
                     was custom prepared by Invitrogen Corporation. Briefly,
                     first strand cDNA was primed using oligo(dT) containing a
                     NotI site. Size fractionated double stranded cDNA was
                     ligated to EcoRV-NotI cleaved vector and electroporated
                     into E.coli."
ORIGIN      
        1 ataactttga ccacttttat tgagccacaa gtaacaccca taaatacaga gcaaacccac
       61 taatgcaaac tatgattggc aatggttcac tttttgtgca agttcaagca gttgcaatgg
      121 gcatgttgaa ctctgaactt caatgcgtcc ctaattccca atgcattgca aatgtacact
      181 gtaagatgtt ggaacatcaa gatgtacaca acacttgcat tcaaa
//

LOCUS       BM293264                 619 bp    mRNA    linear   EST 01-JUL-2002
DEFINITION  EST575806 AvSG Amblyomma variegatum cDNA clone AVABS05 5' end, mRNA
            sequence.
ACCESSION   BM293264
VERSION     BM293264.1  GI:21643231
KEYWORDS    EST.
SOURCE      Amblyomma variegatum
  ORGANISM  Amblyomma variegatum
            Eukaryota; Metazoa; Arthropoda; Chelicerata; Arachnida; Acari;
            Parasitiformes; Ixodida; Ixodoidea; Ixodidae; Amblyomma.
REFERENCE   1  (bases 1 to 619)
  AUTHORS   Nene,V., Lee,D., Quackenbush,J., Skilton,R., Mwaura,S.,
            Gardner,M.J. and Bishop,R.
  TITLE     AvGI, an index of genes transcribed in the salivary glands of the
            ixodid tick Amblyomma variegatum
  JOURNAL   Int. J. Parasitol. 32 (12), 1447-1456 (2002)
   PUBMED   12392910
COMMENT     Other_ESTs: EST575805
            Contact: Vish Nene
            Parasite Genomics Group
            The Institute for Genomic Research
            9712 Medical Center Drive, Rockville, MD 20850, USA
            Tel: 301-610-5968
            Fax: 301-838-0208
            Email: nene@tigr.org
            Seq primer: M13 reverse.
FEATURES             Location/Qualifiers
     source          1..619
                     /organism="Amblyomma variegatum"
                     /mol_type="mRNA"
                     /db_xref="taxon:34610"
                     /clone="AVABS05"
                     /tissue_type="Salivary glands"
                     /dev_stage="Adult"
                     /lab_host="E.coli strain DH10B-TonA"
                     /clone_lib="AvSG"
                     /note="Vector: pCMV-SPORT6.1; Salivary glands were
                     dissected on day five after initiation of feeding. Total
                     RNA was prepared using acid guanidium
                     thiocyanate-phenol-chloroform extraction. The cDNA library
                     was custom prepared by Invitrogen Corporation. Briefly,
                     first strand cDNA was primed using oligo(dT) containing a
                     NotI site. Size fractionated double stranded cDNA was
                     ligated to EcoRV-NotI cleaved vector and electroporated
                     into E.coli."
ORIGIN      
        1 cgctgcgctc gctgtgctgc cgttttgtgc tgctcctgtc cgccgttcag gtacggatac
       61 ccttccagct cccgcaatgt ctgatgctga ggtcaagccc gcggctgccg caactcccaa
      121 ggccaagggt cgcaagtctg cggccggtag cgccaagaag gcgaagaagc ccgcaagtca
      181 cccgaagtac accgagatgg tcaagaagtc catcgaggcc ttgaaggagc gtgggggttc
      241 gtcacgccaa gccatccaca agtacatcat gggccactat gacgtcggca aggacaccaa
      301 ggtggtaaac acccacctga agctggcgct caagcgtgcc gtccagactg gcctgctgaa
      361 gcactcaaag ggcacgggcg cgtctgggtc cttccgcctc gccgacaaag ctgcagccgg
      421 acccaagaag tcacctgcca agcgcgggcc aaagaaggcc ggagcagcga agtctccaaa
      481 gaaggcggca aagcccaagg ctgcgaagtc tcctaagaag gccgcgaagc ccaaggcagc
      541 gaaggccgca aagcccaaga ccgccgcggc aaagcctaaa gttgcaaaga agcccaaggc
      601 accacagaag gcgaagtct
//

LOCUS       BM293263                 269 bp    mRNA    linear   EST 01-JUL-2002
DEFINITION  EST575805 AvSG Amblyomma variegatum cDNA clone AVABS05 3' end, mRNA
            sequence.
ACCESSION   BM293263
VERSION     BM293263.1  GI:21643230
KEYWORDS    EST.
SOURCE      Amblyomma variegatum
  ORGANISM  Amblyomma variegatum
            Eukaryota; Metazoa; Arthropoda; Chelicerata; Arachnida; Acari;
            Parasitiformes; Ixodida; Ixodoidea; Ixodidae; Amblyomma.
REFERENCE   1  (bases 1 to 269)
  AUTHORS   Nene,V., Lee,D., Quackenbush,J., Skilton,R., Mwaura,S.,
            Gardner,M.J. and Bishop,R.
  TITLE     AvGI, an index of genes transcribed in the salivary glands of the
            ixodid tick Amblyomma variegatum
  JOURNAL   Int. J. Parasitol. 32 (12), 1447-1456 (2002)
   PUBMED   12392910
COMMENT     Other_ESTs: EST575806
            Contact: Vish Nene
            Parasite Genomics Group
            The Institute for Genomic Research
            9712 Medical Center Drive, Rockville, MD 20850, USA
            Tel: 301-610-5968
            Fax: 301-838-0208
            Email: nene@tigr.org
            Seq primer: M13 forward.
FEATURES             Location/Qualifiers
     source          1..269
                     /organism="Amblyomma variegatum"
                     /mol_type="mRNA"
                     /db_xref="taxon:34610"
                     /clone="AVABS05"
                     /tissue_type="Salivary glands"
                     /dev_stage="Adult"
                     /lab_host="E.coli strain DH10B-TonA"
                     /clone_lib="AvSG"
                     /note="Vector: pCMV-SPORT6.1; Salivary glands were
                     dissected on day five after initiation of feeding. Total
                     RNA was prepared using acid guanidium
                     thiocyanate-phenol-chloroform extraction. The cDNA library
                     was custom prepared by Invitrogen Corporation. Briefly,
                     first strand cDNA was primed using oligo(dT) containing a
                     NotI site. Size fractionated double stranded cDNA was
                     ligated to EcoRV-NotI cleaved vector and electroporated
                     into E.coli."
ORIGIN      
        1 ttttggcgag gaacacgctt ttattataaa agcgacatgt gtcatgacgc acgaggacga
       61 attggcagta tttacaggtg atgagaacat atgcagataa tttaacaagt tcgtgacgtc
      121 ttcatgcttg gtgagaatgg atatttacag attcgagtcc ctcggctggt cggcagcgga
      181 cgagtgtgag ccttcgatgg acatgagggg gtgacgtagt ggggaagcgc cttacatgcg
      241 aagcttcttg tagccgcact gcgcttgtt
//

LOCUS       BM293262                 695 bp    mRNA    linear   EST 01-JUL-2002
DEFINITION  EST575804 AvSG Amblyomma variegatum cDNA clone AVABS04 5' end, mRNA
            sequence.
ACCESSION   BM293262
VERSION     BM293262.1  GI:21643229
KEYWORDS    EST.
SOURCE      Amblyomma variegatum
  ORGANISM  Amblyomma variegatum
            Eukaryota; Metazoa; Arthropoda; Chelicerata; Arachnida; Acari;
            Parasitiformes; Ixodida; Ixodoidea; Ixodidae; Amblyomma.
REFERENCE   1  (bases 1 to 695)
  AUTHORS   Nene,V., Lee,D., Quackenbush,J., Skilton,R., Mwaura,S.,
            Gardner,M.J. and Bishop,R.
  TITLE     AvGI, an index of genes transcribed in the salivary glands of the
            ixodid tick Amblyomma variegatum
  JOURNAL   Int. J. Parasitol. 32 (12), 1447-1456 (2002)
   PUBMED   12392910
COMMENT     Other_ESTs: EST575803
            Contact: Vish Nene
            Parasite Genomics Group
            The Institute for Genomic Research
            9712 Medical Center Drive, Rockville, MD 20850, USA
            Tel: 301-610-5968
            Fax: 301-838-0208
            Email: nene@tigr.org
            Seq primer: M13 reverse.
FEATURES             Location/Qualifiers
     source          1..695
                     /organism="Amblyomma variegatum"
                     /mol_type="mRNA"
                     /db_xref="taxon:34610"
                     /clone="AVABS04"
                     /tissue_type="Salivary glands"
                     /dev_stage="Adult"
                     /lab_host="E.coli strain DH10B-TonA"
                     /clone_lib="AvSG"
                     /note="Vector: pCMV-SPORT6.1; Salivary glands were
                     dissected on day five after initiation of feeding. Total
                     RNA was prepared using acid guanidium
                     thiocyanate-phenol-chloroform extraction. The cDNA library
                     was custom prepared by Invitrogen Corporation. Briefly,
                     first strand cDNA was primed using oligo(dT) containing a
                     NotI site. Size fractionated double stranded cDNA was
                     ligated to EcoRV-NotI cleaved vector and electroporated
                     into E.coli."
ORIGIN      
        1 gcgctcgctg tgctgccgtt ttgtgctgct cctgtccgcc gttcaggtac ggataccctt
       61 ccagctcccg caatgtctga tgctgaggtc aagcccgcgg ctgccgcaac tcccaaggcc
      121 aagggtcgca agtctgcggc cggtagcgcc aagaaggcga agaagcccgc aagtcacccg
      181 aagtacaccg agatggtgaa gaagtccatt gaagccctga aggagcgcgg tggttcgtca
      241 cgccaagcca tccacaagta catcatgggc cactatgacg tcggcaagga caccaaggtg
      301 gtaaacaccc acctgaagct ggcgctcaag cgtgccgtcc agactggcct gctgaagcac
      361 tcaaagggca cgggcgcatc tgggtccttc cgcctcgccg acaaagctgc agccggaccc
      421 aagaaagtca cctgccaagc gcgggccaaa gaaggccgga gcagcgaagt ctccaaagaa
      481 ggcggcaaag cccaaggccg cgaagtctcc taagaaggcc gcgaagccca aggcagcgaa
      541 ggccgcaaag cccaagaccg ccgcggcaaa agcctaggtt gcaaagagcc caaggcacca
      601 aagaaggcga agtctcccaa gaagcccaag gtcgccaaga aagctacccc ccagaaagca
      661 gcgaagaagt aagctggtct cgccttcatc ctcgc
//

LOCUS       BM293261                 604 bp    mRNA    linear   EST 01-JUL-2002
DEFINITION  EST575803 AvSG Amblyomma variegatum cDNA clone AVABS04 3' end, mRNA
            sequence.
ACCESSION   BM293261
VERSION     BM293261.1  GI:21643228
KEYWORDS    EST.
SOURCE      Amblyomma variegatum
  ORGANISM  Amblyomma variegatum
            Eukaryota; Metazoa; Arthropoda; Chelicerata; Arachnida; Acari;
            Parasitiformes; Ixodida; Ixodoidea; Ixodidae; Amblyomma.
REFERENCE   1  (bases 1 to 604)
  AUTHORS   Nene,V., Lee,D., Quackenbush,J., Skilton,R., Mwaura,S.,
            Gardner,M.J. and Bishop,R.
  TITLE     AvGI, an index of genes transcribed in the salivary glands of the
            ixodid tick Amblyomma variegatum
  JOURNAL   Int. J. Parasitol. 32 (12), 1447-1456 (2002)
   PUBMED   12392910
COMMENT     Other_ESTs: EST575804
            Contact: Vish Nene
            Parasite Genomics Group
            The Institute for Genomic Research
            9712 Medical Center Drive, Rockville, MD 20850, USA
            Tel: 301-610-5968
            Fax: 301-838-0208
            Email: nene@tigr.org
            Seq primer: M13 forward.
FEATURES             Location/Qualifiers
     source          1..604
                     /organism="Amblyomma variegatum"
                     /mol_type="mRNA"
                     /db_xref="taxon:34610"
                     /clone="AVABS04"
                     /tissue_type="Salivary glands"
                     /dev_stage="Adult"
                     /lab_host="E.coli strain DH10B-TonA"
                     /clone_lib="AvSG"
                     /note="Vector: pCMV-SPORT6.1; Salivary glands were
                     dissected on day five after initiation of feeding. Total
                     RNA was prepared using acid guanidium
                     thiocyanate-phenol-chloroform extraction. The cDNA library
                     was custom prepared by Invitrogen Corporation. Briefly,
                     first strand cDNA was primed using oligo(dT) containing a
                     NotI site. Size fractionated double stranded cDNA was
                     ligated to EcoRV-NotI cleaved vector and electroporated
                     into E.coli."
ORIGIN      
        1 ggcgaggaac acgcttttat tataaaagcg acatgtgtca tgacgcacga ggacgaattg
       61 gcagtattta caggtgatga gaacatatgc agataattta acaagttcgt gacgtcttca
      121 tgcttggtga gaatggatat ttacagattc gagtccctcg gctggtcggc agcggacgag
      181 tgtgagcctt cgatggacat gagggggtga cgtagtgggg aagcgcctta catgcggagc
      241 ttcttgtagc cgcactgcgc ttgttatgag ggcgacgggt gagtatgaag tgccgcagca
      301 gccggcgagg atgaaggcga gaccagctta cttcttcgct gccttcttgg gggtagcttt
      361 cttggcgacc ttgggcttct tgggagactt cgccttcttt ggtgccttgg gcttctttgc
      421 aaccttaggc tttgccgcgg cggtcttggg ctttgcggcc ttcgctgcct tgggcttcgc
      481 ggccttctta ggagacttcg cggccttggg ctttgccgcc ttctttggag acttcgctgc
      541 tccggccttc tttggcccgc gcttggcagg tgacttcttg ggtccggctg cagctttgtc
      601 ggcg
//

LOCUS       BM293260                 443 bp    mRNA    linear   EST 01-JUL-2002
DEFINITION  EST575802 AvSG Amblyomma variegatum cDNA clone AVABS03 5' end, mRNA
            sequence.
ACCESSION   BM293260
VERSION     BM293260.1  GI:21643227
KEYWORDS    EST.
SOURCE      Amblyomma variegatum
  ORGANISM  Amblyomma variegatum
            Eukaryota; Metazoa; Arthropoda; Chelicerata; Arachnida; Acari;
            Parasitiformes; Ixodida; Ixodoidea; Ixodidae; Amblyomma.
REFERENCE   1  (bases 1 to 443)
  AUTHORS   Nene,V., Lee,D., Quackenbush,J., Skilton,R., Mwaura,S.,
            Gardner,M.J. and Bishop,R.
  TITLE     AvGI, an index of genes transcribed in the salivary glands of the
            ixodid tick Amblyomma variegatum
  JOURNAL   Int. J. Parasitol. 32 (12), 1447-1456 (2002)
   PUBMED   12392910
COMMENT     Contact: Vish Nene
            Parasite Genomics Group
            The Institute for Genomic Research
            9712 Medical Center Drive, Rockville, MD 20850, USA
            Tel: 301-610-5968
            Fax: 301-838-0208
            Email: nene@tigr.org
            Seq primer: M13 reverse.
FEATURES             Location/Qualifiers
     source          1..443
                     /organism="Amblyomma variegatum"
                     /mol_type="mRNA"
                     /db_xref="taxon:34610"
                     /clone="AVABS03"
                     /tissue_type="Salivary glands"
                     /dev_stage="Adult"
                     /lab_host="E.coli strain DH10B-TonA"
                     /clone_lib="AvSG"
                     /note="Vector: pCMV-SPORT6.1; Salivary glands were
                     dissected on day five after initiation of feeding. Total
                     RNA was prepared using acid guanidium
                     thiocyanate-phenol-chloroform extraction. The cDNA library
                     was custom prepared by Invitrogen Corporation. Briefly,
                     first strand cDNA was primed using oligo(dT) containing a
                     NotI site. Size fractionated double stranded cDNA was
                     ligated to EcoRV-NotI cleaved vector and electroporated
                     into E.coli."
ORIGIN      
        1 cgcgtactcc agcagaaggt cctctcgccc agacagcatg aagctcttcg tcgctgtcgc
       61 actgctctcc ttgggcttga atgctgaagc gttttacggt ggctggtatg gcggagggct
      121 ctatggaggc ggctacggcg gtggcttcag cagtggctgg ggctggggct ccggcctcgg
      181 cggtgttggt ctctacggcc tcggaggtgg cttacgcggc ttgagcggct tgggaggcct
      241 gtacggcttg ggtggcttga gcggtttggg tggctacggc cgcttgggtg gactgtatgg
      301 cttgggcggc tacggccgct tgggtggcct gtacggcttg ggtggcttga gcggcttggg
      361 ctatcctggc ttgggtcttc ttggaggcct cggcggctac ggtcccttcg gccgtctcgg
      421 cggtctcagc cccttgggag gcc
//

LOCUS       BM293259                 693 bp    mRNA    linear   EST 01-JUL-2002
DEFINITION  EST575801 AvSG Amblyomma variegatum cDNA clone AVABS02 5' end, mRNA
            sequence.
ACCESSION   BM293259
VERSION     BM293259.1  GI:21643226
KEYWORDS    EST.
SOURCE      Amblyomma variegatum
  ORGANISM  Amblyomma variegatum
            Eukaryota; Metazoa; Arthropoda; Chelicerata; Arachnida; Acari;
            Parasitiformes; Ixodida; Ixodoidea; Ixodidae; Amblyomma.
REFERENCE   1  (bases 1 to 693)
  AUTHORS   Nene,V., Lee,D., Quackenbush,J., Skilton,R., Mwaura,S.,
            Gardner,M.J. and Bishop,R.
  TITLE     AvGI, an index of genes transcribed in the salivary glands of the
            ixodid tick Amblyomma variegatum
  JOURNAL   Int. J. Parasitol. 32 (12), 1447-1456 (2002)
   PUBMED   12392910
COMMENT     Contact: Vish Nene
            Parasite Genomics Group
            The Institute for Genomic Research
            9712 Medical Center Drive, Rockville, MD 20850, USA
            Tel: 301-610-5968
            Fax: 301-838-0208
            Email: nene@tigr.org
            Seq primer: M13 reverse.
FEATURES             Location/Qualifiers
     source          1..693
                     /organism="Amblyomma variegatum"
                     /mol_type="mRNA"
                     /db_xref="taxon:34610"
                     /clone="AVABS02"
                     /tissue_type="Salivary glands"
                     /dev_stage="Adult"
                     /lab_host="E.coli strain DH10B-TonA"
                     /clone_lib="AvSG"
                     /note="Vector: pCMV-SPORT6.1; Salivary glands were
                     dissected on day five after initiation of feeding. Total
                     RNA was prepared using acid guanidium
                     thiocyanate-phenol-chloroform extraction. The cDNA library
                     was custom prepared by Invitrogen Corporation. Briefly,
                     first strand cDNA was primed using oligo(dT) containing a
                     NotI site. Size fractionated double stranded cDNA was
                     ligated to EcoRV-NotI cleaved vector and electroporated
                     into E.coli."
ORIGIN      
        1 gatcacgcat tcagctgtag ctagcgccca gaagcctgcc gagtgcgctc gccgcctcct
       61 gcaacttcag gtgtagcttg tgtatgatag tagcgcacag ctaatttcca tactgctatt
      121 ccgaggttag cgcaggtcat tagttattgc ggtaggcctc cttgtgtgca caatgagctc
      181 aaaactcagg aaaggaatgc tgttcggcat gggaaatccg cttctcgaca tttctgcttc
      241 tgtggaacct gacttcttgc aaaagtactc tctgaaagct gacaatgcca ttcttgctga
      301 tgagagtcat acctcgctgt atacggagct tgtagaaaaa tatgactgca gctacaccgc
      361 tggaggcgca actcaaaata gtctgcgagt gtttcagtgg gtggtgcaaa ttcctgaggt
      421 cgccactttc atcggcagcg ttggcaagga caagtttggt ggcattcttg agcagaaggc
      481 cagagaagct ggcgtcaatg tccggtatca atactctgac aaggagaaca caggcacgtg
      541 tgctgtgttg ctgacaaatc atggaaagag ccgatccctg tgtgccaatt tggctgctgc
      601 acagctttat tcagtggatc acctcccgca gcatgaaaat aaggctctta tggaagaagc
      661 tactcactat tacatatcgg gctttttctt tga
//

LOCUS       BM293258                 635 bp    mRNA    linear   EST 01-JUL-2002
DEFINITION  EST575800 AvSG Amblyomma variegatum cDNA clone AVABR96 5' end, mRNA
            sequence.
ACCESSION   BM293258
VERSION     BM293258.1  GI:21643225
KEYWORDS    EST.
SOURCE      Amblyomma variegatum
  ORGANISM  Amblyomma variegatum
            Eukaryota; Metazoa; Arthropoda; Chelicerata; Arachnida; Acari;
            Parasitiformes; Ixodida; Ixodoidea; Ixodidae; Amblyomma.
REFERENCE   1  (bases 1 to 635)
  AUTHORS   Nene,V., Lee,D., Quackenbush,J., Skilton,R., Mwaura,S.,
            Gardner,M.J. and Bishop,R.
  TITLE     AvGI, an index of genes transcribed in the salivary glands of the
            ixodid tick Amblyomma variegatum
  JOURNAL   Int. J. Parasitol. 32 (12), 1447-1456 (2002)
   PUBMED   12392910
COMMENT     Contact: Vish Nene
            Parasite Genomics Group
            The Institute for Genomic Research
            9712 Medical Center Drive, Rockville, MD 20850, USA
            Tel: 301-610-5968
            Fax: 301-838-0208
            Email: nene@tigr.org
            Seq primer: M13 reverse.
FEATURES             Location/Qualifiers
     source          1..635
                     /organism="Amblyomma variegatum"
                     /mol_type="mRNA"
                     /db_xref="taxon:34610"
                     /clone="AVABR96"
                     /tissue_type="Salivary glands"
                     /dev_stage="Adult"
                     /lab_host="E.coli strain DH10B-TonA"
                     /clone_lib="AvSG"
                     /note="Vector: pCMV-SPORT6.1; Salivary glands were
                     dissected on day five after initiation of feeding. Total
                     RNA was prepared using acid guanidium
                     thiocyanate-phenol-chloroform extraction. The cDNA library
                     was custom prepared by Invitrogen Corporation. Briefly,
                     first strand cDNA was primed using oligo(dT) containing a
                     NotI site. Size fractionated double stranded cDNA was
                     ligated to EcoRV-NotI cleaved vector and electroporated
                     into E.coli."
ORIGIN      
        1 ctagcgagtc ggctgcgtgc catccgcctc tggtgcagta gtagcgcaaa tggagaagcg
       61 gattgaattg gagaagaggg gtaaaaaccc cgagcagata cacgagctca acctcgacaa
      121 ctgcaggagt actgccatag ttggccttac agaggagttc gttaacttgg agacactcag
      181 cctcatcaat gtcggcctta cgagcctcaa gggcttcccc aagctgccca acctaaagaa
      241 gctggagctg agcgacaaca ggatttctgg tggcctcaac ctcctgcacg gaagccccaa
      301 gctcacacat ttaaatctga gcgggaacaa gatcaagggg ctggagacct tggatcctct
      361 gaaagagttc aaaaacctga agaaccttga cctcttcaac tgtgaagtga caagcatcga
      421 gaactacaga gaccgagtct tcgaacttat cccgagcttg aagtacctgg acggctatga
      481 ccgagatgag aaagaggcag aggactcgga ggtagatgac gaagatggta atgaggagga
      541 ggatgatgag aatgaagggg atggggaagg aaaaagtgat gaggatgatg aaaaccatgt
      601 aaatgtggac gatgaaaatg accaagatgg gagag
//

LOCUS       BM293244                 790 bp    mRNA    linear   EST 01-JUL-2002
DEFINITION  EST575799 AvSG Amblyomma variegatum cDNA clone AVABR95 5' end, mRNA
            sequence.
ACCESSION   BM293244
VERSION     BM293244.1  GI:21643224
KEYWORDS    EST.
SOURCE      Amblyomma variegatum
  ORGANISM  Amblyomma variegatum
            Eukaryota; Metazoa; Arthropoda; Chelicerata; Arachnida; Acari;
            Parasitiformes; Ixodida; Ixodoidea; Ixodidae; Amblyomma.
REFERENCE   1  (bases 1 to 790)
  AUTHORS   Nene,V., Lee,D., Quackenbush,J., Skilton,R., Mwaura,S.,
            Gardner,M.J. and Bishop,R.
  TITLE     AvGI, an index of genes transcribed in the salivary glands of the
            ixodid tick Amblyomma variegatum
  JOURNAL   Int. J. Parasitol. 32 (12), 1447-1456 (2002)
   PUBMED   12392910
COMMENT     Other_ESTs: EST575798
            Contact: Vish Nene
            Parasite Genomics Group
            The Institute for Genomic Research
            9712 Medical Center Drive, Rockville, MD 20850, USA
            Tel: 301-610-5968
            Fax: 301-838-0208
            Email: nene@tigr.org
            Seq primer: M13 reverse.
FEATURES             Location/Qualifiers
     source          1..790
                     /organism="Amblyomma variegatum"
                     /mol_type="mRNA"
                     /db_xref="taxon:34610"
                     /clone="AVABR95"
                     /tissue_type="Salivary glands"
                     /dev_stage="Adult"
                     /lab_host="E.coli strain DH10B-TonA"
                     /clone_lib="AvSG"
                     /note="Vector: pCMV-SPORT6.1; Salivary glands were
                     dissected on day five after initiation of feeding. Total
                     RNA was prepared using acid guanidium
                     thiocyanate-phenol-chloroform extraction. The cDNA library
                     was custom prepared by Invitrogen Corporation. Briefly,
                     first strand cDNA was primed using oligo(dT) containing a
                     NotI site. Size fractionated double stranded cDNA was
                     ligated to EcoRV-NotI cleaved vector and electroporated
                     into E.coli."
ORIGIN      
        1 gggagacgcg ccgaaggcgc tggagtactt gaagaaagcc gaggccgttt acgtaaaggt
       61 gagcgcttcg cccgaggaga gtgctcggac tgccaatctg acggatcact tctctccgga
      121 cgatgcggca aaagaaatta aagcggaaga atccaggagt aaccccaact tcgagctggc
      181 gcacgcccac acgctgtact acctggcgca agtctacgaa aacctgggtg aaaatgccaa
      241 agctgccatg tactgccaca gcacgctcaa aaaggaattg actcttgagg agtttgacag
      301 catcgactgg tccataaatg ccgccacgct gtcacaattt ttcatcgcca ggggagactt
      361 cggagccggg aggcacctcc tggcgtgctc gaaacacatc ctgaatgagt acgagaaaaa
      421 gttggacgcc aaaaaactga ctcctgagga gaaagaagac aaggaggaga aactgcggca
      481 gaggtcggct gatggtggct cggtgttggg ccaaatacgg tctctttctg ttgatagcgt
      541 cgagggagca gatggcagat tctaagacgc cgaatggaga acgagaatgg tttgggcacg
      601 ggtaacaagc cccacgtttt gatcaaatcg cccgaggtta gtgagatcga agagagcatt
      661 accgataagc tcgtcacgag tttcgaaggt gcacgacctg tgtttctcaa gtctcaaaag
      721 tggctagaag acgcaaagca gtactacacc ctcaaagacc acgcgatgga ctacatcgag
      781 atcatttcag
//

LOCUS       BM293243                 633 bp    mRNA    linear   EST 01-JUL-2002
DEFINITION  EST575798 AvSG Amblyomma variegatum cDNA clone AVABR95 3' end, mRNA
            sequence.
ACCESSION   BM293243
VERSION     BM293243.1  GI:21643223
KEYWORDS    EST.
SOURCE      Amblyomma variegatum
  ORGANISM  Amblyomma variegatum
            Eukaryota; Metazoa; Arthropoda; Chelicerata; Arachnida; Acari;
            Parasitiformes; Ixodida; Ixodoidea; Ixodidae; Amblyomma.
REFERENCE   1  (bases 1 to 633)
  AUTHORS   Nene,V., Lee,D., Quackenbush,J., Skilton,R., Mwaura,S.,
            Gardner,M.J. and Bishop,R.
  TITLE     AvGI, an index of genes transcribed in the salivary glands of the
            ixodid tick Amblyomma variegatum
  JOURNAL   Int. J. Parasitol. 32 (12), 1447-1456 (2002)
   PUBMED   12392910
COMMENT     Other_ESTs: EST575799
            Contact: Vish Nene
            Parasite Genomics Group
            The Institute for Genomic Research
            9712 Medical Center Drive, Rockville, MD 20850, USA
            Tel: 301-610-5968
            Fax: 301-838-0208
            Email: nene@tigr.org
            Seq primer: M13 forward.
FEATURES             Location/Qualifiers
     source          1..633
                     /organism="Amblyomma variegatum"
                     /mol_type="mRNA"
                     /db_xref="taxon:34610"
                     /clone="AVABR95"
                     /tissue_type="Salivary glands"
                     /dev_stage="Adult"
                     /lab_host="E.coli strain DH10B-TonA"
                     /clone_lib="AvSG"
                     /note="Vector: pCMV-SPORT6.1; Salivary glands were
                     dissected on day five after initiation of feeding. Total
                     RNA was prepared using acid guanidium
                     thiocyanate-phenol-chloroform extraction. The cDNA library
                     was custom prepared by Invitrogen Corporation. Briefly,
                     first strand cDNA was primed using oligo(dT) containing a
                     NotI site. Size fractionated double stranded cDNA was
                     ligated to EcoRV-NotI cleaved vector and electroporated
                     into E.coli."
ORIGIN      
        1 aagtggcgag agatcaaata gcgcaatatt taattcatca tgaaaaacac agaccagcac
       61 tgacacaaac tattcagaaa atgctgtaat ggtgagcaaa agaaagggca aattcacaca
      121 tctcacaaac atgcacacaa aagaacggct gaatatacat agatcagttg ttcaggcaac
      181 aatgcccaca caataagtca ctgctgtgga gaacatagac ttctatggga gttcatggct
      241 tctaaactga actgcactag caaggtatat gtataaaatt gggaatcact gagatctcta
      301 gcaggaaaac ttgcatgaat gcaaacttta tgcaagccta caagagtcag aaaactttta
      361 aagatatttc aaatgcactt tgcattgcta aacaataaat aaggtcagta taaagtcgtg
      421 ctcatcatct gctgaagctt ctccgggatg agtttcaaga gctctgccat gatctcgagc
      481 tcttccttca taagaggttc atgttctgta acttttcggc agtactcctg cacaaactca
      541 tagtgttcct ttgtcttttc aaagttttca aattgctccc tgggctcctg tgctatagtg
      601 ctggagtaca gccggccaat gtagaagtgg gct
//

LOCUS       BM293242                 772 bp    mRNA    linear   EST 01-JUL-2002
DEFINITION  EST575797 AvSG Amblyomma variegatum cDNA clone AVABR94 5' end, mRNA
            sequence.
ACCESSION   BM293242
VERSION     BM293242.1  GI:21643222
KEYWORDS    EST.
SOURCE      Amblyomma variegatum
  ORGANISM  Amblyomma variegatum
            Eukaryota; Metazoa; Arthropoda; Chelicerata; Arachnida; Acari;
            Parasitiformes; Ixodida; Ixodoidea; Ixodidae; Amblyomma.
REFERENCE   1  (bases 1 to 772)
  AUTHORS   Nene,V., Lee,D., Quackenbush,J., Skilton,R., Mwaura,S.,
            Gardner,M.J. and Bishop,R.
  TITLE     AvGI, an index of genes transcribed in the salivary glands of the
            ixodid tick Amblyomma variegatum
  JOURNAL   Int. J. Parasitol. 32 (12), 1447-1456 (2002)
   PUBMED   12392910
COMMENT     Other_ESTs: EST575796
            Contact: Vish Nene
            Parasite Genomics Group
            The Institute for Genomic Research
            9712 Medical Center Drive, Rockville, MD 20850, USA
            Tel: 301-610-5968
            Fax: 301-838-0208
            Email: nene@tigr.org
            Seq primer: M13 reverse.
FEATURES             Location/Qualifiers
     source          1..772
                     /organism="Amblyomma variegatum"
                     /mol_type="mRNA"
                     /db_xref="taxon:34610"
                     /clone="AVABR94"
                     /tissue_type="Salivary glands"
                     /dev_stage="Adult"
                     /lab_host="E.coli strain DH10B-TonA"
                     /clone_lib="AvSG"
                     /note="Vector: pCMV-SPORT6.1; Salivary glands were
                     dissected on day five after initiation of feeding. Total
                     RNA was prepared using acid guanidium
                     thiocyanate-phenol-chloroform extraction. The cDNA library
                     was custom prepared by Invitrogen Corporation. Briefly,
                     first strand cDNA was primed using oligo(dT) containing a
                     NotI site. Size fractionated double stranded cDNA was
                     ligated to EcoRV-NotI cleaved vector and electroporated
                     into E.coli."
ORIGIN      
        1 cttgattact gggaagtcct cgcaatgccc actgcgaacg tcgattctac agagtcggaa
       61 aacatgccga agtttcagcg tcacggaccg gacagccttc gtagctggtt gacggcggga
      121 gcatgcgccc tggcaacatt cttcggaatg gcagcgagac gatcatcagg tttcctgtac
      181 gtggccatca tggatgcgtt caacgcctcc aggagtcaag cagcctggcc tacaatactg
      241 ctgggcggtg ttgctctact gaccggtctc gttgctggcc ctttggcaca caggtatact
      301 gcgcgacctg tggccatagc tggcggcctc atcggagctt tgggactcat gacgtcttat
      361 tttgcagcga acgctgagca ccttatcatc accttgggca tcattcaccc tatcgggagc
      421 ggcatgctgt tcatcgccat tcccaccatc atcaacgagc acttcttaag ctacaagggc
      481 ctggcgatgg gcgtgaactt tgcgggagcc gccatgggca ccttcgtctt cccaaagttc
      541 ctcgagctgg cgaccaacga gtacggcttc aagggtgctc tactgctgtt cggtgctctt
      601 tgcctgaacg cagtagcctt cagcctcttc ttgcgacagc cgtcctggct aaaaaacgcc
      661 tggagcaaga acgtgaggcc cgcgcaggca acctactaat ccaaaatgaa actggaggat
      721 ctacgtccag tggagatact gtccttctga aacattcact gggcgacaaa gc
//

LOCUS       BM293241                 706 bp    mRNA    linear   EST 01-JUL-2002
DEFINITION  EST575796 AvSG Amblyomma variegatum cDNA clone AVABR94 3' end, mRNA
            sequence.
ACCESSION   BM293241
VERSION     BM293241.1  GI:21643221
KEYWORDS    EST.
SOURCE      Amblyomma variegatum
  ORGANISM  Amblyomma variegatum
            Eukaryota; Metazoa; Arthropoda; Chelicerata; Arachnida; Acari;
            Parasitiformes; Ixodida; Ixodoidea; Ixodidae; Amblyomma.
REFERENCE   1  (bases 1 to 706)
  AUTHORS   Nene,V., Lee,D., Quackenbush,J., Skilton,R., Mwaura,S.,
            Gardner,M.J. and Bishop,R.
  TITLE     AvGI, an index of genes transcribed in the salivary glands of the
            ixodid tick Amblyomma variegatum
  JOURNAL   Int. J. Parasitol. 32 (12), 1447-1456 (2002)
   PUBMED   12392910
COMMENT     Other_ESTs: EST575797
            Contact: Vish Nene
            Parasite Genomics Group
            The Institute for Genomic Research
            9712 Medical Center Drive, Rockville, MD 20850, USA
            Tel: 301-610-5968
            Fax: 301-838-0208
            Email: nene@tigr.org
            Seq primer: M13 forward.
FEATURES             Location/Qualifiers
     source          1..706
                     /organism="Amblyomma variegatum"
                     /mol_type="mRNA"
                     /db_xref="taxon:34610"
                     /clone="AVABR94"
                     /tissue_type="Salivary glands"
                     /dev_stage="Adult"
                     /lab_host="E.coli strain DH10B-TonA"
                     /clone_lib="AvSG"
                     /note="Vector: pCMV-SPORT6.1; Salivary glands were
                     dissected on day five after initiation of feeding. Total
                     RNA was prepared using acid guanidium
                     thiocyanate-phenol-chloroform extraction. The cDNA library
                     was custom prepared by Invitrogen Corporation. Briefly,
                     first strand cDNA was primed using oligo(dT) containing a
                     NotI site. Size fractionated double stranded cDNA was
                     ligated to EcoRV-NotI cleaved vector and electroporated
                     into E.coli."
ORIGIN      
        1 ttactagtta caagaaaggt ttattttgtg ttcacgcatt tgataggtaa aagaaggaaa
       61 gcaatgcatg gcttatttat tttttaaaga accaacatcc cagagaagaa acaaataaac
      121 gtgagttttg gagacgacaa gaggcactaa gcagaccatg cctttgaaac tgtgcttcgc
      181 atgaacgaca cttcagctat actttacaga attcacagga accttcaaac cgctaaaaga
      241 atggcaggcg tatttgtatt ttttttttgg tatcctcctt taggccgctg ttcgttaatt
      301 ttgattggtt taagcttgtg atagccatgc tagggcaggt cttcccctat ttcttaatta
      361 gttgtttttt ggtttctgcc tgtcgaggga cttaaaaatg aggaaatcgg atatatttcc
      421 cctcattttg attggaatag tttaaaaata atccaggaaa gcgattatta tgctcattct
      481 aagactcatc tgtcggaaaa gggccgacga aaacgtgcca ctgaccaaag catgagcaca
      541 cgtcgctctt agcaatagtg aagcattgtt ggtgtacaca aacccgatat catcactgca
      601 atttgttttc ttccatattt gcgccaaatt gccgggatgt cttgcaacca tcttcactcg
      661 cacggcacca ggtcctgttc gcggagaagc ttcgcgctct tatagc
//

LOCUS       BM293240                 251 bp    mRNA    linear   EST 01-JUL-2002
DEFINITION  EST575795 AvSG Amblyomma variegatum cDNA clone AVABR93 5' end, mRNA
            sequence.
ACCESSION   BM293240
VERSION     BM293240.1  GI:21643220
KEYWORDS    EST.
SOURCE      Amblyomma variegatum
  ORGANISM  Amblyomma variegatum
            Eukaryota; Metazoa; Arthropoda; Chelicerata; Arachnida; Acari;
            Parasitiformes; Ixodida; Ixodoidea; Ixodidae; Amblyomma.
REFERENCE   1  (bases 1 to 251)
  AUTHORS   Nene,V., Lee,D., Quackenbush,J., Skilton,R., Mwaura,S.,
            Gardner,M.J. and Bishop,R.
  TITLE     AvGI, an index of genes transcribed in the salivary glands of the
            ixodid tick Amblyomma variegatum
  JOURNAL   Int. J. Parasitol. 32 (12), 1447-1456 (2002)
   PUBMED   12392910
COMMENT     Contact: Vish Nene
            Parasite Genomics Group
            The Institute for Genomic Research
            9712 Medical Center Drive, Rockville, MD 20850, USA
            Tel: 301-610-5968
            Fax: 301-838-0208
            Email: nene@tigr.org
            Seq primer: M13 reverse.
FEATURES             Location/Qualifiers
     source          1..251
                     /organism="Amblyomma variegatum"
                     /mol_type="mRNA"
                     /db_xref="taxon:34610"
                     /clone="AVABR93"
                     /tissue_type="Salivary glands"
                     /dev_stage="Adult"
                     /lab_host="E.coli strain DH10B-TonA"
                     /clone_lib="AvSG"
                     /note="Vector: pCMV-SPORT6.1; Salivary glands were
                     dissected on day five after initiation of feeding. Total
                     RNA was prepared using acid guanidium
                     thiocyanate-phenol-chloroform extraction. The cDNA library
                     was custom prepared by Invitrogen Corporation. Briefly,
                     first strand cDNA was primed using oligo(dT) containing a
                     NotI site. Size fractionated double stranded cDNA was
                     ligated to EcoRV-NotI cleaved vector and electroporated
                     into E.coli."
ORIGIN      
        1 ccatgaatca ctctagcgat gtaggaaaga tgcaaagctc tatgtctact ttggatgctg
       61 gccgatggtg atagagttga tagtggcccg cggagaccct tacctgcagc tccatagctc
      121 catgcactgt ctttagtaca gtgtgcaatc gttgccatgt gacggaattc ctactggttc
      181 ctggttctgg aacgaaattg tgaggaaatt ctcattggtc gattgcgtcc cgacggggga
      241 ttgcgggcgt g
//

LOCUS       BM293239                 742 bp    mRNA    linear   EST 01-JUL-2002
DEFINITION  EST575794 AvSG Amblyomma variegatum cDNA clone AVABR92 5' end, mRNA
            sequence.
ACCESSION   BM293239
VERSION     BM293239.1  GI:21643219
KEYWORDS    EST.
SOURCE      Amblyomma variegatum
  ORGANISM  Amblyomma variegatum
            Eukaryota; Metazoa; Arthropoda; Chelicerata; Arachnida; Acari;
            Parasitiformes; Ixodida; Ixodoidea; Ixodidae; Amblyomma.
REFERENCE   1  (bases 1 to 742)
  AUTHORS   Nene,V., Lee,D., Quackenbush,J., Skilton,R., Mwaura,S.,
            Gardner,M.J. and Bishop,R.
  TITLE     AvGI, an index of genes transcribed in the salivary glands of the
            ixodid tick Amblyomma variegatum
  JOURNAL   Int. J. Parasitol. 32 (12), 1447-1456 (2002)
   PUBMED   12392910
COMMENT     Other_ESTs: EST575793
            Contact: Vish Nene
            Parasite Genomics Group
            The Institute for Genomic Research
            9712 Medical Center Drive, Rockville, MD 20850, USA
            Tel: 301-610-5968
            Fax: 301-838-0208
            Email: nene@tigr.org
            Seq primer: M13 reverse.
FEATURES             Location/Qualifiers
     source          1..742
                     /organism="Amblyomma variegatum"
                     /mol_type="mRNA"
                     /db_xref="taxon:34610"
                     /clone="AVABR92"
                     /tissue_type="Salivary glands"
                     /dev_stage="Adult"
                     /lab_host="E.coli strain DH10B-TonA"
                     /clone_lib="AvSG"
                     /note="Vector: pCMV-SPORT6.1; Salivary glands were
                     dissected on day five after initiation of feeding. Total
                     RNA was prepared using acid guanidium
                     thiocyanate-phenol-chloroform extraction. The cDNA library
                     was custom prepared by Invitrogen Corporation. Briefly,
                     first strand cDNA was primed using oligo(dT) containing a
                     NotI site. Size fractionated double stranded cDNA was
                     ligated to EcoRV-NotI cleaved vector and electroporated
                     into E.coli."
ORIGIN      
        1 cgcgcgtttg tgtgccgtgc gtggggaagt ttctgtggta ttgtggtgca gtagttttca
       61 taagttctgg gccctctctg gagtgtcctt ttcactttaa agcatgagag aaccttggta
      121 gtaattattc aggaaaggca gtcacttcgt gcgaaggaaa tggacaagat gagctcgaac
      181 tcgaaatcga caccgacgtc ggagcggaag caagctatct tgaaaacgat tgagaggcga
      241 gacagctgca agaagagagc tgcccaggtc gtggagcaga tgctggagag ccctctttca
      301 gaggattggc tgcttggagt tttgcacgaa ctttctcagc aagattacca ggatgctgtg
      361 gaagaaagag ttttacttct tctttgtggg tatcccttgt gcaacaagaa aatagccgag
      421 gtgccaaaac agaaatatca catttgcgtt aaaaccaaaa aggtctacga tatcactcat
      481 cgcaagcaat tctgcagcaa ctcttgctac cgtgcctcag catttctgaa ggctcagctc
      541 tgggatggac cactctggct tcgagatgag gcggacagca actccaagta ccggatttac
      601 cgagaagagg agcaaagcat gcaaagcgta aagaaggatg gtcatggttg atgaagtgga
      661 cctgggtcac aagcgtctga ccaagcaaga tgctgagggg cccgacagat agcaacctgg
      721 agagatgatc tttgaaacct gc
//

LOCUS       BM293238                 496 bp    mRNA    linear   EST 01-JUL-2002
DEFINITION  EST575793 AvSG Amblyomma variegatum cDNA clone AVABR92 3' end, mRNA
            sequence.
ACCESSION   BM293238
VERSION     BM293238.1  GI:21643218
KEYWORDS    EST.
SOURCE      Amblyomma variegatum
  ORGANISM  Amblyomma variegatum
            Eukaryota; Metazoa; Arthropoda; Chelicerata; Arachnida; Acari;
            Parasitiformes; Ixodida; Ixodoidea; Ixodidae; Amblyomma.
REFERENCE   1  (bases 1 to 496)
  AUTHORS   Nene,V., Lee,D., Quackenbush,J., Skilton,R., Mwaura,S.,
            Gardner,M.J. and Bishop,R.
  TITLE     AvGI, an index of genes transcribed in the salivary glands of the
            ixodid tick Amblyomma variegatum
  JOURNAL   Int. J. Parasitol. 32 (12), 1447-1456 (2002)
   PUBMED   12392910
COMMENT     Other_ESTs: EST575794
            Contact: Vish Nene
            Parasite Genomics Group
            The Institute for Genomic Research
            9712 Medical Center Drive, Rockville, MD 20850, USA
            Tel: 301-610-5968
            Fax: 301-838-0208
            Email: nene@tigr.org
            Seq primer: M13 forward.
FEATURES             Location/Qualifiers
     source          1..496
                     /organism="Amblyomma variegatum"
                     /mol_type="mRNA"
                     /db_xref="taxon:34610"
                     /clone="AVABR92"
                     /tissue_type="Salivary glands"
                     /dev_stage="Adult"
                     /lab_host="E.coli strain DH10B-TonA"
                     /clone_lib="AvSG"
                     /note="Vector: pCMV-SPORT6.1; Salivary glands were
                     dissected on day five after initiation of feeding. Total
                     RNA was prepared using acid guanidium
                     thiocyanate-phenol-chloroform extraction. The cDNA library
                     was custom prepared by Invitrogen Corporation. Briefly,
                     first strand cDNA was primed using oligo(dT) containing a
                     NotI site. Size fractionated double stranded cDNA was
                     ligated to EcoRV-NotI cleaved vector and electroporated
                     into E.coli."
ORIGIN      
        1 ttgcatggaa aaatccgatt tattacttca aatacatata gtgtagaggc agtgttagct
       61 gcccagaagg tcatcgacaa cacatgtgat ttcctgcaga gaaattgccg tgctttccag
      121 gaagagggag aagcgcttcc ttgattcttc catcatgatg gcagagttca atgcagggca
      181 ctttcttgaa agcatgatca acacagccgc tgctatgtgc gtccatgtct ccagcctgaa
      241 ggtgacgttt tcagcagaaa gcctgaatgt cagaaccaat tccgtcaaat aagaggatac
      301 ttccgagagg tccatgtaca gcatgtccaa gagatcagga agcactttcc taagccaatt
      361 cagcactatc ctgcgtcgat gaacattttg tgcatggctg tcgacgaggg gaagaacagg
      421 ctctctttca catgtatccg taccattggc agtctccaca tgcttttgct tcaatgactt
      481 gttgcttggt ttcctc
//

LOCUS       BM293237                 352 bp    mRNA    linear   EST 01-JUL-2002
DEFINITION  EST575792 AvSG Amblyomma variegatum cDNA clone AVABR91 5' end, mRNA
            sequence.
ACCESSION   BM293237
VERSION     BM293237.1  GI:21643217
KEYWORDS    EST.
SOURCE      Amblyomma variegatum
  ORGANISM  Amblyomma variegatum
            Eukaryota; Metazoa; Arthropoda; Chelicerata; Arachnida; Acari;
            Parasitiformes; Ixodida; Ixodoidea; Ixodidae; Amblyomma.
REFERENCE   1  (bases 1 to 352)
  AUTHORS   Nene,V., Lee,D., Quackenbush,J., Skilton,R., Mwaura,S.,
            Gardner,M.J. and Bishop,R.
  TITLE     AvGI, an index of genes transcribed in the salivary glands of the
            ixodid tick Amblyomma variegatum
  JOURNAL   Int. J. Parasitol. 32 (12), 1447-1456 (2002)
   PUBMED   12392910
COMMENT     Contact: Vish Nene
            Parasite Genomics Group
            The Institute for Genomic Research
            9712 Medical Center Drive, Rockville, MD 20850, USA
            Tel: 301-610-5968
            Fax: 301-838-0208
            Email: nene@tigr.org
            Seq primer: M13 reverse.
FEATURES             Location/Qualifiers
     source          1..352
                     /organism="Amblyomma variegatum"
                     /mol_type="mRNA"
                     /db_xref="taxon:34610"
                     /clone="AVABR91"
                     /tissue_type="Salivary glands"
                     /dev_stage="Adult"
                     /lab_host="E.coli strain DH10B-TonA"
                     /clone_lib="AvSG"
                     /note="Vector: pCMV-SPORT6.1; Salivary glands were
                     dissected on day five after initiation of feeding. Total
                     RNA was prepared using acid guanidium
                     thiocyanate-phenol-chloroform extraction. The cDNA library
                     was custom prepared by Invitrogen Corporation. Briefly,
                     first strand cDNA was primed using oligo(dT) containing a
                     NotI site. Size fractionated double stranded cDNA was
                     ligated to EcoRV-NotI cleaved vector and electroporated
                     into E.coli."
ORIGIN      
        1 gtcacatgtc aatttctcag cttagccagc cgactcagct gttcgcgggt ggtcgttttg
       61 atcacaggcg gttggcggtg tcggagtgtt gagaagtatc gctcgcgttg tggttcattt
      121 cggcatctgt tcttgaacct gaagagcgtc ctggtgaacc cacgtctgct tttcaaggat
      181 ggcgtcagcg aaagagagag tgattctggt aactggaggc acaggactcg tgggaaaagc
      241 cgtcgagacc gttgtcaacg aagagaagag ggccggagag cggtggatct ttgtgtcgtc
      301 caaagacgcc gacctcacaa acaagcaaca gaccgaagca ctgtttctcc ca
//
