# Supplementary material for: TaxMan: a taxonomic database manager
Source: BMC Bioinformatics. 2006 Dec 18;7:536. doi: 10.1186/1471-2105-7-536 (PMC1766369; doi:10.1186/1471-2105-7-536)
Supplement: Additional file 1 — TaxMan. The TaxMan software package [file 1471-2105-7-536-S1.gz › taxman_1.1/cds.gb]

LOCUS       NC_006078              15053 bp    DNA     circular INV 18-MAR-2005
DEFINITION  Ixodes uriae mitochondrion, complete genome.
ACCESSION   NC_006078
VERSION     NC_006078.1  GI:50812145
PROJECT     GenomeProject:12446
KEYWORDS    .
SOURCE      mitochondrion Ixodes uriae (common seabird tick)
  ORGANISM  Ixodes uriae
            Eukaryota; Metazoa; Arthropoda; Chelicerata; Arachnida; Acari;
            Parasitiformes; Ixodida; Ixodoidea; Ixodidae; Ixodes.
REFERENCE   1  (bases 1 to 15053)
  AUTHORS   Shao,R., Barker,S.C., Mitani,H., Aoki,Y. and Fukunaga,M.
  TITLE     Evolution of Duplicate Control Regions in the Mitochondrial Genomes
            of Metazoa: A Case Study with Australasian Ixodes Ticks
  JOURNAL   Mol. Biol. Evol. 22 (3), 620-629 (2005)
   PUBMED   15537802
REFERENCE   2  (bases 1 to 15053)
  AUTHORS   .
  CONSRTM   NCBI Genome Project
  TITLE     Direct Submission
  JOURNAL   Submitted (12-AUG-2004) National Center for Biotechnology
            Information, NIH, Bethesda, MD 20894, USA
REFERENCE   3  (bases 1 to 15053)
  AUTHORS   Fukunaga,M.
  TITLE     Direct Submission
  JOURNAL   Submitted (05-JUL-2002) Fukuyama University, Laboratory of
            Molecular Microbiology, Higashimura-cho sanzo 985, Fukuyama-shi
            729-0292, Japan
COMMENT     REVIEWED REFSEQ: This record has been curated by NCBI staff. The
            reference sequence was derived from AB087746.
FEATURES             Location/Qualifiers
     source          1..15053
                     /organism="Ixodes uriae"
                     /organelle="mitochondrion"
                     /mol_type="genomic DNA"
                     /isolate="ag5"
                     /db_xref="taxon:59655"
     tRNA            1..64
                     /product="tRNA-Met"
                     /anticodon=(pos:34..36,aa:Met)
     gene            72..1033
                     /gene="ND2"
                     /db_xref="GeneID:2914147"
     CDS             72..1033
                     /gene="ND2"
                     /note="TAA stop codon is completed by the addition of 3' A
                     residues to the mRNA"
                     /codon_start=1
                     /transl_except=(pos:1032..1033,aa:TERM)
                     /transl_table=5
                     /product="NADH dehydrogenase subunit 2"
                     /protein_id="YP_054505.1"
                     /db_xref="GI:50812146"
                     /db_xref="GeneID:2914147"
                     /translation="MMNFIFLWMLGLSILMSMSSSSWFSFWLSMEINMMMFIPLMNSK
                     NFLSCNSMINYFIIQSLASSMFLFSSILFFSLKITLFYNIIILSILIKLAAAPFHMWF
                     PQISENISYKSFFLLSTIQKIIPLQILSVFNNNKIILFIVLSATLGTLGGFNQISLRK
                     ILAFSSISHLAWMMTLIMINQFYWIIYFMMYFFILLKIIIFLKMNFINTINNFYTKNL
                     LPMNKFQLFSTFMSLGGLPPFMGFFMKLLSIILIINKMPFILVILILSSLGNLYFYSR
                     ILFPLVLSYNAMVKNYNVFSINSTTFFLINMTMFIMLLPWVKLL"
     tRNA            1034..1096
                     /product="tRNA-Trp"
                     /anticodon=(pos:1063..1065,aa:Trp)
     tRNA            complement(1090..1154)
                     /product="tRNA-Cys"
                     /anticodon=(pos:complement(1120..1122),aa:Cys)
     tRNA            complement(1161..1220)
                     /product="tRNA-Tyr"
                     /anticodon=(pos:complement(1190..1192),aa:Tyr)
     gene            1214..2758
                     /gene="COX1"
                     /db_xref="GeneID:2914152"
     CDS             1214..2758
                     /gene="COX1"
                     /codon_start=1
                     /transl_table=5
                     /product="cytochrome c oxidase subunit I"
                     /protein_id="YP_054506.1"
                     /db_xref="GI:50812147"
                     /db_xref="GeneID:2914152"
                     /translation="MLPRWFYSTNHKDIGTMYLIFGSWSTMIGMSMSILIRTELGQPG
                     SLIGNDQIYNVIVTAHAFIMIFFMVMPVMIGGFGNWLVPLMLGAPDMAFPRMNNLSFW
                     LLPPSIFLLLNSSLVESGAGTGWTVYPPLSANISHSGASVDMAIFSLHLAGISSILGA
                     INFITTIINMRSEAMTLERMPLFVWSVLITAILLLLSLPVLAGAITMLLTDRNFNTSF
                     FDPSGGGDPILYQHLFWFFGHPEVYILILPGFGMISHIICFQTGKKEPFGNLGMIYAM
                     LAIGFLGFIVWAHHMFTVGMDVDTRAYFTAATMIIAVPTGIKIFSWLATLHGSNIEFN
                     ASILWTLGFLFLFTLGGLTGIILSNSSLDIVLHDTYYVVAHFHYVLSMGAVFAIMGSI
                     THWFPLFFGLNMNSLWLKIQFYSMFIGVNMTFFPQHFLGLSGMPRRYSDYPDFFSKWN
                     MVSSLGSMISAISVIFFIIILWEGLISKRIVMTSQFPTSSQEWQVNFPPSEHTFNQNN
                     ILIKNY"
     gene            2758..3433
                     /gene="COX2"
                     /db_xref="GeneID:2914146"
     CDS             2758..3433
                     /gene="COX2"
                     /note="TAA stop codon is completed by the addition of 3' A
                     residues to the mRNA"
                     /codon_start=1
                     /transl_except=(pos:3433,aa:TERM)
                     /transl_table=5
                     /product="cytochrome c oxidase subunit II"
                     /protein_id="YP_054507.1"
                     /db_xref="GI:50812148"
                     /db_xref="GeneID:2914146"
                     /translation="MMTWSNIMFSDSNSPIMEQMIFFHDHSMLIIIMITIVTFYMITN
                     ILLNSFTSRFLMEGQEIETIWTIIPAITLIFIAFPSLRLLYLMDESFSTSITIKVIGH
                     QWYWSYEYSDFNVEFDSFMIPSSEMNSNSFRLIEVDNRVVIPFNLNIKYLITSADVIH
                     SWTIPSQGLKMDAVPGRLNQLSSLSNRPGLFFGQCSEICGANHSFMPIMLEVTSINNF
                     IKWLKNF"
     tRNA            3434..3500
                     /product="tRNA-Lys"
                     /anticodon=(pos:3467..3469,aa:Lys)
     tRNA            3502..3561
                     /product="tRNA-Asp"
                     /anticodon=(pos:3531..3533,aa:Asp)
     gene            3563..3718
                     /gene="ATP8"
                     /db_xref="GeneID:2914153"
     CDS             3563..3718
                     /gene="ATP8"
                     /codon_start=1
                     /transl_table=5
                     /product="ATP synthase F0 subunit 8"
                     /protein_id="YP_054508.1"
                     /db_xref="GI:50812149"
                     /db_xref="GeneID:2914153"
                     /translation="MPQLFPMNWMLMTLLFFTLLIFTSTLLFFSPMTSMKVNFFKKSK
                     TSMLMKW"
     gene            3712..4374
                     /gene="ATP6"
                     /db_xref="GeneID:2914150"
     CDS             3712..4374
                     /gene="ATP6"
                     /codon_start=1
                     /transl_table=5
                     /product="ATP synthase F0 subunit 6"
                     /protein_id="YP_054509.1"
                     /db_xref="GI:50812150"
                     /db_xref="GeneID:2914150"
                     /translation="MMMNLFSIFDPTTSTFFSLNWLALFSIVMVPTHFWVIPSRIQIL
                     WKMLSFFITSEMSANLSKKNHKFMMFFMSLFIVIMMSNLMGLVPYVFTPSSHIMFSMA
                     FAFPIWITLMLYGWINHFNKMMIHLVPMGSPNILTIFMVLIETISNLIRPITLSVRLS
                     ANMISGHLLIHLLTSIPYNHNNMFIITMPIIMTLMFLESAVAIIQSYVFITLVSLYTN
                     EI"
     gene            4379..5156
                     /gene="COX3"
                     /db_xref="GeneID:2914151"
     CDS             4379..5156
                     /gene="COX3"
                     /note="TAA stop codon is completed by the addition of 3' A
                     residues to the mRNA"
                     /codon_start=1
                     /transl_except=(pos:5156,aa:TERM)
                     /transl_table=5
                     /product="cytochrome c oxidase subunit III"
                     /protein_id="YP_054510.1"
                     /db_xref="GI:50812151"
                     /db_xref="GeneID:2914151"
                     /translation="MMFHPFHMVDKSPWPLTSAISTMTLMISMIQMLHYKFSLMTLFA
                     TTLVILTMFQWWRDISREASFQGNHTSNVIWGLKFGMILFIVSEIFFFVSFFWAFFHS
                     MLSPNIELGSIWPPQNIIPFNPFEIPLLNTTILISSGISVSWSHHSLLNNNYNEAYNS
                     LLITILLGFLFTLLQGWEYMQAQFSISDSIFGTTFFVTTGFHGLHVIIGTTFLLVTLI
                     RMNKNHLSSTHHFGFEAAAWYWHFVDVVWLFLFTFMYWWIY"
     tRNA            5157..5218
                     /product="tRNA-Gly"
                     /anticodon=(pos:5189..5191,aa:Gly)
     gene            5219..5551
                     /gene="ND3"
                     /db_xref="GeneID:2914148"
     CDS             5219..5551
                     /gene="ND3"
                     /codon_start=1
                     /transl_table=5
                     /product="NADH dehydrogenase subunit 3"
                     /protein_id="YP_054511.1"
                     /db_xref="GI:50812152"
                     /db_xref="GeneID:2914148"
                     /translation="MKMITILIIPLIIMILSFLLTKNKFMDKEKLSPFECGFDPFSIS
                     RVSFSLKFFMIAVIFLIFDIEIILILPFPFITNNSIMYPLTILFIMLIIFLGLIYEWN
                     KGMLEWMK"
     tRNA            5552..5613
                     /product="tRNA-Ala"
                     /anticodon=(pos:5583..5585,aa:Ala)
     tRNA            5620..5680
                     /product="tRNA-Arg"
                     /anticodon=(pos:5649..5651,aa:Arg)
     tRNA            5680..5741
                     /product="tRNA-Asn"
                     /anticodon=(pos:5711..5713,aa:Asn)
     tRNA            5750..5806
                     /product="tRNA-Ser"
                     /note="codons recognized: AGN"
                     /anticodon=(pos:5770..5772,aa:Ser)
     tRNA            5808..5869
                     /product="tRNA-Glu"
                     /anticodon=(pos:5838..5840,aa:Glu)
     tRNA            complement(5872..5937)
                     /product="tRNA-Phe"
                     /anticodon=(pos:complement(5902..5904),aa:Phe)
     gene            complement(5942..7615)
                     /gene="ND5"
                     /db_xref="GeneID:2914144"
     CDS             complement(5942..7615)
                     /gene="ND5"
                     /codon_start=1
                     /transl_table=5
                     /product="NADH dehydrogenase subunit 5"
                     /protein_id="YP_054512.1"
                     /db_xref="GI:50812153"
                     /db_xref="GeneID:2914144"
                     /translation="MFLSWGFFLLINSIICLLISLYIIYFNKFFIIEYMLYSLMNIEI
                     KLYFLVDWISILFLFVVLFVSSMVIIYSDKYMEGDPNKNYFCVMVLLFVLSMVLLILC
                     PNILMIILGWDGLGLVSYCLVIYYQSKDSYNSGMITVMSNRVGDVAILLSLVFLMNFG
                     CYDMLMYNSINIICGIMIIIAGMTKSAQIPFSSWLPAAMAAPTPVSSLVHSSTLVTAG
                     IYLLIRFSFLFKISLFSEMLFFFSSLTLFMAGVGANLEMDFKKIIAFSTLSQLGLIMM
                     ILSLGKMEFAFFHLLMHALFKSMLFLCAGLIIHNMGGVQDLRYLGNFFCYSPMVCGCM
                     GLASMSLFGFPFMGGFYSKDLLLEYVYMSVDNMMYMLLLIVSIGLTVMYCMRMLYYVV
                     WKGIMMSMYYSVDMNKMMTIPIYLLSIVVIMLGNILSWLMFSYEELIVLSNFSKMLNL
                     FLIVFVIKIFYLVYINKMKGYSMGSVYKFLSSMWFMSFLTSYIFMCFYKKMSAVSEYD
                     WMWVEEFGPSSLFKGMSSGSMISQWFQNNYLNSILLIIVSLIMMFLFII"
     tRNA            complement(7616..7678)
                     /product="tRNA-His"
                     /anticodon=(pos:complement(7646..7648),aa:His)
     gene            complement(7679..8996)
                     /gene="ND4"
                     /db_xref="GeneID:2914141"
     CDS             complement(7679..8996)
                     /gene="ND4"
                     /note="TAA stop codon is completed by the addition of 3' A
                     residues to the mRNA"
                     /codon_start=1
                     /transl_except=(pos:complement(7679),aa:TERM)
                     /transl_table=5
                     /product="NADH dehydrogenase subunit 4"
                     /protein_id="YP_054513.1"
                     /db_xref="GI:50812154"
                     /db_xref="GeneID:2914141"
                     /translation="MLKILFLMVTTICLVMKLTGLDLMVMIMMIFFFFFFSFLKGWVV
                     NDGMMLGGDLMSSCLMMLTIWIIYLMMLSSIFNDLWNNKMFMMYVSMMMFFLFMCFFS
                     LNLLSFYFFFESVLFPIIMIIFNWGNQPERLQAGIYMLLYTLFGSYPLLVIMMLKGGF
                     SLNYLYMMMMDFGLGYWFYFMIAGFLVKVPMFMLHLWLPKAHVEAPISGSMILAAVLL
                     KLGIYGLYRFSAMFMKEIMEMGSIIVVLSVVGGMFIGIMCMFQVDIKAMIAYSSVCHM
                     GVVLGGALSMSFWSSYGSLLLMVGHGLCSSGLFCLANYMYERFFTRSLMLLKGLGKIF
                     PNLSLWWFLMSVVNMSAPLSMNLFGEIFLIGGLMKYSLWMMVPLGIISFISAGYSLYL
                     YSYTQHGDGWVLYSVKMIEIREYMVMLFHFFPMILWIMKMECFLNWI"
     gene            complement(8990..9265)
                     /gene="ND4L"
                     /db_xref="GeneID:2914142"
     CDS             complement(8990..9265)
                     /gene="ND4L"
                     /codon_start=1
                     /transl_table=5
                     /product="NADH dehydrogenase subunit 4L"
                     /protein_id="YP_054514.1"
                     /db_xref="GI:50812155"
                     /db_xref="GeneID:2914142"
                     /translation="MLEISFMMYVIGMMVLLMNRNHIMIILLSFEYMYLGIFMSMIFL
                     LVFFSLVKIILYLIVIVCEASLGLSMLVSMNFFYGNDKLASMVLLKC"
     tRNA            9276..9337
                     /product="tRNA-Thr"
                     /anticodon=(pos:9307..9309,aa:Thr)
     tRNA            complement(9338..9400)
                     /product="tRNA-Pro"
                     /anticodon=(pos:complement(9366..9368),aa:Pro)
     gene            9403..9840
                     /gene="ND6"
                     /db_xref="GeneID:2914145"
     CDS             9403..9840
                     /gene="ND6"
                     /codon_start=1
                     /transl_table=5
                     /product="NADH dehydrogenase subunit 6"
                     /protein_id="YP_054515.1"
                     /db_xref="GI:50812156"
                     /db_xref="GeneID:2914145"
                     /translation="MFIFINMLIMSFFLFNHPMMMLLIIITTTISISILTFQFLKFMW
                     MTLILILLILGGMLILFLYLISLIPNKKMIFYKKLYFLLGISLIITLNFHNQIILPSH
                     SMKILFMSPSISWLMLMMIYLLLTLMVVMTIIISSNAPMKLYK"
     gene            9849..10930
                     /gene="CYTB"
                     /db_xref="GeneID:2914143"
     CDS             9849..10930
                     /gene="CYTB"
                     /note="TAA stop codon is completed by the addition of 3' A
                     residues to the mRNA"
                     /codon_start=1
                     /transl_except=(pos:10929..10930,aa:TERM)
                     /transl_table=5
                     /product="cytochrome b"
                     /protein_id="YP_054516.1"
                     /db_xref="GI:50812157"
                     /db_xref="GeneID:2914143"
                     /translation="MNKFKIINPIINLPTPSNISYMWNMGSLLGMCLMIQILTGLFLA
                     MNFSSDVSTAFNMISHIMRDVNNGWMIRSIHANGASLFFILIYLHIGRGIYYSSFFFF
                     KPWISGLMILLALMATAFLGYVLPWGQMSFWGATVITNLLTAIPYIGDIMTQWIWGGF
                     SVDNSTLNRFFSLHFLLPFVIAMLVLIHILFLHEKGSSNPLGIHLNIDKIPFHPYFTY
                     KDLVMMLLVLFMFSIIVLIYPYSLTDSENFMMANPLVTPPHIQPEWYFLFAYAILRSI
                     PNKLGGVMALLLSIFIIITLPLTMNNKFSSFYFYPSKKFMYWIFINIFLLLTYLGSCP
                     VEMPFIMMSQILTMMYFMFFILIPFI"
     tRNA            10931..10996
                     /product="tRNA-Ser"
                     /note="codons recognized: UCN"
                     /anticodon=(pos:10960..10962,aa:Ser)
     gene            complement(<10998..11933)
                     /gene="ND1"
                     /db_xref="GeneID:2914149"
     CDS             complement(<10998..11933)
                     /gene="ND1"
                     /note="stop codon is not determined"
                     /codon_start=1
                     /transl_table=5
                     /product="NADH dehydrogenase subunit 1"
                     /protein_id="YP_054517.1"
                     /db_xref="GI:50812158"
                     /db_xref="GeneID:2914149"
                     /translation="MVLYISYIFLIICVLVSVAFFTLLERKILGYVHLRKGPNKVGIM
                     GIFQPFSDALKLFSKEMNFMLYINMFMYLFSSVLALVLMMVFWFMYKWDFEQMGYEFG
                     LVIVLCISSLSVYVILWGGWSSNSKYSLLGAYRGVAQVISYEVSLAMILISMVFFSES
                     FNINEVVGFQENFYLVFGYLNIFIVWMISCFAETNRSPFDLSEGESELVSGFNIEYGS
                     WNFAILFMAEYGNMIFFSLISSYLFMGGEGFLFMKAMLVMILFILIRGTLVRYRYDKL
                     MMMAWKVVLPFSIMMVLVNFFLKLIYNSLICFNFWI"
     tRNA            complement(11934..11993)
                     /product="tRNA-Leu"
                     /note="codons recognized: UUR"
                     /anticodon=(pos:complement(11961..11963),aa:Leu)
     tRNA            complement(12006..12068)
                     /product="tRNA-Leu"
                     /note="codons recognized: CUN"
                     /anticodon=(pos:complement(12034..12036),aa:Leu)
     misc_feature    12069..12544
                     /note="control region"
     rRNA            complement(12545..13754)
                     /product="l-rRNA"
     tRNA            complement(13755..13816)
                     /product="tRNA-Val"
                     /anticodon=(pos:complement(13785..13787),aa:Val)
     rRNA            complement(13817..14528)
                     /product="s-rRNA"
     misc_feature    14529..14916
                     /note="control region"
     tRNA            14917..14971
                     /product="tRNA-Ile"
                     /anticodon=(pos:14945..14947,aa:Ile)
     tRNA            complement(14979..15044)
                     /product="tRNA-Gln"
                     /anticodon=(pos:complement(15014..15016),aa:Gln)
ORIGIN      
        1 ataaagtaag ctaagaacat aagctagtgg gttcataccc caaaaatgat aattttcctt
       61 tattaatcaa tattataaac ttcatttttt tatgaatact aggattatct attctaataa
      121 gaatatcctc cagctcatga ttttcgtttt gacttagaat agaaattaat ataataatat
      181 ttatcccttt aataaattct aaaaattttc tttcatgtaa tagaataatt aactatttta
      241 ttattcaatc tttagcttcc tctatattcc ttttttcttc aattctcttt ttttccttaa
      301 aaattacttt attttataat atcattattt tatctatctt aattaaacta gccgcagccc
      361 cttttcacat atgattccct caaattagag aaaatatttc ttataaatct ttcttcttac
      421 tatcaactat tcaaaaaatt atccccttac aaattctctc ggtctttaat aataataaaa
      481 tcattttatt tattgtatta tcagcaactc ttgggactct tggagggttt aaccaaattt
      541 ctttacgaaa aattttagct ttttcatcca tttcacattt agcctgaata ataactttaa
      601 ttataatcaa tcaattttac tgaatcattt acttcataat atattttttt attttattaa
      661 aaattattat ttttttaaaa ataaatttta ttaatacaat caataatttt tatacaaaaa
      721 atttgctccc aataaataaa tttcaattat tttcaacatt tatatcttta gggggtctcc
      781 ctccttttat aggatttttt ataaaactat tatcaattat tctaattatt aataaaatac
      841 cttttattct agtaatctta atcctttcct ctttaggaaa cttatatttt tactcacgaa
      901 ttttattccc cctagttttg tcttataatg ctatagtaaa aaattataat gtattttcaa
      961 ttaactccac cacttttttt ttaattaaca taactatatt catcatactc ttaccttgag
     1021 taaaactact ataagatttt aagttaaaaa aactttatgc cttcaaagta tacaataaat
     1081 ataatattta aatcttagaa actaaatcat ctttaaactt gcaatttaat atttttttct
     1141 taaaatataa gatttaaaat agtaaaagaa ataatttcat gaataaattt acaatttatc
     1201 acctttatcg gccattttac cgcgatgatt ttactctaca aaccataaag acattggaac
     1261 aatatattta atctttggta gatgatccac tataattgga atatcaataa gaattcttat
     1321 tcgtactgaa ttaggtcaac caggctcatt aattggtaat gaccaaatct ataatgttat
     1381 cgttactgcc catgccttta tcataatttt ttttatagta atacctgtaa taattggggg
     1441 atttggtaat tgattagtcc cattaatact cggggcccca gatatagcat ttcctcgaat
     1501 aaataattta agattttggt tacttcctcc ctcaattttt ctacttctta actcatcctt
     1561 agtagagagg ggagcaggaa caggttgaac tgtttatccc cctctatcag caaatatttc
     1621 acattcagga gcctcagttg atatggctat tttctctctt catttggctg gaatctcctc
     1681 aattttaggg gctattaatt ttatcacaac aattatcaac atacgatcag aagcaataac
     1741 tctcgaacga atacctttat ttgtatgatc agtattaatt actgcaatct tattacttct
     1801 ttctctccct gtactagcag gagctatcac aatactctta actgaccgta attttaatac
     1861 atctttcttt gaccctagag gtggaggaga cccaattctc taccaacacc tattttgatt
     1921 ctttgggcac cccgaagtct atattttaat tttaccagga tttggaataa tctcccatat
     1981 tatctgtttc cagacaggaa agaaagaacc tttcggaaat ctaggaataa tttatgctat
     2041 attagctatt ggattcttag gatttattgt ttgagctcat catatattta cagtaggaat
     2101 agatgtagat acacgagctt atttcacagc agctacaata atcatcgcag tgcccacagg
     2161 gattaaaatt tttagatgac tagctaccct acatggatct aatattgaat ttaatgcatc
     2221 tatcttatga actctaggat ttttatttct ttttactctt ggaggattga caggaattat
     2281 tttatctaat tcctctttag atatcgtttt acatgatact tattatgtag tggcccattt
     2341 tcactatgta ttatcaatag gagctgtctt tgcaattata ggctcaatta ctcattgatt
     2401 ccctcttttt tttggcctaa acataaattc cttatgacta aaaatccaat tttattcaat
     2461 atttattggg gttaacatga cttttttccc ccaacatttc ttaggcctaa gaggaatacc
     2521 ccgtcgttac tctgactacc cagatttttt ttctaaatga aatatagttt cttcactagg
     2581 aagaataatc tcagcaatta gtgtaatttt ctttattatt attctatggg aaggcttaat
     2641 ttccaagcga atcgttataa cctcccaatt tccaacctca tcccaagaat gacaagtaaa
     2701 cttcccccct tcagaacata catttaatca aaataacatt ttaatcaaaa attactaatg
     2761 ataacatgat caaacattat attttctgat agaaattccc caatcataga acaaataatt
     2821 ttttttcatg atcattcaat attaatcatt attataatta caatcgtaac tttttacata
     2881 attaccaata ttttattaaa ttctttcacc tctcggttct tgatagaagg tcaagaaatt
     2941 gaaaccattt ggactattat ccctgcaatc actttaattt ttatcgcttt tccttcacta
     3001 cgattattat atttaataga cgaatcattt tccacatcta ttactattaa agttattgga
     3061 catcaatgat attggtccta cgaatactca gattttaatg tagaatttga ttcctttata
     3121 attccttcct ctgaaataaa tagaaataga tttcgactaa ttgaagtcga caatcgtgta
     3181 gtaattcctt ttaatttaaa tattaaatat ttaattacat ccgcagacgt aattcactca
     3241 tgaacaatcc cctcacaagg ccttaaaata gatgcagtac ccggacgttt aaatcaacta
     3301 tcatctcttt ctaatcgccc tggtttattt tttggacaat gctctgaaat ttgtggagca
     3361 aatcatagtt ttataccaat catattagaa gtgacttcaa tcaataattt tattaaatga
     3421 ttaaaaaatt tttcattgaa tggctgaaat atttaagcaa tggtctctta aaccaattta
     3481 tagtgtaata ctttcaatga aatgaactag ttaaaaaata acattagaat gtcattctaa
     3541 aattacactg atgtgttcat taattccaca actatttcct ataaactgaa tacttataac
     3601 cttattattc tttacattat taatctttac ttccacctta cttttttttt ctcctataac
     3661 ttctataaaa gtaaattttt ttaaaaaatc aaagacttct atattaataa aatgataata
     3721 aatttatttt caatttttga tcctactact tccactttct ttagcttaaa ttgacttgct
     3781 ttatttagta ttgttatagt ccccactcat ttttgagtta ttccctcacg aattcaaatc
     3841 ctctgaaaaa tactctcatt ttttatcacc tcagaaatat ccgctaacct ctcaaaaaaa
     3901 aatcataaat ttataatatt ttttatatca ttatttatcg tcattataat atctaatcta
     3961 ataggtttag taccttatgt ctttaccccc tcaagacata tcatattctc aatagctttt
     4021 gctttcccaa tttgaatcac cttaatacta tatgggtgaa tcaaccactt taataaaata
     4081 ataattcatt tagtcccaat aggatcccct aacattctca ctattttcat agttttaatc
     4141 gaaacaatta gtaatcttat ccgacctatt acactatcag ttcgattatc cgctaatata
     4201 attagaggcc acttattaat tcatcttcta acttcaatcc cttacaacca taataatata
     4261 tttatcatta caatacctat tattataacc ctaatatttt tagaatcagc tgtagcaatt
     4321 attcaaagat atgtatttat cacactagta tcattataca caaatgaaat ttaaactaat
     4381 gatatttcac ccatttcata tagttgataa aagaccttga cctcttacaa gagcaatctc
     4441 cacaataact ttaataatta gaataattca aatattacat tacaaattct cattaataac
     4501 tctatttgca acaacattag taatcctaac tatatttcaa tgatgacggg atatttcccg
     4561 tgaagcctct tttcaaggaa accacacttc taacgtaatc tgaggcttaa aatttggtat
     4621 aatcttattt atcgtctcag aaatcttttt ctttgtttca ttcttttggg cattttttca
     4681 cagcatatta tcacctaata ttgaactagg aagaatttga cctcctcaaa atattatccc
     4741 attcaatccc tttgaaatcc cccttcttaa cacaactatt ttaatctctt cagggatttc
     4801 agtttcctga tcccatcata gattactaaa taataattat aatgaagctt ataactccct
     4861 tctaattact attctattag gctttctatt caccttacta caaggatgag aatacataca
     4921 agctcaattt tctattagtg atagaatttt tggaactaca ttttttgtaa caactgggtt
     4981 tcacggcctt catgtaatta ttggaactac atttttacta gtaactttaa tccgtataaa
     5041 taaaaatcat ctctcttcta cccaccactt tggatttgaa gctgcagcat gatattgaca
     5101 ttttgtagac gtcgtatgat tattcctatt tacatttata tattgatgaa tttactacta
     5161 cattagtatt aataaggtac atataatttc caattataaa gtcaaatttg atgtagtaat
     5221 taaaataatt acaattctta ttatcccttt aattatcata attttatcct ttctattaac
     5281 taaaaataaa tttatagata aagaaaaact ctctcctttt gaatgtggat ttgacccctt
     5341 ctcaatttcc cgagtctcat tttctctaaa attttttata atcgctgtta ttttcttaat
     5401 ctttgatatt gaaatcattc ttattcttcc ctttcctttc attacaaaca acagaattat
     5461 atatcctctt acaattctct ttattatact aattattttt ttaggtttaa tttatgagtg
     5521 aaataaaggt atattagaat gaataaaata aagaaaagta tttaaattaa taaaatctaa
     5581 tttgcattta gaaattggac tccccctttt ctaaaaacta aaataaagcg atcatattgc
     5641 aatcagtttc gacctgagcc tagaaaatat ttctattttt taatagaagc caaaatagag
     5701 gctattcact gttaatgaat aaattgtttt tacctattaa ataactctaa agattaaaca
     5761 atttagactt ctaatctaac taaaatgatt ttatcattta atctttcttt tttatagtgt
     5821 aaccaacaca taacattttc attgttaaaa tgataataat ctaaaaaaat attttctcaa
     5881 aaaatcaaat ttctttacat tttcagtgta atattttaaa aaataaacta tgagaaaaca
     5941 attaaataat aaaaagaaat attataatta atcttacaat aattaataaa atagaattta
     6001 aataattatt ttgaaatcat tgtctgatta ttctaccgct tctcatcccc ttaaataatc
     6061 tacttggccc aaattcttca actcatattc aatcatattc actcactgcc cttatttttt
     6121 tgtaaaaaca cataaaaata taccttgtta aaaatgatat aaaccacatt ctcctcaaaa
     6181 atttgtaaac cctccctatc ctatatccct ttattttatt gatataaaca agataaaaaa
     6241 ttttaataac aaaaacaatt aaaaataaat ttaatatttt agaaaaattt gataaaacaa
     6301 taagctcttc atatgaaaat atcaaccaac ttaaaatatt ccctaatata attactacaa
     6361 ttcttaacaa ataaatagga atagttatca tcttatttat atccactcta taatatatcc
     6421 ttatcataat ccccttccat actacataat ataatattcg tatacaatat atgacagtta
     6481 gtccaatact tacaattaat aataatatat acattatatt atctactctt atataaacgt
     6541 attctaataa taaatcttta gaataaaatc cccctataaa agggaatcca aataaagata
     6601 ttcttgccaa ccctatacac ccacaaacca ttggactata acaaaaaaaa tttcctaaat
     6661 aacgaagatc ttgtacccct cctatattat gaataattaa ccccgcgcat aaaaataata
     6721 tagacttaaa taatgcgtgt attaataaat gaaaaaaagc aaattccatc ttacctaatg
     6781 ataaaattat tataattaac cctaattgac tcaaagtaga aaaagcaata atttttttaa
     6841 agtctatttc taaatttgcc cctactccag ccataaataa tgttagcctc gaaaaaaaaa
     6901 ataatatttc agaaaataac ctaattttaa ataaaaacct aaaacgaatt aacaaataaa
     6961 tccccgcagt cactaatgtt gatgaatgaa ctaaagaaga aactggagta ggggcagcca
     7021 ttgctgcagg caatcaagaa gaaaaaggaa tttgagctct cttagttatc ccagcaataa
     7081 taattataat accacaaata atattaattc tattatatat taatatatca taacaaccaa
     7141 aatttattaa aaaaaccaat ctcaataaaa tagctacatc ccctacacga tttcttataa
     7201 cagtaattat accagaatta taagaatctt ttctttgata ataaataacc aaacaataag
     7261 aaactaatcc taatccatcc caccccaaaa taattattaa aatattagga cataaaatta
     7321 ataataccat tgataacaca aataataaca ccatcacaca aaaataattt ttattaggat
     7381 ccccctctat atacttatct ctataaataa taaccattga agaaacaaat aaaactacaa
     7441 ataaaaataa aattctaatt caatccacca aaaaatacaa tttaatctca atatttatta
     7501 acgaatataa tatatattca ataataaaaa acttattaaa ataaataata tataaagaaa
     7561 ttaataaaca aataatccta ttaattaaca aaaaaaatcc tcaacttaaa aacactacct
     7621 aatgttaatt tcacatctat aattccacaa attattattt tatttaaact aattaagtaa
     7681 attcaattta aaaaacattc tattttcata attcataaaa ttatagggaa aaaatgaaat
     7741 aatattacta tatattctcg aatttcaatt atcttaaccg agtacaaaac tcacccatca
     7801 ccatgctggg tatacctata taaatataaa gaataaccag ctctaataaa agaaataata
     7861 cctaaaggca ccattattca taacctatat tttattaatc ccccaattaa aaaaatctct
     7921 ccaaataaat ttattcttaa tggggcagat atattaacta ctcttattaa aaatcaccac
     7981 aatgaaaggt ttggaaaaat cttacctaat ccttttaata atattaatct ccgtgtaaaa
     8041 aatcgctcat atatgtaatt tgccaaacaa aatagcccag atgaacataa gccgtgtccc
     8101 actattaata ataatctccc ataagatctc caaaatctta ttcttaatgc ccctcctaag
     8161 acaactccca tatgacagac agatgaataa gcaatcatcg ctttaatatc cacctggaat
     8221 atacatataa taccaataaa tataccccca accactgaca acacaacaat aattcttcct
     8281 atctccataa tctcctttat aaatattgca ctaaatcgat ataacccata gattcctaat
     8341 tttaataaaa ccgcagccaa aattatcgag cccgaaatag gagcctctac atgagcctta
     8401 gggagtcata aatgtaatat aaacataggc acttttacta aaaatccagc aatcataaaa
     8461 taaaatcaat atcctaaacc aaaatctatt attattatat acaaataatt taaagaaaat
     8521 ccccccttta atattataat tactaataat gggtatgacc caaataatgt atacaataac
     8581 atataaatcc ccgcctgtaa ccgctcgggt tgatttcctc aattaaaaat aattataata
     8641 attgggaaaa ggacactttc aaaaaaaaaa taaaacctta ataaatttaa agaaaaaaaa
     8701 cacataaata aaaaaaatat tatcattctt acatatatca taaatatttt attatttcat
     8761 aaatcattaa aaattctaga taatattatc aaataaataa ttcaaatagt taatattatc
     8821 aaacaacttc ttattaaatc tccccctaat attatcccat catttacaac ccaacctttc
     8881 aaaaacctaa aaaaaaaaaa aaaaaaaatt attataatca taactattaa atctaaccct
     8941 gtcaacttca ttactaaaca aatagtcgtt accattaaaa acaaaatttt taacatttta
     9001 ataaaactat tgatgctaat ttatcatttc cataaaaaaa atttatggaa actaatattc
     9061 taagacctaa tctagcctca cacacaatta caattaaata taaaataatt ttgactaaag
     9121 agaaaaacac cagtaaaaaa atcattgata taaaaattcc taaatatata tattcaaatc
     9181 ttaataaaat aattataatg tgattacgat tcattaataa aaccattatt ccaattacat
     9241 atatcataaa tgaaatttct aacattaatt atctagttat aataatttaa tataaaatgc
     9301 tggttttgta aaccagaatt gacccgttct tatagcttca gaaaagaaaa aatctcttta
     9361 aatctccaaa atttatgtac taatatcata ctattttctg atatttttat ttttattaat
     9421 atactaatta tatctttttt tctttttaat catcctataa taatactttt aattatcatt
     9481 acaaccacaa tttctatttc tatcttaact tttcaatttt taaaatttat atgaataacc
     9541 ttaattctaa ttcttttaat tttggggggt atactaattt tattccttta tttaattaga
     9601 ctaatcccta ataaaaagat aattttttat aaaaaattat actttttatt agggattagt
     9661 ctaattatta ctctaaattt tcataatcaa attatcctac cttcacatag aataaaaatc
     9721 ctatttatgt ccccctctat tagatgacta atattaatga taatttattt actattaact
     9781 ttaatagttg taataacaat tatcatttcc tcaaacgccc caataaaatt atacaagtaa
     9841 ataaactaat gaataaattt aaaattatta atcctatcat taatttacct accccttcaa
     9901 atatctcata tatatgaaac ataggctctt tattaggaat atgtttaata atccaaatcc
     9961 taacaggatt atttttagcc ataaatttct ctagagatgt ttctacagca tttaatataa
    10021 ttagtcatat tatacgagac gtaaataatg gatgaataat tcgatctatc catgctaatg
    10081 gcgcatcatt attttttatc ctaatttatc ttcatatcgg tcgaggaatt tactactctt
    10141 cattcttttt ctttaaacca tgaatttctg gcttaataat tctcttagcc ctaatggcca
    10201 cagcttttct aggttatgtt ttaccttgag gccaaatatc attttgaggc gctacagtca
    10261 ttaccaatct attaacagct atcccttaca ttggagatat tataactcaa tgaatttgag
    10321 ggggattctc agttgacaat agaactttaa atcgattttt ctctttacac tttttattac
    10381 ctttcgtcat tgccatacta gttctaattc atatcttatt tttgcatgaa aaagggtcat
    10441 ctaacccttt aggaattcat ttaaatatcg ataagatccc ttttcaccca tattttactt
    10501 acaaagactt agtaataata ttacttgtcc tatttatatt ctctattatt gtcctaattt
    10561 atccttactc cttaacagat tcagaaaatt ttataatagc aaacccttta gttactcctc
    10621 cccatattca accagaatga tattttttat ttgcctatgc tattctacgc tctatcccta
    10681 ataaattagg gggagtaata gccttacttt tatctatttt cattatcatt acactcccat
    10741 taacaataaa taataaattt tcttctttct atttttaccc ttcaaaaaaa ttcatatact
    10801 gaatttttat taatattttt ttattattaa cctacttagg ttcttgtcct gtagaaatac
    10861 ctttcatcat aataagacaa attcttacta taatgtattt tatgtttttt atcttaattc
    10921 cttttattta gattatttaa ctataacaag tatatatttt gaaaatataa aaaagaattc
    10981 ttaattctaa taatcttaat tcaaaaattg aaacaaatta gtctattata aattaatttt
    11041 aaaaaaaaat taactaaaac cattataatt ctaaaaggta aaaccacttt ccaagccatc
    11101 atcatcaatt tatcatatcg ataccgcacc aaagttcctc gaattaaaat aaataagatt
    11161 attactaaca ttgctttcat aaataaaaat ccctccccgc ctataaataa ataggatcta
    11221 atcaatctaa aaaagattat atttccatac tcagccataa acaaaatagc aaaattccaa
    11281 gacccatact caatattaaa tcctgaaacc aattctgact ccccttcaga caaatcaaat
    11341 ggtgaacgat ttgtttcagc aaaacaagaa attatccaaa caataaaaat atttaaataa
    11401 ccaaatacta aataaaaatt ctcttgaaaa ccaacaacct cattgatatt aaatctttcg
    11461 ctaaaaaaaa ctattctaat taaaattata gctaatctta cctcataaga aatcacttga
    11521 gcaacccctc gatatgcccc taataaagaa tatttagaat ttgaggacca acccccccat
    11581 aaaatcacat atactctcaa acttgagata cataatacaa ttactaaacc aaattcataa
    11641 cctatttgtt caaaatctca cttatatata aatcaaaaaa ctattattaa tactaatgct
    11701 aatacagaag aaaataaata tataaatata ttaatatata acataaaatt tatttcttta
    11761 ctaaacaatt ttaaagcatc tctaaaaggc tgaaaaatcc ctatgattcc taccttatta
    11821 gggcccttgc gcaaatgaac ataacctaaa atttttcgct ctaaaagagt aaaaaaagct
    11881 actcttacca acacacaaat aattaaaaaa atataactaa tatacaaaac cattactaaa
    11941 ggaattctca tacaggaagc ttaaattcct cgcattatat ctgccacttt agttaagtaa
    12001 acttttacta attggtatta ccatcttcaa attctaaaat tgatacatta tagttttgct
    12061 aaattagtta attcatagta cactatttac cttttatttc tttatttttt ttacttcata
    12121 aagaaataaa aggtaatcaa attttatatc ctgtccatgt gttatctata gtaatgtaat
    12181 taactataat caaaatctta tattttccgt agaaggaaaa tttgctatac ataggcttat
    12241 ttatgtgaag ccacaatgat tcctttaagt tttggtttta aacatcacat agagatgtaa
    12301 ctatgtctta aattaatgct gtagaacagc acactttacg ttagaaaata aaatgtaatt
    12361 tataattcgt gccccttatt ttatataagg tttatcatat tattaatgta aaatttatta
    12421 aaaaacggta ttgttcaact tttaaatccc tacatgatct gagttcagac cggcgtgagc
    12481 caggttggtt tctatcttta ttctaattta gacacaaagt taattttact tgtttttttt
    12541 tgataaaatt taaataaata attatttttc aatattcctt tcgtactaat tgaaaattta
    12601 tttttataaa gatagaaacc aacctggctc acgccggtct gaactcagat catgtaggga
    12661 tttaaaagtt gaacaaactc cttaatttaa cttcttcatt aaaaaagtac cctaatccaa
    12721 catcgaggtc gcaatcaatt ttatctatat gagctatcca aaattataac gctgttatcc
    12781 ctagagtatt taattcatta aatcaataat attggatcca atttaattaa aacataaaga
    12841 tctatactct ttattaatcg ccccaactaa tcttttaata aaaagaactt tttattaaaa
    12901 aaataaaatt catagggtct tcttgtccct taaaataatt ttcgcctctg cacataaaaa
    12961 gttaaattct atttttataa taaagacaga gtaaaattgt tctatcattc tcttagcgcc
    13021 catttaaagc cttatttcaa taccttcgta tagtcaaaat accacagcaa tttaataatc
    13081 attgagcaga caatacattt tataatacca aaatgaaatg tttttgataa acagtcaatt
    13141 taattaatcc tttgccgaat tcctttataa taaattaaca ttaataattt taattaaata
    13201 aaaaattatt tacactactt atactaattt catcattttt tcttaaattt ataattaaat
    13261 ttattattaa cttaatttaa attgacacaa aaataccaaa aattttttat aacaaaagcc
    13321 agaaattttt attccttctt ctttctctac aaaaaaataa tataaatcat aaaataagct
    13381 tatccctatt ttatttttct ataaatttta acataaattt atatttttat agaaagacat
    13441 aaagtccttt attaataacc agatatcctg atttatgaga aaaatttcat ttctatttta
    13501 atattattta attttctaaa acaaatttca tatatattaa aatagctcaa aatcatttcg
    13561 ggaaatataa atacataatt ttttttaata aacccttatg ctaaaggtac ttaacaatac
    13621 ttatttaatt tttacttatt catatttttc aacatattcc ttctcagtac ttagactata
    13681 taaattcttt ttttaatatt tttttacaaa acttatatct ataatcttct atattactta
    13741 tacagaactc aaacttgaaa cggtttaaaa aactaatttt cattgtaaat gaaacatcat
    13801 tcatgatttc atctcaaaaa acactttcca gtatttttac tttgttacga cttatctcct
    13861 aatagagagc gacgggcgat atgtgcatat tttagagctt ttttcaaaaa agcattatat
    13921 tctcttttta cttttaaatc ctaattaaaa tatttcaatt aattatataa taaaaattaa
    13981 tgtaattcac ttcactcata attttttgtt gcaccttgac ttaattttct ttcttgaata
    14041 aaattataat aattaattat tcaatattat taattatagt ggtatacaaa ctgacttcac
    14101 aaaattaagt aagatttagg ggttttatcc attacagagc aaattcctct aaaaagctta
    14161 aaataccgcc aaaacttttt gatttcataa ttaatatata ctaacaaaat ataccttaca
    14221 ataatagggt atctaatcct agtttattta ataaattaaa aagattcaat attaatatcc
    14281 ataaataaaa tttattaatt tcacctacat aaatttctac tactaaaact taatttatct
    14341 ttcttaactg agaaaaatta actcacttgt ataaccgcgg cggctggcac aagtttcgcc
    14401 aaatttataa ttaataactt tttttatatt tataaaataa caaaaaattt cttctatatt
    14461 aatcaatcta taatatttaa gatataaaga ctattaaaaa ctctttcttt aaaactatgt
    14521 ttaaatttgt tttaatattt accttttatt tctttatttt ttttacttca taaagaaata
    14581 aaaggtaatc aaattttata tcctgtccat gtgttatcta tagtaatgta attaactata
    14641 atcaaaatct tatattttcc gtagaaggaa aatttgctat acataggctt atttatgtga
    14701 agccacaatg attcctttaa gttttggttt taaacatcac atagagatgt aactatgtct
    14761 taaattaatg ctgtagaaca gcacacttta cgttagaaaa taaaatgtaa tttataattc
    14821 gtgcccctta ttttatataa ggtttatcat attattagta cttaatattg ctatgtattg
    14881 tcattaatat caattaaaaa taaaaatttt catagaaata aaatgcctga aaaagggtta
    14941 tcttgatagg ataaatcatg tgatttctct cacttttatt agttttaata aaattaatta
    15001 ttacctgtaa aatcaaaatt tactgtgccc tacaccaaaa actataattt att
//

LOCUS       NC_004370              14539 bp    DNA     circular INV 18-MAR-2005
DEFINITION  Ixodes persulcatus mitochondrion, complete genome.
ACCESSION   NC_004370
VERSION     NC_004370.1  GI:25057186
PROJECT     GenomeProject:12060
KEYWORDS    .
SOURCE      mitochondrion Ixodes persulcatus (taiga tick)
  ORGANISM  Ixodes persulcatus
            Eukaryota; Metazoa; Arthropoda; Chelicerata; Arachnida; Acari;
            Parasitiformes; Ixodida; Ixodoidea; Ixodidae; Ixodes.
REFERENCE   1  (bases 1 to 14539)
  AUTHORS   Shao,R., Barker,S.C., Mitani,H., Aoki,Y. and Fukunaga,M.
  TITLE     Evolution of Duplicate Control Regions in the Mitochondrial Genomes
            of Metazoa: A Case Study with Australasian Ixodes Ticks
  JOURNAL   Mol. Biol. Evol. 22 (3), 620-629 (2005)
   PUBMED   15537802
REFERENCE   2  (bases 1 to 14539)
  AUTHORS   .
  CONSRTM   NCBI Genome Project
  TITLE     Direct Submission
  JOURNAL   Submitted (18-NOV-2002) National Center for Biotechnology
            Information, NIH, Bethesda, MD 20894, USA
REFERENCE   3  (bases 1 to 14539)
  AUTHORS   Fukunaga,M.
  TITLE     Direct Submission
  JOURNAL   Submitted (30-OCT-2001) Fukuyama University, Faculty of Phamacy and
            Pharmaceutical Sciences; Gakuencho 1, Fukuyama, Hiroshima 729-0292,
            Japan
COMMENT     REVIEWED REFSEQ: This record has been curated by NCBI staff. The
            reference sequence was derived from AB073725.
FEATURES             Location/Qualifiers
     source          1..14539
                     /organism="Ixodes persulcatus"
                     /organelle="mitochondrion"
                     /mol_type="genomic DNA"
                     /db_xref="taxon:34615"
     tRNA            1..62
                     /product="tRNA-Met"
                     /anticodon=(pos:31..33,aa:Met)
     gene            64..1035
                     /gene="ND2"
                     /db_xref="GeneID:805469"
     CDS             64..1035
                     /gene="ND2"
                     /codon_start=1
                     /transl_table=5
                     /product="NADH dehydrogenase subunit 2"
                     /protein_id="NP_739594.1"
                     /db_xref="GI:25057187"
                     /db_xref="GeneID:805469"
                     /translation="MFYQKIIFLWILFMSILMGISCSFWFPLWVSLEINMMMFIPLMN
                     SKNFLSSNSIMNYYIIQSSSSSLFLFSSFLTFLFSTDMLVLIIMISMMIKLGSAPFHM
                     WFPQISEGLNFLPFFLLLTFQKIIPLFITTLINNSVFIFFIITSSMMGSFGGLNQTSL
                     KKILAFSSISHLAWMMALIFSNHNFWMLYLFIYSIILMKIIKTFKKNYNFSIFNLNSM
                     KLTFLNKITMISLFLSLGGMPPFLGFFMKWISVILMIKNFPMIMVILIISSLINLFFY
                     IRILYPIFLNLNIIIKPNQFSNIFSMNWLFFLNFLGIIILTPMMMII"
     tRNA            1036..1099
                     /product="tRNA-Trp"
                     /anticodon=(pos:1065..1067,aa:Trp)
     tRNA            complement(1093..1153)
                     /product="tRNA-Cys"
                     /anticodon=(pos:complement(1120..1122),aa:Cys)
     tRNA            complement(1165..1228)
                     /product="tRNA-Tyr"
                     /anticodon=(pos:complement(1194..1196),aa:Tyr)
     gene            1222..2760
                     /gene="COX1"
                     /db_xref="GeneID:805464"
     CDS             1222..2760
                     /gene="COX1"
                     /codon_start=1
                     /transl_table=5
                     /product="cytochrome c oxidase subunit I"
                     /protein_id="NP_739595.1"
                     /db_xref="GI:25057188"
                     /db_xref="GeneID:805464"
                     /translation="MLPRWLFSTNHKDIGTMYLIFGSWSTMVGMSMSILIRTELGQPG
                     SLIGNDQIYNVIVTAHAFIMIFFMVMPVMIGGFGNWLIPLMLGAPDMAFPRMNNLSFW
                     LLPPSLFLLINSSLVESGAGTGWTVYPPLSSNISHSGASVDMAIFSLHLAGISSILGA
                     INFITTIINMRSPGMSMERMPLFVWSVFITAILLLLSLPVLAGAITMLLTDRNFNTSF
                     FDPSGGGDPILYQHLFWFFGHPEVYILILPGFGMVSHIICFHTGKKEPFGTLGMIYAM
                     LAIGFLGFIVWAHHMFTVGMDIDTRAYFTAATMIIAVPTGIKIFSWLATLHGSNINYN
                     SSMLWVLGFIFLFTIGGLTGIILANSSIDIILHDTYYVVAHFHYVLSMGAVFAIMGSI
                     THWFPLFFGLNFNSLWLKIQFFSMFIGVNMTFFPQHFLGLSGMPRRYSDYPDFFSKWN
                     LISSLGSMISSVSVIFFVIIMWDAMTSKKIIIVSQFSNSANEWQLNFPPSEHTFNQNN
                     ILIK"
     gene            2769..3444
                     /gene="COX2"
                     /db_xref="GeneID:805466"
     CDS             2769..3444
                     /gene="COX2"
                     /note="TAA stop codon is completed by the addition of 3'A
                     residues to the mRNA"
                     /codon_start=1
                     /transl_except=(pos:3444,aa:TERM)
                     /transl_table=5
                     /product="cytochrome c oxidase subunit II"
                     /protein_id="NP_739596.1"
                     /db_xref="GI:25057189"
                     /db_xref="GeneID:805466"
                     /translation="MMTWSNIMFSNSNSPIMEQMIFFHDHSMLIIIMITIITLYMIAN
                     IMTNSFSSRFLMEGQEIETIWTIIPAITLIFIAMPSLRLLYMLDESFSPSITVKIIGH
                     QWYWSYEFSDFNIEFDSFMIPSHEMKNNSFRLLDVDNRMVLPFNSHIKFLISSADVIH
                     SWTVPSLGMKMDAVPGRLNQSFSFANRPGLFFGQCSEICGANHSFMPISLEITSSNNF
                     IKWLKLF"
     tRNA            3445..3513
                     /product="tRNA-Lys"
                     /anticodon=(pos:3478..3480,aa:Lys)
     tRNA            3514..3576
                     /product="tRNA-Asp"
                     /anticodon=(pos:3546..3548,aa:Asp)
     gene            3578..3733
                     /gene="ATP8"
                     /db_xref="GeneID:805460"
     CDS             3578..3733
                     /gene="ATP8"
                     /codon_start=1
                     /transl_table=5
                     /product="ATP synthase F0 subunit 8"
                     /protein_id="NP_739597.1"
                     /db_xref="GI:25057190"
                     /db_xref="GeneID:805460"
                     /translation="MPQLFPMNWICLSILFSLLLSFSLINLYFFLMKTKKLLPNFIKI
                     NKFLLKW"
     gene            3730..4392
                     /gene="ATP6"
                     /db_xref="GeneID:805461"
     CDS             3730..4392
                     /gene="ATP6"
                     /codon_start=1
                     /transl_table=5
                     /product="ATP synthase F0 subunit 6"
                     /protein_id="NP_739598.1"
                     /db_xref="GI:25057191"
                     /db_xref="GeneID:805461"
                     /translation="MTNLFSIFDPSSSPNLSLNWLSIISVLFIIPANFWMISSRYQMF
                     WKIIFFKIFEEIKNNLSLKFQKFIPIYISIFFSILMFNCLGLIPYVFTPSSHIILSMI
                     MAFPFWMTLMLKGWITSFNKMMTHLVPLGSPMMLTFFMVIIETISNLIRPITLSIRLS
                     ANMISGHLLIHLLTSIPLSYPFSMLIILPIMLFLMILETAVAMIQSYVFITLSSLYTN
                     EI"
     gene            4399..5176
                     /gene="COX3"
                     /db_xref="GeneID:805465"
     CDS             4399..5176
                     /gene="COX3"
                     /note="TAA stop codon is completed by the addition of 3'A
                     residues to the mRNA"
                     /codon_start=1
                     /transl_except=(pos:5176,aa:TERM)
                     /transl_table=5
                     /product="cytochrome c oxidase subunit III"
                     /protein_id="NP_739599.1"
                     /db_xref="GI:25057192"
                     /db_xref="GeneID:805465"
                     /translation="MMFHPFHMVEKSPWPFSSCITSIMITMSSIMTLHFSFSHMFSLA
                     LIILMLTLFQWWRDVSREACFSSPSFSYVLWGLKFGMILFIISEIFFFISFFWAFFHS
                     SLSPNVEIGAMWPPTNIYPFNPFEIPLLNTTILICSGISISWSHHSIINNNFKEAFYA
                     LFITILLGIMFSILQMWEYMQAQFSMSDSIFGSTFFMTTGFHGIHVIIGTTFLIISLF
                     RMNKNLMSSSHHFGFEAAAWYWHFVDVVWLFLFTFMYWWVF"
     tRNA            5177..5238
                     /product="tRNA-Gly"
                     /anticodon=(pos:5208..5210,aa:Gly)
     gene            5239..5574
                     /gene="ND3"
                     /db_xref="GeneID:805459"
     CDS             5239..5574
                     /gene="ND3"
                     /codon_start=1
                     /transl_table=5
                     /product="NADH dehydrogenase subunit 3"
                     /protein_id="NP_739600.1"
                     /db_xref="GI:25057193"
                     /db_xref="GeneID:805459"
                     /translation="MKLLTIIMIPFTIFFIFFLISFKSFLNKEKLSPFECGFDPFSLS
                     RVPFSLKFFLIAIIFLIFDIEIVIILPFPLLFFNKNMMFLITFIIINILISWGLIYEW
                     KKGMLEWLK"
     tRNA            5575..5637
                     /product="tRNA-Ala"
                     /anticodon=(pos:5608..5610,aa:Ala)
     tRNA            5638..5699
                     /product="tRNA-Arg"
                     /anticodon=(pos:5670..5672,aa:Arg)
     tRNA            5700..5765
                     /product="tRNA-Asn"
                     /anticodon=(pos:5734..5736,aa:Asn)
     tRNA            5767..5822
                     /product="tRNA-Ser"
                     /note="codons recognized: AGN"
                     /anticodon=(pos:5786..5788,aa:Ser)
     tRNA            5823..5887
                     /product="tRNA-Glu"
                     /anticodon=(pos:5854..5856,aa:Glu)
     tRNA            complement(5886..5947)
                     /product="tRNA-Phe"
                     /anticodon=(pos:complement(5913..5915),aa:Phe)
     gene            complement(5948..7613)
                     /gene="ND5"
                     /db_xref="GeneID:805467"
     CDS             complement(5948..7613)
                     /gene="ND5"
                     /note="TAA stop codon is completed by the addition of 3'A
                     residues to the mRNA"
                     /codon_start=1
                     /transl_except=(pos:complement(5948),aa:TERM)
                     /transl_table=5
                     /product="NADH dehydrogenase subunit 5"
                     /protein_id="NP_739601.1"
                     /db_xref="GI:25057194"
                     /db_xref="GeneID:805467"
                     /translation="MFLKWGYYLLMNSIMFFFFFVYMIYMYEVVVIEIYLMNLLSLDV
                     KVYFLLDWISLSFMFVVMFISAMVIIYSHEYMSGESEKNYFCYMVLLFVFSMLLLIVS
                     PNMMMIILGWDGLGLVSYCLVVFYQSTNSYNSGMITVLMNRVGDVTLIMSVIFLLNYG
                     SLDINSVKEMIKVCGILVMISGMTKSAQIPFSAWLPAAMAATPVSSLVHSSTLVTAGI
                     YLLIRFSILFEMKFYSSIMMVLSSMTMFMAGVGANLELDFKKIIAFSTLSQLGMIMLI
                     LSLGKMELAFFHLLMHALFKSMLFLCAGLVIHTFSGIQDVRYLGGFFSFSPLISGCMG
                     LASLSLFGFPFVGGFYSKDLILEFIYMNVNNIFIIMIVIASTSLTMIYSMRMMYYIVW
                     KGIFIQSFFLKSSNFFMLFPIYFLSFMVIVFGNLFSWISLSNEDLLILSNFSKFFNLI
                     LILISFYFFYLMFMMKMEGYMMKNIYYFFSSMWFLSVLSSMVLLKYFKKYSITSENDW
                     KWVEEMGPGGIYNFIKKNSYFSTWLSNNFLSSMVLLYTSMLIMYMFV"
     tRNA            complement(7614..7674)
                     /product="tRNA-His"
                     /anticodon=(pos:complement(7641..7643),aa:His)
     gene            complement(7678..8994)
                     /gene="ND4"
                     /db_xref="GeneID:805468"
     CDS             complement(7678..8994)
                     /gene="ND4"
                     /codon_start=1
                     /transl_table=5
                     /product="NADH dehydrogenase subunit 4"
                     /protein_id="NP_739602.1"
                     /db_xref="GI:25057195"
                     /db_xref="GeneID:805468"
                     /translation="MLKLLFSLFMMIWMSMIFKGLELILMLFLFLSLVFMNLVDSGSL
                     IFKLGGDLLSMNLFLLSVWMTILMMLASFKEMLYENKYFKFYLFFMLFLLYLCFYSMN
                     LMMFYFFFESILFPIIMMIFNWGNQPERLQAGIYMLMYTLLGSLPLFILMILLSEYSL
                     NYLLMDFSVFKPMGYPFFFMMLGFLVKVPMFFVHLWLPKAHVEAPISGSMILAAVLLK
                     LGIYGIYRFKMFFMSELMEMSYMIMVISILGSVMVGVMCLFQTDVKSLIAYSSVCHMG
                     IVLSGTMSMNFLSSFGSLLLMLGHGLCSSGLFCLGNMLYERFFTRSLLLLKGMNKIFP
                     SVSLWWFLMSVFNMAAPPSMNIFGEIFLLGSLLKFSMMFLFPLMLLLFLSAGYSLYLF
                     SYINHGEGWVTWASNLISLREHSLMFLHFFPLIVWVLKMECFQGWI"
     gene            complement(8996..9262)
                     /gene="ND4L"
                     /db_xref="GeneID:805458"
     CDS             complement(8996..9262)
                     /gene="ND4L"
                     /codon_start=1
                     /transl_table=5
                     /product="NADH dehydrogenase subunit 4L"
                     /protein_id="NP_739603.1"
                     /db_xref="GI:25057196"
                     /db_xref="GeneID:805458"
                     /translation="MLELAIFMYLVGLMSFLKNRFYLMMMLLSFEFMYLSMFMLINCM
                     ILMDTYLLTLVYLTMIVAEAGLGLSLMVIMSFFMVMIKFHQCSY"
     tRNA            9265..9326
                     /product="tRNA-Thr"
                     /anticodon=(pos:9295..9297,aa:Thr)
     tRNA            complement(9327..9391)
                     /product="tRNA-Pro"
                     /anticodon=(pos:complement(9353..9355),aa:Pro)
     gene            9394..9822
                     /gene="ND6"
                     /db_xref="GeneID:805462"
     CDS             9394..9822
                     /gene="ND6"
                     /codon_start=1
                     /transl_table=5
                     /product="NADH dehydrogenase subunit 6"
                     /protein_id="NP_739604.1"
                     /db_xref="GI:25057197"
                     /db_xref="GeneID:805462"
                     /translation="MKFMTFLTMIFFIFNHPMYMLMSIIFITLLMSILIYMSMKMLWV
                     SLILILLILGGMLILFLYIISLIPNKKLYFNKKITMLLTFLLLSFPSFKMSEISFFYM
                     NSNFFPSSMNMMTFMMIYLIMTLIVVMKIMTSSNAPLSTL"
     gene            9826..10906
                     /gene="CYTB"
                     /db_xref="GeneID:805463"
     CDS             9826..10906
                     /gene="CYTB"
                     /note="TAA stop codon is completed by the addition of 3'A
                     residues to the mRNA"
                     /codon_start=1
                     /transl_except=(pos:10906,aa:TERM)
                     /transl_table=5
                     /product="cytochrome b"
                     /protein_id="NP_739605.1"
                     /db_xref="GI:25057198"
                     /db_xref="GeneID:805463"
                     /translation="MNLKKIMNPISNLPTPSNISYMWNMGSLLGMCLMIQILSGLFLA
                     MNFSSDITTAFNMMSHISRDVNNGWLIRSIHSNGASMFFIFMYLHIGRGIYYSSFFFL
                     KTWMTGIIMIFILMATAFLGYVLPWGQMSFWGATVITNLFSAIPYIGSMLTYWIWGGF
                     SVDNNTLTRFFSLHFILPFMLLLMVMIHIMMIHEKGSSNPLGLNLNIDKIPFHPYFTV
                     KDILGCLVTLLFFSIIVLIMPYILNDSENFNVANPLVTPPHIQPEWYFLFAYAILRSI
                     PNKFGGVIALVMSILIIITLPFSMKNKFSSFYFFPTKKLLFWTMVNLFLLLTFLGACP
                     VEYPFVITSQILTIMYFSFFLIIPLL"
     tRNA            10907..10971
                     /product="tRNA-Ser"
                     /note="codons recognized: UCN"
                     /anticodon=(pos:10937..10939,aa:Ser)
     gene            complement(10913..11911)
                     /gene="ND1"
                     /db_xref="GeneID:805470"
     CDS             complement(10913..11911)
                     /gene="ND1"
                     /inference="non-experimental evidence, no additional
                     details recorded"
                     /codon_start=1
                     /transl_table=5
                     /product="NADH dehydrogenase subunit 1"
                     /protein_id="NP_739606.1"
                     /db_xref="GI:25057199"
                     /db_xref="GeneID:805470"
                     /translation="MISFISFIFLILCVLVSIAFFTLLERKILGYVHIRKGPNKVGLW
                     GIFQPFSDAVKLFSKEMNLMFYMNMSVYILMSLISLMLMMFLLFLFKWKYNQILIEYG
                     LVFMLCVSSLSVYVILMGGWSSNSKYSLLGAYRGVAQVISYEVSFSLLLISIVFFCGS
                     YNIYNVSIFQDFWMFMMGFLNLFLIWMVSCYAETNRSPFDLSEGESELVSGFNVEYGS
                     WNFALLFMAEYGNIIMFSLITSYLFMGSSGLLMINMLIVMIIFILIRGTLVRYRYDKL
                     MMLAWKVILPFSIMMIFFLCFMKIIIMSNVCILFSKKKTFSKSFFFMFSKYMLSYS"
     tRNA            complement(11912..11976)
                     /product="tRNA-Leu"
                     /note="codons recognized: UUR"
                     /anticodon=(pos:complement(11941..11943),aa:Leu)
     tRNA            complement(11989..12049)
                     /product="tRNA-Leu"
                     /note="codons recognized: CUN"
                     /anticodon=(pos:complement(12016..12018),aa:Leu)
     rRNA            complement(12050..13255)
                     /product="16S ribosomal RNA"
                     /inference="non-experimental evidence, no additional
                     details recorded"
     tRNA            complement(13256..13319)
                     /product="tRNA-Val"
                     /anticodon=(pos:complement(13290..13292),aa:Val)
     rRNA            complement(13320..14039)
                     /product="12S ribosomal RNA"
                     /inference="non-experimental evidence, no additional
                     details recorded"
     D-loop          14040..14391
                     /inference="non-experimental evidence, no additional
                     details recorded"
                     /note="control region"
     tRNA            14392..14458
                     /product="tRNA-Ile"
                     /anticodon=(pos:14421..14423,aa:Ile)
     tRNA            complement(14465..14533)
                     /product="tRNA-Gln"
                     /anticodon=(pos:complement(14501..14503),aa:Gln)
ORIGIN      
        1 ataaagtaag ctaatacaag ctagtgggtt cataccccaa atatgaatac atttccttta
       61 ttaatatttt accaaaaaat tattttttta tgaattttat ttatatcaat tttaatagga
      121 atttcatgtt ctttttgatt cccactatgg gtatctttag aaattaatat aataatattt
      181 attcctttaa taaactcaaa aaactttctt tcatcaaaca gaattataaa ttactatatt
      241 attcaatcat cctcatcttc attatttctt ttttcatcat tcttaacttt tcttttctca
      301 actgacatat tagttttaat tattatgatt tccataataa ttaaacttgg ttcagcacct
      361 tttcatatat gatttcctca aatctctgaa ggtttaaatt ttttaccatt ttttttatta
      421 ttaacttttc aaaaaattat tccccttttt attactacac tgattaataa tagagttttt
      481 atttttttta ttattacttc tagaataata ggatcttttg gtggccttaa tcaaacctct
      541 ttaaaaaaaa ttttagcttt ttcttccatt tctcacttag cttgaataat ggctttaatt
      601 ttttctaatc ataacttttg gatattatac ttatttattt attctattat tttaatgaaa
      661 attattaaaa cttttaaaaa aaattacaat ttttcaattt ttaatttaaa ttcaataaaa
      721 ttaacttttt taaataaaat tacaataatt tctttatttt tatcattagg aggtatgcct
      781 ccttttttag gattttttat aaaatgaatt tctgttattt taataattaa gaatttccca
      841 ataattatag taattttaat tatttcatct cttattaatt tattttttta tattcgcatt
      901 ttatacccaa tttttttaaa tttaaatatt attattaaac ctaatcaatt ttctaatatt
      961 ttttcaataa attgattatt ttttctaaat tttttaggga ttattatttt gactccaata
     1021 ataataatta tttaaagatt ttaagttaaa aaaactatgt accttcaaag tacaaaacaa
     1081 ttaatataaa ttaaatctta gattaatctt ctttaaattt gcaatttaat attttttaat
     1141 aaaatataag atttaattaa ttttagtaaa agaattttct tcatcaataa atttacaatt
     1201 tatagcttaa tttcttcagc cattttaccg cgatgacttt tctccacaaa tcataaagac
     1261 attggaacta tatatttaat tttcggaaga tgatcaacta tagtggggat atcaataaga
     1321 attttaatcc gaactgaatt aggccaaccc ggatctttaa ttgggaatga ccaaatttac
     1381 aatgttattg taacagccca tgcttttatt ataatttttt ttatagttat acctgtaata
     1441 attgggggat ttggtaactg attgattcct ttaatattag gagcacctga tatagctttc
     1501 cctcgaataa ataatctaag tttttgacta ttaccccctt ctttattttt attaatcaat
     1561 tcttccttag tagaaagagg agcagggaca ggatgaactg tttatcctcc tctatcatct
     1621 aacatctccc attcaggtgc atcagtcgat atagcaattt tttctcttca tttagcaggc
     1681 atttcttcaa tcttaggagc aatcaatttt attacaacaa ttattaacat acgttcccct
     1741 ggaatatcaa tagaacgaat acctttattt gtttgatcag tttttattac agcgatttta
     1801 cttcttcttt cccttcctgt tcttgctgga gcaattacta tattactaac agatcgaaat
     1861 tttaacactt catttttcga cccttcagga ggaggtgatc ctattttata tcaacattta
     1921 ttttgatttt ttgggcatcc tgaagtttat attcttattc ttcctggatt tggaatagtt
     1981 tcccatatta tttgttttca cacaggaaaa aaagaacctt tcggaacatt aggaataatt
     2041 tacgctatat tagcaattgg ttttttagga tttattgttt gagcccatca tatatttact
     2101 gttggtatag atatcgacac tcgagcttat tttacagcag caactataat tattgctgtt
     2161 ccaacaggaa tcaaaatttt tagttgactc gctactcttc atgggtctaa tattaattat
     2221 aactcttcta tactttgagt actaggattt attttcttat tcactattgg aggcttaact
     2281 ggaattattt tagctaattc ttcaattgat attattttac atgataccta ttatgtggta
     2341 gctcattttc attatgttct ttccatagga gctgtatttg caattatagg atcaattaca
     2401 cattgatttc ctttattttt tggtttaaat tttaattctc tttggttaaa aattcaattt
     2461 ttttctatat ttattggggt aaatataacc tttttccctc aacatttttt aggattaaga
     2521 gggatacctc gacgatactc tgattaccca gatttttttt ccaaatgaaa cttaatttct
     2581 tcgttaggaa gaataatttc ttctgtaaga gtaatttttt ttgttattat tatatgagat
     2641 gctataacat caaagaaaat tattattgtt tctcaatttt ctaactctgc taatgaatga
     2701 caattaaatt ttccaccttc agaacacacc tttaatcaaa ataacattct tattaaataa
     2761 tttaactaat gataacttga tctaatatta tgttttctaa cagaaactcc cctattatag
     2821 aacaaataat tttttttcat gatcattcca tattaattat tattataatt accattatta
     2881 cattatacat aattgcaaat attataacaa actcattttc atctcgattt ctaatagaag
     2941 gacaagaaat tgaaaccatt tgaacaatta ttccagcaat cacattaatt tttattgcta
     3001 taccctcatt acgtcttctt tatatactcg atgaatcttt ctctccttct attactgtta
     3061 aaattatcgg gcatcaatga tattgatcat atgaattttc agattttaac attgaatttg
     3121 actctttcat aatcccctcc catgaaataa aaaataattc atttcgttta ctagacgttg
     3181 ataatcgaat agtacttcct tttaattccc acattaaatt cttaatttcg tcagcagacg
     3241 taattcactc ttgaacagtt ccatctttag gaataaaaat agatgctgtt cctgggcgtc
     3301 tcaaccaatc cttttccttt gctaatcgac ctggattatt ttttggacaa tgttctgaga
     3361 tttgcggagc aaatcataga tttataccaa tctctcttga aattacatcc tcaaataatt
     3421 ttattaaatg attaaaatta ttctcattga atggctgaaa tatttaagca ttggtctctt
     3481 aaaccacttt atagtgaaaa tcactttcaa tggaaaaact agttaaaatt caataacact
     3541 agaatgtcaa tctaaaatta cttttatgtg tttttcaatt cctcaacttt ttccaataaa
     3601 ttgaatttgt ctatctattt tattttcttt attacttagc ttttctctaa ttaacttata
     3661 ttttttttta ataaaaacaa aaaaattatt accaaatttt attaaaatta ataaattttt
     3721 attgaaatga taacaaactt attttcaatt tttgatccat cttcttcgcc aaatttaaga
     3781 cttaattgac tttcaattat ttcagtatta tttattatcc cagccaactt ctgaataatt
     3841 tcatcacgat accaaatatt ttgaaaaatt attttcttta aaatttttga agaaattaaa
     3901 aataatttat ctttaaaatt tcaaaaattt attcctattt acatttctat ttttttttca
     3961 attttaatat ttaattgttt aggattaatt ccttatgttt ttactccctc aaggcacatt
     4021 atcttgtcaa taattatagc atttcctttt tgaataactt taatattaaa aggatgaatt
     4081 acatctttta ataaaataat aactcattta gtccctttag gatcaccaat aatacttaca
     4141 ttttttatag ttattattga gactatcaga aacttaattc gtcctattac tctttccatt
     4201 cgtttatctg ctaatataat tagaggccat ttattaattc atcttcttac ttctattcca
     4261 ctttcctatc cttttagaat acttattatt ttacctatta tattattttt aataatttta
     4321 gaaacagctg ttgctataat tcaaagatat gttttcatta ctctttcatc cctttataca
     4381 aatgaaattt aaaaaccaat gatatttcat ccatttcaca tagtagaaaa aagaccttga
     4441 ccattttcta gatgtattac atctattatg attactataa gaagaattat aacactccat
     4501 ttttcatttt ctcatatatt ttcattagca ttaattattt taatattaac tctttttcaa
     4561 tgatgacgtg atgtatctcg agaagcttgc ttttcaaggc cttcattctc atatgtttta
     4621 tgaggattaa aatttggaat aattttattc attatttctg aaattttttt ttttatttct
     4681 tttttttgag ctttttttca tagaagacta tctcctaatg tagaaattgg agccatatga
     4741 cctcctacaa atatttatcc ttttaatcca tttgaaattc ctcttcttaa cacaactatc
     4801 ttaatttgct ctggtatttc aatttcttga tcccatcata gaattattaa taataatttt
     4861 aaagaagctt tttatgcatt atttattacc attctactag gaatcatatt ttctatttta
     4921 caaatatgag aatacataca agcacaattc tctatgagag acagaatttt tggttcaaca
     4981 ttttttataa caacaggttt tcacggaatt catgtaatta ttggaacaac ttttttaatt
     5041 atttctcttt ttcgaataaa taaaaaccta atatcatcat cccatcattt tggatttgaa
     5101 gccgctgctt gatattgaca ttttgtcgat gtagtatgat tatttttatt tacttttata
     5161 tactgatgag tattctgttt aattagtata cataagtaca tttaatttcc aattaaaaag
     5221 ttttttaaaa attaaacaat taaattacta acgattatta taattccttt tacaattttt
     5281 tttatttttt tcttaatctc cttcaaaaga tttttaaata aagaaaaatt atctcccttt
     5341 gaatgcggat ttgatccatt ttccctatct cgagttcctt tttctttaaa atttttttta
     5401 atcgccatta tttttttaat ttttgatatt gaaattgtaa ttattctacc ttttcctcta
     5461 ttatttttta ataaaaacat aatatttctt attacattta ttattattaa tattcttatt
     5521 agatgaggac taatttatga atgaaaaaaa ggtatacttg aatgattaaa ataaagaaaa
     5581 gtatttaaaa aaaaataaaa tctaacttgc aattagaaat tgattattcc ttttctaaaa
     5641 ataaagcgat ataaaaattg caatcagttt cgacctgatc ttagatgtat tctatttttt
     5701 taatagaagc caaaaccccc gaggctattc actgttaatg aataaattga tttattccta
     5761 ttaaaaaaga ttaactttat agacttctaa tctattaata atgatttttt catttaatct
     5821 ttatttttat agtgtaaata aacacataac attttcgttg ttataatgat ttttttttct
     5881 aaaaatattc ttaaaaaata tttctttaca ttttcagtgt aatattttta tattaaacta
     5941 taagaataca caaacatata tatgattaac attcttgtat ataatagaac tatagatctc
     6001 aaaaaattat ttcttaatca agttgaaaaa taactatttt ttttaataaa attgtaaatg
     6061 cccccagggc ctatttcttc cactcatttt caatcgtttt ctgaagtaat cctatatttt
     6121 ttaaaatatt ttaataaaac tattcttgat aagacagata aaaatcatat tcttctaaaa
     6181 aaataataaa tattttttat tatatatcct tctattttta ttataaacat taaataaaaa
     6241 aaataaaaag aaattaaaat taaaattaaa ttaaaaaact ttctaaaatt tgataaaatt
     6301 aataaatctt cattagataa tctaattcaa ctaaataaat ttccaaaaac aattactata
     6361 aaacttaaaa aataaattgg aaacaatata aaaaaattag aactttttaa aaaaaaactt
     6421 tgaataaaaa ttccctttca aacaatataa tacattattc gtatagaata aattattgtt
     6481 aatgatgtac ttgcaataac aattataata ataaaaatat tatttacatt catgtaaata
     6541 aattctaaaa ttaaatcttt agaataaaat ccacccacga aaggaaaacc aaaaagagat
     6601 aatctagcta atcctataca acccctaatt aaaggtctaa agctaaaaaa tcctcctaaa
     6661 tatcgaacat cttgaatccc agaaaaagtg tgaattacta acccagcaca taaaaataac
     6721 atagatttaa ataatgcatg tattaataaa tgaaaaaacg ccaattccat ttttcctaac
     6781 gataaaatta gtataattat tcctaattga cttaaagtag aaaaagcaat aattttttta
     6841 aaatctaatt ctaaatttgc ccccaccccc gctataaata tagttattct tgacaaaact
     6901 attataattc ttgaataaaa ctttatttca aaaagaattc taaaacgaat taaaagataa
     6961 attcccgcag tgactaaagt agaagaatga accaaagaag aaacaggagt tgcagctata
     7021 gctgccggta atcacgcaga aaaagggatt tgtgctcttt ttgttattcc tgaaattata
     7081 actaaaattc cacatacttt aattatttct ttaactctgt taatatctag tctcccataa
     7141 ttaagtaaga aaattactga tataataagt gttacatccc caacccgatt tattaaaaca
     7201 gtaattatac cagaattata tgaattagtt ctttgataaa aaaccactaa acaataagat
     7261 actaacccaa gtccatctca acctaaaata attattatta tattagggga gacaattaac
     7321 aataatatag aaaacacaaa taataaaact atgtaacaaa aataattttt ttctctttcc
     7381 cctcttatat attcatgcct ataaataatt actatagcag agataaatat aactacaaat
     7441 ataaatctta atctaattca atctaataaa aaatatactt ttacatctaa agataataaa
     7501 tttattaaat aaatttcaat tacaacgact tcatacatat aaattatata aacaaaaaaa
     7561 aaaaaaaaca taattctatt tattaataaa taataacctc attttaaaaa aattacttaa
     7621 tgataattca tcaataaatc cacaatttat tattttaatt taaactaatt aagtttttta
     7681 aattcagcct tgaaaacact ctatttttaa aactcacaca attaaaggga aaaaatgcaa
     7741 aaatattaaa gaatgttccc gcagagaaat taaatttgaa gctcatgtta cccaaccttc
     7801 cccatgattg atatatctaa acaaatacaa cgagtatcca gctcttaaaa ataataatag
     7861 cattaaagga aataaaaata ttatactaaa ttttagtaat ctccctaata aaaaaatttc
     7921 cccaaaaata tttattgaag gaggtgctgc tatattaaat actcttatta aaaatcacca
     7981 taaagagact gaaggaaaaa ttttatttat tccctttaat aataataatc tccgagtgaa
     8041 aaaacgctca tataatatat tacctaaaca aaataaccca gatgagcaaa gtccatggcc
     8101 taatattaac aacaaactcc caaaagaact taaaaaattt attctcattg ttcctctaag
     8161 aacaattcct atatgacata ctgatgagta agcaattaaa gacttcacat ctgtttgaaa
     8221 taaacatatt acacctacta ttactctccc caaaatagaa ataactataa tcatatatct
     8281 tatttctatt aattcactta taaaaaacat tttaaaacga taaattccat aaattcctaa
     8341 tttcaacaga acagcagcta aaattataga gccagaaatg ggagcttcca catgagcttt
     8401 tggaagccat aaatgtacaa aaaacatagg aacttttact aaaaacccta atattataaa
     8461 aaaaaaagga taacctatag gcttaaatac tctaaaatct attaataaat aatttaaact
     8521 atattccctt aataaaatta ttaaaataaa taaaggtaat gaaccaagta aagtatatat
     8581 aagtatataa atacccgctt gtaaacgctc aggttgatta cctcaattaa aaattattat
     8641 aataatggga aataaaatag attcaaaaaa aaaataaaat attatcaaat ttattctata
     8701 aaaacataaa taaagtaaaa acaacataaa aaaaagataa aatttaaaat atttattttc
     8761 ataaagcatt tctttgaatc tagctaatat tattagaatt gttattcata ccgaaagtaa
     8821 aaataaattt attcttaata aatctccacc taatttaaaa attaatcttc ctctatctac
     8881 taaatttata aaaactaatc tcaaaaataa aaaaagtatt aaaattaatt ctaacccctt
     8941 aaaaattatt gatattcaaa ttatcataaa taaagaaaac aataatttta acattttaat
     9001 atgaacattg atgaaacttg atcattacca taaaaaaact tataattact attaatctta
     9061 aacctaaccc agcttctgct acaattatag ttaaataaac taacgttaat aaataagtat
     9121 ccattaaaat tatacaatta attaatataa acattcttaa atatataaac tcaaaactta
     9181 ataacattat cattaaataa aaacggtttt ttaaaaaact tattaatcct actaaatata
     9241 taaaaatcgc taactctaac attagttata ataatttaaa aaaaataatg gttttgtaaa
     9301 ccaaatttga atgtactctt ataatttcag aaaagataat ctctttaaat atccaaaatt
     9361 tatgtacttt taatttatat actattttct gaaataaaat ttataacttt tttaacaata
     9421 atttttttta tttttaatca ccctatatat atattaatat caattatttt tattacttta
     9481 ttaataagaa ttttaattta tataagaata aaaatattat gagtctctct tattttaatt
     9541 cttcttatct tggggggaat actaatttta tttctttata ttattagact aatccccaat
     9601 aaaaaactat attttaacaa aaaaattaca atacttttaa cttttttgtt attatcattt
     9661 ccttctttta aaatatccga aatttctttt ttttacataa attctaattt ttttccctct
     9721 tctataaata taataacatt cataataatt tatttaatta taacattaat tgtagtaata
     9781 aaaattataa cttcatctaa tgctcctctt tcaactttgt aactaatgaa cttaaaaaaa
     9841 attataaacc caatttccaa cctccctacc ccatcaaata tttcttatat atgaaatata
     9901 ggttctcttt taggaatatg tttaataatt caaattttaa gaggtctttt tttagcaatg
     9961 aatttctcca gagacattac tacagcattt aatataatat ctcatatttc acgagatgtt
    10021 aataacggtt gattaatccg atctatccat tcaaatggag catcaatatt ttttattttc
    10081 atatatttgc atatcggccg aggaatttat tactcttcat tttttttttt aaaaacttga
    10141 ataacaggaa ttattataat ttttattcta atagccacag cttttctagg ctatgttctc
    10201 ccttgaggtc aaatatcttt ttgaggagca acagtaatca caaacttatt ttcagctatt
    10261 ccatatattg gctctatatt aacttattga atttgagggg gattttcagt tgataataac
    10321 accctaactc gattcttttc tttgcatttt attcttcctt ttatattatt attaatagta
    10381 ataatccata ttataataat tcacgaaaaa gggtcgagaa accctttagg attaaattta
    10441 aacattgata aaatcccttt tcatccatat tttacagtaa aagatatttt aggatgttta
    10501 gtaactttac tttttttttc tattattgtt ttaattatac catacattct taatgattca
    10561 gaaaatttta acgttgctaa cccattagtt actcctcctc atattcaacc cgaatgatat
    10621 tttttatttg catacgctat tctccgatca attcctaaca aatttggagg tgtaattgca
    10681 ttagtaatat caattttaat tattattact cttccctttt ctataaaaaa taaattttcc
    10741 tcattttatt tctttcccac aaaaaaactt ttattttgaa ctatagtaaa tttattctta
    10801 cttttaacat tcttaggagc ttgccctgta gaatatcctt ttgtaattac cagtcaaatt
    10861 ttaactatta tatatttttc ttttttttta attattcctt tattatgact ttttaactat
    10921 acctaagtat atattttgaa aatataaaaa agaatctttt tctaaaagtc ttcttttttc
    10981 taaaaaggat acaaacattt cttataataa taatttttat aaaacataaa aaaaaaatta
    11041 tcataattct aaatggtaaa ataactttcc acgctaatat tattaattta tcataacggt
    11101 accgtactaa agtccctcga attaaaataa aaataattat cacaattaac atattaatta
    11161 ttaatagtcc cctagaccct ataaataaat aagatgtaat taatctaaat ataatgatat
    11221 ttccatactc tgccataaat aataatgcaa aatttcatga gccgtactct acattaaatc
    11281 ctgaaactag ctctgactct ccctcagata aatcaaatgg acttcggtta gtttcggcat
    11341 aacaagaaac tattcaaatt aaaaacaagt ttaaaaaccc cattataaat attcaaaaat
    11401 cttggaaaat tctaacatta tagatattat aactcccaca aaaaaaaaca attctaatta
    11461 aaagcaaaga aaatcttact tcataagaaa ttacttgagc aacacctcga taagcaccta
    11521 ataaagaata tttagaatta gaagaccatc ctcctattaa aattacataa actcttaatc
    11581 tggatacaca taatataaaa actaatccat actcaattaa aatttgatta tatttccatt
    11641 tgaataaaaa caacaaaaat attattaata ttaacgaaat taaagacatt aaaatataaa
    11701 cagacatatt tatataaaat attaaattta tttcttttct aaacaatttt acagcatctc
    11761 taaacggttg aaaaatacct cataaaccta ccttattggg acccttacga atatgaacat
    11821 agcctaaaat ttttcgttct aataaagtaa aaaaagcaat tcttactaaa acacataaaa
    11881 ttaaaaaaat aaaactaata aatgaaatca ttattaaagg agtttcatca taaaggaagc
    11941 ttaaattcct cgcattcatc gttctgccac tttaatttaa atcattatta ctaattggta
    12001 acccattttc aaattctaaa tttgatacaa ttttttctgc caaattagtt aatacttttt
    12061 aaaattaaaa aaaattattt taatttttaa ttcctttcgt actataaaaa tatcttttaa
    12121 attaagatag aaaccaacct ggctcacgcc ggtctgaact cagatcatgt aggaatttaa
    12181 aagttgaaca aacttctttt tcttaacttc ttcgccaaga aagaatccta atccaacatc
    12241 gaggtcgcaa actattttat ctataagaac tatccaaaat tattacgctg ttatccctag
    12301 agtatttttc tcatttaatc gttaaaaacg gaaccaattt ttaaaactaa aaaagatact
    12361 cattcttttt ccatcgcccc aatcaaattt aatttaaaat ttcaaattat aaattaaatt
    12421 aaaattcata gggtcttctt gtccctaaat ttaatttttg cttttgcact aaaaaattaa
    12481 atttaattat ttaactaaag aaagcctata attgttcaat cattctctta gcactcattt
    12541 aaaatcttat ttcaatacct tcgtatagtc aaaataccac agcaatttaa aaaatcattg
    12601 agcagattat acattttatt acacaacaaa atgaaatgtt tttggtaaac agtcaattaa
    12661 atcaatttgc cgaattgcta taattaaatt tccattttta aatttttttt aaatttctta
    12721 ttattttttt caatttacta attttttaat aattttatta aacaataatt aatttaatca
    12781 taaaaaaatc ttaattaaat tttttaatta ttttttaatt ctttttaaaa agacttagaa
    12841 aattttaatc cttaattaaa tattataaaa ttataaagaa aatctaccaa gcttatcccc
    12901 cgtagataaa attatacaat tatttaaaaa cttttcaaat ataattatga tctaaaatca
    12961 aaaaattata accagatatc attaaatatg aataaaattt catttctatt aatatatttt
    13021 ttattatatt tccacataat taaaatattt taatagctca ttttaatttc gggaaattaa
    13081 aatgctttaa tttcttctaa aaaccctaat gcaaaaggta ccctaatgaa ctttttcatt
    13141 tttaaatttt taaaattttc atttttccct tacagttttt tataaaaaaa cttttttaaa
    13201 catacattta aataaaattt tatccttctt gtcttttctt tttatttttt taaaaataaa
    13261 atggttaaaa atataacaaa attttcattg taaatgaaac atcaatggat ttcattttaa
    13321 aaaacacttt ccagtatttt tactttgtta ctgacttatc tcactgctga gagcgacggg
    13381 cgatatgtgc atattttaga gctttattca aatattcatt atattaacat tttactatta
    13441 aatcctaaaa aatttctttt tcaatattat aataacatta aaattaatgt aattcacctc
    13501 attcataatt attagttgca ccttgactta atatattttt tttattttaa aaatcttaaa
    13561 tataactact caatataatt aaatatagtg gtatacaaac tgacttttaa taccaaatta
    13621 agtaagatct aggcgttgtg tccattacag agcaaattcc tctaacaagc ttaaaatacc
    13681 gccaaaattt tatgatttca taaattttac ttactaccaa catacagctt aaaataatag
    13741 ggtatctaat cctagtttaa aaattaaatt tttttaaaat caaactaatt aatataaaga
    13801 ttataaattt caccttttta aaattataaa atttaattta tatttttatt atttttaatt
    13861 tttttaaaaa tgattcactt gtataaccgc ggcggctggc acaagtttag ccaaatcatc
    13921 tttttaaact tctactttat ttttttaaaa gtataaattt ttcttctatt ttcaaaaaat
    13981 atatattata taatataaag aaagtttaaa ttattttaat acaaactaca tttaaattta
    14041 ttatttttcc cttctttttt ttaattcaag aagggaaaaa tatagtttaa attaaaaagc
    14101 attcctatgc gtcttcttta tgtatgtaat tgtaaataat taatatagat ttccctctca
    14161 agggaacaat gctctagatt ttatctaaat ttatgtgaag taaactggtc atctctaaaa
    14221 ctttcgaata tattttatga tatgaaacca tgtcttaaat taattttcaa agttaataca
    14281 atgacatata gatgaaattc tgagtgatgc tccttacatt tatataaatg tttatttatt
    14341 ttcaattttg ttaaaaacca atttttttta aaaatacagc attttttaaa aaataaaatg
    14401 cctgaataaa ggattatctt gataggataa attatgtaat tttttattac ttttattaaa
    14461 tttattaatt ttaataaaat taatttattt cttttaaatt caaaatttaa cgtgcaaata
    14521 acacttaaaa ttaattttt
//

LOCUS       NC_005820              14378 bp    DNA     circular INV 13-AUG-2004
DEFINITION  Ornithodoros porcinus mitochondrion, complete genome.
ACCESSION   NC_005820
VERSION     NC_005820.1  GI:45544564
PROJECT     GenomeProject:10658
KEYWORDS    .
SOURCE      mitochondrion Ornithodoros porcinus (soft tick)
  ORGANISM  Ornithodoros porcinus
            Eukaryota; Metazoa; Arthropoda; Chelicerata; Arachnida; Acari;
            Parasitiformes; Ixodida; Ixodoidea; Argasidae; Ornithodorinae;
            Ornithodoros.
REFERENCE   1  (bases 1 to 14378)
  AUTHORS   Mitani,H., Talbert,A. and Fukunaga,M.
  TITLE     New World Relapsing Fever Borrelia Found in Ornithodoros porcinus
            Ticks in Central Tanzania
  JOURNAL   Microbiol. Immunol. 48 (7), 501-505 (2004)
   PUBMED   15272195
REFERENCE   2  (bases 1 to 14378)
  AUTHORS   .
  CONSRTM   NCBI Genome Project
  TITLE     Direct Submission
  JOURNAL   Submitted (13-AUG-2004) National Center for Biotechnology
            Information, NIH, Bethesda, MD 20894, USA
REFERENCE   3  (bases 1 to 14378)
  AUTHORS   Fukunaga,M.
  TITLE     Direct Submission
  JOURNAL   Submitted (11-MAR-2003) Fukuyama university, Faculty of pharmacy
            and Pharmaceutical Sciences, Higashimura, Sanzo 985, Fukuyama,
            Hiroshima 729-0292, Japan
COMMENT     REVIEWED REFSEQ: This record has been curated by NCBI staff. The
            reference sequence was derived from AB105451.
FEATURES             Location/Qualifiers
     source          1..14378
                     /organism="Ornithodoros porcinus"
                     /organelle="mitochondrion"
                     /mol_type="genomic DNA"
                     /isolate="Tnop1"
                     /db_xref="taxon:34594"
                     /country="Tanzania:Dodoma, Mvumi"
                     /common="soft tick"
     tRNA            complement(join(14313..14378,1))
                     /product="tRNA-Gln"
                     /anticodon=(pos:complement(14349..14351),aa:Gln)
     tRNA            1..60
                     /product="tRNA-Met"
                     /anticodon=(pos:30..32,aa:Met)
     gene            62..1023
                     /gene="ND2"
                     /db_xref="GeneID:2767737"
     CDS             62..1023
                     /gene="ND2"
                     /note="TAA stop codon is completed by the addition of 3' A
                     residues to the mRNA"
                     /codon_start=1
                     /transl_except=(pos:1022..1023,aa:TERM)
                     /transl_table=5
                     /product="NADH dehydrogenase subunit 2"
                     /protein_id="NP_996539.1"
                     /db_xref="GI:45544565"
                     /db_xref="GeneID:2767737"
                     /translation="MKIYYFILIWFLIMTMILAMSTSSMFLIWLSMEMNMMSFVPLIS
                     SKKSMISINSTILYFIPQAFGSVIFIFFMMIQLLNSAFFKSFNMFILSSMVLKLGAAP
                     LHIWFPQASEGMTYSSLFLLISIQKIIPLHVLTLFHSWVILFPIILSAMIGSMGGLNQ
                     LSMRKILAYSSITHLSWMMTLIMFSSTTWLIYILVYSMILFFVTQLSKQLNLNFFSQI
                     NFLSKKNSLFMIISLLTMGGLPPMMGFYMKWVTLKIAVSNMTILTLPLIISSLINLYF
                     YSRLLYPHFLKMQLSKKWSLKDANKIWFFIFMNFLGILVIIPLT"
     tRNA            1024..1083
                     /product="tRNA-Trp"
                     /anticodon=(pos:1053..1055,aa:Trp)
     tRNA            complement(1077..1138)
                     /product="tRNA-Cys"
                     /anticodon=(pos:complement(1106..1108),aa:Cys)
     tRNA            complement(1139..1197)
                     /product="tRNA-Tyr"
                     /anticodon=(pos:complement(1167..1169),aa:Tyr)
     gene            1191..2729
                     /gene="COX1"
                     /db_xref="GeneID:2767740"
     CDS             1191..2729
                     /gene="COX1"
                     /codon_start=1
                     /transl_table=5
                     /product="cytochrome c oxidase subunit I"
                     /protein_id="NP_996540.1"
                     /db_xref="GI:45544566"
                     /db_xref="GeneID:2767740"
                     /translation="MLPRWFYSTNHKDIGTMYLLFGTWSMMVGMSLSILIRIELGQPG
                     SFIGDDQIYNVIVTAHAFVMIFFMVMPIMIGGFGNWLIPIMLGTPDMAFPRMNNMSFW
                     LLPPSLSLLLTSSLVENGAGTGWTVYPPLASNISHSGMAVDLAIFSLHLAGISSILGS
                     INFITTIMNMRPKGMTLERIPLFLWSALVTTILLLLSLPVLAGAITMLLTDRNFNTSF
                     FDPGGGGDPILYQHLFWFFGHPEVYILILPGFGMISHIICFQTGKREPFGTLGMIYAM
                     LAIGLLGFIVWAHHMFTVGMDVDTRAYFTAATMIIAVPTGIKIFSWLATLHGVRMQFD
                     TPLLWSLGFVFLFTIGGLTGIILANSSIDIILHDTYYVVAHFHYVLSMGAVFAILGGI
                     THWFPMFFGFSLNSILLKIHFFSMFLGVNLTFFPQHFLGLAGMPRRYSDYPDFFTKWN
                     ILSSIGSLISFVSVMTFIFILWESLTRKQLIMSTQFIQTSIEWQLNYPPADHTFNQIN
                     ILIK"
     gene            2738..3413
                     /gene="COX2"
                     /db_xref="GeneID:2767742"
     CDS             2738..3413
                     /gene="COX2"
                     /note="TAA stop codon is completed by the addition of 3' A
                     residues to the mRNA"
                     /codon_start=1
                     /transl_except=(pos:3413,aa:TERM)
                     /transl_table=5
                     /product="cytochrome c oxidase subunit II"
                     /protein_id="NP_996541.1"
                     /db_xref="GI:45544567"
                     /db_xref="GeneID:2767742"
                     /translation="MMTWSIMSFPNSNSPIMEQLIFFHDHSMTVVILITVITMYMIFN
                     IINNLFSSQNLMEGQEIEILWTIIPAIILIYIALPSLRLLYLMEETFFPSITTKIIGH
                     QWYWSYEYPDFNLEFNSFMLPQNEMKISTFRLLDVDNRIILPFNTSMRFLVTSEDVIH
                     SWTVPTLGMKMDAVPGRLNQISSIANRPGLFFGQCSEICGANHSFMPISVEITSLSNF
                     LLWIKQF"
     tRNA            3414..3481
                     /product="tRNA-Lys"
                     /anticodon=(pos:3445..3447,aa:Lys)
     tRNA            3481..3538
                     /product="tRNA-Asp"
                     /anticodon=(pos:3510..3512,aa:Asp)
     gene            3540..3695
                     /gene="ATP8"
                     /db_xref="GeneID:2767743"
     CDS             3540..3695
                     /gene="ATP8"
                     /codon_start=1
                     /transl_table=5
                     /product="ATP synthase F0 subunit 8"
                     /protein_id="NP_996542.1"
                     /db_xref="GI:45544568"
                     /db_xref="GeneID:2767743"
                     /translation="MPQLYPMNWNLLCMMFIVIIIFSVVLVYYNKTPKLQASLLKKKN
                     FQKNWKW"
     gene            3689..4357
                     /gene="ATP6"
                     /db_xref="GeneID:2767744"
     CDS             3689..4357
                     /gene="ATP6"
                     /codon_start=1
                     /transl_table=5
                     /product="ATP synthase F0 subunit 6"
                     /protein_id="NP_996543.1"
                     /db_xref="GI:45544569"
                     /db_xref="GeneID:2767744"
                     /translation="MMANLFSIFDPSSSSSLSLNWLSILTILICLPSMYWMIPSRMQI
                     LWFSISLLLAKEMNNLFMKNKKKYILFMVSIFWFILTNNFLGLYPYIFTATSHINLTT
                     ILALPLWLTIMIFGWINQTNFMFTHLVPLGTPMILSMFMVLIETVSNLIRPLTLSVRL
                     TANMISGHLLLCLLSEIMQNYPSGNMFIFPVMTALLLLEMAVAIIQSYVFIILISLYL
                     NELN"
     gene            4357..5134
                     /gene="COX3"
                     /db_xref="GeneID:2767736"
     CDS             4357..5134
                     /gene="COX3"
                     /note="TAA stop codon is completed by the addition of 3' A
                     residues to the mRNA"
                     /codon_start=1
                     /transl_except=(pos:5134,aa:TERM)
                     /transl_table=5
                     /product="cytochrome c oxidase subunit III"
                     /protein_id="NP_996544.1"
                     /db_xref="GI:45544570"
                     /db_xref="GeneID:2767736"
                     /translation="MTMQPFHIVDKSPWPITSSIAALSTMIGMINLMHLNNTNILIMG
                     FSIMILTMIQWWRDICRESTFQGHHTLIVSKNMKWGMILFIISEIFFFVSFFWAFFHS
                     SLSPNIEIGSQWPPEKILAFNPFSIPLLNTTILLSSGISITWAHHSLIMKNYKNTTLA
                     LAITVILGLIFTGLQSWEYIQASFSISDSIYGTTFFMSTGFHGLHVIIGTSFLSVMFT
                     RILMSHLTNNHHVGFEAAAWYWHFVDVVWLFLYTFIYWWAF"
     tRNA            5135..5195
                     /product="tRNA-Gly"
                     /anticodon=(pos:5165..5167,aa:Gly)
     gene            5196..5529
                     /gene="ND3"
                     /db_xref="GeneID:2767732"
     CDS             5196..5529
                     /gene="ND3"
                     /note="TAA stop codon is completed by the addition of 3' A
                     residues to the mRNA"
                     /codon_start=1
                     /transl_except=(pos:5529,aa:TERM)
                     /transl_table=5
                     /product="NADH dehydrogenase subunit 3"
                     /protein_id="NP_996545.1"
                     /db_xref="GI:45544571"
                     /db_xref="GeneID:2767732"
                     /translation="MFYLVMILLMAMTIFTLGNLTKKKNLLKKEKNSPFECGFDPFSI
                     SRNPFSIRFFMISIIFIIFDIEIIIILPFPIFYNLLQMNTILTMILIFLMILLGLVYE
                     WKNGMIKWL"
     tRNA            5530..5591
                     /product="tRNA-Ala"
                     /anticodon=(pos:5562..5564,aa:Ala)
     tRNA            5592..5647
                     /product="tRNA-Arg"
                     /anticodon=(pos:5618..5620,aa:Arg)
     tRNA            5649..5710
                     /product="tRNA-Asn"
                     /anticodon=(pos:5680..5682,aa:Asn)
     tRNA            5708..5759
                     /product="tRNA-Ser"
                     /note="codons recognized: AGN"
                     /anticodon=(pos:5725..5727,aa:Ser)
     tRNA            5760..5819
                     /product="tRNA-Glu"
                     /anticodon=(pos:5790..5792,aa:Glu)
     tRNA            complement(5818..5876)
                     /product="tRNA-Phe"
                     /anticodon=(pos:complement(5844..5846),aa:Phe)
     gene            complement(5877..7537)
                     /gene="ND5"
                     /db_xref="GeneID:2767739"
     CDS             complement(5877..7537)
                     /gene="ND5"
                     /note="TAA stop codon is completed by the addition of 3' A
                     residues to the mRNA"
                     /codon_start=1
                     /transl_except=(pos:complement(5877..5878),aa:TERM)
                     /transl_table=5
                     /product="NADH dehydrogenase subunit 5"
                     /protein_id="NP_996546.1"
                     /db_xref="GI:45544572"
                     /db_xref="GeneID:2767739"
                     /translation="MFLKWGLLLILLSMWFLIEGFMFLMRLSVIIIEYYLYFFGNFEL
                     KFFFLFDWMSMMFCSVVLFISGMVVIYSNDYMKGDKFKIYFCYGVLLFIGSMLLMIMS
                     PNLLMILLGWDGLGLVSYVLVIFYQNYNSNSAGMITVMSNRVGDVMILLSLVFVLNFG
                     VLDFYGQTGIFMLVGIMMIVVGMTKSAQIPFSAWLPAAMAAPTPVSALVHSSTLVTAG
                     VYLLIRLSMIFQIEMFSKFLLYISLGTALMAGLGAILETDLKKIIALSTLSQLGLMMT
                     ILSLGQEDLAFFHLLTHAVFKAMLFLCAGFMIHSSMSIQDIRFLGGFSNVSPLVGVSF
                     SVANMSLFGVPFLSGFYSKDLILEKIYESNCNFFVILVMITATICTCIYSLRVMYYIM
                     WSEPGSVVIFYISWSNWMEIPIFFMGLMVLVFGSVLSWILFPNYEVGLVFLNLKMINV
                     VILLMGVWFFFFAYFGEIGKLNVKMNNFLGSMWFMSTFSGGVFLRMMLMGDSFSKVDS
                     GWVEEFGPQGLFGVQSLFAVMLQWFQMSSLKSLFMFMVVVMMLSI"
     tRNA            complement(7538..7696)
                     /product="tRNA-His"
                     /anticodon=(pos:complement(7565..7567),aa:His)
     gene            complement(7597..8917)
                     /gene="ND4"
                     /db_xref="GeneID:2767733"
     CDS             complement(7597..8917)
                     /gene="ND4"
                     /note="TAA stop codon is completed by the addition of 3' A
                     residues to the mRNA"
                     /codon_start=1
                     /transl_except=(pos:complement(7597),aa:TERM)
                     /transl_table=5
                     /product="NADH dehydrogenase subunit 4"
                     /protein_id="NP_996547.1"
                     /db_xref="GI:45544573"
                     /db_xref="GeneID:2767733"
                     /translation="MLKLMFILIGLLVFFWIYSMMEMIVMLMLLVLGMIINMEWSSMS
                     FVYVGNFMSVDLMGFMMLELSIWVGMLMFLGSMSLSIYSDKMFSFYIFLMIVFLVLCF
                     SVSNLFFFYLCFESVLFPIVMIIMGWGTQPERLQAGLYMLFYTLFGSFPLLIFILVFK
                     NMNLIYIYWMEFGVGLVMMFMGMVGFLVKMPMYVLHIWLPKAHVEAPVSGSMILAAVL
                     LKLGVYGLIRMMFFFIQEVVKFSYIFMSVALFGGVMISLICLCQVDVKALIAYSSVCH
                     MGMSLGGILSLSSWGYWGNLMMMLGHGLCSSGLFCLANFFYERVYTRSMILLKGVGMV
                     FPFFSLLWFMFSVVNMAAPPSMNLGGEIFLIGSMIKWSFLMIVPVGFISFLTAAYSLY
                     MYSYINHGSGWVLFAGKMMEVRELLLMLFHLAPLLLWIFKMEFFLEWF"
     gene            complement(8911..9189)
                     /gene="ND4L"
                     /db_xref="GeneID:2767735"
     CDS             complement(8911..9189)
                     /gene="ND4L"
                     /codon_start=1
                     /transl_table=5
                     /product="NADH dehydrogenase subunit 4L"
                     /protein_id="NP_996548.1"
                     /db_xref="GI:45544574"
                     /db_xref="GeneID:2767735"
                     /translation="MFLVSMFMFFSGGLSLLMNRKHVLLVMLGLEFMYLGVMINIFFV
                     CGVSKVFLLLIVFMVVVVCEAGMGLSILVLSVYFYGSDSISMISLLSC"
     tRNA            9195..9253
                     /product="tRNA-Thr"
                     /anticodon=(pos:9225..9227,aa:Thr)
     tRNA            complement(9254..9313)
                     /product="tRNA-Pro"
                     /anticodon=(pos:complement(9281..9283),aa:Pro)
     gene            9316..9747
                     /gene="ND6"
                     /db_xref="GeneID:2767738"
     CDS             9316..9747
                     /gene="ND6"
                     /codon_start=1
                     /transl_table=5
                     /product="NADH dehydrogenase subunit 6"
                     /protein_id="NP_996549.1"
                     /db_xref="GI:45544575"
                     /db_xref="GeneID:2767738"
                     /translation="MKLLMMISIWFIASNHPISMILILIFSTLLMNFCVYSHLKNTWF
                     PLMVTLLILGGMLTIFLYITSLTPNKKFYMIKTPILLSFVTLLINTKSSLFMNFWQNQ
                     VFNMFANSPMILIIMVFYLLLTLIAIMMMIKAAMAPMKSLN"
     gene            9747..10843
                     /gene="CYTB"
                     /db_xref="GeneID:2767734"
     CDS             9747..10843
                     /gene="CYTB"
                     /note="TAA stop codon is completed by the addition of 3' A
                     residues to the mRNA"
                     /codon_start=1
                     /transl_except=(pos:10842..10843,aa:TERM)
                     /transl_table=5
                     /product="cytochrome b"
                     /protein_id="NP_996550.1"
                     /db_xref="GI:45544576"
                     /db_xref="GeneID:2767734"
                     /translation="MTLRKKNLKIVNDTMIDLPAPSNISYMWNMGSLLFSCLAIQIST
                     GIFLAMHFSSDISLAFSSISHIMRDVNMGWMIRMAHANTASFFFIFLYIHIARGLYFS
                     SFILKGPWMSGVTIIFTLMATAFLGYVLPWGQMSFWGATVITNLLSAIPYIGTSITQW
                     IWGGFSVDNPTLTRFFTLHFMLPFILTVLIIIHIFSLHETGSSNPLGISNNIDKIPFH
                     PYYTLKDIMGFLIMLLILFTIIMNYPYMFSDPENFLEANPLITPPHIQPEWYFLFAYA
                     ILRSIPNKLGGVTALIMSIMILTLLPLTMKPKFKALTMSPLKKIIFWIFTNTFILLTF
                     IGACPVEPPFMMLGQILTIIYFLFFILLSMM"
     tRNA            10844..10904
                     /product="tRNA-Ser"
                     /note="codons recognized: UCN"
                     /anticodon=(pos:10872..10874,aa:Ser)
     gene            complement(10860..11832)
                     /gene="ND1"
                     /db_xref="GeneID:2767741"
     CDS             complement(10860..11832)
                     /gene="ND1"
                     /note="TAA stop codon is completed by the addition of 3' A
                     residues to the mRNA"
                     /codon_start=1
                     /transl_except=(pos:complement(10860),aa:TERM)
                     /transl_table=5
                     /product="NADH dehydrogenase subunit 1"
                     /protein_id="NP_996551.1"
                     /db_xref="GI:45544577"
                     /db_xref="GeneID:2767741"
                     /translation="MLVCNFILLLMVLVSVAFFTLLERKVLGYIHLRKGPNKVGYVGL
                     LQPFSDAISLFCKEMNFMKFMNIFMYLWVSVLSLILMMSGWVLYYWISNQVEIEYGLI
                     YFLCISSLGVYVILGGGWASNSKYGLLGSFRGLAQVISYEVSMSFVLMSTIYLSGSYN
                     IMVVSSFQEKFWMIWGVLGLFFLWMVSSLAEVNRSPFDLSEGESELVSGFNVEYGSYG
                     FAMLFIAEYGNIIFMSMLSCILFFGSLGYMSFLLMVLMYLFLLVRGTLVRFRYDFLMM
                     VAWSVVLPCSMFFFYVFCMVKLMFYYFVCIIFSKTFSDILFYIFKMYT"
     tRNA            complement(11836..11894)
                     /product="tRNA-Leu"
                     /note="codons recognized: UUR"
                     /anticodon=(pos:complement(11863..11865),aa:Leu)
     tRNA            complement(11899..11958)
                     /product="tRNA-Leu"
                     /note="codons recognized: CUN"
                     /anticodon=(pos:complement(11926..11928),aa:Leu)
     rRNA            complement(11959..13165)
                     /product="l-rRNA"
     tRNA            complement(13166..13223)
                     /product="tRNA-Val"
                     /anticodon=(pos:complement(13194..13196),aa:Val)
     rRNA            complement(13224..13914)
                     /product="s-rRNA"
     D-loop          13915..14252
     tRNA            14253..14315
                     /product="tRNA-Ile"
                     /anticodon=(pos:14281..14283,aa:Ile)
ORIGIN      
        1 ataaagtaag ctaaataagc tagtgggctc ataccccaaa tatgataatt atcctttatt
       61 aataaaaatt tactatttta tcctaatttg atttcttatc ataacaataa ttttagccat
      121 atcaacatcc tctatattct taatttgact gagaatagaa ataaatataa tatcatttgt
      181 acccttaatt tcaagaaaaa aatctataat ttctattaac agaacaattt tatactttat
      241 tcctcaagct tttggttcag ttatttttat tttttttata ataatccaac ttctaaattc
      301 ggcttttttt aaaagattta atatatttat tcttagctct atagtcctta agctaggggc
      361 cgctcctcta cacatttggt ttcctcaagc gtctgaagga atgacttact caagtctttt
      421 tctcctaatt tcaattcaaa aaatcatccc ccttcatgtc ttaactttat tccatagttg
      481 agtaatttta ttcccaatta ttttaagagc aataattgga tctatagggg gtttaaacca
      541 actatcaata cgaaagattt tggcatattc ttccatcact cacttgtctt gaataataac
      601 actgattatg ttttcaagaa caacatgatt aatttatatt ttagtttatt ccataatctt
      661 attctttgta acccaattaa gtaaacaatt gaacttaaat ttttttagac aaattaattt
      721 tctctctaaa aagaattctt tatttataat tatttcttta ttgactatag gaggacttcc
      781 tcctataata ggattttata taaaatgagt aactttaaaa attgccgtca gtaatataac
      841 tattttaacc ttgcctttaa ttatttcctc cttaatcaat ctatacttct atagccgtct
      901 tctttatcct cattttttaa aaatacaact ctcaaaaaaa tgaagcctta aagatgcaaa
      961 caaaatttga ttcttcattt tcataaattt tttaggaatc cttgtaatta ttcccctgac
     1021 ctaagatttt aagttaaata aactgtatgc cttcaaagca tgatataatt ctaattaaat
     1081 cttaggtaaa aaccatcttt aaatttgcaa tttaacattt tccttaaact atatgattag
     1141 caaaagattt ttttcataaa taaatttaca atttatcgcc tttatcagcc attttaccgc
     1201 gatgatttta ttctacaaac cataaagaca ttggtactat atacttatta tttggaacct
     1261 gatcaataat agtaggaata tcattaagca ttttaattcg aattgaacta ggacaaccag
     1321 gctcatttat tggtgatgac caaatttata atgtaattgt aacagcgcac gctttcgtca
     1381 taattttctt tatagtcatg cctattataa ttgggggttt tggtaattga cttattccaa
     1441 ttatactcgg gactcctgac atagcttttc cccgaataaa taatataaga ttttgacttt
     1501 tacctccatc tttgagtctt ttgttaacat cctcccttgt agaaaatgga gcaggaaccg
     1561 gatgaacagt atatcctccc ttagcctcaa acatctccca ttctgggata gccgttgatt
     1621 tagcaatctt tagtttgcat ctagcaggaa tttcctccat tttagggtct attaatttta
     1681 tcacaactat tataaacata cggcccaagg gaataaccct tgaacgaatc cccttatttc
     1741 tatgatcggc attagtgaca acaattttat tgcttttatc tttacctgtc ctggcaggtg
     1801 ccattactat actcctaaca gatcgcaatt tcaatacatc cttttttgac ccgggtgggg
     1861 gtggtgatcc tattttatat caacacttat tttgattttt tggacacccg gaggtataca
     1921 ttcttattct ccccgggttt gggataattt cccacattat ttgttttcaa acagggaaac
     1981 gagagccatt cggtacctta ggaataattt atgcaatact agcaattggt cttttaggat
     2041 tcatcgtatg ggcgcatcat atatttactg ttggaataga tgtagatacc cgagcctatt
     2101 tcacagcagc caccataatc attgctgttc caacaggaat taaaattttt agttgactag
     2161 caacacttca tggagttcga atacaattcg atacacccct tttatgatca ctaggatttg
     2221 tttttctatt tactatcgga ggtctaactg gaattatttt ggctaattca tcaattgata
     2281 ttattttaca tgatacctac tatgtcgtag cacattttca ttatgttttg tcaataggag
     2341 ccgtctttgc tattttagga ggaattactc attgatttcc aatatttttt ggtttttcac
     2401 tcaattcaat tttactaaaa atccattttt tctctatgtt tctaggtgtt aatttaacct
     2461 tctttcctca acatttttta ggtttagcag gaataccacg acggtactct gactatccag
     2521 atttttttac aaaatgaaat atcctatcat ccattgggtc tttaatttcc tttgttagag
     2581 ttataacttt catctttatt ttatgggaaa gcctaacccg taaacaactt attatatcaa
     2641 cacaatttat tcaaacttca attgaatgac aacttaatta cccccctgct gatcacacat
     2701 tcaatcaaat taacattcta attaaatagc atcactaatg ataacctggt ccatcatatc
     2761 atttcctaat agaaactctc ccattataga acaattaatt ttctttcatg atcattcaat
     2821 aacagtagta atcctcatca cagttattac tatatatata atctttaaca ttattaataa
     2881 tcttttcaga agacaaaacc ttatagaagg acaggaaatt gaaattcttt gaaccattat
     2941 cccagcaatt attttaattt atatcgctct accctcccta cgactattat atttaataga
     3001 agaaacattt tttccatcaa ttactaccaa aattatcggt catcaatgat actgatcata
     3061 cgaatatccc gattttaatc ttgagttcaa ttcatttata cttccacaaa acgaaataaa
     3121 aatttcaact ttccgacttc ttgatgtaga caaccgaatt atcctcccct ttaataccag
     3181 catacgattt ctcgttacat cagaagatgt aattcattca tgaactgtac caacattagg
     3241 aataaaaata gacgccgtcc ccggccgatt aaatcaaatt tcatcaatcg ctaatcgtcc
     3301 aggacttttc tttggacagt gctcagagat ttgtggtgcc aatcatagtt ttataccaat
     3361 ttctgtagaa attacatctt taagaaactt tctcttatga attaaacaat tctcattgaa
     3421 tggctgaaag gaaagcattg gtctcttaaa ccaccccata gtatacgaat actttcaatg
     3481 aaaaactagt taaactataa cataagattg tcattcttaa attaccacag tgtttttcaa
     3541 ttcctcaact ttatcctata aactgaaacc ttttatgtat aatatttatc gtaattatta
     3601 ttttctcagt tgttctagta tattataata aaacaccaaa gctacaagct tcattactca
     3661 agaagaaaaa ctttcaaaaa aattgaaaat gatagctaac cttttctcaa tttttgaccc
     3721 atcttcatcc tcttctctct ctctaaattg attaagtatc ctaacaattt taatttgtct
     3781 accctctatg tattgaataa ttccatcacg aatacaaatc ctatgatttt ccatttcttt
     3841 attattagcc aaagaaataa ataatctttt tataaaaaat aaaaaaaaat atattttatt
     3901 tatagtctcc attttctggt ttattttaac caacaacttc ttaggacttt acccttatat
     3961 ttttactgct accagtcata ttaatcttac aaccatccta gctttaccat tatgattaac
     4021 aattataatt tttggttgaa ttaaccagac taatttcata tttacccacc tagttccatt
     4081 aggaacccca ataattctgt ctatatttat agttctaatc gaaactgtta gtaatctaat
     4141 ccgtccttta acattatcag tccgcctgac agcaaatata atttcaggtc accttctttt
     4201 atgcctcctc agagaaatca tacagaacta cccaagaggt aatatattta tttttcctgt
     4261 cataacagct ctcttattac tagaaatagc tgttgctatt atccaaagat atgtatttat
     4321 tattttaatt tcattatact taaatgaact aaactaatga ccatacaacc atttcatatt
     4381 gttgataaaa gaccatggcc tatcacaagt tcaattgctg ctctctcaac aataattgga
     4441 ataatcaacc ttatacacct caataataca aatatcctaa ttataggatt ttctattata
     4501 attttaacaa taatccaatg atgacgggac atttgtcgag aatcaacctt tcagggtcat
     4561 cacactttaa ttgtatcaaa aaatataaaa tgaggaataa ttctttttat tatctccgaa
     4621 attttttttt tcgtttcctt tttttgagcc tttttccata gaagattatc accaaacatt
     4681 gaaattggct ctcaatggcc tcctgaaaaa atcctcgcat ttaatccatt tagaatccca
     4741 cttctaaata ccaccatttt attatcatca ggaatctcta tcacatgagc acaccacagc
     4801 cttattataa aaaattataa aaacactact ctagcactag ctattactgt aatcctagga
     4861 ttaatcttta caggcctcca aagatgagaa tatatccaag catcatttag catttctgac
     4921 tcaatttatg gaactacctt ttttatatcc acaggttttc atggtcttca tgtaatcatc
     4981 ggaacatcat tcttaagagt gatattcact cgaatcctta taagccattt aacaaataat
     5041 caccatgttg gctttgaagc agcagcttga tattgacatt ttgttgatgt agtctgatta
     5101 ttcttgtata catttattta ctgatgagca ttttatttta ttagtataaa aagtacacct
     5161 aatttccaat tagaaagttt ttcaaaaata aaataatatt ttacttagta ataatcctcc
     5221 ttatagcaat aactatcttc actttgggga acctaacaaa aaaaaaaaat ctacttaaaa
     5281 aagaaaaaaa tagacctttt gaatgtggtt ttgatccttt ttccatttcc cgaaacccat
     5341 tttcaattcg attttttata atttcgatta tcttcattat ttttgatatt gaaattatta
     5401 ttatcctccc attccccatc ttctacaacc tcctacaaat aaataccatt ctaacaataa
     5461 ttctaatttt tttaataatt cttcttggat tagtctatga gtgaaagaat ggaatgatta
     5521 aatgactata gaatagtatt taaaacacat aaaatctaac ctgcatttag aaattgcaat
     5581 ggcctattct aagaatgaag caattttgca ctcagtttcg acctgaatga atggattccc
     5641 cattcttatt aatagaagcc aaaatagagg ctattcactg ttaatgaatt aaatgatcaa
     5701 tcctattaag gttaaaacca ggctgctaac ctgataataa tgataatcat ttaaccttta
     5761 tttttgtagt gtataaaaca cataacattt tcagtgttaa aaagctttag ctaaaaataa
     5821 tcttaaacaa gtatcttaat attttcaata ttacatttta attaaactat aagatttaaa
     5881 tactaagtat cataacaaca actataaaca taaacaaact ttttaatctt cttatctgaa
     5941 atcactgaag tataactgca aataatgatt gaactccaaa taaaccttga gggccaaatt
     6001 cttccactca cccactatcc accttcgaaa atctatcacc tattaatatc attcgtaaaa
     6061 atacaccacc cgaaaaagtt gacataaacc acattctccc taaaaagtta tttattttta
     6121 cattcaactt tccaatctca ccaaaataag caaaaaaaaa gaaccataca cccataagca
     6181 aaattacaac attaattatt tttaaattta aaaatactaa cccaacttca taatttggaa
     6241 acaaaattca tctcaacaca gaaccaaata ccaaaaccat taatcccata aaaaaaatag
     6301 gaatttccat ccaatttgat cagctaatgt aaaaaataac cacccttcca ggttccctcc
     6361 acataatata atacatcaca cgaagagaat aaatacatgt acaaattgtt gcagtaatca
     6421 taaccaaaat tacaaaaaaa ttgcagtttc tttcataaat tttttctaaa attaaatctt
     6481 ttgaataaaa tcctcttaaa aaaggcactc caaataaaga catattagca actctaaatc
     6541 taactccaac taagggtcta acatttctaa aacctcctaa aaaacgaata tcttgaatag
     6601 acattgagga gtgaatcata aaccctgcgc ataaaaaaag cattgcctta aacacagcat
     6661 gagtcaataa atgaaaaaat gccaagtcct cttggcctaa agaaagaata gttattatta
     6721 aaccaagctg tctcaacgtc gacaaagcaa taattttttt taaatctgtc tccaaaatcg
     6781 cccccaaacc tgctattaaa gccgttccca aagaaatata aagtaaaaat ttagaaaaca
     6841 tctcaatttg aaaaatcata cttaatcgaa ttaataaata taccccagct gtaaccaaag
     6901 tagaagaatg tactaaagca gaaacagggg taggagcagc tattgctgct ggaagtcaag
     6961 cagaaaaggg aatttgagct ctctttgtta tcccaacaac aattattatg ataccaacta
     7021 acatgaaaat cccagtctgc ccataaaaat ccaaaacacc aaaatttaat acaaatacta
     7081 aagaaagcaa aattattaca tctcccactc gatttctcat tacagtaatt attcctgctc
     7141 tattagaatt gtaattttga taaaaaatca caagaacata tgatactaat cccaaaccat
     7201 cccaccctaa taaaatcatt aataaattgg gtcttataat catcaataat attgatccaa
     7261 taaacaataa aacaccatag caaaaataaa ttttaaactt atcccctttt atataatcat
     7321 ttctgtaaat aaccactata ccagaaataa acaataccac actacaaaat attattctta
     7381 ttcaatcaaa aagaaaaaaa aactttagtt caaaattacc aaaaaaatat aaataatact
     7441 caataataat gactcttaaa cgtatcaaaa atataaagcc ctcaattaaa aaccatatac
     7501 tcaataaaat taatagcaaa cctcacttta aaaaaattac ttaatgttaa cacttcttta
     7561 aatccacaat ttaatatttt aataaactaa tcaagtaaaa ccattccaaa aaaaactcca
     7621 tcttaaaaat ccaaagcaat aaaggagcta aatgaaataa tattaacaat aactctcgca
     7681 cctccatcat cttccctgca aataaaactc atcccctccc atgattaata taactataca
     7741 tgtataaaga ataagcagcc gttaaaaaag aaataaaccc tacaggaaca atcatcaaaa
     7801 agcttcactt aattattcta ccgattaaaa aaatctctcc tcccaaattc attgaaggag
     7861 gggctgccat attgacaact ctaaacataa atcataataa agaaaaaaaa ggaaatacta
     7921 tcccaacccc cttcaataaa atcattcttc gagtataaac acgttcataa aaaaaattcg
     7981 ctaaacaaaa caaacctgaa gaacataaac catgacctag tattatcatt aaatttcctc
     8041 aatatcccca actagaaagt ctcaaaattc cccctaaaga tatacccata tgacacacag
     8101 atgaataagc aattaaagct tttacatcaa cttggcataa acaaattaat ctaattatca
     8161 cccccccaaa aagagccact cttataaaaa tataactaaa tttaacaact tcctgaataa
     8221 aaaaaaacat tatccgaatt aacccataaa cacctaattt taacaaaaca gccgccaaaa
     8281 tcatagaacc agacacagga gcctcaacat gggcttttgg taaccaaata tgtaatacat
     8341 atatgggtat cttcactaaa aagcccacta tccccataaa catcattacc aaacctactc
     8401 caaattctat ccaataaatg taaatcaaat tcatattttt aaaaactaaa ataaaaatta
     8461 gcaaaggaaa agatccaaat aaagtataaa acaatatata aagtcccgcc tgtaaccgtt
     8521 caggttgtgt accccaacct ataataatta ttacaattgg aaacaaaact ctttcaaaac
     8581 ataaataaaa aaaaaataaa ttactcaccg aaaaacataa aactaaaaat acaatcatca
     8641 aaaaaatata aaatctaaat attttatcag agtaaatact taagctcatt cttcctaaaa
     8701 acattaatat cccaacccaa attcttagct ccagtattat aaatcctatt aaatcaactc
     8761 ttataaaatt ccccacatat acaaatctta tactagacca ctccatatta ataatcattc
     8821 ctaaaactaa aagcattaac atcacaatca tctctattat agaataaatt caaaaaaaaa
     8881 ccaacaaccc aattaaaata aacattaact ttaacatctt aacaaactaa ttatcctaat
     8941 cctatcactt ccataaaaat atactcttaa taccaaaatt cttaaaccca ttccagcttc
     9001 acaaacaacc acaaccataa aaacaattaa taacaaaaaa acttttctaa ccccacaaac
     9061 aaaaaaaata ttaattatca cccctaaata tataaactcc aaacctaaca taaccaacaa
     9121 gacatgcttc cgatttataa gcaaactcaa tcccccagaa aaaaatataa atattcttac
     9181 taaaaacatc agttactata atagtttaaa aaaaacaaag gttttgtaaa ccttaattga
     9241 aattcttata gtttcagaaa agattcctca tcctaaatct ccaaaattta tataatcctt
     9301 atactattct ctgaaataaa actattaatg ataatttcaa tttgatttat cgcctctaat
     9361 catccaatct ccataatctt aatcttaatt ttctcaaccc tcctcataaa cttttgtgtt
     9421 tattcacacc taaaaaatac ctgattcccc ttaatagtaa cactcctaat tctaggcggt
     9481 atacttacaa tcttcctcta tatcacaaga ttgactccaa ataaaaaatt ttacataatt
     9541 aaaaccccaa ttttgctaag atttgtaact ttactaatta acaccaaatc ttcccttttt
     9601 ataaatttct gacaaaatca agtctttaat atattcgcga attctcccat aatccttatt
     9661 attatagtgt tctacttact gctaacactt attgctatca taataataat taaagcagct
     9721 atagccccaa taaaatctct taactaatga cacttcggaa aaaaaatcta aaaattgtta
     9781 atgataccat aattgatctc ccagccccct ccaacatttc atacatatga aacataggat
     9841 cccttttatt ttcatgctta gcaatccaaa tttcaactgg aattttttta gctatacact
     9901 tctcaagtga catctcatta gctttttcaa gaatctctca tattatacgt gatgtaaaca
     9961 taggatgaat aattcgaata gctcatgcca acactgcctc attttttttc atcttcctct
    10021 atattcacat cgcacgaggt ttatattttt cttcttttat tctcaaagga ccctgaatat
    10081 caggtgttac aattattttt accctaatag caaccgcctt cctagggtac gtcttaccct
    10141 gaggccaaat atctttctga ggggcaactg taatcacaaa tcttctatca gccatcccct
    10201 atattggaac atcaattact cagtgaattt gaggaggatt ctcagtagat aatccaactt
    10261 taacacgatt ctttacactt cacttcatac tcccatttat tctaacagta ctaattatta
    10321 ttcacatttt ctcccttcat gaaactggtt catcaaatcc tctagggatt tcaaataaca
    10381 ttgacaaaat tccatttcac ccatactaca cattaaaaga catcataggg tttctcatta
    10441 tattattaat tctattcaca attatcataa actacccata tatattttca gatcctgaaa
    10501 attttcttga agccaatcct ttaatcacac ccccacatat ccaacctgaa tgatattttt
    10561 tatttgccta tgccatcctt cgttcaattc ctaataaact tggaggtgta acagctctaa
    10621 tcatatcaat tataattcta acactccttc ctctcacaat aaaaccaaaa tttaaagcac
    10681 ttaccataag ccccctaaaa aaaatcatct tctgaatttt cactaataca tttattcttt
    10741 tgactttcat tggagcatgt ccagtagaac ccccttttat aatattagga caaatcctaa
    10801 caattatcta cttcctcttc ttcattctat tatcaataat atagacattt taactatata
    10861 agtatatatt ttgaaaatat aaaaaagaat atctctaaat gtctttctaa aaatgataca
    10921 aacaaaataa taaaacatta gctttaccat acaaaaaacg taaaagaaaa acattctaca
    10981 aggtaaaaca acccttcaag ctaccattat taaaaaatca tatcgaaaac gaaccaaagt
    11041 tcctcgaact aacaaaaata aatatataag aactatcaac aaaaatctca tataacctaa
    11101 acttccaaaa aataaaatac atctcaacat tcttataaaa ataatatttc catactcagc
    11161 gatgaacaat attgcaaacc catacgaacc atactcaaca ttaaacccag acaccaattc
    11221 tgattccccc tcagacaaat caaatggaga tcgattaacc tcagctaaac tcgaaaccat
    11281 tcataaaaaa aacaatccaa gcacccccca aatcatccaa aacttttctt gaaaacttct
    11341 aacaactata atattatatc ttcctcttaa ataaatagtt cttatcaaaa caaaggacat
    11401 tcttacttca tatgaaataa cctgcgccaa cccacgaaat gatcctaaca atccatactt
    11461 tgaatttgat gcccagcccc ctccaagaat tacataaacc ccaagactcg aaatacataa
    11521 aaaataaatc aaaccatatt caatttcaac ttgatttcta attcaataat acaaaaccca
    11581 ccctctcatt attaaaatta aagaaagcac agaaacccat aaatacataa aaatatttat
    11641 aaattttata aaatttatct ccttacaaaa caacctaatc gcatcagaaa acggttgaag
    11701 caacccaaca tacccaactt tatttggacc cttccggaga tgaatatatc ctaaaacctt
    11761 tcgctctaac aacgtaaaaa aagcaactct tactagaacc atcaacaata aaataaaatt
    11821 acatactaat atcactgtta aaggaaacct cataaaggaa gcttaaattc cttgcattct
    11881 tctgccactt taatacttta ttgcctggta ttccatcttc aaattctaaa tttgatacaa
    11941 ttaatctgtc aaagcaacta ttaacatcaa aatacccata acttaacaaa acaattccaa
    12001 ttccttattc ctttcgtact aaaagaacct aaacttaaat ttagatagaa accaacctgg
    12061 cttacgccgg tctgaactca gatcatgtag gaatttgaag gttgagcaaa cctcctttta
    12121 taacttcttc attaataaag gtatcctaat ccaacatcga ggtcgcaatc tactttatct
    12181 atatgaacta tccaaagtaa taacgctgtt atccctagag tatttttttt aaaccatcaa
    12241 taatattgga tctagtaata cacttctaaa gttttttaaa atttaaaaat caccccaatt
    12301 aatcaaaaac ctttcttgaa ttttttcaaa gatccaaaca agaaaggtct ttgaaaaaat
    12361 tcatagggtc ttcttgtcct aaaaatttat aaaaactttt tcatttttaa attaacttct
    12421 aatataaata aaaaaaaagc ctttttttgt taaaccattc tcttagcacc caattaaagt
    12481 cttatttcaa taccttcgta tagtcataat accacagcaa tttaacacat cattgagcag
    12541 gttttatatc ttataatatc aagatacaat gtttttgata aacattccaa aaaattcttt
    12601 gccgagttct tttttatttt taaactcctt aatcataact ttaaccttaa tctaatttaa
    12661 caattatact aatctcaaca taaattctta caatttaaaa ttaactgaaa aatctaaaac
    12721 ttttacaaac aaatacataa aaattttcta ttacaaaaaa agtaaatttt aaacctcctt
    12781 ctgtgtttat atttatataa aaaatattcc ctagcttatc ccagagaaac aaccctatga
    12841 ctttgcataa taacattaat catacaaaaa tatataattt ttaacttaaa ccagataacc
    12901 aatctttcga ataaaatttc atttctataa aaaaattctt ttaatcctta aaatgattaa
    12961 aactactttc tatagctcaa gattattcgg gacaaaaaaa accttttaat tttagttaaa
    13021 ccctaataca aaaggtacaa aactctctac ttcttctaaa actactcaaa ttccctcaca
    13081 gtactgtaca ctatcgtcaa ctaaaattct ctttccaatt acaaaattta aattcctaat
    13141 aaaattacaa acaattaatt tcttcttaga atggcttaag gcctattttc tttgtaaaag
    13201 aaatatcaag tgatttcatt ccaaaaaaca ccttccggta cttttacttt gttacgactt
    13261 atctcatcac tgagagtgac gggcgatatg tgcatatttt agagctaaat tcaactgaac
    13321 attataattt caatttactc ttaaatccta aacttaattt caaaaaacca tatacaaata
    13381 aaagtaattt atttcaacct taaatttttg ctgcattttg acctaacatt tttactaaag
    13441 ataatcttaa ttattaatca atcaacatta ttctatgata gcgatataca aactgcttaa
    13501 ccaacccaag taagattttt gagttttatc cattaaagaa caaattcctc taaaaagctt
    13561 aaaataccgc cataatcttt agatttaaag aacctaaaaa tactaccaat ttcaaattac
    13621 tgaataatag ggtatctaat cctaatttaa atcaaaaatt tcttcaaaac aaaatcacaa
    13681 attcatataa aaatttcacc taagtaaaaa aaaacaatat aataaaattt tattatcata
    13741 acacaaatat ttttacccag cctgtgtaac cgcggcggct ggcacaggct tcgcctgaga
    13801 taatttcaaa cctatttttg tatgacaaaa caaataaata tatcttctat ttttaattta
    13861 tttactttta acataaagag cttaaaatgc aaatattatt tactatataa atattttctc
    13921 ttcttcctat agttttttaa attttactat agggagaaga gatatatcta aaaaagcatt
    13981 cccgttgcta acttttatat atatatatat atatatgtta ggttttaatg cttacacagg
    14041 taagcatcaa atttgttttt atttttgttc ttgcatggat ttattttcat tcttctgcaa
    14101 ttagacagca aagcataaat gaaattcagc aaagagcttg ctttgcaatt caggcctaca
    14161 atcccacaat tagatgagat ttgtgtctgc gtgctcccaa ttggaaataa atgtaataat
    14221 attttacaaa acatacgcaa ggagccctat caaataaaat gcctgaaaaa ggggtatcct
    14281 gataggataa ttcatgtata attatacttt tattaatttt aatgaaagtg attcatttcc
    14341 tttaaactca aaatttaatg tgccgtacac caaaaact
//

LOCUS       NC_004357              14398 bp    DNA     circular INV 04-AUG-2004
DEFINITION  Ornithodoros moubata mitochondrion, complete genome.
ACCESSION   NC_004357
VERSION     NC_004357.1  GI:28263048
PROJECT     GenomeProject:12059
KEYWORDS    .
SOURCE      mitochondrion Ornithodoros moubata (soft tick)
  ORGANISM  Ornithodoros moubata
            Eukaryota; Metazoa; Arthropoda; Chelicerata; Arachnida; Acari;
            Parasitiformes; Ixodida; Ixodoidea; Argasidae; Ornithodorinae;
            Ornithodoros.
REFERENCE   1  (bases 1 to 14398)
  AUTHORS   Shao,R., Aoki,Y., Mitani,H., Tabuchi,N., Barker,S.C. and
            Fukunaga,M.
  TITLE     The mitochondrial genomes of soft ticks have an arrangement of
            genes that has remained unchanged for over 400 million years
  JOURNAL   Insect Mol. Biol. 13 (3), 219-224 (2004)
   PUBMED   15157222
REFERENCE   2  (bases 1 to 14398)
  AUTHORS   Fukunaga,M.
  TITLE     Direct Submission
  JOURNAL   Submitted (29-OCT-2001) Fukuyama University, Faculty of Pharmacy
            and Pharmaceutical Sciences; Gakuencho 1, Fukuyama, Hiroshima
            729-0292, Japan
COMMENT     REVIEWED REFSEQ: This record has been curated by NCBI staff. The
            reference sequence was derived from AB073679.
FEATURES             Location/Qualifiers
     source          1..14398
                     /organism="Ornithodoros moubata"
                     /organelle="mitochondrion"
                     /mol_type="genomic DNA"
                     /db_xref="taxon:6938"
     tRNA            complement(join(14333..14398,1))
                     /product="tRNA-Gln"
                     /anticodon=(pos:complement(14369..14371),aa:Gln)
     tRNA            1..60
                     /product="tRNA-Met"
                     /anticodon=(pos:31..33,aa:Met)
     gene            62..1024
                     /gene="ND2"
                     /db_xref="GeneID:806583"
     CDS             62..1024
                     /gene="ND2"
                     /codon_start=1
                     /transl_table=5
                     /product="NADH dehydrogenase subunit 2"
                     /protein_id="NP_722562.1"
                     /db_xref="GI:28263049"
                     /db_xref="GeneID:806583"
                     /translation="MKIYYFILVWFLIMTVIMAMSTSSMFLIWLSMEMNMMSFIPLIS
                     PKKSMISINSTVLYFIPQAFASVIFIFFILIQTLNFTFFENLNMIILSSMILKLGAAP
                     LHIWFPHASEGMTYTSFFLLTSTQKIIPLHVLTLFQNWTILLPIILSTVIGSIGGLNQ
                     FSIRKILAYSSITHLSWMLTLIMLSSMMWLVYLLTYSMILLFVIQFNKQLNLNYFSQI
                     NFLSKTNSLYFMILLLTLGGLPPMLGFFMKWMTLKIVINNMNFLAVPLLISSLINLYF
                     YSRLLYPHFMKMQLSIKWNIKNFTKLWNFIFLNFLSIFMIVPLA"
     tRNA            1024..1083
                     /product="tRNA-Trp"
                     /anticodon=(pos:1053..1055,aa:Trp)
     tRNA            complement(1077..1138)
                     /product="tRNA-Cys"
                     /anticodon=(pos:complement(1106..1108),aa:Cys)
     tRNA            complement(1139..1198)
                     /product="tRNA-Tyr"
                     /anticodon=(pos:complement(1168..1170),aa:Tyr)
     gene            1192..2730
                     /gene="COX1"
                     /db_xref="GeneID:806577"
     CDS             1192..2730
                     /gene="COX1"
                     /codon_start=1
                     /transl_table=5
                     /product="cytochrome c oxidase subunit I"
                     /protein_id="NP_722563.1"
                     /db_xref="GI:28263050"
                     /db_xref="GeneID:806577"
                     /translation="MLPRWFYSTNHKDIGTMYLLLGSWSMMIGMSLSILIRVELGQPG
                     SFIGNDQVYNVIVTAHAFVMIFFMVMPIMIGGFGNWLIPIMLGTPDMAFPRMNNMSFW
                     LLPPSLSLLLTSSMVENGAGTGWTVYPPLASNMSHSGMSVDLAIFSLHLAGISSILGS
                     INFITTIMNMRPKGMTLERIPLFLWSTLITTILLLLSLPVLAGAITMLVTDRNFNTSF
                     FDPAGGGDPILYQHLFWFFGHPEVYILILPGFGMISHIICFQTGKREPFGTLGMIYAM
                     LAIGLLGFIVWAHHMFTVGMDVDTRAYFTAATMIIAVPTGIKIFSWLATLHGTYIQHD
                     TPLLWSLGFVFLFTIGGLTGIILANSSIDIILHDTYYVVAHFHYVLSMGAVFAILGGI
                     THWFPMFFGVSLNSMMLKIHFFSMFLGVNLTFFPQHFLGLAGMPRRYSDYPDFFGKWN
                     IVSSIGSLISFVSVLIFIFIMWESLSHKRLILTTQFTQTSIEWQLNYPPADHTFNQIS
                     ILIK"
     gene            2739..3414
                     /gene="COX2"
                     /db_xref="GeneID:806578"
     CDS             2739..3414
                     /gene="COX2"
                     /note="TAA stop codon is completed by the addition of 3' A
                     residues to the mRNA"
                     /codon_start=1
                     /transl_except=(pos:3414,aa:TERM)
                     /transl_table=5
                     /product="cytochrome c oxidase subunit II"
                     /protein_id="NP_722564.1"
                     /db_xref="GI:28263051"
                     /db_xref="GeneID:806578"
                     /translation="MMTWTSISFPNSNSPIMEQLIFFHDHSMTVIILITVITMYMIFN
                     IMNNFYSSHNLMEGQEIEILWTIIPAMILIYIALPSLRLLYLMEEAFFPSITTKIIGH
                     QWYWSYEYPDFNFEFNSFLLPQTELNLSNFRLLDVDNRMILPFNTSLRFLVTSEDVIH
                     SWTIPTLGIKMDAVPGRLNQISSIANRPGLYFGQCSEICGANHSFMPISLEITSLKNF
                     LFWIKQF"
     tRNA            3415..3482
                     /product="tRNA-Lys"
                     /anticodon=(pos:3446..3448,aa:Lys)
     tRNA            3482..3539
                     /product="tRNA-Asp"
                     /anticodon=(pos:3511..3513,aa:Asp)
     gene            3541..3696
                     /gene="ATP8"
                     /db_xref="GeneID:806576"
     CDS             3541..3696
                     /gene="ATP8"
                     /codon_start=1
                     /transl_table=5
                     /product="ATP synthase F0 subunit 8"
                     /protein_id="NP_722565.1"
                     /db_xref="GI:28263052"
                     /db_xref="GeneID:806576"
                     /translation="MPQLFPMNWNLLCVLFMTIVILSIMLVYFNKTPKLKTTFMEKNN
                     LQKIWKW"
     gene            3690..4358
                     /gene="ATP6"
                     /db_xref="GeneID:806575"
     CDS             3690..4358
                     /gene="ATP6"
                     /codon_start=1
                     /transl_table=5
                     /product="ATP synthase F0 subunit 6"
                     /protein_id="NP_722566.1"
                     /db_xref="GI:28263053"
                     /db_xref="GeneID:806575"
                     /translation="MMTNLFSIFDPSSSTSFPMNWLSTLMILIFLPSMYWTIPSRFQT
                     LWFLISSMLTKEMNNLFLKNKKKYILLMISIFWFILTNNFMGLYPYIFTATSHINLTT
                     ILTLPLWMTFMTFGWINQTNHMFAHLVPLGTPMMLSVFMVMIETTSNLIRPLTLSIRL
                     TANMISGHLLLCLLSEIMQNYLSINTLILPVMATLLTLEMAVAIIQSYVFIILISLYL
                     NELN"
     gene            4358..5135
                     /gene="COX3"
                     /db_xref="GeneID:806579"
     CDS             4358..5135
                     /gene="COX3"
                     /note="TAA stop codon is completed by the addition of 3' A
                     residues to the mRNA"
                     /codon_start=1
                     /transl_except=(pos:5135,aa:TERM)
                     /transl_table=5
                     /product="cytochrome c oxidase subunit III"
                     /protein_id="NP_722567.1"
                     /db_xref="GI:28263054"
                     /db_xref="GeneID:806579"
                     /translation="MMTQPFHIVDKSPWPMTGSIAAFSSMIGMINLMHLNNMNILSLG
                     FTIMIMTMIQWWRDICREATFQGNHTLIVAKNMKWGMILFIISEVFFFISFFWAFFHS
                     SLSPNIEIGSQWPPKSIIPFNPFSIPLLNTTILLSSGISITWAHHNLIMKIYEDTTLA
                     LLITILLGLIFTILQGWEYTQAPFSISDSIYGTTFFMSTGFHGLHVIIGTSFLSVMLA
                     RILMNHMTNNHHVGFEAAAWYWHFVDVVWLFLYTFIYWWPF"
     tRNA            5136..5196
                     /product="tRNA-Gly"
                     /anticodon=(pos:5166..5168,aa:Gly)
     gene            5197..5532
                     /gene="ND3"
                     /db_xref="GeneID:806584"
     CDS             5197..5532
                     /gene="ND3"
                     /codon_start=1
                     /transl_table=5
                     /product="NADH dehydrogenase subunit 3"
                     /protein_id="NP_722568.1"
                     /db_xref="GI:28263055"
                     /db_xref="GeneID:806584"
                     /translation="MLYLTMIFFFTMMIFILGNLTKKKFFLKKEKNTPFECGFDPFSV
                     SRNPFSIRFFMISIIFIIFDIEIIIILPFPILYNLLQMKTIIMMIIIFLIILMGLIYE
                     WKNGMLKWL"
     tRNA            5531..5592
                     /product="tRNA-Ala"
                     /anticodon=(pos:5563..5565,aa:Ala)
     tRNA            5593..5652
                     /product="tRNA-Arg"
                     /anticodon=(pos:5619..5621,aa:Arg)
     tRNA            5654..5715
                     /product="tRNA-Asn"
                     /anticodon=(pos:5685..5687,aa:Asn)
     tRNA            5713..5765
                     /product="tRNA-Ser"
                     /note="codons recognized: AGN"
                     /anticodon=(pos:5731..5733,aa:Ser)
     tRNA            5766..5825
                     /product="tRNA-Glu"
                     /anticodon=(pos:5796..5798,aa:Glu)
     tRNA            complement(5824..5882)
                     /product="tRNA-Phe"
                     /anticodon=(pos:complement(5850..5852),aa:Phe)
     gene            complement(5882..7543)
                     /gene="ND5"
                     /db_xref="GeneID:806582"
     CDS             complement(5882..7543)
                     /gene="ND5"
                     /codon_start=1
                     /transl_table=5
                     /product="NADH dehydrogenase subunit 5"
                     /protein_id="NP_722569.1"
                     /db_xref="GI:28263056"
                     /db_xref="GeneID:806582"
                     /translation="MFFQWGLLLVAISLCFLIKGFDFLLSLSVVVVEYNLFSSGNFEF
                     KFFFLFDWMSVMFCSIVLLISGVVVIYSNDYMKEDKLKIYFCYGVLMFIGSMLIMIVS
                     PNLMMILVGWDGLGFVSYVLVIFYQNYNSNSAGMMTVLSNRIGDVMILLSLVYMLNFG
                     VLDFYKQNEFFALVGFMMIFVGMTKSAQIPFSAWLPMAMAAPTPVSALVHSSTLVTAG
                     VYLLIRLSLLFQIEMFSKFLLYISLVTSLMAGVSAILETDLKKIIALSTLSQLGLMMT
                     ALSLGQEDLAFFHLLVHAVFKAMLFLCAGFMIHSSLGIQDIRFFGGLSNASPMVSVSF
                     SVANMSLFGVPFLSGFYSSDFILEKIYEKNCNFFVILVMIVATICTCIYSLRVMYYIM
                     WSEPGKLVVFYISWSNWMEVPIFFMGLVVLVFGSVFSWVLFPNYEVGLVFMNLSMINI
                     AILLIGIWIFFVVYFDSVGKLSIKVNNFLSSMWFLSTFSGSLFLNIMFISGHLSKVDS
                     SWVEEVGPQGIFKVKLLFVLVFQWIQVSSFKSLFTFFIVLLLLNF"
     tRNA            complement(7544..7604)
                     /product="tRNA-His"
                     /anticodon=(pos:complement(7570..7572),aa:His)
     gene            complement(7605..8925)
                     /gene="ND4"
                     /db_xref="GeneID:806585"
     CDS             complement(7605..8925)
                     /gene="ND4"
                     /note="TAA stop codon is completed by the addition of 3' A
                     residues to the mRNA"
                     /codon_start=1
                     /transl_except=(pos:complement(7605),aa:TERM)
                     /transl_table=5
                     /product="NADH dehydrogenase subunit 4"
                     /protein_id="NP_722570.1"
                     /db_xref="GI:28263057"
                     /db_xref="GeneID:806585"
                     /translation="MLELLMILVGLLSFFWVFSMMEMIVVLMFLTMWMVMSMEWGMVG
                     LMYVGNFLSIDLLGFMMMELSMWVSMLMLLASMNLNIFSGQMFKFYIFMMVVFLLLCF
                     SVNNLFFFYLCFESVLFPIVMIIMGWGTQPERLQAGLYMLFYTLFGSFPLLVFILFMK
                     NFSLVYIYWMEFNMGFVLMLMGVMGFLVKMPMYMFHIWLPKAHVEAPVSGSMILAAVL
                     LKLGVYGLVRLVFFFLQEILSFSYFFMSVALLGGVMISLVCLCQVDVKGLIAYSSVCH
                     MGMSLGGILSMSNWGFWGNLLMMLGHGLCSSGLFCLANFFYERVFTRSMVLLKGIGVI
                     FPFFSLWWFLFSVINMAAPPSMNLGGEIFLIGSMMKWSFLVIIPVGLISFLTAGYSLY
                     MYSYINHGSGWFLLAVKMMDLRELLLMFFHLIPLVFWIFSVEFFLEWF"
     gene            complement(8919..9197)
                     /gene="ND4L"
                     /db_xref="GeneID:806586"
     CDS             complement(8919..9197)
                     /gene="ND4L"
                     /codon_start=1
                     /transl_table=5
                     /product="NADH dehydrogenase subunit 4L"
                     /protein_id="NP_722571.1"
                     /db_xref="GI:28263058"
                     /db_xref="GeneID:806586"
                     /translation="MFLVSMFLFFSGSFSLLMNRKHILLIMLSLEFMYLGVMVNVFII
                     CGISKFFLVLIIFMIVVVCEAGMGLSVLVLSVYFYGSDKIRMMNLLSC"
     tRNA            9203..9262
                     /product="tRNA-Thr"
                     /anticodon=(pos:9234..9236,aa:Thr)
     tRNA            complement(9263..9322)
                     /product="tRNA-Pro"
                     /anticodon=(pos:complement(9290..9292),aa:Pro)
     gene            9325..9759
                     /gene="ND6"
                     /db_xref="GeneID:806581"
     CDS             9325..9759
                     /gene="ND6"
                     /codon_start=1
                     /transl_table=5
                     /product="NADH dehydrogenase subunit 6"
                     /protein_id="NP_722572.1"
                     /db_xref="GI:28263059"
                     /db_xref="GeneID:806581"
                     /translation="MKLLMMASIWFIASTHPISMILILIFSTLLMNFCIYTQLKNTWF
                     PLMVTLLILGGMLTIFLYITSLTPNKKFYMKKLPILLSMTLLLIKTKTNLYMSFHQNQ
                     ISSMFSNSLESLIIIMMIYLLMTLVAIMMMIKASMAPMKTTS"
     gene            9759..10859
                     /gene="CYTB"
                     /db_xref="GeneID:806580"
     CDS             9759..10859
                     /gene="CYTB"
                     /codon_start=1
                     /transl_table=5
                     /product="cytochrome b"
                     /protein_id="NP_722573.1"
                     /db_xref="GI:28263060"
                     /db_xref="GeneID:806580"
                     /translation="MTIRKKNIFKIINNTLIDLPTPSNISYMWNMGSLLFSCLMIQII
                     TGIFLSMHFSSDITTAFSSISHIMRDVNSGWMIRTTHANTASFFFIILYTHIARGLFY
                     SSFNLKGPWLSGIMIIFTLMATAFLGYVLPWGQMSFWGATVITNLLSAIPYMGTSITH
                     WIWGGFSVDNPTLTRFFTLHFLFPFILTMLIIIHISSLHETGSSNPLGLPNNIDKIPF
                     HPYFTLKDILGLFTMLAILFTIVMIYPFMFSDSENFLEANPLITPPHIQPEWYFLFAY
                     AILRSIPNKLGGVMALFLSIAILALLPFSVKTKFKTSSMYPMKKIMFWIFINTFVLLT
                     FIGACPVEAPFVMMGQILTMFYFLFFILKFLM"
     tRNA            10859..10919
                     /product="tRNA-Ser"
                     /note="codons recognized: UCN"
                     /anticodon=(pos:10886..10888,aa:Ser)
     gene            complement(10873..11847)
                     /gene="ND1"
                     /db_xref="GeneID:806574"
     CDS             complement(10873..11847)
                     /gene="ND1"
                     /codon_start=1
                     /transl_table=5
                     /product="NADH dehydrogenase subunit 1"
                     /protein_id="NP_722574.1"
                     /db_xref="GI:28263061"
                     /db_xref="GeneID:806574"
                     /translation="MLLCDFILLLMVLVSVAFFTLLERKVLGYIHLRKGPNSVGIIGM
                     FQPFADAVKLFCKEMNFMKFMNIYMYMWISVISLILMMMGWILYYWGKNQVEIEYGLI
                     YFLCVSSLGVYVILGGGWASNSKYGLLGSFRGLAQVISYEVGMSFVLMGIIYFSGSYN
                     IMVVSEFQEKFWMVWGMTGLFFLWMISSFAEVNRSPFDLCEGESELVSGFNVEYGSYG
                     FALLFISEYGNIIFMSMLSCIMFFGGLGYMSLLLLMFMYLYLLIRGTLVRFRYDFLMM
                     VAWKVVLPCSMFFYYIFMMISFMFYYFVCVIFSKTFSWILFYIFKMYT"
     tRNA            complement(11851..11909)
                     /product="tRNA-Leu"
                     /note="codons recognized: UUR"
                     /anticodon=(pos:complement(11878..11880),aa:Leu)
     tRNA            complement(11914..11973)
                     /product="tRNA-Leu"
                     /note="codons recognized: CUN"
                     /anticodon=(pos:complement(11940..11942),aa:Leu)
     rRNA            complement(11974..13185)
                     /product="16S ribosomal RNA"
                     /inference="non-experimental evidence, no additional
                     details recorded"
     tRNA            complement(13186..13243)
                     /product="tRNA-Val"
                     /anticodon=(pos:complement(13214..13216),aa:Val)
     rRNA            complement(13244..13929)
                     /product="12S ribosomal RNA"
                     /inference="non-experimental evidence, no additional
                     details recorded"
     D-loop          13930..14271
                     /inference="non-experimental evidence, no additional
                     details recorded"
                     /note="control region"
     tRNA            14272..14335
                     /product="tRNA-Ile"
                     /anticodon=(pos:14300..14302,aa:Ile)
ORIGIN      
        1 ataaagtaag ctaaacaagc tagtgggctc ataccccaaa tatgatattt ttcctttata
       61 aataaaaatt tattatttta tcttagtttg atttctaatc ataacagtta ttatagccat
      121 atcaacatct tctatatttt taatttgact aagaatagaa ataaatataa tatcatttat
      181 ccctttaatt tcacctaaaa aatctataat ctctatcaat agaacagttt tatattttat
      241 tcctcaagcc tttgcttcag ttatttttat tttttttatc ctaattcaaa cattaaactt
      301 tacatttttt gaaaatctta atataattat tcttagatct ataattctta agcttggggc
      361 tgcccctctc catatttgat tcccacacgc atctgaaggc ataacctata caagcttttt
      421 tcttttaact tcaacccaaa aaattatccc ccttcatgta ctaacacttt ttcaaaattg
      481 aacaatttta cttccaatta ttcttagaac agtaattgga tctattggag gtcttaatca
      541 attttccatt cgaaaaattc tagcttattc ttcaattacc catttgtctt gaatattaac
      601 attaattata ctatcaagaa taatatgatt agtctatctt ctaacttact ccataattct
      661 actttttgtt attcaattta ataaacaatt aaatttaaat tatttctccc aaatcaattt
      721 tctttctaaa acaaattctc tgtattttat aatcttacta ttaaccttag gaggactccc
      781 acccatacta ggattcttta taaaatgaat aactttaaaa attgtaatca ataatataaa
      841 ttttctagct gtacccctac taatttcatc actaattaat ttatattttt atagccgcct
      901 tctttaccca cattttataa aaatacaact ttcaattaaa tgaaacatta aaaattttac
      961 taaactctga aactttattt ttttaaactt cttaagaatt tttataattg tcccattagc
     1021 ttaagatttt aagttaacaa aactatatgc cttcaaagca taatataatt tcaattaaat
     1081 cttaggaatt aaccatcttt aaacttgcaa tttaacattt tatttaaact atatgattag
     1141 caaaagatta attttcataa ataaatttac aatttatcgc ttttatcagc cattttaccg
     1201 cgatgatttt attcaacaaa ccacaaagac attggaacta tatacttact attggggtct
     1261 tgatcaataa taattgggat atcactaaga attttaattc gagttgaact tggacaacct
     1321 ggttcattta ttggtaatga ccaagtttat aacgttattg ttacagctca cgcctttgtt
     1381 ataatttttt ttatagtaat accaatcata attggtggat ttggaaactg gcttattcca
     1441 attatacttg gaactcctga tatagccttt cctcgaataa ataatataag attttgactt
     1501 ttaccaccct ctttaagtct tttattaact tcatccatag tagaaaatgg ggcaggaact
     1561 ggttgaacag tatacccccc cctagcttca aacatatctc actctgggat gtccgttgat
     1621 ctagcaattt ttagcttaca tctagctgga atttcatcca ttttaggttc tatcaacttt
     1681 atcacaacta ttataaatat acgaccaaaa ggaataactc ttgaacgaat cccactattt
     1741 ttatgatcaa ctttaattac aacaatttta ttacttttat cactacctgt tttagcagga
     1801 gctatcacta tacttgtaac agatcgaaat ttcaacacat cttttttcga cccagcaggg
     1861 ggaggagacc ctattttata tcaacattta ttttggtttt ttggtcaccc agaggtatac
     1921 attttaattc ttcccggatt tggaataatc tctcatatta tctgtttcca aacaggaaaa
     1981 cgcgagccgt ttggaaccct aggtataatc tatgcaatgt tagcaattgg tcttttaggt
     2041 tttattgtat gagctcacca tatattcact gttggaatag atgttgatac ccgagcttat
     2101 ttcacagcag ccaccataat tattgccgtt cctacaggaa tcaaaatttt tagttgatta
     2161 gcaacactcc atggaaccta cattcaacat gacacccccc ttctatgatc tttagggttt
     2221 gttttcctat ttacaatcgg aggattaact ggaattattt tagctaactc gtcaattgat
     2281 atcattttac atgatactta ctatgtagta gcacattttc attatgtttt atcaatagga
     2341 gctgtatttg ccattttagg agggattacc cattgattcc caatgttttt tggggtatct
     2401 cttaactcaa taatattaaa aattcacttt ttctctatat ttttaggtgt aaacttaacc
     2461 tttttcccac aacatttttt aggtttggca gggataccac gacgatattc tgattaccct
     2521 gatttttttg gaaaatgaaa cattgtatcc tctatcggat ctttaatttc ttttgtaaga
     2581 gttttaatct tcatttttat tatatgagaa agattatcac acaaacgatt aatccttacc
     2641 acacaattca cccaaacatc aattgaatga caacttaatt atccccctgc tgatcacacc
     2701 tttaaccaaa ttagtatttt aatcaaataa ccccactaat gataacctga acttccattt
     2761 catttccaaa tagaaattcc cccattatag aacaactaat tttcttccat gatcattcaa
     2821 taacagtaat tattcttatc acagtcatta ccatatacat aatttttaat attataaaca
     2881 atttctatag aagacataat ctaatagaag gtcaagaaat tgagattctt tgaactatca
     2941 tcccagcgat aattcttatt tatatcgccc tcccatcttt acgattatta tacttaatag
     3001 aagaagcatt ctttccttcc attactacca aaattattgg acatcaatga tactgatcat
     3061 atgaataccc tgattttaat tttgaattta attcattttt actgccacaa actgaactaa
     3121 acttatctaa ctttcgatta ttagatgttg ataaccgaat aattttacca tttaacacta
     3181 gtttacgttt tctagtcaca tcagaagatg taattcactc atgaactatc ccaactctcg
     3241 gaattaaaat agacgcagtt ccaggacgat taaatcaaat ttcatcaatt gctaatcgtc
     3301 ctggacttta cttcggacaa tgttctgaaa tctgcggtgc caatcacagt tttataccaa
     3361 tttctttaga aatcacatca ttaaaaaact tccttttctg aattaaacag ttttcattga
     3421 atggctgaaa agaaagcact ggtctcttaa accaccttat agtacacgaa tactttcaat
     3481 gaaaaactag ttaaattata acataagatt gtcattctta aattactaaa gtgttttttt
     3541 atacctcaac tttttccaat aaactgaaat ctcttatgtg tattatttat aacaattgtt
     3601 attttatcca tcatactagt atattttaac aaaacaccta aactaaaaac tacattcata
     3661 gaaaaaaata atcttcaaaa aatctgaaaa tgataacaaa tctattttca atttttgatc
     3721 catcctcatc tacttctttt cctataaact gattaagtac tttaataatt ctaattttct
     3781 taccctctat atattgaact atcccatctc gattccaaac cctatgattt ttaatttctt
     3841 ccatacttac aaaagaaata aacaatctct ttttaaaaaa taaaaaaaaa tacattttat
     3901 taataatttc tattttctga ttcattctaa ctaataattt tataggactt tatccttata
     3961 tctttactgc aacaagacac attaacttaa caactatcct aactctacca ttatgaataa
     4021 cctttataac ctttggatga attaatcaaa ccaaccacat atttgcacac ttagttcccc
     4081 ttggaacccc aataatatta tcagtattca tagtaataat tgaaactact agcaatttaa
     4141 ttcgccctct aacactatca atccgcttaa cagccaatat aatctcaggc cacctacttt
     4201 tatgtcttct tagagaaatt atacaaaact atttaagaat caacactctc atccttcctg
     4261 taatagcaac ccttctcaca ctagagatgg ctgttgctat cattcaaaga tatgtattta
     4321 tcattttaat ctcactatac ttaaatgaat taaactaatg ataacacaac catttcacat
     4381 tgtggataaa agtccatgac ctataacagg atcaattgca gcattttcat ctataattgg
     4441 aataattaac cttatacacc ttaataatat aaacatttta tccttaggtt ttactattat
     4501 aattataaca ataattcaat gatgacgaga catttgccgt gaagccactt tccaaggaaa
     4561 tcacacttta attgtagcta aaaatataaa atgaggtata attttattta ttatctctga
     4621 agtattcttt tttatttcat ttttctgagc ctttttccac agaagactat cacctaatat
     4681 tgaaattgga tctcaatgac cacccaaaag aattatccca tttaacccgt ttagaattcc
     4741 acttttaaac acaactattt tactatcctc aggaatttct atcacatgag ctcaccacaa
     4801 tttaattata aagatttatg aagatactac tttggcctta ctaattacaa tccttttagg
     4861 gttaattttc acaatccttc aagggtgaga atacacccaa gctccattca gaatttcaga
     4921 ttcaatctat ggaaccacat ttttcatatc aacaggattc catggccttc atgtaattat
     4981 tggaacatca tttctaagag ttatattagc tcgaatcctg ataaaccaca taacaaataa
     5041 ccaccacgtt ggatttgaag cagcagcttg atactgacat ttcgttgatg tagtctgatt
     5101 attcttatat acatttatct actggtgacc attttgtttt attagtataa aaagtacacc
     5161 taatttccaa ttagaaagtt tttctaaaat aaaacaattc tttatttaac tataattttt
     5221 ttctttacca taataatttt cattttagga aacttaacaa aaaaaaaatt ttttttaaaa
     5281 aaagaaaaaa acaccccatt tgaatgtgga tttgatccct tttctgtctc tcgtaacccc
     5341 ttttcaattc gatttttcat aatttcaatc atttttatta tttttgatat tgaaattatt
     5401 atcatcctcc cattccccat tctatacaat ctcttacaaa taaaaaccat tattataata
     5461 attattattt tcctgattat tttaatagga ttaatttatg aatgaaaaaa tggaatactt
     5521 aaatgattat agaatagtat ttaaaatcca taaaatctaa cttgcactta gaaattgcta
     5581 aagcctattc taagaatgaa gcaattttgc aatcagtttc gacctgaata aatggaaccc
     5641 ccccccattc ttattaatag aagccaaaat agcggctatt cactgttaat gaataaattg
     5701 actaatccta ttaaagctaa aaaccaggct gctaacctga taataatgat actcatttag
     5761 cttttatttt tatagtgtat aaaacacata acattttcag tgttaaatag ccaatgctaa
     5821 aaataacctt aaactaatat cttaatattt tcaatattac atttttatta aactataaga
     5881 tttaaaaatt aagtagtaaa agaacaataa aaaatgtaaa taagctttta aatcttctta
     5941 cctgaattca ctgaaatact aatacaaaca ataatttaac cttaaaaata ccttgaggcc
     6001 caacctcctc cactcaactt ctatcaactt ttgataaatg cccactaata aacataatat
     6061 tcaaaaataa agaaccagaa aaagtagata agaaccacat acttcttaag aaattgttaa
     6121 ctttaatact caatttccca actctatcaa aatacacgac aaaaaaaatt caaataccaa
     6181 ttaataaaat tgcaatatta attatcctta aatttataaa tactaaccct acttcataat
     6241 ttggaaacaa aactcatcta aatacagatc caaacactaa aaccaccaac cctataaaaa
     6301 aaataggaac ctctatccaa tttgaccatc taatataaaa aacaactaac tttccaggct
     6361 cccttcacat aatataatac attacacgaa gagaataaat gcatgtacaa attgttgcaa
     6421 caattattac caaaattaca aagaaattac agtttttttc ataaattttc tctaaaataa
     6481 aatcccttga ataaaatcct ctcaaaaatg gaaccccaaa taaagatata ttagctactc
     6541 taaagcttac tctaactata ggtcttgcat ttctaagccc cccaaaaaaa cgaatgtctt
     6601 gaattcccaa cgaagaatga attataaatc ccgcacacaa aaaaagtatc gccttaaaca
     6661 ccgcatgaac taataaatgg aaaaaagcta aatcttcttg acctaaagaa agagctgtta
     6721 ttattaaacc aagctggctt aacgttgata aagcaatgat tttttttaaa tctgtctcca
     6781 aaatagctct caccccagcc attaaagacg ttactaaaga aatatataat aaaaatttag
     6841 aaaacatttc aatctgaaaa agaagactta atcgaatcaa caaatatacc ccagctgtaa
     6901 ccaaagtaga agaatgcacc aaagcagaaa ctggagtggg agcagccatt gccattggca
     6961 atcaagcaga aaaaggaatc tgtgctcttt ttgttatacc aacaaaaatt attataaatc
     7021 ccaccaacgc aaaaaattca ttttgtttat aaaaatccaa aaccccaaaa ttcaacatat
     7081 ataccaaaga aagcaaaatt attacatctc caatccgatt tcttaaaaca gttattatcc
     7141 cagctctatt agaattataa ttttgataaa aaattacaag aacatacgaa acaaaaccca
     7201 aaccatccca acccaccaaa atcattatta aattaggact tacaatcata atcaatatag
     7261 atccaataaa tattaaaaca ccatagcaaa aataaatttt taacttatct tcctttatat
     7321 aatcatttct ataaataact actaccccag aaattaacaa aacaatacta caaaatatca
     7381 ctcttattca atcaaaaaga aaaaaaaatt taaattcaaa atttccagaa gaaaacaaat
     7441 tatactcaac aaccacaacc cttaaactta ataaaaaatc aaaaccctta attaaaaaac
     7501 acaatctaat tgccaccaat aacaaacctc actgaaaaaa aattacctaa tgcaaaactt
     7561 ctttaaatcc acaatttaat atttttatta taaactaatt aagtaaaatc actctaaaaa
     7621 aaactctacc ctaaaaattc aaaataccaa aggaatcaaa tggaaaaata ttaacaacaa
     7681 ctcccgtaaa tccatcatct tcacagcaag caaaaaccaa cccctcccat gattgatata
     7741 tctatatata tataaagaat aaccagctgt taaaaaggaa attaaaccta caggaataat
     7801 aactaaaaat cttcacttta ttattctacc aattagaaaa atctccccac ctaaattcat
     7861 tgaaggagga gccgccatat taataactct aaataaaaac caccataaag aaaaaaaagg
     7921 aaaaattaca ccaattcctt ttaacaaaac tattctccga gtaaaaacac gctcataaaa
     7981 aaaatttgca agacaaaaca agcccgaaga acataaacca tgccccaaca ttatcaataa
     8041 atttccccaa aaaccccaat tagatattct taaaatcccc cccaaagata ttcctatatg
     8101 acacacagat gaataggcaa ttaaaccctt tacatctact tgacacaaac aaaccaatct
     8161 aatcattact cccccaagaa gagcaactct tataaaaaaa taactaaacc ttaaaatttc
     8221 ctgtaaaaaa aagaaaacca atcgaaccaa cccataaaca cctaatttta gtaaaaccgc
     8281 tgccaaaatt atagaacctg acacaggtgc ctcaacatgc gcctttggta atcaaatatg
     8341 aaacatgtac attggcatct taaccaaaaa ccccatcacc cctattaata tcaacacaaa
     8401 ccctatatta aattctattc agtaaatata caccaaacta aaatttttta taaataaaat
     8461 aaatactaac aaagggaaag acccaaataa agtgtaaaat aatatataaa gacctgcctg
     8521 tagtcgttca ggttgcgtac cccaacctat aataatcatt acaattggaa acaatacact
     8581 ttcaaaacat aaataaaaaa aaaacaaatt atttactgaa aaacacaaca ataaaaatac
     8641 caccatcatg aaaatataaa acttaaatat ctgtcctgaa aaaatattta aatttatact
     8701 tgctaacaat attaacattc taactcacat tcttaattct attattataa aacccaataa
     8761 atcaatactt aaaaaatttc caacatacat caaccctacc atacctcatt ctatccttat
     8821 aactatccat atagttaaaa acattaatac cacaattatc tctatcatag aaaaaaccca
     8881 aaaaaaactc aataatccaa ccaaaattat caacaactct aacatcttaa tagattcatc
     8941 attcgaatct tatctcttcc ataaaaataa actcttaaca ctaaaactct caatcccatc
     9001 ccagcctcac aaaccaccac aattataaaa ataattaaaa ctaaaaaaaa ctttctaatt
     9061 ccacaaataa taaaaacatt aactattaca cctaaataca taaactctaa tcttaacata
     9121 attaataaaa tatgctttcg atttattaat aatctaaaac ttcccgaaaa aaacaaaaat
     9181 attctaacca aaaacattag ttactataat agtttaaaaa aaaacaaagg ttttgtaaac
     9241 cttaattgat tttcttatag tttcagaaaa gactcctcat cctaaatctc caaaatttat
     9301 ataattttta tactattttc tgaaataaaa ctattaataa tagcttcaat ttgatttatc
     9361 gcctcaactc acccaatctc cataatctta atcctaattt tttctaccct tcttataaac
     9421 ttttgtatct acacacaact taaaaacacc tgatttccct taatagttac tcttctaatt
     9481 cttgggggga tattaacaat ctttctatat attactagtt taacacctaa taaaaaattc
     9541 tacataaaaa aacttccaat cctattaaga ataacactac ttttaattaa aactaaaacc
     9601 aacctttata taagttttca tcaaaatcaa atttctagaa tattttcaaa ttctttagaa
     9661 tcccttatta ttatcataat aatctaccta cttataacac tagttgctat cataataata
     9721 atcaaagcat ctatagcccc aataaaaacc actagctaat gacaattcga aaaaaaaata
     9781 tttttaaaat tatcaacaac accttaattg acctcccaac accttcaaat atttcatata
     9841 tatgaaatat aggatcgctt ttattttcat gtttgataat tcaaattatt accggaattt
     9901 ttctatcaat acacttttct agtgatatca caacagcctt ttcaagaatc tctcacatta
     9961 tacgagatgt aaattctgga tgaataatcc gaacaaccca cgcaaacact gcatcatttt
    10021 tttttattat tctttacacc catatcgcac gaggattatt ctattcctct tttaatttaa
    10081 aaggaccttg actatctgga atcataatca ttttcaccct aatagcaact gcattcttag
    10141 gatatgtcct accatgagga caaatatcat tctgaggagc aacagtaatt acaaatcttt
    10201 tatcagccat cccctatata ggaacatcga ttacccattg aatttgaggt ggcttttcag
    10261 ttgataaccc aaccttaaca cgatttttca cacttcattt tttatttccc ttcattttaa
    10321 caatattaat tattattcat atctcctctc ttcatgaaac tggttcatca aacccactag
    10381 gtcttcctaa caacattgat aaaatcccat ttcacccata ctttacatta aaagatattt
    10441 taggactatt tacaatatta gccattctat ttacaattgt tataatttac ccttttatat
    10501 tctcagattc tgaaaacttt cttgaagcca atccattaat cacaccccca catattcaac
    10561 cagaatgata ctttttattt gcttatgcaa tcctacgctc aattcctaat aaacttgggg
    10621 gtgtgatagc actatttcta tccattgcca tcttagctct ccttcccttt tccgtaaaaa
    10681 ctaaatttaa aacctcatcc atatatccca taaaaaaaat tatattttgg atcttcatta
    10741 acacatttgt actcctcaca tttattggcg catgcccagt agaagctcca tttgttataa
    10801 taggacaaat tttaacaata ttttattttc tttttttcat tttaaaattt ctaatgtaga
    10861 cattttaact atttaagtat atattttgaa aatataaaaa agaattcatc taaatgtctt
    10921 tctaaaaatg acacaaacaa aataataaaa cataaaccta atcattataa aaatataata
    10981 aaaaaatatt ctacacggca aaacaacctt tcatgccacc atcattaaaa aatcgtaccg
    11041 aaaacgaact aaagttcctc gaatcaataa atacaaatac ataaatatta acaacaataa
    11101 acttatatat cccaacccac caaaaaatat aatacatctc agtattctta taaaaataat
    11161 atttccatac tcagaaataa ataacaacgc aaacccatac gatccatact caacattaaa
    11221 acctgatacc aactctgact ccccctcaca taaatcaaaa ggagatcgat taacctcagc
    11281 aaatctagaa attattcata aaaaaaacaa cccagtcatt cctcagacta ttcaaaactt
    11341 ttcctgaaat tcactaacaa ccataatatt atatctccca ctaaaataaa taattcctat
    11401 taaaacaaaa gacattccta cttcataaga aataacctga gctaacccac gaaatgatcc
    11461 taataaccca tattttgagt ttgaggctca accccccccc aaaattacat aaaccccaag
    11521 acttgataca cacaaaaaat aaattaaacc atactcaatc tccacttgat tcttacctca
    11581 gtaatataaa attcaaccta ttattattaa aattaaagaa attacagaaa tccatatata
    11641 tatataaata ttcataaatt ttataaaatt tatttcttta caaaataact ttactgcatc
    11701 agcaaaaggt tgaaacattc caataatccc aaccctatta ggcccttttc gaagatgaat
    11761 gtaccccaat accttccgtt caagcaaagt aaaaaaagca actcttacca atactatcaa
    11821 caacaaaata aaatcacaaa gcaacatcac tattaaagga attctcatta aggaagctta
    11881 aattccttgc atttatctgc cactttaaca tcttattgac tggtaaacca tcttcaaatt
    11941 ctaaatttga cacaattaat ctgccaagcc aataactaac attgcaacta ataaacctta
    12001 acaaaaaatt ttcagttctc cattcctttc gtactataaa aacttatatc ataatttaga
    12061 tagaaaccaa cctgttacgc cggtctgaac tcagatcatg taggaattta aaggttgagc
    12121 aaacctcctt ttataacttc ttcactaata aaggtatcct aatccaacat cgaggtcgca
    12181 atctacttta tctatatgaa ctatccaaag taataacgct gttatcccta gagtatttta
    12241 tttaatatat caataatatt gggtccaata tcacatcttt aaagtttcta aaaatttaaa
    12301 aatcgcccca attaattaaa aacttatcta aaattttttt aaaaaagcct gaaaaaaaag
    12361 ctttttaaaa aaattcatag ggtcttcttg tcctaaaatt tcataaaaac tttttcgttt
    12421 ttaaattaac ttcaatttta aataaaaaaa aagcctattt ttgttaaacc attctcttag
    12481 cactcaatta aagtcttatt tcaatacctt cgtatagtca taataccaca gcaatttaat
    12541 acaatcattg agcaggttct acatcttata aacccaagat acaatgtttt tgataaacat
    12601 tccaaaaaac tatttgccga gttctttttt acttttaaac ttcccgtcaa taaatttaac
    12661 tttaataaag ctatttaatt atactaatta taacattaat ccttacaagt aaaaattttt
    12721 tgaaaaatat aaaattttta taaaaatcac aaataaaatt ttttattaca aaaaaagtaa
    12781 attttaaacc ttcactaata tcctaaaatt catataaaaa taatttccta gcttgtccca
    12841 gaaaataaaa cctatgaatt tattcaataa cacaactcat aaaaaaatat ctaattttca
    12901 aaatttaacc agatatacaa tcttacgaat aaaatttcat ttctataaaa aaattatctt
    12961 aatctttaaa atgattaaaa ctatttttta tagctcaaga tttttcggga tatcaaaaac
    13021 ttttaattta ttagctaaac cctaatacaa aaggtacaaa attttttact ttcaaaaaaa
    13081 ccttaaaaat tccttcacag tactattcac tattgtttac caaaatatct tttcaattac
    13141 aaatttaaaa tgcctaatta atttaaaaaa caatttaatt tttttttaga atggcataaa
    13201 gctttttttc tttgtaaaag aaatatcaaa tgattacaat ccaaaaaaca ccttccggta
    13261 cttttacttt gttacgactt atctcatcac tgagagtgac gggcgatatg tgcatatttt
    13321 agagctaaat tcaactaaac attataattc aaatttactt ttaaatccta aaccctattt
    13381 tcaaaaactc atatataaat aaaagtaatt tatttcaacc ttaaattttt gctgcatttt
    13441 gacctaacat tcttacaaaa tataattcta attattaatt aatcaacatt attctatgat
    13501 agcgatatac aaactgctta accaatccaa gtaagatccc tgagctttat ccattaaaga
    13561 ataaattcct ctaaatagct taaaataccg ccataatctt tagatttcaa aacttaaaaa
    13621 atactaccaa cttaaagttc ttgaataata gggtatctaa tcctaattta aaccaaaatt
    13681 catttaaaac aaacttataa atttaaacac taatttcacc tacatgtaaa aacttaccaa
    13741 aaaattttat tattattata ataatacttt ctctcagcct gtgtaaccgc ggcggctggc
    13801 acagcttcgc tgagataatt ttaaacctat ctttgaatta caaactaaat aattatatct
    13861 tctatataat ttcgtttact taataacata aagagcttaa ataacaaata ttatttacta
    13921 tattaatact ttctcttctc tctatagttt tttaaaattt tactatagag agaagagata
    13981 attctaaaaa agcattcccg ttgttaactt taatatatat atattgtata tatgataagt
    14041 tttaatgctt acacaggtaa gcatgaaatt tgttttaatt tttgttcttg cagggattta
    14101 ttttccattc ttctgcaatt agacagcgga gcataaatga aattcaagca aagagcttgc
    14161 tttgcaattc aggcctacaa tcccacaatt agatgagatt tgtgtctgcg tgctcccaat
    14221 tggaaataaa tgtaataata ttttaaaaaa caaaaattaa caaacttatc aaataaaatg
    14281 cctgaaaaag gagtattctg atagaataat ttatgtataa ccagtacttt tattaatttt
    14341 aatgaaaatg attcatttct tttaaactca aaatttaatg tgccatacac caaaaatt
//

LOCUS       NC_005963              14740 bp    DNA     circular INV 20-JUL-2004
DEFINITION  Amblyomma triguttatum mitochondrion, complete genome.
ACCESSION   NC_005963
VERSION     NC_005963.1  GI:49619212
PROJECT     GenomeProject:12404
KEYWORDS    .
SOURCE      mitochondrion Amblyomma triguttatum (ornate kangaroo tick)
  ORGANISM  Amblyomma triguttatum
            Eukaryota; Metazoa; Arthropoda; Chelicerata; Arachnida; Acari;
            Parasitiformes; Ixodida; Ixodoidea; Ixodidae; Amblyomma.
REFERENCE   1  (bases 1 to 14740)
  AUTHORS   Fukunaga,M.
  TITLE     Organization of mitochondrial genome for amblyomma tick
  JOURNAL   Unpublished
REFERENCE   2  (bases 1 to 14740)
  AUTHORS   Fukunaga,M.
  TITLE     Direct Submission
  JOURNAL   Submitted (26-JUN-2003) Faculty of Pharmacy and Pharmaceutical
            Sciences, Fukuyama University, Higashimura Sanzo 98, Fukuyama
            729-0292, Japan
COMMENT     REVIEWED REFSEQ: This record has been curated by NCBI staff. The
            reference sequence was derived from AB113317.
FEATURES             Location/Qualifiers
     source          1..14740
                     /organism="Amblyomma triguttatum"
                     /organelle="mitochondrion"
                     /mol_type="genomic DNA"
                     /isolate="SB1"
                     /db_xref="taxon:65637"
                     /sex="male"
     tRNA            1..62
                     /product="tRNA-Met"
                     /anticodon=(pos:31..33,aa:Met)
     gene            64..1029
                     /gene="ND2"
                     /db_xref="GeneID:2866202"
     CDS             64..1029
                     /gene="ND2"
                     /codon_start=1
                     /transl_table=5
                     /product="NADH dehydrogenase subunit 2"
                     /protein_id="YP_044778.1"
                     /db_xref="GI:49619213"
                     /db_xref="GeneID:2866202"
                     /translation="MNFNILMKWLILMTIMISMSVNSWFIFWMMMEMNLMFFIPILNK
                     QKMTNSNSMITYFVIQSFSSTIFIMMAILNFITYFYMFKILMIISIMIKLAIIPFHFW
                     LISISEMIEFNSLFFILSLQKFIPLFILSKFNSQFMIMFALASAILGSLSAMNSKMLK
                     KMLIFSSISHQGWMIMLIMMKSNFWISYLLIYSIMIYKVTSLMKMFKFNYISEFFNYN
                     KNSLSKISLIMMMMSLSGMPPFMGFTLKIISIIILLTYFNFSIIILILSSMLNIYFYL
                     NSIQSFFLLNLIKFKKMIMKTYMFKNMILNFNIFMIIFLFNLMIF"
     tRNA            1031..1089
                     /product="tRNA-Trp"
                     /anticodon=(pos:1060..1062,aa:Trp)
     tRNA            complement(1090..1151)
                     /product="tRNA-Tyr"
                     /anticodon=(pos:complement(1119..1121),aa:Tyr)
     gene            1160..2683
                     /gene="COX1"
                     /db_xref="GeneID:2866206"
     CDS             1160..2683
                     /gene="COX1"
                     /codon_start=1
                     /transl_table=5
                     /product="cytochrome c oxidase subunit I"
                     /protein_id="YP_044779.1"
                     /db_xref="GI:49619214"
                     /db_xref="GeneID:2866206"
                     /translation="MFSTNHKDIGTMYLIFGSWAGMVGLSMSLLIRMELGQPGSLIGN
                     DQIYNVIVTAHAFIMIFFMVMPIMIGGFGNWLIPIMLGAPDMAFPRMNNMSFWLLPPS
                     LCLLINSSLIESGTGTGWTVYPPLSSNLSHYGPSVDMAIFSLHLAGASSILGSINFIT
                     TIINMRSMGMTLERMPLFVWSVFITTILLLLSLPVLAGAITMLLTDRNFNTSFFDPSG
                     GGDPILYQHLFWFFGHPEVYILILPGFGMISHMICFHTGKKEPFGNLGMIYAMLAIGL
                     LGFIVWAHHMFTVGMDVDTRAYFTSATMIIAIPTGIKIFSWLATLHGTKIKFNAQIMW
                     SLGFIFLFTMGGLTGIMLANSSIDIILHDTYYVVAHFHYVLSMGAVFAIMGAIIHWFP
                     LMFGMNFNSITTKSQFILTFIGVNLTFFPQHFLGLSGMPRRYSDYPDFFYSWNLLSSI
                     GSIISLMGVILMIIIIWTSIIEKKIIMSSLSNTASIEWMMNFPPSEHTFNQNNIIIK"
     gene            2688..3361
                     /gene="COX2"
                     /db_xref="GeneID:2866199"
     CDS             2688..3361
                     /gene="COX2"
                     /note="TAA stop codon is completed by the addition of 3' A
                     residues to the mRNA"
                     /codon_start=1
                     /transl_except=(pos:3360..3361,aa:TERM)
                     /transl_table=5
                     /product="cytochrome c oxidase subunit II"
                     /protein_id="YP_044780.1"
                     /db_xref="GI:49619215"
                     /db_xref="GeneID:2866199"
                     /translation="MMTWSQLSFSDMNSPIMEQMVFFHDHSMMIIISIVFITMYMILN
                     IMLNSLTSRSLTEGQEIEIIWTIIPAVTLIFIALPSLHLLYLTDEIFNTQTSIKIIGH
                     QWYWSYEYSDFNKEFDSFIIPEQDLNLNSFRLLETDNNLLIPFNTMIKMLITSADVIH
                     SWTIPSLGMKMDAIPGRLNQTFSIANRPGMFFGQCSEICGANHSFMPISLEVTSLNNF
                     INFIYS"
     tRNA            3362..3426
                     /product="tRNA-Lys"
                     /anticodon=(pos:3393..3395,aa:Lys)
     tRNA            3427..3488
                     /product="tRNA-Asp"
                     /anticodon=(pos:3458..3460,aa:Asp)
     gene            3489..3653
                     /gene="ATP8"
                     /db_xref="GeneID:2866205"
     CDS             3489..3653
                     /gene="ATP8"
                     /codon_start=1
                     /transl_table=5
                     /product="ATP synthase F0 subunit 8"
                     /protein_id="YP_044781.1"
                     /db_xref="GI:49619216"
                     /db_xref="GeneID:2866205"
                     /translation="MPQLFPMNWLLLTNLLLLFITLILINTYFIKFYKIKNNFKSGKN
                     YDFRKMSFKW"
     gene            3647..4309
                     /gene="ATP6"
                     /db_xref="GeneID:2866196"
     CDS             3647..4309
                     /gene="ATP6"
                     /codon_start=1
                     /transl_table=5
                     /product="ATP synthase F0 subunit 6"
                     /protein_id="YP_044782.1"
                     /db_xref="GI:49619217"
                     /db_xref="GeneID:2866196"
                     /translation="MMNNLFSIFDPATSSMMSMNWCSLIMWIFIIPYMFWTTPSLFLI
                     SWKILFKKFFQEIKNNMISFKYKNIIIITSIFQIILFSNFFGLFPFVFTSSSHLVFSM
                     YCSFPFWITFIIFSIFNKLNKLFSHLVPLGSPIVLSFFMVFIETVSNVIRPITLSVRL
                     TANMISGHLLIHLLSSMMMSINFFFFVFLIMMILLILETAVAIIQSIVFVTLISLYLN
                     EV"
     gene            4314..5091
                     /gene="COX3"
                     /db_xref="GeneID:2866200"
     CDS             4314..5091
                     /gene="COX3"
                     /note="TAA stop codon is completed by the addition of 3' A
                     residues to the mRNA"
                     /codon_start=1
                     /transl_except=(pos:5091,aa:TERM)
                     /transl_table=5
                     /product="cytochrome c oxidase subunit III"
                     /protein_id="YP_044783.1"
                     /db_xref="GI:49619218"
                     /db_xref="GeneID:2866200"
                     /translation="MMFNPFHLVEKSPWPITSSISAFSLTLGFVNYFNYFNMNLVLIS
                     MCLLILSSFQWWRDISREASLQGHHTYFVLKGLKMGMLLFILSEVFFFISFFWAFFHS
                     SLSPSIEIGSQWPPLNISLFNPFEIPLLNSMILISSGISVTWTHHSIMNGNYNTSLMS
                     LVITVLLGFLFTFFQMFEYYQAQFSITDSIFGSSFFLTTGFHGIHVIIGTTFLLVSLF
                     RIKNNMISKNHFFGFEASAWYWHFVDVVWLFLFTFMYWWVY"
     tRNA            5092..5153
                     /product="tRNA-Gly"
                     /anticodon=(pos:5123..5125,aa:Gly)
     gene            5154..5493
                     /gene="ND3"
                     /db_xref="GeneID:2866204"
     CDS             5154..5493
                     /gene="ND3"
                     /note="TAA stop codon is completed by the addition of 3' A
                     residues to the mRNA"
                     /codon_start=1
                     /transl_except=(pos:5493,aa:TERM)
                     /transl_table=5
                     /product="NADH dehydrogenase subunit 3"
                     /protein_id="YP_044784.1"
                     /db_xref="GI:49619219"
                     /db_xref="GeneID:2866204"
                     /translation="MFVFLVVILMILTLIFLIFKFLEFHNYLSKEKLSPFECGFDPFT
                     LSRVPFSLKFFFIGIVFLVFDIEIVIVTPFPLLLKSKNLIFVLFFILINFIIILGLLM
                     EWKKGMIEWIK"
     tRNA            5494..5556
                     /product="tRNA-Ala"
                     /anticodon=(pos:5526..5528,aa:Ala)
     tRNA            5571..5633
                     /product="tRNA-Arg"
                     /anticodon=(pos:5602..5604,aa:Arg)
     tRNA            5633..5693
                     /product="tRNA-Asn"
                     /anticodon=(pos:5663..5665,aa:Asn)
     tRNA            5692..5747
                     /product="tRNA-Ser"
                     /note="codons recognized: AGN"
                     /anticodon=(pos:5713..5715,aa:Ser)
     gene            complement(5748..6749)
                     /gene="ND1"
                     /db_xref="GeneID:2866198"
     CDS             complement(5748..6749)
                     /gene="ND1"
                     /codon_start=1
                     /transl_table=5
                     /product="NADH dehydrogenase subunit 1"
                     /protein_id="YP_044785.1"
                     /db_xref="GI:49619220"
                     /db_xref="GeneID:2866198"
                     /translation="MMNLIMFLFLIIMILLSIAFFTLLERKIMGYSQIRKGPNKTSIS
                     GILQPISDAFKLFSKEMNFMFYMNMIIYMISPILSISMMLLMWMIFFFKNGTMMMNLT
                     LIFFLCISSMSSYSILMGGWASNSKYSLIGAYRGFAQIISYEVSMAMLLIGLSMFCES
                     FSINNFILIQENFQFVFPFLVIFVMWMIILLAESNRTPFDFSEGESELVSGFNIEYGS
                     WLFALIFMSEYGMMIVMSMLTSYMFFSMLLINNFITLMIMSFFIIIRSTFARFRYDKL
                     MMMAWKTLLPMIIFFLFVSMFMFQMILHFFCINFWNLNPKSNCNNENVSCFKFTLFK"
     tRNA            5750..5816
                     /product="tRNA-Glu"
                     /anticodon=(pos:5784..5786,aa:Glu)
     tRNA            complement(6750..6811)
                     /product="tRNA-Leu"
                     /note="codons recognized: UUR"
                     /anticodon=(pos:complement(6781..6783),aa:Leu)
     rRNA            complement(6812..8010)
                     /product="l-rRNA"
                     /inference="non-experimental evidence, no additional
                     details recorded"
     tRNA            complement(8011..8073)
                     /product="tRNA-Val"
                     /anticodon=(pos:complement(8042..8044),aa:Val)
     rRNA            complement(8074..8766)
                     /product="s-rRNA"
                     /inference="non-experimental evidence, no additional
                     details recorded"
     D-loop          8767..9073
     tRNA            9074..9140
                     /product="tRNA-Ile"
                     /anticodon=(pos:9105..9107,aa:Ile)
     tRNA            complement(9144..9210)
                     /product="tRNA-Glu"
                     /anticodon=(pos:complement(9179..9181),aa:Glu)
     tRNA            complement(9220..9280)
                     /product="tRNA-Phe"
                     /anticodon=(pos:complement(9247..9249),aa:Phe)
     gene            complement(9281..10935)
                     /gene="ND5"
                     /db_xref="GeneID:2866201"
     CDS             complement(9281..10935)
                     /gene="ND5"
                     /note="TAA stop codon is completed by the addition of 3' A
                     residues to the mRNA"
                     /codon_start=1
                     /transl_except=(pos:complement(9281..9282),aa:TERM)
                     /transl_table=5
                     /product="NADH dehydrogenase subunit 5"
                     /protein_id="YP_044786.1"
                     /db_xref="GI:49619221"
                     /db_xref="GeneID:2866201"
                     /translation="MYLNWSIMLMFMVFIFSFVYIFSFYMNSIYIMEYYFNSIQNMDF
                     KFYFLFDWMSILFSITVLMISSMVIMYSKSYMNEDKNKISFCFIVLLFVSSMIILILM
                     PNMFMIILGWDGLGLVSYCLVIYYQSINSYNSGMMTIISNRVGDVMIILSLIFFVNFG
                     SFDLISLNKIELICGVMILIAAFTKSAQIPFSAWLPAAMAAPTPVSSLVHSSTLVTAG
                     VYLLMRFNFLFKMNFYCLILIKISLMTMMMAGISAFFETDFKKIIAFSTLSQLSMMMI
                     TISLGSMELAFFHLIMHAFFKSLLFLCAGLVIHSFFGIQDIRMLGNFFKLSPFISTSM
                     IISLFSLMGFPFIGGFYSKDLIVEFFFFKINNIILFMIFILGILSTFLYCLRMAYMML
                     FKGIKNLILIKFNFDFFMKFSIFVLCFFVLISGNFMFWLISSNLSAFFISKISKIWTL
                     FMMMILIYFLFIKNTYFITKFVKIDFFYKIWNLSFLTSFVFLKKNNKLLYSSISDWTW
                     MEILGTKTLYTFSLNFLNFNYWIEAKNLNKILLVILGTILIIF"
     tRNA            complement(10936..10997)
                     /product="tRNA-His"
                     /anticodon=(pos:complement(10963..10965),aa:His)
     gene            complement(10998..12325)
                     /gene="ND4"
                     /db_xref="GeneID:2866197"
     CDS             complement(10998..12325)
                     /gene="ND4"
                     /note="TAA stop codon is completed by the addition of 3' A
                     residues to the mRNA"
                     /codon_start=1
                     /transl_except=(pos:complement(10998..10999),aa:TERM)
                     /transl_table=5
                     /product="NADH dehydrogenase subunit 4"
                     /protein_id="YP_044787.1"
                     /db_xref="GI:49619222"
                     /db_xref="GeneID:2866197"
                     /translation="MLNLIFSSVLILCLIFYFNSFEIMIMLLFTSLVFFIKILMNPSY
                     STMEFMEMDLMSEIMILLSIWITFLMLLSSFANKIYMNKFFLFYVMAMLFLLEMCFTM
                     VNLMMFYFFFESSLFPMIMIIFGWGNQPERIQAGYYMLMYTIFGSFPMFIMIINYFTK
                     NFSLLYIYMMWLENLMLGMIFSFLMLGFLVKIPMFFFHLWLPKAHVEAPIAGSMILAG
                     ILLKLGIYGIFRFKNMILCNLMIFSEIIMVISVWGSVMISMYCLFQVDIKSLIAYSSV
                     CHMGMVLGGSLTFSIFGSMGSLLLMTGHGLISSGMFCLANILYERTYTRSMLMLKGIM
                     KVFPSLTLWWFLFSIANMSAPMTLNILGEFFLSLSMLKYSIFFFFPLMLIIFLSACYS
                     MYLYGYLNHGNGWVMWSMKLISMREYNIMFLHLFLMIFWFLKFYLFCKWV"
     gene            complement(12319..12594)
                     /gene="ND4L"
                     /db_xref="GeneID:2866208"
     CDS             complement(12319..12594)
                     /gene="ND4L"
                     /codon_start=1
                     /transl_table=5
                     /product="NADH dehydrogenase subunit 4L"
                     /protein_id="YP_044788.1"
                     /db_xref="GI:49619223"
                     /db_xref="GeneID:2866208"
                     /translation="MLMLSNFMYIIGILSLFLNRFHLLMILMSIEFMYMSLIILVLVM
                     FSSLNFLNIFVFLVVIVCEAALGLSLLVLLNYFYGNEMLNSFNLIKC"
     tRNA            12597..12661
                     /product="tRNA-Thr"
                     /anticodon=(pos:12630..12632,aa:Thr)
     tRNA            complement(12662..12726)
                     /product="tRNA-Pro"
                     /anticodon=(pos:complement(12691..12693),aa:Pro)
     gene            12731..13159
                     /gene="ND6"
                     /db_xref="GeneID:2866203"
     CDS             12731..13159
                     /gene="ND6"
                     /codon_start=1
                     /transl_table=5
                     /product="NADH dehydrogenase subunit 6"
                     /protein_id="YP_044789.1"
                     /db_xref="GI:49619224"
                     /db_xref="GeneID:2866203"
                     /translation="MKLILIMAIFLICFNHPMTMLISVILLTLFMSLIFYLNSCNSLF
                     SLILVLLILGGMLMIFLYMVSLCPNMKMNFKKKLGIFIIFPILMEINYIYHKFSFQEL
                     TKIFFFMFSNIIIMMMIYLLVTLMVVMKNLNWINTPMKMT"
     gene            13164..14239
                     /gene="CYTB"
                     /db_xref="GeneID:2866207"
     CDS             13164..14239
                     /gene="CYTB"
                     /note="TAA stop codon is completed by the addition of 3' A
                     residues to the mRNA"
                     /codon_start=1
                     /transl_except=(pos:14238..14239,aa:TERM)
                     /transl_table=5
                     /product="cytochrome b"
                     /protein_id="YP_044790.1"
                     /db_xref="GI:49619225"
                     /db_xref="GeneID:2866207"
                     /translation="MLKMLNPFINLPSPSNISYMWNFGSLLGVCLMTQIISGLFLAMN
                     FSSDITTAFNMISHIQRDVENGWLIRSIHANGASLFFIFIYIHIGRGIYYSSFHFIKV
                     WLSGLMIIFILMATAFLGYILPWGQMSFWGATVITNLISAIPYIGQTITFWIWGGFSV
                     DNNTLIRFFSFHFIFPFILLMFSMIHIILIHEKGSSNPLGTPLNIDKISFHPYFTIKD
                     ILGILTTFSIFSFTVFLFPYSLMDAENFNMANPMITPPHIQPEWYFLFAYAILRSIPN
                     KLGGVIALIMSIVIIITLSFSMKNKLLSSYFKISNKILFWTLINMFILLTFLGAKPIE
                     YPYEIVSKLITLIYFLIFLIFPLI"
     tRNA            14240..14304
                     /product="tRNA-Ser"
                     /note="codons recognized: UCN"
                     /anticodon=(pos:14270..14272,aa:Ser)
     tRNA            complement(14307..14371)
                     /product="tRNA-Leu"
                     /note="codons recognized: CUN"
                     /anticodon=(pos:complement(14340..14342),aa:Leu)
     D-loop          14372..14678
     tRNA            14679..14737
                     /product="tRNA-Cys"
                     /anticodon=(pos:14704..14706,aa:Cys)
ORIGIN      
        1 ataaagtaag ctaatttaag ctagtgggtt cataccccaa aaatgagtaa aactccttta
       61 ttaataaatt tcaatatttt aataaaatga cttattttaa taacaattat aatttctata
      121 tcagttaatt cttgatttat tttttgaata ataatagaaa taaatcttat attttttatt
      181 cctattttaa acaaacaaaa aataacaaac tctaactcta taattaccta ttttgttatt
      241 caatcattct cgtccacaat tttcattata atagctattc tcaactttat cacatatttt
      301 tatatattta aaatcttaat aattatttca attataatca aattagctat tattccattt
      361 catttttggc taatttcaat tagagaaata attgagttta attcattatt ttttatttta
      421 tcattacaaa aatttattcc tttatttatt ttatctaaat ttaattccca gtttataatt
      481 atatttgctt tagcttccgc tattttaggc tcactttctg ctataaattc aaaaatattg
      541 aaaaaaatat taattttttc atctatttcc caccaaggat gaataattat attaattata
      601 ataaaaagaa atttttgaat ttcatattta ctaatttact caattataat ttataaagtt
      661 acctctttaa taaaaatatt taaatttaat tacatttctg aattctttaa ttataataaa
      721 aattctttaa gtaaaatttc attaattatg ataataatat cattaagagg tatgcctcct
      781 tttataggat ttacattaaa aattatttca attattattt tactaactta ttttaatttt
      841 tcaattatta ttttaatttt atcttctata cttaatattt atttttatct aaattcaatt
      901 caatcttttt ttctcctaaa tttaattaaa tttaaaaaaa taattataaa aacttatata
      961 tttaaaaaca taattttaaa ttttaacatt tttataatta tttttttatt taatttaata
     1021 attttttaaa agattttaag ttaaataaac tatttgcctt caaagcaaaa aatattttaa
     1081 ataaatctta gcaaaaggaa aatatccata aataaattta caatttatca cctaaaattc
     1141 ggccatttta ccgcgatgaa tattctccac taatcataaa gacattggga caatatattt
     1201 aatttttgga agatgagcag gaatagttgg gttgtctata agacttttaa ttcgcataga
     1261 attaggtcaa ccaggctcct taattgggaa tgaccaaatt tacaatgtaa ttgtaacagc
     1321 ccatgcattt attataattt tttttatggt tatacctatt ataattgggg gatttggaaa
     1381 ttgactaatt cctattatat taggtgctcc tgatatagca tttcctcgca taaacaatat
     1441 aagattttgg ttactcccgc cctcattatg tttactaatc aattcttcat tgattgaatc
     1501 gggaacaggt acaggatgaa cagtttatcc ccccctatct tccaatcttt ctcattacgg
     1561 gccttcagtt gacatagcta ttttttcttt acatctagca ggagcatctt ctattttagg
     1621 atcaattaat tttattacta ctattattaa catacgttct ataggaataa ctttagagcg
     1681 aatacctctt tttgtatgat cagtttttat tacaactatt cttcttcttt tatcactacc
     1741 agtattagca ggggcaatta ctatattact tacagatcga aattttaata cttcattttt
     1801 tgacccctct ggaggaggtg accctatttt atatcaacat ttattttgat tttttggcca
     1861 tcctgaagta tacattttaa ttttaccagg atttggtata atctctcata taatttgttt
     1921 tcataccggg aaaaaagaac cctttggtaa tttaggaata atttatgcaa tattagcaat
     1981 tgggctttta ggcttcattg tatgggctca tcatatattt acagtaggaa tagatgtaga
     2041 tacacgtgct tatttcacct cagccacaat aattattgca attcctacag gtattaaaat
     2101 tttcagttga ttagctacac ttcatggtac aaaaatcaaa tttaatgctc aaattatatg
     2161 aagtcttgga tttattttct tatttacaat agggggatta actggtatta tacttgctaa
     2221 ttcatctatt gacatcattc ttcacgacac atattatgta gtagctcatt tccattatgt
     2281 tctttctata ggtgctgtat ttgctattat aggcgctatt attcattgat ttcctttaat
     2341 atttggaata aattttaatt cgattacaac aaaaagacaa tttattttaa cttttattgg
     2401 agtaaactta accttttttc ctcaacattt tctaggtcta aggggaatgc cccgacgata
     2461 ttcagattat cctgactttt tttactcatg aaatctccta tcatcaattg ggtcaattat
     2521 ctctctaata ggagttattt taataattat tattatttga acatcaatta ttgaaaagaa
     2581 aattattata tcatctctct ctaatacagc ttcaattgaa tgaataataa atttcccccc
     2641 ttcagaacac acttttaatc aaaataacat tattattaaa taaacctatg ataacttgat
     2701 cacaattatc attttcagat ataaattctc ctattataga acaaatagta ttttttcacg
     2761 accattcaat aataattatt atttcaattg ttttcattac tatatacata attttaaata
     2821 tcatacttaa ttctctaact agacgttcgc ttacagaagg tcaagaaatt gaaattattt
     2881 gaacaattat tccagctgta actttaattt ttattgccct tccttccctt catctccttt
     2941 atttaactga tgaaattttc aatactcaaa catcaattaa aattattgga catcaatgat
     3001 attgatccta cgaatattca gatttcaata aagaatttga ttcatttatt attccagagc
     3061 aagatcttaa cttaaattca tttcgtcttc ttgaaacaga caataattta ttaattcctt
     3121 ttaacactat aattaaaatg ttaatcacat cagctgatgt gatccattcc tgaactattc
     3181 catccttagg tataaaaata gatgctattc caggacgact taatcaaaca ttctcaattg
     3241 caaatcgacc cggaatattt tttggacaat gttcagaaat ttgtggagca aatcatagat
     3301 ttataccaat ttctttagaa gttacttcct taaataattt tattaatttc atttactcat
     3361 acattgaatg gctgaagtaa aagcaatggt ctcttaaacc aattaatagt tgaaaacttt
     3421 caatggaaaa atctagttaa atcaataaca aaagaatgtc attctttaat taccctaagt
     3481 gatttttaat tccacaatta tttccaataa attgactctt actaacaaat ctattattat
     3541 tatttattac attaatttta attaatacat attttattaa attttataaa attaaaaata
     3601 attttaaatc aggaaaaaat tacgattttc gtaaaatgtc atttaaatga taaataattt
     3661 attttcaatt tttgatccag caacatcatc aataataaga ataaactgat gttctttaat
     3721 tatatgaatt tttattattc cctacatatt ttgaacaact ccttctttat ttttaatttc
     3781 ctgaaaaatt ctttttaaaa aatttttcca ggaaattaaa aataatatga tttcatttaa
     3841 gtataaaaat attatcatta ttacatcaat ttttcaaatt attttattta gaaatttttt
     3901 tggcttattt ccttttgtat ttacttcttc aagtcattta gttttttcaa tatattgctc
     3961 tttccctttt tgaattacct ttattatttt taggattttt aataaattaa ataaattatt
     4021 tagccattta gttcccttag ggtctcctat tgtgttaaga ttttttatag tttttattga
     4081 aaccgttaga aatgtaattc gccctattac attgtctgtc cgattgactg ctaatataat
     4141 tagaggccat cttctaatcc atttattatc ttctataata ataagaatta atttcttttt
     4201 ttttgttttt ttaattataa taattttatt aattttagaa actgctgtag caattatcca
     4261 aagaattgtt tttgttactc ttatttcact ttatttaaat gaagtttaaa cttatgatat
     4321 tcaacccctt tcatttagta gaaaaaagac cttggcctat tactagatca atttcagctt
     4381 tttcattaac tcttggattt gttaactatt ttaattattt taatataaat ttagttttaa
     4441 tctcaatatg tttattgatt ttatcttcat ttcagtgatg gcgggatatt tctcgagaag
     4501 catctcttca aggacatcat acttattttg tattaaaagg attaaaaata ggaatactat
     4561 tatttatttt gtccgaagtc ttttttttta tttctttttt ttgagctttt tttcatagaa
     4621 gtttatctcc tagaattgaa attggtagtc aatgacctcc tttaaatatt tcattattta
     4681 acccgtttga aattccttta ttgaattcta taattttaat ttcttcgggt atttcagtaa
     4741 catggactca tcattcaatt ataaatggaa attataatac atcgttaata tcattagtta
     4801 ttactgtctt attagggttt ttatttacat tttttcaaat atttgaatat tatcaagctc
     4861 aattttctat tactgataga atttttggtt cttctttttt tttaactact ggatttcatg
     4921 gaatccatgt tattattgga acgactttcc ttttagtttc cttatttcgt attaaaaata
     4981 acataatttc aaaaaatcat ttttttggat ttgaagcatc agcttgatat tggcattttg
     5041 tagatgtagt atgattattt ttatttacat ttatatattg gtgagtttat tgtttaatta
     5101 gtataaaata gtacatttaa tttccaatta aaaggttttt aaaaaattaa acaatttttg
     5161 tgtttttagt ggtaattcta ataattttaa ctttaatttt cttaattttt aaatttttag
     5221 aatttcataa ttatttatca aaggaaaaat tatccccatt tgagtgtgga tttgatcctt
     5281 ttactttatc tcgtgtgcca ttttcattaa agtttttttt tattggtatt gtgtttttag
     5341 tatttgatat tgaaattgta attgttactc cttttcctct tttattaaaa agtaaaaatt
     5401 taatttttgt tttgtttttt attttaatta atttcattat tattttagga cttttaatag
     5461 aatgaaaaaa aggaataatt gagtggatca aatagagaag tatttaaaaa taataaaatc
     5521 taaattgcaa ttagaaattg aaactttcct tctctgtaga tttagagaat aaaataaagc
     5581 gataattaat tgcgctcagt ttcgacctga atttagaaaa atattctatt ttttaataga
     5641 agccaaaaag aggctattca ctgttaatga attaattgta ttttcctatt agattaaatt
     5701 tttgtttagg cttctaacct gaaaatatgg aatttccatt ttaatcttta tttaaatagt
     5761 gtaaatttaa aacacctaac attttcattg ttacaattcc tttttggatt taaattccaa
     5821 aaattgatgc aaaaaaagtg aagaattatt tgaaatataa atatagaaac aaataagaaa
     5881 aaaataatta taggaagtaa agtttttcaa gccattatta ttaatttatc ataacgaaaa
     5941 cgggcaaaag ttcttcgaat aataataaaa aatcttataa ttattaatgt aatgaaatta
     6001 ttaattaata atattctaaa aaatatataa cttgttaata tacttataac aattatcata
     6061 ccatattctg atataaaaat taatgcaaaa agccatgaac catattcaat attaaaacct
     6121 gatactaatt cagattcacc ttctgaaaaa tcaaaaggag ttcgatttct ttctgctaat
     6181 agaataatta ttcatattac aaaaataact aaaaaaggaa atacaaattg aaaattttcc
     6241 tgaattaaaa taaagttatt aattgaaaat ctttcacaaa atattgataa accaattaaa
     6301 agtatggcta ttcttacttc atatgaaata atttgagcga acccacgata tgcaccaatt
     6361 agagaatatt ttgaattaga tgctcatcct cctattaaaa ttgaatatct tcttatactt
     6421 gaaatacata aaaaaaaaat taatgtcaaa tttattatca ttgttccatt tttgaagaaa
     6481 aaaattattc atatcaataa tattatagaa attcttagaa ttggtgaaat tatataaata
     6541 attatattta tataaaatat aaaatttatt tcttttctaa aaagtttgaa tgcatcacta
     6601 attggttgaa gaattcctga aattctagtt ttgttgggac ctttacgaat ttggctataa
     6661 cctataattt tacgctctaa taaagtaaag aatgcaattc ttagtaaaat tataataata
     6721 agaaataaaa atataattaa atttataatt attaaaggaa tttttattca tagaggaagc
     6781 ttaaattcct cacattttct gtcactttaa taaattccaa aaattgatgc aaaaaaagta
     6841 aaataattaa aattatttta aatatgaatt cctttcgtac taacatatat taaattgtta
     6901 attaagatag aaaccaacct gattctcatc ggtctaaact cagatcatgt aggaatttaa
     6961 aagttgaaca aacttcttat cataacttct tcattataaa agaatcctaa tccaacatcg
     7021 aggtcgcaaa ctattttgtc tatatggact atcaaaaatt attacgctgt tatccctaga
     7081 gtatttttcc attttaccac taataatggt tctttttttt aaaaaaaaag ttcttaatat
     7141 tttttaatcg ccccaattaa aaaattaaaa tttagtatta atctaaataa aatttataaa
     7201 attcttaggg tcttcttgtc cttaattttt attattgctt cttcacaaat aaaattaaat
     7261 tttattatta taattaataa agtttttttt tgtaattcca ttcttttagc actcaattaa
     7321 agtcttatta caataccttt gtatagtcaa aatactacag caatttaaat tttcattgag
     7381 caggatttat gtttatttaa tttctaaaca caatgttttt attaaacagt caaaaaaatt
     7441 ttttgccgaa tttattaact atatttcaaa tttctatgtt tatttttatt ttaatattaa
     7501 atatgtattt atactaataa tttcattttt atatataatt tatattaatt aaatttttaa
     7561 ttataattta ggttaaattt cattatcata attatttata aaaatataaa agcaatttta
     7621 actctttttt ataagcgtaa aaagttttaa aatttaaaat ttattagctt atcccaacaa
     7681 atttattttt ttaaaaattt tcaaaagaat aattttttat taaaaaaata actttaagtt
     7741 aattaaaaaa actagatatc ataaattttg ataagaattt cacttctaag caaactttat
     7801 tttagccttt ttgaaataaa actataaaaa gttacttaga tctatttatt tcgagaaaaa
     7861 taaaaactta tttttttttg aaattcccta atgctaaagg tacaacttta tttacttttt
     7921 tattaaaaaa atacccctct tcagttaatt agaaatattt agaatttatt tttatgactt
     7981 ttaattttta aaataaattt taatttttta aaaaaacggt aaaagtttac aaattttcat
     8041 tgtaaatgaa acatcaattt tgatttcatt tttaaaacac cttccggtac tttaactttg
     8101 ttacgactta tctttaaaaa agagcgacgg gcgatatgta catactttag agctaaattc
     8161 aataaatcat gttattattt atttactttc aaatcctaat ataatttttc aattttttat
     8221 tcttaaaaga aatgtaattc acttcattct aaaatttttg ctgcaccatg acttaactta
     8281 ttttttttat gaaaaaatta tagaaataat aataaattat tactcttata gtggtataca
     8341 agctgattta actaatttta gtaagattca ggtgttttat ccattacaga gcaaattcct
     8401 ctgataagct taaagtaccg ccatattttt ttgtttccat taattcactt actcacaata
     8461 tttaacccat taataacagg gtatctaatc ctggtttaaa agttgaattt tgattataaa
     8521 ttatttatat ttttttaaaa aatttcactt tctttaaaaa ttatttttat agttattatt
     8581 ttataaatta ttattataat aaatattttt atttgtttaa ccgctgctgc tggcacaaat
     8641 ttagctaaaa ttttatataa atttcaataa cattttatta ttaaataaat ttaattttct
     8701 gaatatattt ttttaaaaaa aacataaaaa atttataagg tttttattaa taaccaaaat
     8761 taattaattg ggttcagcaa aaaattattt ttataatata atattatttt tatttttttt
     8821 aaaaaactcg tgtctatcgg ttatttttat ataatagagg agaagtatgc cagaatttac
     8881 taggaaattt gtcaatattt gaattttttt tgattttgag caaaatgaga acatctattt
     8941 ttctctccga atttataagt tagtagatgt gagtccgact taggatgacg ctttgttact
     9001 cttatgttga ccagtaaatg agacagccgg ttgtcgcccc ttatttaaaa tagatgtaat
     9061 catattccgg catagtaaaa tgcctgagtt taaagggtta tcttgatagg ataaattatg
     9121 taatttttat acttttacta gggttaactt taataaagta aattatttcc taaaaaatca
     9181 aaatttttcg tgcttttaca ctaaaagtta atataaaaat attttcaaaa taattatttt
     9241 tacattttca gtgtaatgtt ttttcttaaa ctatgaaaat taaaaaataa ttaaaattgt
     9301 tcctaaaatt actaataaaa ttttatttaa attttttgct tcaattcaat aattaaaatt
     9361 taaaaaattt aaagagaaag tataaagggt tttagtccca agaatttcta ttcaagttca
     9421 gtctctgatt cttctgtaaa gtaatttatt attttttttt aaaaaaacaa agctagttaa
     9481 aaaggacaaa tttcaaattt tataaaaaaa atcaattttt acaaactttg taataaaata
     9541 agtgttttta ataaaaagaa agtaaattaa aattattatt ataaataaag ttcaaatttt
     9601 tgaaatttta ctaataaaaa aagctcttaa atttgaagaa attaatcaaa atataaaatt
     9661 tccagaaatt aagacaaaaa aacataacac aaaaattgaa aattttataa aaaaatcaaa
     9721 attaaattta attaaaatta aatttttaat acccttaaaa agtattatat atgctattcg
     9781 aagacaatat aaaaaagtgg ataaaattcc taaaataaaa attataaata aaataatatt
     9841 attaatttta aaaaaaaaaa attctacaat taaatccttt gagtaaaatc ccccgataaa
     9901 gggaaatcct attaaagaaa ataaagaaat aattatagaa gttgaaataa acggactaag
     9961 tttaaaaaaa tttcctaata ttcgaatgtc ttgaattcca aaaaaggagt gaattactaa
    10021 accagcacat aaaaataaaa gagatttaaa aaatgcatgt ataataagat gaaaaaaagc
    10081 caactccatt gaccccaatg aaatggtaat tattattata gaaagttgac ttaaagtaga
    10141 aaaagcaatg atttttttaa aatctgtttc aaaaaatgca gaaattcctg ctattattat
    10201 agttattaaa gaaattttaa ttaaaattaa acaataaaaa tttattttga ataaaaaatt
    10261 aaatcgtatt agcaaataaa cacctgctgt tactaaagtt gaggaatgga ctaaagaaga
    10321 aacaggagtt ggtgcagcta tagctgctgg taatcaagca gaaaagggaa tttgggctct
    10381 tttagtaaaa gcagcaatta aaattataac tccacaaatt agttcaattt tattcaaact
    10441 aattaaatca aatctgccaa aatttacaaa aaaaattaaa gataaaataa ttattacatc
    10501 acctactcgg tttctaataa tagttattat accggagtta taagagttaa ttctttgata
    10561 ataaattact aaacagtaag atactaatcc taaaccatct catcctaaaa taattataaa
    10621 tatattaggc attaaaatta aaataattat tgatcttaca aataataaaa caataaaaca
    10681 aaaagagatt ttatttttat cttcatttat ataactttta ctatatataa ttaccatact
    10741 ggaaattatc aaaactgtaa ttctaaataa aattcttatt caatcaaata aaaagtaaaa
    10801 tttaaaatct atattttgaa tagaattaaa ataatattct ataatataaa ttctatttat
    10861 ataaaaacta aagatataaa caaaagaaaa aataaaaact ataaatatta acataattct
    10921 tcaatttaaa taaattgttt aatgaaaatt catctataaa cccacaattt ataattttat
    10981 aattaaacta attaaactaa actcatttac aaaataaata aaactttaaa aatcaaaaaa
    11041 ttattaaaaa taaatgaaga aatataatat tgtattctcg tattgaaatt agttttattg
    11101 accatattac tcagccattt ccgtggttta aataaccgta cagatatatt gaatagcaag
    11161 ctcttaaaaa aataattaat attaaaggaa aaaaaaaaaa aattctatat tttaatatcc
    11221 ttaaactcaa aaaaaattcc cctaaaatgt ttaaagttat gggagctgat atattagcaa
    11281 ttctaaataa gaatcatcat aaagtaagag aaggaaaaac ttttataatt ccttttaata
    11341 ttaatattct tcgagtataa gtacgctcat ataaaatatt tgctaaacag aatattcctg
    11401 aactgattaa cccgtgtcct gttattaata ataatgagcc catagaacca aaaatagaaa
    11461 atgttaatga tccccctaac actataccca tatgacatac agaagaataa gcaattaaag
    11521 atttaatatc aacttgaaat aaacaataca ttctaattat tactctccct caaactgaaa
    11581 taactatgat aatttcagaa aaaattatta aattacataa aattatattt ttaaatcgaa
    11641 aaataccata aattcctaat tttaataaaa ttcctgctaa aattattgat ccagcaatag
    11701 gcgcttctac atgagcctta ggaagccata aatgaaaaaa aaatatagga attttaacta
    11761 aaaatcctaa tattaaaaaa gaaaaaatta ttcctaatat taaattttct aatcatatta
    11821 tatagatgta taataaagaa aaattttttg taaaataatt aataattata ataaatatag
    11881 gaaaagaacc aaaaattgta tatattaaca tataataacc agcttgaata cgctctggtt
    11941 ggtttcctca tccaaaaata attataatta ttggaaataa agaagattca aaaaaaaaat
    12001 aaaatattat taaattaact atagtaaaac atatttcaag aagaaataat attgctatta
    12061 cataaaacaa aaaaaatttg tttatataaa ttttgttagc aaacctcgac aataacatga
    12121 gaaaagtaat tcaaattctt aataaaatta taatttctct tattaaatcc atttctataa
    12181 attctattgt tgaatacctt ggatttatta aaattttaat aaaaaatact aatcttgtaa
    12241 ataataatat aattataatt tcaaaagaat taaaataaaa aattaaacat aaaattaaaa
    12301 ctcttgaaaa aatcaaattt aacatttaat taaattaaaa gaatttaata tttcatttcc
    12361 ataaaaataa tttaataata ccaaaagtct taatcctaaa gcagcctcac acacaattac
    12421 tactaaaaat acaaaaatat ttaaaaaatt taaagaagaa aatataacta atactaaaat
    12481 aattaaagac atatatataa attcaattct tataagaatt ataagcaaat gaaaacgatt
    12541 taaaaataaa gataaaattc caataatgta cataaaattt gataatatta acatttgtta
    12601 aaataattta aaaattaaaa tattgatttt gtaaatcaaa cttgaaatta ttcttttaac
    12661 atcagaaaag aaatctttct ctttaaatct ccaaaattta tgtacatata cttatactat
    12721 tttctgagat attaaattaa tcttaattat ggctattttt ttaatttgtt ttaatcatcc
    12781 aataactata ttaatttcag ttattttatt aacactattt atatcattaa ttttttattt
    12841 aaactcatgt aattcattat tttcattaat tttagtctta ttgattttag gaggaatact
    12901 tataattttt ttatatatag taagactatg ccctaatata aaaataaatt tcaaaaaaaa
    12961 attgggaatt ttcattattt ttcctatttt aatagaaatt aattatattt atcataaatt
    13021 ttctttccaa gaattaacaa aaattttttt ttttatattt tcaaatatta ttattataat
    13081 aataatttat ttattagtaa ctttaatagt tgtaataaaa aatttaaatt gaattaacac
    13141 acctataaaa ataacttaaa ctaatgttaa aaatattaaa tccatttatt aatctccctt
    13201 ccccatcaaa tatttcatac atatgaaatt ttggctccct tttaggagtt tgtttaataa
    13261 cacaaattat ttccgggctt tttttagcaa taaatttctc aagagacatt acaacagcat
    13321 ttaatataat ttctcatatt caacgagatg tagaaaatgg atgactaatt cgttcaattc
    13381 atgctaatgg agcgtcattg ttttttattt tcatttacat tcatattggt cgaggaattt
    13441 attattcatc tttccatttt attaaagtat gattatcggg attaataatt atttttattc
    13501 taatggctac agcattttta ggatatattt taccctgagg gcaaatatca ttttgaggag
    13561 ctacagtaat tacaaatctt atttcagcta ttccatatat tggtcagaca attacatttt
    13621 gaatttgagg gggattttca gttgacaata acaccttaat tcgttttttt tcttttcatt
    13681 tcattttccc gtttattctt ttaatatttt caataattca tattatttta attcatgaaa
    13741 aaggatcctc taatccatta ggaactcctt tgaatattga taaaatttca tttcaccctt
    13801 actttacaat taaagatatt ttgggaattt taacaacctt ttcaattttt tccttcactg
    13861 tcttcctctt cccatacagg ttaatagatg ccgaaaattt taatatagct aaccccataa
    13921 ttaccccccc tcatattcaa cctgaatgat attttctttt tgcttatgcc attctacgtt
    13981 caattcctaa taaattaggg ggggtaattg cattaattat gtccattgta attatcatta
    14041 ctctttcatt ttcaatgaaa aataaacttc tttcatcata ttttaaaatt tcaaataaaa
    14101 ttcttttttg aactttaatt aacatattta ttttattaac attcttaggg gctaaaccta
    14161 ttgaatatcc ttatgaaatt gtaagtaaat taattacatt aatttatttt ttaatttttt
    14221 taatttttcc cctaatttag actttttaac tattattaag tatatatttt gaaaatataa
    14281 aaaagaattt atttctaaaa gtcttatttc aattgaaata aagttttcat aaataaattc
    14341 taaatttatt gcatttttct gccaaattga aaaaaactcc ttttttaaat aaaaagtatt
    14401 aatatattaa tttttatttt ttttaaaaaa ctcgtgtcta tcggttattt ttatataata
    14461 gaggagaagt atgccagaat ttactaggaa atttgtcaat atttgaattt tttttgattt
    14521 tgagcaaaat gagaacatct atttttctct ccgaatttat aagttagtag atgtgagtcc
    14581 gacttaggat gacgctttgt tactcttatg ttgaccagta aatgagacag ccggttgtcg
    14641 ccccttattt aaaatagatg taatcatact tgcagtagaa tcttaatttt taaaatttaa
    14701 actgcaaatt taaatgtgaa ttatatttct aagattttta
//

LOCUS       NC_005293              15007 bp    DNA     circular INV 17-JUN-2004
DEFINITION  Ixodes holocyclus mitochondrion, complete genome.
ACCESSION   NC_005293
VERSION     NC_005293.1  GI:39656300
KEYWORDS    .
SOURCE      mitochondrion Ixodes holocyclus (paralysis tick)
  ORGANISM  Ixodes holocyclus
            Eukaryota; Metazoa; Arthropoda; Chelicerata; Arachnida; Acari;
            Parasitiformes; Ixodida; Ixodoidea; Ixodidae; Ixodes.
REFERENCE   1  (bases 1 to 15007)
  AUTHORS   Shao,R., Aoki,Y., Mitani,H., Tabuchi,N., Barker,S.C. and
            Fukunaga,M.
  TITLE     The mitochondrial genomes of soft ticks have an arrangement of
            genes that has remained unchanged for over 400 million years
  JOURNAL   Insect Mol. Biol. 13 (3), 219-224 (2004)
   PUBMED   15157222
REFERENCE   2  (bases 1 to 15007)
  AUTHORS   Fukunaga,M.
  TITLE     Direct Submission
  JOURNAL   Submitted (11-DEC-2001) Fukuyama University, Faculty of Pharmacy
            and Pharmaceutical Sciences; Gakuencho 1 Sanzo 985, Fukuyama,
            Hiroshima 729-0292, Japan
COMMENT     REVIEWED REFSEQ: This record has been curated by NCBI staff. The
            reference sequence was derived from AB075955.
FEATURES             Location/Qualifiers
     source          1..15007
                     /organism="Ixodes holocyclus"
                     /organelle="mitochondrion"
                     /mol_type="genomic DNA"
                     /isolate="Bernie 1"
                     /db_xref="taxon:65647"
                     /sex="male"
     tRNA            1..66
                     /product="tRNA-Met"
                     /anticodon=(pos:35..37,aa:Met)
     gene            68..1034
                     /gene="ND2"
                     /db_xref="GeneID:2667823"
     CDS             68..1034
                     /gene="ND2"
                     /note="TAA stop codon is completed by the addition of 3' A
                     residues to the mRNA"
                     /codon_start=1
                     /transl_except=(pos:1034,aa:TERM)
                     /transl_table=5
                     /product="NADH dehydrogenase subunit 2"
                     /protein_id="NP_945227.1"
                     /db_xref="GI:39656301"
                     /db_xref="GeneID:2667823"
                     /translation="MNMLNLILYWILGMSIIMSFSTNSWFSFWISMEINMMVFIPLMN
                     SKNFLTCNSMINYFIIQSLASSMFLISSILYFIFLNSIFFYIIIFSILIKMASAPFHM
                     WFPQISENITMKSFFLLSTLQKMIPLQILTNFNNQKIIIFIILSAVIGTLGGFNQTSI
                     RKILAFSSISHLGWMMTLIMINQYFWIVYFILYTMIIFKIIIHMKINFINSINNIHTK
                     MMTKQNKFQLFSTFLSLAGLPPFMGFFMKMFSILIIINKIPWILLILIPSSLGNMYFY
                     TRIMFPMIMSYNSFFKNYNNFSMKSLTFFFLNTLTFIMIFPFVQML"
     tRNA            1036..1099
                     /product="tRNA-Trp"
                     /anticodon=(pos:1065..1067,aa:Trp)
     tRNA            complement(1093..1153)
                     /product="tRNA-Cys"
                     /anticodon=(pos:complement(1121..1123),aa:Cys)
     tRNA            complement(1163..1224)
                     /product="tRNA-Tyr"
                     /anticodon=(pos:complement(1194..1196),aa:Tyr)
     gene            1218..2759
                     /gene="COX1"
                     /db_xref="GeneID:2667831"
     CDS             1218..2759
                     /gene="COX1"
                     /codon_start=1
                     /transl_table=5
                     /product="cytochrome c oxidase subunit I"
                     /protein_id="NP_945228.1"
                     /db_xref="GI:39656302"
                     /db_xref="GeneID:2667831"
                     /translation="MLPRWLFSTNHKDIGTMYLIFGSWSTMVGMSMSILIRTELGQPG
                     SLIGNDQIYNVIVTAHAFIMIFFMVMPVMIGGFGNWLVPLMLGAPDMAFPRMNNLSFW
                     LLPPSIFLLLNSSLVESGAGTGWTVYPPLSSNIAHSGASVDMAIFSLHLAGISSILGA
                     INFITTIINMRSNALTLERMPLFVWSVLITAILLLLSLPVLAGAITMLLTDRNFNTSF
                     FDPSGGGDPILYQHLFWFFGHPEVYILILPGFGMISHIICFHTGKKEPFGNLGMIYAM
                     LAIGFLGFIVWAHHMFTVGMDVDTRAYFTAATMIIAVPTGIKIFSWLATLHGSNIEFN
                     SSVLWTLGFLFLFTLGGLTGIILSNSSLDIILHDTYYVVAHFHYVLSMGAVFAIMGSI
                     THWFPLFFGLNMNSMWLKIQFYTMFIGVNLTFFPQHFLGLSGMPRRYSDYPDFFTKWN
                     MISSLGSMISAISVIFFIMILWESIICKRIIMTSQFSNSSQEWQINFPPSEHTFNQNN
                     ILIKN"
     gene            2759..3434
                     /gene="COX2"
                     /db_xref="GeneID:2667830"
     CDS             2759..3434
                     /gene="COX2"
                     /note="TAA stop codon is completed by the addition of 3' A
                     residues to the mRNA"
                     /codon_start=1
                     /transl_except=(pos:3434,aa:TERM)
                     /transl_table=5
                     /product="cytochrome c oxidase subunit II"
                     /protein_id="NP_945229.1"
                     /db_xref="GI:39656303"
                     /db_xref="GeneID:2667830"
                     /translation="MMTWSNIMFSDSNSPIMEQMIFFHDHSMLIIMMITIVTFYMITN
                     ILLNSFTSRFLMEGQEIETVWTIIPAITLIFIAFPSLRLLYLLDESFSSSITIKVIGH
                     QWYWSYEYSDFNIDFDSFMIPSSDMSLNSFRLLEVDNRLVIPFNMNIKYMITSADVIH
                     SWTVPSQGLKMDAVPGRLNQLSSLSNRPGLFFGQCSEICGANHSFMPITLEVTSINNF
                     IKWLKNF"
     tRNA            3435..3501
                     /product="tRNA-Lys"
                     /anticodon=(pos:3467..3469,aa:Lys)
     tRNA            3503..3562
                     /product="tRNA-Asp"
                     /anticodon=(pos:3533..3535,aa:Asp)
     gene            3564..3719
                     /gene="ATP8"
                     /db_xref="GeneID:2667824"
     CDS             3564..3719
                     /gene="ATP8"
                     /codon_start=1
                     /transl_table=5
                     /product="ATP synthase F0 subunit 8"
                     /protein_id="NP_945230.1"
                     /db_xref="GI:39656304"
                     /db_xref="GeneID:2667824"
                     /translation="MPQLFPMNWMFMTLTFIFLFIFTFSLTFFFPMFTPKSIFTNKIK
                     ANKMFKW"
     gene            3713..4375
                     /gene="ATP6"
                     /db_xref="GeneID:2667834"
     CDS             3713..4375
                     /gene="ATP6"
                     /codon_start=1
                     /transl_table=5
                     /product="ATP synthase F0 subunit 6"
                     /protein_id="NP_945231.1"
                     /db_xref="GI:39656305"
                     /db_xref="GeneID:2667834"
                     /translation="MMTNLFSIFDPSTSSIFSLNWITILSIIIIPSPFWITPSRIQMI
                     WKMMFKFISIEMKANLSNKTQKFLFLLVSLFSIIMLSNLLGLIPYVFTPSSHIMFSMA
                     FAFPIWISLMLYGWINHFNKMMIHLVPMGSPGMLTIFMVLIETISNVIRPITLSVRLS
                     ANMISGHLLIHLLTSIPYNSNQMFMMIMPIIVALMFLESAVALIQSYVFITLVSLYTN
                     EI"
     gene            4380..5157
                     /gene="COX3"
                     /db_xref="GeneID:2667833"
     CDS             4380..5157
                     /gene="COX3"
                     /note="TAA stop codon is completed by the addition of 3' A
                     residues to the mRNA"
                     /codon_start=1
                     /transl_except=(pos:5157,aa:TERM)
                     /transl_table=5
                     /product="cytochrome c oxidase subunit III"
                     /protein_id="NP_945232.1"
                     /db_xref="GI:39656306"
                     /db_xref="GeneID:2667833"
                     /translation="MMFHPFHMVDKSPWPLTSAITTLTMMISIIQMLHYKFSIMTLFF
                     LILLLLSMLQWWRDVSREASLQGNHTSNVIWGLKLGMILFIVSEIFFFISFFWAFFHS
                     MLSPNIELGSIWPPHNIIPFNPFEIPLLNTTILISSGISVSWAHHSLMNNNFNETYKS
                     LLITILLGILFTMLQMWEYSQAQFSISDSIFGTTFFVTTGFHGLHVIIGTTFLFVTLM
                     RINKNLLSSTHHFGFEAAAWYWHFVDVVWLFLFTFMYWWIY"
     tRNA            5158..5217
                     /product="tRNA-Gly"
                     /anticodon=(pos:5188..5190,aa:Gly)
     gene            5218..5548
                     /gene="ND3"
                     /db_xref="GeneID:2667825"
     CDS             5218..5548
                     /gene="ND3"
                     /note="TAA stop codon is completed by the addition of 3' A
                     residues to the mRNA"
                     /codon_start=1
                     /transl_except=(pos:5548,aa:TERM)
                     /transl_table=5
                     /product="NADH dehydrogenase subunit 3"
                     /protein_id="NP_945233.1"
                     /db_xref="GI:39656307"
                     /db_xref="GeneID:2667825"
                     /translation="MKMMTIFIIPFVIMIISMILSKNKFMDKEKLSPFECGFDPFSIS
                     RMSFSLKFFMIAIIFLIFDIEIILILPFPFILSKKIIFPITITIIMIIILLGLLYEWN
                     KGMLEWMK"
     tRNA            5549..5610
                     /product="tRNA-Ala"
                     /anticodon=(pos:5580..5582,aa:Ala)
     tRNA            5614..5674
                     /product="tRNA-Arg"
                     /anticodon=(pos:5642..5644,aa:Arg)
     tRNA            5674..5736
                     /product="tRNA-Asn"
                     /anticodon=(pos:5706..5708,aa:Asn)
     tRNA            5744..5800
                     /product="tRNA-Ser"
                     /note="codons recognized: AGN"
                     /anticodon=(pos:5764..5766,aa:Ser)
     tRNA            5799..5862
                     /product="tRNA-Glu"
                     /anticodon=(pos:5829..5831,aa:Glu)
     tRNA            complement(5865..5928)
                     /product="tRNA-Phe"
                     /anticodon=(pos:complement(5893..5895),aa:Phe)
     gene            complement(5930..7603)
                     /gene="ND5"
                     /db_xref="GeneID:2667832"
     CDS             complement(5930..7603)
                     /gene="ND5"
                     /codon_start=1
                     /transl_table=5
                     /product="NADH dehydrogenase subunit 5"
                     /protein_id="NP_945234.1"
                     /db_xref="GI:39656308"
                     /db_xref="GeneID:2667832"
                     /translation="MFISWGFFLLVMSFLVMYFFLFVIFFNKIFIIEYILYCLLNMEM
                     KMYFLVDWVSMLFLFVVLFVSSMVIIYSDSYMLGDNNKNYFCLMVLLFVLSMVMLIMC
                     PNLIMIILGWDGLGLVSYLLVIYYQSKDSYNSGMITVMSNRVGDVAILLALVFLMNFG
                     CYDMIMYNKMYLFCGVLVIIAGMTKSAQIPFSSWLPAAMAAPTPVSSLVHSSTLVTAG
                     IYLLIRFNFLFKIGLFSEILFFFSSLTLFMAGVGANLEMDFKKIIAFSTLSQLGLIMM
                     ILSLGKVEFAFFHLLMHALFKSMLFLCAGLVIHNMSGVQDLRYLGNFFSYSPMICGCM
                     GLASMSLFGFPFMGGFYSKDLILEYVYMSNENMIYLLLLIVSTGLTVMYCMRMMYYVV
                     WKGIMMSLYYSVDLDKKMIFPIYMLSLTVILLGNLMSWLIFSYEELVVLSNFSKLLNL
                     FLIVFMFLIFFILYINKIKGFSMGNIYIFLSSMWFMSFLTSYIFLFSYKKMSKYSEYD
                     WMWMEEFGPSMLLNFMEKGSTMSQWFQNNYLNSVLLILISYVIIILIMI"
     tRNA            complement(7604..7665)
                     /product="tRNA-His"
                     /anticodon=(pos:complement(7632..7634),aa:His)
     gene            complement(7666..8986)
                     /gene="ND4"
                     /db_xref="GeneID:2667822"
     CDS             complement(7666..8986)
                     /gene="ND4"
                     /note="TAA stop codon is completed by the addition of 3' A
                     residues to the mRNA"
                     /codon_start=1
                     /transl_except=(pos:complement(7666),aa:TERM)
                     /transl_table=5
                     /product="NADH dehydrogenase subunit 4"
                     /protein_id="NP_945235.1"
                     /db_xref="GI:39656309"
                     /db_xref="GeneID:2667822"
                     /translation="MLKILMMLLMMICLVMKLTGLDMMVFIMMIFFFFFFSSFMKGWV
                     FYDSLMLGGDLMSMGLMMLTIWVIYLMMMSSVFDELWNNKMFMMYVSLMLFFLFMCFF
                     SMNLLSFYFFFESVLFPIIMIIFNWGNQPERLQAGMYMLLYTLFGSYPLLIIMMINGG
                     FSLHYFYMSIMEYSIGYVFYLMILGFLVKVPMFMLHLWLPKAHVEAPISGSMILAAVL
                     LKLGIYGLYRFSMMYMEELMKMGGLIVVLSVVGGMLIGIMCLFQVDIKALIAYSSVCH
                     MGVVLGGSMSMSFWGSYGSLLLMIGHGLCSSGLFCLANFMYERFFTRSVMLLKGIGKI
                     FPNLSLWWFLMSVANMSAPLSMNLFGEIFLMGSLMKYSFWLMLPLGVISFVSAGYSLY
                     MYSYTQHGEGWMIFSIKMIEMREYMVMMFHFFPMIVWILKMECFLTWI"
     gene            complement(8980..9264)
                     /gene="ND4L"
                     /db_xref="GeneID:2667820"
     CDS             complement(8980..9264)
                     /gene="ND4L"
                     /codon_start=1
                     /transl_table=5
                     /product="NADH dehydrogenase subunit 4L"
                     /protein_id="NP_945236.1"
                     /db_xref="GI:39656310"
                     /db_xref="GeneID:2667820"
                     /translation="MKLMMEISFMMYMVGLLVLLVNRSHVMIILLCFEYMYLGIFMLM
                     VFSLIFFTLTKVILYLIIIVCEASLGLGMLVSMNFYYGNDKLSSMILLKC"
     tRNA            9273..9334
                     /product="tRNA-Thr"
                     /anticodon=(pos:9304..9306,aa:Thr)
     tRNA            complement(9335..9394)
                     /product="tRNA-Pro"
                     /anticodon=(pos:complement(9361..9363),aa:Pro)
     gene            9397..9834
                     /gene="ND6"
                     /db_xref="GeneID:2667826"
     CDS             9397..9834
                     /gene="ND6"
                     /codon_start=1
                     /transl_table=5
                     /product="NADH dehydrogenase subunit 6"
                     /protein_id="NP_945237.1"
                     /db_xref="GI:39656311"
                     /db_xref="GeneID:2667826"
                     /translation="MLLCLNILIMSFFLFNHPMTMLILIISTTIMISILSMKFLKMMW
                     LSLILILLILGGMLILFLYLISLIPNKKMIFKKKMLLLLAFGLIINFNTSNQVNLSMN
                     TMMNLFFPPSISWLLFMMIYLLLTLIVVMMIIESSKAPMKLYK"
     gene            9839..10920
                     /gene="CYTB"
                     /db_xref="GeneID:2667821"
     CDS             9839..10919
                     /gene="CYTB"
                     /note="TAA stop codon is completed by the addition of 3' A
                     residues to the mRNA"
                     /codon_start=1
                     /transl_except=(pos:10919,aa:TERM)
                     /transl_table=5
                     /product="cytochrome b"
                     /protein_id="NP_945238.1"
                     /db_xref="GI:39656312"
                     /db_xref="GeneID:2667821"
                     /translation="MNKYKIMNPIINLPTPSNISYMWNMGSLLGMCLGIQILTGLFLA
                     MNFSSDITTAFNMMSHIMRDVNNGWMIRSIHANGASLFFIMIYLHIGRGIYYSSFFFF
                     KPWASGLIILFMLMATAFLGYVLPWGQMSFWGATVITNLLTAIPYVGTMMTQWIWGGF
                     SVDNSTLNRFFSLHFLLPFLIAVLVMIHILLLHEKGSSNPLGVHLNIDKIPFHPYFTI
                     KDLNMMLIVLFIFSMVIMIYPYSLTDSENFSMANPLITPPHIQPEWYFLFAYAILRSI
                     PNKLGGVVALIFSIVIIITLPLTMNNKFSSFYFYPFKKLMFWTFVNTFFLLTYLGACP
                     VEMPFIFMSQILTLIYFMFFMIIPLI"
     tRNA            10921..10985
                     /product="tRNA-Ser"
                     /note="codons recognized: UCN"
                     /anticodon=(pos:10949..10951,aa:Ser)
     gene            complement(10976..11923)
                     /gene="ND1"
                     /db_xref="GeneID:2667829"
     CDS             complement(10976..11923)
                     /gene="ND1"
                     /codon_start=1
                     /transl_table=5
                     /product="NADH dehydrogenase subunit 1"
                     /protein_id="NP_945239.1"
                     /db_xref="GI:39656313"
                     /db_xref="GeneID:2667829"
                     /translation="MLWYLSYIFLVVCVLVSVAFFTLMERKILGYIHVRKGPNKVGVM
                     GLFQPFSDAIKLFSKEMNFMLYMNVLMYMFSPMLALILMMMLWFLYNWNYNQISYEYG
                     LVIMLCISSLSVYVILWGGWSSNSKYSLLGAYRGVAQVISYEVSMAMILISMIFFCES
                     FNIGKMLEFQDKFYLLFGYVSLFIIWVVTCFAETNRSPFDLSEGESELVSGFNIEYSS
                     WGFAVLFMAEYGNMIFFSLVSSYLFMGGEGILFIKVMVMMMLFVVVRGTLVRYRYDKL
                     MMMAWKVILPFSILMVMMNFFLKILFSWMVCINFSKKDY"
     tRNA            complement(11924..11984)
                     /product="tRNA-Leu"
                     /note="codons recognized: UUR"
                     /anticodon=(pos:complement(11951..11953),aa:Leu)
     tRNA            complement(11995..12055)
                     /product="tRNA-Leu"
                     /note="codons recognized: CUV"
                     /anticodon=(pos:complement(12022..12024),aa:Leu)
     D-loop          12056..12505
     rRNA            complement(12506..13719)
                     /product="l-rRNA"
     tRNA            complement(13720..13782)
                     /product="tRNA-Val"
                     /anticodon=(pos:complement(13753..13755),aa:Val)
     rRNA            complement(13783..14498)
                     /product="s-rRNA"
     D-loop          14499..14850
     tRNA            14851..14918
                     /product="tRNA-Ile"
                     /anticodon=(pos:14881..14883,aa:Ile)
     tRNA            complement(14927..14992)
                     /product="tRNA-Gln"
                     /anticodon=(pos:complement(14963..14965),aa:Gln)
ORIGIN      
        1 ataaagtaag ctaaaataaa taagctagtg ggctcatacc ccaaaaatga ttattattcc
       61 tttattaatt aatatattaa acttaattct ttattgaatt ttaggaatat ctattattat
      121 aagattttcc actaattctt gattttcgtt ttgaatttct atagaaatta acataatagt
      181 ttttattcct ttaataaatt caaaaaattt tttaacatgt aatagtataa ttaattattt
      241 cattattcaa tccttagcat cttcaatatt tttaatttct tcaattttat attttatttt
      301 tttaaactct attttttttt atattattat tttctctatt ttaattaaaa tagcctcagc
      361 ccctttccat atatgatttc ctcaaattag agaaaatatc acaataaaat ctttcttttt
      421 gttatctact ttgcaaaaaa taattcctct acaaatttta actaatttca ataatcaaaa
      481 aattattatt tttattattt tatcggcagt aattggaact ttagggggtt ttaaccaaac
      541 ctctatccga aaaattttag ctttctcatc aatctcccat ttaggatgaa taataacctt
      601 aattataatt aaccaatatt tttgaattgt ttatttcatt ttatatacaa taattatttt
      661 taaaattatt attcatataa aaattaattt tattaattca atcaataaca ttcacacaaa
      721 aataataact aaacaaaata aatttcaatt attttcaact tttctttctt tagcaggatt
      781 accccctttc ataggttttt tcataaaaat atttagtatt ctaatcatta ttaataaaat
      841 tccttgaatt ttattaattt taatcccttc ctcacttgga aatatgtatt tttatacacg
      901 gattatattt cctataatta tatcatataa ttcctttttt aaaaattata ataatttttc
      961 gatgaaatca ttaacttttt tttttttgaa cactttaact tttattataa tcttcccttt
     1021 tgttcaaata ttataagatt ttaagttaaa aaaactatat accttcaaag tataaattaa
     1081 ataatcaaat ttaaatctta gaaattttct tcgttaaact tgcaatttaa tattttaaat
     1141 aaaatataag atttaatttt ttagtaaaag aatgtttaat tcattaataa atttacaatt
     1201 tatcacctta atcggccatt ttaccgcgat gacttttttc cacaaatcat aaagacattg
     1261 gaacaatata tttaattttt ggtagatgat caactatagt tggtatgtct ataagaattt
     1321 taattcgaac agaattaggt caacctggat cattaattgg aaacgatcaa atttataatg
     1381 taattgttac agctcatgct tttattataa ttttttttat agtcatacca gtgataattg
     1441 gaggatttgg gaattgatta gtacctttaa tgctaggagc tcccgatata gcttttcctc
     1501 gaataaataa tttaagattt tggttattac caccatctat ttttcttctt cttaactcat
     1561 ccttagttga gagaggagca ggaacaggat gaacagtata tccccctctt tcttcaaata
     1621 ttgctcactc tggtgcctca gtagatatag ctattttttc tttacattta gcaggaattt
     1681 cttctatttt aggagctatc aattttatta ctactattat caatatacga tctaatgctt
     1741 taactttaga gcgaatacct ttattcgttt gatcagttct aattactgca attctacttc
     1801 ttctttcttt gcctgttcta gcaggggcta ttactatact tttaacagat cgaaatttta
     1861 atacttcatt ttttgaccct agagggggag gagaccccat tctttatcaa catctatttt
     1921 ggttttttgg acatccagaa gtctacattc tcattttgcc tggatttggt ataatttctc
     1981 atattatttg ctttcataca ggaaaaaaag aaccatttgg aaatttaggt ataatttacg
     2041 ctatattagc tattggattt ttaggattta ttgtatgagc ccaccatata tttacagtgg
     2101 gtatagatgt agatacacga gcatatttta cagctgctac aataattatt gccgttccta
     2161 ctggaattaa gattttcaga tgattagcta ctcttcatgg gtctaacatt gaatttaact
     2221 catcagtatt atgaacacta ggatttttat ttctatttac attaggagga ctaacaggaa
     2281 ttattttatc aaattcatct cttgatatta ttcttcacga cacttattac gtagtagctc
     2341 attttcatta tgttctatca ataggagcag tttttgcaat cataggatca attactcatt
     2401 gatttccctt gttttttggt ttaaacataa actccatatg attaaaaatt caattttata
     2461 caatatttat tggagtcaat ttaacatttt tcccacaaca tttcttagga ttaagaggaa
     2521 tacctcgacg atattctgat tatccagatt tttttactaa atgaaatata atttcttcct
     2581 taggaagaat aatttcagca attagtgtaa ttttttttat cataatttta tgagaaagaa
     2641 ttatttgcaa acgaatcatt ataacttctc aattttctaa ttcctcacaa gaatgacaaa
     2701 ttaattttcc cccatccgag cacacattta atcaaaataa cattttaatt aaaaactaat
     2761 gataacatga tctaacatta tattttcgga tagaaattct ccaattatag aacaaataat
     2821 ttttttccat gatcattcta tacttattat tataataatt acaattgtaa ccttttatat
     2881 gattactaat attttactaa attcttttac ttcacgattc ttaatagaag gccaagaaat
     2941 tgaaactgtt tgaacaatta ttcctgcaat tactttaatt tttattgcct ttccttctct
     3001 tcgattatta tacctccttg atgaatcttt ttcttcatca attacaatta aagtaattgg
     3061 tcatcaatga tattgatctt acgaatattc agatttcaat attgatttcg actcttttat
     3121 aattccatcc tcagacatat ctcttaattc ttttcgttta ttagaagttg acaatcgtct
     3181 tgttattccc tttaacataa atattaaata tataattact tcagctgacg ttattcattc
     3241 ttgaaccgtt ccttcacaag gtttaaaaat agatgctgtt ccaggacgac ttaatcaatt
     3301 atcatcatta tcaaatcgtc caggtttatt tttcggacaa tgttctgaaa tttgtggggc
     3361 caatcacaga tttataccaa tcacattaga agtaacttca attaataact tcattaaatg
     3421 attaaaaaac ttttcattga atggctgaaa atttaagcaa tggtctctta aaccaattta
     3481 tagtatttgt actttcaatg aaataaacta gttaaattaa taacgttaga atgtcattct
     3541 taaattacaa taagtgttta ttaataccac aattatttcc tataaattga atatttatga
     3601 cactaacttt tattttttta tttattttta ctttttcttt aacttttttt tttccaatgt
     3661 ttactcctaa atctattttt acaaataaaa ttaaagccaa taaaatattt aaatgataac
     3721 aaatttattc tcaatttttg atccatctac ttcctcaatt tttagattaa attgaattac
     3781 tattttaaga attattatta ttccatctcc attttgaatc acaccctccc gaattcaaat
     3841 aatttggaaa ataatattta agtttatttc aattgaaata aaagcaaatt tatccaacaa
     3901 aacccaaaaa tttttatttc tactagtttc tttattttca attattatat tatcaaattt
     3961 attaggatta attccttatg tattcactcc ctctagtcat attatatttt ctatagcatt
     4021 cgcttttcct atttgaattt ctttaatatt atatggatga attaatcatt ttaataaaat
     4081 gataatccat ttagtaccaa taggatcacc aggaatatta actattttta tagttttaat
     4141 tgaaactatt agaaatgtaa ttcgccctat tactttatct gttcgattat cagcaaacat
     4201 aattagagga catttattaa ttcatttatt aacatcaatt ccttacaact caaatcaaat
     4261 atttataata attataccaa ttattgtagc tctaatattt ttagaatcag ctgtagcttt
     4321 aattcaaaga tatgttttca ttactcttgt gtctctttat actaatgaaa tttaaaccaa
     4381 tgatatttca tccttttcat atagtcgaca aaagaccttg acccttaact agagccatta
     4441 ctaccctaac tataataatt agtattattc aaatacttca ttataaattt tctattataa
     4501 ctttattttt tttaattctt cttttattgt caatattaca atgatggcga gatgtatctc
     4561 gtgaagcatc acttcaaggt aatcatactt ccaacgtaat ttgggggtta aaactaggta
     4621 taattctttt tattgtttct gaaatttttt tttttatttc atttttttga gcatttttcc
     4681 atagaatgtt atctcctaac attgaattag gaagaatctg acctcctcat aatattattc
     4741 ctttcaatcc atttgaaatt ccattactta atactaccat tttaatttct tcaggaattt
     4801 cagtttcatg agctcatcat agtttaataa ataacaattt taatgaaact tataagtctt
     4861 tactaattac aattttatta ggtattctat ttactatatt acaaatatga gaatattctc
     4921 aggctcagtt ttccattaga gacagaattt ttggtactac tttttttgta acaacaggat
     4981 tccatggtct tcatgttatt attggtacta catttttatt tgttacatta atacgaatta
     5041 ataaaaatct cttatcttcc actcatcatt ttggattcga agcagcagcc tgatactggc
     5101 attttgttga cgtagtctga ttatttttat tcacatttat atactgatga atttattact
     5161 atattagtat aaaaattaca tataatttcc aattataaaa tctaatttga tatagtaatt
     5221 aaaataataa caatttttat tattcctttt gtaattataa ttatttcaat aattttatct
     5281 aaaaataaat ttatagacaa ggaaaaatta tcaccatttg aatgcggatt tgatccattt
     5341 tctatttcac gaatatcatt ttctttaaaa ttttttataa tcgctattat ttttttaatt
     5401 tttgatattg aaattatttt aattcttcct tttcctttta ttttaagaaa aaaaattatt
     5461 ttcccgatta caattacaat tattataatt attattttac taggtttact atatgaatga
     5521 aataaaggca tacttgaatg aataaaatag aaaagtattt aaattaataa aatctaattt
     5581 gcatttagaa attggttttc cccttttcta tttaaaataa agcgatattt tgcaatcagt
     5641 ttcgacctga tcttagaaaa acttttctat tttttaatag aagccaaaaa aagaggctat
     5701 tcactgttaa tgaattaatt gttttaacct attaaatttc cttaagatta attaaattag
     5761 acttctaatc taataaaaat gataaaatca tttaatcttt ttttatagtg taaataacac
     5821 ataacatttt cattgttaag atgataggaa aatctaaaaa aaatttttct caaataaatt
     5881 tttctttaca ttttcagtgt aatattttta ttataaacta tgagaaaaat taaattataa
     5941 ttaaaataat aataacatat ctaatcaaaa ttaacaaaac agaatttaaa taattatttt
     6001 ggaatcattg tcttattgtt cttccttttt ctataaaatt taataatatt ctaggcccaa
     6061 attcctctat tcacatccaa tcatattctc tatattttct tattttttta tacgaaaata
     6121 agaaaatata tctggttaaa aatgatataa atcacatact tcttaaaaaa atataaatat
     6181 tccctattct aaatccctta attttattaa tatataaaat aaaaaaaatt agaaatataa
     6241 atacaattaa aaataaattt aacaatttag agaaatttga taaaacaact aattcctcat
     6301 aagaaaaaat taatcatctt attaaatttc ctaataaaat tactgttaac cttaatatat
     6361 aaatagggaa aattattttc ttatccaaat ctactctata atataatctt attataatcc
     6421 cttttcacac aacataatac attatccgta tacaatacat aacagttaat cctgttctta
     6481 caattaataa taacaaataa attatatttt catttctcat ataaacatat tctaaaatta
     6541 aatcttttga ataaaatcct cctataaaag gaaaaccaaa taaagatatt cttgctaaac
     6601 ctatacaacc acaaatcata ggtctataag aaaagaaatt ccctaaatac cgtaaatctt
     6661 gaactccact catattatga attactaacc cagcacataa aaataatata gatttgaata
     6721 gagcatgtat aagtaaatga aaaaaagcaa attccacctt tcctaaagat aaaattatta
     6781 taatcaaacc caattgactt aaagtagaaa aagcaataat ttttttaaaa tctatttcta
     6841 gatttgcccc tactcctgct ataaataatg ttaacctaga aaaaaaaaat aaaatttcag
     6901 aaaataaacc aattttaaat aaaaaattaa atcggattaa taaataaata cctgcagtaa
     6961 ccaaagttga tgaatgtact aatgaagaga cgggagtagg ggcagctatt gccgctggta
     7021 atcatgatga aaaaggaatt tgagctcttt tagttatacc agcaataata actaaaactc
     7081 cgcaaaacaa atatatttta ttatatataa ttatatcata acaaccaaaa tttattaaaa
     7141 acaccaaagc taataaaata gctacatcac ccacacgatt tctcataact gtaatcattc
     7201 ctgagttata ggaatctttt ctttggtaat aaattactaa caaataagaa actaacccta
     7261 gtccatctca acccaaaata attataatta aattagggca tataattaac attactattg
     7321 ataaaacaaa taatagaact attaaacaaa aataattttt attattatca cctaatatat
     7381 atctatctct ataaataatt accattgaag aaacaaacaa aacaacaaat aaaaataata
     7441 ttgatactca atccactaaa aaatacattt ttatttccat atttaataaa caatacaaaa
     7501 tatactcaat aataaaaatc ttattaaaaa aaataacaaa aagaaaaaaa tatataacca
     7561 aaaatcttat aactaataaa aaaaaacctc atctaataaa cactacctaa tgtaattaac
     7621 atctataatt ccacaaatta ttattttttc ataaactaat taagtaaatt caagttaaaa
     7681 aacattccat ttttaaaatt caaacaatta ttgggaaaaa atgaaatatt ataaccatat
     7741 attcacgtat ttcaattatt ttaatagaaa aaattattca accttcccca tgttgagtat
     7801 aactatatat atacaatgaa taaccagctc taacaaaaga aatcactcct aaaggcagta
     7861 ttaatcaaaa actatatttt attaatcttc ccattaaaaa aatttcccca aataaattta
     7921 ttcttagagg ggctgacata ttagcaactc tcattaaaaa ccatcacaaa gataaattag
     7981 gaaaaatttt tccaattcct tttaatagta ttacactacg agtaaaaaat cgttcgtaca
     8041 taaaattagc caaacaaaat aatccagaag aacataatcc gtgtccaatt attaacaata
     8101 aacttccata agaacctcaa aatcttattc ttattcttcc ccctaatact acacctatat
     8161 gacaaacaga cgagtaagca atcaaagcct taatgtcaac ttgaaataaa catataatac
     8221 caatcaacat tccccctact acagacaaca caacaattaa acctcctatt tttattaatt
     8281 cctctatata tattattcta aaacgatata atccataaat tcctaatttt aataatacag
     8341 ctgccaaaat tatagaacca gaaattggag cctcaacgtg agctttaggt aatcataaat
     8401 gaagtataaa tataggaact tttactaaaa atccaagaat tattaaataa aatacgtatc
     8461 caattctgta ttccataatt cttatataaa aataatgaag ggaaaaaccc ccgttaatta
     8521 ttataataat taataaagga taagatccaa ataatgtata taacaatata tacataccgg
     8581 cttgaagacg ctcaggttgg tttcctcaat taaaaataat tataataatt gggaacaaaa
     8641 cactttcaaa aaaaaaataa aatcttaata aatttattga aaaaaaacat ataaataaaa
     8701 aaaaaagcat taaacttaca tacattataa atattttatt atttcataat tcatcaaaaa
     8761 ctctggatat tattattaaa taaataactc aaatagttaa tattattaaa cctattctca
     8821 ttaagtcccc ccctaatatt aatctatcat aaaagactca gccttttata aaactagaaa
     8881 aaaaaaaaaa aaaaaaaatt attataataa atactattat atctaaccct gtcaacttta
     8941 ttactaaaca aattattatt aacaacatta ttaaaatttt taacatttta gtaaaattat
     9001 tgaagataat ttatcatttc cataataaaa atttattgat actaatatcc ccaatcccaa
     9061 tcttgcttca caaacaataa taattaaata aagaattact ttagttaaag tgaaaaaaat
     9121 taaagaaaaa actattaata taaaaatacc taaatacata tactcaaaac ataataaaat
     9181 aattataaca tgtctccggt taactaacaa aaccaataat cctactatat atattataaa
     9241 tgaaatttct atcattaatt ttattaataa atgttataat aatttaatta aaaatattgg
     9301 ttttgtaaac caaaattgat ttattcttat aacttcagaa aagaaaacct ctttaaatct
     9361 ccaaaattta tgtactatat aatactattt tctgaaattt tactttgttt aaatatttta
     9421 attatatcct tttttttatt taatcatcct ataactatac taattcttat tatttcaact
     9481 actattataa tttcaatttt aagaataaaa tttttaaaga tgatatggtt atcattaatt
     9541 ttaattttat taattcttgg aggaatatta attttatttc tttatttgat tagtctaatt
     9601 cctaacaaaa aaataatttt taaaaaaaaa atattattat tgttagcatt tggtttaatt
     9661 attaatttta atacatctaa tcaagtaaat ttatctataa atactataat aaacttattt
     9721 ttccctcctt caattagatg acttttattt ataataattt atttattatt aacgttgatt
     9781 gtagtaataa taattattga atcttctaaa gctcctataa aactttataa ataaactaat
     9841 gaacaaatat aaaattataa atcctattat taatcttccc acaccgtcta atatttcata
     9901 tatatgaaat atggggtcac tactaggaat atgtcttgga attcaaattt taacaggatt
     9961 atttttagca ataaatttct ccagagatat taccaccgct tttaatataa taagacatat
    10021 tatacgagat gttaacaacg gatggataat tcggtcaatt catgcaaatg gagcttcgtt
    10081 attttttatt ataatttatc ttcatattgg gcgaggaatt tactattcat cttttttttt
    10141 tttcaagcct tgagcttcag gtttaattat tctttttata ttaatagcta cagctttttt
    10201 aggttatgtg ctaccctgag gacaaatatc tttttgaggg gcaacagtta ttactaatct
    10261 tctaacagca attccttatg taggaactat aataactcaa tggatttgag gaggattttc
    10321 tgttgacaat agaacattaa accgattttt ttctcttcat tttcttttac cttttttaat
    10381 tgctgttctt gtaataattc acattttatt gcttcatgaa aaaggttctt ctaacccctt
    10441 aggagttcat cttaatattg ataaaattcc attccatcct tattttacta ttaaagattt
    10501 aaatataata ttaattgttt tatttatttt ctctatagtt attataattt atccatactc
    10561 attaaccgat tcagaaaatt tctctatagc aaacccttta attactcctc cccacattca
    10621 acctgaatga tattttttat ttgcatatgc tattttacga tcaattccta ataaattagg
    10681 gggagtagta gctttaattt tttctattgt aattattatt actcttcctt taactataaa
    10741 taataaattt tcttcatttt atttttaccc ctttaaaaaa cttatatttt gaacttttgt
    10801 caatactttt ttccttttaa catatttagg agcttgccct gtagaaatac catttatttt
    10861 tataagacaa attttaactt taatttactt tatattcttc atgattattc ctttaattta
    10921 gattatttaa ctatataagt atatattttg aaaatataaa aaagaaagga attttctaat
    10981 aatctttttt tctaaaattg atacaaacta ttcaagaaaa cagaattttt aaaaaaaaat
    11041 ttattataac tattaaaatt ctaaaaggta aaattacttt tcaagctatt attattaatt
    11101 tatcgtatcg atatcgaaca agtgttccac gaaccactac aaataacatt attataacta
    11161 taaccttaat aaataaaatt ccctctcccc ccataaataa ataagaacta actaaactaa
    11221 aaaaaattat atttccatat tcagccataa acaaaacagc aaaaccccat gagctatatt
    11281 caatattaaa acctgacacc aattcggact ctccttctga taaatcaaaa ggagagcggt
    11341 ttgtttccgc aaaacaagtc actactcaaa taataaataa actgacatat ccaaacaata
    11401 aataaaattt gtcttgaaat tctaatattt tcccaatatt aaatctttca caaaaaaaaa
    11461 ttattctaat taaaattata gctattctta cctcataaga aataacctgg gcaactccac
    11521 gatatgctcc taacaaggaa tatttagaat tagaagacca accacctcat aaaattacat
    11581 aaacacttaa actagaaata cataacataa ttactaaacc atattcataa gaaatttgat
    11641 tataatttca attgtataaa aatcataaca ttattattaa aattaaagct aatataggag
    11701 aaaatatata tattaataca tttatgtata acataaaatt tatttccttt ctaaaaagtt
    11761 taatagcatc tctaaaaggc tgaaataatc ccataacccc tactttatta gggcctttac
    11821 gaacatgaat ataccctaaa atttttcgct ctataagagt aaaaaaagca actctaacca
    11881 aaacacatac cactaaaaaa atataactta aatatcataa cattattaaa gggaaaccca
    11941 taaaggaagc ttaaattcct cgcattaaat tctgccactt taattatttt tttttactaa
    12001 ctggaaaacc atcttcaaat tctaaaattg atacattata ttttgctaaa ttagttataa
    12061 ttattttact tgtatagatt ttcctaaatt accttttatt tctttatttt ttcccactta
    12121 taaagaaata aaaggaatgt aaattttatt tcatgtctat gtgttatctt tatgtatgta
    12181 attgtaaata tataagttct tatatttccc gaggacggga aatttgctat cttaaaggtt
    12241 attaaattga agaaataatt atttcttcaa tttttagtgt tattaatcac atataaatgt
    12301 aattttgtct taaattaaaa ttaatttata tacatttaaa aacctaaatt aaatgaaatt
    12361 aatattacgt gccccttatt ttatgaaaat atgttatcat acaacccgct gaagagctac
    12421 ttagtttttt ccaaaaaatt tcaattaaat ctttgatttt tttctaaatt aaacacaaaa
    12481 aaaatataat gcttactaaa attatacttt ttaaataaat aattattttt taatattcct
    12541 ttcgtactaa ttaaaaaaaa attaaaataa agatagaaac caacctggct tacgccggtc
    12601 tgaactcaga tcatgtagga atttaaaagt tgaacaaact ccttaattta acttcttcat
    12661 taaataagta tcctaatcca acatcgaggt cgcaatcaat tttatcaata tgagctatcc
    12721 aaaattatta cgctgttatc cctagagtat tttattcatt taatcaatat tattggatca
    12781 aatttttaaa taattaacaa aaagattctt tatcttttta agtcgcccca actaattatt
    12841 tttttcaaaa aaattttttt gaaaaaaata ataaaattca tagggtcttc ttgtccctta
    12901 attttatttt tgcctctgca cataaaaagt taacttctat atttattaaa aagacagatt
    12961 taaattgttc tatcattctt ttagcactca tttaaagcct tatttcaata ccttcgtata
    13021 gtcaaaatac cacagcaatt taataatctc attgagcaga taatacattt tattatttca
    13081 aaatgaaatg tttttgataa acagccaact taataagaat tttgccgaat tcctcattaa
    13141 caattctatt ttaaaattaa tttttaaatt aaataaaaaa aatttattct tatactaatt
    13201 ttttcatttt tatacaaatt tacaattaaa ttaattatta aatataatta aatttcatta
    13261 ctatttaaat taatttttta taacaaaaaa aagaaaattt cattcctttt ttaggaaaaa
    13321 ttaaattaat tataatttat taaataagct tatccctact taatttttct atatttttaa
    13381 aataaaaaat attcattcta tagatagata taaaatctcc ttataataac cagatatcac
    13441 tatttttgaa aaaaatttca tttctatttt tatattattt aattatttat aacaaattaa
    13501 atttttataa aaaaatagat caaaataatt tcgggaaata taaatattta atttttttta
    13561 aaaaaccctt atgcaaaagg tacaaaacaa ttactattta aattttaatt aattaaattt
    13621 ttcaatttcc ttttcagttc taattatatt ttaatctttc tttaatatta catataaaaa
    13681 acttatataa ttaactttat taattttaat acttaaaaat tgaaatggtt taacaaaact
    13741 aattttcatt gtaagtgaaa caccatttat gatttcatct caaaaaacac tttccagtat
    13801 ttttactttg ttacgactta tctcttgaaa gagagcgacg ggcgatatgt gcatatttta
    13861 gagctttatt caataaaaca taatatttat tatttacttt taaatcctat tttaaaatat
    13921 ttcaattggt ttttattata aaaatcaatg taattcactt cattcataat cttaagttgc
    13981 accttgactt aattttcttt ttttaaaaaa attgtaataa ttaattattc aatataatta
    14041 atcatagtgg tatacaaact gatcctaact agattaagta agatttaggg gttttatcca
    14101 ttacagagca aattcctcta aaaagcttaa aataccgcca aaactttttg ttttcataaa
    14161 taatatatac taacaaaatt aagcttacaa tagtagggta tctaatccta gtttattaat
    14221 aaatttttaa gacacaataa ataaaatatt tttaaatctt tttaatttca cctatgaaga
    14281 ttattactct attaattttt ttttctttat aaaattaaaa aaattaactt gcttgtataa
    14341 ccgcggcggc tggcacaagc atcgccaagt ttaaaattaa taacttgttt catatttttg
    14401 aaaatattta aaatttttct tctataattt attattttat aaattaaata tataaagact
    14461 attaaaagat tctttttaat aaaaccacgc ttgaattctt atattacctt ttatttcttt
    14521 attttttccc acttataaag aaataaaagg aatgtaaatt ttatttcatg tctatgtgtt
    14581 atctttatgt atgtaattgt aaatatataa gttcttatat ttcccgagga cgggaaattt
    14641 gctatcttaa aggttattaa attgaaggga taattatttc ttcaattctt tggtgttata
    14701 aatcacatat aaatgtaact ttgtcttaaa ttaaaattct ttcagtatac tttaattaga
    14761 acaattaaat gaaattcata ttacgtgccc cttattttaa aataaatgta tttatacttc
    14821 aagaaaataa attacgattt tgagtataaa aataaaatgc ctgaataaag ggttatcttg
    14881 ataggataaa ttatgtgtta tttatttcac ttttattagt ttcatattag ttttaataaa
    14941 attaattatt acttataaaa tcaaaattta tcgtgcttta caccaaaaac tatttttttt
    15001 aatattt
//

LOCUS       NC_005292              14686 bp    DNA     circular INV 17-JUN-2004
DEFINITION  Haemaphysalis flava mitochondrion, complete genome.
ACCESSION   NC_005292
VERSION     NC_005292.1  GI:39653762
KEYWORDS    .
SOURCE      mitochondrion Haemaphysalis flava (hardbacked tick)
  ORGANISM  Haemaphysalis flava
            Eukaryota; Metazoa; Arthropoda; Chelicerata; Arachnida; Acari;
            Parasitiformes; Ixodida; Ixodoidea; Ixodidae; Haemaphysalis.
REFERENCE   1  (bases 1 to 14686)
  AUTHORS   Shao,R., Aoki,Y., Mitani,H., Tabuchi,N., Barker,S.C. and
            Fukunaga,M.
  TITLE     The mitochondrial genomes of soft ticks have an arrangement of
            genes that has remained unchanged for over 400 million years
  JOURNAL   Insect Mol. Biol. 13 (3), 219-224 (2004)
   PUBMED   15157222
REFERENCE   2  (bases 1 to 14686)
  AUTHORS   Fukunaga,M.
  TITLE     Direct Submission
  JOURNAL   Submitted (11-DEC-2001) Fukuyama University, Faculty of Pharmacy
            and Pharmaceutical Sciences; Gakuencho 1 Sanzo 985, Fukuyama,
            Hiroshima 729-0292, Japan
COMMENT     REVIEWED REFSEQ: This record has been curated by NCBI staff. The
            reference sequence was derived from AB075954.
FEATURES             Location/Qualifiers
     source          1..14686
                     /organism="Haemaphysalis flava"
                     /organelle="mitochondrion"
                     /mol_type="genomic DNA"
                     /isolate="Saitama 1"
                     /db_xref="taxon:181088"
                     /sex="Female"
                     /common="hardbacked tick"
     tRNA            1..63
                     /product="tRNA-Met"
                     /anticodon=(pos:35..37,aa:Met)
     gene            65..1022
                     /gene="ND2"
                     /db_xref="GeneID:2667863"
     CDS             65..1022
                     /gene="ND2"
                     /note="TAA stop codon is completed by the addition of 3' A
                     residues to the mRNA"
                     /codon_start=1
                     /transl_except=(pos:1022,aa:TERM)
                     /transl_table=5
                     /product="NADH dehydrogenase subunit 2"
                     /protein_id="NP_945214.1"
                     /db_xref="GI:39653763"
                     /db_xref="GeneID:2667863"
                     /translation="MFFKNLMKWMIMITILISISSNHWFIYWIMMEMNMMMFIPIMKY
                     NKLENCNSMISYFIVQSFSSILFFMSASMIHMNYSYFMEILINISVLIKLGMIPFHFW
                     LISISEVLDYNSFLLILTIQKIIPLFILFKMKTEISLFISILSLMMSSIMIFNLKMLK
                     KILIFSSISHLSWMIILMFILSNFWISYMIIYFLMINSIVNFLKKNMIMSLNGLTSNK
                     ISVNEKISIIISMMSLGGMPPLLGFVIKFIAITLIIKYSMILMMILIMSSLINIFIYI
                     RMIMPVLLTFNKTNFSFNFLKVKINSFFKLLILLTLFLVNLSF"
     tRNA            1024..1082
                     /product="tRNA-Trp"
                     /anticodon=(pos:1053..1055,aa:Trp)
     tRNA            complement(1092..1154)
                     /product="tRNA-Tyr"
                     /anticodon=(pos:complement(1122..1124),aa:Tyr)
     gene            1148..2686
                     /gene="COX1"
                     /db_xref="GeneID:2667856"
     CDS             1148..2686
                     /gene="COX1"
                     /codon_start=1
                     /transl_table=5
                     /product="cytochrome c oxidase subunit I"
                     /protein_id="NP_945215.1"
                     /db_xref="GI:39653764"
                     /db_xref="GeneID:2667856"
                     /translation="MLPRWMFSTNHKDIGTMYLIFGTWAGMLGLSMSILIRMELGQPG
                     TLIGNDQIYNVIVTAHAFIMIFFMVMPIMIGGFGNWLVPMMLGAPDMAFPRMNNMSFW
                     LLPPSLFLLINSSLVESGAGTGWTVYPPLSSNLSHYGPSVDMAIFSLHLAGASSILGA
                     INFITTIVNMRSLGMTLERMPLFVWSVLITAILLLLSLPVLAGAITMLLTDRNFNTSF
                     FDPSGGGDPILYQHLFWFFGHPEVYILILPGFGMISQIICFHTGKKEPFGNLGMIYAM
                     LAIGLLGFIVWAHHMFTVGMDIDTRAYFTSATMIIAVPTGIKIFSWLATLHGTNLKFN
                     TPILWALGFVFLFTVGGLTGIMLANSSIDIILHDTYYVVAHFHYVLSMGAVFAIMGAI
                     IHWFPLFFGFNFNSALTKSQFFITFIGVNMTFFPQHFLGLSGMPRRYSDYPDFFSKWN
                     MISSIGSVISLIGVGLMVFIIWSAMIENKKIMITQFTNSSIEWMLNFPPSEHTFNQNN
                     IILK"
     gene            2691..3365
                     /gene="COX2"
                     /db_xref="GeneID:2667864"
     CDS             2691..3365
                     /gene="COX2"
                     /codon_start=1
                     /transl_table=5
                     /product="cytochrome c oxidase subunit II"
                     /protein_id="NP_945216.1"
                     /db_xref="GI:39653765"
                     /db_xref="GeneID:2667864"
                     /translation="MMTWSLISFPDSNSPIMEQMTFFHDHSMLIIIMITIITIYMICN
                     IIMNNFTSRSMMEGQEIEIIWTIIPAVTLIFIAMPSLHLLYLTDELFSSQMSIKIIGH
                     QWYWSYEYSDFNKEFDSFMIPEQEMMKNSFRLLDTDNNLVIPFNTTIKFLITSADVIH
                     SWTVPSLSIKMDAVPGRLNQAFSFSKRPGLFFGQCSEICGANHSFMPISLEIVKMKNF
                     IKFISC"
     tRNA            3367..3432
                     /product="tRNA-Lys"
                     /anticodon=(pos:3398..3400,aa:Lys)
     tRNA            3433..3492
                     /product="tRNA-Asp"
                     /anticodon=(pos:3463..3465,aa:Asp)
     gene            3494..3655
                     /gene="ATP8"
                     /db_xref="GeneID:2667861"
     CDS             3494..3655
                     /gene="ATP8"
                     /codon_start=1
                     /transl_table=5
                     /product="ATP synthase F0 subunit 8"
                     /protein_id="NP_945217.1"
                     /db_xref="GI:39653766"
                     /db_xref="GeneID:2667861"
                     /translation="MPQIFPMNWLLISLIIMTMTIVIMVMTFFVIAMNKNKMNFFKIP
                     KKKMIFFKW"
     gene            3649..4314
                     /gene="ATP6"
                     /db_xref="GeneID:2667862"
     CDS             3649..4314
                     /gene="ATP6"
                     /codon_start=1
                     /transl_table=5
                     /product="ATP synthase F0 subunit 6"
                     /protein_id="NP_945218.1"
                     /db_xref="GI:39653767"
                     /db_xref="GeneID:2667862"
                     /translation="MMNNLFSIFDPSTSSWFSWNWCSMAIFVFMYPSLFWKSSSMFII
                     SWKILLGKFFQEMMNNLKSFKYKNILLFTSIFIIILFSNLFGLLPYVFTASSHLIFTM
                     YLAFPIWLSMIIFSLLNKFNKFMSHLVPIGSPIFLSAFMVLIETVSNLIRPITLSVRL
                     MANMISGHLLIHLLSSLSLISHFMMFFSLPVMILLMILETAVAIIQSFVFITLISLYI
                     NEV"
     gene            4318..5095
                     /gene="COX3"
                     /db_xref="GeneID:2667855"
     CDS             4318..5095
                     /gene="COX3"
                     /note="TAA stop codon is completed by the addition of 3' A
                     residues to the mRNA"
                     /codon_start=1
                     /transl_except=(pos:5095,aa:TERM)
                     /transl_table=5
                     /product="cytochrome c oxidase subunit III"
                     /protein_id="NP_945219.1"
                     /db_xref="GI:39653768"
                     /db_xref="GeneID:2667855"
                     /translation="MMFHPFHMVEKSPWPLTSSISALCLTLGFINYFNNYNYILSILA
                     MIILILSSFQWWRDVSREASFQGFHTVLVLKGLKLGMLLFILSEVFFFISFFWAFFHS
                     SLSPNIEIGAIWPPENVIPFNPFEIPLLNSTILISSGISVTWSHHSIMLGKLSNSLLS
                     LKITIGLGILFTMFQLFEYYQAQFSISDGIFGSTFFLTTGFHGIHVIIGTVFLIVSMK
                     RIKNSLISSEHFFGFEASAWYWHFVDVVWLFLFTFMYWWIY"
     tRNA            5096..5156
                     /product="tRNA-Gly"
                     /anticodon=(pos:5126..5128,aa:Gly)
     gene            5157..5493
                     /gene="ND3"
                     /db_xref="GeneID:2667854"
     CDS             5157..5493
                     /gene="ND3"
                     /note="TAA stop codon is completed by the addition of 3' A
                     residues to the mRNA"
                     /codon_start=1
                     /transl_except=(pos:5493,aa:TERM)
                     /transl_table=5
                     /product="NADH dehydrogenase subunit 3"
                     /protein_id="NP_945220.1"
                     /db_xref="GI:39653769"
                     /db_xref="GeneID:2667854"
                     /translation="MLIIISILISIPFLIMVLFFLIHFKNIMNKEKLSPFECGFDPFS
                     FSRVPFSLKFFFIGIVFLIFDVEIIIILPFPIIMNYSYYLFMSFMIINLIIMLGLVME
                     WKLGMIDWLK"
     tRNA            5494..5557
                     /product="tRNA-Ala"
                     /anticodon=(pos:5528..5530,aa:Ala)
     tRNA            5559..5617
                     /product="tRNA-Arg"
                     /anticodon=(pos:5588..5590,aa:Arg)
     tRNA            5617..5677
                     /product="tRNA-Asn"
                     /anticodon=(pos:5648..5650,aa:Asn)
     tRNA            5681..5735
                     /product="tRNA-Ser"
                     /note="codons recognized: AGN"
                     /anticodon=(pos:5700..5702,aa:Ser)
     tRNA            5738..5796
                     /product="tRNA-Glu"
                     /anticodon=(pos:5767..5769,aa:Glu)
     gene            complement(5783..6730)
                     /gene="ND1"
                     /db_xref="GeneID:2667860"
     CDS             complement(5783..6730)
                     /gene="ND1"
                     /codon_start=1
                     /transl_table=5
                     /product="NADH dehydrogenase subunit 1"
                     /protein_id="NP_945221.1"
                     /db_xref="GI:39653770"
                     /db_xref="GeneID:2667860"
                     /translation="MLNFTIFIMLLLMVLMSVAFFTLLERKILGYCHIRKGPNKAGFM
                     GLFQPFSDALKLFSKEMNFMFYMNIVLHMISPIISLLLMMMIWLIFLFSSNCLYLNMS
                     IIYFLCISSMSGYTILWSGWASNSKYSLIGAYRGFAQVISYEVSMAMMIISICLITQS
                     YGTISMIKLQENWMTIFSFSFLFLIWMLICLAETNRTPFDLAEGESELVSGFNIEYGS
                     WLFAIIFMSEYGMIMAISILTNFMFFGFKIWSNMTMLMIMLLFILIRGTYVRYRYDKL
                     MMMAWKVVLPQTIMIFFMTFFLMSIYNSFCINFWNCLSY"
     tRNA            complement(6731..6791)
                     /product="tRNA-Leu"
                     /note="codons recognized: UUR"
                     /anticodon=(pos:complement(6760..6762),aa:Leu)
     rRNA            complement(6792..7987)
                     /product="l-rRNA"
     tRNA            complement(7988..8048)
                     /product="tRNA-Val"
                     /anticodon=(pos:complement(8019..8021),aa:Val)
     rRNA            complement(8049..8747)
                     /product="s-rRNA"
     D-loop          8748..9057
     tRNA            9058..9122
                     /product="tRNA-Ile"
                     /anticodon=(pos:9089..9091,aa:Ile)
     tRNA            complement(9123..9188)
                     /product="tRNA-Gln"
                     /anticodon=(pos:complement(9158..9160),aa:Gln)
     tRNA            complement(9201..9262)
                     /product="tRNA-Phe"
                     /anticodon=(pos:complement(9227..9229),aa:Phe)
     gene            complement(9263..10918)
                     /gene="ND5"
                     /db_xref="GeneID:2667858"
     CDS             complement(9263..10918)
                     /gene="ND5"
                     /codon_start=1
                     /transl_table=5
                     /product="NADH dehydrogenase subunit 5"
                     /protein_id="NP_945222.1"
                     /db_xref="GI:39653771"
                     /db_xref="GeneID:2667858"
                     /translation="MFIKWSMMLLFLSIMFFYFFLVNTFHKSFYVIEYMITSMSSVDL
                     KFYFLFDWISNLFICIVLLISSMVIMYSSSYMNSDKNKNCFCIIVLMFVLSMIMLILM
                     PNMLMIILGWDGLGLVSYCLVIFYQSVNSYNSGMMTIISNRVGDVMVIMSLLFLFNFG
                     SFDFLSLNKTEMILGIFIILAGMTKSAQIPFSAWLPAAMAAPTPVSSLVHSSTLVTAG
                     VYLMIRFNYLFSENINSMLLLKISLITMVMSGMNAFFETDFKKIIAFSTLSQLSMMMI
                     IVSLNMPELAFFHLIMHAIFKSMLFLCAGLIIHFMNGNQDIRMLGNFFKASPVIMSCM
                     LISILSLMGYPFIGGFYSKDLILEFFFLKNNNMLLLAMFIVSIIFTFMYCIRLIYFLM
                     LKSILSVNFNMIHLDMKMVLPIYVLTFFLLISGNFLFWLSVLNNKIMFISLMSKFISI
                     MLMAISAYISFYILISYSFHSYNIEFFFKMWFLSSLTSMIFLKNNNNLLKMSLMDWKW
                     MELLGPSGLNNKMNEMSKTNLWINFISFNKILLLTLIMILFLM"
     tRNA            complement(10919..10982)
                     /product="tRNA-His"
                     /anticodon=(pos:complement(10946..10948),aa:His)
     gene            complement(10983..12297)
                     /gene="ND4"
                     /db_xref="GeneID:2667857"
     CDS             complement(10983..12297)
                     /gene="ND4"
                     /note="TAA stop codon is completed by the addition of 3' A
                     residues to the mRNA"
                     /codon_start=1
                     /transl_except=(pos:complement(10983),aa:TERM)
                     /transl_table=5
                     /product="NADH dehydrogenase subunit 4"
                     /protein_id="NP_945223.1"
                     /db_xref="GI:39653772"
                     /db_xref="GeneID:2667857"
                     /translation="MLKLILMSLSILCMFSLLEGIQMMISIIFVFFLTVLMYFSNFYM
                     ISPFFGIDLMSLMLILLTIWISFLMMLASFTKKVSNNKSFIFYLTMMMMLLIICFSVL
                     NLIFFYFFFESVLFPIVMMIFGWGSQPERLQAGIYMLMYTLFGSLPLLVMMLIFKKTS
                     LMYLFIEWQEINIGIYFFLMMLGFLVKIPVFFFHLWLPKAHVEAPISGSMILAGVLLK
                     LGIYGIFRFKSFYFIEILNFSYLLMILSIWGSVMVSIYCLFQTDIKSLIAYSSVCHMG
                     IVFSGTINFSFFGSYGSLLLMIGHGLCSSGLFCLANLVYERFYTRSMILIKGLMKIFP
                     SLTLMWFLFSIVNMSAPMTMNLMGELFLCLSIMKYSMFFIGPIMILIFMSACYSMYMY
                     SYLNHGEGWVLWSCKMINLREYYLLILHLIPMILWMFKFNFFFKWI"
     gene            complement(12291..12566)
                     /gene="ND4L"
                     /db_xref="GeneID:2667859"
     CDS             complement(12291..12566)
                     /gene="ND4L"
                     /codon_start=1
                     /transl_table=5
                     /product="NADH dehydrogenase subunit 4L"
                     /protein_id="NP_945224.1"
                     /db_xref="GI:39653773"
                     /db_xref="GeneID:2667859"
                     /translation="MMSMTFFIYFIGVFSFILNRFHLMLLLMSIEFMYLSLMIMFFYN
                     SYLLSILNIFLFLTTIVCEAAIGLSLLVMMSFYYGNELINSFNLIKC"
     tRNA            12569..12629
                     /product="tRNA-Thr"
                     /anticodon=(pos:12600..12602,aa:Thr)
     tRNA            complement(12630..12689)
                     /product="tRNA-Pro"
                     /anticodon=(pos:complement(12657..12659),aa:Pro)
     gene            12693..13133
                     /gene="ND6"
                     /db_xref="GeneID:2667852"
     CDS             12693..13133
                     /gene="ND6"
                     /codon_start=1
                     /transl_table=5
                     /product="NADH dehydrogenase subunit 6"
                     /protein_id="NP_945225.1"
                     /db_xref="GI:39653774"
                     /db_xref="GeneID:2667852"
                     /translation="MFIILAMSILFMMMTHPIMMLMSVMMLTLYMSMIFYYISQFSMI
                     SLIMILLILGGMLIIFMYMVSLTPNNKISFNYKMIFVLTVMLLLINIEIQYKSLEHLI
                     FSKIYFYNFMNLIMLMMMYLILSLTVVMKLTNSNMSPMKMSYDN"
     gene            13135..14201
                     /gene="CYTB"
                     /db_xref="GeneID:2667866"
     CDS             13135..14200
                     /gene="CYTB"
                     /note="TAA stop codon is completed by the addition of 3' A
                     residues to the mRNA"
                     /codon_start=1
                     /transl_except=(pos:14200,aa:TERM)
                     /transl_table=5
                     /product="cytochrome b"
                     /protein_id="NP_945226.1"
                     /db_xref="GI:39653775"
                     /db_xref="GeneID:2667866"
                     /translation="MINSMKNLPTPSNISFMWNFGSLLGMCLMIQILSGLFLAMNFSS
                     DISTAFSMISHIQRDVNYGWLIRSIHANGASMFFVFMYIHIARGIYYSSFHFMKVWIS
                     GLFIILVLMATAFLGYILPWGQMSFWGATVITNLISAIPYFGQMITFWIWGGFSVDNN
                     TLIRFFSLHFILPFILTFLVMIHIMLIHEKGSSNPLGNTLNIDKIPFHSYFSIKDILG
                     ILLVLTIFSVIVLQYPYMLMDAENFNVANPMITPPHIQPEWYFLFAYAILRSIPNKLG
                     GVIALLMSIIIIASFSLTMKNKFSSFYFNLNKKLLYWMYINIFVILTFLGAMPIEYPY
                     VMMSQVITFMYFLFFILIPIT"
     tRNA            14202..14262
                     /product="tRNA-Ser"
                     /note="codons recognized: UCN"
                     /anticodon=(pos:14230..14232,aa:Ser)
     tRNA            complement(14262..14320)
                     /product="tRNA-Leu"
                     /note="codons recognized: CUN"
                     /anticodon=(pos:complement(14289..14291),aa:Leu)
     D-loop          14321..14630
     tRNA            14631..14682
                     /product="tRNA-Cys"
                     /anticodon=(pos:14650..14652,aa:Cys)
ORIGIN      
        1 gtaaagtcag ctaagtattt aaagctagtg ggttcatacc ccaaaaatga attttccttt
       61 attaattttt tttaaaaatt taataaaatg aataatcata attacaattt taatttctat
      121 ctcttctaac cattgattta tttattgaat tataatagaa ataaacataa taatattcat
      181 tcccattata aaatataata agttagaaaa ttgcaactca ataatttcat attttattgt
      241 ccaatctttt tcctcaattt tatttttcat gtctgcttca ataattcata taaactattc
      301 ttattttata gaaattttaa ttaatatttc agttttaatt aaattaggaa taattccttt
      361 tcatttttga ttaatttcaa ttagagaagt attagattac aattcatttt tacttattct
      421 aacaatccaa aaaatcattc cactctttat tttgtttaaa ataaaaacag aaatttctct
      481 atttattaga attttatctt taataataag ctccattata attttcaatt taaaaatgtt
      541 aaaaaaaatt ctaattttta gatcaatttc ccatttaagt tggataatta ttttaatatt
      601 tattttaaga aatttttgaa tttcatatat aattatttat tttttaataa tcaattcaat
      661 cgtaaatttt ttaaaaaaaa atataattat atcccttaat ggcttaacta gaaataaaat
      721 ttctgttaat gaaaaaatta gaattattat ttctataata tcattgggtg gaataccacc
      781 attattaggc ttcgtaatta aatttattgc aattacatta atcattaaat attcaataat
      841 tttaataata attttaatta tatcttcttt aattaacatt tttatttata ttcgaataat
      901 tataccagtg ttattgactt tcaataaaac taattttaga tttaattttt taaaagttaa
      961 aattaattct ttttttaaac tattaattct tcttacttta tttttagtaa atttatcctt
     1021 ttaagatttt aagttaaaaa aactatttac cttcaaagta aaaattatta aatataaatc
     1081 ttaatctata tagtaaaagg aaataattcc gtaaataaat ttacaattta acgcctaaat
     1141 ctcagccatt ttaccgcgat gaatattttc cactaatcat aaagacattg gaacaatata
     1201 tttaattttt ggaacttgag caggtatgtt aggtctaaga ataagaattc ttattcgaat
     1261 agaattaggt caacctggta ctcttattgg aaatgaccaa atttataacg taattgtaac
     1321 tgctcatgca tttattataa ttttttttat agttatgcct atcataattg gtggatttgg
     1381 aaactggtta gtcccaataa tactaggggc acctgatata gcatttcctc gaataaataa
     1441 tataagattc tgacttttac ctccatcgtt atttttgtta attaattcat ctttagtaga
     1501 aagaggagca ggaacaggat gaactgttta tcctccatta tcatcaaatt tatctcacta
     1561 cggcccttca gtagatatag caattttttc tcttcatcta gccggtgctt catcaattct
     1621 tggagctatt aattttatta caactattgt aaatatacga tcattaggta taaccctaga
     1681 acgtatacca ttatttgtat gatcagtatt aattactgca attctacttt tattatccct
     1741 acctgtttta gcaggtgcaa ttactatatt attaactgat cgaaatttta atacttcatt
     1801 tttcgatccc tcaggagggg gagacccaat tttatatcaa catctatttt gattctttgg
     1861 acacccagaa gtttacattt taattttacc aggatttggc ataatttccc aaatcatttg
     1921 ttttcatact ggaaaaaaag aaccttttgg caatttagga ataatttatg ctatactagc
     1981 tattggactt ttaggtttca ttgtatgagc acatcatata tttacagtag ggatagatat
     2041 tgatactcga gcttatttca cttcagctac aataattatt gctgttccaa caggaattaa
     2101 aatttttaga tgattggcta cccttcacgg gacaaattta aagtttaata ctccaatctt
     2161 atgagcctta ggatttgtat ttctatttac agtaggagga ttgactggaa ttatattagc
     2221 aaattcttcc attgacatca ttttacatga tacttactat gttgtagctc actttcatta
     2281 tgtactttca atgggggcag tttttgcaat tataggagca attattcatt gattcccatt
     2341 attttttggc tttaacttta attccgccct aactaaaagg caatttttca ttacatttat
     2401 tggcgtaaat ataacatttt tcccccaaca ttttctaggt ttgagaggaa tgccacgacg
     2461 atattccgac tacccagatt ttttttctaa atgaaatata atttcctcaa ttggatcagt
     2521 tattagttta attggggtag gtttaatagt gttcattatc tgatctgcta taattgaaaa
     2581 taaaaaaatt atgattactc aatttacaaa ctcatcaatt gaatgaatat taaattttcc
     2641 tccatcagag catacattta atcaaaacaa catcatttta aaataaactt atgataacat
     2701 gatcattaat ttcatttccc gatagaaatt ctcccattat agaacaaata acattttttc
     2761 atgaccattc aatattaatt attattataa tcacaatcat tactatttac ataatttgta
     2821 atattatcat aaacaatttt actagccgct caataataga agggcaagaa attgaaatta
     2881 tttgaacaat tattccagca gttaccctaa tttttattgc tataccatca ttacatttat
     2941 tatatttaac agatgaatta tttaggtctc aaatatcaat taaaattatt ggacaccaat
     3001 gatattgatc atatgaatat tctgatttca acaaagaatt tgattcattt ataattccag
     3061 agcaagaaat gataaaaaac tcatttcgac ttttagacac tgacaacaat ttagtaattc
     3121 cattcaatac aacaattaaa tttttaatta catctgcaga tgtaattcat tcatggacag
     3181 ttccttcttt aagaattaaa atagatgctg ttccaggccg attaaatcaa gctttttcat
     3241 tttcaaagcg tcctggccta ttttttggac aatgttcaga aatttgtgga gcaaaccaca
     3301 gattcatgcc aatttcactt gaaattgtta aaatgaaaaa tttcattaaa ttcatttctt
     3361 gttagccatt gaatggctga aatgtaagca atggtctctt aaaccaaaat atagtattta
     3421 tactttcaat gtaaaaacta gttaaaatta taacaaaaga atgtcattct ttaattactt
     3481 aaagtgtttt taaattccac aaattttccc aataaattga ttattaattt cattaattat
     3541 tataacaata accattgtta ttatagtcat aacattcttt gttattgcaa taaataaaaa
     3601 caaaataaat ttttttaaaa ttccaaaaaa aaaaataatc ttttttaaat gataaataac
     3661 ttattttcaa ttttcgaccc ctcaacatcc tcatgattta gatgaaattg atgcagcatg
     3721 gcgatttttg tttttatata tccatcactt ttctgaaaat cttcttcaat atttattatt
     3781 tcctggaaaa ttcttttagg taaatttttc caggaaataa taaataattt aaaatcattt
     3841 aaatataaaa atattttact attcacttca atttttatta ttattctttt ttctaatctt
     3901 tttggtcttc ttccctatgt ttttactgca tctagtcatt taatttttac tatgtatctt
     3961 gcttttccca tttgattaag aataattatt tttagtcttt tgaataaatt caataagttt
     4021 atgtcccatc ttgttcctat tggatcccca atttttttaa gtgcctttat agttttaatt
     4081 gagacggtaa gaaatttaat tcgcccaatt acgttatctg ttcgtttgat agctaatata
     4141 attagtggtc atttactaat ccatctatta tcttctttat ctttaattag acattttata
     4201 atattttttt ctttgccagt tataatttta ttaatgattt tggaaactgc tgtagcaatt
     4261 attcaaagtt ttgtatttat tactttaatt tcgttatata ttaatgaagt ttaacttatg
     4321 atatttcatc catttcatat agtagaaaaa aggccttgac ctttaacaag atcaatttca
     4381 gctctttgtt taacattggg ttttattaat tattttaaca attataatta tattttatct
     4441 attttagcaa taattatttt aattttatca tcttttcaat gatggcggga tgtctctcga
     4501 gaggcttctt ttcagggatt ccatacggtt ttggtattaa aaggtcttaa attaggaata
     4561 ttattattta ttttatctga agtatttttc tttatctcat ttttctgagc ttttttccat
     4621 agaagtttat cccctaacat tgaaattggg gcaatttgac ctcctgaaaa tgttattcct
     4681 tttaatccgt ttgaaattcc tttattgaat tcaacaattt taatttcttc gggaatttca
     4741 gtaacttgga gacatcattc gattatactt ggaaaactat ccaattcttt attatcatta
     4801 aaaattacta ttggactagg aattttattt acaatgttcc aactttttga atattatcaa
     4861 gcacagtttt ctatttctga tggaattttt ggttctacat ttttcttaac aactgggttt
     4921 catggaattc atgtaattat tggaactgtt tttcttattg tttcaatgaa gcgtattaaa
     4981 aatagattaa tttcttcaga acattttttt ggctttgagg catcagcttg atattggcat
     5041 tttgttgatg tagtatgatt gtttttattt acatttatgt attgatgaat ttattgttta
     5101 attagtataa ttagtacatt taatttccaa ttaaaaagtt ttttaaaaat taaacaattt
     5161 taattatcat ttcaatttta atttcaattc cttttttaat tatagtttta ttttttttaa
     5221 ttcattttaa aaatatcata aataaagaaa aattatcccc ttttgaatgc ggatttgacc
     5281 ctttttcttt ttcccgagtt ccattttcat tgaaattttt ttttattgga attgtttttt
     5341 tgatttttga tgtagagatt attattattt taccttttcc tattattatg aattatagtt
     5401 attatttgtt tatgagattt ataatcatta atttaattat tatattgggc ttggttatag
     5461 aatggaaatt aggaataatt gattgattaa agtagaagag tatttaaaat taaaataaag
     5521 tctaatttgc atttagaaat tgtattaacc ttttctataa aataaagcga ttatattgca
     5581 ttcagtttcg gcctgaactt agaaaatttc tattttttaa tagaagccaa aatagaggca
     5641 attcactgtt aatgagttaa ttgattttcc tattaaaata aagattaata ctttaggctt
     5701 ctaacctaaa attaatggat tttcatttaa tctttatttt aagtggtgta ataaacactt
     5761 aacattttcg ttgttaaatt ctttaatagc ttaaacaatt ccaaaaattg atgcaaaaac
     5821 tgttatagat tcttataaga aaaaaagtta taaagaaaat tataattgtt tgaggcaaaa
     5881 caacttttca tgctattatt atcaatttat catatcgata tcgaacatat gtccctcgaa
     5941 ttaaaataaa taataatata attattaata ttgttatgtt tcttcaaatt ttaaatccaa
     6001 aaaatataaa gtttgttaaa atactaattg ctataatcat tccatattca gatataaaaa
     6061 taattgcaaa gagtcatgag ccatattcaa tgttaaaacc agaaactaac tcagattctc
     6121 cttcagctaa atcaaatggt gtacgatttg tctcggctaa acaaattagc attcagatta
     6181 aaaataagaa agaaaatctg aaaattgtca ttcaattttc ttgcagttta attattgaaa
     6241 ttgtcccata agattgggta attaaacaaa ttctgataat tattatagct attcttactt
     6301 catatgaaat gacttgagca aaacctcgat atgccccaat taatgaatat tttgaatttg
     6361 aagcccatcc tcttcacaga attgtatagc ctcttattct agaaatgcat aaaaaataaa
     6421 taattcttat gtttaagtat aaacaattcc ttctaaataa gaaaattaat caaattatta
     6481 ttattaacaa aagcctaata ataggagaga ttatatgaag aacaatattt atataaaata
     6541 taaaatttat ttcttttcta aaaagtttta aagcatctct gaagggttga aataatccta
     6601 taaacccggc tttattcggc ccttttcgaa tgtgacaata tcccaaaatt tttcgctcta
     6661 aaagagtgaa aaatgcaact cttataagaa ccattagtaa tagtataata aaaattgtaa
     6721 aatttaaaat tattaaagga aattaatcat aaaggaagct taaattccac acatatatct
     6781 gtcactttaa taattccaaa aattgatgca aaaactgttg tatctgtata aattttatat
     6841 tttaaaattc ctttcgtact aattaaaaat ttttttttta aattaagata gaaaccaacc
     6901 tgattcacat cggtctaaac tcagatcatg taggatttta aaagttgaac aaacttctta
     6961 ttttaacttc ttcattaaaa aagaatccta atccaacatc gaggtcgcaa actatttttt
     7021 ctataagatc tatctaaaat tattacgctg ttatccctag agtatttttt acattaaatc
     7081 actaataatg gatcattttt taaaattaaa agttaactat attttttaat cgccccaatt
     7141 aaaattttgt atatataaat atatatatat atacaaaatt aaaaattctt agggtcttct
     7201 tgtccttaat tttaattatt gtttcttcac aaataaaaat aaattcaatt tttgaattca
     7261 agatagactt tttttgaaac tccattcttt tagcactcaa ttaaagtctt attacaatac
     7321 ctttgtatag tcaaaatact acagcaattt aatgattcat tgagcaggat ttacatttaa
     7381 ttaaaaaatc taaatgcatt gtttttatta aacagtcaaa aaaatttttt gccgaattac
     7441 tagaaattat ttttatcata aaattattta ttctaattaa taattaattt gattctttta
     7501 ctaatattct catttttgaa atttaatttt atttttaaat ttaaaaaaaa gattattttt
     7561 ttaattaata attgcaattg tttataacaa tataggaaaa attctaattc ttattaagaa
     7621 tatatattaa ttatatataa ttatatacaa agcttatccc ttatatattc acttataatt
     7681 ttatcaaata cttgatatta taagaaaaat tttatttttt aataaaaaat taggtatctt
     7741 taactttggt aagaatttca cttctattaa atatttgaaa gcttattatg aaacataagc
     7801 tttattaaaa aatagatcag ttaagttcga aataaataaa attttattta tatttgaaaa
     7861 tcccttatgc taaaggtaca taaaattact ttttatataa agatacttcc ttttcagttt
     7921 taattttatt aaaatttatt ttaaaaaaat ttctaattta gaataaaata aaattattta
     7981 cttttactaa aaatggttaa aaaaaacaaa ttttcattgt aagtgaaaca tctaatgatt
     8041 tcatttttaa agcactttcc agtactttaa ctttgttacg acttatcttc ataaaagagc
     8101 gacgggcgat atgtacatat tttagagctt aattcaaatt ttcattttat taaaatttta
     8161 ctttcaaatc ctaaattttt tatttcattt attccctctt aaaagaaatg taattcactt
     8221 cattctaaaa tttttgctgc accttgactt aacttttttt atatattaaa ttatagtaat
     8281 aattacgaat tattacttaa atagtggtat acaaactgct tgactaattt tagtaagatt
     8341 ttggtgtttt atccattaaa gagcaaattc ctctgaaaag cttaaaatac cgccacaatt
     8401 ttttgttttc atataccata tatacttaca atatgctttt ctaaataata gggtatctaa
     8461 tcctagttta ttaaatgaat ttatacttta tttaaaatta aatttattta agttaaattt
     8521 caccttaact tttaaactat tttaatttta aattaaaaaa ttaagttttt aacttaaaaa
     8581 aatctctttt tgtataaccg ctgttgctgg cacaaaatta actagagatc tatctaaata
     8641 tcaataatgt ttattattaa ataaatttaa tcttctaaac tcaaatgtta tttatatttt
     8701 ttataaagaa tttagatgta atttttctaa gtagccaaat ttaactaatg gcaaattaaa
     8761 caatttttaa aaaaagtttt attgaaaata aggttttttt ttttccaaaa ctcatgtcta
     8821 tcggttatct ggatatataa aaggaggaat atgctacgat ttaattgacg tatctcaccg
     8881 ttctttgaat catgatgatt tagagctaga tgacggcatc tatttttcct gccgaattta
     8941 ttaataacta gatgtggcta aactaggatg accctttgtt acatctaggc aggcctttaa
     9001 atgcgatcag tgttcagtgc cccttattta caatagatgt aatcatactt cgcgacaagt
     9061 aaaatgcctg aaattaaagg attatcttga taggataaat tatgtattgt atacttttac
     9121 tattaatcct aataaaatta attatttctt aaaaaatcaa aatttttcgt gccttacacc
     9181 aaagattaaa acatcttgaa tatctttaag aaaatttctt tacattttca gtgtaatatt
     9241 ttgttttata aactataaag acttacatta aaaataaaat tataattaaa gttaataata
     9301 aaattttatt gaatgaaatg aaattaatcc acaaatttgt ctttgatatt tcgtttattt
     9361 tattatttaa acctctaggc cccaataatt ctattcattt tcaatctatt aatctcattt
     9421 tcagtaagtt attattattt tttagaaaaa ttattcttgt caaagaagat aaaaatcaca
     9481 ttttaaaaaa aaattcgatg ttataactat gaaaactgta agaaattaaa atgtaaaatg
     9541 aaatataagc tctaattgct attagtataa ttctaataaa tttagatatt aaactaataa
     9601 atatgatttt attatttaac acagagagcc aaaaaaggaa attgcctgaa atcaataaaa
     9661 aaaaggttaa aacataaata ggcaaaacta tttttatatc caaatggatc atgttaaaat
     9721 taacagataa gatgctcttc agcattaaaa aataaataag acgaatacaa tatataaatg
     9781 taaaaataat tcttacaata aatattgcta ataataacat attattattt tttagaaaaa
     9841 aaaactctaa aattaaatcc tttgaataaa atcccccaat aaatgggtat cctattaatg
     9901 ataaaataga aattaatatg catcttataa ttacaggact agctttaaaa aaatttccta
     9961 atattcggat atcttgattt ccatttatga aatgaataat taaaccagca cataaaaata
    10021 atattgattt aaaaattgca tgcataatta aatgaaaaaa tgctaattct ggtatattta
    10081 atgaaacaat aattattatt attgacaatt gacttaaagt agaaaaagca ataatttttt
    10141 taaaatctgt ttcaaaaaaa gcatttattc ctgatatgac catggtaatt aatgaaattt
    10201 ttaataaaag cattgaatta atattttccg aaaataaata attaaagcga attattaagt
    10261 ataccccagc agtaactaaa gtagaagaat gaactaaaga agaaactggg gttggagcag
    10321 ccatagctgc tgggagtcaa gctgaaaatg gaatttgggc tcttttagtt attccagcta
    10381 aaataatgaa aattcctaaa atcatttccg ttttgtttaa agataaaaaa tcaaaagaac
    10441 caaaattgaa aagaaataaa agagacataa ttactattac atctcctact cgatttctaa
    10501 taattgttat tattccagaa ttgtatgagt ttactctttg gtaaaaaatt actaaacaat
    10561 aggaaaccag gcctaaacca tctcagccta aaataattat taacatattt ggcattaaaa
    10621 tcaatataat tattgataaa acaaatatta aaacgataat gcaaaaacaa tttttgtttt
    10681 tgtcagaatt catatatctt cttctatata taattactat acttgaaatt agtaggacaa
    10741 tgcaaataaa taaatttcta attcagtcaa ataaaaagta aaattttaaa tctactctgg
    10801 atattctagt aattatatac tcaattacat aaaaactttt atgaaaagta ttaactagaa
    10861 aaaaataaaa aaatataatt ctcaggaata aaagtattat tcttcattta atgaaaattg
    10921 tttaatattt acatatccac aaatccacaa tttgttgttt ttaaaattta aactaattaa
    10981 acaaattcac ttaaaaaaaa aattgaactt aaatatccac aaaattattg gaattaaatg
    11041 gagaattaat aaataatatt ctcgcaaatt aattattttg caacttcata atacccagcc
    11101 ttctccatgg tttaaatatc tatatatata tatagaataa caagctctta taaaaataag
    11161 aattatgatt ggcccaataa agaatattct atactttata attcttagac ataaaaataa
    11221 ttcacccatt aaattcatag ttataggggc tgatatatta acaattgaaa ataaaaatca
    11281 tattaaagtt aaagatggga agatttttat taaaccctta attaaaatta ttcttcgagt
    11341 ataaaatcgt tcatatacta aatttgctaa acaaaatagc ccagaactac ataaaccatg
    11401 gccaattatt aacaataatg acccataaga gccaaaaaac gaaaaattaa ttgtcccaga
    11461 aaatacaatt cctatgtgac atacagaaga ataagcaatt aaagatttaa tatcagtctg
    11521 aaataaacag taaattctta ctattacact cccccaaatt gataaaatta tcaataaata
    11581 actaaaattt aaaatttcaa taaaataaaa agatttaaat cgaaaaattc cataaattcc
    11641 taatttaagt aaaactccag ctaaaattat agagcctgaa attggggctt ctacatgagc
    11701 ctttgggagt cataaatgga aaaagaatac tggaattttt actaaaaatc ctaatattat
    11761 taaaaaaaaa taaattccaa tattaatttc ttgccattca ataaataaat acattaaaga
    11821 tgttttttta aaaatcagta ttataactag taaaggaaga gaaccaaata atgtatatat
    11881 tagtatgtag atcccagcct gaagtcgttc tggttgtgat ccccatccaa aaattatcat
    11941 tacaatagga aataaaacag attcaaaaaa aaaataaaaa aaaattaaat ttaaaactct
    12001 aaaacaaata attaatagta ttattattat agttaagtaa aaaataaatc ttttattatt
    12061 cctgaccttt tttgtaaatc ttgctagtat tattaaaaat gaaattcaaa tagttaataa
    12121 aataagtatt aaacttatta agtcaattcc aaaaaatggt gaaattatat aaaaattaga
    12181 aaaatatatt aagacagtta aaaagaatac aaaaataatt ctaattatta tttgaatacc
    12241 ttcaagtaat gaaaatatac ataaaattga taatcttatt aagatcaatt ttaacattta
    12301 attaaattaa atgaattaat caactcattt ccataataaa atcttattat aactaatagc
    12361 ctcaatccaa tagctgcctc acaaacaatt gttgtcaaaa ataaaaaaat atttaaaata
    12421 cttaaaagat aagagttata aaaaaatata attattaaag atagatatat aaactcaatt
    12481 ctcattaata atagtattaa atggaaacga ttcaaaataa aagaaaaaac gccaataaaa
    12541 taaataaaaa aagttatact tatcataagt taaaataatt taattaaaaa tattggtttt
    12601 gtaaaccaaa attggtaatc cttttaacat cagaaaagat ctctctcttt aaatctccaa
    12661 aatttatata ctttatatat tattttctga aaatttttat tattttagct atatccattt
    12721 tattcataat aataactcat ccaattataa tgctaatatc tgtcataata ttaactttat
    12781 atatatcaat aattttttat tatatttcac aattttcaat aatttctcta attataatct
    12841 tattaatttt gggtggcata ctaattattt ttatatatat agttagatta acacctaata
    12901 ataagatttc atttaattac aaaataattt tcgttcttac tgtaatatta ttattaatta
    12961 acattgaaat tcaatataaa tctttagagc atttaatttt tagtaaaatt tacttttata
    13021 atttcataaa tttaattata ctcataataa tatacttaat cttatcattg actgtggtga
    13081 tgaaacttac aaattctaat ataagaccaa taaaaatatc ctatgataac taaaatgatt
    13141 aattcaataa aaaatttacc cacaccatca aatatttcct ttatgtgaaa ttttggttcc
    13201 ctattaggaa tatgtttaat aattcaaatt ttaagaggtt tatttttagc aataaatttc
    13261 tcaagagata tttctactgc attttcaata atctctcata ttcaacgaga tgtaaattac
    13321 ggatgattaa ttcgatcaat tcatgctaat ggagcttcaa tattttttgt atttatatat
    13381 attcatattg cccgtgggat ttactactca tcatttcatt ttataaaagt atgaatttca
    13441 ggcctattca ttattttagt attaatagct acagcatttt taggttatat tctaccgtga
    13501 ggccaaatgt cattctgagg ggctacagta attactaatc taatttcagc gatcccatat
    13561 tttggacaaa taatcacatt ttgaatttga gggggatttt ctgtagataa taatacttta
    13621 attcgatttt tctctttaca ttttattctt ccatttattt taacatttct agtaataatc
    13681 cacattatac tcattcatga aaaaggatca tctaaccctt taggaaatac cttaaatatt
    13741 gacaaaattc cattccattc atatttttca attaaagata ttttaggaat tttattagtt
    13801 ttaactattt tttcagtaat tgttcttcaa tatccatata tattaataga tgcagaaaat
    13861 ttcaatgtag ctaatcccat gattacccca ccccatattc aaccagaatg atattttttg
    13921 tttgcttatg caattttacg ttcaattcct aacaagttag gaggggtaat tgctctctta
    13981 atatctatta ttatcattgc ttcattttcg ttgacaataa aaaataaatt ttcttcgttt
    14041 tattttaatt taaataaaaa gttattatac tgaatatata tcaatatttt tgttatttta
    14101 acttttctag gagctatacc cattgaatat ccttatgtta tgataagaca agtaattaca
    14161 tttatatatt tcttattttt tattctaatc ccaatcacat agacttttta actatataag
    14221 tatatatttt gaaaatataa aaaagagttt ctctattagt ctttcaactg aatattcata
    14281 aataaattct aaatttaacg catttatctg ccaagttgaa aattcaattt caaatctatt
    14341 ttttttaaaa aaaggaggta aagatttttt ttttccaaaa ctcatgtcta tcggttatct
    14401 ggatatataa aaggaggaat atgctacgat ttaattgacg tatctcaccg ttctttgaat
    14461 catgatgatt tagagctaga tgacggcatc tatttttcct gccgaattta ttaataacta
    14521 gatgtggcta aactaggatg accctttgtt acatctaggc aggcctttaa atgcgatcag
    14581 tgttcagtgc cccttattta caatagatgt aatcatactt cgcgacaaga aatcttaaaa
    14641 aattaaactg caaatttaat aaagaactaa attctaagat ttttta
//

LOCUS       NC_005291              14418 bp    DNA     circular INV 13-JAN-2004
DEFINITION  Carios capensis mitochondrion, complete genome.
ACCESSION   NC_005291
VERSION     NC_005291.1  GI:39653748
KEYWORDS    .
SOURCE      mitochondrion Carios capensis (softbacked tick)
  ORGANISM  Carios capensis
            Eukaryota; Metazoa; Arthropoda; Chelicerata; Arachnida; Acari;
            Parasitiformes; Ixodida; Ixodoidea; Argasidae; Ornithodorinae;
            Carios.
REFERENCE   1
  AUTHORS   Fukunaga,M.
  TITLE     Mitochondrial genome of Carios capensis
  JOURNAL   Unpublished
REFERENCE   2  (bases 1 to 14418)
  AUTHORS   Fukunaga,M.
  TITLE     Direct Submission
  JOURNAL   Submitted (11-DEC-2001) Fukuyama University, Faculty of Pharmacy
            and Pharmaceutical Sciences; Gakuencho 1 Sanzo 985, Fukuyama,
            Hiroshima 729-0292, Japan
COMMENT     REVIEWED REFSEQ: This record has been curated by NCBI staff. The
            reference sequence was derived from AB075953.
FEATURES             Location/Qualifiers
     source          1..14418
                     /organism="Carios capensis"
                     /organelle="mitochondrion"
                     /mol_type="genomic DNA"
                     /isolate="T1"
                     /db_xref="taxon:176285"
                     /sex="female"
                     /common="softbacked tick"
     tRNA            1..60
                     /product="tRNA-Met"
                     /anticodon=(pos:31..33,aa:Met)
     gene            62..1016
                     /gene="ND2"
                     /db_xref="GeneID:2667844"
     CDS             62..1016
                     /gene="ND2"
                     /note="TAA stop codon is completed by the addition of 3' A
                     residues to the mRNA"
                     /codon_start=1
                     /transl_except=(pos:1016,aa:TERM)
                     /transl_table=5
                     /product="NADH dehydrogenase subunit 2"
                     /protein_id="NP_945201.1"
                     /db_xref="GI:39653749"
                     /db_xref="GeneID:2667844"
                     /translation="MMPYFIFIWFILTSIILSFSTSSFFFLWVCLEINMMSFIPLMYT
                     KTMISTNSIMMYFLVQSFASSIFILIISIQMINPIFCYYFKLFMAISMMMKLGAAPFH
                     IWFPQISEGLPYSAFLILLTLQKMIPLYILSIFKNQLMILTIILNSMIGSLGGFNQFS
                     VRKILAFSSIAHLAWILALQFSESNFWFIYMLLYSLIIFFLISMVSLYNINSLNFNKK
                     ISLDSNILLITILLTLGGMPPTLGFIMKWMSLKIIVNIIPIITFPLIVSSLLNLFLYL
                     RLIYAPMLKYLNFYKWEKNFLTKMMTIISPQIGLIFLMISLT"
     tRNA            1018..1078
                     /product="tRNA-Trp"
                     /anticodon=(pos:1047..1049,aa:Trp)
     tRNA            complement(1072..1135)
                     /product="tRNA-Cys"
                     /anticodon=(pos:complement(1101..1103),aa:Cys)
     tRNA            complement(1139..1197)
                     /product="tRNA-Tyr"
                     /anticodon=(pos:complement(1167..1169),aa:Tyr)
     gene            1191..2729
                     /gene="COX1"
                     /db_xref="GeneID:2667845"
     CDS             1191..2729
                     /gene="COX1"
                     /codon_start=1
                     /transl_table=5
                     /product="cytochrome c oxidase subunit I"
                     /protein_id="NP_945202.1"
                     /db_xref="GI:39653750"
                     /db_xref="GeneID:2667845"
                     /translation="MLPRWMFSTNHKDIGTMYLMLGAWSMMVGMSLSMLIRTELGQPG
                     SLIGDDQIYNVIVTSHAFVMIFFMVMPIMIGGFGNWLIPIMLGSPDMAFPRMNNMSFW
                     LLPPSLFLLLASSLTESGVGTGWTVYPPLASNLAHSGAAVDLAIFSLHMAGISSILGS
                     INFITTIMNMRPKAMKLEQIPLFLWSVMITTILLLLSLPVLAGAITMLLTDRNFNTSF
                     FDPAGGGDPILYQHLFWFFGHPEVYILILPGFGMISHVICFQTGKKEPFGTLGMIYAM
                     AAIGLLGFIVWAHHMFTVGMDVDTRAYFTAATMIIAVPTGIKIFSWLATLHGVWIQFD
                     TPILWSLGFVFLFTIGGLTGIILANSSIDITLHDTYYVVAHFHYVLSMGAVFAILAGI
                     THWFPMFFGWSFNSMLLKIHFFSMFLGVNLTFFPQHFLGLAGMPRRYSDFPDFFTKWN
                     VISSLGSIMSFLSVMIFIYILWEASMSKRQVISSQFPPSLIEWQLNFPPSEHTFNQIN
                     IMLK"
     gene            2733..3408
                     /gene="COX2"
                     /db_xref="GeneID:2667836"
     CDS             2733..3408
                     /gene="COX2"
                     /note="TAA stop codon is completed by the addition of 3' A
                     residues to the mRNA"
                     /codon_start=1
                     /transl_except=(pos:3408,aa:TERM)
                     /transl_table=5
                     /product="cytochrome c oxidase subunit II"
                     /protein_id="NP_945203.1"
                     /db_xref="GI:39653751"
                     /db_xref="GeneID:2667836"
                     /translation="MMTWSNISFPNANSPMMEQLIFFHDHSMTIIILITIITLYMVLN
                     IILNSFKSRMLMEGQEIEILWTIIPAIILIYIALPSLRLLYLMEESFSPSMSLKVIGH
                     QWYWSYEYSDFNIEFDSFMIPIDLLNKNSFRLLDVDNRLVVPFNSSLRLLITSNDVIH
                     SRTIPSLGVKVDAVPGRLNQISTQVNRPGLFFGQCSEICGANHSFMPISMEITSIKNF
                     FTWMKSF"
     tRNA            3409..3474
                     /product="tRNA-Lys"
                     /anticodon=(pos:3439..3441,aa:Lys)
     tRNA            3474..3531
                     /product="tRNA-Asp"
                     /anticodon=(pos:3503..3505,aa:Asp)
     gene            3533..3688
                     /gene="ATP8"
                     /db_xref="GeneID:2667850"
     CDS             3533..3688
                     /gene="ATP8"
                     /codon_start=1
                     /transl_table=5
                     /product="ATP synthase F0 subunit 8"
                     /protein_id="NP_945204.1"
                     /db_xref="GI:39653752"
                     /db_xref="GeneID:2667850"
                     /translation="MPQLFPMNWSLLTIIFSIILIISFTLIYFTYQPKLTFLSLKMKT
                     ISKNWKW"
     gene            3682..4350
                     /gene="ATP6"
                     /db_xref="GeneID:2667849"
     CDS             3682..4350
                     /gene="ATP6"
                     /codon_start=1
                     /transl_table=5
                     /product="ATP synthase F0 subunit 6"
                     /protein_id="NP_945205.1"
                     /db_xref="GI:39653753"
                     /db_xref="GeneID:2667849"
                     /translation="MMTNLFSIFDPSSSNNFSFNWISTMSIIFFIPYTYWVIPSRIHL
                     LWFTITKYLLLELNSLFLKNKLKFIFFFATLFWFILSNNFLGLFPYIFTSTSHINLTT
                     LLAIPSWLTLMLYGWINQTNHMFTHLVPVGTPMPLSMFMVMIETISNLIRPVTLAVRL
                     SANMISGHLLLCLLSNIMEKLPNLFLIILPLMMILLMLEMAVAIIQSYVFITLSSLYL
                     NELN"
     gene            4350..5129
                     /gene="COX3"
                     /db_xref="GeneID:2667837"
     CDS             4350..5129
                     /gene="COX3"
                     /codon_start=1
                     /transl_table=5
                     /product="cytochrome c oxidase subunit III"
                     /protein_id="NP_945206.1"
                     /db_xref="GI:39653754"
                     /db_xref="GeneID:2667837"
                     /translation="MNFQPFHIVDKSPWPLTGSIAAFTFMTGMLDFMHYNNLTMISMS
                     SIVIILTMIQWWRDVCRESSFQGNHTLIVLMNMKWGMALFIISEIFFFISFFWAFFHS
                     SLSPNIELGSQWPPTAINPFNPFSIPLLNTTILLSSGISITWSHHSILAKNYKEAKNS
                     LIITISLGLLFTSLQIWEYFQSPFSISDSIFGSTFFMSTGFHGLHVIIGTSFLIISLL
                     RLIHSHFSNKHHFGFEAAAWYWHFVDVVWLFLYTFVYWWTF"
     tRNA            5130..5190
                     /product="tRNA-Gly"
                     /anticodon=(pos:5159..5161,aa:Gly)
     gene            5191..5526
                     /gene="ND3"
                     /db_xref="GeneID:2667842"
     CDS             5191..5526
                     /gene="ND3"
                     /codon_start=1
                     /transl_table=5
                     /product="NADH dehydrogenase subunit 3"
                     /protein_id="NP_945207.1"
                     /db_xref="GI:39653755"
                     /db_xref="GeneID:2667842"
                     /translation="MIFLFISLLITISIMMIASLIKKKNSFKKEKNTPFECGFDPFSL
                     ARQPFSLRFFTISILFLIFDVEIIILLPFPLLNNLMNISLILKLSLIIITIMLGLLYE
                     WKNGMIQWL"
     tRNA            5527..5586
                     /product="tRNA-Ala"
                     /anticodon=(pos:5557..5559,aa:Ala)
     tRNA            5587..5643
                     /product="tRNA-Arg"
                     /anticodon=(pos:5614..5616,aa:Arg)
     tRNA            5645..5705
                     /product="tRNA-Asn"
                     /anticodon=(pos:5675..5677,aa:Asn)
     tRNA            5708..5760
                     /product="tRNA-Ser"
                     /note="codons recognized: AGN"
                     /anticodon=(pos:5727..5729,aa:Ser)
     tRNA            5761..5820
                     /product="tRNA-Glu"
                     /anticodon=(pos:5791..5793,aa:Glu)
     tRNA            complement(5819..5877)
                     /product="tRNA-Phe"
                     /anticodon=(pos:complement(5845..5847),aa:Phe)
     gene            complement(5878..7537)
                     /gene="ND5"
                     /db_xref="GeneID:2667848"
     CDS             complement(5878..7537)
                     /gene="ND5"
                     /note="TAA stop codon is completed by the addition of 3' A
                     residues to the mRNA"
                     /codon_start=1
                     /transl_except=(pos:complement(5878),aa:TERM)
                     /transl_table=5
                     /product="NADH dehydrogenase subunit 5"
                     /protein_id="NP_945208.1"
                     /db_xref="GI:39653756"
                     /db_xref="GeneID:2667848"
                     /translation="MFLSWGMILVICSFLMIIVGLYSLISLNIFLLEYYMLVLSNFEL
                     KFYFFFDWMSLLFVGVVLLISGMVVFYSNDYMKGVKYNIYFLYGVLLFVGSMVIMIFS
                     MNLFMILLGWDGLGLVSYCLVIFYQNYKSDVAGMITILSNRIGDIMILLSLIFLLSFG
                     NLDFYIFGKMYWLCGFMLIIAGMTKSAQIPFSAWLPAAMAAPTPVSSLVHSSTLVTAG
                     VYLLIRLELMMNMSDFSQFLLFFSVLTMLMAGMGAMVETDLKKIIALSTLSQLGLMMM
                     ILSMGKVDLSFFHLMTHALFKAMLFLCAGFMIHSSIGSQDIRFMGNFYLSNPVIGVAF
                     SLANMSLFGIPFLSGFYSKDLILEYTYMSSQNLLLMIMVIVAIVCTSIYSLRVMFYSL
                     WKGGLKMVDFNYHWSMWMELPILVMGFFVLIFGSGMSWMLILDYEPIFLNFESKLINF
                     MIIIVGIWMFFIFFEKLGMMNLGVINDFLSKMWFMASFSGVIFSKNLNKCLSLSNFDN
                     GWSEELGPQGLYKISKILGNFIVWLQFNIFSNMIFFLMFMMILVI"
     tRNA            complement(7538..7598)
                     /product="tRNA-His"
                     /anticodon=(pos:complement(7566..7568),aa:His)
     gene            complement(7600..8914)
                     /gene="ND4"
                     /db_xref="GeneID:2667838"
     CDS             complement(7600..8914)
                     /gene="ND4"
                     /note="TAA stop codon is completed by the addition of 3' A
                     residues to the mRNA"
                     /codon_start=1
                     /transl_except=(pos:complement(7600),aa:TERM)
                     /transl_table=5
                     /product="NADH dehydrogenase subunit 4"
                     /protein_id="NP_945209.1"
                     /db_xref="GI:39653757"
                     /db_xref="GeneID:2667838"
                     /translation="MLMLLLSMLWMSVFSFMFSFVDTIFMLYLLSMFFFLQMNWAMVY
                     DVGMFLGMDLMSFLLVELSLWIGILMLISSMSLMIFYENTYKFYMISMVFLLLFCFMV
                     MNLLGFYLLFESVLIPIVMMIMGWGNQPERLQAGIYMLFYTLGGSLPLLIFLLMFNES
                     LSIFFFPWLNYEISWIFFFMSVLGFLVKMPMFLVHFWLPKAHVEAPVAGSMILAGVLL
                     KLGIYGLFRVKHLIFKKMLEFSHWIMSIALIGGVFIGMVCLCQVDIKALIAYSSVCHM
                     GVALGGIFSMMLWGYMGNMLVMLGHGLCSSGLFCLANMFYERFFTRSMLLLSGLGCFF
                     PYLSFWWFLFSSVNMAAPPSMNLGGEIMLIGSLIKWSVLVIIPLMILMFLGASYTMYM
                     YSYLNHGKGWVVYSVKLMNVREMFLMLMHLYPLVLWVLKMELFCMF"
     gene            complement(8908..9186)
                     /gene="ND4L"
                     /db_xref="GeneID:2667847"
     CDS             complement(8908..9186)
                     /gene="ND4L"
                     /codon_start=1
                     /transl_table=5
                     /product="NADH dehydrogenase subunit 4L"
                     /protein_id="NP_945210.1"
                     /db_xref="GI:39653758"
                     /db_xref="GeneID:2667847"
                     /translation="MELMGGVIFFGGVVSILLNRKHVLILLLCLEFMYLGVMYCIFMG
                     SGLMGEMLNLIMFMFLIVCEAGLGLSILVSSVYFYGSDKVGSILILKC"
     tRNA            9194..9253
                     /product="tRNA-Thr"
                     /anticodon=(pos:9224..9226,aa:Thr)
     tRNA            complement(9254..9314)
                     /product="tRNA-Pro"
                     /anticodon=(pos:complement(9281..9283),aa:Pro)
     gene            9317..9745
                     /gene="ND6"
                     /db_xref="GeneID:2667843"
     CDS             9317..9745
                     /gene="ND6"
                     /codon_start=1
                     /transl_table=5
                     /product="NADH dehydrogenase subunit 6"
                     /protein_id="NP_945211.1"
                     /db_xref="GI:39653759"
                     /db_xref="GeneID:2667843"
                     /translation="MKLIFMMTSLFMCSSHPIMLIMIMITTTLIMNMYMYMYMKHLWF
                     IFMITLLILGGLLVIFLYITSLTPNKKFSLKSIFFISIPVSMIFNFPNMSFPNTFKIS
                     LMFSPLPSMMLMFILIYLMLTLLSIMMLIKSSMAPLKSMN"
     gene            9751..10851
                     /gene="CYTB"
                     /db_xref="GeneID:2667839"
     CDS             9751..10851
                     /gene="CYTB"
                     /codon_start=1
                     /transl_table=5
                     /product="cytochrome b"
                     /protein_id="NP_945212.1"
                     /db_xref="GI:39653760"
                     /db_xref="GeneID:2667839"
                     /translation="MRKTHPLMKIINSTLMDLPAPSNISYFWNFGSLLSFCLLTQILT
                     GIFLAMHYSTDITMAFSSISHISRDVNFGWMIRSIHANMASLFFINLYLHIGRGLYYS
                     SFLLIGPWLSGTIIILILMATAFLGYVLPWGQMSFWGATVITNLLSAIPYIGTNITQW
                     IWGGFSVDNPTLTRFFTFHFLLPFILLTIVMLHITLLHETGSSNPLGLTKNIDKIPFH
                     PYFSLKDLMGLSLFLLISTSIILIKPYMFMDPENFMMANPMITPPHIQPEWYFLFAYA
                     ILRSIPNKLGGVIALVMSILIIISLPITMKPKFKAISQNPFKKLIFWTYINIFILLTY
                     VGACPVEIPFILLGQILTILYFSFFIIMPLMK"
     tRNA            10852..10914
                     /product="tRNA-Ser"
                     /note="codons recognized: UCN"
                     /anticodon=(pos:10880..10882,aa:Ser)
     gene            complement(10858..11835)
                     /gene="ND1"
                     /db_xref="GeneID:2667840"
     CDS             complement(10858..11835)
                     /gene="ND1"
                     /codon_start=1
                     /transl_table=5
                     /product="NADH dehydrogenase subunit 1"
                     /protein_id="NP_945213.1"
                     /db_xref="GI:39653761"
                     /db_xref="GeneID:2667840"
                     /translation="MIFNYILLLLMVLVSVAFFTLMERKVLGYIHIRKGPNKVGIFGL
                     FQPFSDVIKLFSKEMNLMLFMNLFFYQLIPGLSLVLMLMFWVLYFWKMNLLSVEFGMI
                     YFLCVSSLGVYVILGGGWFSNSKYGLLGSFRGLAQVISYEVSLAMIMMSMVFFISSYE
                     LNEIVNFQEDFKMIWGMWVLFIMWIVSCLAELNRSPFDLSEGESELVSGFNIEYGSYG
                     FAMLFMSEYGNMIFMSMVSSILFFGGFGFFCFIVMVIMYLFLLIRGTLVRYRYDILMM
                     MAWKMILPVSISIFYLFFFFKSNFLIVSKLESHLDQESFLYFQNMYFYS"
     tRNA            complement(11839..11899)
                     /product="tRNA-Leu"
                     /note="codons recognized: UUR"
                     /anticodon=(pos:complement(11868..11870),aa:Leu)
     tRNA            complement(11902..11964)
                     /product="tRNA-Leu"
                     /note="codons recognized: CUN"
                     /anticodon=(pos:complement(11932..11934),aa:Leu)
     rRNA            complement(11965..13189)
                     /product="l-rRNA"
     tRNA            complement(13190..13254)
                     /product="tRNA-Val"
                     /anticodon=(pos:complement(13223..13225),aa:Val)
     rRNA            complement(13255..13949)
                     /product="s-rRNA"
     D-loop          13950..14291
     tRNA            14292..14354
                     /product="tRNA-Ile"
                     /anticodon=(pos:14320..14322,aa:Ile)
     tRNA            complement(14352..14417)
                     /product="tRNA-Gln"
                     /anticodon=(pos:complement(14387..14389),aa:Gln)
ORIGIN      
        1 ataaagtaag ctaatctaag ctagtgggtt cataccccaa acatgatttt atcctttatt
       61 aataataccc tattttattt ttatttgatt tatcctaaca tcaattattt tatctttttc
      121 aacttcctct tttttttttc tctgagtttg tttagaaatt aatataataa gatttattcc
      181 tttaatatat acaaaaacca taatttctac caatagaatt ataatatact ttcttgtcca
      241 atcatttgct tcctctattt ttattttaat catttctatt caaataatta atcctatttt
      301 ttgctattat tttaaattgt tcatagcaat ttcaataata ataaaattag gcgctgcccc
      361 ctttcatatt tgatttcctc aaatttccga aggattaccc tactcagctt ttttaatttt
      421 attaacattg caaaaaataa ttcctttgta tattttatca atttttaaaa atcaattaat
      481 aattttaaca attattttaa attcaataat tgggtcatta gggggtttca atcagttttc
      541 cgttcgaaaa attctagcct tttcctcaat tgcccatttg gcatgaattt tagcgctcca
      601 attttctgaa agaaattttt gatttatcta tatactacta tactctttaa ttattttttt
      661 cttaattaga atagtaagct tatataatat taactcatta aactttaata aaaaaatttc
      721 cctcgattct aatattttac taattactat tttattaaca ttaggaggaa tacctcctac
      781 tttaggtttt attataaaat gaatatcttt aaaaattatt gttaacatca ttcctattat
      841 cacattccca ctaattgtat cttccttatt aaatctattt ttatatttac gactaattta
      901 tgcccccata ttaaaatatt taaactttta taagtgagaa aaaaattttt taactaaaat
      961 aataaccatt atttcacccc aaattggatt aattttctta ataatctcat taacttaaga
     1021 ctttaagtta aataaactat ttgccttcaa agcaaaaaat attaataaat taagtcttaa
     1081 aatttctttt tctttaaatt tgcaatttaa aattttttaa ataaactata aaaccttcag
     1141 taaaagaata atttcataaa taaatttaca atttatcacc ttaatcggcc attttaccgc
     1201 gatgaatatt ttcaacaaat cataaagaca ttggaacaat atatttaata ttaggagcat
     1261 gatccataat agtaggaata tccctaagta tactaattcg aacagaatta ggacaaccag
     1321 gatcattaat tggagatgac caaatttata acgttattgt cacttctcat gcctttgtaa
     1381 taattttctt tatagttata cctattataa tcggaggctt tggaaattga ctcattccaa
     1441 tcatacttgg cagtcctgat atagcctttc cacgaataaa taacataaga ttttgactcc
     1501 ttcctccttc tttattttta ttattagcat cttccttgac agaaagaggt gtaggaacag
     1561 gatgaactgt ctatcctccc cttgcctcaa accttgccca ttcaggagca gctgttgatt
     1621 tagcaatttt cagcctacat atagcaggaa tttcctcaat cctaggctca attaacttta
     1681 ttacaaccat cataaacata cgaccaaaag caataaaatt agaacaaatt ccactctttt
     1741 tgtgatctgt aataatcact acaattttac tcttattatc ccttccagtc cttgccggcg
     1801 caattactat attattaacc gatcgaaact ttaacacttc ctttttcgat cctgccggag
     1861 gtggagatcc aatcttatat caacatttat tctgattttt cggacatcca gaggtctaca
     1921 ttttaatttt accaggattt ggaataatct cccacgtcat ttgtttccaa acaggaaaaa
     1981 aagaaccctt tggtactcta ggaataatct acgcaatagc agcaattggt ctattaggat
     2041 ttattgtttg agctcatcat atatttacag ttggtataga tgttgacacc cgagcctact
     2101 ttacagcagc aacaataatt attgctgtac caactggtat taaaattttt agctgattag
     2161 ctacccttca tggtgtttga attcaatttg ataccccaat cctatggtct ttagggttcg
     2221 tttttctctt tacaattggt ggattaacag gaattatttt agcaaactca tctattgata
     2281 ttactttaca tgacacatac tacgtagttg cccatttcca ttatgtccta tcaataggag
     2341 cagtctttgc cattctagca ggcattaccc actgatttcc tatatttttt ggctgatctt
     2401 tcaactcaat acttctaaaa attcactttt tctcaatatt cttgggagtt aatctaacat
     2461 tttttccaca acattttcta ggattagcag gaataccccg ccgatattca gattttccag
     2521 atttttttac aaaatgaaat gtaatttctt cattaggatc aatcatatcc tttctaagag
     2581 taataatctt tatttatatt ctctgggaag cttccataag aaaacgtcaa gttatttcaa
     2641 gccaatttcc tccctcacta attgaatgac aactaaattt tcctccttca gagcatacat
     2701 ttaatcaaat caatattata ctaaagtaac caatgataac atgatcaaac atttctttcc
     2761 caaacgcaaa ttcaccaata atagaacaac tcattttctt tcatgaccat tcaataacta
     2821 ttatcatttt aatcactatt attaccttat atatagtctt aaatatcatt ctaaactcat
     2881 ttaaaagacg aatattaata gaggggcaag aaattgaaat cctctgaaca attatccctg
     2941 caattatttt aatctatatc gctctccctt cattacgact attatatctt atagaggaat
     3001 ctttttctcc atctatatcc ctcaaagtta ttgggcatca atgatactga tcttatgaat
     3061 attcggattt caatattgaa tttgattctt tcataattcc tatcgattta cttaacaaga
     3121 attcattccg tcttttagat gtagacaatc gcttagtagt ccctttcaat tcaagtttac
     3181 gcttacttat cacatcaaat gatgtaattc actcccgaac aattccatca ctaggagtaa
     3241 aagttgacgc tgtacctggc cgacttaacc aaatttcaac acaagtaaat cgaccaggat
     3301 tattctttgg acaatgctca gaaatttgtg gagcaaatca tagattcata ccaatttcga
     3361 tagaaatcac ttcaattaaa aatttcttta cttgaataaa aagattttca ttgaatggct
     3421 gacataaagc aatggtctct taaaccactt catagtattt cttactttca atgaaaaact
     3481 agttaaaaaa taacataaga ttgtcattct taaattactc ccgtgttttt taattcctca
     3541 attgtttcca ataaattgat ccctattaac tatcatcttt tcaatcattt taatcatttc
     3601 ttttacacta atctacttta cttaccaacc taaattaact tttctttcct taaaaatgaa
     3661 aactatttca aaaaactgaa aatgataacc aatttattct caatttttga cccctcctcc
     3721 tcaaataatt tttcttttaa ttgaatttca acaatatcaa ttattttttt cattccttac
     3781 acttattgag ttatcccctc ccgaattcat ctactttgat ttacaattac aaaatactta
     3841 cttcttgaac ttaattcact tttcttaaaa aataagctta aatttatttt cttttttgct
     3901 actttatttt gatttatctt aagaaacaat tttttaggat tgtttcctta tatctttaca
     3961 tccaccagac atattaattt aacaacactt ttagctatcc cttcctgatt aacattaata
     4021 ctatacggat gaattaatca aaccaatcac atatttactc atttggttcc agttggaacc
     4081 ccaatacccc tatcaatatt tatagttata atcgaaacca ttagtaattt aattcgtcct
     4141 gtcactttag ccgttcgact ttccgctaac ataatctcag gtcatctcct cctatgtctt
     4201 ttaagaaata ttatagaaaa attacctaat ctttttttaa ttatcttacc tttaataata
     4261 attctcttaa tacttgagat agcagtcgct attatccaaa gctacgtttt tattacactt
     4321 tcatcattat atttaaatga attaaactaa tgaattttca accttttcat attgttgata
     4381 aaagaccatg gccattaaca ggttcaattg ctgctttcac tttcataact ggaatacttg
     4441 actttataca ttacaataat ttaaccataa tttcaatgtc ttctattgtt attattctca
     4501 caataattca atgatgacga gatgtttgcc gtgaatcttc ctttcaagga aaccatacac
     4561 taattgtatt aataaacata aaatggggta tagcattatt tattatttca gaaatcttct
     4621 tttttatttc tttcttttga gcttttttcc atagaagcct atcccccaac attgaacttg
     4681 ggtcccaatg accccctact gctatcaatc cttttaatcc cttcagaatc cctcttttaa
     4741 acactacaat tttactttca tcaggaattt ctattacttg atcacatcac agaattttag
     4801 ccaaaaatta taaagaagcc aaaaactcct taattatcac aatttcttta gggctcttat
     4861 tcacctctct acaaatttga gaatattttc aatccccatt tagtatttca gattccatct
     4921 ttggatctac ctttttcata tctacaggat ttcatggcct ccatgtaatt attgggacat
     4981 cattcctaat catctcctta cttcgactaa ttcatagcca tttttcaaat aaacatcact
     5041 ttggatttga agctgcagct tgatattgac atttcgttga tgtcgtatga ttattcttgt
     5101 acacattcgt atactgatga acattttaaa ttttattagt atataagtac gtctaatttc
     5161 caattagaaa gtttttttaa aaataaaata ataatttttt tatttatctc actacttatt
     5221 acaatttcca ttataataat tgcatcctta attaaaaaga aaaattcctt caaaaaagaa
     5281 aaaaacacac cttttgagtg tggatttgat cctttttcac tagctcgtca acctttctcc
     5341 ctccgttttt ttacaatttc aattctgttc ctaatttttg atgtagaaat cattatttta
     5401 ttacccttcc ccttattaaa caatttaata aatatctctt taattctaaa acttagccta
     5461 attatcatca caattatgct aggacttcta tatgaatgaa aaaatggaat aattcaatga
     5521 ttataaagaa tagtatttta atgaaaaaaa ttgacctgca atcaaaaaat gcctttgcct
     5581 attctaaaaa tgaagcaaat tttgcaatca gtttcgacct gaacgtaggt tcaccccatt
     5641 tttattaata gaagccaaaa agaggctatt cactgttaat gaatcaattg atttttccta
     5701 ttaaattaag gctataactt agagctgcta actctataat aatgaataca tttagccttt
     5761 atttttatag tgtatcaaac acataacatt ttcattgtta aaaagcttct gctaaaaata
     5821 tttctaaaat tatatcttaa tattttcaat attatatttt ctttaaacta tagaaacaaa
     5881 taactaaaat tattataaac attaaaaaaa aaattatatt cctaaagata ttaaattgta
     5941 atcaaacaat aaaatttcct aaaatcttac taattttata taaaccttgt ggtcctaatt
     6001 cctctctcca cccattatca aaatttctta aacttaaaca cttgtttaaa tttttagaaa
     6061 aaatcactcc tgaaaaagaa gccataaatc acatttttct taaaaaatca ttaataactc
     6121 ctaaatttat tatacctaac ttctcaaaaa aaataaaaaa tattcaaatc cctacaataa
     6181 taattataaa attaattaac ttactttcaa agtttaaaaa aattggttca taatctaaaa
     6241 ttaatattca tctcatccct cttccaaaaa ttagtacaaa aaaacctata actaaaatag
     6301 gtaattccat ccacatagat caatgatagt taaaatccac tatttttaat cctccttttc
     6361 ataaagagta aaatattaca cgtaaagaat aaattcttgt acaaacaata gcaacaatta
     6421 ctataatcat taacaataaa ttttgacttg atatataagt atattctaaa attaaatcct
     6481 ttgaataaaa tcctcttaaa aaaggaatac caaataaaga tatatttgct aaactaaaag
     6541 caacaccaat aactggattg cttaaataaa aatttcccat aaatcgaata tcttgtctcc
     6601 caatacttct atgaattata aaaccagcac ataaaaataa cattgcctta aatagcgcat
     6661 gagtcatcaa atgaaaaaaa gataaatcaa ctttccctat agataaaatc atcattatta
     6721 agcctaactg tcttaaagta gacaatgcaa taatcttctt taaatcagtt tctaccatag
     6781 cacctatacc agccattaac attgtcaata ctgaaaaaaa taataaaaat tgtgaaaaat
     6841 ctctcatatt cattattaat tctaaccgaa ttaataaata tacccctgct gttactaacg
     6901 tcgaagaatg aactaaagac gaaacaggtg taggagcagc catagctgct ggcaatcatg
     6961 cagaaaaagg aatttgagct cttttagtta ttccagcaat aattagtata aaaccacata
     7021 atcaatatat tttaccaaaa atataaaaat ccaaatttcc aaaacttagc aaaaaaatta
     7081 aagacaataa aattataata tccccaattc gattacttaa aatagtaatc atcccagcaa
     7141 catcagattt ataattttgg taaaaaatta caagacaata agatactaat cctaacccat
     7201 cccagcctag taaaattata aataaattta tactaaaaat tataatcacc attgacccaa
     7261 caaataacaa aactccatat agaaaataaa tattatattt aactcctttc atataatcat
     7321 ttctataaaa aactaccatc ccagaaatta ataaaacaac cccaacaaac aacaatctta
     7381 ttcagtcaaa aaaaaaataa aattttaatt caaaattact taaaactaac atatagtact
     7441 ccaataaaaa aatattcaga ctaattagac tgtatagccc tacaataatt attaaaaaac
     7501 tacaaataac taaaattata cctcaactta aaaatattat ctaatgccaa cctcatcttt
     7561 aaaaccacaa tttaatattt tacttaaact aattagatta aaacatacaa aataattcta
     7621 tttttaaaac ccataaaact aaaggataca aatgtatcaa cattaaaaat atttcacgaa
     7681 catttattaa tttaacagaa taaaccaccc acccttttcc atgatttaaa tatctatata
     7741 tatacatagt atagcttgca cctaaaaaca ttaaaattat taaaggaata ataaccaaaa
     7801 ctctccattt aattaaactt ccaatcaata taatctctcc tcctaaattc atagaaggag
     7861 gagcagctat attaactctt ctaaataaaa atcaccaaaa agaaaggtat gggaaaaaac
     7921 acccaagccc ccttaataaa agtattcttc gagtaaaaaa tcgttcataa aatatattag
     7981 ctaaacaaaa taacccagag gaacataaac catgccctaa tattaccaat atattcccta
     8041 tataacctca aagtattatt ctaaaaattc ctcctaaagc aacacccata tgacaaactg
     8101 aagaatacgc aattaaagcc ttaatatcaa cctgacataa acaaactatt ccaataaaca
     8161 cacccccaat taacgcaatt cttataatcc aatgactaaa ttctaacatc tttttaaaaa
     8221 ttaaatgttt aacacgaaat aatccataaa ttcctaactt caacaacacc cctgccaaaa
     8281 ttattgatcc agctacagga gcctccacat gagcttttgg aagtcaaaaa tggactaaaa
     8341 atattggcat tttaactaaa aatccaagaa ctcttataaa aaaaaaaatt catgaaattt
     8401 cataattcaa tcagggaaaa aaaaaaattc ttaaactctc attaaacatt aaaagaaaaa
     8461 ttaagagtgg caatgacccc cctaaagtat aaaatagtat ataaatacct gcttgaagtc
     8521 gctcaggctg atttccccaa cccataatta tcataacaat aggaattaaa actctctcaa
     8581 ataataaata aaatcctaat aaatttatta ctataaaaca aaataaaaga agaaaaacta
     8641 ttgaaatcat ataaaatttg tatgtatttt cataaaaaat tattaaactt attcttgaaa
     8701 ttaacattaa aataccaatt cataagctta attctaccaa taaaaatctt attagatcta
     8761 ttcctaaaaa tattccaaca tcataaacta tagcccaatt tatttggaga aaaaaaaaca
     8821 tagataataa atatagtata aaaattgtgt ctacaaaaga aaatataaaa ctaaaaactg
     8881 acattcataa tattcttaac aaaagtatta acatttcaaa attaaaattc tccctacctt
     8941 atctcttcca taaaaataca cacttcttac taaaattctt aatcccaatc cagcctcaca
     9001 aacaattaaa aatataaata taattaaatt tagtatctcc cctatcaatc ctcttcccat
     9061 aaaaatacaa tatattacac ctaaatacat aaactccaaa cacaataata aaattaaaac
     9121 atgcttccga ttcaataaaa ttcttacaac tcctccaaaa aagataactc ctcctattaa
     9181 ttccattaat tatactaaaa tagtttaaaa aaaacaaagg ttttgtaaac cttaattgat
     9241 caatctttta gtatcagaaa agatttctct tcttaaatcc ccaaaattca aataatctca
     9301 tatactattt tctgaaataa aattaatttt cataataacc tcacttttta tatgctcttc
     9361 tcacccaatt atattaatta taatcataat tacaacaaca ttaattataa atatatatat
     9421 atatatatat ataaaacatt tgtggtttat ttttataatc actcttctaa ttcttggggg
     9481 acttctagta atttttctat acattacaag cttaacacct aacaaaaaat tctctttaaa
     9541 gagaattttt ttcatctcta ttccagtatc tataattttt aacttcccaa atatatcatt
     9601 tcccaacact tttaaaattt cacttatatt ttcaccttta ccctcaataa tactaatatt
     9661 tattttaatt tacttaatac taaccttatt atccattata atattaatta aatcttcaat
     9721 agccccatta aaatctataa actaatgatc attcgaaaaa cccacccctt aataaaaatt
     9781 attaattcaa cattaataga cctacctgca ccctcaaata tttcatattt ttgaaatttt
     9841 gggtccctcc tctccttctg cctattaact caaatcctaa caggaatctt tttagcaata
     9901 cactattcca ctgacatcac aatagctttc tcaagaattt ctcacatttc ccgagatgtg
     9961 aattttgggt gaataattcg ttctattcat gctaacatag catcactatt tttcattaac
    10021 ttatatctcc atattggacg aggtctttac tactcttcct ttttattaat tggaccttga
    10081 ttatctggaa caattattat cttaattctc atagcaacag cctttttagg ttatgttctc
    10141 ccatgaggac aaatatcatt ttgaggagct acagtaatta ccaatttatt atccgcaatt
    10201 ccatacatcg gtacaaacat cacacaatga atttgaggtg gattttcagt agataaccca
    10261 accttaactc gattttttac attccacttc cttttaccct ttatcctttt aacaattgtg
    10321 atacttcaca tcaccctcct ccatgaaacc ggctcttcta atccccttgg tcttacaaaa
    10381 aatattgata aaattccatt ccatccttac ttttcattaa aagatttaat aggactaaga
    10441 ctctttttat taatttctac ctctatcatc ttaattaaac cttatatatt tatagatcca
    10501 gagaacttta taatagcaaa tcctataatt actcctcctc acattcaacc cgaatgatac
    10561 ttcctatttg catatgcaat ccttcgatcc atccctaata aattaggtgg agtaattgca
    10621 ctagttatat ctattttaat tatcatttca cttcccatta ctataaaacc aaaatttaaa
    10681 gcaatttcac aaaatccatt caaaaagcta attttttgaa catatattaa tattttcatc
    10741 ttacttacat atgtaggagc atgcccagta gagattcctt tcattttatt aggccaaatc
    10801 ttaacaatcc tatatttttc atttttcatt attatacctc taataaaata agacatttta
    10861 actataaaag tatatatttt gaaaatataa aaaagattct tgatctaaat gtctttctaa
    10921 ttttgataca attaaaaaat tacttttaaa aaaaaaaaac aaataaaaaa tagaaattct
    10981 tactggtaaa atcatcttcc atgctattat tatcaaaata tcatagcgat atcgaaccaa
    11041 tgtcccccga attaataaga aaagatacat aattactatc acaataaaac aaaaaaaccc
    11101 aaaaccacca aaaaataaaa ttcttgaaac tattcttata aaaattatat taccatactc
    11161 agatataaat aacatagcaa atccataaga accatactca atattaaatc ctgaaaccaa
    11221 ctcagactct ccttcagaca aatcaaatgg agaacgattt aattctgcca aacaacttac
    11281 aattcatata ataaacaata cccacatccc tcaaattatt ttaaaatcct cttgaaaatt
    11341 aacaatctca ttcaattcat aacttgaaat aaaaaatact attcttatca taatcatagc
    11401 caatctaacc tcataagaaa ttacctgagc taatccccga aatgatccta acaaaccata
    11461 cttagagttt gaaaatcaac ctcctcctaa aattacataa acacccaatc tagaaacaca
    11521 taaaaaataa atcatcccaa actcaactct aagtaaattc atcttccaaa aatataacac
    11581 tcaaaacatt aacattaaca ctaaagatag tccaggaatt aactgataaa aaaataaatt
    11641 tataaataac atcaaattta tctccttact aaacaattta atcacatctg aaaaaggctg
    11701 aaataaacca aaaatcccaa ctttgttggg acccttccga atatgaatat atcctaacac
    11761 ttttcgttcc ataagagtaa aaaaagctac tcttactaaa actattaata acaataaaat
    11821 ataattaaaa ataatcactt ctaaaggatc taaatcattt aggaagctta aattccttgc
    11881 attactctgc cactttagtt tttctatttg aatagaattc atcctcaaat tctaaatttg
    11941 atacaattaa tctgccaaaa tagaaaatta accttatatt caaaataatt aactaaataa
    12001 tttataaatt taattccttt cgtactaaaa atttctcata cttatttaga tagaaaccaa
    12061 cctggcttac gccggtctga actcagatca tgtaagactt caaaagttga gcaaacttct
    12121 taatataact gcttcattat aatagtatct taatccaaca tcgaggtcgc aaactatttt
    12181 atctatatga actatccaaa ataattacgc tgttatccct agagtatttt attcaaacac
    12241 ccaaaaattt tggttctaat tcctacaact tttaaagata aatattcttt aaaaatcacc
    12301 ccaatcaact tataaattca cttcatttta tttttaaaaa attttaaata aagtcataaa
    12361 aaaaattcat agggtcttct tgtcccaaaa ataaataaaa actttttcat ttttaaatca
    12421 acttctatta taaatttaaa gaaagttaat ttttgttaaa ccattctctt agcactcaat
    12481 taaagcctta tttcaatacc ttcgtatagt caaaatacca cagcaattta aacatcattg
    12541 agcaggtttt atatttcact acctcaaaat acaatgtttt tgataaacat tcaaaaattt
    12601 atattgccta attcctataa atttaatcac tttactaaaa tactattaat ttttttaaaa
    12661 ccccaaattt atactaatat taacataaat tttcttaaac tcaattattt aaaaaaaaat
    12721 taataacatt taaaaaccat ctagctattt tattacaaaa actcagtaaa ttttaaacct
    12781 taaacaacct tacaataaat ctttatatca actttttaag cttatcccta aaaagtaaat
    12841 aaataacttc ataaaaatga aataattatt taaaatattt aatttctcta aaataaccag
    12901 atatccaact tttcgaataa aatttcattt ctacttaaca ctaatctata tttttgcaac
    12961 aacataaaaa tgtgcaaata gctcaaaatt tttcgggaaa aataaatatt taattaattt
    13021 agttaacccc taatacaaaa ggtacaaaat ataacttctc taaaaaacat ttttcaattt
    13081 ttcaaaattc tcttacaata cactaatcta ttgataatct aaaaaattca attttattac
    13141 taaattaata tttctatttt tattaacaac accaattaat ttttcctttt taaagtggcc
    13201 ataaacacag ctaattttcc ttgtaaaaga aatatcatta ttgattacac cttataaagg
    13261 caccttccgg tacatttact ttgttacgac ttatctcata tatgagagcg acgggcgata
    13321 tgtacatatt ttagagctta attcaatata acattataat ttaaatttac tattaaatcc
    13381 taaaaatttt ttcaaaagaa ctgaataata atcaacgtaa tttatttcaa acttaatttt
    13441 ttgctgcatt ttgacctaac attcttaata ataatcaatc tatataatag cctaacaaca
    13501 ttataaaatg atagcgatat acaaactgtc ttaaccaaat taagtaagat atttgtgctt
    13561 tatcaatcaa agaataaatt cctctaaaaa gcttaaaaca ccgccatttc atttagtttt
    13621 atcaaccttt aagatactcc caattttcca ttatgtaata atagggtatc taatcccact
    13681 tttttttaca aattttctaa atattattta tttacataaa ataataattt cacctaaata
    13741 tttttttaaa aaacaaaatt aatatttaat ttaataaaaa tttttttact ctgcctgtat
    13801 aaccgcggcg gctggcacag gctccgccag aattctttaa aaacctattt ttatataata
    13861 aacaaaaaaa agatatcttc tatttgaaaa tattaactaa ttaacataaa gagcttttaa
    13921 atttaaaaat ttaaatacta ggaaaatatt ctcttacttc caaacttttt ttcctatagt
    13981 ttggaagtat agagatataa aaaatatttc gttcccgttg ctaacttata tatatatata
    14041 tatatatatg acagttcttg atggtttacg gcagtaaacc cacataaggt ctttctgatt
    14101 cgtatagatg actactataa ttctcaaact ctctcgatta gacagcaagc ataaatgaaa
    14161 tttaacaaaa accttgcttt ctagaagcaa acatatgtga ttaggaaatt aaatgtacat
    14221 ttgtgtttgg ctgctaccaa ttttaataaa tgagataata ttttcaaaaa ctcaaaaaac
    14281 aacaatatcg aaataaaatg cctgaaaaag ggctatcttg ataggataaa acatgtaaaa
    14341 ttatactttt attaacttta ataaaatgaa ttatttcttt taaaatcaaa atttaacgtg
    14401 ccatacacca aaagttat
//

LOCUS       NC_002074              14710 bp    DNA     circular INV 12-JAN-2004
DEFINITION  Rhipicephalus sanguineus mitochondrion, complete genome.
ACCESSION   NC_002074
VERSION     NC_002074.1  GI:5835694
KEYWORDS    .
SOURCE      mitochondrion Rhipicephalus sanguineus (brown dog tick)
  ORGANISM  Rhipicephalus sanguineus
            Eukaryota; Metazoa; Arthropoda; Chelicerata; Arachnida; Acari;
            Parasitiformes; Ixodida; Ixodoidea; Ixodidae; Rhipicephalus.
REFERENCE   1  (bases 1 to 14710)
  AUTHORS   Black,W.C. IV and Roehrdanz,R.L.
  TITLE     Mitochondrial gene order is not conserved in arthropods: prostriate
            and metastriate tick mitochondrial genomes
  JOURNAL   Mol. Biol. Evol. 15 (12), 1772-1785 (1998)
   PUBMED   9866211
REFERENCE   2  (bases 1 to 14710)
  AUTHORS   Black,W.C. IV and Roehrdanz,R.L.
  TITLE     Direct Submission
  JOURNAL   Submitted (03-AUG-1998) Department of Microbiology, Colorado State
            University, Fort Collins, Colorado 80523, USA
COMMENT     PROVISIONAL REFSEQ: This record has not yet been subject to final
            NCBI review. The reference sequence was derived from AF081829.
FEATURES             Location/Qualifiers
     source          1..14710
                     /organism="Rhipicephalus sanguineus"
                     /organelle="mitochondrion"
                     /mol_type="genomic DNA"
                     /db_xref="taxon:34632"
                     /common="brown dog tick"
     tRNA            1..64
                     /product="tRNA-Met"
     gene            81..1022
                     /gene="ND2"
                     /db_xref="GeneID:808361"
     CDS             81..1022
                     /gene="ND2"
                     /codon_start=1
                     /transl_table=5
                     /product="NADH dehydrogenase subunit 2"
                     /protein_id="NP_008510.1"
                     /db_xref="GI:5835695"
                     /db_xref="GeneID:808361"
                     /translation="MMIWIITISILVSLSSNSWFIFWLMMEINMMSFIPIMNDFKMKN
                     YNSMITYFIIQSFSSSLFFISSFQYSLFNMELFFSLINISVLIKLGMIPFHFWLIMIS
                     ESLTFYSLLILLTIQKIIPLLIIEKFMNSLMIPLFIMSSLLASIMAMKYKLIKQILIF
                     SSISHQGWILCLIAKKMNFWVSYLMLYSIIIYSIIINCKEMNFNKLCDLTKKKISSKM
                     KNTMIMSMMSLAGMPPFIGFFMKIMAIFFLMKMNLIFMMILIISSLINLFFYLRILTP
                     LFFINSKFSIWSFNNMKSNFMIKINMLLLIILINIFF"
     tRNA            1029..1089
                     /product="tRNA-Trp"
     tRNA            complement(1093..1153)
                     /product="tRNA-Tyr"
     gene            1147..2685
                     /gene="COX1"
                     /db_xref="GeneID:808364"
     CDS             1147..2685
                     /gene="COX1"
                     /codon_start=1
                     /transl_table=5
                     /product="cytochrome c oxidase subunit I"
                     /protein_id="NP_008511.1"
                     /db_xref="GI:5835696"
                     /db_xref="GeneID:808364"
                     /translation="MLPRWMYSTNHKDIGTMYLIFGAWSGMLGLSMSMLIRMELGQPG
                     TLIGNDQIYNVIVTAHAFIMIFFMVMPIMIGGFGNWLVPIMLGAPDMAFPRMNNMSFW
                     LLPPSLFLLINSSLIESGAGTGWTVYPPLSSNLSHYGPSVDLAIFSLHLAGASSILGA
                     INFITTIVNMRSIGMTMERMPLFVWSVLITAILLLLSLPVLAGAITMLLTDRNFNTSF
                     FDPSGGGDPILYQHLFWFFGHPEVYILILPGFGMISQIICYNTGKKEPFGNLGMIYAM
                     AAIGLLGFIVWAHHMFTVGMDVDTRAYFTSATMIIAVPTGIKIFSWLATLHGSHIKFN
                     TSILWALGFVFLFTVGGLTGIMLANSSIDIVLHDTYYVVAHFHYVLSMGAVFGIMGAI
                     IHWFPMFLGLNLNSMLTKVQFMITFIGVNLTFFPQHFLGLAGMPRRYSDYPDFFTKWN
                     FISSLGSLISLMGVIMLIIIIWTSIIEKKMINFSSFTNSSIEWMLNFPPSEHSFNQNN
                     IILK"
     gene            2690..3365
                     /gene="COX2"
                     /db_xref="GeneID:808373"
     CDS             2690..3365
                     /gene="COX2"
                     /codon_start=1
                     /transl_except=(pos:3365,aa:TERM)
                     /transl_table=5
                     /product="cytochrome c oxidase subunit II"
                     /protein_id="NP_008512.1"
                     /db_xref="GI:5835697"
                     /db_xref="GeneID:808373"
                     /translation="MMTWSQMSFSDMNSPIMEQMVFFHDHSMMIILMITILTIYMITN
                     IMMNNLLSRSMMEGQEIEIIWTIIPAITLIFIAIPSLHLLYLTDETFNSQISIKVLGH
                     QWYWSYEYSDFNKEFDSFMIPEPEMMKNSFRLLDTDNNLVIPINTNIKYLISSMDVIH
                     SWTIPSLGIKMDAVPGRLNQSFSISSRPGLYYGQCSEICGANHSFMPISLGVTSMKNF
                     INFINSS"
     tRNA            3363..3428
                     /product="tRNA-Lys"
     tRNA            3429..3490
                     /product="tRNA-Asp"
     gene            3492..3650
                     /gene="ATP8"
                     /db_xref="GeneID:808370"
     CDS             3492..3650
                     /gene="ATP8"
                     /codon_start=1
                     /transl_table=5
                     /product="ATP synthase F0 subunit 8"
                     /protein_id="NP_008513.1"
                     /db_xref="GI:5835698"
                     /db_xref="GeneID:808370"
                     /translation="MPQIFPMNWFLMSLMIMMILIFMTINFYFFSMKMPNKNMFNLNK
                     KTKYNFKW"
     gene            3644..4309
                     /gene="ATP6"
                     /db_xref="GeneID:808366"
     CDS             3644..4309
                     /gene="ATP6"
                     /codon_start=1
                     /transl_table=5
                     /product="ATP synthase F0 subunit 6"
                     /protein_id="NP_008514.1"
                     /db_xref="GI:5835699"
                     /db_xref="GeneID:808366"
                     /translation="MMNNLFSVFDPSTSSNFNLNWLSLFILMTIAPFSFWASSSLFLI
                     SWKSLLKKFFQEISNNIKLSKMKNCLIISSIFIFILLSNVMGLLPYVFTSSSHLVFTM
                     FLAFPFWMTFILFSLINKFNMVMAHLVPMGSPMALSFFMVIIETVSNIIRPITLSVRL
                     TANMISGHLLIHLLSSISMFSNLLFMVSIPFMMILLILETAVAFIQGFVFVILISLYI
                     NES"
     gene            4321..5092
                     /gene="COX3"
                     /db_xref="GeneID:808371"
     CDS             4321..5092
                     /gene="COX3"
                     /codon_start=1
                     /transl_except=(pos:5092,aa:TERM)
                     /transl_table=5
                     /product="cytochrome c oxidase subunit III"
                     /protein_id="NP_008515.1"
                     /db_xref="GI:5835700"
                     /db_xref="GeneID:808371"
                     /translation="MMFHPFHLVEKSPWPITSSISALSLTLGFVSYFQNLSMYLILLA
                     VLMITISSFQWWRDISREGSFQGFHTHWVLNGLKMGMILFILSEVFFFVSFFWAFFHS
                     SLSPNIEIGSQWPPKGIYPFNPFEIPLLNSTILISSGITVTWSHHAIMNKNYISALNS
                     LLITILLGVAFTMFQGFEYFQAQFKISDGIFGSTFFMTTGFHGLHVLIGSIFLLVSYF
                     RIKNQLISSDHFFGFEASAWYWHFVDVVWLFLFTFMYWW"
     tRNA            5100..5159
                     /product="tRNA-Gly"
     gene            5158..5502
                     /gene="ND3"
                     /db_xref="GeneID:808369"
     CDS             5158..5502
                     /gene="ND3"
                     /codon_start=1
                     /transl_table=5
                     /product="NADH dehydrogenase subunit 3"
                     /protein_id="NP_008516.1"
                     /db_xref="GI:5835701"
                     /db_xref="GeneID:808369"
                     /translation="MIFYLHITIFLVVCLLMMLFFSLGFQGKKAKEKNSPFECGFDPF
                     SLSRVPFSLKFFFVGIVFLIFDVEIVVILPFPLVMMTKNLMFVFSFTFINFLIVLGLL
                     YEFKYSMLDRLK"
     tRNA            5511..5573
                     /product="tRNA-Ala"
     tRNA            5576..5634
                     /product="tRNA-Arg"
     tRNA            5634..5694
                     /product="tRNA-Asn"
     tRNA            5693..5747
                     /product="tRNA-Ser"
                     /note="codons recognized: AGN"
     tRNA            5751..5810
                     /product="tRNA-Glu"
     gene            complement(5809..6750)
                     /gene="ND1"
                     /db_xref="GeneID:808372"
     CDS             complement(5809..6750)
                     /gene="ND1"
                     /codon_start=1
                     /transl_table=5
                     /product="NADH dehydrogenase subunit 1"
                     /protein_id="NP_008517.1"
                     /db_xref="GI:5835702"
                     /db_xref="GeneID:808372"
                     /translation="MILNFIYYFILILMVLLSIAFFTLMERKFLGYCHIRKGPNKTGA
                     MGLLQPISDALKLFSKEMNKMFYMNKFIQIISPLIMILMMMMMWMIFYFSNNALNLNM
                     SIIFFLCISSLASYAILFSGWSSNSKYSLIGSYRGFAQVISYEVSMAMILISLAIIPQ
                     SYNFISFLKIQETFPLIFSFLPIFIIWIITVLAELNRVPFDLAEGESELVSGFNIEYG
                     SWLFAIIFMSEYGDIMMISFLTYYLFLGLKNLILFFVLILMTMIIMIRGTYVRMRYDQ
                     LMMMAWKMILPQSIIFLFLSYFIFLNINNFICINFCN"
     tRNA            complement(6749..6809)
                     /product="tRNA-Leu"
                     /note="codons recognized: UUR"
     rRNA            complement(6810..7999)
                     /product="16S ribosomal RNA"
     tRNA            complement(8000..8057)
                     /product="tRNA-Val"
     rRNA            complement(8063..8749)
                     /product="12S ribosomal RNA"
     misc_feature    8750..9054
                     /note="control region; duplicate"
     tRNA            9055..9115
                     /product="tRNA-Ile"
     tRNA            complement(9118..9184)
                     /product="tRNA-Gln"
     tRNA            complement(9209..9266)
                     /product="tRNA-Phe"
     gene            complement(9267..10923)
                     /gene="ND5"
                     /db_xref="GeneID:808362"
     CDS             complement(9267..10923)
                     /gene="ND5"
                     /codon_start=1
                     /transl_except=(pos:complement(9267),aa:TERM)
                     /transl_table=5
                     /product="NADH dehydrogenase subunit 5"
                     /protein_id="NP_008518.1"
                     /db_xref="GI:5835703"
                     /db_xref="GeneID:808362"
                     /translation="MFINWTMMLISFSIVFLYMFFMTFYFNIFFIFEYNLMSILSFEY
                     KFYILLDWMSCMFSFTVLMISSMVLWYSHSYMSSDKNKTSFCWMVLMFILSMLLLVLM
                     PNVFMLILGWDGLGLTSYCLVIFYQSSNSYNSGMMTIISNRVGDVMVIMMIIFAINFN
                     SFELTSIKSFELIWGLLIIIAGLTKSAQIPFSAWLPAAMAAPTPVSALVHSSTLVTAG
                     VYLLIRFDLLFNNNIFSAFLMKISLMTMIMSGMNAFFENDLKKIIAFSTLSQLSIMML
                     TLSLSLTNLSFFHLIVHAIFKSMLFLCAGFVIHNLMGNQDIRFLSDFFKFSPLILSCM
                     MIGMFSLMGFPFIGGFYSKDVIMEFFFLKSNNMIEMNMFIVGIIFTFLYNFRLFYMLL
                     LKGTLFNMMSKDSINIFMNYPIFNLTVYLLITSNLMSWLLLPEYTMIFLSFTQKLMLL
                     FLVPFCTFMFMILLKFIKFFPYLKLNFLMTMWNLSELTSFIMLSNNKFLLKMSINDWT
                     WLEMYGPLGIKSKIEHNYNFSMTKEINVITIAFSLTILMMIIVY"
     tRNA            complement(10924..10984)
                     /product="tRNA-His"
     gene            complement(10991..12292)
                     /gene="ND4"
                     /db_xref="GeneID:808367"
     CDS             complement(10991..12292)
                     /gene="ND4"
                     /codon_start=1
                     /transl_table=5
                     /product="NADH dehydrogenase subunit 4"
                     /protein_id="NP_008519.1"
                     /db_xref="GI:5835704"
                     /db_xref="GeneID:808367"
                     /translation="MLMSVSILCLFFLINPYQIMIYLMIMTLFLLAKGLINNAESFIN
                     FFFFDLMSLSMVILTVWISILMIMASKSNNNYKNKIFNFYLLLMMNLLFICFMLENLL
                     MFYLFFEAVLFPIILMISGWGSQPERIQAGFYMLMYTVFGSLPLLILMLLKNQSLSII
                     FNEWLFNEMGFIFFLMILGFLVKIPMFLFHLWLPKAHVEAPRAGSMILAGVLLKLGFY
                     GLYRFKSFFFLDLLKFSFVLIVISMWGAVLISIFCLYQNDIKSLIAYSSVSHMGITLA
                     GCVTFQLHTSFGMLMMMIGHGLCSSGLFCLKNMIYERLHTRSIMMIKGMINFPNLSMW
                     WFLFSIINMSAPMTMNLFGELFLGLGLMKYSLLLSLPVMMMIFLSACYSMFMYSYINH
                     GQSWMIFSNKMISMREYYLMLLHIIPMIMWFLKINFFMKWI"
     gene            complement(12298..12573)
                     /gene="ND4L"
                     /db_xref="GeneID:808363"
     CDS             complement(12298..12573)
                     /gene="ND4L"
                     /codon_start=1
                     /transl_table=5
                     /product="NADH dehydrogenase subunit 4L"
                     /protein_id="NP_008520.1"
                     /db_xref="GI:5835705"
                     /db_xref="GeneID:808363"
                     /translation="MVTLVIALYFIGMLMLFINRHFLMMILLSIESMYMSLLLMLCIY
                     FCFFNLLSIFVFLISIVCEAGLALSLLVMMSFFYGNELMMSMNLIKC"
     tRNA            12576..12636
                     /product="tRNA-Thr"
     tRNA            complement(12637..12700)
                     /product="tRNA-Pro"
     gene            12688..13137
                     /gene="ND6"
                     /db_xref="GeneID:808365"
     CDS             12688..13137
                     /gene="ND6"
                     /codon_start=1
                     /transl_table=5
                     /product="NADH dehydrogenase subunit 6"
                     /protein_id="NP_008521.1"
                     /db_xref="GI:5835706"
                     /db_xref="GeneID:808365"
                     /translation="MLFSEIKFLIFMSVICLSSSHPILMLSSLILLTLFLSLIFYFIY
                     QFSIMSMMMILIILGGMLIIFMYMISLCPNKKMSFYKKLSVTFTMMLILIPYDSFMTK
                     LEMININKIYSVNFVNMIILMMIFLIVMLTIISKNLSWINAPIQKFN"
     gene            13142..14218
                     /gene="CYTB"
                     /db_xref="GeneID:808368"
     CDS             13142..14218
                     /gene="CYTB"
                     /codon_start=1
                     /transl_table=5
                     /product="cytochrome b"
                     /protein_id="NP_008522.1"
                     /db_xref="GI:5835707"
                     /db_xref="GeneID:808368"
                     /translation="MLKLINPLKNLPTPSNISYMWNFGSLLGVCLLTQIITGLFLAMN
                     FSSDISTAFSMISHIQRDVNNGWLIRSIHANGASIFFIFIYIHVARGIYYSSFFFKNV
                     WISGILIIFALMATAFLGYILPWGQMSFWGATVITNLISAIPYIGMSVTYWIWGGFSV
                     DNNTLIRFFTLHFLLPFILLFLVVIHITLIHEKGSSNPLGVSMNLDKIPFHPYFTIKD
                     LLGIFVILMIFSYSIIINPYGFMDAENFNIANPMITPPHIQPEWYFLFAYAILRSIPN
                     KLGGVIALVMSIIIILSFCFTMNNKMSSFYFNISFKLMFWILVNCFFMLTYLGAMPIE
                     YPFDLMSKITTIIYFLMFFMIPLC"
     tRNA            14219..14283
                     /product="tRNA-Ser"
                     /note="codons recognized: UCN"
     tRNA            complement(14286..14347)
                     /product="tRNA-Leu"
                     /note="codons recognized: CUN"
     misc_feature    14348..14650
                     /note="control region"
     tRNA            14651..14707
                     /product="tRNA-Cys"
ORIGIN      
        1 gtaaagtaag ctaaaataaa gctattgggt tcatacccca aatatgatta taaaatcctt
       61 tattaatttt ctttaaaaaa ataataattt gaattattac aatttcaatt ttagtatctt
      121 tatcatcaaa ttcatgattc attttttgat tgataataga aattaatata atatctttta
      181 ttccaatcat aaatgatttt aaaataaaaa attataattc tataattaca tatttcatta
      241 ttcaatcttt ttcttcctcc ctatttttta tttcttcttt ccaatataga ttatttaata
      301 tagaattatt ctttagatta attaatattt cagtattaat taaattagga ataattccat
      361 ttcatttttg gttaattata attagagaat ctttaacttt ttattcactt ttaattttat
      421 taactattca aaaaatcatt ccattattaa ttattgaaaa atttataaat aggttaataa
      481 ttcctctatt tattatatct tcattattag cttctatcat agcaataaaa tataaattaa
      541 ttaaacaaat tttaattttt tcatcaattt cccatcaagg atgaatttta tgtttaattg
      601 ctaaaaaaat gaatttttga gtatcatatt taatattata ttcaattatt atttatagta
      661 ttattattaa ttgtaaagaa ataaatttta ataaattatg tgatttaaca aaaaaaaaaa
      721 tcagaagaaa aataaaaaat actataatta tatcaataat atctttagct ggtatacccc
      781 catttattgg ttttttcata aaaattatag caattttctt tttaataaaa atgaatttaa
      841 tttttataat aatcttaatt atttcctcat taattaattt atttttttat ttacgtattt
      901 taactccatt attttttatt aattcaaaat tttcaatttg aagttttaat aacataaaaa
      961 gaaattttat gattaaaatt aatatattac ttcttattat tttaattaat attttctttt
     1021 aaaaaaaaag attttaagtt aataaaaaac tatttacctt caaagtaaaa attattgtaa
     1081 ataaatctta atagtaaaag aaattattca taaataaatt tacagtttat cgcctaaagt
     1141 tcagccattt taccgcgatg aatatactct actaaccata aagacattgg aacaatatat
     1201 ttaatttttg gagcatgatc aggtatatta ggacttagta taagaatatt aattcgtata
     1261 gaattaggac aacctggaac tttaattgga aatgatcaga tttataatgt aatcgtaaca
     1321 gcacatgcat ttattataat tttctttata gttataccaa tcataatcgg agggttcgga
     1381 aattgattag ttcctattat attaggtgcc ccagatatag catttccacg aataaataat
     1441 ataagatttt gacttttacc cccctcatta tttttattga ttaactcttc attaattgaa
     1501 tccggagctg gaacaggatg aacagtttat ccccctctat cttcaaattt atcacattat
     1561 ggtccatcag tagatttagc tattttttct cttcaccttg ctggtgcttc ttcaatttta
     1621 ggtgcaatta acttcatcac aactattgta aatatacgat caattggaat aacaatagaa
     1681 cgaataccat tatttgtttg atctgtttta attacagcta ttttactact tctatcttta
     1741 cctgtattag caggtgccat tacaatatta ttaactgatc gaaactttaa cacatcattt
     1801 tttgatcctt caggaggagg agatcccatt ttatatcaac acttattttg attctttggc
     1861 catcctgaag tatatatttt aattttacca ggttttggta taatttctca aattatttgt
     1921 tacaatacag gtaaaaaaga gccttttggg aatttaggta taatttatgc catagcagca
     1981 attggattac taggatttat tgtgtgagct caccatatat ttacagttgg tatagatgta
     2041 gacactcgag cttattttac ctcagctaca ataattatcg cagtacctac tggaattaaa
     2101 atttttagtt gattagccac tttacatggt tctcatatta aatttaatac ttcaatttta
     2161 tgagctttag gttttgtatt tttatttaca gtagggggct taacaggaat tatattagct
     2221 aattcttcaa tcgatattgt tttacatgat acttattacg tagtggctca ttttcattat
     2281 gttctatcaa taggagcagt atttggtatt ataggggcta ttattcattg atttccaata
     2341 ttcttgggtt taaatttaaa ttcaatatta acaaaagttc aatttataat tacattcatt
     2401 ggcgttaatt taactttttt tccgcaacat tttttaggtt tagccggtat accacgtcgt
     2461 tattcagatt atccagactt ttttactaaa tgaaatttta tttcttcttt aggatctctt
     2521 atttctctta taggagttat tatactaatt attattattt gaactagaat tattgaaaaa
     2581 aaaataatca atttttcttc atttactaat tcatctatcg aatgaatact aaatttccct
     2641 ccatcagaac attctttcaa tcaaaataat attattctta agtaaactaa tgataacttg
     2701 atctcaaata tccttttctg atataaattc tcctattata gagcaaatag tatttttcca
     2761 tgatcattca ataataatta ttttaataat tacaattctt acaatttata taattactaa
     2821 tattataata aataatttac tttcacgatc tataatggaa ggccaagaga ttgaaattat
     2881 ttgaacaatt atcccagcaa ttacattaat ttttattgct attccttcat tacatttatt
     2941 atatttaacg gatgaaactt ttaattctca aatctccatc aaagttcttg gtcatcaatg
     3001 atattgatct tatgagtatt ccgacttcaa taaggaattt gattcattta taatcccaga
     3061 accagaaata ataaaaaatt catttcgact tcttgatact gataataact tagtaattcc
     3121 aattaacact aatattaaat acttaatttc atctatagac gtaattcatt catgaactat
     3181 cccatcatta ggaattaaaa tagatgcagt ccctggacga ttaaatcaat ctttttcaat
     3241 ttcaagacgt cctggtttgt attatggtca atgttcagaa atttgtggag caaatcatag
     3301 atttatacct atttctttag gagtaacttc aataaaaaat ttcattaatt ttattaactc
     3361 atcattgaat ggctgaaaaa agtgatggtc tcttaaacca atttatagtt taatttaact
     3421 ttcaatgaaa aaactagtta atctataacg aaagaatgtc attcttttat aaccaataaa
     3481 ggtgtttttt aattcctcaa atttttccta taaattggtt tttaatatct ttaataatta
     3541 taataatttt aatttttata accattaatt tttatttttt ttccataaaa atacctaata
     3601 aaaatatatt taatttaaat aaaaaaacaa aatataattt taaatgataa acaatttatt
     3661 ttcagttttt gatccatcaa catcttcaaa ttttaatctt aattgattaa gattatttat
     3721 tttaataaca attgccccat ttagtttttg agcctcttct tctctatttc taatttcttg
     3781 aaaaagtctt ttaaaaaaat tttttcaaga aattagaaat aacattaaac tttcaaaaat
     3841 aaaaaattgt ctcattattt cttcaatttt tattttcatt cttctaagaa atgttatagg
     3901 attattacct tatgttttta cttcttcctc ccatctagta ttcactatat ttttggcttt
     3961 tcccttttga ataactttca tcctattttc attaattaat aagtttaata tagtaatagc
     4021 tcatcttgta ccaataggat cccctatagc cttaagtttt tttatagtaa tcattgaaac
     4081 tgttagaaat attattcgac ctattacttt atccgttcga ttaactgcta atataattag
     4141 aggccacctt ttgattcatc ttctttcttc aatttctata tttagaaatt tactttttat
     4201 ggtaagaatt ccttttataa taattttgtt aattctagaa acagctgttg cctttattca
     4261 aggatttgta tttgttattt taattagtct ttacattaat gaaagataat ttttaaactt
     4321 atgatatttc atccatttca tttagtagaa aaaagaccat gacctattac aagatcgatt
     4381 tccgctttat ctttaacttt aggttttgtt agatatttcc aaaatttaag aatatattta
     4441 attttattag cagttttaat aattactatt tcatcatttc aatgatggcg tgatatttct
     4501 cgagaaggat cttttcaagg ttttcataca cattgagttt taaatgggtt aaaaataggt
     4561 ataattttat ttattttatc agaagtattt ttttttgttt catttttttg agcttttttt
     4621 catagaagtc tttcacctaa tattgaaatt ggaagacaat gaccacctaa ggggatttat
     4681 ccttttaatc catttgaaat tccactattg aactcaacaa tcttaatttc atcaggtatt
     4741 actgtcacat gaagacatca cgcaattata aataaaaatt atatttcagc tttaaattct
     4801 ttacttatta caattttatt aggtgtcgct tttacaatat ttcaaggctt tgaatatttt
     4861 caagcacaat ttaaaatttc agatggtatt tttggctcta ctttctttat aactacaggt
     4921 ttccatgggc tacatgtttt gattggatca atttttctat tagtatctta ttttcgaatt
     4981 aaaaatcaac tcatttcttc agatcatttc tttggatttg aagcatcagc ttgatactga
     5041 cattttgtcg atgtagtatg attattctta tttacattta tatactgatg aatttattat
     5101 ttaattagta taaaaagtac atttaatttc caattaaatg gtttctaaag aaattaaata
     5161 attttttatt tacatatcac aatcttttta gtagtatgtt tattaataat attatttttt
     5221 tctttgggct ttcaagggaa aaaagccaaa gaaaaaaatt caccttttga gtgtggattt
     5281 gatccatttt ctctctctcg ggttccattt tctttgaaat ttttttttgt tggtattgta
     5341 tttttaattt ttgatgttga aattgttgta attttacctt ttcccttagt aataataact
     5401 aaaaatttaa tgtttgtatt ttcatttaca tttattaatt ttttaattgt attgggtctt
     5461 ttatacgaat ttaaatattc aatattggat cgattaaaat aattttaaat agaaaagtat
     5521 ttaaattatt ataaagtcta atttgcattt agaaattggt taaccctttt ctgataaaat
     5581 aaagcgataa taattgcatt cagtttcggc ctgaatttag aagtttctat tttttaatag
     5641 aagccaaaat agaggcgttt cactgttaat gaattaaatg attttcctat taaagattaa
     5701 tcatttaggc ttctaaccta aaattaatga tatttcattt aatcttttaa atttaaatgg
     5761 tgtaataaac acttaacttt ttcattgtta aattccttta ggtttaaatt aattacaaaa
     5821 attgatgcaa ataaagttgt taatatttaa gaaaataaaa taagataaaa atagaaaaat
     5881 aattctttgg ggaagaatta tttttcaagc tattattatt aattgatcgt aacgcattcg
     5941 tacgtatgtc ccacggatta taataattat tgttattaag attaaaacaa agaataaaat
     6001 taggtttttt aatcctaaaa ataaataata agttaaaaaa ctaattatta taatatctcc
     6061 gtattctgat atgaagataa ttgcaaacaa tcaagaacca tattcaatat taaatcctga
     6121 tacaagttct gattctcctt cagcaagatc aaatggaact cgatttaatt ctgctaaaac
     6181 tgtaataatt caaataataa aaattggtaa aaatctaaaa attaatggaa atgtttcttg
     6241 aatttttaaa aatgaaataa aattgtatct ttgggggatg attgccaatg aaattaaaat
     6301 tatagctatt cttacttcat aagaaattac ttgagcaaat cctcgatatg aaccaattag
     6361 tgaatattta gaattagagg atcatcctct aaataagatt gcataccttg ctaaacttga
     6421 aatgcaaaga aaaaaaataa ttcttatatt taaatttaat gcattatttg aaaaataaaa
     6481 aattattcat atcattatta ttattaaaat tataataaga ggagaaataa tttgaatgaa
     6541 tttatttata taaaatattt tatttatttc ttttctaaaa agtttcaatg catcactaat
     6601 aggttgtaat aagcctatgg ctcctgtttt atttggtcct tttcgaatat gacaatatcc
     6661 taaaaatttt cgttctatta atgtaaaaaa agcaattctt aataatacta taaggattaa
     6721 aataaaataa taaataaaat ttaaaattat taaaggaaat tttcgtaaag gaagcttaaa
     6781 ttccttgcat tagttctctg ccactttaat aattacaaaa attgatgcaa ataaagttga
     6841 ttatcctaat aattatattt taaaattcct ttcgtactaa ttaaaatatt tttttattaa
     6901 gatagaatcc aacctggtcg actccggttt gaactcagat catgtaggaa attaaaagtt
     6961 gaacaaactt ctttttttaa tatctgcatt aaaaaagtat cctaatccaa catcgaggtc
     7021 gcaaactttt ttgtcaatat gatctatcaa aaaatataac gctgttatcc ctagagtatt
     7081 taacatataa tcattaataa tgggtcattt tattttaaaa aagttttaaa tatttttccg
     7141 ccgccccagc taaaattttt ttaatagtag ttacatatta aataaaattt ataaattcat
     7201 agggtcttct tgtccttaat attaataatt gtttctgcac aaattaaaaa aatttcaatt
     7261 tttaacttga aaaaagtttt tttctgaaat ccattctctt agcattcaat taaaatctta
     7321 tttcaatacc tttgtatagt caaaatacta cagcaattta aatctcattg agcaggattt
     7381 gcatttatta acgatctaaa tgcgttgttt ttattaaaca gtcagaaaat ttatttgcct
     7441 agttcttccc aaattaagaa aatttaagtg aaattttata tttaaattta taaaaatgtt
     7501 tttaactttt actaataatt tcatttttat ttaaatttta aaattatatt taataaataa
     7561 taaaaattaa tttattttat ataaataatt tatttatgaa aataaagaag aaaattttat
     7621 tctttaaatt tatgttaaat ataaatttaa attaataatt ttagattatc ccaaaattac
     7681 ttttctataa tttttaaaaa taaatattat ttatagaaat acatataatt attttattta
     7741 actagatatc ctactttttg aaaggaattt cacttctaaa tattaatttt attaatattg
     7801 aaacattaat ttatttaaac atttagctca aagtatttcg agaagtataa aattttattt
     7861 atttttgaat ttcccttatg ctaaaggtac attttatttt cttttttaat attaattatt
     7921 ttccccttca gttttaatta aaagtaatta tagtttattc gttaataaaa attaaatatt
     7981 aataattatt tttaataaaa aaaatggtaa attatacaaa ttttcattgt aagtgaaaca
     8041 tctaatgatt tcatttttaa agcactttcc agtactttaa ctttgttacg acttatctta
     8101 taaaagagtg acgggcgata tgtacatatt ttagagctta attcaaattg acattctatt
     8161 tcaattttac tttcaaatcc taaatgttat ttaaatttct ctctctaaaa agaaatgtaa
     8221 ttcacttcat tcttaaattt ttactgcacc ttgacttaat ataacttaat ttaataaatt
     8281 ttaacaattg aagttattaa ttgtttttat agtggtatac aaattgaatt tacaaattta
     8341 agtaagatta agtgttttat ccattaaaga acaaattcct ctgaaaagct taaaataccg
     8401 ccataatttt ttgctttcgt aatttttatt tactaacaat atttacctct taaataatag
     8461 ggtatctaat cctagtttaa ttttagaatt tcaattatat ttttattatc ttaaaaaaaa
     8521 aattttacct tgatttttta ataagttttt ataattattc gttaaatttc ttaaagaaag
     8581 aatttttcta tttgtttaac cgctgctgct ggcacaaatt tagctagatt atttttctaa
     8641 ttcttaataa ttttttatta ttacataaaa taaattttct actttaattt ttttttaaaa
     8701 aatagtataa aaaaattaga aggattttct taaaaaccaa accaaattcc agaaatgatt
     8761 taattaaaaa tttaattgcg gttattttaa attttgttaa aactcgtgtc tatcggttat
     8821 ctcgatatat aaaaggaaac gtatgccaga ctttactggg caaatctccc ttatttgaaa
     8881 atatgtccta taatttgagc aaaatgtaac catctcccct ttttctccga atttattaat
     8941 tagtagatgt gtacatgact tagtatgaac ctttgttact ctcctatggg tcaatagatg
     9001 agacagccgg tcgtcgcccc ttatttacaa tagatgagat aatattccgg catagtaaaa
     9061 tgcctgaata aagggttatc ttgataggat aaataatgta atttatactt ttactatatt
     9121 aactttaata aaattaatta ttttctaaaa attcaaaatt ttttgtgatg acacccaaag
     9181 ttaattgcat caatttttgt aattaaaatg tttttaacat atatctctac attttcagtg
     9241 tagtatttta cttaaactat aaaaacaata gacaataatt attattaaaa ttgttaaact
     9301 aaatgcaatt gtaataacat taatttcttt tgttatacta aaattgtaat tatgttcgat
     9361 ctttctttta atacctaaag gcccgtatat ttcaagtcaa gttcaatcat taattgatat
     9421 ttttaataaa aatttattgt tacttaatat aataaatctt gttaattctg ataaatttca
     9481 tattgttatg agaaaattta attttaaata aggaaaaaat ttaataaatt ttaacaaaat
     9541 cataaatata aatgtacaaa agggaactaa aaataacaat attaattttt gagtaaatct
     9601 taaaaaaatt atagtatatt caggaagtaa taatcatctt attaagtttc tggtgattaa
     9661 tagatatact gttaaattaa aaattggata atttatgaaa atattaatac tatctttcct
     9721 tattatatta aataaggttc cttttaatag aagtatgtag aaaagtcgaa aattataaag
     9781 aaaagtaaaa ataattccca caataaatat gtttatttca attatattat ttctttttaa
     9841 gaagaaaaat tctataatta catcttttga ataaaacccc ccaatgaagg ggaatcctat
     9901 taaggaaaat attccaatta ttatgcatct taaaattaaa ggtctaaatt taaaaaaatc
     9961 tgataaaaaa cgaatgtctt gatttcccat taaattatga ataacgaatc cagcgcataa
    10021 gaataacatt gatttaaaaa tagcatgaac aattaaatga aaaaaggata aattagttaa
    10081 tcttaatgat aaagttaata ttataattga taactgcctt aaagttgaga aagcaataat
    10141 ttttttaaga tcattttcaa aaaaggcatt tattcctgat ataattatag ttattaatga
    10201 aatttttatt aaaaatgcac tgaaaatatt attattaaat aataaatcaa atcggattaa
    10261 aaggtatact ccagctgtta ctaaagtaga ggaatgaact aatgctgaca ctggagttgg
    10321 agcagctata gccgccggta atcaagctga aaaaggaatt tgagctcttt tagttagacc
    10381 tgcaataata attaataaac ctcaaattaa ttcaaatctt ttaattgaag ttaattcaaa
    10441 tgaattaaaa ttaattgcaa aaataattat tataattact attacatctc caactcgatt
    10501 tctaataatt gttattattc cagaattata tgaatttctt ctttgataaa aaataactaa
    10561 acagtatgaa gttaatccta agccgtctca acctaaaatt aatataaata cattaggtat
    10621 taatactaat aataatattg ataaaataaa tataagaact atccaacaaa atgaagtttt
    10681 atttttatct ctgcttatat atctatgtct atatcaaaga actatacttg aaattattaa
    10741 aacagtaaaa gaaaatatac aacttattca atctaaaaga atataaaatt tatattcaaa
    10801 tcttaaaatt cttattagat tatactcaaa aataaaaaag atattaaaat aaaatgttat
    10861 aaaaaatata tatagaaata caattgaaaa tgaaattaat attatagttc agttaataaa
    10921 aattgtttaa tgatcgttca tctataaatc cacaatttat aattttaatt taaactaatt
    10981 aaacatttaa ttaaattcat tttataaaaa aattaatttt caaaaatcat ataattatag
    11041 gaataatatg gagaagtatt aaataatatt ctcgtattga aattatttta tttctgaaaa
    11101 ttattcatct ttggccatga ttaatataac tatatataaa tatagaataa caagctctaa
    11161 gaaaaattat tattattact ggtaatgata ataataatct atattttatt aatcccaacc
    11221 ctaaaaacaa ttcaccaaat aaatttatag ttattggcgc tgatatatta ataattctaa
    11281 ataaaaatca tcacatgctt aaattaggga aattaatcat tcctttaatt atcataatac
    11341 tacgagtatg tagtcgttca taaattatat tttttaaaca aaaaagtcca gaactgcaca
    11401 aaccatgacc aattattatt attaatattc caaaccttgt atgtaattga aaagtaacac
    11461 atccggccaa tgtaattcct atatgagata ctgaagaata tgcaattaaa gatttaatat
    11521 cattttgata taaacaaaaa atactaatta atactgcgcc tcatatagag ataacaatta
    11581 atacaaagga aaattttagt aagtctaaaa aaaaaaatct tttaaatcga tataacccat
    11641 aaaatcctaa ttttagtaaa accccagcta gaattattga accggctcga ggagcttcaa
    11701 catgagcttt tggtaatcat aggtgaaata aaaacattgg aatttttact aaaaatccta
    11761 aaattataag aaaaaaaata aaacccattt cattgaataa tcattcgttg aaaataattc
    11821 ttaaggactg attttttaaa agtattaaaa ttaataaagg aagggaacca aatactgtat
    11881 atattaatat ataaaatcca gcttgaattc gctctggttg agaccctcat ccactaatta
    11941 ttagaataat aggaaataat actgcttcaa aaaataaata aaatattaat aagttctcta
    12001 atataaagca aataaataat aaatttatta ttaataataa ataaaaatta aaaattttat
    12061 ttttataatt attatttgac ttcctagcta taattataag aatagaaatt caaactgtta
    12121 agatgaccat tcttaaactt attaaatcaa aaaaaaaaaa attaataaat gattcagcat
    12181 tattaattaa acctttagct aataaaaata aggttataat tataagataa attataattt
    12241 gataaggatt aattaaaaag aataaacata aaattgaaac tgatattaat ataattgtta
    12301 acatttaatt aaatttatac ttattattaa ttcatttcca taaaaaaatc ttattattac
    12361 tagaagtctt aaagctaaac cagcctcgca aacaattcta attaaaaaaa caaaaattct
    12421 tagtaaatta aaaaaacaaa aataaataca aagtattaat aataatctta tatatataga
    12481 ctcaatactt aataagatta tcattaaaaa atgacgatta ataaatagta ttaatattcc
    12541 aataaaatat agagcaataa ctaaagttac cataagttga aataatttaa taaaaatgtt
    12601 gattttgtaa atcaattttg actaggtctt tcaatttcag aaaagatatt atcccaataa
    12661 atccccaaaa tttatatact aatttctata ttattttctg aaattaagtt tcttatcttc
    12721 atatctgtaa tttgtttaag atcttcacat cctattttaa tgttatcttc cttaatttta
    12781 ttaacattat tcttatcttt aattttttat tttatttatc agttttccat tatatcaata
    12841 ataataattt taattatttt aggtggaata ttaatcattt ttatatatat aattagatta
    12901 tgtccaaaca aaaaaataag attttataaa aagttaagag tcacttttac tataatatta
    12961 attttaattc cttatgattc atttataaca aaattagaaa taattaatat taacaaaatt
    13021 tactcagtaa attttgttaa tataattatt ttaataataa ttttcctaat tgtaatatta
    13081 actattattt ccaaaaattt aagatgaatt aatgctccta ttcaaaaatt taattaaact
    13141 tatgttaaaa ttaattaacc ctttaaagaa tttaccaact ccctctaata tttcttatat
    13201 atgaaacttt ggttccttat taggtgtttg tctattaact caaattatta caggattgtt
    13261 tttagcaata aacttttcaa gtgatattag gacagcattt tcaataattt ctcatattca
    13321 acgagatgtt aataatggat gattaattcg atcaattcat gctaatgggg catcaatttt
    13381 ttttattttt atttatattc atgtagctcg aggaatttat tattcttctt tctttttcaa
    13441 aaatgtgtga atttcaggga ttttaattat ttttgcatta atagctacag cttttttagg
    13501 gtatatttta ccttggggcc aaatatcatt ttgaggagct actgtaatta caaatctaat
    13561 ttcagctatt ccatatattg gaatatcagt tacttattga atttggggag gtttttcagt
    13621 tgataataat actttaattc gattttttac attacatttt ttattacctt ttattctatt
    13681 atttttagtt gtaattcata ttactttaat tcatgaaaaa ggatcaagaa acccccttgg
    13741 tgtttcaata aatttagata aaattccttt tcatccatat tttactatta aggatttatt
    13801 aggaattttt gtaattctaa taattttttc ttattctatt atcatcaacc cctatgggtt
    13861 tatagacgca gaaaatttta atattgctaa tcctataatt actccccccc atattcagcc
    13921 agaatgatat tttttatttg cttacgcaat tttacgatca attcccaaca aactgggggg
    13981 agtaattgct ctagtaatat caattattat tattttaagt ttttgcttta caataaataa
    14041 taaaatatca tctttttatt ttaatatttc attcaaatta atattttgaa ttttagtaaa
    14101 ttgttttttt atactcacat atcttggagc aatgcctatt gaatatcctt ttgatttaat
    14161 aagtaaaatt actacaatta tttatttttt aatatttttt ataattcctt tatgttaaga
    14221 ctttttaact atataattaa gtatgtattt tgaaaatata aaaaagaatt tttctaaaag
    14281 tctattatca actgagttta tctcataaat aaattctaaa tttattgcat tcatctgcca
    14341 agctgaattt aaattttttt atttaataaa ggggttttta aaatttttgt taaaactcat
    14401 gtctatcggt tatctcgata tataaaagga aacgtatgcc agactttact gggcaaatct
    14461 cccttatttg aaaatatgtc ctataatttg agcaaaatgt aaccatctcc cctttttctc
    14521 cgaatttatt aattagtaga tgtgtacatg acttagtatg accctttgtt actctcctat
    14581 gggtcaatag atgagacagc cggtcgtcgc cccttattta caatagatga gataatacat
    14641 tgcatgcata aatcttatta aaattaaact gcaaatttaa aaattgataa atatttatct
    14701 aagattttaa
//

LOCUS       NC_002010              14539 bp    DNA     circular INV 12-JAN-2004
DEFINITION  Ixodes hexagonus mitochondrion, complete genome.
ACCESSION   NC_002010
VERSION     NC_002010.1  GI:5835680
KEYWORDS    .
SOURCE      mitochondrion Ixodes hexagonus (hedgehog tick)
  ORGANISM  Ixodes hexagonus
            Eukaryota; Metazoa; Arthropoda; Chelicerata; Arachnida; Acari;
            Parasitiformes; Ixodida; Ixodoidea; Ixodidae; Ixodes.
REFERENCE   1  (bases 1 to 14539)
  AUTHORS   Black,W.C. IV and Roehrdanz,R.L.
  TITLE     Mitochondrial gene order is not conserved in arthropods: prostriate
            and metastriate tick mitochondrial genomes
  JOURNAL   Mol. Biol. Evol. 15 (12), 1772-1785 (1998)
   PUBMED   9866211
REFERENCE   2  (bases 1 to 14539)
  AUTHORS   Black,W.C. IV and Roehrdanz,R.L.
  TITLE     Direct Submission
  JOURNAL   Submitted (03-AUG-1998) Department of Microbiology, Colorado State
            University, Fort Collins, Colorado 80523, USA
COMMENT     PROVISIONAL REFSEQ: This record has not yet been subject to final
            NCBI review. The reference sequence was derived from AF081828.
FEATURES             Location/Qualifiers
     source          1..14539
                     /organism="Ixodes hexagonus"
                     /organelle="mitochondrion"
                     /mol_type="genomic DNA"
                     /db_xref="taxon:34612"
                     /common="hedgehog tick"
     tRNA            1..65
                     /product="tRNA-Met"
     gene            82..1038
                     /gene="ND2"
                     /db_xref="GeneID:808350"
     CDS             82..1038
                     /gene="ND2"
                     /codon_start=1
                     /transl_table=5
                     /product="NADH dehydrogenase subunit 2"
                     /protein_id="NP_008497.1"
                     /db_xref="GI:5835681"
                     /db_xref="GeneID:808350"
                     /translation="MIFMWILTISILMALSSSFWFALWMSLEINMMIFIPITNSKNFL
                     SSNSMVLYYIIQSLASSLFFFSSLMSTISMTMTFNLIIMITMLIKLAAAPFHSWFPQI
                     SEGMNFSSFFILSSFQKIIPLYILSFINNHMLIPFIILSSMVGSLGGLSQTSFKKILA
                     FSSISHPSWIMCLIMINQNFWLVYFSIYTIILIMIITWLKNNNSPLIINSNSMKLSFF
                     NKILLFSFFLSLGGLPPFLGFLAKWVAIILISKKLPLVLLVLIISSLLNLFFYMRTLF
                     PMILNLNTLMKTPSLIHSYQSLFLFIINSLSIITLIPWILSL"
     tRNA            1039..1103
                     /product="tRNA-Trp"
     tRNA            complement(1097..1156)
                     /product="tRNA-Cys"
     tRNA            complement(1163..1224)
                     /product="tRNA-Tyr"
     gene            1218..2756
                     /gene="COX1"
                     /db_xref="GeneID:808353"
     CDS             1218..2756
                     /gene="COX1"
                     /codon_start=1
                     /transl_table=5
                     /product="cytochrome c oxidase subunit I"
                     /protein_id="NP_008498.1"
                     /db_xref="GI:5835682"
                     /db_xref="GeneID:808353"
                     /translation="MLPRWLFSTNHKDIGTMYLIFGSWSTMVGMSMSILIRTELGQPG
                     SLIGNDQIYNVIVTAHAFIMIFFMVMPVMIGGFGNWIVPLMIGAPDMAFPRMNNLSFW
                     LLPPSIFLLLNSSLVEGGAGTGWTVYPPLSANISHSGASVDMAIFSLHLAGISSILGA
                     INFITTIINMRSPGMTLERMPLFVWSVFITAILLLLSLPVLAGAITMLLTDRNFNTSF
                     FDPSGGGDPILYQHLFWFFGHPEVYILILPGFGMVSHIICFHTGKKEPFGTLGMIYAM
                     LAIGFLGFIVWAHHMFTVGMDIDTRAYFTAATMIIAVPTGIKIFSWLATLHGSNINFN
                     SSMLWVLGFVFLFTLGGLTGIILANSSIDIILHDTYYVVAHFHYVLSMGAVFAIMGSI
                     THWFPLFFGMNFNSLWLKIQFYSMFIGVNMTFFPQHFLGLSSMPRRYSDYPDFFTKWN
                     LISSFGSMISSVSVIFFIIIMWDAIQSKRLITISHFSNSSNEWQLNFPPSEHTFNQND
                     ILIK"
     gene            2760..3435
                     /gene="COX2"
                     /db_xref="GeneID:808357"
     CDS             2760..3435
                     /gene="COX2"
                     /codon_start=1
                     /transl_except=(pos:3435,aa:TERM)
                     /transl_table=5
                     /product="cytochrome c oxidase subunit II"
                     /protein_id="NP_008499.1"
                     /db_xref="GI:5835683"
                     /db_xref="GeneID:808357"
                     /translation="MVTWSNIMFSNSNSPIMEQMIFFHDHSMLIIMMITIITLYMIIN
                     IMMNSFSSRFLMEGQEIETIWTIIPAITLIFIAFPSLRLLYMLDESFTPSITIKIIGH
                     QWYWSYELSDFNIEFDSFMIPPTEMKPNSFRLLDVDNRMVIPFNSHIKFLISSADVIH
                     SWTIPSLGIKMDAIPGRLNQSFAFPNRPGIFFGQCSEICGANHSFMPISVEITSPKNF
                     IKWMKSF"
     tRNA            3436..3504
                     /product="tRNA-Lys"
     tRNA            3505..3566
                     /product="tRNA-Asp"
     gene            3569..3724
                     /gene="ATP8"
                     /db_xref="GeneID:808358"
     CDS             3569..3724
                     /gene="ATP8"
                     /codon_start=1
                     /transl_table=5
                     /product="ATP synthase F0 subunit 8"
                     /protein_id="NP_008500.1"
                     /db_xref="GI:5835684"
                     /db_xref="GeneID:808358"
                     /translation="MPQLFPMSWIILSLLFSMCMLISLIHIFYFPMKSNKFFMLPMFP
                     KTPLYKW"
     gene            3721..4383
                     /gene="ATP6"
                     /db_xref="GeneID:808354"
     CDS             3721..4383
                     /gene="ATP6"
                     /codon_start=1
                     /transl_table=5
                     /product="ATP synthase F0 subunit 6"
                     /protein_id="NP_008501.1"
                     /db_xref="GI:5835685"
                     /db_xref="GeneID:808354"
                     /translation="MMNLFSIFDPSTSSNLSLNWISIFPMIFIIPSWFWAIPSRYQMM
                     WKIIFSKILSEIKSNLSNKNQKFILLFISIFSSILLFNCLGLFPYIFTPTSHISLSML
                     MAFPIWMTLMIKGWVTSFNKMMTHLVPLGSPLLLTSFMVIIETVSNLIRPITLSIRLS
                     ANMISGHLLIHLLSAIPFNSPMMFPMIFPIMFTLMILESAVAIIQSYVFITLASLYTN
                     EI"
     gene            4383..5166
                     /gene="COX3"
                     /db_xref="GeneID:808356"
     CDS             4383..5166
                     /gene="COX3"
                     /codon_start=1
                     /transl_except=(pos:5166,aa:TERM)
                     /transl_table=5
                     /product="cytochrome c oxidase subunit III"
                     /protein_id="NP_008502.1"
                     /db_xref="GI:5835686"
                     /db_xref="GeneID:808356"
                     /translation="MTNDIPPFSYSSKSPWPFTSCVTSIMITISTIFMLHFSFTYMIL
                     LALIILLLTLFQWWRDISREASLQGNHSSFVIWGLKMGMILFIISEVFFFLSFFWAFF
                     HSSLSLMLKLALHDPLKMLLPLILFEIPLLKTTILISSGISISWSHQSIINNNFKEAF
                     NSLLITIMLGVTFTFLQGWEYKQSQFSMSDSIFGSTFFMTTGFHGIHVIIGTSFLIIS
                     LIRINMNLISSSHHFGFEAAAWYWHFVDVVWLFLFTFMYWWIF"
     tRNA            5168..5231
                     /product="tRNA-Gly"
     gene            5233..5568
                     /gene="ND3"
                     /db_xref="GeneID:808351"
     CDS             5233..5568
                     /gene="ND3"
                     /codon_start=1
                     /transl_table=5
                     /product="NADH dehydrogenase subunit 3"
                     /protein_id="NP_008503.1"
                     /db_xref="GI:5835687"
                     /db_xref="GeneID:808351"
                     /translation="MKIITIIMIPIIIIVVSLIMSLKSPLDKEKLSPFECGFDPFSLS
                     RIPFSLKFFLISIIFLIFDIEIVIILPLPLLSQNKNIFFLISIIIINTLILWGLIYEW
                     NKGMLEWLK"
     tRNA            5570..5631
                     /product="tRNA-Ala"
     tRNA            5632..5690
                     /product="tRNA-Arg"
     tRNA            5691..5756
                     /product="tRNA-Asn"
     tRNA            5760..5813
                     /product="tRNA-Ser"
                     /note="codons recognized: AGN"
     tRNA            5815..5875
                     /product="tRNA-Glu"
     tRNA            complement(5874..5933)
                     /product="tRNA-Phe"
     gene            complement(5940..7602)
                     /gene="ND5"
                     /db_xref="GeneID:808349"
     CDS             complement(5940..7602)
                     /gene="ND5"
                     /codon_start=1
                     /transl_except=(pos:complement(5940),aa:TERM)
                     /transl_table=5
                     /product="NADH dehydrogenase subunit 5"
                     /protein_id="NP_008504.1"
                     /db_xref="GI:5835688"
                     /db_xref="GeneID:808349"
                     /translation="MFLKWGFFLLMNSLIMFMFFLYLMYFYKVILVEFFLFDLMALDV
                     KVYLLLDWVSVSFMSVVLFISSMVIVYSDSYMETDKDKEFFCWMVLLFVFSMLLLIIS
                     PNMIMIMLGWDGLGLVSYCLVIYYQSVNSYNSGMITVLSNRVGDVTILMSVIFLINYG
                     SMDMINVREMISICGVFILTSGLTKSAQLPFSAWLPAAMAAPTPVSSLVHSSTLVTAG
                     IHLLIRFSVLFEFKLYSNALMIIASMTLFMAEVGANLEMDFKKIIAFSTLSQLGLIML
                     ILSVGKMEFAFFHLLMHALFKSMLFLCAGLVIHSMMGVQDIRYLGSFFSFSPVISGCM
                     GLASLSLFGFPFVGGFYSKDLILEYIYMNSDNLIIILMIILSTSLTMLYCMRMLYYVI
                     WKGVFCQSFFSKSVGLTMVIPIYFLSIMVVLAGKTLAWMVFSHDDLLVLSNISKIFNM
                     LLIIFTFYVFFITYLIKMEGFILKNIYYFLSSMWFLSFLSSFFFLNYFKIMSMNSEND
                     WHWLEEMGPGGVILFFKKNSSLVVWLSNNYLSSLMVLFLSIMFFVM"
     tRNA            complement(7604..7669)
                     /product="tRNA-His"
     gene            complement(7679..8989)
                     /gene="ND4"
                     /db_xref="GeneID:808348"
     CDS             complement(7679..8989)
                     /gene="ND4"
                     /codon_start=1
                     /transl_table=5
                     /product="NADH dehydrogenase subunit 4"
                     /protein_id="NP_008505.1"
                     /db_xref="GI:5835689"
                     /db_xref="GeneID:808348"
                     /translation="MFSLFTMVWMEVFFCGMQMISVLFFMLILVFFQMFSGGESDMVY
                     GFMGDLMSINLFLLSVWVLILMMLSSFKGNLYNSKYFMFYAFFMLFLLFVCFFSMNLM
                     MFYFFFEASLFPIIMMIFNWGSQPERLQAGIYMLMYTLFGSLPLLVLMLLFSEMTLNY
                     LLMDYMFNMKLGLLFFLMMMGFLVKVPMYFVHLWLPKAHVEAPISGSMILAAVLLKLG
                     IYGIYRFKMFFMIELMEMGYVLMVVSVLGSVYVGVMCMFQTDVKALIAYSSVCHMGVV
                     LGGIMNLGFWSSYGGLLLMLGHGLCSSGLFCLGNMLYERFYTRSIMLLKGMMSLFPSM
                     ALWWFLLSIVNMSAPPTMNIFGEIFLMGSLMKFSLVFMLPLMMISFLSACYSLYMYSY
                     INHGEGWVIWSVKSILIREFLVLLLHFFPLIVWVLKMECFLGWV"
     gene            complement(8995..9270)
                     /gene="ND4L"
                     /db_xref="GeneID:808347"
     CDS             complement(8995..9270)
                     /gene="ND4L"
                     /codon_start=1
                     /transl_table=5
                     /product="NADH dehydrogenase subunit 4L"
                     /protein_id="NP_008506.1"
                     /db_xref="GI:5835690"
                     /db_xref="GeneID:808347"
                     /translation="MIEISFMMYLVGMMPFLKNRFHMMTVLLSFEFMYLGLFLMMVFS
                     VLMNTYLLMVMYLIMIVAEASLGLSLLVIMSFFYGNDQIMSMSMLKC"
     tRNA            complement(9273..9336)
                     /product="tRNA-Thr"
     tRNA            complement(9337..9397)
                     /product="tRNA-Pro"
     gene            9406..9831
                     /gene="ND6"
                     /db_xref="GeneID:808355"
     CDS             9406..9831
                     /gene="ND6"
                     /codon_start=1
                     /transl_table=5
                     /product="NADH dehydrogenase subunit 6"
                     /protein_id="NP_008507.1"
                     /db_xref="GI:5835691"
                     /db_xref="GeneID:808355"
                     /translation="MMSFFMMMFFMFNHPMLMLFSIIMITISMAFSLMLFMKMMWISL
                     ILILLVLGGMLILFLYIISLIPNKKILMNKKLIILLVTIFITLKNFTINETPFFLINS
                     LFSFSSMNFIIFMMIYLLISLMIVMKIMISSNSPLKLYN"
     gene            9831..10929
                     /gene="CYTB"
                     /db_xref="GeneID:808352"
     CDS             9831..10929
                     /gene="CYTB"
                     /codon_start=1
                     /transl_except=(pos:10929,aa:TERM)
                     /transl_table=5
                     /product="cytochrome b"
                     /protein_id="NP_008508.1"
                     /db_xref="GI:5835692"
                     /db_xref="GeneID:808352"
                     /translation="MKLKKMISPISNLPTPSNISPFWNMRSLLGMCLSIQILSGLFLA
                     MNFSSDISTAFNMMSHINRDVNNGWLIRSIHSNGASMFFIFMYIHVGRGIYYSSFFFT
                     KTWFSGILIIFTLMATAFLGYVLPWGQMSFWGATVITNLFSAIPYFGSTLTYWIWGGF
                     SVDNNALTRFFSLHFILPFILAMMVLIHIMLIHEKGSSNPLGVNLNIDKIPFHPYFTI
                     KDILGFLMTLFFFSIIVLIYPNLLIDAENFTMANPLVTPPHIQPEWYFLFAYAILRSI
                     PNKFGGVIALAMSIMIICILPFTMKNKFSSFYFFPIKKVLFWLLINIFLMLTFLGACP
                     VEPPFISIGQTLTALYFSFFFIIPILWLFNYA"
     tRNA            complement(10912..10978)
                     /product="tRNA-Ser"
                     /note="codons recognized: UCN"
     gene            complement(10976..11915)
                     /gene="ND1"
                     /db_xref="GeneID:808359"
     CDS             complement(10976..11915)
                     /gene="ND1"
                     /codon_start=1
                     /transl_except=(pos:complement(10976),aa:TERM)
                     /transl_table=5
                     /product="NADH dehydrogenase subunit 1"
                     /protein_id="NP_008509.1"
                     /db_xref="GI:5835693"
                     /db_xref="GeneID:808359"
                     /translation="MISYLSYIFLIMCVLVSVAFFTLLERKILGYIHIRKGPNKVGFI
                     GVFQPFSDAIKLFSKEMNMMFYINMIFYIISSVVLLILMMSLWFLFSWDYNQILIEYG
                     MVFLLCISSLSVYVILFGGWSSNSKYALLGSYRGGAQVISYEVSLSLWLISVIFFCGS
                     YSIMKIEMFQNLWIMLVGFFNLLIVWMVSCFAETNRSPFDLSEGESELVSGFNIEYGS
                     WNFAVLFIAEYGNIILISVITTNLFFGDMGVMMINVLVVMVLFILIRGTLVRYRYDKL
                     MMLAWKVILPYSIVIIFLVCFLKWTFMSMFCVFLSKK"
     tRNA            complement(11917..11980)
                     /product="tRNA-Leu"
                     /note="codons recognized: UUR"
     tRNA            complement(11990..12050)
                     /product="tRNA-Leu"
                     /note="codons recognized: CUN"
     rRNA            complement(12051..13337)
                     /product="16S ribosomal RNA"
     tRNA            complement(13279..13337)
                     /product="tRNA-Val"
     rRNA            complement(13344..14048)
                     /product="12S ribosomal RNA"
     misc_feature    14049..14407
                     /note="control region"
     tRNA            14408..14471
                     /product="tRNA-Ile"
     tRNA            complement(14471..14536)
                     /product="tRNA-Gln"
ORIGIN      
        1 ataaagtcag ctaatcttaa gctagtgggt tcatacccca aaaatgaaat atattttcct
       61 ttattaataa ttttacaaat aataattttc atgtgaattt taacaatctc tatcttaata
      121 gctctatctt cttctttttg atttgcccta tgaatatcct tagaaatcaa tataataatc
      181 tttatcccca tcacaaactc aaaaaacttt ctttcctcga atagaatggt attatattac
      241 attattcaat cattagcctc ctcactattc tttttttctt ccctcatatc aacaatctct
      301 ataacaataa cgtttaattt aattattata attactatac taattaaact cgcagccgcc
      361 ccttttcact cttgattccc tcaaatttct gagggaataa atttctcttc cttcttcatt
      421 ttatcttcat ttcaaaaaat catccctctt tatattcttt ctttcatcaa taatcatata
      481 ctaatcccat ttattatctt atctagaata gtaggatccc taggaggatt aagacaaaca
      541 tcattcaaaa aaatcttagc attttcttca atttctcatc cctcctgaat tatatgtctt
      601 attataatca atcaaaactt ttgattagtt tatttttcaa tttacacaat tattctaatc
      661 ataatcatta cctggttaaa aaataacaat tctcccctca ttatcaactc taactccata
      721 aaattatcct tttttaacaa aattttacta ttctcttttt ttttatcatt aggaggcttg
      781 cctccttttt taggatttct agctaaatga gtagcaatca tcttaatctc taaaaaactt
      841 cctcttgttc tcttagttct aattatctct tcattattaa atttattctt ttatatacgc
      901 acgttattcc ctataatttt aaatctcaat actcttataa aaacaccctc tcttattcat
      961 tcttaccaat cattattctt atttattatc aactccctaa gaattatcac cctcatcccc
     1021 tggattctat ctttataaag attttaagtt atataaaact atatgccttc aaagtataaa
     1081 ataatcaaaa ttgattaaat cttagaaaaa tcatctttaa atttgcaatt taatatttta
     1141 tataaaatat aagattaata atagtaaaag aatatcatca ttaataaatt tacaatttat
     1201 agcttaaaac ttcagccatt ttaccgcgat gattattctc tacaaatcat aaagacattg
     1261 ggactatata tttaattttt ggtagatgat caaccatagt ggggatatct ataagaatct
     1321 taatccgaac tgagttaggt cagcccggat ccttaattgg aaacgaccaa atctataatg
     1381 ttattgtaac agctcacgca tttattataa ttttttttat agttatacct gttataattg
     1441 ggggttttgg aaattgaatt gttccattaa taattggagc acctgatata gcctttcctc
     1501 gaataaataa tctcagattt tgactattac ccccatccat ttttcttctc ttaaattcct
     1561 ctctagtaga ggggggagct ggtacaggat gaaccgttta ccccccttta tcagctaata
     1621 tctcccattc aggggcatca gtagatatag caattttctc ccttcacctc gcgggtattt
     1681 cctcaattct aggcgctatt aatttcatca ccacaattat caacatacgt tctcccggaa
     1741 taaccttaga acgaatacct ctatttgtat gatctgtatt tattacagca attttacttc
     1801 ttctatcatt accagtttta gcaggagcaa tcactatact cctaactgac cgaaatttta
     1861 atacatcatt ttttgaccct tcagggggag gagaccccat tctttaccaa catttatttt
     1921 gattttttgg gcacccagaa gtatatattc tcatcctacc aggatttggg atagtatccc
     1981 atatcatctg tttccataca ggaaaaaaag agcctttcgg cacattagga ataatttatg
     2041 ctatattagc aatcggtttt ctaggattca ttgtctgagc acatcatata tttaccgtgg
     2101 gtatagatat tgacacacga gcctatttta ccgcagccac cataattatt gccgttccta
     2161 caggaattaa aatttttagt tgattagcta ctcttcatgg atctaacatc aattttaact
     2221 cttctatatt atgagtacta ggatttgtct ttttattcac cttaggggga ctaacaggaa
     2281 tcattttagc aaattcctca attgacatta ttcttcacga tacttattat gtagtagctc
     2341 actttcacta cgttctttca ataggagctg tatttgctat catagggtca attacccact
     2401 gattcccttt attttttgga ataaatttca attccttatg acttaaaatt caattctact
     2461 ccatattcat tggagtaaat ataacttttt ttcctcaaca ctttttaggg ctaagaagta
     2521 tacctcgccg atactcagat taccctgatt tctttactaa atgaaattta atttcttcct
     2581 ttgggagtat aatttcatcc gtgagagtta tcttttttat tatcattata tgagatgcca
     2641 ttcaatctaa acggctaatt acaatttctc acttctcaaa ctcttcaaat gaatgacaac
     2701 ttaattttcc tccctcagaa cataccttta atcaaaatga cattttaatc aaataactaa
     2761 tggtaacatg atcaaatatt atattttcca atagaaactc ccctattata gagcaaataa
     2821 tctttttcca tgaccactcc atacttatta ttataataat tacaatcatc acactatata
     2881 taatcattaa tatcataata aattccttct catcccgctt tttaatagag gggcaagaaa
     2941 ttgaaaccat ttgaactatc atccccgcaa ttacattaat cttcattgcc ttcccatcct
     3001 tacgtctcct atatatatta gacgaatcct ttacaccatc tatcactatc aaaattattg
     3061 gacatcaatg atactgatct tatgaattat ccgactttaa tattgaattt gactctttca
     3121 taattccacc aacagaaata aaacctaact cctttcgcct tcttgacgtt gataatcgta
     3181 tagtaatccc ctttaactcc catattaaat tcttaatttc atccgcagat gtaattcact
     3241 catgaactat cccatcctta ggaattaaaa tagatgcaat tcctggtcga ttaaaccaat
     3301 catttgcttt tcctaatcga ccaggaattt tctttggtca atgttcagaa atttgtggtg
     3361 ctaaccatag atttataccc atttctgtag agattacttc ccctaaaaat ttcattaaat
     3421 gaataaaatc attttcattg aatggctgaa atatttaagc aatggtctct taaaccactt
     3481 catagtgatt atcactttca atggaaaaac tagttaaata taaataacaa gagaatgtca
     3541 ttctctaatt accatcggtg tttttttaat gccacaactt tttccaataa gttgaattat
     3601 tctatccctc ctattctcca tatgtatatt aatttcatta attcatattt tttattttcc
     3661 tataaaatca aataaattct ttatattacc aatattcccc aaaaccccac tctataaatg
     3721 ataataaatc ttttttctat ttttgatcca tccacatcaa gtaatttaag attaaattga
     3781 atctcaattt ttcctataat tttcattatc ccatcatgat tttgagctat cccatcacgc
     3841 taccaaataa tatgaaaaat tattttttct aaaatcctta gagaaatcaa aagtaattta
     3901 tctaacaaaa accaaaaatt cattttactg ttcatctcaa ttttctcatc aattttatta
     3961 ttcaattgcc taggattatt tccttacatt tttaccccta caagacacat ttcactatca
     4021 atattaatag cattccctat ctgaataaca ttaataatta aaggctgagt tacctcattt
     4081 aataaaataa taacacattt agtcccgtta ggatcgccct tactcctaac ttcatttata
     4141 gtaatcattg agacagttag aaatttaatt cgccctatca ccctatccat tcgtctatca
     4201 gctaacataa ttagaggaca ccttttgatt catctcctgt ccgcaatccc ctttaactcc
     4261 ccaataatat tccctataat ctttccgatt atatttactc ttataatctt agaatcagcc
     4321 gttgctatca ttcaaagata tgtatttatt actttagctt ctttatacac taacgaaatt
     4381 taataaccaa tgatattcca cccttttcat atagtagaaa aagaccatga cctttcacta
     4441 gttgcgtaac ctctattata atcacaatta gaactatctt catacttcac ttctcattta
     4501 cttatataat cctattagca ttgatcattt tattgctaac cctctttcaa tgatgacgag
     4561 atatctcacg tgaagcttct ctccaaggaa atcactcctc attcgtaatt tgaggattaa
     4621 aaataggaat aattctattt attatttctg aagttttctt ttttttatca tttttctgag
     4681 cctttttcca tagaagatta tccctaatat tgaaattggc tcttcatgac cccctaaaaa
     4741 tattactccc tttaatcctt tttgaaatcc cactattaaa aacaactatc ctaatctctt
     4801 caggaatttc aatttcatgg tctcatcaaa gaatcattaa taataatttc aaagaagctt
     4861 tcaattcact cttaattacc atcatattag gagtcacttt tacatttctc caaggttgag
     4921 aatataagca atcccaattt tctataagag acagaatctt tgggtctact ttcttcataa
     4981 ctacaggatt ccatggaatt catgtaatca ttggaacctc atttctaatt atctcactaa
     5041 ttcgaattaa cataaatctc atttcatctt ctcaccactt tgggttcgaa gcagctgcct
     5101 gatattgaca tttcgtagac gtagtttggc tattcttatt tacattcata tactgatgaa
     5161 ttttctgttt aattagtata tacttagtac atttaacttc caattaaaga gatttctcaa
     5221 aaaaattaaa caataaaaat cattacaatc attataattc ccattattat catcgttgtt
     5281 tccttaatca tatcattaaa aaggcctctt gataaagaaa agctatcccc ctttgaatgt
     5341 ggatttgatc ccttttctct ttctcgaatc cctttctcac taaaattttt tttaatctct
     5401 atcatctttc tcatctttga cattgaaatt gtaattatcc tcccactccc cctcctatcc
     5461 caaaacaaaa atattttctt cctaatcaga atcatcatta tcaacactct aattctttga
     5521 ggattaatct atgaatgaaa caaaggaata ttagaatggc taaaataaca gaaaagtatt
     5581 taaaaaaata aaacctaatt tgcaattaga aattgaaata ttccttttct aaaaataaag
     5641 cgatactatt gcaatcagtt tcgacctgat tttagacgaa gtctattttt ttaatagaag
     5701 ccaaaacccc ccgaggccat tcactgttaa tgaataattg agtatctcct attaaaaata
     5761 agattaacct tatagacttc taatctatta ttaatgaaat tcatttaatc tttcattttt
     5821 atagtgtaat ttaacacata acattttcgt tgttaaaatg atttttctaa aaatattctt
     5881 aaaataattt ctttacattt tcagtgtaat atttttatat aaactataag aacaaaaaat
     5941 tataacaaaa aacataattc tcaaaaataa aaccattaaa gatcttaaat aattatttct
     6001 caaccaaacc actaatcttc tatttttttt gaaaaataaa attactcccc caggacctat
     6061 ttcctctagc caatgtcaat cattctctga gtttatactt ataattttaa aataatttag
     6121 aaaaaaaaat cttgataaaa atgacaaaaa tcacatccta cttaaaaaat agtaaatatt
     6181 ttttaaaatg aaaccctcta ttttaattaa ataagtgata aaaaatacat aaaaagtaaa
     6241 aataatcaat agtatattaa aaatctttct gatattagaa agaactaata gatcatcatg
     6301 tgagaacacc attcaagcaa gagtcttccc tgccaaaaca accataattc ttaaaaaata
     6361 aatagggata actatagtta atcctacact tttagaaaaa aaactctggc aaaaaacacc
     6421 ttttcaaatt acataatata atatacgtat acaatataat atagtcaaag aagttctgag
     6481 aataattatc aaaataataa ttaaattatc tgagtttata taaatatact caagaattaa
     6541 atcctttgaa taaaaccccc caacaaaagg aaatccgaat aatgataaac tcgctaatcc
     6601 tatacaacct ctaattacag gactaaaaga gaaaaatctc cctaaataac gaatatcttg
     6661 aactcctatt attctatgaa tcactagccc agcacataaa aataacatag acttaaaaag
     6721 agcatgcata agtaagtgaa agaaagcaaa ctctattttt cctaccgata aaattaacat
     6781 aattaatcct aattgtctaa gagtagaaaa agcaataatt tttttaaaat ctatttctaa
     6841 atttgcacct acttctgcta taaataaagt tattctagca ataattatta atgcattaga
     6901 gtaaagttta aactcaaaaa gaacactaaa ccgaattaaa agatgaatcc cagcagtaac
     6961 tagagtagaa gaatgaacaa gagaagaaac gggagtgggt gcagccatag cagccggtaa
     7021 tcaagctgaa aaggggagtt gtgctctctt agttaaccca gaagttaaaa taaaaacccc
     7081 acaaatcctg attatctccc gcacattaat catatctatg ctcccataat taattaaaaa
     7141 aataactgat attaaaatag ttacatcccc aacacgatta cttaaaacag taatcatccc
     7201 tgaattataa gaatttactc tttgataata aattactaaa caataagaca ctaaccctaa
     7261 accatctcac cctaatataa tcatgattat attaggggaa ataattaata ataacataga
     7321 aaatacaaat aacaacacca tccaacaaaa aaactcttta tctttgtctg tctctatata
     7381 tctatcccta tagacaatca ctatagaaga aataaataat actactgata taaatcttac
     7441 cctcactcaa tctaataaaa gataaacctt cacatccaaa gctattaaat caaataaaaa
     7501 aaattctact aaaataacct tataaaaata tattaaatac aaaaaaaata taaatataat
     7561 taatctattc attaacaaga aaaaacccca ctttaaaaaa atttcttaat gaacaaatat
     7621 catctataaa tccacaattt ataattttaa aaaattaaaa ctaattaagt aagatatttt
     7681 aaactcatcc taaaaaacac tccatcttta aaactcaaac aattaaagga aaaaaatgta
     7741 acaataaaac taaaaactcc cgaatcaaaa ttgatttaac agatcaaatc acccatccct
     7801 caccatgatt aatatatcta tatatataca aagaataaca agctcttaaa aaggaaatca
     7861 ttataagagg caatataaac accaatctaa actttattaa acttcccatc aagaaaattt
     7921 ccccaaaaat atttatcgta ggaggtgcag atatattcac aattgataat aagaaccatc
     7981 acaaagccat tctaggaaaa agcctcatta tcccttttaa aagtatgata ctacgagtat
     8041 aaaaacgctc atataacata ttccctaaac aaaataatcc ggaagaacaa agtccatgtc
     8101 ctaacattaa taataaacca ccatatgaac tccaaaaacc taaatttata atacccccta
     8161 aaacaactcc tatatggcat acagaagaat aggcaattaa agctttaaca tccgtttgaa
     8221 atatacacat cactcccaca tacacactac ctaaaacaga aactaccatt aaaacatatc
     8281 ctatctccat taactcaatc ataaaaaaca ttttaaatcg ataaattcca taaattccta
     8341 acttcaacaa aacagcagct aaaatcatag accctgaaat aggtgcttcc acatgagcct
     8401 taggaagtca caaatgaaca aaatatatgg gtactttcac taaaaaccct atcatcatta
     8461 gaaaaaacaa taatcctaac ttcatattaa atatataatc cattaataaa taattcaacg
     8521 tcatttccct aaacaataat atcaagacta atagaggtaa cgatccaaat agcgtataca
     8581 ttaacatgta aattcccgct tgtaaacgct caggctgtct ccctcaatta aaaatcatca
     8641 taataattgg aaataaactg gcttcaaaaa aaaaataaaa tattattaaa tttattctaa
     8701 aaaaacatac aaataacaaa aataacataa aaaaagcata aaacataaaa tacttactat
     8761 tataaagatt tcctttaaac ctagaaagta ttattaaaat taaaactcaa actgacaata
     8821 aaaataaatt aattctcatt aaatccccta taaaaccata gaccatatct ctttctcccc
     8881 ctctaaatat ctgaaaaaaa accaaaatta atataaaaaa aagtacccta attatttgca
     8941 taccacaaaa aaacacctct attcaaacta ttgtaaacaa agaaaatatt agccttagca
     9001 ttttaatata cttatagaca taatttgatc atttccataa aaaaacctca taatcactaa
     9061 taatctcaac cctaacctag cttctgctac aatcataatc aaatacatca ctattaataa
     9121 ataagtattt attaacaccc taaaaaccat tatcaaaaat aaccctaaat atataaactc
     9181 aaacctcaat aaaacagtta ttatatgaaa acgatttttt aaaaagggta tcatccccac
     9241 taaatacatt ataaacgaaa tctcaatcat tagttataat aatttaaaac aaaaaatatt
     9301 ggttttgtaa accaaacttg aactaatctt ataacttcag aaaagaaatt ctctttaaat
     9361 atccaaaatt tatgtactta ctatatacta ttttctgata tcaaaataat atcctttttc
     9421 ataataatat tttttatatt taatcacccg atattaatac tattctcaat tatcataatt
     9481 actatctcaa tagctttctc actcatgtta ttcataaaaa taatatgaat ctctttaatt
     9541 cttatcctcc tcgtcctggg gggaatatta atccttttcc tttacattat cagactaatt
     9601 cctaacaaaa aaatcctaat aaataaaaaa cttattattc tactggttac aattttcatt
     9661 accttgaaaa atttcacaat taatgaaact ccatttttct taattaactc tcttttttct
     9721 ttctcatcaa taaactttat tatcttcata ataatttact tattaatttc tcttataatc
     9781 gtcataaaaa ttataatttc ctccaactca cccctaaaac tttataacta atgaaattaa
     9841 aaaaaataat ctcccctatt tctaaccttc ccaccccctc taacatctcc cccttttgaa
     9901 atatacgatc cttactagga atatgtttaa gtatccaaat tttaagtggt ttatttttag
     9961 caataaactt ttcaagagac atttcaacag ctttcaatat aatatctcat attaatcgag
    10021 atgtaaacaa cggatggctt attcgatcta ttcactctaa tggagcctca atatttttta
    10081 ttttcatata tatccatgtt ggacgaggaa tttattactc ttcattcttt tttacaaaaa
    10141 cctgattctc aggaatctta atcattttta ctctaatagc aacagcattc ttaggatatg
    10201 ttcttccttg ggggcaaata tctttctggg gtgcaacagt aattactaac ctattctctg
    10261 ctatcccata ctttgggtct acattaacct actgaatttg agggggattt tcagttgaca
    10321 ataatgccct tactcgattc ttttctctcc acttcattct ccctttcatt ttagctataa
    10381 tagtattaat tcatattata ctaattcacg aaaagggatc atctaaccca ttaggagtaa
    10441 atcttaacat tgataaaatc ccattccatc cttatttcac catcaaagac attttaggat
    10501 ttttaatgac acttttcttt ttttctatta ttgttctaat ttacccaaat ctccttattg
    10561 atgcagaaaa ctttaccata gcaaatcctt tagttactcc tccacatatt caaccagaat
    10621 gatatttttt attcgcatat gcaattctac gatctatccc taataaattt gggggagtaa
    10681 ttgctttagc aatatctatt ataattattt gcatcctccc ttttactata aaaaataaat
    10741 tttcctcatt ttattttttt cccatcaaaa aagtactttt ttgattatta attaacatct
    10801 ttttgatact cacattttta ggagcatgtc cagtagagcc ccctttcatt tcaattggtc
    10861 agaccctcac agccctgtat ttttcatttt tttttattat tcccatccta tgacttttta
    10921 actatgcatt aagtatgtat tttgaaaata caaaaaagaa catttattct aaaagtcttt
    10981 tttcttaaaa agacacaaaa tatacttata aacgtccatt ttaaaaaaca aactaaaaaa
    11041 ataatcacaa ttctataagg taaaattact tttcaagcta atattatcaa cttatcataa
    11101 cgataacgga ctaaagttcc tcgaatcaaa ataaataaaa ctatcaccac caacacatta
    11161 attattatca cccccatatc accaaaaaat aaatttgtag taataactct aattaaaata
    11221 atattcccat attcagcaat aaataacaca gcaaaatttc acgagccata ctcaatatta
    11281 aacccagaaa ccagttcgga ctccccctca gataaatcaa agggccttcg attagtctca
    11341 gcaaaacatg aaaccattca cacaatcaat aaattaaaaa aacctactaa tataattcat
    11401 aaattttgaa atatctcaat cttcataata ctataactcc cacaaaaaaa aataactcta
    11461 attaaccata aagataaact tacctcataa gaaattactt gagctccgcc gcggtatgat
    11521 cctaataaag catacttaga gttagaagat caacccccaa ataaaatcac atatactctt
    11581 aaacttgaaa tacacagcaa aaacactatc ccatactcaa tcaaaatctg attataatct
    11641 catctaaata aaaatcataa tctcattatt aaaatcaata aaacaactga agaaataata
    11701 tagaaaatta tattaatata gaacatcata tttatttctt tcctaaacaa tttaatagca
    11761 tcactaaaag gttgaaaaac accaataaat cctaccttgt taggaccttt tcgaatatga
    11821 atatacccta aaattttccg ctccaataat gtaaagaaag ccacgcttac caacacacat
    11881 ataattaaaa aaatataact caaataagaa atcattatta aaggaaacta ttcataaagg
    11941 aagcttaaat tcctcgcatt actccattct gccactttaa aaaaaacttt actaattggg
    12001 gtatccatac tcaaattcta aatttgacac aatttttctg ccaaattagt ttaataaaat
    12061 gtaataatta aattaataaa attaacattt cttattcctt tcgtactaaa aaaataaaag
    12121 tgaaaattaa gatagaaacc aacctggctc acgccggttt gaactcaaat catgtaggaa
    12181 tttaaaagtt gaacaaactt ctttttttaa cttcttcact aaaaaaggat cctaatccaa
    12241 catcgaggtc gcaaactatt ttatctatat gaactatcca aaattattac gctgttatcc
    12301 ctagagtatt tttctcattt aatcgttaat aacggaacaa attaatttct ttaatacaaa
    12361 aagatatata ttctttttta atcaccccaa ccaaattaga tttcaaataa ttctcatcac
    12421 aatctaataa aaattcatag ggtcttcttg tccctaattt aaatttttgc ttcttcacaa
    12481 aaaaattaaa ttcattttat taattaaaga aagttattaa tcgttaaacc attctcttag
    12541 cacccattta aagccttatt tcaatacctt cgtatagtca aaataccaca gcaatttaaa
    12601 taatcattga gcagatttta cattttatta cctcaaaaat gaaatgtttt tgttaaacag
    12661 tcaatcatta aattttgccg agttcctcta acttaaataa acacaccacc aaaacaaatt
    12721 aaagtttaca caaatatatc tattttactg attttattaa tttttttaaa ttaaaaaaaa
    12781 ttaataaaat cactaaatca ctttactctt gtccaaaccc ttaacaacaa ttctttatta
    12841 aaaaactaag aaaatttcat cccttatttt tatgtaaact taaccataaa agaaatctgt
    12901 aagcttatcc ctacaaatca tctctataaa atttaaaatt aaaaaaaaaa ttatagcatg
    12961 atatataatc attattttca taaccagata tcattaaata tgaataaaat ttcatttcta
    13021 taaaaatatt actcattata attccacata atgatattcc tattcttata gatcatttta
    13081 acttcgggaa attaaaatat tttaatttct ttaaaaaacc ctgatgcaaa aggtactcct
    13141 aaatacttct ttaattttaa atttttcaaa attttcacgt ttcccctaca gttcacccaa
    13201 atataaatct attatcaata cacttctcat aaacctttta taattcctta ttttaaaata
    13261 aacactttaa aattttatta aaatggttct tacaaacaaa ctttcattgt aaatgaaata
    13321 tctaatgatt tcattttaaa aaacactttc cagtactttt actttgttac gacttatctc
    13381 aaaattgaga gcgacgggcg atatgtgcat attctagagc ttaattcaat tatccatcat
    13441 attaataatt tacttttaaa tcctaatctc atctttcaac atatttaatc aaaatcaatg
    13501 taattcactt cattcataat tttatattgc accttgactt aatataattc tttataaaaa
    13561 aatcttaaat ataattattt aatataatta aatatagtgg tatacaaatt gatttaacca
    13621 aattaagtaa gatcaaggcg ttttatccat tacagagcaa attcctctaa aaagcttaaa
    13681 ataccgccaa aatcttatga tttcataatc attatatact aacaacatat agcttaaaat
    13741 aatagggtat ctaatcctag tttaacattt aaattttttt aaaatcaata aacttaaatt
    13801 tttaagaact ataaatttca ccttaataga ctttaataat taaattacaa atttattaaa
    13861 ataataacaa aaaaaaagat tcacttgtat aaccgcggcg gctggcacaa gtttcgccaa
    13921 atctatattt aaatttctac ttaaaatctc tttaaaccat aaatatttct tctatttttt
    13981 aaaaaaaatt aacattttat aatataaaga aaatttaaaa gatttttttt taaaactata
    14041 attaaattaa tcatactttc cccttctttt ttccccttct agaaggggaa agtatagtca
    14101 aaattgtaag tcattcctat gcgtctactt cgtatatgta attgaatata attaatatag
    14161 atttccctga taagggaaca atgctctaga ttttatctaa atttatttga agcttacttg
    14221 tcgtctctat ctctctggga atatattcaa atatatgaaa ccatgtctta aattataatt
    14281 tctcagtcta ttttgacaaa taaatgtaat tggaggtgga tgctccttac atttctataa
    14341 atgttacatt attttttttt tttgtaaaaa accttaattt ttaggtttca ctttaaagtc
    14401 atctcaaata aaatgcctga gtaaaggatt atcttgatag gataaattat gtaagtaacc
    14461 ttacttttat tagttttaat aattcaaaat tatttcttat aaaatcaaaa tttattgtgc
    14521 atatacacca aaaactaat
//
